# Supplementary material for: A modular cloning toolkit for genome editing in plants
Source: bioRxiv preprint, doi:10.1101/738021, version 3 (2019-10-23)
Supplement: GenBank DNA construct files [file 738021_file06.zip › pAK-EL-01.gb]

LOCUS       pAK-EL-01               2590 bp    DNA     circular     08-APR-2019
DEFINITION  Endlinker for tRNA system.
ACCESSION   urn.local...1cp-abnc7t5
KEYWORDS    .
SOURCE      
  ORGANISM  
            .
FEATURES             Location/Qualifiers
     misc_feature    402..407
                     /Recognition_pattern="GGTCTC(1/5)"
                     /annotation_group="GGTCTC"
                     /label="BsaI"
                     /note="Geneious type: restriction site"
     gRNA_Scaffold   409..458
                     /created_by="hahnf"
                     /label="sgRNA backbone (part)"
     overhang        409..412
                     /created_by="koroleva"
                     /label="AAAT"
     terminator      459..470
                     /created_by="hahnf"
                     /modified_by="hahnf"
                     /label="Poly-T terminator"
     overhang        471..474
                     /created_by="koroleva"
                     /label="CGCT"
     misc_feature    complement(476..481)
                     /Recognition_pattern="GGTCTC(1/5)"
                     /annotation_group="GGTCTC"
                     /label="BsaI"
                     /note="Geneious type: restriction site"
     rep_origin      complement(887..1501)
                     /vntifkey=21
                     /label="rep(pMB1)"
     CDS             complement(1668..2477)
                     /vntifkey=21
                     /label="KanR"
ORIGIN      
        1 tcgcgcgttt cggtgatgac ggtgaaaacc tctgacacat gcagctcccg gagacggtca
       61 cagcttgtct gtaagcggat gccgggagca gacaagcccg tcagggcgcg tcagcgggtg
      121 ttggcgggtg tcggggctgg cttaactatg cggcatcaga gcagattgta ctgagagtgc
      181 accatatgcg gtgtgaaata ccgcacagat gcgtaaggag aaaataccgc atcaggcgcc
      241 attcgccatt caggctgcgc aactgttggg aagggcgatc ggtgcgggcc tcttcgctat
      301 tacgccagct ggcgaaaggg ggatgtgctg caaggcgatt aagttgggta acgccagggt
      361 tttcccagtc acgacgttgt aaaacgacgg ccagagaatt cggtctcaaa ataaggctag
      421 tccgttatca acttgaaaaa gtggcaccga gtcggtgctt tttttttttt cgcttgagac
      481 caagcttggt gtaatcatgg tcatagctgt ttcctgtgtg aaattgttat ccgctcacaa
      541 ttccacacaa catacgagcc ggaagcataa agtgtaaagc ctggggtgcc taatgagtga
      601 gctaactcac attaattgcg ttgcgctcac tgcccgcttt ccagtcggga aacctgtcgt
      661 gccagctgca ttaatgaatc ggccaacgcg cggggagagg cggtttgcgt attgggcgct
      721 cttccgcttc ctcgctcact gactcgctgc gctcggtcgt tcggctgcgg cgagcggtat
      781 cagctcactc aaaggcggta atacggttat ccacagaatc aggggataac gcaggaaaga
      841 acatgtgagc aaaaggccag caaaaggcca ggaaccgtaa aaaggccgcg ttgctggcgt
      901 ttttccatag gctccgcccc cctgacgagc atcacaaaaa tcgacgctca agtcagaggt
      961 ggcgaaaccc gacaggacta taaagatacc aggcgtttcc ccctggaagc tccctcgtgc
     1021 gctctcctgt tccgaccctg ccgcttaccg gatacctgtc cgcctttctc ccttcgggaa
     1081 gcgtggcgct ttctcatagc tcacgctgta ggtatctcag ttcggtgtag gtcgttcgct
     1141 ccaagctggg ctgtgtgcac gaaccccccg ttcagcccga ccgctgcgcc ttatccggta
     1201 actatcgtct tgagtccaac ccggtaagac acgacttatc gccactggca gcagccactg
     1261 gtaacaggat tagcagagcg aggtatgtag gcggtgctac agagttcttg aagtggtggc
     1321 ctaactacgg ctacactaga agaacagtat ttggtatctg cgctctgctg aagccagtta
     1381 ccttcggaaa aagagttggt agctcttgat ccggcaaaca aaccaccgct ggtagcggtg
     1441 gtttttttgt ttgcaagcag cagattacgc gcagaaaaaa aggatctcaa gaagatcctt
     1501 tgatcttttc tacggggtct gacgctcagt ggaacgaaaa ctcacgttaa gggattttgg
     1561 tcatgagatt atcaaaaagg atcttcacct agatcctttt aaattaaaaa tgaagtttta
     1621 aatcaagccc aatctgaata atgttacaac caattaacca attctgatta gaaaaactca
     1681 tcgagcatca aatgaaactg caatttattc atatcaggat tatcaatacc atatttttga
     1741 aaaagccgtt tctgtaatga aggagaaaac tcaccgaggc agttccatag gatggcaaga
     1801 tcctggtatc ggtctgcgat tccgactcgt ccaacatcaa tacaacctat taatttcccc
     1861 tcgtcaaaaa taaggttatc aagtgagaaa tcaccatgag tgacgactga atccggtgag
     1921 aatggcaaaa gtttatgcat ttctttccag acttgttcaa caggccagcc attacgctcg
     1981 tcatcaaaat cactcgcatc aaccaaaccg ttattcattc gtgattgcgc ctgagcgaga
     2041 cgaaatacgc gatcgctgtt aaaaggacaa ttacaaacag gaatcgaatg caaccggcgc
     2101 aggaacactg ccagcgcatc aacaatattt tcacctgaat caggatattc ttctaatacc
     2161 tggaatgctg tttttccggg gatcgcagtg gtgagtaacc atgcatcatc aggagtacgg
     2221 ataaaatgct tgatggtcgg aagaggcata aattccgtca gccagtttag tctgaccatc
     2281 tcatctgtaa catcattggc aacgctacct ttgccatgtt tcagaaacaa ctctggcgca
     2341 tcgggcttcc catacaagcg atagattgtc gcacctgatt gcccgacatt atcgcgagcc
     2401 catttatacc catataaatc agcatccatg ttggaattta atcgcggcct cgacgtttcc
     2461 cgttgaatat ggctcataac accccttgta ttactgttta tgtaagcaga cagttttatt
     2521 gttcatgatg atatattttt atcttgtgca atgtaacatc agagattttg agacacgggc
     2581 cagagctgca
//
