# Supplementary material for: A modular cloning toolkit for genome editing in plants
Source: bioRxiv preprint, doi:10.1101/738021, version 3 (2019-10-23)
Supplement: GenBank DNA construct files [file 738021_file06.zip › pAK-EL-02.gb]

LOCUS       pAK-EL-02               2580 bp    DNA     circular     08-APR-2019
DEFINITION  Endlinker for tRNA system.
ACCESSION   urn.local...1cq-abnc7t5
KEYWORDS    .
SOURCE      
  ORGANISM  
            .
FEATURES             Location/Qualifiers
     gRNA_Scaffold   409..448
                     /created_by="hahnf"
                     /label="sgRNA backbone (part)"
     overhang        409..412
                     /created_by="koroleva"
                     /label="AGTC"
     terminator      449..460
                     /created_by="hahnf"
                     /modified_by="hahnf"
                     /label="Poly-T terminator"
     overhang        461..464
                     /created_by="koroleva"
                     /label="CGCT"
     rep_origin      complement(877..1491)
                     /vntifkey=21
                     /label="rep(pMB1)"
     CDS             complement(1658..2467)
                     /vntifkey=21
                     /label="KanR"
ORIGIN      
        1 tcgcgcgttt cggtgatgac ggtgaaaacc tctgacacat gcagctcccg gagacggtca
       61 cagcttgtct gtaagcggat gccgggagca gacaagcccg tcagggcgcg tcagcgggtg
      121 ttggcgggtg tcggggctgg cttaactatg cggcatcaga gcagattgta ctgagagtgc
      181 accatatgcg gtgtgaaata ccgcacagat gcgtaaggag aaaataccgc atcaggcgcc
      241 attcgccatt caggctgcgc aactgttggg aagggcgatc ggtgcgggcc tcttcgctat
      301 tacgccagct ggcgaaaggg ggatgtgctg caaggcgatt aagttgggta acgccagggt
      361 tttcccagtc acgacgttgt aaaacgacgg ccagagaatt cggtctcaag tccgttatca
      421 acttgaaaaa gtggcaccga gtcggtgctt tttttttttt cgcttgagac caagcttggt
      481 gtaatcatgg tcatagctgt ttcctgtgtg aaattgttat ccgctcacaa ttccacacaa
      541 catacgagcc ggaagcataa agtgtaaagc ctggggtgcc taatgagtga gctaactcac
      601 attaattgcg ttgcgctcac tgcccgcttt ccagtcggga aacctgtcgt gccagctgca
      661 ttaatgaatc ggccaacgcg cggggagagg cggtttgcgt attgggcgct cttccgcttc
      721 ctcgctcact gactcgctgc gctcggtcgt tcggctgcgg cgagcggtat cagctcactc
      781 aaaggcggta atacggttat ccacagaatc aggggataac gcaggaaaga acatgtgagc
      841 aaaaggccag caaaaggcca ggaaccgtaa aaaggccgcg ttgctggcgt ttttccatag
      901 gctccgcccc cctgacgagc atcacaaaaa tcgacgctca agtcagaggt ggcgaaaccc
      961 gacaggacta taaagatacc aggcgtttcc ccctggaagc tccctcgtgc gctctcctgt
     1021 tccgaccctg ccgcttaccg gatacctgtc cgcctttctc ccttcgggaa gcgtggcgct
     1081 ttctcatagc tcacgctgta ggtatctcag ttcggtgtag gtcgttcgct ccaagctggg
     1141 ctgtgtgcac gaaccccccg ttcagcccga ccgctgcgcc ttatccggta actatcgtct
     1201 tgagtccaac ccggtaagac acgacttatc gccactggca gcagccactg gtaacaggat
     1261 tagcagagcg aggtatgtag gcggtgctac agagttcttg aagtggtggc ctaactacgg
     1321 ctacactaga agaacagtat ttggtatctg cgctctgctg aagccagtta ccttcggaaa
     1381 aagagttggt agctcttgat ccggcaaaca aaccaccgct ggtagcggtg gtttttttgt
     1441 ttgcaagcag cagattacgc gcagaaaaaa aggatctcaa gaagatcctt tgatcttttc
     1501 tacggggtct gacgctcagt ggaacgaaaa ctcacgttaa gggattttgg tcatgagatt
     1561 atcaaaaagg atcttcacct agatcctttt aaattaaaaa tgaagtttta aatcaagccc
     1621 aatctgaata atgttacaac caattaacca attctgatta gaaaaactca tcgagcatca
     1681 aatgaaactg caatttattc atatcaggat tatcaatacc atatttttga aaaagccgtt
     1741 tctgtaatga aggagaaaac tcaccgaggc agttccatag gatggcaaga tcctggtatc
     1801 ggtctgcgat tccgactcgt ccaacatcaa tacaacctat taatttcccc tcgtcaaaaa
     1861 taaggttatc aagtgagaaa tcaccatgag tgacgactga atccggtgag aatggcaaaa
     1921 gtttatgcat ttctttccag acttgttcaa caggccagcc attacgctcg tcatcaaaat
     1981 cactcgcatc aaccaaaccg ttattcattc gtgattgcgc ctgagcgaga cgaaatacgc
     2041 gatcgctgtt aaaaggacaa ttacaaacag gaatcgaatg caaccggcgc aggaacactg
     2101 ccagcgcatc aacaatattt tcacctgaat caggatattc ttctaatacc tggaatgctg
     2161 tttttccggg gatcgcagtg gtgagtaacc atgcatcatc aggagtacgg ataaaatgct
     2221 tgatggtcgg aagaggcata aattccgtca gccagtttag tctgaccatc tcatctgtaa
     2281 catcattggc aacgctacct ttgccatgtt tcagaaacaa ctctggcgca tcgggcttcc
     2341 catacaagcg atagattgtc gcacctgatt gcccgacatt atcgcgagcc catttatacc
     2401 catataaatc agcatccatg ttggaattta atcgcggcct cgacgtttcc cgttgaatat
     2461 ggctcataac accccttgta ttactgttta tgtaagcaga cagttttatt gttcatgatg
     2521 atatattttt atcttgtgca atgtaacatc agagattttg agacacgggc cagagctgca
//
