# Supplementary material for: A modular cloning toolkit for genome editing in plants
Source: bioRxiv preprint, doi:10.1101/738021, version 3 (2019-10-23)
Supplement: GenBank DNA construct files [file 738021_file06.zip › pAK-EL-03.gb]

LOCUS       pAK-EL-03               2570 bp    DNA     circular     08-APR-2019
DEFINITION  Endlinker for tRNA system.
ACCESSION   urn.local...1cr-abnc7t5
KEYWORDS    .
SOURCE      
  ORGANISM  
            .
FEATURES             Location/Qualifiers
     gRNA_Scaffold   409..438
                     /created_by="hahnf"
                     /label="sgRNA backbone (part)"
     overhang        409..412
                     /created_by="koroleva"
                     /label="CAAC"
     terminator      439..450
                     /created_by="hahnf"
                     /modified_by="hahnf"
                     /label="Poly-T terminator"
     overhang        451..454
                     /created_by="koroleva"
                     /label="CGCT"
     rep_origin      complement(867..1481)
                     /vntifkey=21
                     /label="rep(pMB1)"
     CDS             complement(1648..2457)
                     /vntifkey=21
                     /label="KanR"
ORIGIN      
        1 tcgcgcgttt cggtgatgac ggtgaaaacc tctgacacat gcagctcccg gagacggtca
       61 cagcttgtct gtaagcggat gccgggagca gacaagcccg tcagggcgcg tcagcgggtg
      121 ttggcgggtg tcggggctgg cttaactatg cggcatcaga gcagattgta ctgagagtgc
      181 accatatgcg gtgtgaaata ccgcacagat gcgtaaggag aaaataccgc atcaggcgcc
      241 attcgccatt caggctgcgc aactgttggg aagggcgatc ggtgcgggcc tcttcgctat
      301 tacgccagct ggcgaaaggg ggatgtgctg caaggcgatt aagttgggta acgccagggt
      361 tttcccagtc acgacgttgt aaaacgacgg ccagagaatt cggtctcaca acttgaaaaa
      421 gtggcaccga gtcggtgctt tttttttttt cgcttgagac caagcttggt gtaatcatgg
      481 tcatagctgt ttcctgtgtg aaattgttat ccgctcacaa ttccacacaa catacgagcc
      541 ggaagcataa agtgtaaagc ctggggtgcc taatgagtga gctaactcac attaattgcg
      601 ttgcgctcac tgcccgcttt ccagtcggga aacctgtcgt gccagctgca ttaatgaatc
      661 ggccaacgcg cggggagagg cggtttgcgt attgggcgct cttccgcttc ctcgctcact
      721 gactcgctgc gctcggtcgt tcggctgcgg cgagcggtat cagctcactc aaaggcggta
      781 atacggttat ccacagaatc aggggataac gcaggaaaga acatgtgagc aaaaggccag
      841 caaaaggcca ggaaccgtaa aaaggccgcg ttgctggcgt ttttccatag gctccgcccc
      901 cctgacgagc atcacaaaaa tcgacgctca agtcagaggt ggcgaaaccc gacaggacta
      961 taaagatacc aggcgtttcc ccctggaagc tccctcgtgc gctctcctgt tccgaccctg
     1021 ccgcttaccg gatacctgtc cgcctttctc ccttcgggaa gcgtggcgct ttctcatagc
     1081 tcacgctgta ggtatctcag ttcggtgtag gtcgttcgct ccaagctggg ctgtgtgcac
     1141 gaaccccccg ttcagcccga ccgctgcgcc ttatccggta actatcgtct tgagtccaac
     1201 ccggtaagac acgacttatc gccactggca gcagccactg gtaacaggat tagcagagcg
     1261 aggtatgtag gcggtgctac agagttcttg aagtggtggc ctaactacgg ctacactaga
     1321 agaacagtat ttggtatctg cgctctgctg aagccagtta ccttcggaaa aagagttggt
     1381 agctcttgat ccggcaaaca aaccaccgct ggtagcggtg gtttttttgt ttgcaagcag
     1441 cagattacgc gcagaaaaaa aggatctcaa gaagatcctt tgatcttttc tacggggtct
     1501 gacgctcagt ggaacgaaaa ctcacgttaa gggattttgg tcatgagatt atcaaaaagg
     1561 atcttcacct agatcctttt aaattaaaaa tgaagtttta aatcaagccc aatctgaata
     1621 atgttacaac caattaacca attctgatta gaaaaactca tcgagcatca aatgaaactg
     1681 caatttattc atatcaggat tatcaatacc atatttttga aaaagccgtt tctgtaatga
     1741 aggagaaaac tcaccgaggc agttccatag gatggcaaga tcctggtatc ggtctgcgat
     1801 tccgactcgt ccaacatcaa tacaacctat taatttcccc tcgtcaaaaa taaggttatc
     1861 aagtgagaaa tcaccatgag tgacgactga atccggtgag aatggcaaaa gtttatgcat
     1921 ttctttccag acttgttcaa caggccagcc attacgctcg tcatcaaaat cactcgcatc
     1981 aaccaaaccg ttattcattc gtgattgcgc ctgagcgaga cgaaatacgc gatcgctgtt
     2041 aaaaggacaa ttacaaacag gaatcgaatg caaccggcgc aggaacactg ccagcgcatc
     2101 aacaatattt tcacctgaat caggatattc ttctaatacc tggaatgctg tttttccggg
     2161 gatcgcagtg gtgagtaacc atgcatcatc aggagtacgg ataaaatgct tgatggtcgg
     2221 aagaggcata aattccgtca gccagtttag tctgaccatc tcatctgtaa catcattggc
     2281 aacgctacct ttgccatgtt tcagaaacaa ctctggcgca tcgggcttcc catacaagcg
     2341 atagattgtc gcacctgatt gcccgacatt atcgcgagcc catttatacc catataaatc
     2401 agcatccatg ttggaattta atcgcggcct cgacgtttcc cgttgaatat ggctcataac
     2461 accccttgta ttactgttta tgtaagcaga cagttttatt gttcatgatg atatattttt
     2521 atcttgtgca atgtaacatc agagattttg agacacgggc cagagctgca
//
