# Supplementary material for: A modular cloning toolkit for genome editing in plants
Source: bioRxiv preprint, doi:10.1101/738021, version 3 (2019-10-23)
Supplement: GenBank DNA construct files [file 738021_file06.zip › pAK-EL-04.gb]

LOCUS       pAK-EL-04               2564 bp    DNA     circular     08-APR-2019
DEFINITION  Endlinker for tRNA system.
ACCESSION   urn.local...1cs-abnc7t5
KEYWORDS    .
SOURCE      
  ORGANISM  
            .
FEATURES             Location/Qualifiers
     gRNA_Scaffold   409..432
                     /created_by="hahnf"
                     /label="sgRNA backbone (part)"
     overhang        409..412
                     /created_by="koroleva"
                     /label="GAAA"
     terminator      433..444
                     /created_by="hahnf"
                     /modified_by="hahnf"
                     /label="Poly-T terminator"
     overhang        445..448
                     /created_by="koroleva"
                     /label="CGCT"
     rep_origin      complement(861..1475)
                     /vntifkey=21
                     /label="rep(pMB1)"
     CDS             complement(1642..2451)
                     /vntifkey=21
                     /label="KanR"
ORIGIN      
        1 tcgcgcgttt cggtgatgac ggtgaaaacc tctgacacat gcagctcccg gagacggtca
       61 cagcttgtct gtaagcggat gccgggagca gacaagcccg tcagggcgcg tcagcgggtg
      121 ttggcgggtg tcggggctgg cttaactatg cggcatcaga gcagattgta ctgagagtgc
      181 accatatgcg gtgtgaaata ccgcacagat gcgtaaggag aaaataccgc atcaggcgcc
      241 attcgccatt caggctgcgc aactgttggg aagggcgatc ggtgcgggcc tcttcgctat
      301 tacgccagct ggcgaaaggg ggatgtgctg caaggcgatt aagttgggta acgccagggt
      361 tttcccagtc acgacgttgt aaaacgacgg ccagagaatt cggtctcaga aaaagtggca
      421 ccgagtcggt gctttttttt ttttcgcttg agaccaagct tggtgtaatc atggtcatag
      481 ctgtttcctg tgtgaaattg ttatccgctc acaattccac acaacatacg agccggaagc
      541 ataaagtgta aagcctgggg tgcctaatga gtgagctaac tcacattaat tgcgttgcgc
      601 tcactgcccg ctttccagtc gggaaacctg tcgtgccagc tgcattaatg aatcggccaa
      661 cgcgcgggga gaggcggttt gcgtattggg cgctcttccg cttcctcgct cactgactcg
      721 ctgcgctcgg tcgttcggct gcggcgagcg gtatcagctc actcaaaggc ggtaatacgg
      781 ttatccacag aatcagggga taacgcagga aagaacatgt gagcaaaagg ccagcaaaag
      841 gccaggaacc gtaaaaaggc cgcgttgctg gcgtttttcc ataggctccg cccccctgac
      901 gagcatcaca aaaatcgacg ctcaagtcag aggtggcgaa acccgacagg actataaaga
      961 taccaggcgt ttccccctgg aagctccctc gtgcgctctc ctgttccgac cctgccgctt
     1021 accggatacc tgtccgcctt tctcccttcg ggaagcgtgg cgctttctca tagctcacgc
     1081 tgtaggtatc tcagttcggt gtaggtcgtt cgctccaagc tgggctgtgt gcacgaaccc
     1141 cccgttcagc ccgaccgctg cgccttatcc ggtaactatc gtcttgagtc caacccggta
     1201 agacacgact tatcgccact ggcagcagcc actggtaaca ggattagcag agcgaggtat
     1261 gtaggcggtg ctacagagtt cttgaagtgg tggcctaact acggctacac tagaagaaca
     1321 gtatttggta tctgcgctct gctgaagcca gttaccttcg gaaaaagagt tggtagctct
     1381 tgatccggca aacaaaccac cgctggtagc ggtggttttt ttgtttgcaa gcagcagatt
     1441 acgcgcagaa aaaaaggatc tcaagaagat cctttgatct tttctacggg gtctgacgct
     1501 cagtggaacg aaaactcacg ttaagggatt ttggtcatga gattatcaaa aaggatcttc
     1561 acctagatcc ttttaaatta aaaatgaagt tttaaatcaa gcccaatctg aataatgtta
     1621 caaccaatta accaattctg attagaaaaa ctcatcgagc atcaaatgaa actgcaattt
     1681 attcatatca ggattatcaa taccatattt ttgaaaaagc cgtttctgta atgaaggaga
     1741 aaactcaccg aggcagttcc ataggatggc aagatcctgg tatcggtctg cgattccgac
     1801 tcgtccaaca tcaatacaac ctattaattt cccctcgtca aaaataaggt tatcaagtga
     1861 gaaatcacca tgagtgacga ctgaatccgg tgagaatggc aaaagtttat gcatttcttt
     1921 ccagacttgt tcaacaggcc agccattacg ctcgtcatca aaatcactcg catcaaccaa
     1981 accgttattc attcgtgatt gcgcctgagc gagacgaaat acgcgatcgc tgttaaaagg
     2041 acaattacaa acaggaatcg aatgcaaccg gcgcaggaac actgccagcg catcaacaat
     2101 attttcacct gaatcaggat attcttctaa tacctggaat gctgtttttc cggggatcgc
     2161 agtggtgagt aaccatgcat catcaggagt acggataaaa tgcttgatgg tcggaagagg
     2221 cataaattcc gtcagccagt ttagtctgac catctcatct gtaacatcat tggcaacgct
     2281 acctttgcca tgtttcagaa acaactctgg cgcatcgggc ttcccataca agcgatagat
     2341 tgtcgcacct gattgcccga cattatcgcg agcccattta tacccatata aatcagcatc
     2401 catgttggaa tttaatcgcg gcctcgacgt ttcccgttga atatggctca taacacccct
     2461 tgtattactg tttatgtaag cagacagttt tattgttcat gatgatatat ttttatcttg
     2521 tgcaatgtaa catcagagat tttgagacac gggccagagc tgca
//
