# Supplementary material for: A modular cloning toolkit for genome editing in plants
Source: bioRxiv preprint, doi:10.1101/738021, version 3 (2019-10-23)
Supplement: GenBank DNA construct files [file 738021_file06.zip › pAK-EL-05.gb]

LOCUS       pAK-EL-05               2559 bp    DNA     circular     08-APR-2019
DEFINITION  Endlinker for tRNA system.
ACCESSION   urn.local...1ct-abnc7t5
KEYWORDS    .
SOURCE      
  ORGANISM  
            .
FEATURES             Location/Qualifiers
     gRNA_Scaffold   409..427
                     /created_by="hahnf"
                     /label="sgRNA backbone (part)"
     overhang        409..412
                     /created_by="koroleva"
                     /label="AGTG"
     terminator      428..439
                     /created_by="hahnf"
                     /modified_by="hahnf"
                     /label="Poly-T terminator"
     overhang        440..443
                     /created_by="koroleva"
                     /label="CGCT"
     rep_origin      complement(856..1470)
                     /vntifkey=21
                     /label="rep(pMB1)"
     CDS             complement(1637..2446)
                     /vntifkey=21
                     /label="KanR"
ORIGIN      
        1 tcgcgcgttt cggtgatgac ggtgaaaacc tctgacacat gcagctcccg gagacggtca
       61 cagcttgtct gtaagcggat gccgggagca gacaagcccg tcagggcgcg tcagcgggtg
      121 ttggcgggtg tcggggctgg cttaactatg cggcatcaga gcagattgta ctgagagtgc
      181 accatatgcg gtgtgaaata ccgcacagat gcgtaaggag aaaataccgc atcaggcgcc
      241 attcgccatt caggctgcgc aactgttggg aagggcgatc ggtgcgggcc tcttcgctat
      301 tacgccagct ggcgaaaggg ggatgtgctg caaggcgatt aagttgggta acgccagggt
      361 tttcccagtc acgacgttgt aaaacgacgg ccagagaatt cggtctcaag tggcaccgag
      421 tcggtgcttt tttttttttc gcttgagacc aagcttggtg taatcatggt catagctgtt
      481 tcctgtgtga aattgttatc cgctcacaat tccacacaac atacgagccg gaagcataaa
      541 gtgtaaagcc tggggtgcct aatgagtgag ctaactcaca ttaattgcgt tgcgctcact
      601 gcccgctttc cagtcgggaa acctgtcgtg ccagctgcat taatgaatcg gccaacgcgc
      661 ggggagaggc ggtttgcgta ttgggcgctc ttccgcttcc tcgctcactg actcgctgcg
      721 ctcggtcgtt cggctgcggc gagcggtatc agctcactca aaggcggtaa tacggttatc
      781 cacagaatca ggggataacg caggaaagaa catgtgagca aaaggccagc aaaaggccag
      841 gaaccgtaaa aaggccgcgt tgctggcgtt tttccatagg ctccgccccc ctgacgagca
      901 tcacaaaaat cgacgctcaa gtcagaggtg gcgaaacccg acaggactat aaagatacca
      961 ggcgtttccc cctggaagct ccctcgtgcg ctctcctgtt ccgaccctgc cgcttaccgg
     1021 atacctgtcc gcctttctcc cttcgggaag cgtggcgctt tctcatagct cacgctgtag
     1081 gtatctcagt tcggtgtagg tcgttcgctc caagctgggc tgtgtgcacg aaccccccgt
     1141 tcagcccgac cgctgcgcct tatccggtaa ctatcgtctt gagtccaacc cggtaagaca
     1201 cgacttatcg ccactggcag cagccactgg taacaggatt agcagagcga ggtatgtagg
     1261 cggtgctaca gagttcttga agtggtggcc taactacggc tacactagaa gaacagtatt
     1321 tggtatctgc gctctgctga agccagttac cttcggaaaa agagttggta gctcttgatc
     1381 cggcaaacaa accaccgctg gtagcggtgg tttttttgtt tgcaagcagc agattacgcg
     1441 cagaaaaaaa ggatctcaag aagatccttt gatcttttct acggggtctg acgctcagtg
     1501 gaacgaaaac tcacgttaag ggattttggt catgagatta tcaaaaagga tcttcaccta
     1561 gatcctttta aattaaaaat gaagttttaa atcaagccca atctgaataa tgttacaacc
     1621 aattaaccaa ttctgattag aaaaactcat cgagcatcaa atgaaactgc aatttattca
     1681 tatcaggatt atcaatacca tatttttgaa aaagccgttt ctgtaatgaa ggagaaaact
     1741 caccgaggca gttccatagg atggcaagat cctggtatcg gtctgcgatt ccgactcgtc
     1801 caacatcaat acaacctatt aatttcccct cgtcaaaaat aaggttatca agtgagaaat
     1861 caccatgagt gacgactgaa tccggtgaga atggcaaaag tttatgcatt tctttccaga
     1921 cttgttcaac aggccagcca ttacgctcgt catcaaaatc actcgcatca accaaaccgt
     1981 tattcattcg tgattgcgcc tgagcgagac gaaatacgcg atcgctgtta aaaggacaat
     2041 tacaaacagg aatcgaatgc aaccggcgca ggaacactgc cagcgcatca acaatatttt
     2101 cacctgaatc aggatattct tctaatacct ggaatgctgt ttttccgggg atcgcagtgg
     2161 tgagtaacca tgcatcatca ggagtacgga taaaatgctt gatggtcgga agaggcataa
     2221 attccgtcag ccagtttagt ctgaccatct catctgtaac atcattggca acgctacctt
     2281 tgccatgttt cagaaacaac tctggcgcat cgggcttccc atacaagcga tagattgtcg
     2341 cacctgattg cccgacatta tcgcgagccc atttataccc atataaatca gcatccatgt
     2401 tggaatttaa tcgcggcctc gacgtttccc gttgaatatg gctcataaca ccccttgtat
     2461 tactgtttat gtaagcagac agttttattg ttcatgatga tatattttta tcttgtgcaa
     2521 tgtaacatca gagattttga gacacgggcc agagctgca
//
