# Supplementary material for: A modular cloning toolkit for genome editing in plants
Source: bioRxiv preprint, doi:10.1101/738021, version 3 (2019-10-23)
Supplement: GenBank DNA construct files [file 738021_file06.zip › pAK002.gb]

LOCUS       pAK002                  2609 bp    DNA     circular     30-MAY-2019
DEFINITION  Subcloning of sgRNA protospacer/ tRNA-gRNA system with improved
            gRNA backbone/ Position 2.
ACCESSION   urn.local...j-aj37jvx
KEYWORDS    .
SOURCE      
  ORGANISM  
            .
FEATURES             Location/Qualifiers
     misc_feature    66..71
                     /Recognition_pattern="GGTCTC(1/5)"
                     /annotation_group="GGTCTC"
                     /label="BsaI"
                     /note="Geneious type: restriction site"
     gRNA_Scaffold   73..122
                     /created_by="hahnf"
                     /label="improved sgRNA backbone (part)"
     overhang        73..76
                     /created_by="koroleva"
                     /label="AAAT"
     tRNA            123..199
                     /created_by="hahnf"
                     /label="tRNA Glycine"
     overhang        196..199
                     /created_by="koroleva"
                     /label="TGCA"
     misc_feature    complement(202..207)
                     /Recognition_pattern="GAAGAC(2/6)"
                     /annotation_group="GAAGAC"
                     /label="BpiI"
                     /note="Geneious type: restriction site"
     CDS             208..785
                     /created_by="koroleva"
                     /label="LacZ"
     misc_feature    786..791
                     /Recognition_pattern="GAAGAC(2/6)"
                     /annotation_group="GAAGAC"
                     /label="BpiI"
                     /note="Geneious type: restriction site"
     gRNA_Scaffold   794..843
                     /created_by="hahnf"
                     /label="improved sgRNA backbone (part)"
     overhang        794..797
                     /created_by="koroleva"
                     /label="GTTT"
     overhang        840..843
                     /created_by="koroleva"
                     /label="AGTC"
     misc_feature    complement(845..850)
                     /Recognition_pattern="GGTCTC(1/5)"
                     /annotation_group="GGTCTC"
                     /label="BsaI"
                     /note="Geneious type: restriction site"
     rep_origin      complement(906..1520)
                     /vntifkey=21
                     /X-Transferred_From="pAK-EL-01; pAK-EL-02; pAK-EL-03;
                     pAK-EL-04; pAK-EL-05"
                     /X-Transferred_Similarity="100.00%"
                     /Transferred_From="pAK-EL-01, pAK-EL-02, pAK-EL-03,
                     pAK-EL-04, pAK-EL-05, pAK007 in pUC57-Kan-mini, pAK008 in
                     pUC57-Kan-mini, pAK009 in pUC57-Kan-mini, pAK010 in
                     pUC57-Kan-mini, pAK011 in pUC57-Kan-mini, pAK012 in
                     pUC57-Kan-mini"
                     /Transferred_Similarity="100.00%"
                     /label="rep(pMB1)"
     CDS             complement(1687..2496)
                     /vntifkey=21
                     /X-Transferred_From="pAK-EL-01; pAK-EL-02; pAK-EL-03;
                     pAK-EL-04; pAK-EL-05"
                     /X-Transferred_Similarity="100.00%"
                     /Transferred_From="pAK-EL-01, pAK-EL-02, pAK-EL-03,
                     pAK-EL-04, pAK-EL-05, pAK007 in pUC57-Kan-mini, pAK008 in
                     pUC57-Kan-mini, pAK009 in pUC57-Kan-mini, pAK010 in
                     pUC57-Kan-mini, pAK011 in pUC57-Kan-mini, pAK012 in
                     pUC57-Kan-mini"
                     /Transferred_Similarity="100.00%"
                     /label="KanR"
     primer_bind     2567..2590
                     /Mismatches=0
                     /%GC="33.3"
                     /Hairpin_Tm="None"
                     /Self_Dimer_Tm="None"
                     /Tm="56.0"
                     /annotation_group="12948368811688369088f9-d8a6-4076-ae85-7
                     0bca35df978"
                     /Sequence="GCAATGTAACATCAGAGATTTTGA"
                     /created_by="primer3"
                     /label="FH32"
ORIGIN      
        1 tcgcgcgttt cggtgatgac ggtgaaaacc tctgacacat gcagctcccg gacgtcattg
       61 tcgatggtct caaaataagg ctagtccgtt atcaacttga aaaagtggca ccgagtcggt
      121 gcaacaaagc accagtggtc tagtggtaga atagtaccct gccacggtac agacccgggt
      181 tcgattcccg gctggtgcat tgtcttcgca gctggcacga caggtttccc gactggaaag
      241 cgggcagtga gcgcaacgca attaatgtga gttagctcac tcattaggca ccccaggctt
      301 tacactttat gcttccggct cgtatgttgt gtggaattgt gagcggataa caatttcaca
      361 caggaaacag ctatgaccat gattacgcca agcttgcatg cctgcaggtc gactctagag
      421 gatccccggg taccgagctc gaattcactg gccgtcgttt tacaacgtcg tgactgggaa
      481 aaccctggcg ttacccaact taatcgcctt gcagcacatc cccctttcgc cagctggcgt
      541 aatagcgaag aggcccgcac cgatcgccct tcccaacagt tgcgcagcct gaatggcgaa
      601 tggcgcctga tgcggtattt tctccttacg catctgtgcg gtatttcaca ccgcatatgg
      661 tgcactctca gtacaatctg ctctgatgcc gcatagttaa gccagccccg acacccgcca
      721 acacccgctg acgcgccctg acgggcttgt ctgctcccgg catccgctta cagacaagct
      781 gtgacgaaga caagtttcag agctatgctg gaaacagcat agcaagttga aataaggcta
      841 gtctgagacc atcattgtca catgtgagca aaaggccagc aaaaggccag gaaccgtaaa
      901 aaggccgcgt tgctggcgtt tttccatagg ctccgccccc ctgacgagca tcacaaaaat
      961 cgacgctcaa gtcagaggtg gcgaaacccg acaggactat aaagatacca ggcgtttccc
     1021 cctggaagct ccctcgtgcg ctctcctgtt ccgaccctgc cgcttaccgg atacctgtcc
     1081 gcctttctcc cttcgggaag cgtggcgctt tctcatagct cacgctgtag gtatctcagt
     1141 tcggtgtagg tcgttcgctc caagctgggc tgtgtgcacg aaccccccgt tcagcccgac
     1201 cgctgcgcct tatccggtaa ctatcgtctt gagtccaacc cggtaagaca cgacttatcg
     1261 ccactggcag cagccactgg taacaggatt agcagagcga ggtatgtagg cggtgctaca
     1321 gagttcttga agtggtggcc taactacggc tacactagaa gaacagtatt tggtatctgc
     1381 gctctgctga agccagttac cttcggaaaa agagttggta gctcttgatc cggcaaacaa
     1441 accaccgctg gtagcggtgg tttttttgtt tgcaagcagc agattacgcg cagaaaaaaa
     1501 ggatctcaag aagatccttt gatcttttct acggggtctg acgctcagtg gaacgaaaac
     1561 tcacgttaag ggattttggt catgagatta tcaaaaagga tcttcaccta gatcctttta
     1621 aattaaaaat gaagttttaa atcaagccca atctgaataa tgttacaacc aattaaccaa
     1681 ttctgattag aaaaactcat cgagcatcaa atgaaactgc aatttattca tatcaggatt
     1741 atcaatacca tatttttgaa aaagccgttt ctgtaatgaa ggagaaaact caccgaggca
     1801 gttccatagg atggcaagat cctggtatcg gtctgcgatt ccgactcgtc caacatcaat
     1861 acaacctatt aatttcccct cgtcaaaaat aaggttatca agtgagaaat caccatgagt
     1921 gacgactgaa tccggtgaga atggcaaaag tttatgcatt tctttccaga cttgttcaac
     1981 aggccagcca ttacgctcgt catcaaaatc actcgcatca accaaaccgt tattcattcg
     2041 tgattgcgcc tgagcgagac gaaatacgcg atcgctgtta aaaggacaat tacaaacagg
     2101 aatcgaatgc aaccggcgca ggaacactgc cagcgcatca acaatatttt cacctgaatc
     2161 aggatattct tctaatacct ggaatgctgt ttttccgggg atcgcagtgg tgagtaacca
     2221 tgcatcatca ggagtacgga taaaatgctt gatggtcgga agaggcataa attccgtcag
     2281 ccagtttagt ctgaccatct catctgtaac atcattggca acgctacctt tgccatgttt
     2341 cagaaacaac tctggcgcat cgggcttccc atacaagcga tagattgtcg cacctgattg
     2401 cccgacatta tcgcgagccc atttataccc atataaatca gcatccatgt tggaatttaa
     2461 tcgcggcctc gacgtttccc gttgaatatg gctcataaca ccccttgtat tactgtttat
     2521 gtaagcagac agttttattg ttcatgatga tatattttta tcttgtgcaa tgtaacatca
     2581 gagattttga gacacgggcc agagctgca
//
