# Supplementary material for: A modular cloning toolkit for genome editing in plants
Source: bioRxiv preprint, doi:10.1101/738021, version 3 (2019-10-23)
Supplement: GenBank DNA construct files [file 738021_file06.zip › pAK003.gb]

LOCUS       pAK003                  2609 bp    DNA     circular     30-MAY-2019
DEFINITION  Subcloning of sgRNA protospacer/ tRNA-gRNA system with improved
            gRNA backbone/ Position 3.
ACCESSION   urn.local...k-aj37jvx
KEYWORDS    .
SOURCE      
  ORGANISM  
            .
FEATURES             Location/Qualifiers
     misc_feature    66..71
                     /Recognition_pattern="GGTCTC(1/5)"
                     /annotation_group="GGTCTC"
                     /label="BsaI"
                     /note="Geneious type: restriction site"
     gRNA_Scaffold   73..112
                     /created_by="hahnf"
                     /label="improved sgRNA backbone (part)"
     overhang        73..76
                     /created_by="koroleva"
                     /label="AGTC"
     tRNA            113..189
                     /created_by="hahnf"
                     /label="tRNA Glycine"
     overhang        186..189
                     /created_by="koroleva"
                     /label="TGCA"
     misc_feature    complement(192..197)
                     /Recognition_pattern="GAAGAC(2/6)"
                     /annotation_group="GAAGAC"
                     /label="BpiI"
                     /note="Geneious type: restriction site"
     CDS             198..775
                     /created_by="koroleva"
                     /label="LacZ"
     misc_feature    776..781
                     /Recognition_pattern="GAAGAC(2/6)"
                     /annotation_group="GAAGAC"
                     /label="BpiI"
                     /note="Geneious type: restriction site"
     gRNA_Scaffold   784..843
                     /created_by="hahnf"
                     /label="improved sgRNA backbone (part)"
     overhang        784..787
                     /created_by="koroleva"
                     /label="GTTT"
     overhang        840..843
                     /created_by="koroleva"
                     /label="CAAC"
     misc_feature    complement(845..850)
                     /Recognition_pattern="GGTCTC(1/5)"
                     /annotation_group="GGTCTC"
                     /label="BsaI"
                     /note="Geneious type: restriction site"
     rep_origin      complement(906..1520)
                     /vntifkey=21
                     /X-Transferred_From="pAK-EL-01; pAK-EL-02; pAK-EL-03;
                     pAK-EL-04; pAK-EL-05"
                     /X-Transferred_Similarity="100.00%"
                     /Transferred_From="pAK-EL-01, pAK-EL-02, pAK-EL-03,
                     pAK-EL-04, pAK-EL-05, pAK007 in pUC57-Kan-mini, pAK008 in
                     pUC57-Kan-mini, pAK009 in pUC57-Kan-mini, pAK010 in
                     pUC57-Kan-mini, pAK011 in pUC57-Kan-mini, pAK012 in
                     pUC57-Kan-mini"
                     /Transferred_Similarity="100.00%"
                     /label="rep(pMB1)"
     CDS             complement(1687..2496)
                     /vntifkey=21
                     /X-Transferred_From="pAK-EL-01; pAK-EL-02; pAK-EL-03;
                     pAK-EL-04; pAK-EL-05"
                     /X-Transferred_Similarity="100.00%"
                     /Transferred_From="pAK-EL-01, pAK-EL-02, pAK-EL-03,
                     pAK-EL-04, pAK-EL-05, pAK007 in pUC57-Kan-mini, pAK008 in
                     pUC57-Kan-mini, pAK009 in pUC57-Kan-mini, pAK010 in
                     pUC57-Kan-mini, pAK011 in pUC57-Kan-mini, pAK012 in
                     pUC57-Kan-mini"
                     /Transferred_Similarity="100.00%"
                     /label="KanR"
     primer_bind     2567..2590
                     /Mismatches=0
                     /%GC="33.3"
                     /Hairpin_Tm="None"
                     /Self_Dimer_Tm="None"
                     /Tm="56.0"
                     /annotation_group="1295088025003019c80915-cad2-40cb-8a6e-6
                     0a01897be20"
                     /Sequence="GCAATGTAACATCAGAGATTTTGA"
                     /created_by="primer3"
                     /label="FH32"
ORIGIN      
        1 tcgcgcgttt cggtgatgac ggtgaaaacc tctgacacat gcagctcccg gacgtcattg
       61 tcgatggtct caagtccgtt atcaacttga aaaagtggca ccgagtcggt gcaacaaagc
      121 accagtggtc tagtggtaga atagtaccct gccacggtac agacccgggt tcgattcccg
      181 gctggtgcat tgtcttcgca gctggcacga caggtttccc gactggaaag cgggcagtga
      241 gcgcaacgca attaatgtga gttagctcac tcattaggca ccccaggctt tacactttat
      301 gcttccggct cgtatgttgt gtggaattgt gagcggataa caatttcaca caggaaacag
      361 ctatgaccat gattacgcca agcttgcatg cctgcaggtc gactctagag gatccccggg
      421 taccgagctc gaattcactg gccgtcgttt tacaacgtcg tgactgggaa aaccctggcg
      481 ttacccaact taatcgcctt gcagcacatc cccctttcgc cagctggcgt aatagcgaag
      541 aggcccgcac cgatcgccct tcccaacagt tgcgcagcct gaatggcgaa tggcgcctga
      601 tgcggtattt tctccttacg catctgtgcg gtatttcaca ccgcatatgg tgcactctca
      661 gtacaatctg ctctgatgcc gcatagttaa gccagccccg acacccgcca acacccgctg
      721 acgcgccctg acgggcttgt ctgctcccgg catccgctta cagacaagct gtgacgaaga
      781 caagtttcag agctatgctg gaaacagcat agcaagttga aataaggcta gtccgttatc
      841 aactgagacc atcattgtca catgtgagca aaaggccagc aaaaggccag gaaccgtaaa
      901 aaggccgcgt tgctggcgtt tttccatagg ctccgccccc ctgacgagca tcacaaaaat
      961 cgacgctcaa gtcagaggtg gcgaaacccg acaggactat aaagatacca ggcgtttccc
     1021 cctggaagct ccctcgtgcg ctctcctgtt ccgaccctgc cgcttaccgg atacctgtcc
     1081 gcctttctcc cttcgggaag cgtggcgctt tctcatagct cacgctgtag gtatctcagt
     1141 tcggtgtagg tcgttcgctc caagctgggc tgtgtgcacg aaccccccgt tcagcccgac
     1201 cgctgcgcct tatccggtaa ctatcgtctt gagtccaacc cggtaagaca cgacttatcg
     1261 ccactggcag cagccactgg taacaggatt agcagagcga ggtatgtagg cggtgctaca
     1321 gagttcttga agtggtggcc taactacggc tacactagaa gaacagtatt tggtatctgc
     1381 gctctgctga agccagttac cttcggaaaa agagttggta gctcttgatc cggcaaacaa
     1441 accaccgctg gtagcggtgg tttttttgtt tgcaagcagc agattacgcg cagaaaaaaa
     1501 ggatctcaag aagatccttt gatcttttct acggggtctg acgctcagtg gaacgaaaac
     1561 tcacgttaag ggattttggt catgagatta tcaaaaagga tcttcaccta gatcctttta
     1621 aattaaaaat gaagttttaa atcaagccca atctgaataa tgttacaacc aattaaccaa
     1681 ttctgattag aaaaactcat cgagcatcaa atgaaactgc aatttattca tatcaggatt
     1741 atcaatacca tatttttgaa aaagccgttt ctgtaatgaa ggagaaaact caccgaggca
     1801 gttccatagg atggcaagat cctggtatcg gtctgcgatt ccgactcgtc caacatcaat
     1861 acaacctatt aatttcccct cgtcaaaaat aaggttatca agtgagaaat caccatgagt
     1921 gacgactgaa tccggtgaga atggcaaaag tttatgcatt tctttccaga cttgttcaac
     1981 aggccagcca ttacgctcgt catcaaaatc actcgcatca accaaaccgt tattcattcg
     2041 tgattgcgcc tgagcgagac gaaatacgcg atcgctgtta aaaggacaat tacaaacagg
     2101 aatcgaatgc aaccggcgca ggaacactgc cagcgcatca acaatatttt cacctgaatc
     2161 aggatattct tctaatacct ggaatgctgt ttttccgggg atcgcagtgg tgagtaacca
     2221 tgcatcatca ggagtacgga taaaatgctt gatggtcgga agaggcataa attccgtcag
     2281 ccagtttagt ctgaccatct catctgtaac atcattggca acgctacctt tgccatgttt
     2341 cagaaacaac tctggcgcat cgggcttccc atacaagcga tagattgtcg cacctgattg
     2401 cccgacatta tcgcgagccc atttataccc atataaatca gcatccatgt tggaatttaa
     2461 tcgcggcctc gacgtttccc gttgaatatg gctcataaca ccccttgtat tactgtttat
     2521 gtaagcagac agttttattg ttcatgatga tatattttta tcttgtgcaa tgtaacatca
     2581 gagattttga gacacgggcc agagctgca
//
