# Supplementary material for: A modular cloning toolkit for genome editing in plants
Source: bioRxiv preprint, doi:10.1101/738021, version 3 (2019-10-23)
Supplement: GenBank DNA construct files [file 738021_file06.zip › pAK004.gb]

LOCUS       pAK004                  2605 bp    DNA     circular     30-MAY-2019
DEFINITION  Subcloning of sgRNA protospacer/ tRNA-gRNA system with improved
            gRNA backbone/ Position 4.
ACCESSION   urn.local...l-aj37jvy
KEYWORDS    .
SOURCE      
  ORGANISM  
            .
FEATURES             Location/Qualifiers
     misc_feature    66..71
                     /Recognition_pattern="GGTCTC(1/5)"
                     /annotation_group="GGTCTC"
                     /label="BsaI"
                     /note="Geneious type: restriction site"
     gRNA_Scaffold   73..102
                     /created_by="hahnf"
                     /label="improved sgRNA backbone (part)"
     overhang        73..76
                     /created_by="koroleva"
                     /label="CAAC"
     tRNA            103..179
                     /created_by="hahnf"
                     /label="tRNA Glycine"
     overhang        176..179
                     /created_by="koroleva"
                     /label="TGCA"
     misc_feature    complement(182..187)
                     /Recognition_pattern="GAAGAC(2/6)"
                     /annotation_group="GAAGAC"
                     /label="BpiI"
                     /note="Geneious type: restriction site"
     CDS             188..765
                     /created_by="koroleva"
                     /label="LacZ"
     misc_feature    766..771
                     /Recognition_pattern="GAAGAC(2/6)"
                     /annotation_group="GAAGAC"
                     /label="BpiI"
                     /note="Geneious type: restriction site"
     gRNA_Scaffold   774..839
                     /created_by="hahnf"
                     /label="improved sgRNA backbone (part)"
     overhang        774..777
                     /created_by="koroleva"
                     /label="GTTT"
     overhang        836..839
                     /created_by="koroleva"
                     /label="GAAA"
     misc_feature    complement(841..846)
                     /Recognition_pattern="GGTCTC(1/5)"
                     /annotation_group="GGTCTC"
                     /label="BsaI"
                     /note="Geneious type: restriction site"
     rep_origin      complement(902..1516)
                     /vntifkey=21
                     /X-Transferred_From="pAK-EL-01; pAK-EL-02; pAK-EL-03;
                     pAK-EL-04; pAK-EL-05"
                     /X-Transferred_Similarity="100.00%"
                     /Transferred_From="pAK-EL-01, pAK-EL-02, pAK-EL-03,
                     pAK-EL-04, pAK-EL-05, pAK007 in pUC57-Kan-mini, pAK008 in
                     pUC57-Kan-mini, pAK009 in pUC57-Kan-mini, pAK010 in
                     pUC57-Kan-mini, pAK011 in pUC57-Kan-mini, pAK012 in
                     pUC57-Kan-mini"
                     /Transferred_Similarity="100.00%"
                     /label="rep(pMB1)"
     CDS             complement(1683..2492)
                     /vntifkey=21
                     /X-Transferred_From="pAK-EL-01; pAK-EL-02; pAK-EL-03;
                     pAK-EL-04; pAK-EL-05"
                     /X-Transferred_Similarity="100.00%"
                     /Transferred_From="pAK-EL-01, pAK-EL-02, pAK-EL-03,
                     pAK-EL-04, pAK-EL-05, pAK007 in pUC57-Kan-mini, pAK008 in
                     pUC57-Kan-mini, pAK009 in pUC57-Kan-mini, pAK010 in
                     pUC57-Kan-mini, pAK011 in pUC57-Kan-mini, pAK012 in
                     pUC57-Kan-mini"
                     /Transferred_Similarity="100.00%"
                     /label="KanR"
     primer_bind     2563..2586
                     /Mismatches=0
                     /%GC="33.3"
                     /Hairpin_Tm="None"
                     /Self_Dimer_Tm="None"
                     /Tm="56.0"
                     /annotation_group="12955004914856e7a0fa56-641b-443b-aeed-9
                     7ca41356a32"
                     /Sequence="GCAATGTAACATCAGAGATTTTGA"
                     /created_by="primer3"
                     /label="FH32"
ORIGIN      
        1 tcgcgcgttt cggtgatgac ggtgaaaacc tctgacacat gcagctcccg gacgtcattg
       61 tcgatggtct cacaacttga aaaagtggca ccgagtcggt gcaacaaagc accagtggtc
      121 tagtggtaga atagtaccct gccacggtac agacccgggt tcgattcccg gctggtgcat
      181 tgtcttcgca gctggcacga caggtttccc gactggaaag cgggcagtga gcgcaacgca
      241 attaatgtga gttagctcac tcattaggca ccccaggctt tacactttat gcttccggct
      301 cgtatgttgt gtggaattgt gagcggataa caatttcaca caggaaacag ctatgaccat
      361 gattacgcca agcttgcatg cctgcaggtc gactctagag gatccccggg taccgagctc
      421 gaattcactg gccgtcgttt tacaacgtcg tgactgggaa aaccctggcg ttacccaact
      481 taatcgcctt gcagcacatc cccctttcgc cagctggcgt aatagcgaag aggcccgcac
      541 cgatcgccct tcccaacagt tgcgcagcct gaatggcgaa tggcgcctga tgcggtattt
      601 tctccttacg catctgtgcg gtatttcaca ccgcatatgg tgcactctca gtacaatctg
      661 ctctgatgcc gcatagttaa gccagccccg acacccgcca acacccgctg acgcgccctg
      721 acgggcttgt ctgctcccgg catccgctta cagacaagct gtgacgaaga caagtttcag
      781 agctatgctg gaaacagcat agcaagttga aataaggcta gtccgttatc aacttgaaat
      841 gagaccatca ttgtcacatg tgagcaaaag gccagcaaaa ggccaggaac cgtaaaaagg
      901 ccgcgttgct ggcgtttttc cataggctcc gcccccctga cgagcatcac aaaaatcgac
      961 gctcaagtca gaggtggcga aacccgacag gactataaag ataccaggcg tttccccctg
     1021 gaagctccct cgtgcgctct cctgttccga ccctgccgct taccggatac ctgtccgcct
     1081 ttctcccttc gggaagcgtg gcgctttctc atagctcacg ctgtaggtat ctcagttcgg
     1141 tgtaggtcgt tcgctccaag ctgggctgtg tgcacgaacc ccccgttcag cccgaccgct
     1201 gcgccttatc cggtaactat cgtcttgagt ccaacccggt aagacacgac ttatcgccac
     1261 tggcagcagc cactggtaac aggattagca gagcgaggta tgtaggcggt gctacagagt
     1321 tcttgaagtg gtggcctaac tacggctaca ctagaagaac agtatttggt atctgcgctc
     1381 tgctgaagcc agttaccttc ggaaaaagag ttggtagctc ttgatccggc aaacaaacca
     1441 ccgctggtag cggtggtttt tttgtttgca agcagcagat tacgcgcaga aaaaaaggat
     1501 ctcaagaaga tcctttgatc ttttctacgg ggtctgacgc tcagtggaac gaaaactcac
     1561 gttaagggat tttggtcatg agattatcaa aaaggatctt cacctagatc cttttaaatt
     1621 aaaaatgaag ttttaaatca agcccaatct gaataatgtt acaaccaatt aaccaattct
     1681 gattagaaaa actcatcgag catcaaatga aactgcaatt tattcatatc aggattatca
     1741 ataccatatt tttgaaaaag ccgtttctgt aatgaaggag aaaactcacc gaggcagttc
     1801 cataggatgg caagatcctg gtatcggtct gcgattccga ctcgtccaac atcaatacaa
     1861 cctattaatt tcccctcgtc aaaaataagg ttatcaagtg agaaatcacc atgagtgacg
     1921 actgaatccg gtgagaatgg caaaagttta tgcatttctt tccagacttg ttcaacaggc
     1981 cagccattac gctcgtcatc aaaatcactc gcatcaacca aaccgttatt cattcgtgat
     2041 tgcgcctgag cgagacgaaa tacgcgatcg ctgttaaaag gacaattaca aacaggaatc
     2101 gaatgcaacc ggcgcaggaa cactgccagc gcatcaacaa tattttcacc tgaatcagga
     2161 tattcttcta atacctggaa tgctgttttt ccggggatcg cagtggtgag taaccatgca
     2221 tcatcaggag tacggataaa atgcttgatg gtcggaagag gcataaattc cgtcagccag
     2281 tttagtctga ccatctcatc tgtaacatca ttggcaacgc tacctttgcc atgtttcaga
     2341 aacaactctg gcgcatcggg cttcccatac aagcgataga ttgtcgcacc tgattgcccg
     2401 acattatcgc gagcccattt atacccatat aaatcagcat ccatgttgga atttaatcgc
     2461 ggcctcgacg tttcccgttg aatatggctc ataacacccc ttgtattact gtttatgtaa
     2521 gcagacagtt ttattgttca tgatgatata tttttatctt gtgcaatgta acatcagaga
     2581 ttttgagaca cgggccagag ctgca
//
