# Supplementary material for: A modular cloning toolkit for genome editing in plants
Source: bioRxiv preprint, doi:10.1101/738021, version 3 (2019-10-23)
Supplement: GenBank DNA construct files [file 738021_file06.zip › pAK005.gb]

LOCUS       pAK005                  2604 bp    DNA     circular     30-MAY-2019
DEFINITION  Subcloning of sgRNA protospacer/ tRNA-gRNA system with improved
            gRNA backbone/ Position 5.
ACCESSION   urn.local...m-aj37jvy
KEYWORDS    .
SOURCE      
  ORGANISM  
            .
FEATURES             Location/Qualifiers
     misc_feature    66..71
                     /Recognition_pattern="GGTCTC(1/5)"
                     /annotation_group="GGTCTC"
                     /label="BsaI"
                     /note="Geneious type: restriction site"
     gRNA_Scaffold   73..96
                     /created_by="hahnf"
                     /label="improved sgRNA backbone (part)"
     overhang        73..76
                     /created_by="koroleva"
                     /label="GAAA"
     tRNA            97..173
                     /created_by="hahnf"
                     /label="tRNA Glycine"
     overhang        170..173
                     /created_by="koroleva"
                     /label="TGCA"
     misc_feature    complement(176..181)
                     /Recognition_pattern="GAAGAC(2/6)"
                     /annotation_group="GAAGAC"
                     /label="BpiI"
                     /note="Geneious type: restriction site"
     CDS             182..759
                     /created_by="koroleva"
                     /label="LacZ"
     misc_feature    760..765
                     /Recognition_pattern="GAAGAC(2/6)"
                     /annotation_group="GAAGAC"
                     /label="BpiI"
                     /note="Geneious type: restriction site"
     gRNA_Scaffold   768..838
                     /created_by="hahnf"
                     /label="improved sgRNA backbone (part)"
     overhang        768..771
                     /created_by="koroleva"
                     /label="GTTT"
     overhang        835..838
                     /created_by="koroleva"
                     /label="AGTG"
     misc_feature    complement(840..845)
                     /Recognition_pattern="GGTCTC(1/5)"
                     /annotation_group="GGTCTC"
                     /label="BsaI"
                     /note="Geneious type: restriction site"
     rep_origin      complement(901..1515)
                     /vntifkey=21
                     /X-Transferred_From="pAK-EL-01; pAK-EL-02; pAK-EL-03;
                     pAK-EL-04; pAK-EL-05"
                     /X-Transferred_Similarity="100.00%"
                     /Transferred_From="pAK-EL-01, pAK-EL-02, pAK-EL-03,
                     pAK-EL-04, pAK-EL-05, pAK007 in pUC57-Kan-mini, pAK008 in
                     pUC57-Kan-mini, pAK009 in pUC57-Kan-mini, pAK010 in
                     pUC57-Kan-mini, pAK011 in pUC57-Kan-mini, pAK012 in
                     pUC57-Kan-mini"
                     /Transferred_Similarity="100.00%"
                     /label="rep(pMB1)"
     CDS             complement(1682..2491)
                     /vntifkey=21
                     /X-Transferred_From="pAK-EL-01; pAK-EL-02; pAK-EL-03;
                     pAK-EL-04; pAK-EL-05"
                     /X-Transferred_Similarity="100.00%"
                     /Transferred_From="pAK-EL-01, pAK-EL-02, pAK-EL-03,
                     pAK-EL-04, pAK-EL-05, pAK007 in pUC57-Kan-mini, pAK008 in
                     pUC57-Kan-mini, pAK009 in pUC57-Kan-mini, pAK010 in
                     pUC57-Kan-mini, pAK011 in pUC57-Kan-mini, pAK012 in
                     pUC57-Kan-mini"
                     /Transferred_Similarity="100.00%"
                     /label="KanR"
     primer_bind     2562..2585
                     /Mismatches=0
                     /%GC="33.3"
                     /Hairpin_Tm="None"
                     /Self_Dimer_Tm="None"
                     /Tm="56.0"
                     /annotation_group="1295624007652761dad34d-a9ce-4a67-87ed-9
                     e0cd62a53a8"
                     /Sequence="GCAATGTAACATCAGAGATTTTGA"
                     /created_by="primer3"
                     /label="FH32"
ORIGIN      
        1 tcgcgcgttt cggtgatgac ggtgaaaacc tctgacacat gcagctcccg gacgtcattg
       61 tcgatggtct cagaaaaagt ggcaccgagt cggtgcaaca aagcaccagt ggtctagtgg
      121 tagaatagta ccctgccacg gtacagaccc gggttcgatt cccggctggt gcattgtctt
      181 cgcagctggc acgacaggtt tcccgactgg aaagcgggca gtgagcgcaa cgcaattaat
      241 gtgagttagc tcactcatta ggcaccccag gctttacact ttatgcttcc ggctcgtatg
      301 ttgtgtggaa ttgtgagcgg ataacaattt cacacaggaa acagctatga ccatgattac
      361 gccaagcttg catgcctgca ggtcgactct agaggatccc cgggtaccga gctcgaattc
      421 actggccgtc gttttacaac gtcgtgactg ggaaaaccct ggcgttaccc aacttaatcg
      481 ccttgcagca catccccctt tcgccagctg gcgtaatagc gaagaggccc gcaccgatcg
      541 cccttcccaa cagttgcgca gcctgaatgg cgaatggcgc ctgatgcggt attttctcct
      601 tacgcatctg tgcggtattt cacaccgcat atggtgcact ctcagtacaa tctgctctga
      661 tgccgcatag ttaagccagc cccgacaccc gccaacaccc gctgacgcgc cctgacgggc
      721 ttgtctgctc ccggcatccg cttacagaca agctgtgacg aagacaagtt tcagagctat
      781 gctggaaaca gcatagcaag ttgaaataag gctagtccgt tatcaacttg aaaaagtgtg
      841 agaccatcat tgtcacatgt gagcaaaagg ccagcaaaag gccaggaacc gtaaaaaggc
      901 cgcgttgctg gcgtttttcc ataggctccg cccccctgac gagcatcaca aaaatcgacg
      961 ctcaagtcag aggtggcgaa acccgacagg actataaaga taccaggcgt ttccccctgg
     1021 aagctccctc gtgcgctctc ctgttccgac cctgccgctt accggatacc tgtccgcctt
     1081 tctcccttcg ggaagcgtgg cgctttctca tagctcacgc tgtaggtatc tcagttcggt
     1141 gtaggtcgtt cgctccaagc tgggctgtgt gcacgaaccc cccgttcagc ccgaccgctg
     1201 cgccttatcc ggtaactatc gtcttgagtc caacccggta agacacgact tatcgccact
     1261 ggcagcagcc actggtaaca ggattagcag agcgaggtat gtaggcggtg ctacagagtt
     1321 cttgaagtgg tggcctaact acggctacac tagaagaaca gtatttggta tctgcgctct
     1381 gctgaagcca gttaccttcg gaaaaagagt tggtagctct tgatccggca aacaaaccac
     1441 cgctggtagc ggtggttttt ttgtttgcaa gcagcagatt acgcgcagaa aaaaaggatc
     1501 tcaagaagat cctttgatct tttctacggg gtctgacgct cagtggaacg aaaactcacg
     1561 ttaagggatt ttggtcatga gattatcaaa aaggatcttc acctagatcc ttttaaatta
     1621 aaaatgaagt tttaaatcaa gcccaatctg aataatgtta caaccaatta accaattctg
     1681 attagaaaaa ctcatcgagc atcaaatgaa actgcaattt attcatatca ggattatcaa
     1741 taccatattt ttgaaaaagc cgtttctgta atgaaggaga aaactcaccg aggcagttcc
     1801 ataggatggc aagatcctgg tatcggtctg cgattccgac tcgtccaaca tcaatacaac
     1861 ctattaattt cccctcgtca aaaataaggt tatcaagtga gaaatcacca tgagtgacga
     1921 ctgaatccgg tgagaatggc aaaagtttat gcatttcttt ccagacttgt tcaacaggcc
     1981 agccattacg ctcgtcatca aaatcactcg catcaaccaa accgttattc attcgtgatt
     2041 gcgcctgagc gagacgaaat acgcgatcgc tgttaaaagg acaattacaa acaggaatcg
     2101 aatgcaaccg gcgcaggaac actgccagcg catcaacaat attttcacct gaatcaggat
     2161 attcttctaa tacctggaat gctgtttttc cggggatcgc agtggtgagt aaccatgcat
     2221 catcaggagt acggataaaa tgcttgatgg tcggaagagg cataaattcc gtcagccagt
     2281 ttagtctgac catctcatct gtaacatcat tggcaacgct acctttgcca tgtttcagaa
     2341 acaactctgg cgcatcgggc ttcccataca agcgatagat tgtcgcacct gattgcccga
     2401 cattatcgcg agcccattta tacccatata aatcagcatc catgttggaa tttaatcgcg
     2461 gcctcgacgt ttcccgttga atatggctca taacacccct tgtattactg tttatgtaag
     2521 cagacagttt tattgttcat gatgatatat ttttatcttg tgcaatgtaa catcagagat
     2581 tttgagacac gggccagagc tgca
//
