# Supplementary material for: A modular cloning toolkit for genome editing in plants
Source: bioRxiv preprint, doi:10.1101/738021, version 3 (2019-10-23)
Supplement: GenBank DNA construct files [file 738021_file06.zip › pAK006.gb]

LOCUS       pAK006                  2630 bp    DNA     circular     30-MAY-2019
DEFINITION  Subcloning of sgRNA protospacer/ tRNA-gRNA system with improved
            gRNA backbone/ Position 6.
ACCESSION   urn.local...n-aj37jvy
KEYWORDS    .
SOURCE      
  ORGANISM  
            .
FEATURES             Location/Qualifiers
     misc_feature    66..71
                     /Recognition_pattern="GGTCTC(1/5)"
                     /annotation_group="GGTCTC"
                     /label="BsaI"
                     /note="Geneious type: restriction site"
     gRNA_Scaffold   73..91
                     /created_by="hahnf"
                     /label="improved sgRNA backbone (part)"
     overhang        73..76
                     /created_by="koroleva"
                     /label="AGTG"
     tRNA            92..168
                     /created_by="hahnf"
                     /label="tRNA Glycine"
     overhang        165..168
                     /created_by="koroleva"
                     /label="TGCA"
     misc_feature    complement(171..176)
                     /Recognition_pattern="GAAGAC(2/6)"
                     /annotation_group="GAAGAC"
                     /label="BpiI"
                     /note="Geneious type: restriction site"
     CDS             177..754
                     /created_by="koroleva"
                     /label="LacZ"
     misc_feature    755..760
                     /Recognition_pattern="GAAGAC(2/6)"
                     /annotation_group="GAAGAC"
                     /label="BpiI"
                     /note="Geneious type: restriction site"
     gRNA_Scaffold   763..848
                     /created_by="hahnf"
                     /label="improved sgRNA backbone"
     overhang        763..766
                     /created_by="koroleva"
                     /label="GTTT"
     terminator      849..860
                     /created_by="hahnf"
                     /modified_by="hahnf"
                     /label="Poly-T terminator"
     overhang        861..864
                     /created_by="koroleva"
                     /label="CGCT"
     misc_feature    complement(866..871)
                     /Recognition_pattern="GGTCTC(1/5)"
                     /annotation_group="GGTCTC"
                     /label="BsaI"
                     /note="Geneious type: restriction site"
     rep_origin      complement(927..1541)
                     /vntifkey=21
                     /X-Transferred_From="pAK-EL-01; pAK-EL-02; pAK-EL-03;
                     pAK-EL-04; pAK-EL-05"
                     /X-Transferred_Similarity="100.00%"
                     /Transferred_From="pAK-EL-01, pAK-EL-02, pAK-EL-03,
                     pAK-EL-04, pAK-EL-05, pAK007 in pUC57-Kan-mini, pAK008 in
                     pUC57-Kan-mini, pAK009 in pUC57-Kan-mini, pAK010 in
                     pUC57-Kan-mini, pAK011 in pUC57-Kan-mini, pAK012 in
                     pUC57-Kan-mini"
                     /Transferred_Similarity="100.00%"
                     /label="rep(pMB1)"
     CDS             complement(1708..2517)
                     /vntifkey=21
                     /X-Transferred_From="pAK-EL-01; pAK-EL-02; pAK-EL-03;
                     pAK-EL-04; pAK-EL-05"
                     /X-Transferred_Similarity="100.00%"
                     /Transferred_From="pAK-EL-01, pAK-EL-02, pAK-EL-03,
                     pAK-EL-04, pAK-EL-05, pAK007 in pUC57-Kan-mini, pAK008 in
                     pUC57-Kan-mini, pAK009 in pUC57-Kan-mini, pAK010 in
                     pUC57-Kan-mini, pAK011 in pUC57-Kan-mini, pAK012 in
                     pUC57-Kan-mini"
                     /Transferred_Similarity="100.00%"
                     /label="KanR"
     primer_bind     2588..2611
                     /Mismatches=0
                     /%GC="33.3"
                     /Hairpin_Tm="None"
                     /Self_Dimer_Tm="None"
                     /Tm="56.0"
                     /annotation_group="1295679172649259b55bee-4166-4333-8e04-f
                     bdbde95cf12"
                     /Sequence="GCAATGTAACATCAGAGATTTTGA"
                     /created_by="primer3"
                     /label="FH32"
ORIGIN      
        1 tcgcgcgttt cggtgatgac ggtgaaaacc tctgacacat gcagctcccg gacgtcattg
       61 tcgatggtct caagtggcac cgagtcggtg caacaaagca ccagtggtct agtggtagaa
      121 tagtaccctg ccacggtaca gacccgggtt cgattcccgg ctggtgcatt gtcttcgcag
      181 ctggcacgac aggtttcccg actggaaagc gggcagtgag cgcaacgcaa ttaatgtgag
      241 ttagctcact cattaggcac cccaggcttt acactttatg cttccggctc gtatgttgtg
      301 tggaattgtg agcggataac aatttcacac aggaaacagc tatgaccatg attacgccaa
      361 gcttgcatgc ctgcaggtcg actctagagg atccccgggt accgagctcg aattcactgg
      421 ccgtcgtttt acaacgtcgt gactgggaaa accctggcgt tacccaactt aatcgccttg
      481 cagcacatcc ccctttcgcc agctggcgta atagcgaaga ggcccgcacc gatcgccctt
      541 cccaacagtt gcgcagcctg aatggcgaat ggcgcctgat gcggtatttt ctccttacgc
      601 atctgtgcgg tatttcacac cgcatatggt gcactctcag tacaatctgc tctgatgccg
      661 catagttaag ccagccccga cacccgccaa cacccgctga cgcgccctga cgggcttgtc
      721 tgctcccggc atccgcttac agacaagctg tgacgaagac aagtttcaga gctatgctgg
      781 aaacagcata gcaagttgaa ataaggctag tccgttatca acttgaaaaa gtggcaccga
      841 gtcggtgctt tttttttttt cgcttgagac catcattgtc acatgtgagc aaaaggccag
      901 caaaaggcca ggaaccgtaa aaaggccgcg ttgctggcgt ttttccatag gctccgcccc
      961 cctgacgagc atcacaaaaa tcgacgctca agtcagaggt ggcgaaaccc gacaggacta
     1021 taaagatacc aggcgtttcc ccctggaagc tccctcgtgc gctctcctgt tccgaccctg
     1081 ccgcttaccg gatacctgtc cgcctttctc ccttcgggaa gcgtggcgct ttctcatagc
     1141 tcacgctgta ggtatctcag ttcggtgtag gtcgttcgct ccaagctggg ctgtgtgcac
     1201 gaaccccccg ttcagcccga ccgctgcgcc ttatccggta actatcgtct tgagtccaac
     1261 ccggtaagac acgacttatc gccactggca gcagccactg gtaacaggat tagcagagcg
     1321 aggtatgtag gcggtgctac agagttcttg aagtggtggc ctaactacgg ctacactaga
     1381 agaacagtat ttggtatctg cgctctgctg aagccagtta ccttcggaaa aagagttggt
     1441 agctcttgat ccggcaaaca aaccaccgct ggtagcggtg gtttttttgt ttgcaagcag
     1501 cagattacgc gcagaaaaaa aggatctcaa gaagatcctt tgatcttttc tacggggtct
     1561 gacgctcagt ggaacgaaaa ctcacgttaa gggattttgg tcatgagatt atcaaaaagg
     1621 atcttcacct agatcctttt aaattaaaaa tgaagtttta aatcaagccc aatctgaata
     1681 atgttacaac caattaacca attctgatta gaaaaactca tcgagcatca aatgaaactg
     1741 caatttattc atatcaggat tatcaatacc atatttttga aaaagccgtt tctgtaatga
     1801 aggagaaaac tcaccgaggc agttccatag gatggcaaga tcctggtatc ggtctgcgat
     1861 tccgactcgt ccaacatcaa tacaacctat taatttcccc tcgtcaaaaa taaggttatc
     1921 aagtgagaaa tcaccatgag tgacgactga atccggtgag aatggcaaaa gtttatgcat
     1981 ttctttccag acttgttcaa caggccagcc attacgctcg tcatcaaaat cactcgcatc
     2041 aaccaaaccg ttattcattc gtgattgcgc ctgagcgaga cgaaatacgc gatcgctgtt
     2101 aaaaggacaa ttacaaacag gaatcgaatg caaccggcgc aggaacactg ccagcgcatc
     2161 aacaatattt tcacctgaat caggatattc ttctaatacc tggaatgctg tttttccggg
     2221 gatcgcagtg gtgagtaacc atgcatcatc aggagtacgg ataaaatgct tgatggtcgg
     2281 aagaggcata aattccgtca gccagtttag tctgaccatc tcatctgtaa catcattggc
     2341 aacgctacct ttgccatgtt tcagaaacaa ctctggcgca tcgggcttcc catacaagcg
     2401 atagattgtc gcacctgatt gcccgacatt atcgcgagcc catttatacc catataaatc
     2461 agcatccatg ttggaattta atcgcggcct cgacgtttcc cgttgaatat ggctcataac
     2521 accccttgta ttactgttta tgtaagcaga cagttttatt gttcatgatg atatattttt
     2581 atcttgtgca atgtaacatc agagattttg agacacgggc cagagctgca
//
