# Supplementary material for: A modular cloning toolkit for genome editing in plants
Source: bioRxiv preprint, doi:10.1101/738021, version 3 (2019-10-23)
Supplement: GenBank DNA construct files [file 738021_file06.zip › pAK007.gb]

LOCUS       pAK007                  2543 bp    DNA     circular     30-MAY-2019
DEFINITION  Subcloning of sgRNA protospacer/ tRNA-gRNA system with classic gRNA
            backbone/ Position 1.
ACCESSION   urn.local...o-aj37jvy
KEYWORDS    .
SOURCE      
  ORGANISM  
            .
FEATURES             Location/Qualifiers
     misc_feature    66..71
                     /Recognition_pattern="GGTCTC(1/5)"
                     /annotation_group="GGTCTC"
                     /label="BsaI"
                     /note="Geneious type: restriction site"
     overhang        73..76
                     /created_by="koroleva"
                     /modified_by="hahnf"
                     /label="AAGC overhang to pFH31"
     tRNA            77..153
                     /created_by="hahnf"
                     /label="tRNA Glycine"
     overhang        150..153
                     /created_by="koroleva"
                     /label="TGCA"
     misc_feature    complement(156..161)
                     /Recognition_pattern="GAAGAC(2/6)"
                     /annotation_group="GAAGAC"
                     /label="BpiI"
                     /note="Geneious type: restriction site"
     CDS             162..739
                     /created_by="koroleva"
                     /label="LacZ"
     misc_feature    740..745
                     /Recognition_pattern="GAAGAC(2/6)"
                     /annotation_group="GAAGAC"
                     /label="BpiI"
                     /note="Geneious type: restriction site"
     gRNA_Scaffold   748..777
                     /created_by="hahnf"
                     /label="classic sgRNA backbone (part)"
     overhang        748..751
                     /created_by="koroleva"
                     /label="GTTT"
     overhang        774..777
                     /created_by="koroleva"
                     /label="AAAT"
     misc_feature    complement(779..784)
                     /Recognition_pattern="GGTCTC(1/5)"
                     /annotation_group="GGTCTC"
                     /label="BsaI"
                     /note="Geneious type: restriction site"
     rep_origin      complement(840..1454)
                     /vntifkey=21
                     /Transferred_From="pAK-EL-01, pAK-EL-02, pAK-EL-03,
                     pAK-EL-04, pAK-EL-05"
                     /Transferred_Similarity="100.00%"
                     /label="rep(pMB1)"
     CDS             complement(1621..2430)
                     /vntifkey=21
                     /Transferred_From="pAK-EL-01, pAK-EL-02, pAK-EL-03,
                     pAK-EL-04, pAK-EL-05"
                     /Transferred_Similarity="100.00%"
                     /label="KanR"
     primer_bind     2501..2524
                     /Mismatches=0
                     /%GC="33.3"
                     /Hairpin_Tm="None"
                     /Self_Dimer_Tm="None"
                     /Tm="56.0"
                     /annotation_group="12969183346427dce98103-c053-4b30-83c5-3
                     bdbabaf5240"
                     /Sequence="GCAATGTAACATCAGAGATTTTGA"
                     /created_by="primer3"
                     /label="FH32"
ORIGIN      
        1 tcgcgcgttt cggtgatgac ggtgaaaacc tctgacacat gcagctcccg gacgtcattg
       61 tcgatggtct caaagcaaca aagcaccagt ggtctagtgg tagaatagta ccctgccacg
      121 gtacagaccc gggttcgatt cccggctggt gcattgtctt cgcagctggc acgacaggtt
      181 tcccgactgg aaagcgggca gtgagcgcaa cgcaattaat gtgagttagc tcactcatta
      241 ggcaccccag gctttacact ttatgcttcc ggctcgtatg ttgtgtggaa ttgtgagcgg
      301 ataacaattt cacacaggaa acagctatga ccatgattac gccaagcttg catgcctgca
      361 ggtcgactct agaggatccc cgggtaccga gctcgaattc actggccgtc gttttacaac
      421 gtcgtgactg ggaaaaccct ggcgttaccc aacttaatcg ccttgcagca catccccctt
      481 tcgccagctg gcgtaatagc gaagaggccc gcaccgatcg cccttcccaa cagttgcgca
      541 gcctgaatgg cgaatggcgc ctgatgcggt attttctcct tacgcatctg tgcggtattt
      601 cacaccgcat atggtgcact ctcagtacaa tctgctctga tgccgcatag ttaagccagc
      661 cccgacaccc gccaacaccc gctgacgcgc cctgacgggc ttgtctgctc ccggcatccg
      721 cttacagaca agctgtgacg aagacaagtt ttagagctag aaatagcaag ttaaaattga
      781 gaccatcatt gtcacatgtg agcaaaaggc cagcaaaagg ccaggaaccg taaaaaggcc
      841 gcgttgctgg cgtttttcca taggctccgc ccccctgacg agcatcacaa aaatcgacgc
      901 tcaagtcaga ggtggcgaaa cccgacagga ctataaagat accaggcgtt tccccctgga
      961 agctccctcg tgcgctctcc tgttccgacc ctgccgctta ccggatacct gtccgccttt
     1021 ctcccttcgg gaagcgtggc gctttctcat agctcacgct gtaggtatct cagttcggtg
     1081 taggtcgttc gctccaagct gggctgtgtg cacgaacccc ccgttcagcc cgaccgctgc
     1141 gccttatccg gtaactatcg tcttgagtcc aacccggtaa gacacgactt atcgccactg
     1201 gcagcagcca ctggtaacag gattagcaga gcgaggtatg taggcggtgc tacagagttc
     1261 ttgaagtggt ggcctaacta cggctacact agaagaacag tatttggtat ctgcgctctg
     1321 ctgaagccag ttaccttcgg aaaaagagtt ggtagctctt gatccggcaa acaaaccacc
     1381 gctggtagcg gtggtttttt tgtttgcaag cagcagatta cgcgcagaaa aaaaggatct
     1441 caagaagatc ctttgatctt ttctacgggg tctgacgctc agtggaacga aaactcacgt
     1501 taagggattt tggtcatgag attatcaaaa aggatcttca cctagatcct tttaaattaa
     1561 aaatgaagtt ttaaatcaag cccaatctga ataatgttac aaccaattaa ccaattctga
     1621 ttagaaaaac tcatcgagca tcaaatgaaa ctgcaattta ttcatatcag gattatcaat
     1681 accatatttt tgaaaaagcc gtttctgtaa tgaaggagaa aactcaccga ggcagttcca
     1741 taggatggca agatcctggt atcggtctgc gattccgact cgtccaacat caatacaacc
     1801 tattaatttc ccctcgtcaa aaataaggtt atcaagtgag aaatcaccat gagtgacgac
     1861 tgaatccggt gagaatggca aaagtttatg catttctttc cagacttgtt caacaggcca
     1921 gccattacgc tcgtcatcaa aatcactcgc atcaaccaaa ccgttattca ttcgtgattg
     1981 cgcctgagcg agacgaaata cgcgatcgct gttaaaagga caattacaaa caggaatcga
     2041 atgcaaccgg cgcaggaaca ctgccagcgc atcaacaata ttttcacctg aatcaggata
     2101 ttcttctaat acctggaatg ctgtttttcc ggggatcgca gtggtgagta accatgcatc
     2161 atcaggagta cggataaaat gcttgatggt cggaagaggc ataaattccg tcagccagtt
     2221 tagtctgacc atctcatctg taacatcatt ggcaacgcta cctttgccat gtttcagaaa
     2281 caactctggc gcatcgggct tcccatacaa gcgatagatt gtcgcacctg attgcccgac
     2341 attatcgcga gcccatttat acccatataa atcagcatcc atgttggaat ttaatcgcgg
     2401 cctcgacgtt tcccgttgaa tatggctcat aacacccctt gtattactgt ttatgtaagc
     2461 agacagtttt attgttcatg atgatatatt tttatcttgt gcaatgtaac atcagagatt
     2521 ttgagacacg ggccagagct gca
//
