# Supplementary material for: A modular cloning toolkit for genome editing in plants
Source: bioRxiv preprint, doi:10.1101/738021, version 3 (2019-10-23)
Supplement: GenBank DNA construct files [file 738021_file06.zip › pAK008 .gb]

LOCUS       pAK008_                 2599 bp    DNA     circular     30-MAY-2019
DEFINITION  Subcloning of sgRNA protospacer/ tRNA-gRNA system with classic gRNA
            backbone/ Position 2.
ACCESSION   urn.local...p-aj37jvy
KEYWORDS    .
SOURCE      
  ORGANISM  
            .
FEATURES             Location/Qualifiers
     misc_feature    66..71
                     /Recognition_pattern="GGTCTC(1/5)"
                     /annotation_group="GGTCTC"
                     /label="BsaI"
                     /note="Geneious type: restriction site"
     gRNA_Scaffold   73..122
                     /created_by="hahnf"
                     /label="classic sgRNA backbone (part)"
     overhang        73..76
                     /created_by="koroleva"
                     /label="AAAT"
     tRNA            123..199
                     /created_by="hahnf"
                     /label="tRNA Glycine"
     overhang        196..199
                     /created_by="koroleva"
                     /label="TGCA"
     misc_feature    complement(202..207)
                     /Recognition_pattern="GAAGAC(2/6)"
                     /annotation_group="GAAGAC"
                     /label="BpiI"
                     /note="Geneious type: restriction site"
     CDS             208..785
                     /created_by="koroleva"
                     /label="LacZ"
     misc_feature    786..791
                     /Recognition_pattern="GAAGAC(2/6)"
                     /annotation_group="GAAGAC"
                     /label="BpiI"
                     /note="Geneious type: restriction site"
     gRNA_Scaffold   794..833
                     /created_by="hahnf"
                     /label="classic sgRNA backbone (part)"
     overhang        794..797
                     /created_by="koroleva"
                     /label="GTTT"
     overhang        830..833
                     /created_by="koroleva"
                     /label="AGTC"
     misc_feature    complement(835..840)
                     /Recognition_pattern="GGTCTC(1/5)"
                     /annotation_group="GGTCTC"
                     /label="BsaI"
                     /note="Geneious type: restriction site"
     rep_origin      complement(896..1510)
                     /vntifkey=21
                     /Transferred_From="pAK-EL-01, pAK-EL-02, pAK-EL-03,
                     pAK-EL-04, pAK-EL-05"
                     /Transferred_Similarity="100.00%"
                     /label="rep(pMB1)"
     CDS             complement(1677..2486)
                     /vntifkey=21
                     /Transferred_From="pAK-EL-01, pAK-EL-02, pAK-EL-03,
                     pAK-EL-04, pAK-EL-05"
                     /Transferred_Similarity="100.00%"
                     /label="KanR"
     primer_bind     2557..2580
                     /Mismatches=0
                     /%GC="33.3"
                     /Hairpin_Tm="None"
                     /Self_Dimer_Tm="None"
                     /Tm="56.0"
                     /annotation_group="12969355305841a8a7da5e-e359-4794-9c78-5
                     606baa24365"
                     /Sequence="GCAATGTAACATCAGAGATTTTGA"
                     /created_by="primer3"
                     /label="FH32"
ORIGIN      
        1 tcgcgcgttt cggtgatgac ggtgaaaacc tctgacacat gcagctcccg gacgtcattg
       61 tcgatggtct caaaataagg ctagtccgtt atcaacttga aaaagtggca ccgagtcggt
      121 gcaacaaagc accagtggtc tagtggtaga atagtaccct gccacggtac agacccgggt
      181 tcgattcccg gctggtgcat tgtcttcgca gctggcacga caggtttccc gactggaaag
      241 cgggcagtga gcgcaacgca attaatgtga gttagctcac tcattaggca ccccaggctt
      301 tacactttat gcttccggct cgtatgttgt gtggaattgt gagcggataa caatttcaca
      361 caggaaacag ctatgaccat gattacgcca agcttgcatg cctgcaggtc gactctagag
      421 gatccccggg taccgagctc gaattcactg gccgtcgttt tacaacgtcg tgactgggaa
      481 aaccctggcg ttacccaact taatcgcctt gcagcacatc cccctttcgc cagctggcgt
      541 aatagcgaag aggcccgcac cgatcgccct tcccaacagt tgcgcagcct gaatggcgaa
      601 tggcgcctga tgcggtattt tctccttacg catctgtgcg gtatttcaca ccgcatatgg
      661 tgcactctca gtacaatctg ctctgatgcc gcatagttaa gccagccccg acacccgcca
      721 acacccgctg acgcgccctg acgggcttgt ctgctcccgg catccgctta cagacaagct
      781 gtgacgaaga caagttttag agctagaaat agcaagttaa aataaggcta gtctgagacc
      841 atcattgtca catgtgagca aaaggccagc aaaaggccag gaaccgtaaa aaggccgcgt
      901 tgctggcgtt tttccatagg ctccgccccc ctgacgagca tcacaaaaat cgacgctcaa
      961 gtcagaggtg gcgaaacccg acaggactat aaagatacca ggcgtttccc cctggaagct
     1021 ccctcgtgcg ctctcctgtt ccgaccctgc cgcttaccgg atacctgtcc gcctttctcc
     1081 cttcgggaag cgtggcgctt tctcatagct cacgctgtag gtatctcagt tcggtgtagg
     1141 tcgttcgctc caagctgggc tgtgtgcacg aaccccccgt tcagcccgac cgctgcgcct
     1201 tatccggtaa ctatcgtctt gagtccaacc cggtaagaca cgacttatcg ccactggcag
     1261 cagccactgg taacaggatt agcagagcga ggtatgtagg cggtgctaca gagttcttga
     1321 agtggtggcc taactacggc tacactagaa gaacagtatt tggtatctgc gctctgctga
     1381 agccagttac cttcggaaaa agagttggta gctcttgatc cggcaaacaa accaccgctg
     1441 gtagcggtgg tttttttgtt tgcaagcagc agattacgcg cagaaaaaaa ggatctcaag
     1501 aagatccttt gatcttttct acggggtctg acgctcagtg gaacgaaaac tcacgttaag
     1561 ggattttggt catgagatta tcaaaaagga tcttcaccta gatcctttta aattaaaaat
     1621 gaagttttaa atcaagccca atctgaataa tgttacaacc aattaaccaa ttctgattag
     1681 aaaaactcat cgagcatcaa atgaaactgc aatttattca tatcaggatt atcaatacca
     1741 tatttttgaa aaagccgttt ctgtaatgaa ggagaaaact caccgaggca gttccatagg
     1801 atggcaagat cctggtatcg gtctgcgatt ccgactcgtc caacatcaat acaacctatt
     1861 aatttcccct cgtcaaaaat aaggttatca agtgagaaat caccatgagt gacgactgaa
     1921 tccggtgaga atggcaaaag tttatgcatt tctttccaga cttgttcaac aggccagcca
     1981 ttacgctcgt catcaaaatc actcgcatca accaaaccgt tattcattcg tgattgcgcc
     2041 tgagcgagac gaaatacgcg atcgctgtta aaaggacaat tacaaacagg aatcgaatgc
     2101 aaccggcgca ggaacactgc cagcgcatca acaatatttt cacctgaatc aggatattct
     2161 tctaatacct ggaatgctgt ttttccgggg atcgcagtgg tgagtaacca tgcatcatca
     2221 ggagtacgga taaaatgctt gatggtcgga agaggcataa attccgtcag ccagtttagt
     2281 ctgaccatct catctgtaac atcattggca acgctacctt tgccatgttt cagaaacaac
     2341 tctggcgcat cgggcttccc atacaagcga tagattgtcg cacctgattg cccgacatta
     2401 tcgcgagccc atttataccc atataaatca gcatccatgt tggaatttaa tcgcggcctc
     2461 gacgtttccc gttgaatatg gctcataaca ccccttgtat tactgtttat gtaagcagac
     2521 agttttattg ttcatgatga tatattttta tcttgtgcaa tgtaacatca gagattttga
     2581 gacacgggcc agagctgca
//
