# Supplementary material for: A modular cloning toolkit for genome editing in plants
Source: bioRxiv preprint, doi:10.1101/738021, version 3 (2019-10-23)
Supplement: GenBank DNA construct files [file 738021_file06.zip › pAK009.gb]

LOCUS       pAK009                  2599 bp    DNA     circular     30-MAY-2019
DEFINITION  Subcloning of sgRNA protospacer/ tRNA-gRNA system with classic gRNA
            backbone/ Position 3.
ACCESSION   urn.local...q-aj37jvy
KEYWORDS    .
SOURCE      
  ORGANISM  
            .
FEATURES             Location/Qualifiers
     misc_feature    66..71
                     /Recognition_pattern="GGTCTC(1/5)"
                     /annotation_group="GGTCTC"
                     /label="BsaI"
                     /note="Geneious type: restriction site"
     gRNA_Scaffold   73..112
                     /created_by="hahnf"
                     /label="classic sgRNA backbone (part)"
     overhang        73..76
                     /created_by="koroleva"
                     /label="AGTC"
     tRNA            113..189
                     /created_by="hahnf"
                     /label="tRNA Glycine"
     overhang        186..189
                     /created_by="koroleva"
                     /label="TGCA"
     misc_feature    complement(192..197)
                     /Recognition_pattern="GAAGAC(2/6)"
                     /annotation_group="GAAGAC"
                     /label="BpiI"
                     /note="Geneious type: restriction site"
     CDS             198..775
                     /created_by="koroleva"
                     /label="LacZ"
     misc_feature    776..781
                     /Recognition_pattern="GAAGAC(2/6)"
                     /annotation_group="GAAGAC"
                     /label="BpiI"
                     /note="Geneious type: restriction site"
     gRNA_Scaffold   784..833
                     /created_by="hahnf"
                     /label="classic sgRNA backbone (part)"
     overhang        784..787
                     /created_by="koroleva"
                     /label="GTTT"
     overhang        830..833
                     /created_by="koroleva"
                     /label="CAAC"
     misc_feature    complement(835..840)
                     /Recognition_pattern="GGTCTC(1/5)"
                     /annotation_group="GGTCTC"
                     /label="BsaI"
                     /note="Geneious type: restriction site"
     rep_origin      complement(896..1510)
                     /vntifkey=21
                     /Transferred_From="pAK-EL-01, pAK-EL-02, pAK-EL-03,
                     pAK-EL-04, pAK-EL-05"
                     /Transferred_Similarity="100.00%"
                     /label="rep(pMB1)"
     CDS             complement(1677..2486)
                     /vntifkey=21
                     /Transferred_From="pAK-EL-01, pAK-EL-02, pAK-EL-03,
                     pAK-EL-04, pAK-EL-05"
                     /Transferred_Similarity="100.00%"
                     /label="KanR"
     primer_bind     2557..2580
                     /Mismatches=0
                     /%GC="33.3"
                     /Hairpin_Tm="None"
                     /Self_Dimer_Tm="None"
                     /Tm="56.0"
                     /annotation_group="129695068601998d27b742-7fd3-40c6-a17e-e
                     3e296b5b76e"
                     /Sequence="GCAATGTAACATCAGAGATTTTGA"
                     /created_by="primer3"
                     /label="FH32"
ORIGIN      
        1 tcgcgcgttt cggtgatgac ggtgaaaacc tctgacacat gcagctcccg gacgtcattg
       61 tcgatggtct caagtccgtt atcaacttga aaaagtggca ccgagtcggt gcaacaaagc
      121 accagtggtc tagtggtaga atagtaccct gccacggtac agacccgggt tcgattcccg
      181 gctggtgcat tgtcttcgca gctggcacga caggtttccc gactggaaag cgggcagtga
      241 gcgcaacgca attaatgtga gttagctcac tcattaggca ccccaggctt tacactttat
      301 gcttccggct cgtatgttgt gtggaattgt gagcggataa caatttcaca caggaaacag
      361 ctatgaccat gattacgcca agcttgcatg cctgcaggtc gactctagag gatccccggg
      421 taccgagctc gaattcactg gccgtcgttt tacaacgtcg tgactgggaa aaccctggcg
      481 ttacccaact taatcgcctt gcagcacatc cccctttcgc cagctggcgt aatagcgaag
      541 aggcccgcac cgatcgccct tcccaacagt tgcgcagcct gaatggcgaa tggcgcctga
      601 tgcggtattt tctccttacg catctgtgcg gtatttcaca ccgcatatgg tgcactctca
      661 gtacaatctg ctctgatgcc gcatagttaa gccagccccg acacccgcca acacccgctg
      721 acgcgccctg acgggcttgt ctgctcccgg catccgctta cagacaagct gtgacgaaga
      781 caagttttag agctagaaat agcaagttaa aataaggcta gtccgttatc aactgagacc
      841 atcattgtca catgtgagca aaaggccagc aaaaggccag gaaccgtaaa aaggccgcgt
      901 tgctggcgtt tttccatagg ctccgccccc ctgacgagca tcacaaaaat cgacgctcaa
      961 gtcagaggtg gcgaaacccg acaggactat aaagatacca ggcgtttccc cctggaagct
     1021 ccctcgtgcg ctctcctgtt ccgaccctgc cgcttaccgg atacctgtcc gcctttctcc
     1081 cttcgggaag cgtggcgctt tctcatagct cacgctgtag gtatctcagt tcggtgtagg
     1141 tcgttcgctc caagctgggc tgtgtgcacg aaccccccgt tcagcccgac cgctgcgcct
     1201 tatccggtaa ctatcgtctt gagtccaacc cggtaagaca cgacttatcg ccactggcag
     1261 cagccactgg taacaggatt agcagagcga ggtatgtagg cggtgctaca gagttcttga
     1321 agtggtggcc taactacggc tacactagaa gaacagtatt tggtatctgc gctctgctga
     1381 agccagttac cttcggaaaa agagttggta gctcttgatc cggcaaacaa accaccgctg
     1441 gtagcggtgg tttttttgtt tgcaagcagc agattacgcg cagaaaaaaa ggatctcaag
     1501 aagatccttt gatcttttct acggggtctg acgctcagtg gaacgaaaac tcacgttaag
     1561 ggattttggt catgagatta tcaaaaagga tcttcaccta gatcctttta aattaaaaat
     1621 gaagttttaa atcaagccca atctgaataa tgttacaacc aattaaccaa ttctgattag
     1681 aaaaactcat cgagcatcaa atgaaactgc aatttattca tatcaggatt atcaatacca
     1741 tatttttgaa aaagccgttt ctgtaatgaa ggagaaaact caccgaggca gttccatagg
     1801 atggcaagat cctggtatcg gtctgcgatt ccgactcgtc caacatcaat acaacctatt
     1861 aatttcccct cgtcaaaaat aaggttatca agtgagaaat caccatgagt gacgactgaa
     1921 tccggtgaga atggcaaaag tttatgcatt tctttccaga cttgttcaac aggccagcca
     1981 ttacgctcgt catcaaaatc actcgcatca accaaaccgt tattcattcg tgattgcgcc
     2041 tgagcgagac gaaatacgcg atcgctgtta aaaggacaat tacaaacagg aatcgaatgc
     2101 aaccggcgca ggaacactgc cagcgcatca acaatatttt cacctgaatc aggatattct
     2161 tctaatacct ggaatgctgt ttttccgggg atcgcagtgg tgagtaacca tgcatcatca
     2221 ggagtacgga taaaatgctt gatggtcgga agaggcataa attccgtcag ccagtttagt
     2281 ctgaccatct catctgtaac atcattggca acgctacctt tgccatgttt cagaaacaac
     2341 tctggcgcat cgggcttccc atacaagcga tagattgtcg cacctgattg cccgacatta
     2401 tcgcgagccc atttataccc atataaatca gcatccatgt tggaatttaa tcgcggcctc
     2461 gacgtttccc gttgaatatg gctcataaca ccccttgtat tactgtttat gtaagcagac
     2521 agttttattg ttcatgatga tatattttta tcttgtgcaa tgtaacatca gagattttga
     2581 gacacgggcc agagctgca
//
