# Supplementary material for: A modular cloning toolkit for genome editing in plants
Source: bioRxiv preprint, doi:10.1101/738021, version 3 (2019-10-23)
Supplement: GenBank DNA construct files [file 738021_file06.zip › pAK010.gb]

LOCUS       pAK010                  2595 bp    DNA     circular     30-MAY-2019
DEFINITION  Subcloning of sgRNA protospacer/ tRNA-gRNA system with classic gRNA
            backbone/ Position 4.
ACCESSION   urn.local...r-aj37jvy
KEYWORDS    .
SOURCE      
  ORGANISM  
            .
FEATURES             Location/Qualifiers
     misc_feature    66..71
                     /Recognition_pattern="GGTCTC(1/5)"
                     /annotation_group="GGTCTC"
                     /label="BsaI"
                     /note="Geneious type: restriction site"
     gRNA_Scaffold   73..102
                     /created_by="hahnf"
                     /label="classic sgRNA backbone (part)"
     overhang        73..76
                     /created_by="koroleva"
                     /label="CAAC"
     tRNA            103..179
                     /created_by="hahnf"
                     /label="tRNA Glycine"
     overhang        176..179
                     /created_by="koroleva"
                     /label="TGCA"
     CDS             188..765
                     /created_by="koroleva"
                     /label="LacZ"
     gRNA_Scaffold   774..829
                     /created_by="hahnf"
                     /label="classic sgRNA backbone (part)"
     overhang        774..777
                     /created_by="koroleva"
                     /label="GTTT"
     overhang        826..829
                     /created_by="koroleva"
                     /label="GAAA"
     misc_feature    complement(831..836)
                     /Recognition_pattern="GGTCTC(1/5)"
                     /annotation_group="GGTCTC"
                     /label="BsaI"
                     /note="Geneious type: restriction site"
     rep_origin      complement(892..1506)
                     /vntifkey=21
                     /Transferred_From="pAK-EL-01, pAK-EL-02, pAK-EL-03,
                     pAK-EL-04, pAK-EL-05"
                     /Transferred_Similarity="100.00%"
                     /label="rep(pMB1)"
     CDS             complement(1673..2482)
                     /vntifkey=21
                     /Transferred_From="pAK-EL-01, pAK-EL-02, pAK-EL-03,
                     pAK-EL-04, pAK-EL-05"
                     /Transferred_Similarity="100.00%"
                     /label="KanR"
     primer_bind     2553..2576
                     /Mismatches=0
                     /%GC="33.3"
                     /Hairpin_Tm="None"
                     /Self_Dimer_Tm="None"
                     /Tm="56.0"
                     /annotation_group="12969662732637b5989c7c-aa64-4b90-9d25-8
                     293f3549894"
                     /Sequence="GCAATGTAACATCAGAGATTTTGA"
                     /created_by="primer3"
                     /label="FH32"
ORIGIN      
        1 tcgcgcgttt cggtgatgac ggtgaaaacc tctgacacat gcagctcccg gacgtcattg
       61 tcgatggtct cacaacttga aaaagtggca ccgagtcggt gcaacaaagc accagtggtc
      121 tagtggtaga atagtaccct gccacggtac agacccgggt tcgattcccg gctggtgcat
      181 tgtcttcgca gctggcacga caggtttccc gactggaaag cgggcagtga gcgcaacgca
      241 attaatgtga gttagctcac tcattaggca ccccaggctt tacactttat gcttccggct
      301 cgtatgttgt gtggaattgt gagcggataa caatttcaca caggaaacag ctatgaccat
      361 gattacgcca agcttgcatg cctgcaggtc gactctagag gatccccggg taccgagctc
      421 gaattcactg gccgtcgttt tacaacgtcg tgactgggaa aaccctggcg ttacccaact
      481 taatcgcctt gcagcacatc cccctttcgc cagctggcgt aatagcgaag aggcccgcac
      541 cgatcgccct tcccaacagt tgcgcagcct gaatggcgaa tggcgcctga tgcggtattt
      601 tctccttacg catctgtgcg gtatttcaca ccgcatatgg tgcactctca gtacaatctg
      661 ctctgatgcc gcatagttaa gccagccccg acacccgcca acacccgctg acgcgccctg
      721 acgggcttgt ctgctcccgg catccgctta cagacaagct gtgacgaaga caagttttag
      781 agctagaaat agcaagttaa aataaggcta gtccgttatc aacttgaaat gagaccatca
      841 ttgtcacatg tgagcaaaag gccagcaaaa ggccaggaac cgtaaaaagg ccgcgttgct
      901 ggcgtttttc cataggctcc gcccccctga cgagcatcac aaaaatcgac gctcaagtca
      961 gaggtggcga aacccgacag gactataaag ataccaggcg tttccccctg gaagctccct
     1021 cgtgcgctct cctgttccga ccctgccgct taccggatac ctgtccgcct ttctcccttc
     1081 gggaagcgtg gcgctttctc atagctcacg ctgtaggtat ctcagttcgg tgtaggtcgt
     1141 tcgctccaag ctgggctgtg tgcacgaacc ccccgttcag cccgaccgct gcgccttatc
     1201 cggtaactat cgtcttgagt ccaacccggt aagacacgac ttatcgccac tggcagcagc
     1261 cactggtaac aggattagca gagcgaggta tgtaggcggt gctacagagt tcttgaagtg
     1321 gtggcctaac tacggctaca ctagaagaac agtatttggt atctgcgctc tgctgaagcc
     1381 agttaccttc ggaaaaagag ttggtagctc ttgatccggc aaacaaacca ccgctggtag
     1441 cggtggtttt tttgtttgca agcagcagat tacgcgcaga aaaaaaggat ctcaagaaga
     1501 tcctttgatc ttttctacgg ggtctgacgc tcagtggaac gaaaactcac gttaagggat
     1561 tttggtcatg agattatcaa aaaggatctt cacctagatc cttttaaatt aaaaatgaag
     1621 ttttaaatca agcccaatct gaataatgtt acaaccaatt aaccaattct gattagaaaa
     1681 actcatcgag catcaaatga aactgcaatt tattcatatc aggattatca ataccatatt
     1741 tttgaaaaag ccgtttctgt aatgaaggag aaaactcacc gaggcagttc cataggatgg
     1801 caagatcctg gtatcggtct gcgattccga ctcgtccaac atcaatacaa cctattaatt
     1861 tcccctcgtc aaaaataagg ttatcaagtg agaaatcacc atgagtgacg actgaatccg
     1921 gtgagaatgg caaaagttta tgcatttctt tccagacttg ttcaacaggc cagccattac
     1981 gctcgtcatc aaaatcactc gcatcaacca aaccgttatt cattcgtgat tgcgcctgag
     2041 cgagacgaaa tacgcgatcg ctgttaaaag gacaattaca aacaggaatc gaatgcaacc
     2101 ggcgcaggaa cactgccagc gcatcaacaa tattttcacc tgaatcagga tattcttcta
     2161 atacctggaa tgctgttttt ccggggatcg cagtggtgag taaccatgca tcatcaggag
     2221 tacggataaa atgcttgatg gtcggaagag gcataaattc cgtcagccag tttagtctga
     2281 ccatctcatc tgtaacatca ttggcaacgc tacctttgcc atgtttcaga aacaactctg
     2341 gcgcatcggg cttcccatac aagcgataga ttgtcgcacc tgattgcccg acattatcgc
     2401 gagcccattt atacccatat aaatcagcat ccatgttgga atttaatcgc ggcctcgacg
     2461 tttcccgttg aatatggctc ataacacccc ttgtattact gtttatgtaa gcagacagtt
     2521 ttattgttca tgatgatata tttttatctt gtgcaatgta acatcagaga ttttgagaca
     2581 cgggccagag ctgca
//
