# Supplementary material for: A modular cloning toolkit for genome editing in plants
Source: bioRxiv preprint, doi:10.1101/738021, version 3 (2019-10-23)
Supplement: GenBank DNA construct files [file 738021_file06.zip › pAK011.gb]

LOCUS       pAK011                  2594 bp    DNA     circular     30-MAY-2019
DEFINITION  Subcloning of sgRNA protospacer/ tRNA-gRNA system with classic gRNA
            backbone/ Position 5.
ACCESSION   urn.local...s-aj37jvy
KEYWORDS    .
SOURCE      
  ORGANISM  
            .
FEATURES             Location/Qualifiers
     misc_feature    66..71
                     /Recognition_pattern="GGTCTC(1/5)"
                     /annotation_group="GGTCTC"
                     /label="BsaI"
                     /note="Geneious type: restriction site"
     gRNA_Scaffold   73..96
                     /created_by="hahnf"
                     /label="classic sgRNA backbone (part)"
     overhang        73..76
                     /created_by="koroleva"
                     /label="GAAA"
     tRNA            97..173
                     /created_by="hahnf"
                     /label="tRNA Glycine"
     overhang        170..173
                     /created_by="koroleva"
                     /label="TGCA"
     misc_feature    complement(176..181)
                     /Recognition_pattern="GAAGAC(2/6)"
                     /annotation_group="GAAGAC"
                     /label="BpiI"
                     /note="Geneious type: restriction site"
     CDS             182..759
                     /created_by="koroleva"
                     /label="LacZ"
     misc_feature    760..765
                     /Recognition_pattern="GAAGAC(2/6)"
                     /annotation_group="GAAGAC"
                     /label="BpiI"
                     /note="Geneious type: restriction site"
     gRNA_Scaffold   768..828
                     /created_by="hahnf"
                     /label="classic sgRNA backbone (part)"
     overhang        768..771
                     /created_by="koroleva"
                     /label="GTTT"
     overhang        825..828
                     /created_by="koroleva"
                     /label="AGTG"
     misc_feature    complement(830..835)
                     /Recognition_pattern="GGTCTC(1/5)"
                     /annotation_group="GGTCTC"
                     /label="BsaI"
                     /note="Geneious type: restriction site"
     rep_origin      complement(891..1505)
                     /vntifkey=21
                     /Transferred_From="pAK-EL-01, pAK-EL-02, pAK-EL-03,
                     pAK-EL-04, pAK-EL-05"
                     /Transferred_Similarity="100.00%"
                     /label="rep(pMB1)"
     CDS             complement(1672..2481)
                     /vntifkey=21
                     /Transferred_From="pAK-EL-01, pAK-EL-02, pAK-EL-03,
                     pAK-EL-04, pAK-EL-05"
                     /Transferred_Similarity="100.00%"
                     /label="KanR"
     primer_bind     2552..2575
                     /Mismatches=0
                     /%GC="33.3"
                     /Hairpin_Tm="None"
                     /Self_Dimer_Tm="None"
                     /Tm="56.0"
                     /annotation_group="1296989158229487d2940a-c460-40b3-bad8-4
                     ba746b32193"
                     /Sequence="GCAATGTAACATCAGAGATTTTGA"
                     /created_by="primer3"
                     /label="FH32"
ORIGIN      
        1 tcgcgcgttt cggtgatgac ggtgaaaacc tctgacacat gcagctcccg gacgtcattg
       61 tcgatggtct cagaaaaagt ggcaccgagt cggtgcaaca aagcaccagt ggtctagtgg
      121 tagaatagta ccctgccacg gtacagaccc gggttcgatt cccggctggt gcattgtctt
      181 cgcagctggc acgacaggtt tcccgactgg aaagcgggca gtgagcgcaa cgcaattaat
      241 gtgagttagc tcactcatta ggcaccccag gctttacact ttatgcttcc ggctcgtatg
      301 ttgtgtggaa ttgtgagcgg ataacaattt cacacaggaa acagctatga ccatgattac
      361 gccaagcttg catgcctgca ggtcgactct agaggatccc cgggtaccga gctcgaattc
      421 actggccgtc gttttacaac gtcgtgactg ggaaaaccct ggcgttaccc aacttaatcg
      481 ccttgcagca catccccctt tcgccagctg gcgtaatagc gaagaggccc gcaccgatcg
      541 cccttcccaa cagttgcgca gcctgaatgg cgaatggcgc ctgatgcggt attttctcct
      601 tacgcatctg tgcggtattt cacaccgcat atggtgcact ctcagtacaa tctgctctga
      661 tgccgcatag ttaagccagc cccgacaccc gccaacaccc gctgacgcgc cctgacgggc
      721 ttgtctgctc ccggcatccg cttacagaca agctgtgacg aagacaagtt ttagagctag
      781 aaatagcaag ttaaaataag gctagtccgt tatcaacttg aaaaagtgtg agaccatcat
      841 tgtcacatgt gagcaaaagg ccagcaaaag gccaggaacc gtaaaaaggc cgcgttgctg
      901 gcgtttttcc ataggctccg cccccctgac gagcatcaca aaaatcgacg ctcaagtcag
      961 aggtggcgaa acccgacagg actataaaga taccaggcgt ttccccctgg aagctccctc
     1021 gtgcgctctc ctgttccgac cctgccgctt accggatacc tgtccgcctt tctcccttcg
     1081 ggaagcgtgg cgctttctca tagctcacgc tgtaggtatc tcagttcggt gtaggtcgtt
     1141 cgctccaagc tgggctgtgt gcacgaaccc cccgttcagc ccgaccgctg cgccttatcc
     1201 ggtaactatc gtcttgagtc caacccggta agacacgact tatcgccact ggcagcagcc
     1261 actggtaaca ggattagcag agcgaggtat gtaggcggtg ctacagagtt cttgaagtgg
     1321 tggcctaact acggctacac tagaagaaca gtatttggta tctgcgctct gctgaagcca
     1381 gttaccttcg gaaaaagagt tggtagctct tgatccggca aacaaaccac cgctggtagc
     1441 ggtggttttt ttgtttgcaa gcagcagatt acgcgcagaa aaaaaggatc tcaagaagat
     1501 cctttgatct tttctacggg gtctgacgct cagtggaacg aaaactcacg ttaagggatt
     1561 ttggtcatga gattatcaaa aaggatcttc acctagatcc ttttaaatta aaaatgaagt
     1621 tttaaatcaa gcccaatctg aataatgtta caaccaatta accaattctg attagaaaaa
     1681 ctcatcgagc atcaaatgaa actgcaattt attcatatca ggattatcaa taccatattt
     1741 ttgaaaaagc cgtttctgta atgaaggaga aaactcaccg aggcagttcc ataggatggc
     1801 aagatcctgg tatcggtctg cgattccgac tcgtccaaca tcaatacaac ctattaattt
     1861 cccctcgtca aaaataaggt tatcaagtga gaaatcacca tgagtgacga ctgaatccgg
     1921 tgagaatggc aaaagtttat gcatttcttt ccagacttgt tcaacaggcc agccattacg
     1981 ctcgtcatca aaatcactcg catcaaccaa accgttattc attcgtgatt gcgcctgagc
     2041 gagacgaaat acgcgatcgc tgttaaaagg acaattacaa acaggaatcg aatgcaaccg
     2101 gcgcaggaac actgccagcg catcaacaat attttcacct gaatcaggat attcttctaa
     2161 tacctggaat gctgtttttc cggggatcgc agtggtgagt aaccatgcat catcaggagt
     2221 acggataaaa tgcttgatgg tcggaagagg cataaattcc gtcagccagt ttagtctgac
     2281 catctcatct gtaacatcat tggcaacgct acctttgcca tgtttcagaa acaactctgg
     2341 cgcatcgggc ttcccataca agcgatagat tgtcgcacct gattgcccga cattatcgcg
     2401 agcccattta tacccatata aatcagcatc catgttggaa tttaatcgcg gcctcgacgt
     2461 ttcccgttga atatggctca taacacccct tgtattactg tttatgtaag cagacagttt
     2521 tattgttcat gatgatatat ttttatcttg tgcaatgtaa catcagagat tttgagacac
     2581 gggccagagc tgca
//
