# Supplementary material for: A modular cloning toolkit for genome editing in plants
Source: bioRxiv preprint, doi:10.1101/738021, version 3 (2019-10-23)
Supplement: GenBank DNA construct files [file 738021_file06.zip › pAK012.gb]

LOCUS       pAK012                  2620 bp    DNA     circular     30-MAY-2019
DEFINITION  Subcloning of sgRNA protospacer/ tRNA-gRNA system with classic gRNA
            backbone/ Position 6.
ACCESSION   urn.local...t-aj37jvy
KEYWORDS    .
SOURCE      
  ORGANISM  
            .
FEATURES             Location/Qualifiers
     misc_feature    66..71
                     /Recognition_pattern="GGTCTC(1/5)"
                     /annotation_group="GGTCTC"
                     /label="BsaI"
                     /note="Geneious type: restriction site"
     gRNA_Scaffold   73..91
                     /created_by="hahnf"
                     /modified_by="hahnf"
                     /label="classic sgRNA backbone (part)"
     overhang        73..76
                     /created_by="koroleva"
                     /label="AGTG"
     tRNA            92..168
                     /created_by="hahnf"
                     /modified_by="hahnf"
                     /label="tRNA Glycine "
     overhang        165..168
                     /created_by="koroleva"
                     /label="TGCA"
     misc_feature    complement(171..176)
                     /Recognition_pattern="GAAGAC(2/6)"
                     /annotation_group="GAAGAC"
                     /label="BpiI"
                     /note="Geneious type: restriction site"
     CDS             177..754
                     /created_by="koroleva"
                     /label="LacZ"
     misc_feature    755..760
                     /Recognition_pattern="GAAGAC(2/6)"
                     /annotation_group="GAAGAC"
                     /label="BpiI"
                     /note="Geneious type: restriction site"
     gRNA_Scaffold   763..838
                     /created_by="hahnf"
                     /label="classic sgRNA backbone"
     overhang        763..766
                     /created_by="koroleva"
                     /label="GTTT"
     terminator      839..850
                     /created_by="koroleva"
                     /modified_by="hahnf"
                     /label="Poly-T terminator"
     overhang        851..854
                     /created_by="koroleva"
                     /label="CGCT"
     misc_feature    complement(856..861)
                     /Recognition_pattern="GGTCTC(1/5)"
                     /annotation_group="GGTCTC"
                     /label="BsaI"
                     /note="Geneious type: restriction site"
     rep_origin      complement(917..1531)
                     /vntifkey=21
                     /Transferred_From="pAK-EL-01, pAK-EL-02, pAK-EL-03,
                     pAK-EL-04, pAK-EL-05"
                     /Transferred_Similarity="100.00%"
                     /label="rep(pMB1)"
     CDS             complement(1698..2507)
                     /vntifkey=21
                     /Transferred_From="pAK-EL-01, pAK-EL-02, pAK-EL-03,
                     pAK-EL-04, pAK-EL-05"
                     /Transferred_Similarity="100.00%"
                     /modified_by="hahnf"
                     /label="KanR"
     primer_bind     2578..2601
                     /Mismatches=0
                     /%GC="33.3"
                     /Hairpin_Tm="None"
                     /Self_Dimer_Tm="None"
                     /Tm="56.0"
                     /annotation_group="12970108607962941b7ae3-f028-4c25-a39b-1
                     b7833e7c153"
                     /Sequence="GCAATGTAACATCAGAGATTTTGA"
                     /created_by="primer3"
                     /label="FH32"
ORIGIN      
        1 tcgcgcgttt cggtgatgac ggtgaaaacc tctgacacat gcagctcccg gacgtcattg
       61 tcgatggtct caagtggcac cgagtcggtg caacaaagca ccagtggtct agtggtagaa
      121 tagtaccctg ccacggtaca gacccgggtt cgattcccgg ctggtgcatt gtcttcgcag
      181 ctggcacgac aggtttcccg actggaaagc gggcagtgag cgcaacgcaa ttaatgtgag
      241 ttagctcact cattaggcac cccaggcttt acactttatg cttccggctc gtatgttgtg
      301 tggaattgtg agcggataac aatttcacac aggaaacagc tatgaccatg attacgccaa
      361 gcttgcatgc ctgcaggtcg actctagagg atccccgggt accgagctcg aattcactgg
      421 ccgtcgtttt acaacgtcgt gactgggaaa accctggcgt tacccaactt aatcgccttg
      481 cagcacatcc ccctttcgcc agctggcgta atagcgaaga ggcccgcacc gatcgccctt
      541 cccaacagtt gcgcagcctg aatggcgaat ggcgcctgat gcggtatttt ctccttacgc
      601 atctgtgcgg tatttcacac cgcatatggt gcactctcag tacaatctgc tctgatgccg
      661 catagttaag ccagccccga cacccgccaa cacccgctga cgcgccctga cgggcttgtc
      721 tgctcccggc atccgcttac agacaagctg tgacgaagac aagttttaga gctagaaata
      781 gcaagttaaa ataaggctag tccgttatca acttgaaaaa gtggcaccga gtcggtgctt
      841 tttttttttt cgcttgagac catcattgtc acatgtgagc aaaaggccag caaaaggcca
      901 ggaaccgtaa aaaggccgcg ttgctggcgt ttttccatag gctccgcccc cctgacgagc
      961 atcacaaaaa tcgacgctca agtcagaggt ggcgaaaccc gacaggacta taaagatacc
     1021 aggcgtttcc ccctggaagc tccctcgtgc gctctcctgt tccgaccctg ccgcttaccg
     1081 gatacctgtc cgcctttctc ccttcgggaa gcgtggcgct ttctcatagc tcacgctgta
     1141 ggtatctcag ttcggtgtag gtcgttcgct ccaagctggg ctgtgtgcac gaaccccccg
     1201 ttcagcccga ccgctgcgcc ttatccggta actatcgtct tgagtccaac ccggtaagac
     1261 acgacttatc gccactggca gcagccactg gtaacaggat tagcagagcg aggtatgtag
     1321 gcggtgctac agagttcttg aagtggtggc ctaactacgg ctacactaga agaacagtat
     1381 ttggtatctg cgctctgctg aagccagtta ccttcggaaa aagagttggt agctcttgat
     1441 ccggcaaaca aaccaccgct ggtagcggtg gtttttttgt ttgcaagcag cagattacgc
     1501 gcagaaaaaa aggatctcaa gaagatcctt tgatcttttc tacggggtct gacgctcagt
     1561 ggaacgaaaa ctcacgttaa gggattttgg tcatgagatt atcaaaaagg atcttcacct
     1621 agatcctttt aaattaaaaa tgaagtttta aatcaagccc aatctgaata atgttacaac
     1681 caattaacca attctgatta gaaaaactca tcgagcatca aatgaaactg caatttattc
     1741 atatcaggat tatcaatacc atatttttga aaaagccgtt tctgtaatga aggagaaaac
     1801 tcaccgaggc agttccatag gatggcaaga tcctggtatc ggtctgcgat tccgactcgt
     1861 ccaacatcaa tacaacctat taatttcccc tcgtcaaaaa taaggttatc aagtgagaaa
     1921 tcaccatgag tgacgactga atccggtgag aatggcaaaa gtttatgcat ttctttccag
     1981 acttgttcaa caggccagcc attacgctcg tcatcaaaat cactcgcatc aaccaaaccg
     2041 ttattcattc gtgattgcgc ctgagcgaga cgaaatacgc gatcgctgtt aaaaggacaa
     2101 ttacaaacag gaatcgaatg caaccggcgc aggaacactg ccagcgcatc aacaatattt
     2161 tcacctgaat caggatattc ttctaatacc tggaatgctg tttttccggg gatcgcagtg
     2221 gtgagtaacc atgcatcatc aggagtacgg ataaaatgct tgatggtcgg aagaggcata
     2281 aattccgtca gccagtttag tctgaccatc tcatctgtaa catcattggc aacgctacct
     2341 ttgccatgtt tcagaaacaa ctctggcgca tcgggcttcc catacaagcg atagattgtc
     2401 gcacctgatt gcccgacatt atcgcgagcc catttatacc catataaatc agcatccatg
     2461 ttggaattta atcgcggcct cgacgtttcc cgttgaatat ggctcataac accccttgta
     2521 ttactgttta tgtaagcaga cagttttatt gttcatgatg atatattttt atcttgtgca
     2581 atgtaacatc agagattttg agacacgggc cagagctgca
//
