# Supplementary material for: A modular cloning toolkit for genome editing in plants
Source: bioRxiv preprint, doi:10.1101/738021, version 3 (2019-10-23)
Supplement: GenBank DNA construct files [file 738021_file06.zip › pFH100.gb]

LOCUS       pFH100                  2878 bp    DNA     circular UNA 03-JUN-2019
DEFINITION  Subcloning of protospacer into SpCas9 improved sgRNA scaffold,
            overhang to pFH35 AtU6-26p.
ACCESSION   urn.local...1s-ajo6si0
VERSION     urn.local...1s-ajo6si0
KEYWORDS    .
SOURCE      
  ORGANISM  
            .
FEATURES             Location/Qualifiers
     misc_feature    2..7
                     /Recognition_pattern="GGTCTC(1/5)"
                     /annotation_group="GGTCTC"
                     /label="BsaI"
                     /note="Geneious type: restriction site"
     overhang        9..12
                     /created_by="hahnf"
                     /modified_by="hahnf"
                     /label="ATTG to AtU6-26p pFH35"
     misc_feature    complement(15..20)
                     /Recognition_pattern="GAAGAC(2/6)"
                     /annotation_group="GAAGAC"
                     /label="BpiI"
                     /note="Geneious type: restriction site"
     CDS             21..598
                     /created_by="hahnf"
                     /label="lacZ"
     misc_feature    599..604
                     /Recognition_pattern="GAAGAC(2/6)"
                     /annotation_group="GAAGAC"
                     /label="BpiI"
                     /note="Geneious type: restriction site"
     gRNA_Scaffold   607..692
                     /created_by="hahnf"
                     /modified_by="hahnf"
                     /label="SpCas9 improved sgRNA scaffold (Dang)"
     overhang        607..610
                     /created_by="hahnf"
                     /label="GTTT"
     Stop_codon      693..701
                     /created_by="hahnf"
                     /label="STOP"
     overhang        702..705
                     /created_by="hahnf"
                     /modified_by="hahnf"
                     /label="CGCT overhang to Level1 backbone"
     misc_feature    complement(707..712)
                     /Recognition_pattern="GGTCTC(1/5)"
                     /annotation_group="GGTCTC"
                     /label="BsaI"
                     /note="Geneious type: restriction site"
     rep_origin      complement(943..1557)
                     /vntifkey=21
                     /X-Transferred_From="pAK-EL-01; pAK-EL-02; pAK-EL-03;
                     pAK-EL-04; pAK-EL-05"
                     /X-Transferred_Similarity="100.00%"
                     /Transferred_From="pAK-EL-01, pAK-EL-02, pAK-EL-03,
                     pAK-EL-04, pAK-EL-05, pAK007 in pUC57-Kan-mini, pAK008 in
                     pUC57-Kan-mini, pAK009 in pUC57-Kan-mini, pAK010 in
                     pUC57-Kan-mini, pAK011 in pUC57-Kan-mini, pAK012 in
                     pUC57-Kan-mini"
                     /Transferred_Similarity="100.00%"
                     /label="rep(pMB1)"
     CDS             complement(1682..2497)
                     /vntifkey=21
                     /X-Transferred_From="pAK-EL-01; pAK-EL-02; pAK-EL-03;
                     pAK-EL-04; pAK-EL-05"
                     /X-Transferred_Similarity="100.00%"
                     /Transferred_From="pAK-EL-01, pAK-EL-02, pAK-EL-03,
                     pAK-EL-04, pAK-EL-05, pAK007 in pUC57-Kan-mini, pAK008 in
                     pUC57-Kan-mini, pAK009 in pUC57-Kan-mini, pAK010 in
                     pUC57-Kan-mini, pAK011 in pUC57-Kan-mini, pAK012 in
                     pUC57-Kan-mini"
                     /Transferred_Similarity="98.90%"
                     /label="KanR"
     primer_bind     2568..2591
                     /Mismatches=0
                     /%GC="33.3"
                     /Hairpin_Tm="None"
                     /Self_Dimer_Tm="None"
                     /Tm="56.0"
                     /annotation_group="245561209309456a9bc8b4-644a-4aa5-8b92-f
                     e3200f2d5ce"
                     /Sequence="GCAATGTAACATCAGAGATTTTGA"
                     /created_by="primer3"
                     /label="FH32"
ORIGIN      
        1 gggtctcaat tgttgtcttc gcagctggca cgacaggttt cccgactgga aagcgggcag
       61 tgagcgcaac gcaattaatg tgagttagct cactcattag gcaccccagg ctttacactt
      121 tatgcttccg gctcgtatgt tgtgtggaat tgtgagcgga taacaatttc acacaggaaa
      181 cagctatgac catgattacg ccaagcttgc atgcctgcag gtcgactcta gaggatcccc
      241 gggtaccgag ctcgaattca ctggccgtcg ttttacaacg tcgtgactgg gaaaaccctg
      301 gcgttaccca acttaatcgc cttgcagcac atcccccttt cgccagctgg cgtaatagcg
      361 aagaggcccg caccgatcgc ccttcccaac agttgcgcag cctgaatggc gaatggcgcc
      421 tgatgcggta ttttctcctt acgcatctgt gcggtatttc acaccgcata tggtgcactc
      481 tcagtacaat ctgctctgat gccgcatagt taagccagcc ccgacacccg ccaacacccg
      541 ctgacgcgcc ctgacgggct tgtctgctcc cggcatccgc ttacagacaa gctgtgacga
      601 agacaagttt cagagctatg ctggaaacag catagcaagt tgaaataagg ctagtccgtt
      661 atcaacttga aaaagtggca ccgagtcggt gctttttttt tcgcttgaga ccgaggctag
      721 gtggaggctc agtgatgata agtctgcgat ggtggatgca tgtgtcatgg tcatagctgt
      781 ttcctgtgtg aaattgttat ccgctcagag ggcacaatcc tattccgcgc tatccgacaa
      841 tctccaagac attaggtgga gttcagttcg gcgtatggca tatgtcgctg gaaagaacat
      901 gtgagcaaaa ggccagcaaa aggccaggaa ccgtaaaaag gccgcgttgc tggcgttttt
      961 ccataggctc cgcccccctg acgagcatca caaaaatcga cgctcaagtc agaggtggcg
     1021 aaacccgaca ggactataaa gataccaggc gtttccccct ggaagctccc tcgtgcgctc
     1081 tcctgttccg accctgccgc ttaccggata cctgtccgcc tttctccctt cgggaagcgt
     1141 ggcgctttct catagctcac gctgtaggta tctcagttcg gtgtaggtcg ttcgctccaa
     1201 gctgggctgt gtgcacgaac cccccgttca gcccgaccgc tgcgccttat ccggtaacta
     1261 tcgtcttgag tccaacccgg taagacacga cttatcgcca ctggcagcag ccactggtaa
     1321 caggattagc agagcgaggt atgtaggcgg tgctacagag ttcttgaagt ggtggcctaa
     1381 ctacggctac actagaagaa cagtatttgg tatctgcgct ctgctgaagc cagttacctt
     1441 cggaaaaaga gttggtagct cttgatccgg caaacaaacc accgctggta gcggtggttt
     1501 ttttgtttgc aagcagcaga ttacgcgcag aaaaaaagga tctcaagaag atcctttgat
     1561 cttttctacg gggtctgacg ctctattcaa caaagccgcc gtcccgtcaa gtcagcgtaa
     1621 atgggtaggg ggcttcaaat cgtccgctct gccagtgtta caaccaatta acaaattctg
     1681 attagaaaaa ctcatcgagc atcaaatgaa actgcaattt attcatatca ggattatcaa
     1741 taccatattt ttgaaaaagc cgtttctgta atgaaggaga aaactcaccg aggcagttcc
     1801 ataggatggc aagatcctgg tatcggtctg cgattccgac tcgtccaaca tcaatacaac
     1861 ctattaattt cccctcgtca aaaataaggt tatcaagtga gaaatcacca tgagtgacga
     1921 ctgaatccgg tgagaatggc aaaagcttat gcatttcttt ccagacttgt tcaacaggcc
     1981 agccattacg ctcgtcatca aaatcactcg catcaaccaa accgttattc attcgtgatt
     2041 gcgcctgagc gagacgaaat acgcgatcgc tgttaaaagg acaattacaa acaggaatcg
     2101 aatgcaaccg gcgcaggaac actgccagcg catcaacaat attttcacct gaatcaggat
     2161 attcttctaa tacctggaat gctgttttcc cggggatcgc agtggtgagt aaccatgcat
     2221 catcaggagt acggataaaa tgcttgatgg tcggaagagg cataaattcc gtcagccagt
     2281 ttagtctgac catctcatct gtaacatcat tggcaacgct acctttgcca tgtttcagaa
     2341 acaactctgg cgcatcgggc ttcccataca atcgatagat tgtcgcacct gattgcccga
     2401 cattatcgcg agcccattta tacccatata aatcagcatc catgttggaa tttaatcgcg
     2461 gcctcgagca agacgtttcc cgttgaatat ggctcataac accccttgta ttactgttta
     2521 tgtaagcaga cagttttatt gttcatgatg atatattttt atcttgtgca atgtaacatc
     2581 agagattttg agacacaacg tggctttccc ccgccgctct agaactagtg gatccaaata
     2641 aaacgaaagg ctcagtcgaa agactgggcc tttcgtttta tctgttgttt gtcgcattat
     2701 acgagacgtc caggttggga tacctgaaac aaaacccatc gtacggccaa ggaagtctcc
     2761 aataactgtg atccaccaca agcgccaggg ttttcccagt cacgacgttg taaaacgacg
     2821 gccagtcatg cataatccgc acgcatctgg aataaggaag tgccattccg cctgacct
//
