# Supplementary material for: A modular cloning toolkit for genome editing in plants
Source: bioRxiv preprint, doi:10.1101/738021, version 3 (2019-10-23)
Supplement: GenBank DNA construct files [file 738021_file06.zip › pFH101.gb]

LOCUS       pFH101                  2917 bp    DNA     circular UNA 03-JUN-2019
DEFINITION  Subcloning of protospacer into StCas9 sgRNA backbone, overhang to
            pFH35 AtU6-26p.
ACCESSION   urn.local...1t-ajo6si0
VERSION     urn.local...1t-ajo6si0
KEYWORDS    .
SOURCE      
  ORGANISM  
            .
FEATURES             Location/Qualifiers
     misc_feature    2..7
                     /Recognition_pattern="GGTCTC(1/5)"
                     /annotation_group="GGTCTC"
                     /label="BsaI"
                     /note="Geneious type: restriction site"
     overhang        9..12
                     /created_by="hahnf"
                     /modified_by="hahnf"
                     /label="ATTG to AtU6-26p pFH35"
     misc_feature    complement(15..20)
                     /Recognition_pattern="GAAGAC(2/6)"
                     /annotation_group="GAAGAC"
                     /label="BpiI"
                     /note="Geneious type: restriction site"
     CDS             21..598
                     /created_by="hahnf"
                     /label="lacZ"
     misc_feature    599..604
                     /Recognition_pattern="GAAGAC(2/6)"
                     /annotation_group="GAAGAC"
                     /label="BpiI"
                     /note="Geneious type: restriction site"
     gRNA_Scaffold   607..731
                     /created_by="hahnf"
                     /label="StCas9 sgRNA scaffold"
     overhang        607..610
                     /created_by="hahnf"
                     /modified_by="hahnf"
                     /label="GTTT"
     Stop_codon      732..740
                     /created_by="hahnf"
                     /label="STOP"
     overhang        741..744
                     /created_by="hahnf"
                     /modified_by="hahnf"
                     /label="CGCT overhang to Level1 backbone"
     misc_feature    complement(746..751)
                     /Recognition_pattern="GGTCTC(1/5)"
                     /annotation_group="GGTCTC"
                     /label="BsaI"
                     /note="Geneious type: restriction site"
     rep_origin      complement(982..1596)
                     /vntifkey=21
                     /X-Transferred_From="pAK-EL-01; pAK-EL-02; pAK-EL-03;
                     pAK-EL-04; pAK-EL-05"
                     /X-Transferred_Similarity="100.00%"
                     /Transferred_From="pAK-EL-01, pAK-EL-02, pAK-EL-03,
                     pAK-EL-04, pAK-EL-05, pAK007 in pUC57-Kan-mini, pAK008 in
                     pUC57-Kan-mini, pAK009 in pUC57-Kan-mini, pAK010 in
                     pUC57-Kan-mini, pAK011 in pUC57-Kan-mini, pAK012 in
                     pUC57-Kan-mini"
                     /Transferred_Similarity="100.00%"
                     /label="rep(pMB1)"
     CDS             complement(1721..2536)
                     /vntifkey=21
                     /X-Transferred_From="pAK-EL-01; pAK-EL-02; pAK-EL-03;
                     pAK-EL-04; pAK-EL-05"
                     /X-Transferred_Similarity="100.00%"
                     /Transferred_From="pAK-EL-01, pAK-EL-02, pAK-EL-03,
                     pAK-EL-04, pAK-EL-05, pAK007 in pUC57-Kan-mini, pAK008 in
                     pUC57-Kan-mini, pAK009 in pUC57-Kan-mini, pAK010 in
                     pUC57-Kan-mini, pAK011 in pUC57-Kan-mini, pAK012 in
                     pUC57-Kan-mini"
                     /Transferred_Similarity="98.90%"
                     /label="KanR"
     primer_bind     2607..2630
                     /Mismatches=0
                     /%GC="33.3"
                     /Hairpin_Tm="None"
                     /Self_Dimer_Tm="None"
                     /Tm="56.0"
                     /annotation_group="24556360840306f5a93fb6-290f-458c-9945-1
                     088b4bea747"
                     /Sequence="GCAATGTAACATCAGAGATTTTGA"
                     /created_by="primer3"
                     /label="FH32"
ORIGIN      
        1 gggtctcaat tgttgtcttc gcagctggca cgacaggttt cccgactgga aagcgggcag
       61 tgagcgcaac gcaattaatg tgagttagct cactcattag gcaccccagg ctttacactt
      121 tatgcttccg gctcgtatgt tgtgtggaat tgtgagcgga taacaatttc acacaggaaa
      181 cagctatgac catgattacg ccaagcttgc atgcctgcag gtcgactcta gaggatcccc
      241 gggtaccgag ctcgaattca ctggccgtcg ttttacaacg tcgtgactgg gaaaaccctg
      301 gcgttaccca acttaatcgc cttgcagcac atcccccttt cgccagctgg cgtaatagcg
      361 aagaggcccg caccgatcgc ccttcccaac agttgcgcag cctgaatggc gaatggcgcc
      421 tgatgcggta ttttctcctt acgcatctgt gcggtatttc acaccgcata tggtgcactc
      481 tcagtacaat ctgctctgat gccgcatagt taagccagcc ccgacacccg ccaacacccg
      541 ctgacgcgcc ctgacgggct tgtctgctcc cggcatccgc ttacagacaa gctgtgacga
      601 agacaagttt ttgtactctc aagatttaag taactgtaca acgaaactta cacagttact
      661 taaatcttgc agaagctaca aagataaggc ttcatgccga aatcaacacc ctgtcatttt
      721 atggcagggt gttttttttt cgcttgagac cgaggctagg tggaggctca gtgatgataa
      781 gtctgcgatg gtggatgcat gtgtcatggt catagctgtt tcctgtgtga aattgttatc
      841 cgctcagagg gcacaatcct attccgcgct atccgacaat ctccaagaca ttaggtggag
      901 ttcagttcgg cgtatggcat atgtcgctgg aaagaacatg tgagcaaaag gccagcaaaa
      961 ggccaggaac cgtaaaaagg ccgcgttgct ggcgtttttc cataggctcc gcccccctga
     1021 cgagcatcac aaaaatcgac gctcaagtca gaggtggcga aacccgacag gactataaag
     1081 ataccaggcg tttccccctg gaagctccct cgtgcgctct cctgttccga ccctgccgct
     1141 taccggatac ctgtccgcct ttctcccttc gggaagcgtg gcgctttctc atagctcacg
     1201 ctgtaggtat ctcagttcgg tgtaggtcgt tcgctccaag ctgggctgtg tgcacgaacc
     1261 ccccgttcag cccgaccgct gcgccttatc cggtaactat cgtcttgagt ccaacccggt
     1321 aagacacgac ttatcgccac tggcagcagc cactggtaac aggattagca gagcgaggta
     1381 tgtaggcggt gctacagagt tcttgaagtg gtggcctaac tacggctaca ctagaagaac
     1441 agtatttggt atctgcgctc tgctgaagcc agttaccttc ggaaaaagag ttggtagctc
     1501 ttgatccggc aaacaaacca ccgctggtag cggtggtttt tttgtttgca agcagcagat
     1561 tacgcgcaga aaaaaaggat ctcaagaaga tcctttgatc ttttctacgg ggtctgacgc
     1621 tctattcaac aaagccgccg tcccgtcaag tcagcgtaaa tgggtagggg gcttcaaatc
     1681 gtccgctctg ccagtgttac aaccaattaa caaattctga ttagaaaaac tcatcgagca
     1741 tcaaatgaaa ctgcaattta ttcatatcag gattatcaat accatatttt tgaaaaagcc
     1801 gtttctgtaa tgaaggagaa aactcaccga ggcagttcca taggatggca agatcctggt
     1861 atcggtctgc gattccgact cgtccaacat caatacaacc tattaatttc ccctcgtcaa
     1921 aaataaggtt atcaagtgag aaatcaccat gagtgacgac tgaatccggt gagaatggca
     1981 aaagcttatg catttctttc cagacttgtt caacaggcca gccattacgc tcgtcatcaa
     2041 aatcactcgc atcaaccaaa ccgttattca ttcgtgattg cgcctgagcg agacgaaata
     2101 cgcgatcgct gttaaaagga caattacaaa caggaatcga atgcaaccgg cgcaggaaca
     2161 ctgccagcgc atcaacaata ttttcacctg aatcaggata ttcttctaat acctggaatg
     2221 ctgttttccc ggggatcgca gtggtgagta accatgcatc atcaggagta cggataaaat
     2281 gcttgatggt cggaagaggc ataaattccg tcagccagtt tagtctgacc atctcatctg
     2341 taacatcatt ggcaacgcta cctttgccat gtttcagaaa caactctggc gcatcgggct
     2401 tcccatacaa tcgatagatt gtcgcacctg attgcccgac attatcgcga gcccatttat
     2461 acccatataa atcagcatcc atgttggaat ttaatcgcgg cctcgagcaa gacgtttccc
     2521 gttgaatatg gctcataaca ccccttgtat tactgtttat gtaagcagac agttttattg
     2581 ttcatgatga tatattttta tcttgtgcaa tgtaacatca gagattttga gacacaacgt
     2641 ggctttcccc cgccgctcta gaactagtgg atccaaataa aacgaaaggc tcagtcgaaa
     2701 gactgggcct ttcgttttat ctgttgtttg tcgcattata cgagacgtcc aggttgggat
     2761 acctgaaaca aaacccatcg tacggccaag gaagtctcca ataactgtga tccaccacaa
     2821 gcgccagggt tttcccagtc acgacgttgt aaaacgacgg ccagtcatgc ataatccgca
     2881 cgcatctgga ataaggaagt gccattccgc ctgacct
//
