# Supplementary material for: A modular cloning toolkit for genome editing in plants
Source: bioRxiv preprint, doi:10.1101/738021, version 3 (2019-10-23)
Supplement: GenBank DNA construct files [file 738021_file06.zip › pFH102.gb]

LOCUS       pFH102                  2868 bp    DNA     circular UNA 03-JUN-2019
DEFINITION  Subcloning of protospacer into SaCas9 sgRNA backbone, overhang to
            pFH35 AtU6-26p.
ACCESSION   urn.local...1u-ajo6si0
VERSION     urn.local...1u-ajo6si0
KEYWORDS    .
SOURCE      
  ORGANISM  
            .
FEATURES             Location/Qualifiers
     misc_feature    2..7
                     /Recognition_pattern="GGTCTC(1/5)"
                     /annotation_group="GGTCTC"
                     /label="BsaI"
                     /note="Geneious type: restriction site"
     overhang        9..12
                     /created_by="hahnf"
                     /modified_by="hahnf"
                     /label="ATTG to AtU6-26p pFH35"
     misc_feature    complement(15..20)
                     /Recognition_pattern="GAAGAC(2/6)"
                     /annotation_group="GAAGAC"
                     /label="BpiI"
                     /note="Geneious type: restriction site"
     CDS             21..598
                     /created_by="hahnf"
                     /label="lacZ"
     misc_feature    599..604
                     /Recognition_pattern="GAAGAC(2/6)"
                     /annotation_group="GAAGAC"
                     /label="BpiI"
                     /note="Geneious type: restriction site"
     gRNA_Scaffold   607..682
                     /created_by="hahnf"
                     /label="SaCas9 sgRNA scaffold"
     overhang        607..610
                     /created_by="hahnf"
                     /modified_by="hahnf"
                     /label="GTTT"
     Stop_codon      683..691
                     /created_by="hahnf"
                     /label="STOP"
     overhang        692..695
                     /created_by="hahnf"
                     /modified_by="hahnf"
                     /label="CGCT overhang to Level1 backbone"
     misc_feature    complement(697..702)
                     /Recognition_pattern="GGTCTC(1/5)"
                     /annotation_group="GGTCTC"
                     /label="BsaI"
                     /note="Geneious type: restriction site"
     rep_origin      complement(933..1547)
                     /vntifkey=21
                     /X-Transferred_From="pAK-EL-01; pAK-EL-02; pAK-EL-03;
                     pAK-EL-04; pAK-EL-05"
                     /X-Transferred_Similarity="100.00%"
                     /Transferred_From="pAK-EL-01, pAK-EL-02, pAK-EL-03,
                     pAK-EL-04, pAK-EL-05, pAK007 in pUC57-Kan-mini, pAK008 in
                     pUC57-Kan-mini, pAK009 in pUC57-Kan-mini, pAK010 in
                     pUC57-Kan-mini, pAK011 in pUC57-Kan-mini, pAK012 in
                     pUC57-Kan-mini"
                     /Transferred_Similarity="100.00%"
                     /label="rep(pMB1)"
     CDS             complement(1672..2487)
                     /vntifkey=21
                     /X-Transferred_From="pAK-EL-01; pAK-EL-02; pAK-EL-03;
                     pAK-EL-04; pAK-EL-05"
                     /X-Transferred_Similarity="100.00%"
                     /Transferred_From="pAK-EL-01, pAK-EL-02, pAK-EL-03,
                     pAK-EL-04, pAK-EL-05, pAK007 in pUC57-Kan-mini, pAK008 in
                     pUC57-Kan-mini, pAK009 in pUC57-Kan-mini, pAK010 in
                     pUC57-Kan-mini, pAK011 in pUC57-Kan-mini, pAK012 in
                     pUC57-Kan-mini"
                     /Transferred_Similarity="98.90%"
                     /label="KanR"
     primer_bind     2558..2581
                     /Mismatches=0
                     /%GC="33.3"
                     /Hairpin_Tm="None"
                     /Self_Dimer_Tm="None"
                     /Tm="56.0"
                     /annotation_group="24556630075603e038a49d-90ed-4505-b3be-1
                     80bda1cf55b"
                     /Sequence="GCAATGTAACATCAGAGATTTTGA"
                     /created_by="primer3"
                     /label="FH32"
ORIGIN      
        1 gggtctcaat tgttgtcttc gcagctggca cgacaggttt cccgactgga aagcgggcag
       61 tgagcgcaac gcaattaatg tgagttagct cactcattag gcaccccagg ctttacactt
      121 tatgcttccg gctcgtatgt tgtgtggaat tgtgagcgga taacaatttc acacaggaaa
      181 cagctatgac catgattacg ccaagcttgc atgcctgcag gtcgactcta gaggatcccc
      241 gggtaccgag ctcgaattca ctggccgtcg ttttacaacg tcgtgactgg gaaaaccctg
      301 gcgttaccca acttaatcgc cttgcagcac atcccccttt cgccagctgg cgtaatagcg
      361 aagaggcccg caccgatcgc ccttcccaac agttgcgcag cctgaatggc gaatggcgcc
      421 tgatgcggta ttttctcctt acgcatctgt gcggtatttc acaccgcata tggtgcactc
      481 tcagtacaat ctgctctgat gccgcatagt taagccagcc ccgacacccg ccaacacccg
      541 ctgacgcgcc ctgacgggct tgtctgctcc cggcatccgc ttacagacaa gctgtgacga
      601 agacaagttt tagtactctg gaaacagaat ctactaaaac aaggcaaaat gccgtgttta
      661 tctcgtcaac ttgttggcga gatttttttt tcgcttgaga ccgaggctag gtggaggctc
      721 agtgatgata agtctgcgat ggtggatgca tgtgtcatgg tcatagctgt ttcctgtgtg
      781 aaattgttat ccgctcagag ggcacaatcc tattccgcgc tatccgacaa tctccaagac
      841 attaggtgga gttcagttcg gcgtatggca tatgtcgctg gaaagaacat gtgagcaaaa
      901 ggccagcaaa aggccaggaa ccgtaaaaag gccgcgttgc tggcgttttt ccataggctc
      961 cgcccccctg acgagcatca caaaaatcga cgctcaagtc agaggtggcg aaacccgaca
     1021 ggactataaa gataccaggc gtttccccct ggaagctccc tcgtgcgctc tcctgttccg
     1081 accctgccgc ttaccggata cctgtccgcc tttctccctt cgggaagcgt ggcgctttct
     1141 catagctcac gctgtaggta tctcagttcg gtgtaggtcg ttcgctccaa gctgggctgt
     1201 gtgcacgaac cccccgttca gcccgaccgc tgcgccttat ccggtaacta tcgtcttgag
     1261 tccaacccgg taagacacga cttatcgcca ctggcagcag ccactggtaa caggattagc
     1321 agagcgaggt atgtaggcgg tgctacagag ttcttgaagt ggtggcctaa ctacggctac
     1381 actagaagaa cagtatttgg tatctgcgct ctgctgaagc cagttacctt cggaaaaaga
     1441 gttggtagct cttgatccgg caaacaaacc accgctggta gcggtggttt ttttgtttgc
     1501 aagcagcaga ttacgcgcag aaaaaaagga tctcaagaag atcctttgat cttttctacg
     1561 gggtctgacg ctctattcaa caaagccgcc gtcccgtcaa gtcagcgtaa atgggtaggg
     1621 ggcttcaaat cgtccgctct gccagtgtta caaccaatta acaaattctg attagaaaaa
     1681 ctcatcgagc atcaaatgaa actgcaattt attcatatca ggattatcaa taccatattt
     1741 ttgaaaaagc cgtttctgta atgaaggaga aaactcaccg aggcagttcc ataggatggc
     1801 aagatcctgg tatcggtctg cgattccgac tcgtccaaca tcaatacaac ctattaattt
     1861 cccctcgtca aaaataaggt tatcaagtga gaaatcacca tgagtgacga ctgaatccgg
     1921 tgagaatggc aaaagcttat gcatttcttt ccagacttgt tcaacaggcc agccattacg
     1981 ctcgtcatca aaatcactcg catcaaccaa accgttattc attcgtgatt gcgcctgagc
     2041 gagacgaaat acgcgatcgc tgttaaaagg acaattacaa acaggaatcg aatgcaaccg
     2101 gcgcaggaac actgccagcg catcaacaat attttcacct gaatcaggat attcttctaa
     2161 tacctggaat gctgttttcc cggggatcgc agtggtgagt aaccatgcat catcaggagt
     2221 acggataaaa tgcttgatgg tcggaagagg cataaattcc gtcagccagt ttagtctgac
     2281 catctcatct gtaacatcat tggcaacgct acctttgcca tgtttcagaa acaactctgg
     2341 cgcatcgggc ttcccataca atcgatagat tgtcgcacct gattgcccga cattatcgcg
     2401 agcccattta tacccatata aatcagcatc catgttggaa tttaatcgcg gcctcgagca
     2461 agacgtttcc cgttgaatat ggctcataac accccttgta ttactgttta tgtaagcaga
     2521 cagttttatt gttcatgatg atatattttt atcttgtgca atgtaacatc agagattttg
     2581 agacacaacg tggctttccc ccgccgctct agaactagtg gatccaaata aaacgaaagg
     2641 ctcagtcgaa agactgggcc tttcgtttta tctgttgttt gtcgcattat acgagacgtc
     2701 caggttggga tacctgaaac aaaacccatc gtacggccaa ggaagtctcc aataactgtg
     2761 atccaccaca agcgccaggg ttttcccagt cacgacgttg taaaacgacg gccagtcatg
     2821 cataatccgc acgcatctgg aataaggaag tgccattccg cctgacct
//
