# Supplementary material for: A modular cloning toolkit for genome editing in plants
Source: bioRxiv preprint, doi:10.1101/738021, version 3 (2019-10-23)
Supplement: GenBank DNA construct files [file 738021_file06.zip › pFH103.gb]

LOCUS       pFH103                  2813 bp    DNA     circular UNA 03-JUN-2019
DEFINITION  Subcloning of protospacer into LbCpfI crRNA backbone, overhang to
            pFH35 AtU6-26p.
ACCESSION   urn.local...1v-ajo6si0
VERSION     urn.local...1v-ajo6si0
KEYWORDS    .
SOURCE      
  ORGANISM  
            .
FEATURES             Location/Qualifiers
     misc_feature    2..7
                     /Recognition_pattern="GGTCTC(1/5)"
                     /annotation_group="GGTCTC"
                     /label="BsaI"
                     /note="Geneious type: restriction site"
     overhang        9..12
                     /created_by="hahnf"
                     /modified_by="hahnf"
                     /label="ATTG to AtU6-26p pFH35"
     gRNA_Scaffold   13..33
                     /created_by="hahnf"
                     /modified_by="hahnf"
                     /label="LbCpfI crRNA backbone"
     overhang        30..33
                     /created_by="hahnf"
                     /label="AGAT"
     misc_feature    complement(36..41)
                     /Recognition_pattern="GAAGAC(2/6)"
                     /annotation_group="GAAGAC"
                     /label="BpiI"
                     /note="Geneious type: restriction site"
     CDS             42..619
                     /created_by="hahnf"
                     /label="lacZ"
     misc_feature    620..625
                     /Recognition_pattern="GAAGAC(2/6)"
                     /annotation_group="GAAGAC"
                     /label="BpiI"
                     /note="Geneious type: restriction site"
     Stop_codon      628..636
                     /created_by="hahnf"
                     /label="STOP"
     overhang        628..631
                     /created_by="hahnf"
                     /label="TTTT"
     overhang        637..640
                     /created_by="hahnf"
                     /modified_by="hahnf"
                     /label="CGCT overhang to Level1 backbone"
     misc_feature    complement(642..647)
                     /Recognition_pattern="GGTCTC(1/5)"
                     /annotation_group="GGTCTC"
                     /label="BsaI"
                     /note="Geneious type: restriction site"
     rep_origin      complement(878..1492)
                     /vntifkey=21
                     /X-Transferred_From="pAK-EL-01; pAK-EL-02; pAK-EL-03;
                     pAK-EL-04; pAK-EL-05"
                     /X-Transferred_Similarity="100.00%"
                     /Transferred_From="pAK-EL-01, pAK-EL-02, pAK-EL-03,
                     pAK-EL-04, pAK-EL-05, pAK007 in pUC57-Kan-mini, pAK008 in
                     pUC57-Kan-mini, pAK009 in pUC57-Kan-mini, pAK010 in
                     pUC57-Kan-mini, pAK011 in pUC57-Kan-mini, pAK012 in
                     pUC57-Kan-mini"
                     /Transferred_Similarity="100.00%"
                     /label="rep(pMB1)"
     CDS             complement(1617..2432)
                     /vntifkey=21
                     /X-Transferred_From="pAK-EL-01; pAK-EL-02; pAK-EL-03;
                     pAK-EL-04; pAK-EL-05"
                     /X-Transferred_Similarity="100.00%"
                     /Transferred_From="pAK-EL-01, pAK-EL-02, pAK-EL-03,
                     pAK-EL-04, pAK-EL-05, pAK007 in pUC57-Kan-mini, pAK008 in
                     pUC57-Kan-mini, pAK009 in pUC57-Kan-mini, pAK010 in
                     pUC57-Kan-mini, pAK011 in pUC57-Kan-mini, pAK012 in
                     pUC57-Kan-mini"
                     /Transferred_Similarity="98.90%"
                     /label="KanR"
     primer_bind     2503..2526
                     /Mismatches=0
                     /%GC="33.3"
                     /Hairpin_Tm="None"
                     /Self_Dimer_Tm="None"
                     /Tm="56.0"
                     /annotation_group="24556894963731b063b2e7-c364-41aa-8d5a-6
                     54813c50194"
                     /Sequence="GCAATGTAACATCAGAGATTTTGA"
                     /created_by="primer3"
                     /label="FH32"
ORIGIN      
        1 gggtctcaat tgtaatttct actaagtgta gatttgtctt cgcagctggc acgacaggtt
       61 tcccgactgg aaagcgggca gtgagcgcaa cgcaattaat gtgagttagc tcactcatta
      121 ggcaccccag gctttacact ttatgcttcc ggctcgtatg ttgtgtggaa ttgtgagcgg
      181 ataacaattt cacacaggaa acagctatga ccatgattac gccaagcttg catgcctgca
      241 ggtcgactct agaggatccc cgggtaccga gctcgaattc actggccgtc gttttacaac
      301 gtcgtgactg ggaaaaccct ggcgttaccc aacttaatcg ccttgcagca catccccctt
      361 tcgccagctg gcgtaatagc gaagaggccc gcaccgatcg cccttcccaa cagttgcgca
      421 gcctgaatgg cgaatggcgc ctgatgcggt attttctcct tacgcatctg tgcggtattt
      481 cacaccgcat atggtgcact ctcagtacaa tctgctctga tgccgcatag ttaagccagc
      541 cccgacaccc gccaacaccc gctgacgcgc cctgacgggc ttgtctgctc ccggcatccg
      601 cttacagaca agctgtgacg aagacaattt ttttttcgct tgagaccgag gctaggtgga
      661 ggctcagtga tgataagtct gcgatggtgg atgcatgtgt catggtcata gctgtttcct
      721 gtgtgaaatt gttatccgct cagagggcac aatcctattc cgcgctatcc gacaatctcc
      781 aagacattag gtggagttca gttcggcgta tggcatatgt cgctggaaag aacatgtgag
      841 caaaaggcca gcaaaaggcc aggaaccgta aaaaggccgc gttgctggcg tttttccata
      901 ggctccgccc ccctgacgag catcacaaaa atcgacgctc aagtcagagg tggcgaaacc
      961 cgacaggact ataaagatac caggcgtttc cccctggaag ctccctcgtg cgctctcctg
     1021 ttccgaccct gccgcttacc ggatacctgt ccgcctttct cccttcggga agcgtggcgc
     1081 tttctcatag ctcacgctgt aggtatctca gttcggtgta ggtcgttcgc tccaagctgg
     1141 gctgtgtgca cgaacccccc gttcagcccg accgctgcgc cttatccggt aactatcgtc
     1201 ttgagtccaa cccggtaaga cacgacttat cgccactggc agcagccact ggtaacagga
     1261 ttagcagagc gaggtatgta ggcggtgcta cagagttctt gaagtggtgg cctaactacg
     1321 gctacactag aagaacagta tttggtatct gcgctctgct gaagccagtt accttcggaa
     1381 aaagagttgg tagctcttga tccggcaaac aaaccaccgc tggtagcggt ggtttttttg
     1441 tttgcaagca gcagattacg cgcagaaaaa aaggatctca agaagatcct ttgatctttt
     1501 ctacggggtc tgacgctcta ttcaacaaag ccgccgtccc gtcaagtcag cgtaaatggg
     1561 tagggggctt caaatcgtcc gctctgccag tgttacaacc aattaacaaa ttctgattag
     1621 aaaaactcat cgagcatcaa atgaaactgc aatttattca tatcaggatt atcaatacca
     1681 tatttttgaa aaagccgttt ctgtaatgaa ggagaaaact caccgaggca gttccatagg
     1741 atggcaagat cctggtatcg gtctgcgatt ccgactcgtc caacatcaat acaacctatt
     1801 aatttcccct cgtcaaaaat aaggttatca agtgagaaat caccatgagt gacgactgaa
     1861 tccggtgaga atggcaaaag cttatgcatt tctttccaga cttgttcaac aggccagcca
     1921 ttacgctcgt catcaaaatc actcgcatca accaaaccgt tattcattcg tgattgcgcc
     1981 tgagcgagac gaaatacgcg atcgctgtta aaaggacaat tacaaacagg aatcgaatgc
     2041 aaccggcgca ggaacactgc cagcgcatca acaatatttt cacctgaatc aggatattct
     2101 tctaatacct ggaatgctgt tttcccgggg atcgcagtgg tgagtaacca tgcatcatca
     2161 ggagtacgga taaaatgctt gatggtcgga agaggcataa attccgtcag ccagtttagt
     2221 ctgaccatct catctgtaac atcattggca acgctacctt tgccatgttt cagaaacaac
     2281 tctggcgcat cgggcttccc atacaatcga tagattgtcg cacctgattg cccgacatta
     2341 tcgcgagccc atttataccc atataaatca gcatccatgt tggaatttaa tcgcggcctc
     2401 gagcaagacg tttcccgttg aatatggctc ataacacccc ttgtattact gtttatgtaa
     2461 gcagacagtt ttattgttca tgatgatata tttttatctt gtgcaatgta acatcagaga
     2521 ttttgagaca caacgtggct ttcccccgcc gctctagaac tagtggatcc aaataaaacg
     2581 aaaggctcag tcgaaagact gggcctttcg ttttatctgt tgtttgtcgc attatacgag
     2641 acgtccaggt tgggatacct gaaacaaaac ccatcgtacg gccaaggaag tctccaataa
     2701 ctgtgatcca ccacaagcgc cagggttttc ccagtcacga cgttgtaaaa cgacggccag
     2761 tcatgcataa tccgcacgca tctggaataa ggaagtgcca ttccgcctga cct
//
