# Supplementary material for: A modular cloning toolkit for genome editing in plants
Source: bioRxiv preprint, doi:10.1101/738021, version 3 (2019-10-23)
Supplement: GenBank DNA construct files [file 738021_file06.zip › pFH104.gb]

LOCUS       pFH104                  2812 bp    DNA     circular UNA 03-JUN-2019
DEFINITION  Subcloning of protospacer into FnCpfI crRNA backbone, overhang to
            pFH35 AtU6-26p.
ACCESSION   urn.local...1w-ajo6si0
VERSION     urn.local...1w-ajo6si0
KEYWORDS    .
SOURCE      
  ORGANISM  
            .
FEATURES             Location/Qualifiers
     misc_feature    2..7
                     /Recognition_pattern="GGTCTC(1/5)"
                     /annotation_group="GGTCTC"
                     /label="BsaI"
                     /note="Geneious type: restriction site"
     overhang        9..12
                     /created_by="hahnf"
                     /modified_by="hahnf"
                     /label="ATTG to AtU6-26p pFH35"
     gRNA_Scaffold   13..32
                     /created_by="hahnf"
                     /modified_by="hahnf"
                     /label="FnCpfI crRNA backbone"
     overhang        29..32
                     /created_by="hahnf"
                     /label="AGAT"
     misc_feature    complement(35..40)
                     /Recognition_pattern="GAAGAC(2/6)"
                     /annotation_group="GAAGAC"
                     /label="BpiI"
                     /note="Geneious type: restriction site"
     CDS             41..618
                     /created_by="hahnf"
                     /label="lacZ"
     misc_feature    619..624
                     /Recognition_pattern="GAAGAC(2/6)"
                     /annotation_group="GAAGAC"
                     /label="BpiI"
                     /note="Geneious type: restriction site"
     Stop_codon      627..635
                     /created_by="hahnf"
                     /label="STOP"
     overhang        627..630
                     /created_by="hahnf"
                     /label="TTTT"
     overhang        636..639
                     /created_by="hahnf"
                     /modified_by="hahnf"
                     /label="CGCT overhang to Level1 backbone"
     misc_feature    complement(641..646)
                     /Recognition_pattern="GGTCTC(1/5)"
                     /annotation_group="GGTCTC"
                     /label="BsaI"
                     /note="Geneious type: restriction site"
     rep_origin      complement(877..1491)
                     /vntifkey=21
                     /X-Transferred_From="pAK-EL-01; pAK-EL-02; pAK-EL-03;
                     pAK-EL-04; pAK-EL-05"
                     /X-Transferred_Similarity="100.00%"
                     /Transferred_From="pAK-EL-01, pAK-EL-02, pAK-EL-03,
                     pAK-EL-04, pAK-EL-05, pAK007 in pUC57-Kan-mini, pAK008 in
                     pUC57-Kan-mini, pAK009 in pUC57-Kan-mini, pAK010 in
                     pUC57-Kan-mini, pAK011 in pUC57-Kan-mini, pAK012 in
                     pUC57-Kan-mini"
                     /Transferred_Similarity="100.00%"
                     /label="rep(pMB1)"
     CDS             complement(1616..2431)
                     /vntifkey=21
                     /X-Transferred_From="pAK-EL-01; pAK-EL-02; pAK-EL-03;
                     pAK-EL-04; pAK-EL-05"
                     /X-Transferred_Similarity="100.00%"
                     /Transferred_From="pAK-EL-01, pAK-EL-02, pAK-EL-03,
                     pAK-EL-04, pAK-EL-05, pAK007 in pUC57-Kan-mini, pAK008 in
                     pUC57-Kan-mini, pAK009 in pUC57-Kan-mini, pAK010 in
                     pUC57-Kan-mini, pAK011 in pUC57-Kan-mini, pAK012 in
                     pUC57-Kan-mini"
                     /Transferred_Similarity="98.90%"
                     /label="KanR"
     primer_bind     2502..2525
                     /Mismatches=0
                     /%GC="33.3"
                     /Hairpin_Tm="None"
                     /Self_Dimer_Tm="None"
                     /Tm="56.0"
                     /annotation_group="24557275296831d9f69955-a893-4e5c-ab3e-b
                     eab176b4711"
                     /Sequence="GCAATGTAACATCAGAGATTTTGA"
                     /created_by="primer3"
                     /label="FH32"
ORIGIN      
        1 gggtctcaat tgtaatttct actgttgtag atttgtcttc gcagctggca cgacaggttt
       61 cccgactgga aagcgggcag tgagcgcaac gcaattaatg tgagttagct cactcattag
      121 gcaccccagg ctttacactt tatgcttccg gctcgtatgt tgtgtggaat tgtgagcgga
      181 taacaatttc acacaggaaa cagctatgac catgattacg ccaagcttgc atgcctgcag
      241 gtcgactcta gaggatcccc gggtaccgag ctcgaattca ctggccgtcg ttttacaacg
      301 tcgtgactgg gaaaaccctg gcgttaccca acttaatcgc cttgcagcac atcccccttt
      361 cgccagctgg cgtaatagcg aagaggcccg caccgatcgc ccttcccaac agttgcgcag
      421 cctgaatggc gaatggcgcc tgatgcggta ttttctcctt acgcatctgt gcggtatttc
      481 acaccgcata tggtgcactc tcagtacaat ctgctctgat gccgcatagt taagccagcc
      541 ccgacacccg ccaacacccg ctgacgcgcc ctgacgggct tgtctgctcc cggcatccgc
      601 ttacagacaa gctgtgacga agacaatttt tttttcgctt gagaccgagg ctaggtggag
      661 gctcagtgat gataagtctg cgatggtgga tgcatgtgtc atggtcatag ctgtttcctg
      721 tgtgaaattg ttatccgctc agagggcaca atcctattcc gcgctatccg acaatctcca
      781 agacattagg tggagttcag ttcggcgtat ggcatatgtc gctggaaaga acatgtgagc
      841 aaaaggccag caaaaggcca ggaaccgtaa aaaggccgcg ttgctggcgt ttttccatag
      901 gctccgcccc cctgacgagc atcacaaaaa tcgacgctca agtcagaggt ggcgaaaccc
      961 gacaggacta taaagatacc aggcgtttcc ccctggaagc tccctcgtgc gctctcctgt
     1021 tccgaccctg ccgcttaccg gatacctgtc cgcctttctc ccttcgggaa gcgtggcgct
     1081 ttctcatagc tcacgctgta ggtatctcag ttcggtgtag gtcgttcgct ccaagctggg
     1141 ctgtgtgcac gaaccccccg ttcagcccga ccgctgcgcc ttatccggta actatcgtct
     1201 tgagtccaac ccggtaagac acgacttatc gccactggca gcagccactg gtaacaggat
     1261 tagcagagcg aggtatgtag gcggtgctac agagttcttg aagtggtggc ctaactacgg
     1321 ctacactaga agaacagtat ttggtatctg cgctctgctg aagccagtta ccttcggaaa
     1381 aagagttggt agctcttgat ccggcaaaca aaccaccgct ggtagcggtg gtttttttgt
     1441 ttgcaagcag cagattacgc gcagaaaaaa aggatctcaa gaagatcctt tgatcttttc
     1501 tacggggtct gacgctctat tcaacaaagc cgccgtcccg tcaagtcagc gtaaatgggt
     1561 agggggcttc aaatcgtccg ctctgccagt gttacaacca attaacaaat tctgattaga
     1621 aaaactcatc gagcatcaaa tgaaactgca atttattcat atcaggatta tcaataccat
     1681 atttttgaaa aagccgtttc tgtaatgaag gagaaaactc accgaggcag ttccatagga
     1741 tggcaagatc ctggtatcgg tctgcgattc cgactcgtcc aacatcaata caacctatta
     1801 atttcccctc gtcaaaaata aggttatcaa gtgagaaatc accatgagtg acgactgaat
     1861 ccggtgagaa tggcaaaagc ttatgcattt ctttccagac ttgttcaaca ggccagccat
     1921 tacgctcgtc atcaaaatca ctcgcatcaa ccaaaccgtt attcattcgt gattgcgcct
     1981 gagcgagacg aaatacgcga tcgctgttaa aaggacaatt acaaacagga atcgaatgca
     2041 accggcgcag gaacactgcc agcgcatcaa caatattttc acctgaatca ggatattctt
     2101 ctaatacctg gaatgctgtt ttcccgggga tcgcagtggt gagtaaccat gcatcatcag
     2161 gagtacggat aaaatgcttg atggtcggaa gaggcataaa ttccgtcagc cagtttagtc
     2221 tgaccatctc atctgtaaca tcattggcaa cgctaccttt gccatgtttc agaaacaact
     2281 ctggcgcatc gggcttccca tacaatcgat agattgtcgc acctgattgc ccgacattat
     2341 cgcgagccca tttataccca tataaatcag catccatgtt ggaatttaat cgcggcctcg
     2401 agcaagacgt ttcccgttga atatggctca taacacccct tgtattactg tttatgtaag
     2461 cagacagttt tattgttcat gatgatatat ttttatcttg tgcaatgtaa catcagagat
     2521 tttgagacac aacgtggctt tcccccgccg ctctagaact agtggatcca aataaaacga
     2581 aaggctcagt cgaaagactg ggcctttcgt tttatctgtt gtttgtcgca ttatacgaga
     2641 cgtccaggtt gggatacctg aaacaaaacc catcgtacgg ccaaggaagt ctccaataac
     2701 tgtgatccac cacaagcgcc agggttttcc cagtcacgac gttgtaaaac gacggccagt
     2761 catgcataat ccgcacgcat ctggaataag gaagtgccat tccgcctgac ct
//
