# Supplementary material for: A modular cloning toolkit for genome editing in plants
Source: bioRxiv preprint, doi:10.1101/738021, version 3 (2019-10-23)
Supplement: GenBank DNA construct files [file 738021_file06.zip › pFH109.gb]

LOCUS       pFH109                 10793 bp    DNA     circular UNA 30-APR-2019
DEFINITION  Level1 ZmUBIp::nScCas9 (wheat optimized):NOSt (Position 2).
ACCESSION   urn.local...5x-aesjz9o
VERSION     urn.local...5x-aesjz9o
KEYWORDS    .
SOURCE      
  ORGANISM  
            .
FEATURES             Location/Qualifiers
     misc_feature    6..11
                     /Recognition_pattern="GAAGAC(2/6)"
                     /annotation_group="GAAGAC"
                     /label="BpiI"
                     /note="Geneious type: restriction site"
     promoter        34..928
                     /label="UBIQUITIN upstream Promoter region (Zea mays)"
     5'_UTR          929..1010
                     /modified_by="hahnf"
                     /label="UBIQUITIN Untranslated Exon 1 /5' UTR (Zea mays)"
     5'_UTR          929
                     /label="Start of transcription"
     misc._feature   1009..1012
                     /label="donor splice"
     intron          1011..2020
                     /label="UBIQUITIN intron (Zea mays)"
     misc._feature   2018..2021
                     /label="acceptor splice"
     5'_UTR          2021..2022
                     /label="UBIQUITIN Untranslated Exon 2/5' UTR (Zea mays)"
     CDS             2023..6180
                     /created_by="hahnf"
                     /modified_by="hahnf"
                     /label="nScCas9 D10A (wheat optimized)"
     Misc._Feature   2023..2025
                     /label="native start of translation"
     mutation        2050..2052
                     /created_by="hahnf"
                     /modified_by="hahnf"
                     /label="D10A"
     sig_peptide     6160..6180
                     /created_by="hahnf"
                     /modified_by="hahnf"
                     /label="SV40 NLS"
     Stop_codon      6181..6183
                     /created_by="hahnf"
                     /Stop_codon
                     /modified_by="hahnf"
                     /label="Stop"
     terminator      6188..6450
                     /vntifkey=43
                     /label="NOSt"
     misc_feature    complement(6461..6466)
                     /Recognition_pattern="GAAGAC(2/6)"
                     /annotation_group="GAAGAC"
                     /label="BpiI"
                     /note="Geneious type: restriction site"
     Misc._feature   complement(6482..6609)
                     /label="RB short"
     rep_origin      complement(8145..8759)
                     /modified_by="hahnf"
                     /Transferred_From="pFH13, pFH14, pFH15, pFH16, pFH17,
                     pFH18 , pFH19, pFH20, pFH21, pFH22, pFH32, pFH45, pFH46,
                     pFH47, pFH48, pFH55 , pFH76, pFH77, pFH78, pFH79, pFH91 ,
                     pFH92"
                     /Transferred_Similarity="99.84%"
                     /label="rep (pMB1)"
     CDS             complement(8922..9779)
                     /label="AmpR"
     Misc._feature   10624..10771
                     /label="LB"
ORIGIN      
        1 tctgtgaaga caagcaagaa ttcaagcttg gaggtgcagc gtgacccggt cgtgcccctc
       61 tctagagata atgagcattg catgtctaag ttataaaaaa ttaccacata ttttttttgt
      121 cacacttgtt tgaagtgcag tttatctatc tttatacata tatttaaact ttactctacg
      181 aataatataa tctatagtac tacaataata tcagtgtttt agagaatcat ataaatgaac
      241 agttagacat ggtctaaagg acaattgagt attttgacaa caggactcta cagttttatc
      301 tttttagtgt gcatgtgttc tccttttttt ttgcaaatag cttcacctat ataatacttc
      361 atccatttta ttagtacatc catttagggt ttagggttaa tggtttttat agactaattt
      421 ttttagtaca tctattttat tctattttag cctctaaatt aagaaaacta aaactctatt
      481 ttagtttttt tatttaataa tttagatata aaatagaata aaataaagtg actaaaaatt
      541 aaacaaatac cctttaagaa attaaaaaaa ctaaggaaac atttttcttg tttcgagtag
      601 ataatgccag cctgttaaac gccgtcgacg agtctaacgg acaccaacca gcgaaccagc
      661 agcgtcgcgt cgggccaagc gaagcagacg gcacggcatc tctgtcgctg cctctggacc
      721 cctctcgaga gttccgctcc accgttggac ttgctccgct gtcggcatcc agaaattgcg
      781 tggcggagcg gcagacgtga gccggcacgg caggcggcct cctcctcctc tcacggcacg
      841 gcagctacgg gggattcctt tcccaccgct ccttcgcttt cccttcctcg cccgccgtaa
      901 taaatagaca ccccctccac accctctttc cccaacctcg tgttgttcgg agcgcacaca
      961 cacacaacca gatctccccc aaatccaccc gtcggcacct ccgcttcaag gtacgccgct
     1021 cgtcctcccc ccccccccct ctctaccttc tctagatcgg cgttccggtc catggttagg
     1081 gcccggtagt tctacttctg ttcatgtttg tgttagatcc gtgtttgtgt tagatccgtg
     1141 ctgctagcgt tcgtacacgg atgcgacctg tacgtcagac acgttctgat tgctaacttg
     1201 ccagtgtttc tctttgggga atcctgggat ggctctagcc gttccgcaga cgggatcgat
     1261 ttcatgattt tttttgtttc gttgcatagg gtttggtttg cccttttcct ttatttcaat
     1321 atatgccgtg cacttgtttg tcgggtcatc ttttcatgct tttttttgtc ttggttgtga
     1381 tgatgtggtc tggttgggcg gtcgttctag atcggagtag aattctgttt caaactacct
     1441 ggtggattta ttaattttgg atctgtatgt gtgtgccata catattcata gttacgaatt
     1501 gaagatgatg gatggaaata tcgatctagg ataggtatac atgttgatgc gggttttact
     1561 gatgcatata cagagatgct ttttgttcgc ttggttgtga tgatgtggtg tggttgggcg
     1621 gtcgttcatt cgttctagat cggagtagaa tactgtttca aactacctgg tgtatttatt
     1681 aattttggaa ctgtatgtgt gtgtcataca tcttcatagt tacgagttta agatggatgg
     1741 aaatatcgat ctaggatagg tatacatgtt gatgtgggtt ttactgatgc atatacatga
     1801 tggcatatgc agcatctatt catatgctct aaccttgagt acctatctat tataataaac
     1861 aagtatgttt tataattatt ttgatcttga tatacttgga tgatggcata tgcagcagct
     1921 atatgtggat ttttttagcc ctgccttcat acgctattta tttgcttggt actgtttctt
     1981 ttgtcgatgc tcaccctgtt gtttggtgtt acttctgcag gaatggagaa gaaatactct
     2041 attgggctgg ccattggcac caattccgtt ggatgggccg tgatcactga tgattataag
     2101 gtcccctcca agaagttcaa ggttctgggt aataccaaca ggaagagcat aaaaaagaat
     2161 cttatgggcg ctctgctctt tgatagcgga gaaacggcgg aagctacacg gctcaagcgg
     2221 acagcgaggc gccgctatac caggcggaag aaccggatta gataccttca ggaaatcttc
     2281 gcgaacgaga tggccaagct cgatgactca ttcttccagc gccttgagga atcgttcctc
     2341 gttgaggagg acaaaaagaa cgagcgtcac cccatctttg gtaatctcgc ggacgaggtt
     2401 gcataccaca ggaattatcc gaccatctac cacctgagga agaagttggc ggacagcccg
     2461 gagaaggcag acctgcggct catctacctc gcgctggcgc acatcatcaa attccggggg
     2521 cattttttga tcgaagggaa actcaatgct gagaactcgg acgtggcaaa gctcttctat
     2581 cagcttatcc aaacctataa tcagctgttc gaggaatctc cgttggatga gatagaggtt
     2641 gacgctaagg gtatcctctc cgctcgtctt tcgaagtcca aacgcctgga gaaactgatc
     2701 gccgttttcc cgaacgagaa gaagaacggg ctcttcggaa acataatcgc gcttgccctg
     2761 ggactgacgc ccaacttcaa gtccaacttc gacttgacgg aggatgccaa acttcagctt
     2821 tcaaaggaca catatgacga tgatttggac gagttgctcg gccaaattgg cgaccaatac
     2881 gctgacctgt tctctgccgc aaaaaacctg tccgatgcta ttctgctgag cgatattctc
     2941 cggagcaact ccgaggtgac taaggcaccg ttgtccgcca gcatggtgaa acgctacgac
     3001 gagcaccacc aggacctggc tctcctcaag accttggtta ggcaacagtt tcccgagaag
     3061 tacgccgaaa tctttaagga tgacaccaag aacggctatg ccggttacgt tggcatcgga
     3121 atcaagcata ggaagaggac cactaaactc gccacacagg aggaattcta taaatttatc
     3181 aagcctattc tggagaagat ggacggagct gaggagctgc tcgccaagct gaacagggac
     3241 gatctcctga ggaagcagcg gacctttgat aatggctcga ttcctcatca aatccatctg
     3301 aaggagcttc atgccatact gcgcaggcaa gaagagtttt acccatttct gaaggagaat
     3361 cgggagaaga tcgaaaaaat cctgacattc cgcataccct actacgtggg cccgcttgcc
     3421 cggggaaact ctcgttttgc ttggctcacg aggaagagcg aggaggcgat aacgccatgg
     3481 aacttcgagg aggtcgtgga taaaggcgcc agcgcgcaat cgtttattga gcgtatgaca
     3541 aacttcgacg agcagctccc aaacaagaag gtgttgccaa agcacagcct cctgtacgag
     3601 tacttcacgg tttacaatga gctcaccaaa gtcaagtacg ttactgagcg tatgcgtaag
     3661 ccggagttcc tctctgggga gcagaagaag gcaatcgttg acctgctctt caaaacgaac
     3721 cgtaaggtga ccgtcaagca gctgaaggaa gattacttca aaaagatcga atgttttgac
     3781 tccgtggaga ttataggagt tgaggatagg tttaatgcct cactcggcac ctaccatgac
     3841 ttgctcaaga tcatcaaaga caaggatttc ctggacaatg aagagaacga ggatatcctt
     3901 gaggacatcg tgctcacact caccctcttc gaggaccggg agatgatcga ggagcgcctc
     3961 aagacatacg cccacctctt tgacgacaag gtgatgaaac aactcaagcg caggcactac
     4021 acgggttggg gacgcctctc ccgcaagatg attaatggta tcagggacaa acagtccggt
     4081 aagacgattc tcgatttctt gaagtccgat ggtttctcta atcgcaactt catgcagctg
     4141 atccacgacg actcactcac cttcaaggag gagattgaaa aggctcaagt gtccgggcag
     4201 ggagatagcc tccacgagca aatcgcagat ctcgccggat cgcctgcaat taagaagggc
     4261 attcttcaaa ctgtcaaaat cgtcgacgag ctggtcaagg ttatgggcca caagccagaa
     4321 aacatcgtta tcgagatggc tagggagaac cagaccacta ccaagggact ccaacagtcc
     4381 cgggagcgga agaagaggat tgaggagggg atcaaggaac tcgagtctca aattctcaag
     4441 gagaatccgg tggagaacac tcaactccag aacgagaagc tctacctgta ctacctgcag
     4501 aacggcaggg atatgtatgt cgatcaggag ctggacatca acaggctctc cgactacgac
     4561 gtcgaccata tcgtcccgca atctttcatt aaggacgact caatcgataa caaggtcctc
     4621 acgcgctccg tcgagaacag aggtaagtca gacaacgtgc cgtcggagga ggtggtgaag
     4681 aagatgaaaa actactggcg tcaactcctc aacgctaaat tgattacgca gagaaaattc
     4741 gataacttga ccaaagcgga acgcggcggt ctgtcggagg ccgacaaagc cggcttcatt
     4801 aagcggcaac tcgtggagac acgccagatc acaaagcacg tcgccaggat tcttgactcg
     4861 cggatgaata ctaaacgcga caagaacgat aagccaatca gagaagtcaa ggtgattaca
     4921 ctgaagagca aactggtcag cgacttccgc aaggatttcc agctttataa ggtgagggac
     4981 ataaacaatt atcaccacgc ccacgacgcg tacctcaacg cggtggttgg caccgcactc
     5041 attaagaaat acccgaagct cgagtcagag ttcgtctacg gcgactataa agtgtacgac
     5101 gttcggaaaa tgatagcaaa gtccgagcaa gagatcggca aggccacggc caagagattc
     5161 ttctactcca atattatgaa tttctttaag acggaggtta agttggccaa cggagagatc
     5221 cggaagcggc ctctcattga aactaatggc gagacaggcg aggtggtctg gaacaaggaa
     5281 aaggactttg ctaccgtccg caaggtcctc gcgatgccgc aagtgaacat tgtcaaaaag
     5341 acggaagttc agacaggcgg gttctcgaag gagtcaatct tgtcgaagcg tgagtccgcc
     5401 aagctcatcc cacgcaagaa ggggtgggat acgcggaagt atggaggttt cgggtccccc
     5461 actgttgcat actcaattct cgtggtcgcc aaggtggaga agggaaaagc caagaagctc
     5521 aaaagcgtga aggtcctcgt gggtataacg ataatggaaa agggtagcta cgagaaggac
     5581 ccaatcggtt tcctcgaagc caaggggtac aaagatatca aaaaggagct tatattcaaa
     5641 ctgccgaagt actcattgtt tgagctggag aacggcaggc ggcggatgtt ggcctcggcg
     5701 acagaactgc aaaaggcgaa cgagctcgtc ttgcctcagc atctcgttag gcttctctac
     5761 tacacccaaa atatctctgc gactacaggg tctaacaacc tcggttacat cgagcagcat
     5821 agggaggaat tcaaggagat ctttgagaag atcatcgact tctccgagaa gtacatcctt
     5881 aagaacaaag tgaactccaa cttgaagtcg agcttcgacg agcagttcgc tgtttccgat
     5941 tctattctcc tgtcgaactc attcgtgtca cttctgaagt acacgtcgtt cggcgcatct
     6001 ggcggcttta ccttcctcga cctcgacgtg aagcaaggcc ggctccgcta ccaaaccgtg
     6061 accgaggttc tcgacgcgac attgatctac cagtccatta ccggcctgta cgaaacgagg
     6121 acggacctct cacagctcgg aggggactct agagcggacc caaagaagaa gcgcaaggtg
     6181 taggcttgtc aagcagatcg ttcaaacatt tggcaataaa gtttcttaag attgaatcct
     6241 gttgccggtc ttgcgatgat tatcatataa tttctgttga attacgttaa gcatgtaata
     6301 attaacatgt aatgcatgac gttatttatg agatgggttt ttatgattag agtcccgcaa
     6361 ttatacattt aatacgcgat agaaaacaaa atatagcgcg caaactagga taaattatcg
     6421 cgcgcggtgt catctatgtt actagatcga cgctactatt gtcttctgca cgaagtggtt
     6481 taaactatca gtgtttgaca ggatatattg gcgggtaaac ctaagagaaa agagcgttta
     6541 ttagaataat cggatattta aaagggcgtg aaaaggttta tccgttcgtc catttgtatg
     6601 tgcatgccaa ccacagggtt ccccagatca ggcgctggct gctgaacccc cagccggaac
     6661 tgaccccaca aggccctagc gtttgcaatg caccaggtca tcattgaccc aggcgtgttc
     6721 caccaggccg ctgcctcgca actcttcgca ggcttcgccg acctgctcgc gccacttctt
     6781 cacgcgggtg gaatccgatc cgcacatgag gcggaaggtt tccagcttga gcgggtacgg
     6841 ctcccggtgc gagctgaaat agtcgaacat ccgtcgggcc gtcggcgaca gcttgcggta
     6901 cttctcccat atgaatttcg tgtagtggtc gccagcaaac agcacgacga tttcctcgtc
     6961 gatcaggacc tggcaacggg acgttttctt gccacggtcc aggacgcgga agcggtgcag
     7021 cagcgacacc gattccaggt gcccaacgcg gtcggacgtg aagcccatcg ccgtcgcctg
     7081 taggcgcgac aggcattcct cggccttcgt gtaataccgg ccattgatcg accagcccag
     7141 gtcctggcaa agctcgtaga acgtgaaggt gatcggctcg ccgatagggg tgcgcttcgc
     7201 gtactccaac acctgctgcc acaccagttc gtcatcgtcg gcccgcagct cgacgccggt
     7261 gtaggtgatc ttcacgtcct tgttgacgtg gaaaatgacc ttgttttgca gcgcctcgcg
     7321 cgggattttc ttgttgcgcg tggtgaacag ggcagagcgg gccgtgtcgt ttggcatcgc
     7381 tcgcatcgtg tccggccacg gcgcaatatc gaacaaggaa agctgcattt ccttgatctg
     7441 ctgcttcgtg tgtttcagca acgcggcctg cttggcctcg ctgacctgtt ttgccaggtc
     7501 ctcgccggcg gtttttcgct tcttggtcgt catagttcct cgcgtgtcga tggtcatcga
     7561 cttcgccaaa cctgccgcct cctgttcaag acgacgcgaa cgctccacgg cggccgatgg
     7621 cgcgggcagg gcagggggag ccagttgcac gctgtcgcgc tcgatcttgg ccgtagcttg
     7681 ctggaccatc gagccgacgg actggaaggt ttcgcggggc gcacgcatga cggtgcggct
     7741 tgcgatggtt tcggcatcct cggcggaaaa ccccgcgtcg atcagttctt gcctgtatgc
     7801 cttccggtca aacgtccgat tcattcaccc tccttgcggg attgccccga ctcacgccgg
     7861 ggcaatgtgc ccttattcct gatttgaccc gcctggtgcc ttggtgtcca gataatccac
     7921 cttatcggca atgaagtcgg tcccgtagac cgtctggccg tccttctcgt acttggtatt
     7981 ccgaatcttg ccctgcacga ataccagcga ccccttgccc aaatacttgc cgtgggcctc
     8041 ggcctgagag ccaaaacact tgatgcggaa gaagtcggtg cgctcctgct tgtcgccggc
     8101 atcgttgcgc cacatctagg atctgccagg aaccgtaaaa aggccgcgtt gctggcgttt
     8161 ttccataggc tccgcccccc tgacgagcat cacaaaaatc gacgctcaag tcagaggtgg
     8221 cgaaacccga caggactata aagataccag gcgtttcccc ctggaagctc cctcgtgcgc
     8281 tctcctgttc cgaccctgcc gcttaccgga tacctgtccg cctttctccc ttcgggaagc
     8341 gtggcgcttt ctcatagctc acgctgtagg tatctcagtt cggtgtaggt cgttcgctcc
     8401 aagctgggct gtgtgcacga accccccgtt cagcccgacc gctgcgcctt atccggtaac
     8461 tatcgtcttg agtccaaccc ggtaagacac gacttatcgc cactggcagc agccactggt
     8521 aacaggatta gcagagcgag gtatgtaggc ggtgctacag agttcttgaa gtggtggcct
     8581 aactacggct acactagaag aacagtattt ggtatctgcg ctctgctgaa gccagttacc
     8641 ttcggaaaaa gagttggtag ctcttgatcc ggcaaacaaa ccaccgctgg tagcggtggt
     8701 ttttttgttt gcaagcagca gattacgcgc agaaaaaaag gatctcaaga agatcctttg
     8761 atcttttcta cggggtctga cgctcagtgg aacgaaaact cacgttaagg gattttggtc
     8821 atgagattat caaaaaggat cttcacctag atccttttaa attaaaaatg aagttttaaa
     8881 tcaatctaaa gtatatatga gtaaacttgg tctgacagtt accaatgctt aatcagtgag
     8941 gcacctatct cagcgatctg tctatttcgt tcatccatag ttgcctgact ccccgtcgtg
     9001 tagataacta cgatacggga gggcttacca tctggcccca gtgctgcaat gataccgcga
     9061 gaaccacgct caccggctcc agatttatca gcaataaacc agccagccgg aagggccgag
     9121 cgcagaagtg gtcctgcaac tttatccgcc tccatccagt ctattaattg ttgccgggaa
     9181 gctagagtaa gtagttcgcc agttaatagt ttgcgcaacg ttgttgccat tgctacaggc
     9241 atcgtggtgt cacgctcgtc gtttggtatg gcttcattca gctccggttc ccaacgatca
     9301 aggcgagtta catgatcccc catgttgtgc aaaaaagcgg ttagctcctt cggtcctccg
     9361 atcgttgtca gaagtaagtt ggccgcagtg ttatcactca tggttatggc agcactgcat
     9421 aattctctta ctgtcatgcc atccgtaaga tgcttttctg tgactggtga gtactcaacc
     9481 aagtcattct gagaatagtg tatgcggcga ccgagttgct cttgcccggc gtcaatacgg
     9541 gataataccg cgccacatag cagaacttta aaagtgctca tcattggaaa acgttcttcg
     9601 gggcgaaaac tctcaaggat cttaccgctg ttgagatcca gttcgatgta acccactcgt
     9661 gcacccaact gatcttcagc atcttttact ttcaccagcg tttctgggtg agcaaaaaca
     9721 ggaaggcaaa atgccgcaaa aaagggaata agggcgacac ggaaatgttg aatactcata
     9781 ctcttccttt ttcaatatta ttgaagcatt tatcaaggtt attgtctcat gagcggatac
     9841 atatttgaat gtatttagaa aaataaacaa ataggggttc cgcgcacgaa ttggccagcg
     9901 ctgccatttt tggggtgagg ccgttcgcgg ccgaggggcg cagcccctgg ggggatggga
     9961 ggcccgcgtt agcgggccgg gagggttcga gaaggggggg cacccccctt cggcgtgcgc
    10021 ggtcacgcgc acagggcgca gccctggtta aaaacaaggt ttataaatat tggtttaaaa
    10081 gcaggttaaa agacaggtta gcggtggccg aaaaacgggc ggaaaccctt gcaaatgctg
    10141 gattttctgc ctgtggacag cccctcaaat gtcaataggt gcgcccctca tctgtcagca
    10201 ctctgcccct caagtgtcaa ggatcgcgcc cctcatctgt cagtagtcgc gcccctcaag
    10261 tgtcaatacc gcagggcact tatccccagg cttgtccaca tcatctgtgg gaaactcgcg
    10321 taaaatcagg cgttttcgcc gatttgcgag gctggccagc tccacgtcgc cggccgaaat
    10381 cgagcctgcc cctcatctgt caacgccgcg ccgggtgagt cggcccctca agtgtcaacg
    10441 tccgcccctc atctgtcagt gagggccaag ttttccgcga ggtatccaca acgccggcgg
    10501 ccgcggtgtc tcgcacacgg cttcgacggc gtttctggcg cgtttgcagg gccatagacg
    10561 gccgccagcc cagcggcgag ggcaaccagc ccggtgagcg tcgcaaagga gatcctgatc
    10621 tgactgatgg gctgcctgta tcgagtggtg attttgtgcc gagctgccgg tcggggagct
    10681 gttggctggc tggtggcagg atatattgtg gtgtaaacaa attgacgctt agacaactta
    10741 ataacacatt gcggacgttt ttaatgtact ggggtggatg cagtgggccc cac
//
