# Supplementary material for: A modular cloning toolkit for genome editing in plants
Source: bioRxiv preprint, doi:10.1101/738021, version 3 (2019-10-23)
Supplement: GenBank DNA construct files [file 738021_file06.zip › pFH113.gb]

LOCUS       pFH113                  2553 bp    DNA     circular     30-MAY-2019
DEFINITION  Subcloning of sgRNA protospacer/ tRNA-gRNA system with improved
            gRNA backbone/ Position 1.
ACCESSION   urn.local...i-aj37jvx
KEYWORDS    .
SOURCE      
  ORGANISM  
            .
FEATURES             Location/Qualifiers
     misc_feature    66..71
                     /Recognition_pattern="GGTCTC(1/5)"
                     /annotation_group="GGTCTC"
                     /label="BsaI"
                     /note="Geneious type: restriction site"
     overhang        73..76
                     /created_by="koroleva"
                     /modified_by="hahnf"
                     /label="AAGC overhang to pFH31"
     tRNA            77..153
                     /created_by="hahnf"
                     /label="tRNA Glycine"
     overhang        150..153
                     /created_by="koroleva"
                     /label="TGCA"
     misc_feature    complement(156..161)
                     /Recognition_pattern="GAAGAC(2/6)"
                     /annotation_group="GAAGAC"
                     /label="BpiI"
                     /note="Geneious type: restriction site"
     CDS             162..739
                     /created_by="koroleva"
                     /label="LacZ"
     misc_feature    740..745
                     /Recognition_pattern="GAAGAC(2/6)"
                     /annotation_group="GAAGAC"
                     /label="BpiI"
                     /note="Geneious type: restriction site"
     gRNA_Scaffold   748..787
                     /created_by="hahnf"
                     /label="improved sgRNA backbone (part)"
     overhang        748..751
                     /created_by="koroleva"
                     /label="GTTT"
     overhang        784..787
                     /created_by="koroleva"
                     /label="AAAT"
     misc_feature    complement(789..794)
                     /Recognition_pattern="GGTCTC(1/5)"
                     /annotation_group="GGTCTC"
                     /label="BsaI"
                     /note="Geneious type: restriction site"
     rep_origin      complement(850..1464)
                     /vntifkey=21
                     /X-Transferred_From="pAK-EL-01; pAK-EL-02; pAK-EL-03;
                     pAK-EL-04; pAK-EL-05"
                     /X-Transferred_Similarity="100.00%"
                     /Transferred_From="pAK-EL-01, pAK-EL-02, pAK-EL-03,
                     pAK-EL-04, pAK-EL-05, pAK007 in pUC57-Kan-mini, pAK008 in
                     pUC57-Kan-mini, pAK009 in pUC57-Kan-mini, pAK010 in
                     pUC57-Kan-mini, pAK011 in pUC57-Kan-mini, pAK012 in
                     pUC57-Kan-mini"
                     /Transferred_Similarity="100.00%"
                     /label="rep(pMB1)"
     CDS             complement(1631..2440)
                     /vntifkey=21
                     /X-Transferred_From="pAK-EL-01; pAK-EL-02; pAK-EL-03;
                     pAK-EL-04; pAK-EL-05"
                     /X-Transferred_Similarity="100.00%"
                     /Transferred_From="pAK-EL-01, pAK-EL-02, pAK-EL-03,
                     pAK-EL-04, pAK-EL-05, pAK007 in pUC57-Kan-mini, pAK008 in
                     pUC57-Kan-mini, pAK009 in pUC57-Kan-mini, pAK010 in
                     pUC57-Kan-mini, pAK011 in pUC57-Kan-mini, pAK012 in
                     pUC57-Kan-mini"
                     /Transferred_Similarity="100.00%"
                     /label="KanR"
     primer_bind     2511..2534
                     /Mismatches=0
                     /%GC="33.3"
                     /Hairpin_Tm="None"
                     /Self_Dimer_Tm="None"
                     /Tm="56.0"
                     /annotation_group="1294811341742518d16460-af96-4302-8373-8
                     1870a13c46c"
                     /Sequence="GCAATGTAACATCAGAGATTTTGA"
                     /created_by="primer3"
                     /label="FH32"
ORIGIN      
        1 tcgcgcgttt cggtgatgac ggtgaaaacc tctgacacat gcagctcccg gacgtcattg
       61 tcgatggtct caaagcaaca aagcaccagt ggtctagtgg tagaatagta ccctgccacg
      121 gtacagaccc gggttcgatt cccggctggt gcattgtctt cgcagctggc acgacaggtt
      181 tcccgactgg aaagcgggca gtgagcgcaa cgcaattaat gtgagttagc tcactcatta
      241 ggcaccccag gctttacact ttatgcttcc ggctcgtatg ttgtgtggaa ttgtgagcgg
      301 ataacaattt cacacaggaa acagctatga ccatgattac gccaagcttg catgcctgca
      361 ggtcgactct agaggatccc cgggtaccga gctcgaattc actggccgtc gttttacaac
      421 gtcgtgactg ggaaaaccct ggcgttaccc aacttaatcg ccttgcagca catccccctt
      481 tcgccagctg gcgtaatagc gaagaggccc gcaccgatcg cccttcccaa cagttgcgca
      541 gcctgaatgg cgaatggcgc ctgatgcggt attttctcct tacgcatctg tgcggtattt
      601 cacaccgcat atggtgcact ctcagtacaa tctgctctga tgccgcatag ttaagccagc
      661 cccgacaccc gccaacaccc gctgacgcgc cctgacgggc ttgtctgctc ccggcatccg
      721 cttacagaca agctgtgacg aagacaagtt tcagagctat gctggaaaca gcatagcaag
      781 ttgaaattga gaccatcatt gtcacatgtg agcaaaaggc cagcaaaagg ccaggaaccg
      841 taaaaaggcc gcgttgctgg cgtttttcca taggctccgc ccccctgacg agcatcacaa
      901 aaatcgacgc tcaagtcaga ggtggcgaaa cccgacagga ctataaagat accaggcgtt
      961 tccccctgga agctccctcg tgcgctctcc tgttccgacc ctgccgctta ccggatacct
     1021 gtccgccttt ctcccttcgg gaagcgtggc gctttctcat agctcacgct gtaggtatct
     1081 cagttcggtg taggtcgttc gctccaagct gggctgtgtg cacgaacccc ccgttcagcc
     1141 cgaccgctgc gccttatccg gtaactatcg tcttgagtcc aacccggtaa gacacgactt
     1201 atcgccactg gcagcagcca ctggtaacag gattagcaga gcgaggtatg taggcggtgc
     1261 tacagagttc ttgaagtggt ggcctaacta cggctacact agaagaacag tatttggtat
     1321 ctgcgctctg ctgaagccag ttaccttcgg aaaaagagtt ggtagctctt gatccggcaa
     1381 acaaaccacc gctggtagcg gtggtttttt tgtttgcaag cagcagatta cgcgcagaaa
     1441 aaaaggatct caagaagatc ctttgatctt ttctacgggg tctgacgctc agtggaacga
     1501 aaactcacgt taagggattt tggtcatgag attatcaaaa aggatcttca cctagatcct
     1561 tttaaattaa aaatgaagtt ttaaatcaag cccaatctga ataatgttac aaccaattaa
     1621 ccaattctga ttagaaaaac tcatcgagca tcaaatgaaa ctgcaattta ttcatatcag
     1681 gattatcaat accatatttt tgaaaaagcc gtttctgtaa tgaaggagaa aactcaccga
     1741 ggcagttcca taggatggca agatcctggt atcggtctgc gattccgact cgtccaacat
     1801 caatacaacc tattaatttc ccctcgtcaa aaataaggtt atcaagtgag aaatcaccat
     1861 gagtgacgac tgaatccggt gagaatggca aaagtttatg catttctttc cagacttgtt
     1921 caacaggcca gccattacgc tcgtcatcaa aatcactcgc atcaaccaaa ccgttattca
     1981 ttcgtgattg cgcctgagcg agacgaaata cgcgatcgct gttaaaagga caattacaaa
     2041 caggaatcga atgcaaccgg cgcaggaaca ctgccagcgc atcaacaata ttttcacctg
     2101 aatcaggata ttcttctaat acctggaatg ctgtttttcc ggggatcgca gtggtgagta
     2161 accatgcatc atcaggagta cggataaaat gcttgatggt cggaagaggc ataaattccg
     2221 tcagccagtt tagtctgacc atctcatctg taacatcatt ggcaacgcta cctttgccat
     2281 gtttcagaaa caactctggc gcatcgggct tcccatacaa gcgatagatt gtcgcacctg
     2341 attgcccgac attatcgcga gcccatttat acccatataa atcagcatcc atgttggaat
     2401 ttaatcgcgg cctcgacgtt tcccgttgaa tatggctcat aacacccctt gtattactgt
     2461 ttatgtaagc agacagtttt attgttcatg atgatatatt tttatcttgt gcaatgtaac
     2521 atcagagatt ttgagacacg ggccagagct gca
//
