# Supplementary material for: A modular cloning toolkit for genome editing in plants
Source: bioRxiv preprint, doi:10.1101/738021, version 3 (2019-10-23)
Supplement: GenBank DNA construct files [file 738021_file06.zip › pFH114.gb]

LOCUS       pFH114                  7198 bp    DNA     circular UNA 04-JUN-2019
DEFINITION  Level1 ZmUBIp::BAR:NOSt (Position 1).
ACCESSION   urn.local...7l-ajspeyn
VERSION     urn.local...7l-ajspeyn
KEYWORDS    .
SOURCE      
  ORGANISM  
            .
FEATURES             Location/Qualifiers
     misc_feature    6..11
                     /Recognition_pattern="GAAGAC(2/6)"
                     /annotation_group="GAAGAC"
                     /label="BpiI"
                     /note="Geneious type: restriction site"
     promoter        34..926
                     /gene="Ubi5'"
                     /product="ub promoter"
                     /modified_by="hahnf"
                     /label="UBIQUITIN upstream Promoter region (Zea Mays)"
     misc_feature    832
                     /Original_Bases
                     /label
                     /note="Geneious type: Editing History Insertion"
     5'_UTR          927..1007
                     /gene="ubi-exon"
                     /product="ubi-exon"
                     /modified_by="hahnf"
                     /label="UBIQUITIN Untranslated Exon 1 /5' UTR (Zea mays)"
     misc_feature    968..971
                     /Original_Bases
                     /label
                     /note="Geneious type: Editing History Insertion"
     Misc._feature   1006..1009
                     /created_by="hahnf"
                     /label="donor splice"
     intron          1008..2021
                     /gene="ubi int"
                     /modified_by="hahnf"
                     /label="UBIQUITIN intron (Zea mays)"
     Misc._feature   2019..2022
                     /created_by="hahnf"
                     /label="acceptor splice"
     CDS             2045..2595
                     /created_by="User"
                     /label="BAR"
     Stop_codon      2596..2598
                     /created_by="hahnf"
                     /label="Stop"
     terminator      2610..2855
                     /Source="referenceToDocument: urn:local:.:7o-ajspeyy"
                     /modified_by="hahnf"
                     /label="NOSt"
     misc_feature    complement(2866..2871)
                     /Recognition_pattern="GAAGAC(2/6)"
                     /annotation_group="GAAGAC"
                     /label="BpiI"
                     /note="Geneious type: restriction site"
     Misc._feature   complement(2887..3014)
                     /vntifkey=21
                     /label="RB short"
     rep_origin      4530..5319
                     /vntifkey=21
                     /modified_by="hahnf"
                     /label="pUC ori"
     CDS             complement(5327..6184)
                     /vntifkey=4
                     /modified_by="hahnf"
                     /label="AmpR"
     promoter        complement(6185..6289)
                     /created_by="hahnf"
                     /label="AmpR promoter"
     Replication_ori complement(6382..6999)
                     /standard_name="oriV"
                     /vntifkey=33
                     /note="shows similarity to GenBank Accession Number
                     M20134"
                     /modified_by="hahnf"
                     /label="oriV"
     Misc._feature   7029..7176
                     /vntifkey=21
                     /note="shows similarity to T-DNA left border: GenBank
                     Accession Number J01825"
                     /label="TDNA-LB"
ORIGIN      
        1 tctgtgaaga caatgccgaa ttcggatccg gagtgacccg gtcgtgcccc tctctagaga
       61 taatgagcat tgcatgtcta agttataaaa aattaccaca tatttttttt gtcacacttg
      121 tttgaagtgc agtttatcta tctttataca tatatttaaa ctttactcta cgaataatat
      181 aatctatagt actacaataa tatcagtgtt ttagagaatc atataaatga acagttagac
      241 atggtctaaa ggacaattga gtattttgac aacaggactc tacagtttta tctttttagt
      301 gtgcatgtgt tctccttttt ttttgcaaat agcttcacct atataatact tcatccattt
      361 tattagtaca tccatttagg gtttagggtt aatggttttt atagactaat ttttttagta
      421 catctatttt attctatttt agcctctaaa ttaagaaaac taaaactcta ttttagtttt
      481 tttatttaat aatttagata taaaatagaa taaaataaag tgactaaaaa ttaaacaaat
      541 accctttaag aaattaaaaa aactaaggaa acatttttct tgtttcgagt agataatgcc
      601 agcctgttaa acgccgtcga cgagtctaac ggacaccaac cagcgaacca gcagcgtcgc
      661 gtcgggccaa gcgaagcaga cggcacggca tctctgtcgc tgcctctgga cccctctcga
      721 gagttccgct ccaccgttgg acttgctccg ctgtcggcat ccagaaattg cgtggcggag
      781 cggcagacgt gagccggcac ggcaggcggc ctcctcctcc tctcacggca ccggcagcta
      841 cgggggattc ctttcccacc gctccttcgc tttcccttcc tcgcccgccg taataaatag
      901 acaccccctc cacaccctct ttccccaacc tcgtgttgtt cggagcgcac acacacacaa
      961 ccagatcgat ctcccccaaa tccacccgtc ggcacctccg cttcaaggta cgccgctcgt
     1021 cctccccccc cccccctctc taccttctct agatcggcgt tccggtccat gattagggcc
     1081 cggtagttct acttctgttc atgtttgtgt tagatccgtg tttgtgttag atccgtgctg
     1141 ctagcgttcg tacacggatg cgacctgtac gtcagacacg ttctgattgc taacttgcca
     1201 gtgtttctct ttggggaatc ctgggatggc tctagccgtt ccgcagacgg gatcgatttc
     1261 atgatttttt ttgtttcgtt gcatagggtt tggtttgccc ttttccttta tttcaatata
     1321 tgccgtgcac ttgtttgtcg ggtcatcttt tcatgctttt ttttgtcttg gttgtgatga
     1381 tgtggtctgg ttgggcggtc gttctagatc ggagtagaat taattctgtt tcaaactacc
     1441 tggtggattt attaattttg gatctgtatg tgtgtgccat acatattcat agttacgaat
     1501 tgaagatgat ggatggaaat atcgatctag gataggtata catgttgatg cgggttttac
     1561 tgatgcatat acagagatgc tttttgttcg cttggttgtg atgatgtggt gtggttgggc
     1621 ggtcgttcat tcgttctaga tcggagtaga atactgtttc aaactacctg gtgtatttat
     1681 taattttgga actgtatgtg tgtgtcatac atcttcatag ttacgagttt aagatggatg
     1741 gaaatatcga tctaggatag gtatacatgt tgatgtgggt tttactgatg catatacatg
     1801 atggcatatg cagcatctat tcatatgctc taaccttgag tacctatcta ttataataaa
     1861 caagtatgtt ttataattat tttgatcttg atatacttgg atgatggcat atgcagcagc
     1921 tatatgtgga tttttttagc cctgccttca tacgctattt atttgcttgg tactgtttct
     1981 tttgtcgatg ctcaccctgt tgtttggtgt tacttgtgca ggtcgcccgg gcgaattcgg
     2041 acgtccatgg gcccagaacg acgcccggcc gacatccgcc gtgccaccga ggcggacatg
     2101 ccggcggtct gcaccatcgt caaccactac atcgagacaa gcacggtcaa cttccgtacc
     2161 gagccgcagg aaccgcagga gtggacggac gacctcgtcc gtctgcggga gcgctatccc
     2221 tggctcgtcg ccgaggtgga cggcgaggtc gccggcatcg cctacgcggg cccctggaag
     2281 gcacgcaacg cctacgactg gacggccgag tcgaccgtgt acgtctcccc ccgccaccag
     2341 cggacgggac tgggctccac gctctacacc cacctgctga agtccctgga ggcacagggc
     2401 ttcaagagcg tggtcgctgt catcgggctg cccaacgacc cgagcgtgcg catgcacgag
     2461 gcgctcggat atgccccccg cggcatgctg cgggcggccg gcttcaagca cgggaactgg
     2521 catgacgtgg gtttctggca gctggacttc agcctgccgg taccgccccg tccggtcctg
     2581 cccgtcaccg agatatgaga tatcactagt gttcaaacat ttggcaataa agtttcttaa
     2641 gattgaatcc tgttgccggt cttgcgatga ttatcatata atttctgttg aattacgtta
     2701 agcatgtaat aattaacatg taatgcatga cgttatttat gagatgggtt tttatgatta
     2761 gagtcccgca attatacatt taatacgcga tagaaaacaa aatatagcgc gcaaactagg
     2821 ataaattatc gcgcgcggtg tcatctatgt tactgcgctg caattgtctt ctgcacgaag
     2881 tggtttaaac tatcagtgtt tgacaggata tattggcggg taaacctaag agaaaagagc
     2941 gtttattaga ataatcggat atttaaaagg gcgtgaaaag gtttatccgt tcgtccattt
     3001 gtatgtgcat gccaaccaca gggttcccca gatcaggcgc tggctgctga acccccagcc
     3061 ggaactgacc ccacaaggcc ctagcgtttg caatgcacca ggtcatcatt gacccaggcg
     3121 tgttccacca ggccgctgcc tcgcaactct tcgcaggctt cgccgacctg ctcgcgccac
     3181 ttcttcacgc gggtggaatc cgatccgcac atgaggcgga aggtttccag cttgagcggg
     3241 tacggctccc ggtgcgagct gaaatagtcg aacatccgtc gggccgtcgg cgacagcttg
     3301 cggtacttct cccatatgaa tttcgtgtag tggtcgccag caaacagcac gacgatttcc
     3361 tcgtcgatca ggacctggca acgggacgtt ttcttgccac ggtccaggac gcggaagcgg
     3421 tgcagcagcg acaccgattc caggtgccca acgcggtcgg acgtgaagcc catcgccgtc
     3481 gcctgtaggc gcgacaggca ttcctcggcc ttcgtgtaat accggccatt gatcgaccag
     3541 cccaggtcct ggcaaagctc gtagaacgtg aaggtgatcg gctcgccgat aggggtgcgc
     3601 ttcgcgtact ccaacacctg ctgccacacc agttcgtcat cgtcggcccg cagctcgacg
     3661 ccggtgtagg tgatcttcac gtccttgttg acgtggaaaa tgaccttgtt ttgcagcgcc
     3721 tcgcgcggga ttttcttgtt gcgcgtggtg aacagggcag agcgggccgt gtcgtttggc
     3781 atcgctcgca tcgtgtccgg ccacggcgca atatcgaaca aggaaagctg catttccttg
     3841 atctgctgct tcgtgtgttt cagcaacgcg gcctgcttgg cctcgctgac ctgttttgcc
     3901 aggtcctcgc cggcggtttt tcgcttcttg gtcgtcatag ttcctcgcgt gtcgatggtc
     3961 atcgacttcg ccaaacctgc cgcctcctgt tcaagacgac gcgaacgctc cacggcggcc
     4021 gatggcgcgg gcagggcagg gggagccagt tgcacgctgt cgcgctcgat cttggccgta
     4081 gcttgctgga ccatcgagcc gacggactgg aaggtttcgc ggggcgcacg catgacggtg
     4141 cggcttgcga tggtttcggc atcctcggcg gaaaaccccg cgtcgatcag ttcttgcctg
     4201 tatgccttcc ggtcaaacgt ccgattcatt caccctcctt gcgggattgc cccgactcac
     4261 gccggggcaa tgtgccctta ttcctgattt gacccgcctg gtgccttggt gtccagataa
     4321 tccaccttat cggcaatgaa gtcggtcccg tagaccgtct ggccgtcctt ctcgtacttg
     4381 gtattccgaa tcttgccctg cacgaatacc agcgacccct tgcccaaata cttgccgtgg
     4441 gcctcggcct gagagccaaa acacttgatg cggaagaagt cggtgcgctc ctgcttgtcg
     4501 ccggcatcgt tgcgccacat ctaggatctg ccaggaaccg taaaaaggcc gcgttgctgg
     4561 cgtttttcca taggctccgc ccccctgacg agcatcacaa aaatcgacgc tcaagtcaga
     4621 ggtggcgaaa cccgacagga ctataaagat accaggcgtt tccccctgga agctccctcg
     4681 tgcgctctcc tgttccgacc ctgccgctta ccggatacct gtccgccttt ctcccttcgg
     4741 gaagcgtggc gctttctcat agctcacgct gtaggtatct cagttcggtg taggtcgttc
     4801 gctccaagct gggctgtgtg cacgaacccc ccgttcagcc cgaccgctgc gccttatccg
     4861 gtaactatcg tcttgagtcc aacccggtaa gacacgactt atcgccactg gcagcagcca
     4921 ctggtaacag gattagcaga gcgaggtatg taggcggtgc tacagagttc ttgaagtggt
     4981 ggcctaacta cggctacact agaaggacag tatttggtat ctgcgctctg ctgaagccag
     5041 ttaccttcgg aaaaagagtt ggtagctctt gatccggcaa acaaaccacc gctggtagcg
     5101 gtggtttttt tgtttgcaag cagcagatta cgcgcagaaa aaaaggatct caagaagatc
     5161 ctttgatctt ttctacgggg tctgacgctc agtggaacga aaactcacgt taagggattt
     5221 tggtcatgag attatcaaaa aggatcttca cctagatcct tttaaattaa aaatgaagtt
     5281 ttaaatcaat ctaaagtata tatgagtaaa cttggtctga cagttaccaa tgcttaatca
     5341 gtgaggcacc tatctcagcg atctgtctat ttcgttcatc catagttgcc tgactccccg
     5401 tcgtgtagat aactacgata cgggagggct taccatctgg ccccagtgct gcaatgatac
     5461 cgcgagaacc acgctcaccg gctccagatt tatcagcaat aaaccagcca gccggaaggg
     5521 ccgagcgcag aagtggtcct gcaactttat ccgcctccat ccagtctatt aattgttgcc
     5581 gggaagctag agtaagtagt tcgccagtta atagtttgcg caacgttgtt gccattgcta
     5641 caggcatcgt ggtgtcacgc tcgtcgtttg gtatggcttc attcagctcc ggttcccaac
     5701 gatcaaggcg agttacatga tcccccatgt tgtgcaaaaa agcggttagc tccttcggtc
     5761 ctccgatcgt tgtcagaagt aagttggccg cagtgttatc actcatggtt atggcagcac
     5821 tgcataattc tcttactgtc atgccatccg taagatgctt ttctgtgact ggtgagtact
     5881 caaccaagtc attctgagaa tagtgtatgc ggcgaccgag ttgctcttgc ccggcgtcaa
     5941 tacgggataa taccgcgcca catagcagaa ctttaaaagt gctcatcatt ggaaaacgtt
     6001 cttcggggcg aaaactctca aggatcttac cgctgttgag atccagttcg atgtaaccca
     6061 ctcgtgcacc caactgatct tcagcatctt ttactttcac cagcgtttct gggtgagcaa
     6121 aaacaggaag gcaaaatgcc gcaaaaaagg gaataagggc gacacggaaa tgttgaatac
     6181 tcatactctt cctttttcaa tattattgaa gcatttatca gggttattgt ctcatgagcg
     6241 gatacatatt tgaatgtatt tagaaaaata aacaaatagg ggttccgcgc acgaattggc
     6301 cagcgctgcc atttttgggg tgaggccgtt cgcggccgag gggcgcagcc cctgggggga
     6361 tgggaggccc gcgttagcgg gccgggaggg ttcgagaagg gggggcaccc cccttcggcg
     6421 tgcgcggtca cgcgcacagg gcgcagccct ggttaaaaac aaggtttata aatattggtt
     6481 taaaagcagg ttaaaagaca ggttagcggt ggccgaaaaa cgggcggaaa cccttgcaaa
     6541 tgctggattt tctgcctgtg gacagcccct caaatgtcaa taggtgcgcc cctcatctgt
     6601 cagcactctg cccctcaagt gtcaaggatc gcgcccctca tctgtcagta gtcgcgcccc
     6661 tcaagtgtca ataccgcagg gcacttatcc ccaggcttgt ccacatcatc tgtgggaaac
     6721 tcgcgtaaaa tcaggcgttt tcgccgattt gcgaggctgg ccagctccac gtcgccggcc
     6781 gaaatcgagc ctgcccctca tctgtcaacg ccgcgccggg tgagtcggcc cctcaagtgt
     6841 caacgtccgc ccctcatctg tcagtgaggg ccaagttttc cgcgaggtat ccacaacgcc
     6901 ggcggccgcg gtgtctcgca cacggcttcg acggcgtttc tggcgcgttt gcagggccat
     6961 agacggccgc cagcccagcg gcgagggcaa ccagcccggt gagcgtcgca aaggagatcc
     7021 tgatctgact gatgggctgc ctgtatcgag tggtgatttt gtgccgagct gccggtcggg
     7081 gagctgttgg ctggctggtg gcaggatata ttgtggtgta aacaaattga cgcttagaca
     7141 acttaataac acattgcgga cgtttttaat gtactggggt ggatgcagtg ggccccac
//
