# Supplementary material for: A modular cloning toolkit for genome editing in plants
Source: bioRxiv preprint, doi:10.1101/738021, version 3 (2019-10-23)
Supplement: GenBank DNA construct files [file 738021_file06.zip › pFH13.gb]

LOCUS       pFH13                   6454 bp    DNA     circular UNA 10-APR-2019
DEFINITION  Level0 SpCas9, wheat codon optimized.
ACCESSION   urn.local...12f-abnbxnj
VERSION     urn.local...12f-abnbxnj
KEYWORDS    .
SOURCE      
  ORGANISM  
            .
FEATURES             Location/Qualifiers
     CDS             215..1225
                     /label="Sm/Sp no DraIII"
     rep_origin      1385..1999
                     /modified_by="hahnf"
                     /label="rep (pMB1)"
     rep_origin      1984
                     /label="ORI"
     misc_feature    2225..2230
                     /Recognition_pattern="GGTCTC(1/5)"
                     /annotation_group="GGTCTC"
                     /label="BsaI"
                     /note="Geneious type: restriction site"
     ligation        2232..2235
                     /label="Ligation"
     CDS             2233..6435
                     /created_by="hahnf"
                     /label="SpCas9"
     sig_peptide     2239..2259
                     /created_by="hahnf"
                     /modified_by="hahnf"
                     /label="SV40 NLS"
     ligation        4161..4164
                     /label="Ligation"
     ligation        6034..6037
                     /label="Ligation"
     sig_peptide     6388..6435
                     /created_by="hahnf"
                     /modified_by="hahnf"
                     /label="Nucleoplasmin NLS"
     Stop_codon      6436..6438
                     /created_by="hahnf"
                     /modified_by="hahnf"
                     /label="Stop"
     ligation        6439..6442
                     /label="Ligation"
     misc_feature    complement(6444..6449)
                     /Recognition_pattern="GGTCTC(1/5)"
                     /annotation_group="GGTCTC"
                     /label="BsaI"
                     /note="Geneious type: restriction site"
ORIGIN      
        1 gtggctcttc agtggacgaa agggcctcgt gatacgccta tttttatagg ttaatgtcat
       61 gataataatg gtttcttaga cgtcaggtgg cacttttcgg ggaaatgtgc gcggaacccc
      121 tatttgttta tttttctaaa tacattcaaa tatgtatccg ctcatgagac aataaccctg
      181 ataaatgctt caataatatt gaaaaaggaa gagtatgcgc tcacgcaact ggtccagaac
      241 cttgaccgaa cgcagcggtg gtaacggcgc agtggcggtt ttcatggctt gttatgactg
      301 tttttttggg gtacagtcta tgcctcgggc atccaagcag caagcgcgtt acgccgtggg
      361 tcgatgtttg atgttatgga gcagcaacga tgttacgcag cagggcagtc gccctaaaac
      421 aaagttaaac atcatgaggg aagcggtgat cgccgaagta tcgactcaac tatcagaggt
      481 agttggcgtc atcgagcgcc atctcgaacc gacgttgctg gccgtacatt tgtacggctc
      541 cgcagtggat ggcggcctga agccacacag cgatattgat ttgctggtta cggtgaccgt
      601 aaggcttgat gaaacaacgc ggcgagcttt gatcaacgac cttttggaaa cttcggcttc
      661 ccctggagag agcgagattc tccgcgctgt agaagtcacc attgttgtgc acgacgacat
      721 cattccgtgg cgttatccag ctaagcgcga actgcaattt ggagaatggc agcgcaatga
      781 cattcttgca ggtatcttcg agccagccac gatcgacatt gatctggcta tcttgctgac
      841 aaaagcaaga gaacatagcg ttgccttggt aggtccagcg gcggaggaac tctttgatcc
      901 ggttcctgaa caggatctat ttgaggcgct aaatgaaacc ttaacgctat ggaactcgcc
      961 gcccgactgg gctggcgatg agcgaaatgt agtgcttacg ttgtcccgca tttggtacag
     1021 cgcagtaacc ggcaaaatcg cgccgaagga tgtcgctgcc gactgggcaa tggagcgcct
     1081 gccggcccag tatcagcccg tcatacttga agctagacag gcttatcttg gacaagaaga
     1141 agatcgcttg gcctcgcgcg cagatcagtt ggaagaattt gtccattacg taaaaggcga
     1201 gatcaccaag gtagtcggca aataactgtc agaccaagtt tactcatata tactttagat
     1261 tgatttaaaa cttcattttt aatttaaaag gatctaggtg aagatccttt ttgataatct
     1321 catgaccaaa atcccttaac gtgagttttc gttccactga gcgtcagacc ccgtagaaaa
     1381 gatcaaagga tcttcttgag atcctttttt tctgcgcgta atctgctgct tgcaaacaaa
     1441 aaaaccaccg ctaccagcgg tggtttgttt gccggatcaa gagctaccaa ctctttttcc
     1501 gaaggtaact ggcttcagca gagcgcagat accaaatact gtccttctag tgtagccgta
     1561 gttaggccac cacttcaaga actctgtagc accgcctaca tacctcgctc tgctaatcct
     1621 gttaccagtg gctgctgcca gtggcgataa gtcgtgtctt accgggttgg actcaagacg
     1681 atagttaccg gataaggcgc agcggtcggg ctgaacgggg ggttcgtgca cacagcccag
     1741 cttggagcga acgacctaca ccgaactgag atacctacag cgtgagctat gagaaagcgc
     1801 cacgcttccc gaagggagaa aggcggacag gtatccggta agcggcaggg tcggaacagg
     1861 agagcgcacg agggagcttc cagggggaaa cgcctggtat ctttatagtc ctgtcgggtt
     1921 tcgccacctc tgacttgagc gtcgattttt gtgatgctcg tcaggggggc ggagcctatg
     1981 gaaaaacgcc agcaacgcgg cctttttacg gttcctggcc ttttgctggc cttttgctca
     2041 catgttcttt cctgcgttat cccctgattc tgtggataac cgtattaccg cctttgagtg
     2101 agctgatacc gctcgccgca gccgaacgac cgagcgcagc gagtcagtga gcgaggaagc
     2161 ggaagagcgc ccaatacgca aaccgcctct ccccgcgcgt tggccgattc attaatcact
     2221 ctgtggtctc aaatggcacc taaaaaaaag aggaaggtgg ggatacatgg ggtgccagct
     2281 gcaatggata aaaagtactc tatcgggctc gatatcggca ctaactccgt ggggtgggcc
     2341 gtcatcacag acgaatacaa ggtcccatcg aaaaaattta aagttttggg caataccgac
     2401 agacactcta tcaaaaagaa cctgattgga gcgcttttgt ttgattctgg agaaacggcc
     2461 gaagccaccc ggctcaagcg gaccgcccgt cggcgctata ctcgtcggaa gaaccgcatt
     2521 tgttaccttc aggagatctt ttcaaatgag atggctaagg tggacgattc tttctttcac
     2581 cggctggagg agtccttcct tgtcgaagag gacaaaaaac acgagaggca tccaatattc
     2641 ggcaacattg tggatgaagt ggcatatcac gagaagtacc ccaccatata ccatcttaga
     2701 aagaaacttg tcgactccac ggacaaggcc gaccttcgtc tgatttacct cgcgctcgcc
     2761 catatgatca agtttcgggg ccatttcctc atcgagggag acttgaatcc tgacaattct
     2821 gacgtcgaca aattgtttat ccaactcgtg caaacgtaca accaactctt tgaggagaac
     2881 ccaataaacg cctccggagt tgatgcaaaa gctatcctga gcgcgcgcct ttcgaagtcc
     2941 cggaggctgg agaacttgat cgcccaactc ccaggcgaaa agaagaacgg cttgtttggc
     3001 aatcttattg ccctgagcct cgggcttaca cccaacttta agtcaaactt cgacctggca
     3061 gaggatgcta agctccagct ctcgaaggac acctacgacg acgatttgga caacctcttg
     3121 gcccaaatcg gcgatcagta tgccgatttg ttcctcgccg ccaaaaacct ctcggatgcg
     3181 attctgctct ctgacatctt gcgcgtgaac accgagataa cgaaggcgcc gctgtctgcg
     3241 tccatgatca agcggtacga cgagcaccat caggacctga ccctccttaa ggcgttggtg
     3301 cgccaacaat tgcccgagaa gtataaggaa atcttcttcg atcaatccaa gaacggctac
     3361 gccggataca tagacggagg ggcctcccag gaggagttct ataagtttat caagcctatt
     3421 cttgaaaaga tggatggcac cgaggagctc ctcgttaaac ttaacaggga ggaccttctc
     3481 cgtaagcaaa gaaccttcga taatgggtca ataccccacc aaatccacct cggagagctc
     3541 cacgcgatcc tcagacggca ggaggatttt tatccattcc tcaaagataa ccgtgagaaa
     3601 atcgaaaaga tcctgacctt ccgcatccca tactacgtcg ggcctttggc gcggggtaac
     3661 agcagattcg cctggatgac caggaaatca gaagagacaa taaccccgtg gaacttcgaa
     3721 gaggttgttg acaagggtgc gtccgcacag tctttcatcg aaaggatgac taactttgac
     3781 aaaaaccttc ccaatgagaa agtgctccct aagcattccc tgttgtatga gtacttcacc
     3841 gtctacaacg agttgaccaa agtcaagtac gtcacagagg ggatgcgcaa gccagccttt
     3901 ctcagcggcg agcaaaagaa ggctattgtt gacctcttgt tcaagacgaa caggaaggtc
     3961 accgtgaagc agctgaagga ggattacttt aagaagatag agtgcttcga ctcggtggag
     4021 atttcagggg tcgaggaccg cttcaatgcc tcacttggga cataccatga cctgcttaag
     4081 attatcaagg acaaggactt tctggacaat gaagagaacg aggacatctt ggaggacatt
     4141 gtcctcacac tcacgctctt cgaggaccgg gaaatgattg aagagagact caagacttat
     4201 gcgcacttgt ttgatgacaa ggtgatgaag caactcaaga ggcgcaggta cacaggctgg
     4261 ggccgcctct cccgtaagct catcaatggc atccgtgaca agcagtccgg aaagactata
     4321 ttggactttc tgaagtccga cggtttcgcc aaccggaatt tcatgcaact tatccacgat
     4381 gactctctga cattcaagga agatatccaa aaggcccagg tgagcggaca gggcgactct
     4441 ctgcatgagc acatcgcgaa ccttgccgga tccccggcca tcaagaaggg aatccttcag
     4501 accgtgaagg ttgtcgatga gcttgttaag gtgatgggca ggcacaagcc tgagaacatt
     4561 gtcatagaga tggcccgtga gaatcagaca acgcagaagg gccagaagaa ctccagagag
     4621 cgtatgaaaa gaattgaaga agggattaag gagttgggct cacaaatcct gaaggagcac
     4681 ccagtcgaga atacgcagct gcagaacgag aaactgtatc tgtattacct gcagaacgga
     4741 cgcgacatgt atgtcgacca ggaactcgat atcaatagac tcagcgatta tgacgtcgac
     4801 catatcgtgc ctcaatcgtt cctcaaggat gactccatcg ataacaaggt gctcacgaga
     4861 tcggacaaga atcgcggcaa atccgacaac gtcccgagcg aggaggttgt caagaaaatg
     4921 aagaattact ggaggcaact gcttaacgca aagctgatca cccagagaaa gttcgacaat
     4981 ctcacgaagg cagagcgggg tggactttct gaactggata aggcagggtt tattaaacgc
     5041 cagctggtgg agacacgtca gatcacaaag catgtggcgc agattctgga cagccggatg
     5101 aatacgaagt atgacgagaa cgataagctg atcagggagg tgaaagttat cacattgaag
     5161 tccaagctcg tgtccgattt tcggaaggac ttccagtttt ataaggttag ggagattaac
     5221 aactatcacc acgctcacga cgcctatctg aatgcggttg ttggcacggc actcattaaa
     5281 aagtacccca agctggagtc cgagttcgtg tacggtgact acaaggtgta cgacgtgcgc
     5341 aagatgattg ctaagtctga acaagagata ggcaaggcaa ccgccaagta ctttttctac
     5401 tccaacataa tgaacttttt caaaaccgag ataactcttg cgaatggcga gatccgcaaa
     5461 cggccactta tcgagacgaa tggtgagact ggagagatcg tgtgggacaa gggacgggat
     5521 tttgcgactg ttaggaaggt gctttccatg ccgcaagtga acatagtgaa gaaaacagag
     5581 gttcaaacgg gaggctttag caaggaatcc atcctcccca agaggaattc cgataagctc
     5641 atagctagaa aaaaggactg ggacccaaag aagtatggcg ggtttgactc accgaccgtc
     5701 gcgtactcgg ttctcgtcgt tgcgaaggtt gaaaagggta agtctaaaaa gctcaaatca
     5761 gtgaaggagc tcctgggcat taccatcatg gagaggtcat catttgagaa gaatccaatc
     5821 gatttccttg aggccaaggg gtacaaggag gtgaagaagg acctgataat caagctgcct
     5881 aagtattcac tcttcgaact cgaaaacggg aggaagagga tgctggcatc cgctggagag
     5941 cttcagaagg gaaatgaact cgcccttcca tccaagtacg tcaacttcct ttacctcgcc
     6001 tcgcattacg agaagctcaa gggttcccct gaagataatg agcaaaaaca gctcttcgtg
     6061 gagcaacata agcattacct ggacgagatt atcgaacaga tctccgagtt ttccaagcgt
     6121 gtcatcctcg ctgacgctaa tctcgacaag gttctctccg cctacaacaa acaccgggac
     6181 aagccaatcc gggagcaagc cgaaaatatt atccacctct tcacccttac taatctcggg
     6241 gcacctgcgg cgtttaaata ctttgacacc acgatagacc gcaagcgcta tacgtccacc
     6301 aaggaggttc ttgacgcgac cctcattcac cagagcatca caggcctcta cgaaacgagg
     6361 atcgacctca gccagctggg tggggataaa agacccgcgg caactaagaa agccggccaa
     6421 gcgaaaaaga agaaatgagc tttgagacca cgaa
//
