# Supplementary material for: A modular cloning toolkit for genome editing in plants
Source: bioRxiv preprint, doi:10.1101/738021, version 3 (2019-10-23)
Supplement: GenBank DNA construct files [file 738021_file06.zip › pFH14.gb]

LOCUS       pFH14                   5443 bp    DNA     circular UNA 10-APR-2019
DEFINITION  Level0 SaCas9, Arabidopsis codon optimized.
ACCESSION   urn.local...12g-abnbxnj
VERSION     urn.local...12g-abnbxnj
KEYWORDS    .
SOURCE      
  ORGANISM  
            .
FEATURES             Location/Qualifiers
     CDS             215..1225
                     /label="Sm/Sp no DraIII"
     rep_origin      1385..1999
                     /modified_by="hahnf"
                     /label="rep (pMB1)"
     rep_origin      1984
                     /label="ORI"
     misc_feature    2225..2230
                     /Recognition_pattern="GGTCTC(1/5)"
                     /annotation_group="GGTCTC"
                     /label="BsaI"
                     /note="Geneious type: restriction site"
     ligation        2232..2235
                     /label="Ligation"
     misc_feature    2233..2235
                     /ApEinfo_fwdcolor="#ff0000"
                     /ApEinfo_revcolor="green"
                     /ApEinfo_graphicformat="arrow_data {{0 1 2 0 0 -1} {} 0}"
                     /label="ATG"
     CDS             2233..5424
                     /created_by="hahnf"
                     /label="SaCas9"
     sig_peptide     5404..5424
                     /created_by="hahnf"
                     /modified_by="hahnf"
                     /label="SV40 NLS"
     Stop_codon      5425..5427
                     /ApEinfo_fwdcolor="#ff0000"
                     /ApEinfo_revcolor="green"
                     /ApEinfo_graphicformat="arrow_data {{0 1 2 0 0 -1} {} 0}"
                     /modified_by="hahnf"
                     /label="Stop"
     ligation        5428..5431
                     /label="Ligation"
     misc_feature    complement(5433..5438)
                     /Recognition_pattern="GGTCTC(1/5)"
                     /annotation_group="GGTCTC"
                     /label="BsaI"
                     /note="Geneious type: restriction site"
ORIGIN      
        1 gtggctcttc agtggacgaa agggcctcgt gatacgccta tttttatagg ttaatgtcat
       61 gataataatg gtttcttaga cgtcaggtgg cacttttcgg ggaaatgtgc gcggaacccc
      121 tatttgttta tttttctaaa tacattcaaa tatgtatccg ctcatgagac aataaccctg
      181 ataaatgctt caataatatt gaaaaaggaa gagtatgcgc tcacgcaact ggtccagaac
      241 cttgaccgaa cgcagcggtg gtaacggcgc agtggcggtt ttcatggctt gttatgactg
      301 tttttttggg gtacagtcta tgcctcgggc atccaagcag caagcgcgtt acgccgtggg
      361 tcgatgtttg atgttatgga gcagcaacga tgttacgcag cagggcagtc gccctaaaac
      421 aaagttaaac atcatgaggg aagcggtgat cgccgaagta tcgactcaac tatcagaggt
      481 agttggcgtc atcgagcgcc atctcgaacc gacgttgctg gccgtacatt tgtacggctc
      541 cgcagtggat ggcggcctga agccacacag cgatattgat ttgctggtta cggtgaccgt
      601 aaggcttgat gaaacaacgc ggcgagcttt gatcaacgac cttttggaaa cttcggcttc
      661 ccctggagag agcgagattc tccgcgctgt agaagtcacc attgttgtgc acgacgacat
      721 cattccgtgg cgttatccag ctaagcgcga actgcaattt ggagaatggc agcgcaatga
      781 cattcttgca ggtatcttcg agccagccac gatcgacatt gatctggcta tcttgctgac
      841 aaaagcaaga gaacatagcg ttgccttggt aggtccagcg gcggaggaac tctttgatcc
      901 ggttcctgaa caggatctat ttgaggcgct aaatgaaacc ttaacgctat ggaactcgcc
      961 gcccgactgg gctggcgatg agcgaaatgt agtgcttacg ttgtcccgca tttggtacag
     1021 cgcagtaacc ggcaaaatcg cgccgaagga tgtcgctgcc gactgggcaa tggagcgcct
     1081 gccggcccag tatcagcccg tcatacttga agctagacag gcttatcttg gacaagaaga
     1141 agatcgcttg gcctcgcgcg cagatcagtt ggaagaattt gtccattacg taaaaggcga
     1201 gatcaccaag gtagtcggca aataactgtc agaccaagtt tactcatata tactttagat
     1261 tgatttaaaa cttcattttt aatttaaaag gatctaggtg aagatccttt ttgataatct
     1321 catgaccaaa atcccttaac gtgagttttc gttccactga gcgtcagacc ccgtagaaaa
     1381 gatcaaagga tcttcttgag atcctttttt tctgcgcgta atctgctgct tgcaaacaaa
     1441 aaaaccaccg ctaccagcgg tggtttgttt gccggatcaa gagctaccaa ctctttttcc
     1501 gaaggtaact ggcttcagca gagcgcagat accaaatact gtccttctag tgtagccgta
     1561 gttaggccac cacttcaaga actctgtagc accgcctaca tacctcgctc tgctaatcct
     1621 gttaccagtg gctgctgcca gtggcgataa gtcgtgtctt accgggttgg actcaagacg
     1681 atagttaccg gataaggcgc agcggtcggg ctgaacgggg ggttcgtgca cacagcccag
     1741 cttggagcga acgacctaca ccgaactgag atacctacag cgtgagctat gagaaagcgc
     1801 cacgcttccc gaagggagaa aggcggacag gtatccggta agcggcaggg tcggaacagg
     1861 agagcgcacg agggagcttc cagggggaaa cgcctggtat ctttatagtc ctgtcgggtt
     1921 tcgccacctc tgacttgagc gtcgattttt gtgatgctcg tcaggggggc ggagcctatg
     1981 gaaaaacgcc agcaacgcgg cctttttacg gttcctggcc ttttgctggc cttttgctca
     2041 catgttcttt cctgcgttat cccctgattc tgtggataac cgtattaccg cctttgagtg
     2101 agctgatacc gctcgccgca gccgaacgac cgagcgcagc gagtcagtga gcgaggaagc
     2161 ggaagagcgc ccaatacgca aaccgcctct ccccgcgcgt tggccgattc attaatcact
     2221 ctgtggtctc aaatgaagag gaactacatc ctcggactcg atatcggaat cacctctgtg
     2281 ggatacggaa tcatcgatta cgagactagg gatgtgatcg atgctggtgt gagactcttc
     2341 aaagaggcta acgttgagaa caacgaggga agaaggtcta agaggggagc tagaaggctc
     2401 aagagaagaa gaaggcacag aatccagagg gtgaagaagc tcctcttcga ttacaacctc
     2461 ctcaccgatc actctgagct ttctggaatc aacccttacg aggcaagagt gaagggactc
     2521 tctcagaagt tgtctgagga agagttctct gctgctttgc tccaccttgc taagagaagg
     2581 ggtgtgcata acgtgaacga ggtggaagag gataccggaa acgagctttc taccaaagag
     2641 cagatctcta ggaactctaa ggctctcgaa gagaagtacg tggcagagct tcagcttgag
     2701 agactcaaga aagatggtga ggtgagggga tctatcaaca ggttcaagac ctctgattac
     2761 gtgaaagaag ctaagcagct cctcaaggtg cagaaggctt accatcagct cgatcagtct
     2821 ttcatcgata cctacatcga tcttctcgag actagaagga cctactacga gggacctggt
     2881 gaaggatctc cattcggatg gaaggatatc aaagaatggt acgagatgct catgggacac
     2941 tgcacttact tccctgaaga actcagatct gtgaagtacg cttacaacgc tgatctctac
     3001 aacgctctta acgatctcaa caacctcgtg atcaccaggg atgagaacga gaagcttgag
     3061 tactacgaga agttccagat catcgagaac gtgttcaagc aaaagaagaa gcctaccctc
     3121 aagcagatcg ctaaagagat ccttgttaac gaggaagata tcaagggata cagggtgacc
     3181 tctaccggaa agcctgagtt cactaacctc aaggtttacc acgatattaa ggatattacc
     3241 gctagaaaag agattattga gaacgctgag cttctcgatc aaatcgctaa gatccttacc
     3301 atctaccagt catctgagga tatccaagag gaattgacca acctcaactc agagcttacc
     3361 caagaagaga tcgagcagat cagtaacttg aagggttaca ccggaaccca caacctctca
     3421 ctcaaggcta tcaacctcat cctcgatgag ctttggcaca ccaacgataa ccagatcgca
     3481 atcttcaaca gactcaagct cgtgcctaag aaagtggatc tctctcagca gaaagagatt
     3541 cctaccaccc tcgtggatga tttcatcctc tcacctgttg tgaagagatc tttcatccag
     3601 tctatcaagg tgatcaacgc tattatcaag aaatacggac tccctaacga tatcatcatc
     3661 gagttggcta gggaaaagaa ctcaaaggat gctcaaaaga tgatcaacga gatgcagaag
     3721 agaaacaggc agaccaacga gaggatcgaa gagatcatca ggaccaccgg aaaagagaac
     3781 gctaagtacc tcattgagaa gatcaagctc cacgatatgc aagagggaaa gtgcctctac
     3841 tctctcgagg ctatccctct tgaggatctc cttaacaacc ctttcaacta cgaagtggat
     3901 cacatcatcc ctagatctgt gtctttcgat aactctttca acaacaaggt gctcgtgaag
     3961 caagaggaaa actctaagaa gggtaacagg acccctttcc agtacctctc ttcatctgat
     4021 tctaagatct catacgagac tttcaagaag cacatcctca acctcgctaa gggaaagggt
     4081 aggatctcta agacaaagaa agagtacctt ctcgaggaaa gggatatcaa cagattctct
     4141 gttcagaagg atttcatcaa cagaaacctt gtggatacca ggtacgctac caggggtctt
     4201 atgaaccttc tcaggtctta cttcagggtg aacaaccttg atgtgaaggt gaagtcaatc
     4261 aacggtggat tcacctcatt ccttagaaga aaatggaagt ttaagaaaga gaggaacaag
     4321 ggttataagc accacgctga ggatgctctc attatcgcta acgcagattt cattttcaaa
     4381 gagtggaaga agttggataa ggctaaaaag gtgatggaaa accagatgtt cgaggaaaag
     4441 caggctgagt ctatgcctga gatcgagact gagcaagagt acaaagaaat cttcatcacc
     4501 cctcaccaga tcaagcacat caaagatttc aaggattaca agtactctca cagagtggat
     4561 aagaagccaa acagagagct tatcaacgat accctctact caaccagaaa ggatgataag
     4621 ggaaacaccc tcatcgtgaa caatctcaac ggactctacg ataaggataa cgataagctc
     4681 aagaagctca ttaacaagtc tccagagaag ttgctcatgt accaccacga tcctcagacc
     4741 taccaaaagc tcaagctcat catggaacag tacggtgatg agaagaaccc tctctacaag
     4801 tattacgagg aaaccggtaa ctacctcacc aagtactcaa aaaaggataa tggacctgtg
     4861 atcaagaaga ttaagtacta cggaaacaag ctcaacgcac acctcgatat caccgatgat
     4921 taccctaaca gtagaaacaa ggtggtgaag ctttcactca agccttacag gttcgatgtg
     4981 tacctcgata acggtgtgta caagttcgtg accgtgaaga acctcgatgt tatcaaaaaa
     5041 gaaaactact atgaggttaa ctctaagtgc tacgaggaag ctaagaagtt gaagaagatc
     5101 tctaaccagg cagagttcat tgcttcattc tacaacaacg atcttatcaa gattaacggt
     5161 gagctttaca gggttatcgg agtgaacaac gatttgctca acaggatcga ggtgaacatg
     5221 attgatatca cctacaggga atacctcgag aatatgaacg ataagaggcc tcctagaatc
     5281 atcaagacta tcgcttctaa gacccagagt atcaagaagt actctaccga tatcctcgga
     5341 aacctctacg aggttaagtc aaagaagcac cctcagatca ttaagaaggg atcaagggct
     5401 gatcctaaga agaagaggaa ggtttgagct ttgagaccac gaa
//
