# Supplementary material for: A modular cloning toolkit for genome editing in plants
Source: bioRxiv preprint, doi:10.1101/738021, version 3 (2019-10-23)
Supplement: GenBank DNA construct files [file 738021_file06.zip › pFH15.gb]

LOCUS       pFH15                   5647 bp    DNA     circular UNA 10-APR-2019
DEFINITION  Level0 StCas9, Arabidopsis codon optimized.
ACCESSION   urn.local...12h-abnbxnj
VERSION     urn.local...12h-abnbxnj
KEYWORDS    .
SOURCE      
  ORGANISM  
            .
FEATURES             Location/Qualifiers
     CDS             215..1225
                     /label="Sm/Sp no DraIII"
     rep_origin      1385..1999
                     /modified_by="hahnf"
                     /label="rep (pMB1)"
     rep_origin      1984
                     /label="ORI"
     misc_feature    2225..2230
                     /Recognition_pattern="GGTCTC(1/5)"
                     /annotation_group="GGTCTC"
                     /label="BsaI"
                     /note="Geneious type: restriction site"
     ligation        2232..2235
                     /label="Ligation"
     CDS             2233..5628
                     /created_by="hahnf"
                     /label="StCas9"
     ligation        3303..3306
                     /label="Ligation"
     sig_peptide     5608..5628
                     /created_by="hahnf"
                     /modified_by="hahnf"
                     /label="SV40 NLS"
     Stop_codon      5629..5631
                     /ApEinfo_fwdcolor="#ff0000"
                     /ApEinfo_revcolor="green"
                     /ApEinfo_graphicformat="arrow_data {{0 1 2 0 0 -1} {} 0}"
                     /modified_by="hahnf"
                     /label="Stop"
     ligation        5632..5635
                     /label="Ligation"
     misc_feature    complement(5637..5642)
                     /Recognition_pattern="GGTCTC(1/5)"
                     /annotation_group="GGTCTC"
                     /label="BsaI"
                     /note="Geneious type: restriction site"
ORIGIN      
        1 gtggctcttc agtggacgaa agggcctcgt gatacgccta tttttatagg ttaatgtcat
       61 gataataatg gtttcttaga cgtcaggtgg cacttttcgg ggaaatgtgc gcggaacccc
      121 tatttgttta tttttctaaa tacattcaaa tatgtatccg ctcatgagac aataaccctg
      181 ataaatgctt caataatatt gaaaaaggaa gagtatgcgc tcacgcaact ggtccagaac
      241 cttgaccgaa cgcagcggtg gtaacggcgc agtggcggtt ttcatggctt gttatgactg
      301 tttttttggg gtacagtcta tgcctcgggc atccaagcag caagcgcgtt acgccgtggg
      361 tcgatgtttg atgttatgga gcagcaacga tgttacgcag cagggcagtc gccctaaaac
      421 aaagttaaac atcatgaggg aagcggtgat cgccgaagta tcgactcaac tatcagaggt
      481 agttggcgtc atcgagcgcc atctcgaacc gacgttgctg gccgtacatt tgtacggctc
      541 cgcagtggat ggcggcctga agccacacag cgatattgat ttgctggtta cggtgaccgt
      601 aaggcttgat gaaacaacgc ggcgagcttt gatcaacgac cttttggaaa cttcggcttc
      661 ccctggagag agcgagattc tccgcgctgt agaagtcacc attgttgtgc acgacgacat
      721 cattccgtgg cgttatccag ctaagcgcga actgcaattt ggagaatggc agcgcaatga
      781 cattcttgca ggtatcttcg agccagccac gatcgacatt gatctggcta tcttgctgac
      841 aaaagcaaga gaacatagcg ttgccttggt aggtccagcg gcggaggaac tctttgatcc
      901 ggttcctgaa caggatctat ttgaggcgct aaatgaaacc ttaacgctat ggaactcgcc
      961 gcccgactgg gctggcgatg agcgaaatgt agtgcttacg ttgtcccgca tttggtacag
     1021 cgcagtaacc ggcaaaatcg cgccgaagga tgtcgctgcc gactgggcaa tggagcgcct
     1081 gccggcccag tatcagcccg tcatacttga agctagacag gcttatcttg gacaagaaga
     1141 agatcgcttg gcctcgcgcg cagatcagtt ggaagaattt gtccattacg taaaaggcga
     1201 gatcaccaag gtagtcggca aataactgtc agaccaagtt tactcatata tactttagat
     1261 tgatttaaaa cttcattttt aatttaaaag gatctaggtg aagatccttt ttgataatct
     1321 catgaccaaa atcccttaac gtgagttttc gttccactga gcgtcagacc ccgtagaaaa
     1381 gatcaaagga tcttcttgag atcctttttt tctgcgcgta atctgctgct tgcaaacaaa
     1441 aaaaccaccg ctaccagcgg tggtttgttt gccggatcaa gagctaccaa ctctttttcc
     1501 gaaggtaact ggcttcagca gagcgcagat accaaatact gtccttctag tgtagccgta
     1561 gttaggccac cacttcaaga actctgtagc accgcctaca tacctcgctc tgctaatcct
     1621 gttaccagtg gctgctgcca gtggcgataa gtcgtgtctt accgggttgg actcaagacg
     1681 atagttaccg gataaggcgc agcggtcggg ctgaacgggg ggttcgtgca cacagcccag
     1741 cttggagcga acgacctaca ccgaactgag atacctacag cgtgagctat gagaaagcgc
     1801 cacgcttccc gaagggagaa aggcggacag gtatccggta agcggcaggg tcggaacagg
     1861 agagcgcacg agggagcttc cagggggaaa cgcctggtat ctttatagtc ctgtcgggtt
     1921 tcgccacctc tgacttgagc gtcgattttt gtgatgctcg tcaggggggc ggagcctatg
     1981 gaaaaacgcc agcaacgcgg cctttttacg gttcctggcc ttttgctggc cttttgctca
     2041 catgttcttt cctgcgttat cccctgattc tgtggataac cgtattaccg cctttgagtg
     2101 agctgatacc gctcgccgca gccgaacgac cgagcgcagc gagtcagtga gcgaggaagc
     2161 ggaagagcgc ccaatacgca aaccgcctct ccccgcgcgt tggccgattc attaatcact
     2221 ctgtggtctc aaatgtctga tctcgtgctc ggactcgata tcggaatcgg atctgttgga
     2281 gtgggaatcc tcaacaaggt taccggtgag atcatccaca agaactctag gatcttccct
     2341 gctgctcagg ctgagaacaa cctcgtgaga agaactaaca ggcagggtag aaggctcgct
     2401 agaagaaaga agcacagaag ggttaggctc aacagactct tcgaggaatc tggactcatc
     2461 accgatttca ccaagatctc tatcaacctc aacccttacc agctcagggt gaagggactt
     2521 accgatgagc tttctaacga ggaactcttc attgctctca agaacatggt gaagcacagg
     2581 ggtatcagtt acctcgatga tgcttctgat gatggaaact cttctgtggg agattacgct
     2641 cagatcgtga aagagaactc taagcagctc gagactaaga cccctggaca aatccagctt
     2701 gagagatacc agacttacgg acagcttagg ggagatttca ccgttgagaa ggatggaaag
     2761 aaacacaggc tcatcaacgt gttccctacc tctgcttaca gatctgaggc tctcagaatc
     2821 ctccagaccc agcaagaatt caaccctcag atcaccgatg agttcatcaa cagatacctc
     2881 gagatcctca ctggtaagag gaagtactat cacggacctg gaaacgagaa gtctaggacc
     2941 gattacggaa ggtacagaac ctctggtgag actctcgata acatcttcgg tatcctcatc
     3001 ggaaagtgca cattctaccc agatgaattc agggctgcta aggcttctta caccgctcaa
     3061 gagttcaacc tcctcaacga tctcaacaac ctcactgtgc ctaccgagac aaagaagctc
     3121 tctaaagagc agaagaacca gatcatcaac tacgtgaaga acgagaaggc tatgggacct
     3181 gctaagcttt tcaagtatat cgctaagctc ctctcttgtg atgtggctga tatcaaggga
     3241 tacaggatcg ataagtctgg aaaggctgag atccacacct tcgaggctta cagaaagatg
     3301 aaaaccctcg aaaccttgga tatcgagcag atggataggg aaaccctcga taagctcgct
     3361 tacgtgctca ctctcaacac tgagagagag ggaatccaag aggctctcga acatgagttc
     3421 gctgatggat ctttctcaca aaagcaagtg gatgagcttg tgcagttcag aaaggctaac
     3481 tcttctatct tcggaaaggg atggcacaac ttctctgtga agcttatgat ggaacttatc
     3541 cctgagcttt acgagacttc tgaggaacag atgaccatcc tcaccaggct cggaaagcaa
     3601 aagaccacct cttcatctaa caagaccaag tatattgatg agaagctcct caccgaagag
     3661 atctacaacc ctgtggttgc taagtctgtg aggcaggcta tcaagatcgt taacgctgct
     3721 atcaaagaat acggtgattt tgataacatc gtgatcgaga tggcaaggga aacaaacgag
     3781 gatgatgaga aaaaggctat ccaaaagatc cagaaagcta acaaggatga gaaggatgct
     3841 gctatgctca aggctgctaa ccagtacaat ggtaaggctg agcttcctca ctctgtgttc
     3901 catggtcata agcagcttgc taccaagatc agactctggc atcaacaggg tgagagatgc
     3961 ctctacactg gaaagaccat ctctatccat gatctcatca acaactctaa ccagttcgaa
     4021 gtggatcaca tcctcccact ctcaatcacc ttcgatgatt ctctcgcaaa caaggtgctc
     4081 gtgtacgcta ccgctaatca agagaaggga cagaggactc cataccaggc actcgattct
     4141 atggatgatg catggtcatt cagggaactc aaggctttcg tgagagagtc taagaccctc
     4201 agtaacaaga aaaaagagta cctcctcact gaggaagata tctctaagtt cgatgtgagg
     4261 aagaagttca ttgagaggaa cctcgtggat accaggtacg cttctagagt tgtgctcaac
     4321 gctctccaag agcatttcag ggctcacaag atcgatacaa aggtgtcagt ggtgagggga
     4381 cagttcactt ctcagcttag aaggcactgg ggaatcgaaa agaccaggga tacttaccat
     4441 caccacgctg tggatgctct tattatcgct gcttcatctc agctcaacct ctggaagaag
     4501 cagaaaaaca ccctcgtgtc ttactctgag gatcagctcc tcgatattga gactggtgag
     4561 cttatctcag atgatgagta caaagagtca gttttcaagg caccatacca gcatttcgtt
     4621 gataccctca agtctaaaga gttcgaggat tctatcctct tcagttacca agtggattct
     4681 aagttcaata gaaagatctc tgatgctacc atctacgcta ccaggcaagc taaggtggga
     4741 aaggataagg ctgatgagac atacgtgctc ggtaagatca aggatatcta cacccaggat
     4801 ggatacgatg ctttcatgaa gatctataag aaggataagt ctaagttcct catgtacagg
     4861 cacgatccac agacattcga gaaggtgatc gagcctatcc tcgagaacta ccctaacaag
     4921 cagatcaacg ataagggaaa agaagtgcct tgcaacccat tcctcaagta caaagaagaa
     4981 cacggttaca tcagaaagta ctctaagaag ggaaacggac ctgagatcaa gtctctcaag
     5041 tactacgatt ctaagctcgg aaaccacatc gatatcaccc ctaagaattc taacaacaag
     5101 gtggtgctcc agtctgtgtc tccttggagg gctgatgtgt acttcaacaa gactaccgga
     5161 aagtacgaga tccttggact caagtacgct gatctccagt tcgataaggg tactggaacc
     5221 tacaagatct cacaagaaaa gtacaacgat atcaaaaaga aagagggtgt tgattctgat
     5281 tcagagttca agttcaccct ctacaagaac gatttgctcc tcgtgaagga tactgagaca
     5341 aaagagcagc agcttttcag attcctttct aggaccatgc ctaagcagaa gcactacgtt
     5401 gagcttaagc cttacgataa gcaaaagttc gagggtggtg aggcactcat caaggttctc
     5461 ggaaacgttg caaactctgg acagtgcaag aagggactcg gaaagtctaa catctcaatc
     5521 tacaaggtga ggaccgatgt gcttggaaac cagcacatca tcaagaatga gggtgataag
     5581 cctaagctcg atttctcaag ggctgatcct aagaagaaga ggaaggtttg agctttgaga
     5641 ccacgaa
//
