# Supplementary material for: A modular cloning toolkit for genome editing in plants
Source: bioRxiv preprint, doi:10.1101/738021, version 3 (2019-10-23)
Supplement: GenBank DNA construct files [file 738021_file06.zip › pFH16.gb]

LOCUS       pFH16                   6187 bp    DNA     circular UNA 08-APR-2019
DEFINITION  Level0 FnCpfI, rice codon optimized.
ACCESSION   urn.local...12i-abnbxnj
VERSION     urn.local...12i-abnbxnj
KEYWORDS    .
SOURCE      
  ORGANISM  
            .
FEATURES             Location/Qualifiers
     CDS             215..1225
                     /label="Sm/Sp no DraIII"
     rep_origin      1385..1999
                     /modified_by="hahnf"
                     /label="rep (pMB1)"
     rep_origin      1984
                     /label="ORI"
     misc_feature    2225..2230
                     /Recognition_pattern="GGTCTC(1/5)"
                     /annotation_group="GGTCTC"
                     /label="BsaI"
                     /note="Geneious type: restriction site"
     ligation        2232..2235
                     /label="Ligation"
     CDS             2233..6168
                     /created_by="hahnf"
                     /label="FnCpfI"
     ligation        3558..3561
                     /label="Ligation"
     ligation        5082..5085
                     /label="Ligation"
     sig_peptide     6136..6168
                     /note="ApEinfo_graphicformat=arrow_data {{0 1 2 0 0 -1} {}
                      0} width 5 offset 0 ApEinfo_fwdcolor=cyan
                     ApEinfo_revcolor=green"
                     /modified_by="hahnf"
                     /label="SV40 NLS"
     Stop_codon      6169..6171
                     /created_by="hahnf"
                     /label="Stop"
     ligation        6172..6175
                     /label="Ligation"
     misc_feature    complement(6177..6182)
                     /Recognition_pattern="GGTCTC(1/5)"
                     /annotation_group="GGTCTC"
                     /label="BsaI"
                     /note="Geneious type: restriction site"
ORIGIN      
        1 gtggctcttc agtggacgaa agggcctcgt gatacgccta tttttatagg ttaatgtcat
       61 gataataatg gtttcttaga cgtcaggtgg cacttttcgg ggaaatgtgc gcggaacccc
      121 tatttgttta tttttctaaa tacattcaaa tatgtatccg ctcatgagac aataaccctg
      181 ataaatgctt caataatatt gaaaaaggaa gagtatgcgc tcacgcaact ggtccagaac
      241 cttgaccgaa cgcagcggtg gtaacggcgc agtggcggtt ttcatggctt gttatgactg
      301 tttttttggg gtacagtcta tgcctcgggc atccaagcag caagcgcgtt acgccgtggg
      361 tcgatgtttg atgttatgga gcagcaacga tgttacgcag cagggcagtc gccctaaaac
      421 aaagttaaac atcatgaggg aagcggtgat cgccgaagta tcgactcaac tatcagaggt
      481 agttggcgtc atcgagcgcc atctcgaacc gacgttgctg gccgtacatt tgtacggctc
      541 cgcagtggat ggcggcctga agccacacag cgatattgat ttgctggtta cggtgaccgt
      601 aaggcttgat gaaacaacgc ggcgagcttt gatcaacgac cttttggaaa cttcggcttc
      661 ccctggagag agcgagattc tccgcgctgt agaagtcacc attgttgtgc acgacgacat
      721 cattccgtgg cgttatccag ctaagcgcga actgcaattt ggagaatggc agcgcaatga
      781 cattcttgca ggtatcttcg agccagccac gatcgacatt gatctggcta tcttgctgac
      841 aaaagcaaga gaacatagcg ttgccttggt aggtccagcg gcggaggaac tctttgatcc
      901 ggttcctgaa caggatctat ttgaggcgct aaatgaaacc ttaacgctat ggaactcgcc
      961 gcccgactgg gctggcgatg agcgaaatgt agtgcttacg ttgtcccgca tttggtacag
     1021 cgcagtaacc ggcaaaatcg cgccgaagga tgtcgctgcc gactgggcaa tggagcgcct
     1081 gccggcccag tatcagcccg tcatacttga agctagacag gcttatcttg gacaagaaga
     1141 agatcgcttg gcctcgcgcg cagatcagtt ggaagaattt gtccattacg taaaaggcga
     1201 gatcaccaag gtagtcggca aataactgtc agaccaagtt tactcatata tactttagat
     1261 tgatttaaaa cttcattttt aatttaaaag gatctaggtg aagatccttt ttgataatct
     1321 catgaccaaa atcccttaac gtgagttttc gttccactga gcgtcagacc ccgtagaaaa
     1381 gatcaaagga tcttcttgag atcctttttt tctgcgcgta atctgctgct tgcaaacaaa
     1441 aaaaccaccg ctaccagcgg tggtttgttt gccggatcaa gagctaccaa ctctttttcc
     1501 gaaggtaact ggcttcagca gagcgcagat accaaatact gtccttctag tgtagccgta
     1561 gttaggccac cacttcaaga actctgtagc accgcctaca tacctcgctc tgctaatcct
     1621 gttaccagtg gctgctgcca gtggcgataa gtcgtgtctt accgggttgg actcaagacg
     1681 atagttaccg gataaggcgc agcggtcggg ctgaacgggg ggttcgtgca cacagcccag
     1741 cttggagcga acgacctaca ccgaactgag atacctacag cgtgagctat gagaaagcgc
     1801 cacgcttccc gaagggagaa aggcggacag gtatccggta agcggcaggg tcggaacagg
     1861 agagcgcacg agggagcttc cagggggaaa cgcctggtat ctttatagtc ctgtcgggtt
     1921 tcgccacctc tgacttgagc gtcgattttt gtgatgctcg tcaggggggc ggagcctatg
     1981 gaaaaacgcc agcaacgcgg cctttttacg gttcctggcc ttttgctggc cttttgctca
     2041 catgttcttt cctgcgttat cccctgattc tgtggataac cgtattaccg cctttgagtg
     2101 agctgatacc gctcgccgca gccgaacgac cgagcgcagc gagtcagtga gcgaggaagc
     2161 ggaagagcgc ccaatacgca aaccgcctct ccccgcgcgt tggccgattc attaatcact
     2221 ctgtggtctc aaatgtccat ctaccaagag ttcgtgaaca agtactccct gtccaagacc
     2281 ctccgcttcg agcttatccc acagggcaag acgctcgaga acatcaaggc caggggcctc
     2341 atcctcgacg acgagaagag agccaaggac tacaagaagg ccaagcagat catcgacaag
     2401 taccaccagt tctttatcga ggagatcctc tcctccgtct gcatctccga ggacctgctc
     2461 cagaactact ccgacgtgta cttcaagctc aagaagtccg acgacgacaa cctccagaag
     2521 gacttcaagt ccgccaagga caccatcaag aagcagatct ccgagtacat taaggactcc
     2581 gagaagttca agaacctctt caaccagaac ctcatcgacg ccaagaaggg gcaagagtcc
     2641 gacctcatcc tgtggctcaa gcagtccaag gacaacggca tcgagctgtt caaggccaac
     2701 tccgacatca ccgacatcga cgaggccctc gagatcatta agtccttcaa gggctggacc
     2761 acctacttca aggggttcca cgagaaccgc aagaacgtgt actcctccaa cgacatcccg
     2821 acctccatca tctacaggat cgtggacgat aacctgccga agttccttga gaacaaggcc
     2881 aagtacgagt ccctcaagga caaggcccca gaggccatca actacgagca gatcaagaag
     2941 gacctcgccg aggagctgac cttcgacatc gattacaaga cctccgaggt gaaccagcgc
     3001 gtgttctcac tcgacgaggt gttcgagatc gccaacttca acaactacct caaccagtcc
     3061 ggcatcacca agttcaacac catcatcggc ggcaagttcg tcaacggcga gaacacaaag
     3121 cgcaagggca tcaacgagta catcaacctc tactcccagc agattaacga caagaccctg
     3181 aagaagtaca agatgtccgt cctcttcaag caaatcctct ccgacaccga gtccaagtcc
     3241 ttcgtgatcg acaagctcga ggacgacagc gacgtggtga ccaccatgca gtccttctac
     3301 gagcaaatcg ccgccttcaa gaccgtcgag gagaagtcca tcaaggagac tctcagcctc
     3361 ctgttcgacg acctcaaggc ccagaagctc gacctctcca agatctattt caagaacgat
     3421 aagtccctca ccgacctcag ccagcaggtt ttcgacgact actccgtgat cggcacagcc
     3481 gtgctcgagt atatcacgca gcagatcgcc ccgaagaacc tcgacaaccc gagcaagaag
     3541 gagcaagagc tgatcgccaa aaagaccgag aaggcgaagt acctcagcct cgagacaatc
     3601 aagctcgccc tcgaggagtt caacaagcac cgcgacattg acaagcagtg ccgctttgag
     3661 gagattctcg cgaacttcgc cgcgatcccg atgatcttcg atgagatcgc ccagaacaag
     3721 gataacctcg cccagatctc catcaagtac cagaaccagg ggaagaagga tcttctccag
     3781 gcctccgccg aggacgatgt gaaggctatt aaggacctcc tcgaccagac caacaacctc
     3841 ctccacaagc ttaagatctt ccacatctcc cagtccgagg ataaggccaa catcctggac
     3901 aaggacgagc acttctacct cgtgttcgag gagtgctact tcgagctggc gaacatcgtg
     3961 ccgctctaca acaagatccg caactacatc acccagaagc cgtactcgga cgagaagttt
     4021 aagctcaact tcgagaactc caccctcgcc aacggctggg acaagaacaa ggagccagac
     4081 aacaccgcca tcctcttcat caaggatgac aagtactacc tcggcgtgat gaacaagaag
     4141 aacaacaaga ttttcgacga taaggcgatc aaggagaaca agggcgaggg ctacaagaag
     4201 atcgtctaca agctcctccc aggcgccaac aagatgctcc cgaaggtgtt cttcagcgcc
     4261 aagagcatca agttctacaa cccgtccgag gacatcctcc gcatccgcaa ccattccacc
     4321 cacaccaaga atggctcccc gcagaagggc tacgagaagt tcgagttcaa catcgaggac
     4381 tgccgcaagt tcatcgactt ctacaagcag agcatctcca agcacccaga gtggaaggat
     4441 ttcggcttcc gcttcagcga cacccagcgc tacaacagca tcgatgagtt ctaccgcgag
     4501 gtcgagaatc agggctataa gctgacgttc gagaatatct ccgagagcta catcgactcc
     4561 gtggtcaacc agggcaagct ctacctgttc cagatctata acaaggattt ctccgcctac
     4621 agcaagggca ggccgaacct ccataccctc tactggaagg ccctcttcga cgagaggaac
     4681 ctccaggacg tggtgtacaa gctcaatggc gaggcggagc tgttctaccg gaagcagtct
     4741 atcccgaaga agatcaccca cccggccaag gaggccattg ccaacaagaa caaggacaac
     4801 ccgaagaagg agtccgtttt cgagtacgac ctgatcaagg ataagcgctt taccgaggac
     4861 aagttcttct tccactgccc gatcaccatc aacttcaaga gcagcggcgc gaacaagttc
     4921 aatgacgaga tcaacctcct gctgaaggag aaggctaacg acgtccacat cctctccatc
     4981 gacaggggcg agagacacct cgcctactac acactcgtgg acggcaaggg caacatcatc
     5041 aagcaggaca ccttcaatat catcggcaac gaccgcatga aaaccaacta ccacgataag
     5101 ctggccgcca tcgagaagga cagggattcc gctaggaagg actggaagaa gattaacaat
     5161 attaaggaga tgaaggaggg ctacctctcc caggtggtgc acgagattgc caagctcgtc
     5221 atcgagtaca acgccatcgt ggttttcgag gaccttaact tcggcttcaa gcgcggcagg
     5281 ttcaaggttg agaagcaggt ctaccaaaag ctcgagaaga tgctcattga gaagctcaat
     5341 tacctggtgt ttaaggataa cgagttcgac aagacaggcg gcgtgctcag agcctaccaa
     5401 ctcacagctc cgtttgagac attcaagaag atgggcaagc agaccggcat tatctactac
     5461 gtgccagccg gcttcaccag caagatctgc ccagtgaccg gcttcgtcaa ccagctctac
     5521 ccgaagtacg agagcgtgtc caagtcgcaa gagttcttta gcaagttcga taagatctgc
     5581 tacaacctcg ataagggcta ctttgagttc agcttcgact ataagaattt cggcgacaag
     5641 gccgcgaagg gcaagtggac aattgcttcc ttcggctccc gcctgatcaa cttccgcaac
     5701 agcgacaaga accacaactg ggacacccgc gaggtgtacc ccacaaagga gttggagaag
     5761 ctcctgaagg actactccat tgagtacggc cacggcgagt gcatcaaggc tgccatttgc
     5821 ggcgagtccg ataagaagtt cttcgccaag ctcacctccg tgctcaacac gatcctccag
     5881 atgcgcaact ccaagaccgg caccgagctg gactacctca tttccccagt ggccgacgtg
     5941 aacggcaact tcttcgattc taggcaggcc ccaaagaaca tgccgcagga tgccgatgcc
     6001 aacggcgcct atcatattgg cctcaagggc ctcatgctcc tgggccgcat caagaacaat
     6061 caagagggca agaagctcaa cctcgtcatc aagaacgagg agtacttcga gttcgtgcag
     6121 aaccggaaca acgactccag ggccgaccca aagaagaaga ggaaggtctg agctttgaga
     6181 ccacgaa
//
