# Supplementary material for: A modular cloning toolkit for genome editing in plants
Source: bioRxiv preprint, doi:10.1101/738021, version 3 (2019-10-23)
Supplement: GenBank DNA construct files [file 738021_file06.zip › pFH17.gb]

LOCUS       pFH17                   6031 bp    DNA     circular UNA 10-APR-2019
DEFINITION  Level0 LbCpfI, rice codon optimized.
ACCESSION   urn.local...12j-abnbxnj
VERSION     urn.local...12j-abnbxnj
KEYWORDS    .
SOURCE      
  ORGANISM  
            .
FEATURES             Location/Qualifiers
     CDS             215..1225
                     /label="Sm/Sp no DraIII"
     rep_origin      1385..1999
                     /modified_by="hahnf"
                     /label="rep (pMB1)"
     rep_origin      1984
                     /label="ORI"
     misc_feature    2225..2230
                     /Recognition_pattern="GGTCTC(1/5)"
                     /annotation_group="GGTCTC"
                     /label="BsaI"
                     /note="Geneious type: restriction site"
     ligation        2232..2235
                     /label="Ligation"
     CDS             2233..6012
                     /created_by="hahnf"
                     /label="LbCpfI"
     sig_peptide     2239..2259
                     /codon_start=1
                     /product="nuclear localization signal of SV40 (simian
                     virus 40) large T antigen"
                     /translation="PKKKRKV"
                     /modified_by="hahnf"
                     /label="SV40 NLS"
     ligation        2415..2418
                     /label="Ligation"
     ligation        5319..5322
                     /label="Ligation"
     ligation        5883..5886
                     /label="Ligation"
     sig_peptide     5965..6012
                     /codon_start=1
                     /product="bipartite nuclear localization signal from 
                     nucleoplasmin"
                     /translation="KRPAATKKAGQAKKKK"
                     /modified_by="hahnf"
                     /label="nucleoplasmin NLS"
     Stop_codon      6013..6015
                     /created_by="hahnf"
                     /label="Stop"
     ligation        6016..6019
                     /label="Ligation"
     misc_feature    complement(6021..6026)
                     /Recognition_pattern="GGTCTC(1/5)"
                     /annotation_group="GGTCTC"
                     /label="BsaI"
                     /note="Geneious type: restriction site"
ORIGIN      
        1 gtggctcttc agtggacgaa agggcctcgt gatacgccta tttttatagg ttaatgtcat
       61 gataataatg gtttcttaga cgtcaggtgg cacttttcgg ggaaatgtgc gcggaacccc
      121 tatttgttta tttttctaaa tacattcaaa tatgtatccg ctcatgagac aataaccctg
      181 ataaatgctt caataatatt gaaaaaggaa gagtatgcgc tcacgcaact ggtccagaac
      241 cttgaccgaa cgcagcggtg gtaacggcgc agtggcggtt ttcatggctt gttatgactg
      301 tttttttggg gtacagtcta tgcctcgggc atccaagcag caagcgcgtt acgccgtggg
      361 tcgatgtttg atgttatgga gcagcaacga tgttacgcag cagggcagtc gccctaaaac
      421 aaagttaaac atcatgaggg aagcggtgat cgccgaagta tcgactcaac tatcagaggt
      481 agttggcgtc atcgagcgcc atctcgaacc gacgttgctg gccgtacatt tgtacggctc
      541 cgcagtggat ggcggcctga agccacacag cgatattgat ttgctggtta cggtgaccgt
      601 aaggcttgat gaaacaacgc ggcgagcttt gatcaacgac cttttggaaa cttcggcttc
      661 ccctggagag agcgagattc tccgcgctgt agaagtcacc attgttgtgc acgacgacat
      721 cattccgtgg cgttatccag ctaagcgcga actgcaattt ggagaatggc agcgcaatga
      781 cattcttgca ggtatcttcg agccagccac gatcgacatt gatctggcta tcttgctgac
      841 aaaagcaaga gaacatagcg ttgccttggt aggtccagcg gcggaggaac tctttgatcc
      901 ggttcctgaa caggatctat ttgaggcgct aaatgaaacc ttaacgctat ggaactcgcc
      961 gcccgactgg gctggcgatg agcgaaatgt agtgcttacg ttgtcccgca tttggtacag
     1021 cgcagtaacc ggcaaaatcg cgccgaagga tgtcgctgcc gactgggcaa tggagcgcct
     1081 gccggcccag tatcagcccg tcatacttga agctagacag gcttatcttg gacaagaaga
     1141 agatcgcttg gcctcgcgcg cagatcagtt ggaagaattt gtccattacg taaaaggcga
     1201 gatcaccaag gtagtcggca aataactgtc agaccaagtt tactcatata tactttagat
     1261 tgatttaaaa cttcattttt aatttaaaag gatctaggtg aagatccttt ttgataatct
     1321 catgaccaaa atcccttaac gtgagttttc gttccactga gcgtcagacc ccgtagaaaa
     1381 gatcaaagga tcttcttgag atcctttttt tctgcgcgta atctgctgct tgcaaacaaa
     1441 aaaaccaccg ctaccagcgg tggtttgttt gccggatcaa gagctaccaa ctctttttcc
     1501 gaaggtaact ggcttcagca gagcgcagat accaaatact gtccttctag tgtagccgta
     1561 gttaggccac cacttcaaga actctgtagc accgcctaca tacctcgctc tgctaatcct
     1621 gttaccagtg gctgctgcca gtggcgataa gtcgtgtctt accgggttgg actcaagacg
     1681 atagttaccg gataaggcgc agcggtcggg ctgaacgggg ggttcgtgca cacagcccag
     1741 cttggagcga acgacctaca ccgaactgag atacctacag cgtgagctat gagaaagcgc
     1801 cacgcttccc gaagggagaa aggcggacag gtatccggta agcggcaggg tcggaacagg
     1861 agagcgcacg agggagcttc cagggggaaa cgcctggtat ctttatagtc ctgtcgggtt
     1921 tcgccacctc tgacttgagc gtcgattttt gtgatgctcg tcaggggggc ggagcctatg
     1981 gaaaaacgcc agcaacgcgg cctttttacg gttcctggcc ttttgctggc cttttgctca
     2041 catgttcttt cctgcgttat cccctgattc tgtggataac cgtattaccg cctttgagtg
     2101 agctgatacc gctcgccgca gccgaacgac cgagcgcagc gagtcagtga gcgaggaagc
     2161 ggaagagcgc ccaatacgca aaccgcctct ccccgcgcgt tggccgattc attaatcact
     2221 ctgtggtctc aaatggctcc taagaagaag cggaaggttg gtattcacgg ggtgcctgcg
     2281 gcttcaaagc tcgagaaatt caccaactgt tattcgttga gcaaaacact gcggtttaaa
     2341 gcgattccag tcggcaagac tcaagagaat atagacaata agcggctgtt ggtggaagat
     2401 gaaaagcgcg cggaagatta caaaggggtg aagaagttgt tggacagata ctacctctct
     2461 tttatcaatg atgtcttgca ctcaatcaaa ttgaagaatc tgaacaacta catctccctc
     2521 ttcagaaaga aaacaaggac agaaaaggag aataaggaac ttgaaaattt ggagatcaat
     2581 ctgaggaaag agatcgcgaa agcctttaaa ggcaacgaag gatacaaaag tctgttcaag
     2641 aaggatataa ttgagacaat tttgccagag ttcctcgatg acaaggacga gattgcgctg
     2701 gtcaattcgt tcaacggatt cacaacagca ttcacaggct tctttgataa tcgggaaaat
     2761 atgttctctg aggaggcaaa gtccacttct attgcgttca ggtgtatcaa tgagaatctc
     2821 actaggtaca tttccaacat ggatatcttt gagaaggttg acgcaatttt tgacaagcac
     2881 gaagttcagg agattaagga gaagatcctc aattccgatt atgacgttga ggacttcttc
     2941 gaaggtgagt tttttaattt cgtgctcact caagagggta tcgacgtgta taatgcgatc
     3001 atcggtgggt tcgtgactga gtccggtgaa aagattaagg gattgaacga gtatatcaac
     3061 ctttacaacc aaaagacgaa acagaagctg ccaaagttca agcctcttta caaacaggtt
     3121 ctttcagacc gcgagtcact ctcgttctat ggggagggct acacttcgga tgaggaagtc
     3181 ctggaggtgt tcaggaatac tctcaataag aattcggaga ttttctcttc tataaaaaaa
     3241 ctggaaaagt tgtttaagaa ttttgacgaa tactctagcg ccggcatatt tgtgaaaaac
     3301 ggcccggcca tatcaacgat aagtaaagat atcttcggcg aatggaacgt gatcagagac
     3361 aaatggaacg cggagtatga cgatattcac ctgaagaaga aggctgtcgt aacggagaag
     3421 tacgaggatg atcgcaggaa aagcttcaaa aagatcggaa gtttcagcct ggaacagttg
     3481 caggagtatg ctgacgccga tcttagcgtc gtcgagaagt tgaaggagat aatcatccaa
     3541 aaggtcgacg agatatataa agtctatgga tcaagtgaaa aactgttcga cgccgacttc
     3601 gttttggaga agtccctgaa gaagaacgac gctgttgttg ccattatgaa ggatctgctc
     3661 gacagcgtga agagtttcga gaactatatt aaggcttttt tcggggaggg gaaggagact
     3721 aacagagatg agtccttcta cggagacttc gtcctcgcgt acgatatact ccttaaggta
     3781 gaccacatct acgacgcaat cagaaattac gtgacacaaa agccgtacag caaggacaag
     3841 ttcaaactct acttccagaa cccccagttc atgggcggct gggacaagga caaggaaacg
     3901 gattacaggg ctacgatcct gaggtatggt tcaaaatact acttggcgat tatggacaag
     3961 aagtacgcca agtgtctcca gaagattgac aaagacgatg tcaatggcaa ttatgagaag
     4021 atcaactaca agctgcttcc gggtccgaac aagatgctcc caaaggtttt cttcagcaag
     4081 aaatggatgg cctactataa cccaagcgag gacatccaga agatttataa gaacggtacg
     4141 ttcaagaagg gcgacatgtt caatcttaac gactgtcaca agctgatcga cttcttcaaa
     4201 gactcaatta gccggtaccc aaagtggtct aacgcctatg acttcaactt ttcggaaacc
     4261 gagaagtaca aggatatagc cggattttat agagaggtgg aagagcaggg ctacaaggtg
     4321 tcattcgagt ccgccagcaa gaaggaagtg gacaagctcg tggaagaggg taagctctac
     4381 atgttccaga tttataataa agactttagc gataagagcc acgggacacc taatctccac
     4441 acaatgtatt tcaagctgct cttcgacgag aataaccacg gccaaatcag gttgtcagga
     4501 ggggctgaac tcttcatgcg gcgcgctagc cttaagaagg aggagcttgt agtccaccct
     4561 gcgaatagtc caattgcgaa taagaacccg gacaatccta aaaagactac aacattgagc
     4621 tacgacgtgt acaaggataa gaggttttcc gaggatcagt acgagctcca catcccgatt
     4681 gcgatcaaca agtgcccaaa gaatattttc aagataaaca cagaggtgcg tgtactcctg
     4741 aagcatgacg acaatcctta cgtcattggg attgatcggg gcgagaggaa cctcctctat
     4801 attgtggtgg tggacgggaa ggggaacata gtcgaacagt actcccttaa cgaaataatt
     4861 aacaatttca acggcatccg tatcaagacc gactaccatt cgttgctgga caagaaggag
     4921 aaggagagat ttgaggcgcg gcaaaattgg acaagtatcg agaacatcaa ggaactcaaa
     4981 gcaggttata tctctcaagt tgtgcataag atatgcgagc tggttgagaa gtatgacgca
     5041 gtgatcgctc ttgaggacct caactcgggc tttaagaatt ctagagttaa agtggagaag
     5101 caggtctatc aaaagttcga gaagatgctt atagataagc tcaactacat ggtcgataag
     5161 aaatcgaacc catgtgccac cggcggcgca ctcaaaggtt accaaataac aaacaaattc
     5221 gagtccttca aatcgatgag tactcagaat gggttcatat tttatatacc ggcgtggctt
     5281 acgtctaaga tcgacccgtc aactggtttt gtcaacctgt taaagacgaa atacacgtcc
     5341 attgccgatt cgaaaaagtt catatctagt tttgatcgta ttatgtacgt cccagaggaa
     5401 gatcttttcg agtttgctct cgactacaaa aacttttcgc ggaccgatgc ggattacatt
     5461 aaaaaatgga aactctattc gtacggcaac agaatcagga tttttcgcaa ccctaagaag
     5521 aataacgtct ttgattggga ggaagtttgc ttgactagcg cgtacaagga gctctttaat
     5581 aagtatggca ttaactacca acagggtgat atcagagcac tgctttgcga acaatctgac
     5641 aaggctttct actcatcctt catggctttg atgagcctga tgctccagat gagaaattca
     5701 attacaggca gaaccgacgt ggatttcttg atctccccgg ttaaaaattc tgatggcatc
     5761 ttttacgata gcaggaacta tgaagcgcaa gagaatgcga ttctgccaaa aaatgcagac
     5821 gccaacggtg cctataacat cgccaggaaa gtcctgtggg cgatcggcca gttcaaaaag
     5881 gccgaggacg aaaaattgga caaggtcaaa atcgctatca gcaacaaaga gtggctggag
     5941 tatgctcaga catccgtaaa gcataagcgt cctgctgcca ccaaaaaggc cggacaggct
     6001 aagaaaaaga agtgagcttt gagaccacga a
//
