# Supplementary material for: A modular cloning toolkit for genome editing in plants
Source: bioRxiv preprint, doi:10.1101/738021, version 3 (2019-10-23)
Supplement: GenBank DNA construct files [file 738021_file06.zip › pFH18 .gb]

LOCUS       pFH18_                  5470 bp    DNA     circular UNA 10-APR-2019
DEFINITION  Level0 SmCmsI, monocot codon optimized.
ACCESSION   urn.local...12k-abnbxnj
VERSION     urn.local...12k-abnbxnj
KEYWORDS    .
SOURCE      
  ORGANISM  
            .
FEATURES             Location/Qualifiers
     CDS             215..1225
                     /label="Sm/Sp no DraIII"
     rep_origin      1385..1999
                     /modified_by="hahnf"
                     /label="rep (pMB1)"
     rep_origin      1984
                     /label="ORI"
     misc_feature    2225..2230
                     /Recognition_pattern="GGTCTC(1/5)"
                     /annotation_group="GGTCTC"
                     /label="BsaI"
                     /note="Geneious type: restriction site"
     ligation        2232..2235
                     /label="Ligation"
     sig_peptide     2233..2259
                     /created_by="hahnf"
                     /modified_by="hahnf"
                     /label="SV40 NLS"
     CDS             2233..5451
                     /created_by="hahnf"
                     /modified_by="hahnf"
                     /label="SmCmsI"
     ligation        2277..2280
                     /label="Ligation"
     ligation        4254..4257
                     /label="Ligation"
     ligation        5380..5383
                     /label="Ligation"
     Stop_codon      5452..5454
                     /created_by="hahnf"
                     /label="Stop"
     ligation        5455..5458
                     /label="Ligation"
     misc_feature    complement(5460..5465)
                     /Recognition_pattern="GGTCTC(1/5)"
                     /annotation_group="GGTCTC"
                     /label="BsaI"
                     /note="Geneious type: restriction site"
ORIGIN      
        1 gtggctcttc agtggacgaa agggcctcgt gatacgccta tttttatagg ttaatgtcat
       61 gataataatg gtttcttaga cgtcaggtgg cacttttcgg ggaaatgtgc gcggaacccc
      121 tatttgttta tttttctaaa tacattcaaa tatgtatccg ctcatgagac aataaccctg
      181 ataaatgctt caataatatt gaaaaaggaa gagtatgcgc tcacgcaact ggtccagaac
      241 cttgaccgaa cgcagcggtg gtaacggcgc agtggcggtt ttcatggctt gttatgactg
      301 tttttttggg gtacagtcta tgcctcgggc atccaagcag caagcgcgtt acgccgtggg
      361 tcgatgtttg atgttatgga gcagcaacga tgttacgcag cagggcagtc gccctaaaac
      421 aaagttaaac atcatgaggg aagcggtgat cgccgaagta tcgactcaac tatcagaggt
      481 agttggcgtc atcgagcgcc atctcgaacc gacgttgctg gccgtacatt tgtacggctc
      541 cgcagtggat ggcggcctga agccacacag cgatattgat ttgctggtta cggtgaccgt
      601 aaggcttgat gaaacaacgc ggcgagcttt gatcaacgac cttttggaaa cttcggcttc
      661 ccctggagag agcgagattc tccgcgctgt agaagtcacc attgttgtgc acgacgacat
      721 cattccgtgg cgttatccag ctaagcgcga actgcaattt ggagaatggc agcgcaatga
      781 cattcttgca ggtatcttcg agccagccac gatcgacatt gatctggcta tcttgctgac
      841 aaaagcaaga gaacatagcg ttgccttggt aggtccagcg gcggaggaac tctttgatcc
      901 ggttcctgaa caggatctat ttgaggcgct aaatgaaacc ttaacgctat ggaactcgcc
      961 gcccgactgg gctggcgatg agcgaaatgt agtgcttacg ttgtcccgca tttggtacag
     1021 cgcagtaacc ggcaaaatcg cgccgaagga tgtcgctgcc gactgggcaa tggagcgcct
     1081 gccggcccag tatcagcccg tcatacttga agctagacag gcttatcttg gacaagaaga
     1141 agatcgcttg gcctcgcgcg cagatcagtt ggaagaattt gtccattacg taaaaggcga
     1201 gatcaccaag gtagtcggca aataactgtc agaccaagtt tactcatata tactttagat
     1261 tgatttaaaa cttcattttt aatttaaaag gatctaggtg aagatccttt ttgataatct
     1321 catgaccaaa atcccttaac gtgagttttc gttccactga gcgtcagacc ccgtagaaaa
     1381 gatcaaagga tcttcttgag atcctttttt tctgcgcgta atctgctgct tgcaaacaaa
     1441 aaaaccaccg ctaccagcgg tggtttgttt gccggatcaa gagctaccaa ctctttttcc
     1501 gaaggtaact ggcttcagca gagcgcagat accaaatact gtccttctag tgtagccgta
     1561 gttaggccac cacttcaaga actctgtagc accgcctaca tacctcgctc tgctaatcct
     1621 gttaccagtg gctgctgcca gtggcgataa gtcgtgtctt accgggttgg actcaagacg
     1681 atagttaccg gataaggcgc agcggtcggg ctgaacgggg ggttcgtgca cacagcccag
     1741 cttggagcga acgacctaca ccgaactgag atacctacag cgtgagctat gagaaagcgc
     1801 cacgcttccc gaagggagaa aggcggacag gtatccggta agcggcaggg tcggaacagg
     1861 agagcgcacg agggagcttc cagggggaaa cgcctggtat ctttatagtc ctgtcgggtt
     1921 tcgccacctc tgacttgagc gtcgattttt gtgatgctcg tcaggggggc ggagcctatg
     1981 gaaaaacgcc agcaacgcgg cctttttacg gttcctggcc ttttgctggc cttttgctca
     2041 catgttcttt cctgcgttat cccctgattc tgtggataac cgtattaccg cctttgagtg
     2101 agctgatacc gctcgccgca gccgaacgac cgagcgcagc gagtcagtga gcgaggaagc
     2161 ggaagagcgc ccaatacgca aaccgcctct ccccgcgcgt tggccgattc attaatcact
     2221 ctgtggtctc aaatggcccc aaagaagaaa cggaaggtta tggagaagta caagataacc
     2281 aagacgatca gatttaagct gctgccggac aaaatacagg atatctccag gcaagttgca
     2341 gtgctccaga actccacgaa cgccgagaag aagaataatt tgcttcgcct tgtgcaacgg
     2401 gggcaagaac tgccaaagct ccttaatgag tacatcaggt attccgacaa ccataagttg
     2461 aaaagcaacg ttacagtcca ttttagatgg ctgcgcctgt tcaccaagga tctcttttac
     2521 aactggaaaa aggacaacac agaaaagaaa ataaaaatta gcgacgtcgt ctacctttcc
     2581 cacgtgtttg aggcatttct taaagaatgg gaatcgacga tcgagcgcgt caatgctgac
     2641 tgcaacaagc cggaggagtc taaaacgcgg gacgctgaga tcgcactcag catcaggaaa
     2701 ctcggcataa agcaccagct ccctttcata aagggctttg ttgataattc taatgacaag
     2761 aactccgagg atacaaagtc taagctcacg gcactgctgt ctgagtttga ggcggtcttg
     2821 aagatctgcg aacagaatta tctgccctcg caatcatcag gaatagctat tgctaaggca
     2881 tccttcaatt actacaccat caataagaaa caaaaagact ttgaggcgga gatcgtcgcc
     2941 ctcaagaagc aactccatgc gagatacgga aataaaaaat acgaccaact gctgagggag
     3001 ctcaacctta taccacttaa agagctcccc ttgaaggagt tgccgctgat cgagttttat
     3061 tcggagatta agaagagaaa gtctacaaag aagtccgaat ttttggaagc cgtttccaat
     3121 ggtcttgtgt ttgatgacct taagtcaaag ttccccctgt ttcagacgga gtcaaataag
     3181 tatgacgagt acttgaagct tagcaataag attactcaga aatcaacagc taaatccctc
     3241 ctctcaaagg attcaccgga ggcccagaag cttcagactg agattaccaa actcaagaag
     3301 aataggggcg aatactttaa gaaggcgttt ggcaaatacg tgcagctgtg cgaattgtat
     3361 aaggaaattg cagggaaaag aggcaagctc aaggggcaaa taaaggggat tgaaaacgag
     3421 cggatagata gccagaggct gcagtactgg gctttggtgc tcgaggacaa tcttaagcac
     3481 tccctgatcc tgattcccaa ggaaaagaca aacgagctgt acagaaaggt ttggggagca
     3541 aaggatgacg gcgcatcctc ctcctcatca tcgaccctct actacttcga gtccatgacg
     3601 tacagagcac ttagaaagtt gtgcttcggc atcaatggta acactttcct tccagaaatt
     3661 cagaaggaac ttccgcaata caaccaaaag gagttcggcg aattctgctt ccacaagagc
     3721 aatgacgata aggagattga tgagccgaag cttattagct tttatcagtc cgttctcaag
     3781 actgatttcg tgaaaaacac acttgcgctc ccccaatctg tgttcaacga ggtcgccatc
     3841 cagagcttcg aaacacgcca ggatttccaa atagccctcg aaaaatgctg ctacgcaaaa
     3901 aaacagatca tttcagagtc cctcaaaaag gaaattctcg aaaactacaa cactcagatc
     3961 ttcaagatta cctccctcga cctgcagagg tccgaacaga aaaatcttaa agggcacacg
     4021 cgcatttgga atcgcttctg gactaagcaa aacgaggaaa ttaattacaa tctcaggctt
     4081 aatcctgaga tcgcaattgt gtggaggaag gcaaagaaaa ctaggataga gaaatacgga
     4141 gagcggtcgg tcctgtacga gcctgagaag cgcaatcggt atcttcacga gcaatacaca
     4201 ctgtgcacaa ccgttactga taatgctctc aacaacgaga tcacatttgc gtttgaggac
     4261 acaaagaaga agggcacgga aattgttaaa tacaacgaaa aaatcaacca aacgctcaag
     4321 aaggaattta acaaaaacca gttgtggttt tacggaattg atgccggcga aattgagctt
     4381 gccacacttg cacttatgaa caaggataag gagcctcaac tcttcaccgt gtatgagctc
     4441 aagaagttgg actttttcaa gcacggctac atttacaata aggaaaggga gctcgtgatt
     4501 cgggagaagc cttacaaggc tatccagaat ctcagctact tcctcaatga ggagctgtac
     4561 gaaaagacct ttcgcgatgg gaagtttaac gagacttata atgaactctt caaggaaaag
     4621 catgtgtccg caattgacct gactacagcc aaggtcataa acggcaagat aattctcaac
     4681 ggtgacatga tcacttttct gaacctccgg atccttcatg cgcaacggaa aatctacgag
     4741 gagctgattg agaatccgca cgcagagttg aaggaaaaag actacaaact gtattttgag
     4801 atcgagggga aggataagga catctatatc tcacgcctcg actttgagta catcaagccg
     4861 tatcaagaga tatccaacta tctttttgca tactttgcat ctcaacagat caacgaggcg
     4921 agggaggaag aacagatcaa ccaaaccaaa cgcgccctgg cagggaacat gattggggtc
     4981 atctattacc tctaccagaa gtacagaggt attatatcta ttgaggacct taagcaaacc
     5041 aaggtcgaat ccgacaggaa caaattcgag gggaatatcg agcgccctct cgagtgggcg
     5101 ctttatagaa agttccagca ggaaggctac gtgcctccta ttagcgagct catcaagttg
     5161 agagaacttg agaagttccc gctcaaggat gtcaagcaac caaagtacga gaacatccag
     5221 cagttcggca taatcaaatt tgtgagcccg gaagaaactt ctacgacttg tcctaaatgc
     5281 ctccgccgct tcaaggacta cgacaaaaac aagcaggagg gcttctgcaa gtgccaatgc
     5341 ggatttgaca cgcgcaacga cctgaaaggg ttcgaaggtc tgaacgaccc agataaggtc
     5401 gctgcgttca acattgcgaa gcgcggtttc gaggatcttc agaagtacaa gtaagctttg
     5461 agaccacgaa
//
