# Supplementary material for: A modular cloning toolkit for genome editing in plants
Source: bioRxiv preprint, doi:10.1101/738021, version 3 (2019-10-23)
Supplement: GenBank DNA construct files [file 738021_file06.zip › pFH19.gb]

LOCUS       pFH19                   5449 bp    DNA     circular UNA 10-APR-2019
DEFINITION  Level0 MiCmsI, monocot codon optimized.
ACCESSION   urn.local...12l-abnbxnk
VERSION     urn.local...12l-abnbxnk
KEYWORDS    .
SOURCE      
  ORGANISM  
            .
FEATURES             Location/Qualifiers
     CDS             215..1225
                     /label="Sm/Sp no DraIII"
     rep_origin      1385..1999
                     /modified_by="hahnf"
                     /label="rep (pMB1)"
     rep_origin      1984
                     /label="ORI"
     misc_feature    2225..2230
                     /Recognition_pattern="GGTCTC(1/5)"
                     /annotation_group="GGTCTC"
                     /label="BsaI"
                     /note="Geneious type: restriction site"
     sig_peptide     2233..2259
                     /created_by="hahnf"
                     /modified_by="hahnf"
                     /label="SV40 NLS"
     CDS             2233..5430
                     /created_by="hahnf"
                     /label="MiCmsI"
     Stop_codon      5431..5433
                     /created_by="hahnf"
                     /label="Stop"
     misc_feature    complement(5439..5444)
                     /Recognition_pattern="GGTCTC(1/5)"
                     /annotation_group="GGTCTC"
                     /label="BsaI"
                     /note="Geneious type: restriction site"
ORIGIN      
        1 gtggctcttc agtggacgaa agggcctcgt gatacgccta tttttatagg ttaatgtcat
       61 gataataatg gtttcttaga cgtcaggtgg cacttttcgg ggaaatgtgc gcggaacccc
      121 tatttgttta tttttctaaa tacattcaaa tatgtatccg ctcatgagac aataaccctg
      181 ataaatgctt caataatatt gaaaaaggaa gagtatgcgc tcacgcaact ggtccagaac
      241 cttgaccgaa cgcagcggtg gtaacggcgc agtggcggtt ttcatggctt gttatgactg
      301 tttttttggg gtacagtcta tgcctcgggc atccaagcag caagcgcgtt acgccgtggg
      361 tcgatgtttg atgttatgga gcagcaacga tgttacgcag cagggcagtc gccctaaaac
      421 aaagttaaac atcatgaggg aagcggtgat cgccgaagta tcgactcaac tatcagaggt
      481 agttggcgtc atcgagcgcc atctcgaacc gacgttgctg gccgtacatt tgtacggctc
      541 cgcagtggat ggcggcctga agccacacag cgatattgat ttgctggtta cggtgaccgt
      601 aaggcttgat gaaacaacgc ggcgagcttt gatcaacgac cttttggaaa cttcggcttc
      661 ccctggagag agcgagattc tccgcgctgt agaagtcacc attgttgtgc acgacgacat
      721 cattccgtgg cgttatccag ctaagcgcga actgcaattt ggagaatggc agcgcaatga
      781 cattcttgca ggtatcttcg agccagccac gatcgacatt gatctggcta tcttgctgac
      841 aaaagcaaga gaacatagcg ttgccttggt aggtccagcg gcggaggaac tctttgatcc
      901 ggttcctgaa caggatctat ttgaggcgct aaatgaaacc ttaacgctat ggaactcgcc
      961 gcccgactgg gctggcgatg agcgaaatgt agtgcttacg ttgtcccgca tttggtacag
     1021 cgcagtaacc ggcaaaatcg cgccgaagga tgtcgctgcc gactgggcaa tggagcgcct
     1081 gccggcccag tatcagcccg tcatacttga agctagacag gcttatcttg gacaagaaga
     1141 agatcgcttg gcctcgcgcg cagatcagtt ggaagaattt gtccattacg taaaaggcga
     1201 gatcaccaag gtagtcggca aataactgtc agaccaagtt tactcatata tactttagat
     1261 tgatttaaaa cttcattttt aatttaaaag gatctaggtg aagatccttt ttgataatct
     1321 catgaccaaa atcccttaac gtgagttttc gttccactga gcgtcagacc ccgtagaaaa
     1381 gatcaaagga tcttcttgag atcctttttt tctgcgcgta atctgctgct tgcaaacaaa
     1441 aaaaccaccg ctaccagcgg tggtttgttt gccggatcaa gagctaccaa ctctttttcc
     1501 gaaggtaact ggcttcagca gagcgcagat accaaatact gtccttctag tgtagccgta
     1561 gttaggccac cacttcaaga actctgtagc accgcctaca tacctcgctc tgctaatcct
     1621 gttaccagtg gctgctgcca gtggcgataa gtcgtgtctt accgggttgg actcaagacg
     1681 atagttaccg gataaggcgc agcggtcggg ctgaacgggg ggttcgtgca cacagcccag
     1741 cttggagcga acgacctaca ccgaactgag atacctacag cgtgagctat gagaaagcgc
     1801 cacgcttccc gaagggagaa aggcggacag gtatccggta agcggcaggg tcggaacagg
     1861 agagcgcacg agggagcttc cagggggaaa cgcctggtat ctttatagtc ctgtcgggtt
     1921 tcgccacctc tgacttgagc gtcgattttt gtgatgctcg tcaggggggc ggagcctatg
     1981 gaaaaacgcc agcaacgcgg cctttttacg gttcctggcc ttttgctggc cttttgctca
     2041 catgttcttt cctgcgttat cccctgattc tgtggataac cgtattaccg cctttgagtg
     2101 agctgatacc gctcgccgca gccgaacgac cgagcgcagc gagtcagtga gcgaggaagc
     2161 ggaagagcgc ccaatacgca aaccgcctct ccccgcgcgt tggccgattc attaatcact
     2221 ctgtggtctc aaatggcccc aaagaagaaa cggaaggtta tggagataca ggagcttaag
     2281 aacctgtacg aggtcaagaa aacagtgagg ttcgagctca agccctcgaa gaagaagata
     2341 ttcgagggtg gggacgtcat taagctccag aaggactttg agaaggtcca gaagttcttc
     2401 ctggacatct tcgtctacaa gaatgagcac acaaagctgg agtttaaaaa gaagcgcgaa
     2461 atcaaataca cctggttgag aacaaacacg aagaacgagt tctacaattg gagggggaag
     2521 agcgataccg ggaagaacta cgccctgaat aagattggat tcctcgccga agagatactc
     2581 aggtggctga acgagtggca ggagctcact aagtcactga aggacctcac acaaagggag
     2641 gagcataagc aggagaggaa gagcgatatc gcgttcgtgc ttaggaattt tctgaaaagg
     2701 cagaacctcc catttataaa ggacttcttc aatgctgtga ttgatatcca agggaagcaa
     2761 gggaaagaat ctgatgacaa gataagaaag ttccgggaag aaatcaagga gatcgagaaa
     2821 aatcttaacg cgtgtagccg cgagtatctc cctacccaga gcaacggtgt tttgttgtat
     2881 aaggcgtcgt tttcgtacta tacgcttaac aaaactccga aagaatacga ggacctgaag
     2941 aaggagaagg aaagcgaatt gagttccgtg cttctgaagg agatctatcg caggaagcgc
     3001 ttcaatcgga ccaccaacca aaaagataca ctctttgaat gtacctctga ctggctggtg
     3061 aaaatcaaac tggggaagga tatctacgag tggacccttg acgaggctta tcagaagatg
     3121 aagatatgga aagccaacca gaaatcgaat tttattgaag ccgtcgccgg cgataagttg
     3181 actcaccaaa actttcggaa gcaattccct ctgttcgatg cttccgatga agattttgag
     3241 acgttctaca ggcttaccaa ggcccttgac aagaatcctg aaaacgcgaa aaagatcgcc
     3301 cagaagcgcg ggaaattttt caatgcacca aatgagactg ttcaaactaa gaactatcat
     3361 gagttgtgcg agctgtataa gcggatcgca gtgaagagag gcaagattat tgccgagata
     3421 aagggcatcg agaacgaaga agtgcagtca cagcttttga cccattgggc tgttatcgcg
     3481 gaagagcggg acaagaagtt tatcgtgctt attccacgca agaacggagg caagctggag
     3541 aatcataaaa atgcccacgc tttcctgcaa gaaaaggata ggaaagagcc gaacgatatt
     3601 aaggtgtacc attttaaatc tctcacgctg cgctctctgg agaagctttg tttcaaggag
     3661 gccaaaaata ccttcgcccc tgaaataaag aaagaaacga accctaagat ctggttccct
     3721 acgtacaaac aggaatggaa ttcgactccg gaaagattga taaaatttta caagcaggtc
     3781 ttgcaatcca actatgctca gacttacctg gatctcgttg atttcggcaa cctgaatacc
     3841 tttctggaga ctcatttcac cacactcgag gagttcgagt ctgaccttga aaagacgtgt
     3901 tatacgaaag tgcctgtgta ctttgcgaag aaggaacttg aaacctttgc tgatgagttt
     3961 gaggccgaag tgtttgagat tacgaccaga tcgatctcga ccgagtcgaa gaggaaagaa
     4021 aatgcccacg ctgagatctg gagagatttt tggtcacgcg agaacgaaga agagaatcat
     4081 atcacccgct tgaatcccga agtctctgtc ctctataggg atgagataaa agaaaaatcc
     4141 aacacctcgc ggaaaaatcg caagtccaat gctaacaacc gcttcagcga cccaagattt
     4201 acgcttgcga ccacgataac actgaacgct gacaagaaga agtccaatct tgccttcaaa
     4261 acagtcgagg atataaatat ccacatagac aacttcaata agaaattttc taagaacttt
     4321 tccggcgagt gggtctacgg tatcgatcgg ggtctgaagg agctggcaac attgaacgtc
     4381 gtgaagttta gcgatgtgaa aaacgtgttc ggcgtgtctc agcctaagga gtttgctaag
     4441 atccctatct acaagttgag ggacgagaag gctatcctga aggatgaaaa cggcctgagc
     4501 ctgaagaatg ctaaggggga ggctaggaaa gtgattgaca atattagcga cgtgctcgag
     4561 gaggggaaag aacccgacag cacactcttt gaaaaacggg aagtgagctc cattgacctt
     4621 actagagcga agctgataaa gggacacatt atcagcaacg gtgaccagaa aacctatttg
     4681 aaattgaagg aaacctccgc caagagaaga atcttcgaac tgttttccac tgcgaagatt
     4741 gacaaatctt ctcagttcca tgttcggaaa acgatagaac tgtctggtac gaagatttac
     4801 tggctctgtg agtggcagcg gcaagactcc tggcgcacag agaaggtgtc tcttcgcaac
     4861 acgctcaagg gatacctcca gaatttggat ctgaagaatc gcttcgaaaa tatcgaaacc
     4921 atcgaaaaaa ttaatcatct gcgcgatgct atcacagcaa acatggtcgg tattttgtca
     4981 catctccaga acaaactcga aatgcaggga gttatagcac tggagaacct ggataccgtc
     5041 cgggagcagt ccaacaagaa gatgattgat gaacacttcg aacagtcaaa cgagcacgtt
     5101 agcaggcgcc tggagtgggc gttgtactgc aagttcgcga acactggtga agttccacct
     5161 cagattaagg agagcatctt cctgcgggat gagttcaaag tttgtcagat tggtattttg
     5221 aatttcatcg acgtgaaggg tacctcgagc aactgcccca actgcgatca ggagtctagg
     5281 aaaaccggat cacatttcat ttgcaatttc cagaacaatt gcatatttag ctccaaggaa
     5341 aaccggaacc tcctcgaaca aaatctgcac aattcagacg acgtcgctgc ttttaacatt
     5401 gcgaagcggg ggttggaaat agttaaggtc taggctttga gaccacgaa
//
