# Supplementary material for: A modular cloning toolkit for genome editing in plants
Source: bioRxiv preprint, doi:10.1101/738021, version 3 (2019-10-23)
Supplement: GenBank DNA construct files [file 738021_file06.zip › pFH20.gb]

LOCUS       pFH20                   5479 bp    DNA     circular UNA 10-APR-2019
DEFINITION  Level0 ObCmsI, monocot codon optimized.
ACCESSION   urn.local...12m-abnbxnk
VERSION     urn.local...12m-abnbxnk
KEYWORDS    .
SOURCE      
  ORGANISM  
            .
FEATURES             Location/Qualifiers
     CDS             215..1225
                     /label="Sm/Sp no DraIII"
     rep_origin      1385..1999
                     /modified_by="hahnf"
                     /label="rep (pMB1)"
     rep_origin      1984
                     /label="ORI"
     misc_feature    2225..2230
                     /Recognition_pattern="GGTCTC(1/5)"
                     /annotation_group="GGTCTC"
                     /label="BsaI"
                     /note="Geneious type: restriction site"
     sig_peptide     2233..2259
                     /created_by="hahnf"
                     /modified_by="hahnf"
                     /label="SV40 NLS"
     CDS             2233..5460
                     /created_by="hahnf"
                     /label="ObCmsI"
     Stop_codon      5461..5463
                     /created_by="hahnf"
                     /label="Stop"
     misc_feature    complement(5469..5474)
                     /Recognition_pattern="GGTCTC(1/5)"
                     /annotation_group="GGTCTC"
                     /label="BsaI"
                     /note="Geneious type: restriction site"
ORIGIN      
        1 gtggctcttc agtggacgaa agggcctcgt gatacgccta tttttatagg ttaatgtcat
       61 gataataatg gtttcttaga cgtcaggtgg cacttttcgg ggaaatgtgc gcggaacccc
      121 tatttgttta tttttctaaa tacattcaaa tatgtatccg ctcatgagac aataaccctg
      181 ataaatgctt caataatatt gaaaaaggaa gagtatgcgc tcacgcaact ggtccagaac
      241 cttgaccgaa cgcagcggtg gtaacggcgc agtggcggtt ttcatggctt gttatgactg
      301 tttttttggg gtacagtcta tgcctcgggc atccaagcag caagcgcgtt acgccgtggg
      361 tcgatgtttg atgttatgga gcagcaacga tgttacgcag cagggcagtc gccctaaaac
      421 aaagttaaac atcatgaggg aagcggtgat cgccgaagta tcgactcaac tatcagaggt
      481 agttggcgtc atcgagcgcc atctcgaacc gacgttgctg gccgtacatt tgtacggctc
      541 cgcagtggat ggcggcctga agccacacag cgatattgat ttgctggtta cggtgaccgt
      601 aaggcttgat gaaacaacgc ggcgagcttt gatcaacgac cttttggaaa cttcggcttc
      661 ccctggagag agcgagattc tccgcgctgt agaagtcacc attgttgtgc acgacgacat
      721 cattccgtgg cgttatccag ctaagcgcga actgcaattt ggagaatggc agcgcaatga
      781 cattcttgca ggtatcttcg agccagccac gatcgacatt gatctggcta tcttgctgac
      841 aaaagcaaga gaacatagcg ttgccttggt aggtccagcg gcggaggaac tctttgatcc
      901 ggttcctgaa caggatctat ttgaggcgct aaatgaaacc ttaacgctat ggaactcgcc
      961 gcccgactgg gctggcgatg agcgaaatgt agtgcttacg ttgtcccgca tttggtacag
     1021 cgcagtaacc ggcaaaatcg cgccgaagga tgtcgctgcc gactgggcaa tggagcgcct
     1081 gccggcccag tatcagcccg tcatacttga agctagacag gcttatcttg gacaagaaga
     1141 agatcgcttg gcctcgcgcg cagatcagtt ggaagaattt gtccattacg taaaaggcga
     1201 gatcaccaag gtagtcggca aataactgtc agaccaagtt tactcatata tactttagat
     1261 tgatttaaaa cttcattttt aatttaaaag gatctaggtg aagatccttt ttgataatct
     1321 catgaccaaa atcccttaac gtgagttttc gttccactga gcgtcagacc ccgtagaaaa
     1381 gatcaaagga tcttcttgag atcctttttt tctgcgcgta atctgctgct tgcaaacaaa
     1441 aaaaccaccg ctaccagcgg tggtttgttt gccggatcaa gagctaccaa ctctttttcc
     1501 gaaggtaact ggcttcagca gagcgcagat accaaatact gtccttctag tgtagccgta
     1561 gttaggccac cacttcaaga actctgtagc accgcctaca tacctcgctc tgctaatcct
     1621 gttaccagtg gctgctgcca gtggcgataa gtcgtgtctt accgggttgg actcaagacg
     1681 atagttaccg gataaggcgc agcggtcggg ctgaacgggg ggttcgtgca cacagcccag
     1741 cttggagcga acgacctaca ccgaactgag atacctacag cgtgagctat gagaaagcgc
     1801 cacgcttccc gaagggagaa aggcggacag gtatccggta agcggcaggg tcggaacagg
     1861 agagcgcacg agggagcttc cagggggaaa cgcctggtat ctttatagtc ctgtcgggtt
     1921 tcgccacctc tgacttgagc gtcgattttt gtgatgctcg tcaggggggc ggagcctatg
     1981 gaaaaacgcc agcaacgcgg cctttttacg gttcctggcc ttttgctggc cttttgctca
     2041 catgttcttt cctgcgttat cccctgattc tgtggataac cgtattaccg cctttgagtg
     2101 agctgatacc gctcgccgca gccgaacgac cgagcgcagc gagtcagtga gcgaggaagc
     2161 ggaagagcgc ccaatacgca aaccgcctct ccccgcgcgt tggccgattc attaatcact
     2221 ctgtggtctc aaatggcccc aaagaagaaa cggaaggtta tgaagaatgg gataaacctg
     2281 ttcaagacga aaactaccaa gacaaagggc gtggacatgg agaaatacca gattactaaa
     2341 actatccggt tcaaattgct gccggataat gcgcatgaaa tagttgagaa agtgaagtcg
     2401 ctcaagacca gcaatgtcga tgaacttatg gacgaggtga aaaacgtcca cttgaagggc
     2461 cttgaattgt tgtttgccct caaaaagtat ttctactttg acggaaacca atgcaaaagc
     2521 ttcaagtcaa ccttggagat taaggcgagg tggttgcgcc tgtacacgcc agatcaatac
     2581 taccttaaga agtcaagcaa gaattcttac cagctcaagt ccttgtccta cttcaaggat
     2641 gtgtttaacg actggctgtt taattgggag gaatcggtca gcgaactggc catcatatac
     2701 gagaagtata agatctgtca gcatcaaagg gacagcagag cggacatcgc attgctgatc
     2761 aagaagcttt ctatgaagga gtactttcca tttatatctg accttattga ttgcgtgaac
     2821 gacaagaatt ctaacaaaac tttcctcatg aaattgtctg aagagttgtc cgtgctgttg
     2881 gagaagtgca acagcagagc gcttccttac caaagcaatg gcattgtggt cgggaaggca
     2941 tcattgaact attataccgt cagcaagtcc gaaaagatgc tccagaatga gtacgaggat
     3001 gtttgtcagt ccctcgacaa gaactacgac atcaccgaaa tgaaagtgat tctctataag
     3061 gaaaagcttg acaaccttaa cttcaaagat gtgacgatcg cgaacgccta caacctcctt
     3121 aaggaaaaca aggctttgca aaagaggctt ttctctgaat acgtctctca agggaaggtt
     3181 ctctccctta taaagacgga gctgcctctt ttctctaaca taaatgataa cgacttcgag
     3241 aaatacaaag agtggtcgaa tgaaattaaa aagctggccg acaagaagaa tactttttgt
     3301 aagaaaaccc agcaggataa gatcaaggac atccaaaata aaatctctga attgaaaaaa
     3361 aagagaggag ccctgtttca atataagttt acgtcatttc agaagcattg tgataattac
     3421 aagaaggttg cggttcagta cggcaaactc aaggcaagaa aaaaggcgat cgagaaggat
     3481 gaaatcgagg ctaatttgtt gaggtactgg agcgttatac tggaacagga agataagcat
     3541 tccctcgtcc tgataccgaa gaataacgct aaggatgcca agcagtacat agagacgata
     3601 aacaccaaag gcggtaaata tataattcac cacctggatt cattgacgct tagggctctc
     3661 aacaagctgt gcttcaacgc ggtcgatatt gaaaaaggcc aaatggtccg ggaaaatact
     3721 ttctatcagg gaataaagga ggagtttgaa agaaataaga tcaactgtga taaccaaggc
     3781 gtcctgaaga ttcaaggtct gtactcattt aaaactgagg ggggccaaat taatgagaag
     3841 gaggcagtgg agttctttaa agaggttctt aagtccaact acgcaagaga ggtgctcaat
     3901 ctcccttacg atctggaaag caacatcttc cagaaggaat acacaaatct ggatcaattc
     3961 aggcaggacc tggagaaatg ctgttacgca cttcattcga agattggtaa ggatgatctt
     4021 gacgaattta cgcggaggtt tgaggcgcaa gtgtttgata taacctctat tgacctcaag
     4081 tctaagaaag agaaaacaaa aactacgggc gagatgaaaa aacacacaca gttgtggctc
     4141 gaattctgga agggcgctat tgagcagaac ttcgccacca gggtcaaccc tgagctcagc
     4201 attttctgga gggcgcctaa gtcctcacgc gagaagaaat atggcaaggg ctcagatttg
     4261 tatgatccaa acaagaataa taggtacctc tacgagcagt acacactggc gctcacgata
     4321 acggagaacg caggctcaca cttcaaggat atagccttta aggataccag caagattaaa
     4381 gaagcaatta aagaattcaa tatgtctctg tcccagagca agtattgctt tgggatcgac
     4441 cgggggaatg ccgagctggt ttcactgtgc cttattaaga acgagaaaga ttttccattt
     4501 gaaaagttcc ctgtttatcg cttgagagac ttgacatatc agggggactt caaagacaaa
     4561 cacgaccaaa tgcggtatgg tgtcgcgatt aagaacatct catattttat cgatcaagag
     4621 gatctctttg aaaagaataa tttgtctgca atcgatatga cgactgcaaa gttgatcaaa
     4681 aacaagattg ttttgaacgg cgatgtcctg acgtacctga agcttaagga agagacggcc
     4741 aagcacaagc tcacacagtt ctttcaaggc tcatcaatca ataagaactc tcgggtttat
     4801 tttgacgagg acgagaatgt gttcaagata acaaccaata ggaatcataa tccagaagaa
     4861 attatctatt tttacagggg tgaatatggt gctatcaaaa ataagaacga cttggaggac
     4921 attctcaacg agtacctttg taagatggag acaggcgaga gcgagatcgt tcttctgaac
     4981 cgggtcaatc atctccggga tgccatctcg gctaatatcg tggggatact gagctacctt
     5041 attgatttgt ttccagagac tattgttgcg ctcgaaaacc ttgcgaaggg gaccatagat
     5101 cgccacgtct cacagtccta cgagaacata accaggagat tcgagtgggc tctctaccgg
     5161 aaattgctga ataagcagct ggctccgccg gagctgaaag agaacattct cctcagggaa
     5221 ggtgacgata agatcgatca attcggcatt atacactttg tggaagaaaa gaataccagc
     5281 aaagactgtc ctaattgtag aaagacaacc caacagacaa atgataacaa atttaaggag
     5341 aagaagtttg tttgcaaaag ctgcggattc gacacctcca aggatcggaa gggcatggat
     5401 tcactcaatt cccccgatac tgtcgccgcc tacaacgtcg cgcgcaagaa gttcgaatca
     5461 taagctttga gaccacgaa
//
