# Supplementary material for: A modular cloning toolkit for genome editing in plants
Source: bioRxiv preprint, doi:10.1101/738021, version 3 (2019-10-23)
Supplement: GenBank DNA construct files [file 738021_file06.zip › pFH21.gb]

LOCUS       pFH21                   5974 bp    DNA     circular UNA 10-APR-2019
DEFINITION  Level0 SuCmsI, monocot codon optimized.
ACCESSION   urn.local...12n-abnbxnk
VERSION     urn.local...12n-abnbxnk
KEYWORDS    .
SOURCE      
  ORGANISM  
            .
FEATURES             Location/Qualifiers
     CDS             215..1225
                     /label="Sm/Sp no DraIII"
     rep_origin      1385..1999
                     /modified_by="hahnf"
                     /label="rep (pMB1)"
     rep_origin      1984
                     /label="ORI"
     misc_feature    2225..2230
                     /Recognition_pattern="GGTCTC(1/5)"
                     /annotation_group="GGTCTC"
                     /label="BsaI"
                     /note="Geneious type: restriction site"
     ligation        2232..2235
                     /label="Ligation"
     sig_peptide     2233..2259
                     /created_by="hahnf"
                     /modified_by="hahnf"
                     /label="SV40 NLS"
     CDS             2233..5955
                     /created_by="hahnf"
                     /modified_by="hahnf"
                     /label="SuCmsI"
     ligation        2328..2331
                     /label="Ligation"
     ligation        3100..3103
                     /label="Ligation"
     ligation        3285..3288
                     /label="Ligation"
     ligation        3892..3895
                     /label="Ligation"
     ligation        4440..4443
                     /label="Ligation"
     ligation        4719..4722
                     /label="Ligation"
     Stop_codon      5956..5958
                     /created_by="hahnf"
                     /label="Stop"
     ligation        5959..5962
                     /label="Ligation"
     misc_feature    complement(5964..5969)
                     /Recognition_pattern="GGTCTC(1/5)"
                     /annotation_group="GGTCTC"
                     /label="BsaI"
                     /note="Geneious type: restriction site"
ORIGIN      
        1 gtggctcttc agtggacgaa agggcctcgt gatacgccta tttttatagg ttaatgtcat
       61 gataataatg gtttcttaga cgtcaggtgg cacttttcgg ggaaatgtgc gcggaacccc
      121 tatttgttta tttttctaaa tacattcaaa tatgtatccg ctcatgagac aataaccctg
      181 ataaatgctt caataatatt gaaaaaggaa gagtatgcgc tcacgcaact ggtccagaac
      241 cttgaccgaa cgcagcggtg gtaacggcgc agtggcggtt ttcatggctt gttatgactg
      301 tttttttggg gtacagtcta tgcctcgggc atccaagcag caagcgcgtt acgccgtggg
      361 tcgatgtttg atgttatgga gcagcaacga tgttacgcag cagggcagtc gccctaaaac
      421 aaagttaaac atcatgaggg aagcggtgat cgccgaagta tcgactcaac tatcagaggt
      481 agttggcgtc atcgagcgcc atctcgaacc gacgttgctg gccgtacatt tgtacggctc
      541 cgcagtggat ggcggcctga agccacacag cgatattgat ttgctggtta cggtgaccgt
      601 aaggcttgat gaaacaacgc ggcgagcttt gatcaacgac cttttggaaa cttcggcttc
      661 ccctggagag agcgagattc tccgcgctgt agaagtcacc attgttgtgc acgacgacat
      721 cattccgtgg cgttatccag ctaagcgcga actgcaattt ggagaatggc agcgcaatga
      781 cattcttgca ggtatcttcg agccagccac gatcgacatt gatctggcta tcttgctgac
      841 aaaagcaaga gaacatagcg ttgccttggt aggtccagcg gcggaggaac tctttgatcc
      901 ggttcctgaa caggatctat ttgaggcgct aaatgaaacc ttaacgctat ggaactcgcc
      961 gcccgactgg gctggcgatg agcgaaatgt agtgcttacg ttgtcccgca tttggtacag
     1021 cgcagtaacc ggcaaaatcg cgccgaagga tgtcgctgcc gactgggcaa tggagcgcct
     1081 gccggcccag tatcagcccg tcatacttga agctagacag gcttatcttg gacaagaaga
     1141 agatcgcttg gcctcgcgcg cagatcagtt ggaagaattt gtccattacg taaaaggcga
     1201 gatcaccaag gtagtcggca aataactgtc agaccaagtt tactcatata tactttagat
     1261 tgatttaaaa cttcattttt aatttaaaag gatctaggtg aagatccttt ttgataatct
     1321 catgaccaaa atcccttaac gtgagttttc gttccactga gcgtcagacc ccgtagaaaa
     1381 gatcaaagga tcttcttgag atcctttttt tctgcgcgta atctgctgct tgcaaacaaa
     1441 aaaaccaccg ctaccagcgg tggtttgttt gccggatcaa gagctaccaa ctctttttcc
     1501 gaaggtaact ggcttcagca gagcgcagat accaaatact gtccttctag tgtagccgta
     1561 gttaggccac cacttcaaga actctgtagc accgcctaca tacctcgctc tgctaatcct
     1621 gttaccagtg gctgctgcca gtggcgataa gtcgtgtctt accgggttgg actcaagacg
     1681 atagttaccg gataaggcgc agcggtcggg ctgaacgggg ggttcgtgca cacagcccag
     1741 cttggagcga acgacctaca ccgaactgag atacctacag cgtgagctat gagaaagcgc
     1801 cacgcttccc gaagggagaa aggcggacag gtatccggta agcggcaggg tcggaacagg
     1861 agagcgcacg agggagcttc cagggggaaa cgcctggtat ctttatagtc ctgtcgggtt
     1921 tcgccacctc tgacttgagc gtcgattttt gtgatgctcg tcaggggggc ggagcctatg
     1981 gaaaaacgcc agcaacgcgg cctttttacg gttcctggcc ttttgctggc cttttgctca
     2041 catgttcttt cctgcgttat cccctgattc tgtggataac cgtattaccg cctttgagtg
     2101 agctgatacc gctcgccgca gccgaacgac cgagcgcagc gagtcagtga gcgaggaagc
     2161 ggaagagcgc ccaatacgca aaccgcctct ccccgcgcgt tggccgattc attaatcact
     2221 ctgtggtctc aaatggcccc aaagaagaaa cggaaggtta tgcttcacgc tttcactaat
     2281 cagtatcaac tttctaaaac attgagattc ggagcaactc tgaaagaaga tgagaaaaaa
     2341 tgcaagagtc atgaggaact taaaggattt gtagatattt catatgaaaa catgaaatct
     2401 tccgctacaa tcgctgaaag tttgaacgaa aatgaacttg tgaaaaaatg cgaaaggtgt
     2461 tattctgaga tcgtgaaatt tcataacgct tgggagaaaa tctactacag gacagatcaa
     2521 attgctgtct ataaagattt ctataggcaa ctgtcaagaa aagctagatt tgatgccggt
     2581 aagcaaaatt cacaactgat aaccttagct tccctttgcg gtatgtacca aggagctaag
     2641 ttaagtagat acataaccaa ttattggaaa gataacatta ctaggcagaa atcatttctt
     2701 aaagattttt cccaacagtt acatcaatac actcgtgcac tggaaaagtc tgataaggct
     2761 catacaaaac ctaatctgat caacttcaat aagaccttta tggtgttggc caatctcgtg
     2821 aacgaaatag ttattcctct ttctaatgga gccatctctt ttccaaacat ctctaagctg
     2881 gaggacgggg aagagtccca tcttatagaa tttgcactca atgactattc tcagttgtct
     2941 gaattaattg gtgaattgaa ggatgcaata gccactaacg gtggttacac accatttgca
     3001 aaggtgaccc ttaatcatta tacagcagaa cagaaaccac acgtatttaa aaatgatatt
     3061 gatgctaaaa tacgtgagct taagttgatt gggttggttg aaaccttgaa aggaaaatcc
     3121 agtgaacaga ttgaggaata cttctcaaat ttagacaagt ttagcacata caacgatagg
     3181 aaccaatcag taatcgtaag aactcaatgc tttaagtata aacccattcc ttttttggtt
     3241 aagcatcaac ttgcaaagta catttcagaa ccaaacggtt gggatgagga cgccgtagct
     3301 aaggttctgg atgctgttgg agctattcgt tctccagcac atgattacgc taataaccaa
     3361 gaggggtttg atttaaacca ttatcctatt aaagtcgctt tcgattatgc ttgggagcag
     3421 ttggctaatt ctttgtatac caccgtgact tttccccaag aaatgtgcga aaaatattta
     3481 aatagtatct acggttgtga agtctccaag gagcctgtat ttaaattcta tgctgatctg
     3541 ctttatatca ggaagaatct ggctgtactc gaacataaga acaatctgcc cagtaatcag
     3601 gaagagttca tatgtaagat caacaacaca tttgagaaca tcgtgttacc atataagatt
     3661 tctcaatttg aaacttataa gaaggatata cttgcctgga taaacgatgg gcatgaccat
     3721 aaaaaatata ctgatgcaaa acagcaatta ggttttatta ggggtggact caagggtagg
     3781 attaaggcag aagaagtgtc ccagaaagac aaatatggaa aaatcaagtc ttattatgag
     3841 aacccttaca ctaaactcac caacgaattt aagcaaatat cctctactta tggcaagacc
     3901 ttcgctgagt taagagacaa atttaaagag aagaatgaga tcaccaaaat tacccacttc
     3961 ggtattataa tagaagataa aaacagagac agatatttac ttgcaagcga gttgaagcac
     4021 gaacaaatca accacgtcag tactatcctt aacaagttag ataaatcatc tgaatttatt
     4081 acctatcaag ttaagagcct tacaagcaaa acattgatta aattgattaa aaatcacacc
     4141 acaaagaagg gagccatttc accatatgct gattttcaca ccagtaaaac cggattcaac
     4201 aagaatgaaa tcgaaaagaa ttgggataat tataagagag aacaggtatt ggttgagtat
     4261 gtcaaagatt gtctgaccga tagtactatg gcaaaaaacc agaactgggc agagttcggt
     4321 tggaattttg agaaatgcaa ctcctatgag gatatcgaac acgaaatcga ccaaaaatca
     4381 tatttgctgc agagcgatac aattagcaag cagagtattg cttccctcgt ggaggggggc
     4441 tgccttctcc ttcctataat taaccaagat ataacaagca aggagaggaa ggataaaaat
     4501 caattttcaa aagattggaa ccatattttc gaaggttcca aagaattccg tctccaccca
     4561 gagttcgcag ttagctacag gacacctatt gaagggtatc cggtacagaa gaggtacggg
     4621 cgtctgcagt tcgtttgcgc ttttaatgca cacatcgttc cacaaaatgg tgagttcatc
     4681 aatttgaaaa agcagatcga gaactttaac gatgaagatg ttcagaaacg taatgtgact
     4741 gaattcaata aaaaggtgaa tcatgcactt tccgacaaag aatacgtcgt tattggtatt
     4801 gatagaggcc tcaaacagct tgccacactc tgtgttttag acaaaagagg taaaattctt
     4861 ggagattttg agatctacaa aaaggaattt gtgcgtgctg aaaaaagaag cgagagtcat
     4921 tgggaacaca cacaagcaga aaccagacat atcttggatc tttccaattt gcgtgtggag
     4981 acaacaatag agggtaaaaa ggttctcgtg gaccagagcc tcacacttgt gaaaaagaat
     5041 cgtgatacac cagatgagga agctactgaa gaaaataaac agaaaatcaa gttgaagcag
     5101 ctcagctata ttagaaaatt gcagcataag atgcagacta acgaacagga cgttttagat
     5161 ttaattaata atgaaccatc agatgaagaa tttaagaaaa gaatcgaggg gcttatttcc
     5221 agttttggag aaggacagaa gtacgctgac cttccaatta atactatgag agaaatgatc
     5281 tctgatctcc agggagttat cgctagagga aacaaccaaa cagagaaaaa taaaattatt
     5341 gaattagatg ctgcagacaa ccttaaacaa ggtattgtag ctaacatgat cggaattgtt
     5401 aattacatct tcgctaagta ttcatacaag gcttacatct ctcttgagga tttgtcaaga
     5461 gcctatggag gtgcaaagtc cggttatgac ggaaggtatc tgccatcaac ttcacaagac
     5521 gaggatgtag atttcaagga acagcagaat cagatgcttg caggtttggg tacctaccaa
     5581 ttcttcgaga tgcagcttct gaaaaaactt caaaagattc agagtgataa caccgttctg
     5641 agattcgtgc ccgctttcag atctgcagat aactatagaa atattttgag acttgaggaa
     5701 actaaatata agtctaagcc gttcggcgtt gttcatttca tagatccaaa gtttacatca
     5761 aagaaatgcc ccgtctgtag caaaacaaat gtatacaggg acaaggatga catcttggtt
     5821 tgcaaagagt gcggttttag gagcgactcc caattaaaag aaagagagaa taacattcat
     5881 tatattcaca acggggacga taacggtgca taccacatcg cccttaagag cgttgagaat
     5941 cttattcaga tgaagtaagc tttgagacca cgaa
//
