# Supplementary material for: A modular cloning toolkit for genome editing in plants
Source: bioRxiv preprint, doi:10.1101/738021, version 3 (2019-10-23)
Supplement: GenBank DNA construct files [file 738021_file06.zip › pFH22.gb]

LOCUS       pFH22                   6388 bp    DNA     circular UNA 10-APR-2019
DEFINITION  Level0 xCas9 3.7, unknown codon optimization.
ACCESSION   urn.local...12o-abnbxnk
VERSION     urn.local...12o-abnbxnk
KEYWORDS    .
SOURCE      
  ORGANISM  
            .
FEATURES             Location/Qualifiers
     CDS             215..1225
                     /label="Sm/Sp no DraIII"
     rep_origin      1385..1999
                     /modified_by="hahnf"
                     /label="rep (pMB1)"
     rep_origin      1984
                     /label="ORI"
     misc_feature    2225..2230
                     /Recognition_pattern="GGTCTC(1/5)"
                     /label="BsaI"
                     /note="Geneious type: restriction site"
     ligation        2232..2235
                     /label="Ligation"
     CDS             2233..6369
                     /codon_start=1
                     /product="Cas9 (Csn1) endonuclease from the Streptococcus
                     pyogenes Type II CRISPR/Cas system"
                     /note="generates RNA-guided double strand breaks in DNA"
                     /translation="MDKKYSIGLDIGTNSVGWAVITDEYKVPSKKFKVLGNTDRHSIK
                     KNLIGALLFDSGETAEATRLKRTARRRYTRRKNRICYLQEIFSNEMAKVDDSFFHRLE
                     ESFLVEEDKKHERHPIFGNIVDEVAYHEKYPTIYHLRKKLVDSTDKADLRLIYLALAH
                     MIKFRGHFLIEGDLNPDNSDVDKLFIQLVQTYNQLFEENPINASGVDAKAILSARLSK
                     SRRLENLIAQLPGEKKNGLFGNLIALSLGLTPNFKSNFDLAEDTKLQLSKDTYDDDLD
                     NLLAQIGDQYADLFLAAKNLSDAILLSDILRVNTEITKAPLSASMIKLYDEHHQDLTL
                     LKALVRQQLPEKYKEIFFDQSKNGYAGYIDGGASQEEFYKFIKPILEKMDGTEELLVK
                     LNREDLLRKQRTFDNGIIPHQIHLGELHAILRRQEDFYPFLKDNREKIEKILTFRIPY
                     YVGPLARGNSRFAWMTRKSEETITPWNFEKVVDKGASAQSFIERMTNFDKNLPNEKVL
                     PKHSLLYEYFTVYNELTKVKYVTEGMRKPAFLSGDQKKAIVDLLFKTNRKVTVKQLKE
                     DYFKKIECFDSVEISGVEDRFNASLGTYHDLLKIIKDKDFLDNEENEDILEDIVLTLT
                     LFEDREMIEERLKTYAHLFDDKVMKQLKRRRYTGWGRLSRKLINGIRDKQSGKTILDF
                     LKSDGFANRNFIQLIHDDSLTFKEDIQKAQVSGQGDSLHEHIANLAGSPAIKKGILQT
                     VKVVDELVKVMGRHKPENIVIEMARENQTTQKGQKNSRERMKRIEEGIKELGSQILKE
                     HPVENTQLQNEKLYLYYLQNGRDMYVDQELDINRLSDYDVDHIVPQSFLKDDSIDNKV
                     LTRSDKNRGKSDNVPSEEVVKKMKNYWRQLLNAKLITQRKFDNLTKAERGGLSELDKA
                     GFIKRQLVETRQITKHVAQILDSRMNTKYDENDKLIREVKVITLKSKLVSDFRKDFQF
                     YKVREINNYHHAHDAYLNAVVGTALIKKYPKLESEFVYGDYKVYDVRKMIAKSEQEIG
                     KATAKYFFYSNIMNFFKTEITLANGEIRKRPLIETNGETGEIVWDKGRDFATVRKVLS
                     MPQVNIVKKTEVQTGGFSKESILPKRNSDKLIARKKDWDPKKYGGFDSPTVAYSVLVV
                     AKVEKGKSKKLKSVKELLGITIMERSSFEKNPIDFLEAKGYKEVKKDLIIKLPKYSLF
                     ELENGRKRMLASAGVLQKGNELALPSKYVNFLYLASHYEKLKGSPEDNEQKQLFVEQH
                     KHYLDEIIEQISEFSKRVILADANLDKVLSAYNKHRDKPIREQAENIIHLFTLTNLGA
                     PAAFKYFDTTIDRKRYTSTKEVLDATLIHQSITGLYETRIDLSQLGGD"
                     /modified_by="hahnf"
                     /label="xCas9 3.7"
     sig_peptide     6349..6369
                     /codon_start=1
                     /product="nuclear localization signal of SV40 (simian
                     virus 40) large T antigen"
                     /translation="PKKKRKV"
                     /modified_by="hahnf"
                     /label="SV40 NLS"
     Stop_codon      6370..6372
                     /created_by="hahnf"
                     /modified_by="hahnf"
                     /label="Stop"
     ligation        6373..6376
                     /label="Ligation"
     misc_feature    complement(6378..6383)
                     /Recognition_pattern="GGTCTC(1/5)"
                     /label="BsaI"
                     /note="Geneious type: restriction site"
ORIGIN      
        1 gtggctcttc agtggacgaa agggcctcgt gatacgccta tttttatagg ttaatgtcat
       61 gataataatg gtttcttaga cgtcaggtgg cacttttcgg ggaaatgtgc gcggaacccc
      121 tatttgttta tttttctaaa tacattcaaa tatgtatccg ctcatgagac aataaccctg
      181 ataaatgctt caataatatt gaaaaaggaa gagtatgcgc tcacgcaact ggtccagaac
      241 cttgaccgaa cgcagcggtg gtaacggcgc agtggcggtt ttcatggctt gttatgactg
      301 tttttttggg gtacagtcta tgcctcgggc atccaagcag caagcgcgtt acgccgtggg
      361 tcgatgtttg atgttatgga gcagcaacga tgttacgcag cagggcagtc gccctaaaac
      421 aaagttaaac atcatgaggg aagcggtgat cgccgaagta tcgactcaac tatcagaggt
      481 agttggcgtc atcgagcgcc atctcgaacc gacgttgctg gccgtacatt tgtacggctc
      541 cgcagtggat ggcggcctga agccacacag cgatattgat ttgctggtta cggtgaccgt
      601 aaggcttgat gaaacaacgc ggcgagcttt gatcaacgac cttttggaaa cttcggcttc
      661 ccctggagag agcgagattc tccgcgctgt agaagtcacc attgttgtgc acgacgacat
      721 cattccgtgg cgttatccag ctaagcgcga actgcaattt ggagaatggc agcgcaatga
      781 cattcttgca ggtatcttcg agccagccac gatcgacatt gatctggcta tcttgctgac
      841 aaaagcaaga gaacatagcg ttgccttggt aggtccagcg gcggaggaac tctttgatcc
      901 ggttcctgaa caggatctat ttgaggcgct aaatgaaacc ttaacgctat ggaactcgcc
      961 gcccgactgg gctggcgatg agcgaaatgt agtgcttacg ttgtcccgca tttggtacag
     1021 cgcagtaacc ggcaaaatcg cgccgaagga tgtcgctgcc gactgggcaa tggagcgcct
     1081 gccggcccag tatcagcccg tcatacttga agctagacag gcttatcttg gacaagaaga
     1141 agatcgcttg gcctcgcgcg cagatcagtt ggaagaattt gtccattacg taaaaggcga
     1201 gatcaccaag gtagtcggca aataactgtc agaccaagtt tactcatata tactttagat
     1261 tgatttaaaa cttcattttt aatttaaaag gatctaggtg aagatccttt ttgataatct
     1321 catgaccaaa atcccttaac gtgagttttc gttccactga gcgtcagacc ccgtagaaaa
     1381 gatcaaagga tcttcttgag atcctttttt tctgcgcgta atctgctgct tgcaaacaaa
     1441 aaaaccaccg ctaccagcgg tggtttgttt gccggatcaa gagctaccaa ctctttttcc
     1501 gaaggtaact ggcttcagca gagcgcagat accaaatact gtccttctag tgtagccgta
     1561 gttaggccac cacttcaaga actctgtagc accgcctaca tacctcgctc tgctaatcct
     1621 gttaccagtg gctgctgcca gtggcgataa gtcgtgtctt accgggttgg actcaagacg
     1681 atagttaccg gataaggcgc agcggtcggg ctgaacgggg ggttcgtgca cacagcccag
     1741 cttggagcga acgacctaca ccgaactgag atacctacag cgtgagctat gagaaagcgc
     1801 cacgcttccc gaagggagaa aggcggacag gtatccggta agcggcaggg tcggaacagg
     1861 agagcgcacg agggagcttc cagggggaaa cgcctggtat ctttatagtc ctgtcgggtt
     1921 tcgccacctc tgacttgagc gtcgattttt gtgatgctcg tcaggggggc ggagcctatg
     1981 gaaaaacgcc agcaacgcgg cctttttacg gttcctggcc ttttgctggc cttttgctca
     2041 catgttcttt cctgcgttat cccctgattc tgtggataac cgtattaccg cctttgagtg
     2101 agctgatacc gctcgccgca gccgaacgac cgagcgcagc gagtcagtga gcgaggaagc
     2161 ggaagagcgc ccaatacgca aaccgcctct ccccgcgcgt tggccgattc attaatcact
     2221 ctgtggtctc aaatggacaa gaagtactcc attgggctcg atatcggcac aaacagcgtc
     2281 ggctgggccg tcattacgga cgagtacaag gtgccgagca aaaaattcaa agttctgggc
     2341 aataccgatc gccacagcat aaagaagaac ctcattggcg ccctcctgtt cgactccggg
     2401 gagacggccg aagccacgcg gctcaaaaga acagcacggc gcagatatac ccgcagaaag
     2461 aatcggatct gctacctgca ggagatcttt agtaatgaga tggctaaggt ggatgactct
     2521 ttcttccata ggctggagga gtcctttttg gtggaggagg ataaaaagca cgagcgccac
     2581 ccaatctttg gcaatatcgt ggacgaggtg gcgtaccatg aaaagtaccc aaccatatat
     2641 catctgagga agaagcttgt agacagtact gataaggctg acttgcggtt gatctatctc
     2701 gcgctggcgc atatgatcaa atttcgggga cacttcctca tcgaggggga cctgaaccca
     2761 gacaacagcg atgtcgacaa actctttatc caactggttc agacttacaa tcagcttttc
     2821 gaagagaacc cgatcaacgc atccggagtt gacgccaaag caatcctgag cgctaggctg
     2881 tccaaatccc ggcggctcga aaacctcatc gcacagctcc ctggggagaa gaagaacggc
     2941 ctgtttggta atcttatcgc cctgtcactc gggctgaccc ccaactttaa atctaacttc
     3001 gacctggccg aagatactaa gcttcaactg agcaaagaca cctacgatga tgatctcgac
     3061 aatctgctgg cccagatcgg cgaccagtac gcagaccttt ttttggcggc aaagaacctg
     3121 tcagacgcca ttctgctgag tgatattctg cgagtgaaca cggagatcac caaagctccg
     3181 ctgagcgcta gtatgatcaa gctgtatgat gagcaccacc aagacttgac tttgctgaag
     3241 gcccttgtca gacagcaact gcctgagaag tacaaggaaa ttttcttcga tcagtctaaa
     3301 aatggctacg ccggatacat tgacggcgga gcaagccagg aggaatttta caaatttatt
     3361 aagcccatct tggaaaaaat ggacggcacc gaggagctgc tggtaaagct taacagagaa
     3421 gatctgttgc gcaaacagcg cactttcgac aatggaatca tcccccacca gattcacctg
     3481 ggcgaactgc acgctatcct caggcggcaa gaggatttct accccttttt gaaagataac
     3541 agggaaaaga ttgagaaaat cctcacattt cggataccct actatgtagg ccccctcgcc
     3601 cggggaaatt ccagattcgc gtggatgact cgcaaatcag aagagactat cactccctgg
     3661 aacttcgaga aggtcgtgga taagggggcc tctgcccagt ccttcatcga aaggatgact
     3721 aactttgata aaaatctgcc taacgaaaag gtgcttccta aacactctct gctgtacgag
     3781 tacttcacag tttataacga gctcaccaag gtcaaatacg tcacagaagg gatgagaaag
     3841 ccagcattcc tgtctggaga tcagaagaaa gctatcgtgg acctcctctt caagacgaac
     3901 cggaaagtta ccgtgaaaca gctcaaagaa gattatttca aaaagattga atgtttcgac
     3961 tctgttgaaa tcagcggagt ggaggatcgc ttcaacgcat ccctgggaac gtatcacgat
     4021 ctcctgaaaa tcattaaaga caaggacttc ctggacaatg aggagaacga ggacattctt
     4081 gaggacattg tcctcaccct tacgttgttt gaagataggg agatgattga agaacgcttg
     4141 aaaacttacg ctcatctctt cgacgacaaa gtcatgaaac agctcaagag gcgccgatat
     4201 acaggatggg ggcggctgtc aagaaaactg atcaatggga tccgagacaa gcagagtgga
     4261 aagacaatcc tggattttct taagtccgat ggatttgcca accggaactt catccagttg
     4321 atccatgatg actctctcac ctttaaggag gacatccaga aagcacaagt ttctggccag
     4381 ggggacagtc tccacgagca catcgctaat cttgcaggta gcccagctat caaaaaggga
     4441 atactgcaga ccgttaaggt cgtggatgaa ctcgtcaaag taatgggaag gcataagccc
     4501 gagaatatcg ttatcgagat ggcccgagag aaccaaacta cccagaaggg acagaagaac
     4561 agtagggaaa ggatgaagag gattgaagag ggtataaaag aactggggtc ccaaatcctt
     4621 aaggaacacc cagttgaaaa cacccagctt cagaatgaga agctctacct gtactacctg
     4681 cagaacggca gggacatgta cgtggatcag gaactggaca tcaatcggct ctccgactac
     4741 gacgtggatc atatcgtgcc ccagtctttt ctcaaagatg attctattga taataaagtg
     4801 ttgacaagat ccgataaaaa tagagggaag agtgataacg tcccctcaga agaagttgtc
     4861 aagaaaatga aaaattattg gcggcagctg ctgaacgcca aactgatcac acaacggaag
     4921 ttcgataatc tgactaaggc tgaacgaggt ggcctgtctg agttggataa agccggcttc
     4981 atcaaaaggc agcttgttga gacacgccag atcaccaagc acgtggccca aattctcgat
     5041 tcacgcatga acaccaagta cgatgaaaat gacaaactga ttcgagaggt gaaagttatt
     5101 actctgaagt ctaagctggt ttcagatttc agaaaggact ttcagtttta taaggtgaga
     5161 gagatcaaca attaccacca tgcgcatgat gcctacctga atgcagtggt aggcactgca
     5221 cttatcaaaa aatatcccaa gcttgaatct gaatttgttt acggagacta taaagtgtac
     5281 gatgttagga aaatgatcgc aaagtctgag caggaaatag gcaaggccac cgctaagtac
     5341 ttcttttaca gcaatattat gaattttttc aagaccgaga ttacactggc caatggagag
     5401 attcggaagc gaccacttat cgaaacaaac ggagaaacag gagaaatcgt gtgggacaag
     5461 ggtagggatt tcgcgacagt ccggaaggtc ctgtccatgc cgcaggtgaa catcgttaaa
     5521 aagaccgaag tacagaccgg aggcttctcc aaggaaagta tcctcccgaa aaggaacagc
     5581 gacaagctga tcgcacgcaa aaaagattgg gaccccaaga aatacggcgg attcgattct
     5641 cctacagtcg cttacagtgt actggttgtg gccaaagtgg agaaagggaa gtctaaaaaa
     5701 ctcaaaagcg tcaaggaact gctgggcatc acaatcatgg agcgatcaag cttcgaaaaa
     5761 aaccccatcg actttctcga ggcgaaagga tataaagagg tcaaaaaaga cctcatcatt
     5821 aagcttccca agtactctct ctttgagctt gaaaacggcc ggaaacgaat gctcgctagt
     5881 gcgggcgtac tgcagaaagg taacgagctg gcactgccct ctaaatacgt taatttcttg
     5941 tatctggcca gccactatga aaagctcaaa ggatctcccg aagataatga gcagaagcag
     6001 ctgttcgtgg aacaacacaa acactacctt gatgagatca tcgagcaaat aagcgaattc
     6061 tccaaaagag tgatcctcgc cgacgctaac ctcgataagg tgctttctgc ttacaataag
     6121 cacagggata agcccatcag ggagcaggca gaaaacatta tccacttgtt tactctgacc
     6181 aacttgggcg cgcctgcagc cttcaagtac ttcgacacca ccatagacag aaagcggtac
     6241 acctctacaa aggaggtcct ggacgccaca ctgattcatc agtcaattac ggggctctat
     6301 gaaacaagaa tcgacctctc tcagctcggt ggagacagca gggctgaccc caagaagaag
     6361 aggaaggtgt aggctttgag accacgaa
//
