# Supplementary material for: A modular cloning toolkit for genome editing in plants
Source: bioRxiv preprint, doi:10.1101/738021, version 3 (2019-10-23)
Supplement: GenBank DNA construct files [file 738021_file06.zip › pFH23 .gb]

LOCUS       pFH23_                 10838 bp    DNA     circular UNA 30-APR-2019
DEFINITION  Level1 ZmUBIp::SpCas9 (wheat optimized):NOSt (Position 2).
ACCESSION   urn.local...5d-aesjz9l
VERSION     urn.local...5d-aesjz9l
KEYWORDS    .
SOURCE      
  ORGANISM  
            .
FEATURES             Location/Qualifiers
     misc_feature    6..11
                     /Recognition_pattern="GAAGAC(2/6)"
                     /annotation_group="GAAGAC"
                     /label="BpiI"
                     /note="Geneious type: restriction site"
     promoter        34..928
                     /modified_by="hahnf"
                     /label="UBIQUITIN upstream Promoter region (Zea mays)"
     5'_UTR          929..1010
                     /modified_by="hahnf"
                     /label="UBIQUITIN Untranslated Exon 1 /5' UTR (Zea mays)"
     5'_UTR          929
                     /label="Start of transcription"
     misc._feature   1009..1012
                     /label="donor splice"
     intron          1011..2020
                     /modified_by="hahnf"
                     /label="UBIQUITIN intron (Zea mays)"
     misc._feature   2018..2021
                     /label="acceptor splice"
     5'_UTR          2021..2022
                     /modified_by="hahnf"
                     /label="UBIQUITIN Untranslated Exon 2/5' UTR (Zea mays)"
     CDS             2023..6225
                     /created_by="hahnf"
                     /label="SpCas9 (wheat optimized)"
     Misc._Feature   2023..2025
                     /label="native start of translation"
     sig_peptide     2029..2049
                     /created_by="hahnf"
                     /modified_by="hahnf"
                     /label="SV40 NLS"
     sig_peptide     6178..6225
                     /created_by="hahnf"
                     /modified_by="hahnf"
                     /label="Nucleoplasmin NLS"
     Stop_codon      6226..6228
                     /created_by="hahnf"
                     /modified_by="hahnf"
                     /label="Stop"
     terminator      6233..6495
                     /vntifkey=43
                     /modified_by="hahnf"
                     /label="NOSt"
     misc_feature    complement(6506..6511)
                     /Recognition_pattern="GAAGAC(2/6)"
                     /annotation_group="GAAGAC"
                     /label="BpiI"
                     /note="Geneious type: restriction site"
     Misc._feature   complement(6527..6654)
                     /label="RB short"
     rep_origin      complement(8190..8804)
                     /modified_by="hahnf"
                     /Transferred_From="pFH13, pFH14, pFH15, pFH16, pFH17,
                     pFH18 , pFH19, pFH20, pFH21, pFH22, pFH32, pFH45, pFH46,
                     pFH47, pFH48, pFH55 , pFH76, pFH77, pFH78, pFH79, pFH91 ,
                     pFH92"
                     /Transferred_Similarity="99.84%"
                     /label="rep (pMB1)"
     CDS             complement(8967..9824)
                     /label="AmpR"
     Misc._feature   10669..10816
                     /label="LB"
ORIGIN      
        1 tctgtgaaga caagcaagaa ttcaagcttg gaggtgcagc gtgacccggt cgtgcccctc
       61 tctagagata atgagcattg catgtctaag ttataaaaaa ttaccacata ttttttttgt
      121 cacacttgtt tgaagtgcag tttatctatc tttatacata tatttaaact ttactctacg
      181 aataatataa tctatagtac tacaataata tcagtgtttt agagaatcat ataaatgaac
      241 agttagacat ggtctaaagg acaattgagt attttgacaa caggactcta cagttttatc
      301 tttttagtgt gcatgtgttc tccttttttt ttgcaaatag cttcacctat ataatacttc
      361 atccatttta ttagtacatc catttagggt ttagggttaa tggtttttat agactaattt
      421 ttttagtaca tctattttat tctattttag cctctaaatt aagaaaacta aaactctatt
      481 ttagtttttt tatttaataa tttagatata aaatagaata aaataaagtg actaaaaatt
      541 aaacaaatac cctttaagaa attaaaaaaa ctaaggaaac atttttcttg tttcgagtag
      601 ataatgccag cctgttaaac gccgtcgacg agtctaacgg acaccaacca gcgaaccagc
      661 agcgtcgcgt cgggccaagc gaagcagacg gcacggcatc tctgtcgctg cctctggacc
      721 cctctcgaga gttccgctcc accgttggac ttgctccgct gtcggcatcc agaaattgcg
      781 tggcggagcg gcagacgtga gccggcacgg caggcggcct cctcctcctc tcacggcacg
      841 gcagctacgg gggattcctt tcccaccgct ccttcgcttt cccttcctcg cccgccgtaa
      901 taaatagaca ccccctccac accctctttc cccaacctcg tgttgttcgg agcgcacaca
      961 cacacaacca gatctccccc aaatccaccc gtcggcacct ccgcttcaag gtacgccgct
     1021 cgtcctcccc ccccccccct ctctaccttc tctagatcgg cgttccggtc catggttagg
     1081 gcccggtagt tctacttctg ttcatgtttg tgttagatcc gtgtttgtgt tagatccgtg
     1141 ctgctagcgt tcgtacacgg atgcgacctg tacgtcagac acgttctgat tgctaacttg
     1201 ccagtgtttc tctttgggga atcctgggat ggctctagcc gttccgcaga cgggatcgat
     1261 ttcatgattt tttttgtttc gttgcatagg gtttggtttg cccttttcct ttatttcaat
     1321 atatgccgtg cacttgtttg tcgggtcatc ttttcatgct tttttttgtc ttggttgtga
     1381 tgatgtggtc tggttgggcg gtcgttctag atcggagtag aattctgttt caaactacct
     1441 ggtggattta ttaattttgg atctgtatgt gtgtgccata catattcata gttacgaatt
     1501 gaagatgatg gatggaaata tcgatctagg ataggtatac atgttgatgc gggttttact
     1561 gatgcatata cagagatgct ttttgttcgc ttggttgtga tgatgtggtg tggttgggcg
     1621 gtcgttcatt cgttctagat cggagtagaa tactgtttca aactacctgg tgtatttatt
     1681 aattttggaa ctgtatgtgt gtgtcataca tcttcatagt tacgagttta agatggatgg
     1741 aaatatcgat ctaggatagg tatacatgtt gatgtgggtt ttactgatgc atatacatga
     1801 tggcatatgc agcatctatt catatgctct aaccttgagt acctatctat tataataaac
     1861 aagtatgttt tataattatt ttgatcttga tatacttgga tgatggcata tgcagcagct
     1921 atatgtggat ttttttagcc ctgccttcat acgctattta tttgcttggt actgtttctt
     1981 ttgtcgatgc tcaccctgtt gtttggtgtt acttctgcag gaatggcacc taaaaaaaag
     2041 aggaaggtgg ggatacatgg ggtgccagct gcaatggata aaaagtactc tatcgggctc
     2101 gatatcggca ctaactccgt ggggtgggcc gtcatcacag acgaatacaa ggtcccatcg
     2161 aaaaaattta aagttttggg caataccgac agacactcta tcaaaaagaa cctgattgga
     2221 gcgcttttgt ttgattctgg agaaacggcc gaagccaccc ggctcaagcg gaccgcccgt
     2281 cggcgctata ctcgtcggaa gaaccgcatt tgttaccttc aggagatctt ttcaaatgag
     2341 atggctaagg tggacgattc tttctttcac cggctggagg agtccttcct tgtcgaagag
     2401 gacaaaaaac acgagaggca tccaatattc ggcaacattg tggatgaagt ggcatatcac
     2461 gagaagtacc ccaccatata ccatcttaga aagaaacttg tcgactccac ggacaaggcc
     2521 gaccttcgtc tgatttacct cgcgctcgcc catatgatca agtttcgggg ccatttcctc
     2581 atcgagggag acttgaatcc tgacaattct gacgtcgaca aattgtttat ccaactcgtg
     2641 caaacgtaca accaactctt tgaggagaac ccaataaacg cctccggagt tgatgcaaaa
     2701 gctatcctga gcgcgcgcct ttcgaagtcc cggaggctgg agaacttgat cgcccaactc
     2761 ccaggcgaaa agaagaacgg cttgtttggc aatcttattg ccctgagcct cgggcttaca
     2821 cccaacttta agtcaaactt cgacctggca gaggatgcta agctccagct ctcgaaggac
     2881 acctacgacg acgatttgga caacctcttg gcccaaatcg gcgatcagta tgccgatttg
     2941 ttcctcgccg ccaaaaacct ctcggatgcg attctgctct ctgacatctt gcgcgtgaac
     3001 accgagataa cgaaggcgcc gctgtctgcg tccatgatca agcggtacga cgagcaccat
     3061 caggacctga ccctccttaa ggcgttggtg cgccaacaat tgcccgagaa gtataaggaa
     3121 atcttcttcg atcaatccaa gaacggctac gccggataca tagacggagg ggcctcccag
     3181 gaggagttct ataagtttat caagcctatt cttgaaaaga tggatggcac cgaggagctc
     3241 ctcgttaaac ttaacaggga ggaccttctc cgtaagcaaa gaaccttcga taatgggtca
     3301 ataccccacc aaatccacct cggagagctc cacgcgatcc tcagacggca ggaggatttt
     3361 tatccattcc tcaaagataa ccgtgagaaa atcgaaaaga tcctgacctt ccgcatccca
     3421 tactacgtcg ggcctttggc gcggggtaac agcagattcg cctggatgac caggaaatca
     3481 gaagagacaa taaccccgtg gaacttcgaa gaggttgttg acaagggtgc gtccgcacag
     3541 tctttcatcg aaaggatgac taactttgac aaaaaccttc ccaatgagaa agtgctccct
     3601 aagcattccc tgttgtatga gtacttcacc gtctacaacg agttgaccaa agtcaagtac
     3661 gtcacagagg ggatgcgcaa gccagccttt ctcagcggcg agcaaaagaa ggctattgtt
     3721 gacctcttgt tcaagacgaa caggaaggtc accgtgaagc agctgaagga ggattacttt
     3781 aagaagatag agtgcttcga ctcggtggag atttcagggg tcgaggaccg cttcaatgcc
     3841 tcacttggga cataccatga cctgcttaag attatcaagg acaaggactt tctggacaat
     3901 gaagagaacg aggacatctt ggaggacatt gtcctcacac tcacgctctt cgaggaccgg
     3961 gaaatgattg aagagagact caagacttat gcgcacttgt ttgatgacaa ggtgatgaag
     4021 caactcaaga ggcgcaggta cacaggctgg ggccgcctct cccgtaagct catcaatggc
     4081 atccgtgaca agcagtccgg aaagactata ttggactttc tgaagtccga cggtttcgcc
     4141 aaccggaatt tcatgcaact tatccacgat gactctctga cattcaagga agatatccaa
     4201 aaggcccagg tgagcggaca gggcgactct ctgcatgagc acatcgcgaa ccttgccgga
     4261 tccccggcca tcaagaaggg aatccttcag accgtgaagg ttgtcgatga gcttgttaag
     4321 gtgatgggca ggcacaagcc tgagaacatt gtcatagaga tggcccgtga gaatcagaca
     4381 acgcagaagg gccagaagaa ctccagagag cgtatgaaaa gaattgaaga agggattaag
     4441 gagttgggct cacaaatcct gaaggagcac ccagtcgaga atacgcagct gcagaacgag
     4501 aaactgtatc tgtattacct gcagaacgga cgcgacatgt atgtcgacca ggaactcgat
     4561 atcaatagac tcagcgatta tgacgtcgac catatcgtgc ctcaatcgtt cctcaaggat
     4621 gactccatcg ataacaaggt gctcacgaga tcggacaaga atcgcggcaa atccgacaac
     4681 gtcccgagcg aggaggttgt caagaaaatg aagaattact ggaggcaact gcttaacgca
     4741 aagctgatca cccagagaaa gttcgacaat ctcacgaagg cagagcgggg tggactttct
     4801 gaactggata aggcagggtt tattaaacgc cagctggtgg agacacgtca gatcacaaag
     4861 catgtggcgc agattctgga cagccggatg aatacgaagt atgacgagaa cgataagctg
     4921 atcagggagg tgaaagttat cacattgaag tccaagctcg tgtccgattt tcggaaggac
     4981 ttccagtttt ataaggttag ggagattaac aactatcacc acgctcacga cgcctatctg
     5041 aatgcggttg ttggcacggc actcattaaa aagtacccca agctggagtc cgagttcgtg
     5101 tacggtgact acaaggtgta cgacgtgcgc aagatgattg ctaagtctga acaagagata
     5161 ggcaaggcaa ccgccaagta ctttttctac tccaacataa tgaacttttt caaaaccgag
     5221 ataactcttg cgaatggcga gatccgcaaa cggccactta tcgagacgaa tggtgagact
     5281 ggagagatcg tgtgggacaa gggacgggat tttgcgactg ttaggaaggt gctttccatg
     5341 ccgcaagtga acatagtgaa gaaaacagag gttcaaacgg gaggctttag caaggaatcc
     5401 atcctcccca agaggaattc cgataagctc atagctagaa aaaaggactg ggacccaaag
     5461 aagtatggcg ggtttgactc accgaccgtc gcgtactcgg ttctcgtcgt tgcgaaggtt
     5521 gaaaagggta agtctaaaaa gctcaaatca gtgaaggagc tcctgggcat taccatcatg
     5581 gagaggtcat catttgagaa gaatccaatc gatttccttg aggccaaggg gtacaaggag
     5641 gtgaagaagg acctgataat caagctgcct aagtattcac tcttcgaact cgaaaacggg
     5701 aggaagagga tgctggcatc cgctggagag cttcagaagg gaaatgaact cgcccttcca
     5761 tccaagtacg tcaacttcct ttacctcgcc tcgcattacg agaagctcaa gggttcccct
     5821 gaagataatg agcaaaaaca gctcttcgtg gagcaacata agcattacct ggacgagatt
     5881 atcgaacaga tctccgagtt ttccaagcgt gtcatcctcg ctgacgctaa tctcgacaag
     5941 gttctctccg cctacaacaa acaccgggac aagccaatcc gggagcaagc cgaaaatatt
     6001 atccacctct tcacccttac taatctcggg gcacctgcgg cgtttaaata ctttgacacc
     6061 acgatagacc gcaagcgcta tacgtccacc aaggaggttc ttgacgcgac cctcattcac
     6121 cagagcatca caggcctcta cgaaacgagg atcgacctca gccagctggg tggggataaa
     6181 agacccgcgg caactaagaa agccggccaa gcgaaaaaga agaaatgagc ttgtcaagca
     6241 gatcgttcaa acatttggca ataaagtttc ttaagattga atcctgttgc cggtcttgcg
     6301 atgattatca tataatttct gttgaattac gttaagcatg taataattaa catgtaatgc
     6361 atgacgttat ttatgagatg ggtttttatg attagagtcc cgcaattata catttaatac
     6421 gcgatagaaa acaaaatata gcgcgcaaac taggataaat tatcgcgcgc ggtgtcatct
     6481 atgttactag atcgacgcta ctattgtctt ctgcacgaag tggtttaaac tatcagtgtt
     6541 tgacaggata tattggcggg taaacctaag agaaaagagc gtttattaga ataatcggat
     6601 atttaaaagg gcgtgaaaag gtttatccgt tcgtccattt gtatgtgcat gccaaccaca
     6661 gggttcccca gatcaggcgc tggctgctga acccccagcc ggaactgacc ccacaaggcc
     6721 ctagcgtttg caatgcacca ggtcatcatt gacccaggcg tgttccacca ggccgctgcc
     6781 tcgcaactct tcgcaggctt cgccgacctg ctcgcgccac ttcttcacgc gggtggaatc
     6841 cgatccgcac atgaggcgga aggtttccag cttgagcggg tacggctccc ggtgcgagct
     6901 gaaatagtcg aacatccgtc gggccgtcgg cgacagcttg cggtacttct cccatatgaa
     6961 tttcgtgtag tggtcgccag caaacagcac gacgatttcc tcgtcgatca ggacctggca
     7021 acgggacgtt ttcttgccac ggtccaggac gcggaagcgg tgcagcagcg acaccgattc
     7081 caggtgccca acgcggtcgg acgtgaagcc catcgccgtc gcctgtaggc gcgacaggca
     7141 ttcctcggcc ttcgtgtaat accggccatt gatcgaccag cccaggtcct ggcaaagctc
     7201 gtagaacgtg aaggtgatcg gctcgccgat aggggtgcgc ttcgcgtact ccaacacctg
     7261 ctgccacacc agttcgtcat cgtcggcccg cagctcgacg ccggtgtagg tgatcttcac
     7321 gtccttgttg acgtggaaaa tgaccttgtt ttgcagcgcc tcgcgcggga ttttcttgtt
     7381 gcgcgtggtg aacagggcag agcgggccgt gtcgtttggc atcgctcgca tcgtgtccgg
     7441 ccacggcgca atatcgaaca aggaaagctg catttccttg atctgctgct tcgtgtgttt
     7501 cagcaacgcg gcctgcttgg cctcgctgac ctgttttgcc aggtcctcgc cggcggtttt
     7561 tcgcttcttg gtcgtcatag ttcctcgcgt gtcgatggtc atcgacttcg ccaaacctgc
     7621 cgcctcctgt tcaagacgac gcgaacgctc cacggcggcc gatggcgcgg gcagggcagg
     7681 gggagccagt tgcacgctgt cgcgctcgat cttggccgta gcttgctgga ccatcgagcc
     7741 gacggactgg aaggtttcgc ggggcgcacg catgacggtg cggcttgcga tggtttcggc
     7801 atcctcggcg gaaaaccccg cgtcgatcag ttcttgcctg tatgccttcc ggtcaaacgt
     7861 ccgattcatt caccctcctt gcgggattgc cccgactcac gccggggcaa tgtgccctta
     7921 ttcctgattt gacccgcctg gtgccttggt gtccagataa tccaccttat cggcaatgaa
     7981 gtcggtcccg tagaccgtct ggccgtcctt ctcgtacttg gtattccgaa tcttgccctg
     8041 cacgaatacc agcgacccct tgcccaaata cttgccgtgg gcctcggcct gagagccaaa
     8101 acacttgatg cggaagaagt cggtgcgctc ctgcttgtcg ccggcatcgt tgcgccacat
     8161 ctaggatctg ccaggaaccg taaaaaggcc gcgttgctgg cgtttttcca taggctccgc
     8221 ccccctgacg agcatcacaa aaatcgacgc tcaagtcaga ggtggcgaaa cccgacagga
     8281 ctataaagat accaggcgtt tccccctgga agctccctcg tgcgctctcc tgttccgacc
     8341 ctgccgctta ccggatacct gtccgccttt ctcccttcgg gaagcgtggc gctttctcat
     8401 agctcacgct gtaggtatct cagttcggtg taggtcgttc gctccaagct gggctgtgtg
     8461 cacgaacccc ccgttcagcc cgaccgctgc gccttatccg gtaactatcg tcttgagtcc
     8521 aacccggtaa gacacgactt atcgccactg gcagcagcca ctggtaacag gattagcaga
     8581 gcgaggtatg taggcggtgc tacagagttc ttgaagtggt ggcctaacta cggctacact
     8641 agaagaacag tatttggtat ctgcgctctg ctgaagccag ttaccttcgg aaaaagagtt
     8701 ggtagctctt gatccggcaa acaaaccacc gctggtagcg gtggtttttt tgtttgcaag
     8761 cagcagatta cgcgcagaaa aaaaggatct caagaagatc ctttgatctt ttctacgggg
     8821 tctgacgctc agtggaacga aaactcacgt taagggattt tggtcatgag attatcaaaa
     8881 aggatcttca cctagatcct tttaaattaa aaatgaagtt ttaaatcaat ctaaagtata
     8941 tatgagtaaa cttggtctga cagttaccaa tgcttaatca gtgaggcacc tatctcagcg
     9001 atctgtctat ttcgttcatc catagttgcc tgactccccg tcgtgtagat aactacgata
     9061 cgggagggct taccatctgg ccccagtgct gcaatgatac cgcgagaacc acgctcaccg
     9121 gctccagatt tatcagcaat aaaccagcca gccggaaggg ccgagcgcag aagtggtcct
     9181 gcaactttat ccgcctccat ccagtctatt aattgttgcc gggaagctag agtaagtagt
     9241 tcgccagtta atagtttgcg caacgttgtt gccattgcta caggcatcgt ggtgtcacgc
     9301 tcgtcgtttg gtatggcttc attcagctcc ggttcccaac gatcaaggcg agttacatga
     9361 tcccccatgt tgtgcaaaaa agcggttagc tccttcggtc ctccgatcgt tgtcagaagt
     9421 aagttggccg cagtgttatc actcatggtt atggcagcac tgcataattc tcttactgtc
     9481 atgccatccg taagatgctt ttctgtgact ggtgagtact caaccaagtc attctgagaa
     9541 tagtgtatgc ggcgaccgag ttgctcttgc ccggcgtcaa tacgggataa taccgcgcca
     9601 catagcagaa ctttaaaagt gctcatcatt ggaaaacgtt cttcggggcg aaaactctca
     9661 aggatcttac cgctgttgag atccagttcg atgtaaccca ctcgtgcacc caactgatct
     9721 tcagcatctt ttactttcac cagcgtttct gggtgagcaa aaacaggaag gcaaaatgcc
     9781 gcaaaaaagg gaataagggc gacacggaaa tgttgaatac tcatactctt cctttttcaa
     9841 tattattgaa gcatttatca aggttattgt ctcatgagcg gatacatatt tgaatgtatt
     9901 tagaaaaata aacaaatagg ggttccgcgc acgaattggc cagcgctgcc atttttgggg
     9961 tgaggccgtt cgcggccgag gggcgcagcc cctgggggga tgggaggccc gcgttagcgg
    10021 gccgggaggg ttcgagaagg gggggcaccc cccttcggcg tgcgcggtca cgcgcacagg
    10081 gcgcagccct ggttaaaaac aaggtttata aatattggtt taaaagcagg ttaaaagaca
    10141 ggttagcggt ggccgaaaaa cgggcggaaa cccttgcaaa tgctggattt tctgcctgtg
    10201 gacagcccct caaatgtcaa taggtgcgcc cctcatctgt cagcactctg cccctcaagt
    10261 gtcaaggatc gcgcccctca tctgtcagta gtcgcgcccc tcaagtgtca ataccgcagg
    10321 gcacttatcc ccaggcttgt ccacatcatc tgtgggaaac tcgcgtaaaa tcaggcgttt
    10381 tcgccgattt gcgaggctgg ccagctccac gtcgccggcc gaaatcgagc ctgcccctca
    10441 tctgtcaacg ccgcgccggg tgagtcggcc cctcaagtgt caacgtccgc ccctcatctg
    10501 tcagtgaggg ccaagttttc cgcgaggtat ccacaacgcc ggcggccgcg gtgtctcgca
    10561 cacggcttcg acggcgtttc tggcgcgttt gcagggccat agacggccgc cagcccagcg
    10621 gcgagggcaa ccagcccggt gagcgtcgca aaggagatcc tgatctgact gatgggctgc
    10681 ctgtatcgag tggtgatttt gtgccgagct gccggtcggg gagctgttgg ctggctggtg
    10741 gcaggatata ttgtggtgta aacaaattga cgcttagaca acttaataac acattgcgga
    10801 cgtttttaat gtactggggt ggatgcagtg ggccccac
//
