# Supplementary material for: A modular cloning toolkit for genome editing in plants
Source: bioRxiv preprint, doi:10.1101/738021, version 3 (2019-10-23)
Supplement: GenBank DNA construct files [file 738021_file06.zip › pFH24.gb]

LOCUS       pFH24                   6559 bp    DNA     circular UNA 09-AUG-2019
DEFINITION  Level0 SpCas9, wheat codon optimized, version 2.
ACCESSION   urn.local...6w-at8un1j
VERSION     urn.local...6w-at8un1j
KEYWORDS    .
SOURCE      
  ORGANISM  
            .
FEATURES             Location/Qualifiers
     CDS             215..1225
                     /label="Sm/Sp no DraIII"
     rep_origin      1385..1999
                     /modified_by="hahnf"
                     /label="rep (pMB1)"
     rep_origin      1984
                     /label="ORI"
     misc_feature    2225..2230
                     /Recognition_pattern="GGTCTC(1/5)"
                     /annotation_group="GGTCTC"
                     /label="BsaI"
                     /note="Geneious type: restriction site"
     CDS             2233..6540
                     /created_by="User"
                     /modified_by="hahnf"
                     /label="SpCas9"
     sig_peptide     2239..2259
                     /created_by="User"
                     /modified_by="hahnf"
                     /label="SV40 NLS"
     motif           2272..2337
                     /created_by="User"
                     /modified_by="hahnf"
                     /label="3xFLAG"
     sig_peptide     6490..6540
                     /created_by="User"
                     /modified_by="hahnf"
                     /label="H2B-NLS"
     Stop_codon      6541..6543
                     /created_by="hahnf"
                     /label="Stop"
     misc_feature    complement(6549..6554)
                     /Recognition_pattern="GGTCTC(1/5)"
                     /annotation_group="GGTCTC"
                     /label="BsaI"
                     /note="Geneious type: restriction site"
ORIGIN      
        1 gtggctcttc agtggacgaa agggcctcgt gatacgccta tttttatagg ttaatgtcat
       61 gataataatg gtttcttaga cgtcaggtgg cacttttcgg ggaaatgtgc gcggaacccc
      121 tatttgttta tttttctaaa tacattcaaa tatgtatccg ctcatgagac aataaccctg
      181 ataaatgctt caataatatt gaaaaaggaa gagtatgcgc tcacgcaact ggtccagaac
      241 cttgaccgaa cgcagcggtg gtaacggcgc agtggcggtt ttcatggctt gttatgactg
      301 tttttttggg gtacagtcta tgcctcgggc atccaagcag caagcgcgtt acgccgtggg
      361 tcgatgtttg atgttatgga gcagcaacga tgttacgcag cagggcagtc gccctaaaac
      421 aaagttaaac atcatgaggg aagcggtgat cgccgaagta tcgactcaac tatcagaggt
      481 agttggcgtc atcgagcgcc atctcgaacc gacgttgctg gccgtacatt tgtacggctc
      541 cgcagtggat ggcggcctga agccacacag cgatattgat ttgctggtta cggtgaccgt
      601 aaggcttgat gaaacaacgc ggcgagcttt gatcaacgac cttttggaaa cttcggcttc
      661 ccctggagag agcgagattc tccgcgctgt agaagtcacc attgttgtgc acgacgacat
      721 cattccgtgg cgttatccag ctaagcgcga actgcaattt ggagaatggc agcgcaatga
      781 cattcttgca ggtatcttcg agccagccac gatcgacatt gatctggcta tcttgctgac
      841 aaaagcaaga gaacatagcg ttgccttggt aggtccagcg gcggaggaac tctttgatcc
      901 ggttcctgaa caggatctat ttgaggcgct aaatgaaacc ttaacgctat ggaactcgcc
      961 gcccgactgg gctggcgatg agcgaaatgt agtgcttacg ttgtcccgca tttggtacag
     1021 cgcagtaacc ggcaaaatcg cgccgaagga tgtcgctgcc gactgggcaa tggagcgcct
     1081 gccggcccag tatcagcccg tcatacttga agctagacag gcttatcttg gacaagaaga
     1141 agatcgcttg gcctcgcgcg cagatcagtt ggaagaattt gtccattacg taaaaggcga
     1201 gatcaccaag gtagtcggca aataactgtc agaccaagtt tactcatata tactttagat
     1261 tgatttaaaa cttcattttt aatttaaaag gatctaggtg aagatccttt ttgataatct
     1321 catgaccaaa atcccttaac gtgagttttc gttccactga gcgtcagacc ccgtagaaaa
     1381 gatcaaagga tcttcttgag atcctttttt tctgcgcgta atctgctgct tgcaaacaaa
     1441 aaaaccaccg ctaccagcgg tggtttgttt gccggatcaa gagctaccaa ctctttttcc
     1501 gaaggtaact ggcttcagca gagcgcagat accaaatact gtccttctag tgtagccgta
     1561 gttaggccac cacttcaaga actctgtagc accgcctaca tacctcgctc tgctaatcct
     1621 gttaccagtg gctgctgcca gtggcgataa gtcgtgtctt accgggttgg actcaagacg
     1681 atagttaccg gataaggcgc agcggtcggg ctgaacgggg ggttcgtgca cacagcccag
     1741 cttggagcga acgacctaca ccgaactgag atacctacag cgtgagctat gagaaagcgc
     1801 cacgcttccc gaagggagaa aggcggacag gtatccggta agcggcaggg tcggaacagg
     1861 agagcgcacg agggagcttc cagggggaaa cgcctggtat ctttatagtc ctgtcgggtt
     1921 tcgccacctc tgacttgagc gtcgattttt gtgatgctcg tcaggggggc ggagcctatg
     1981 gaaaaacgcc agcaacgcgg cctttttacg gttcctggcc ttttgctggc cttttgctca
     2041 catgttcttt cctgcgttat cccctgattc tgtggataac cgtattaccg cctttgagtg
     2101 agctgatacc gctcgccgca gccgaacgac cgagcgcagc gagtcagtga gcgaggaagc
     2161 ggaagagcgc ccaatacgca aaccgcctct ccccgcgcgt tggccgattc attaatcact
     2221 ctgtggtctc aaatggcacc gaagaagaag cgcaaagtgg cccacgtgat ggactataag
     2281 gaccacgatg gcgactacaa ggaccatgac attgactata aggatgacga cgataagaac
     2341 gcccagagcg gcgccagcgt catggacaag aagtacagca tcggcctgga catcgggacc
     2401 aacagcgtgg ggtgggcggt tatcacggac gagtacaagg tgccaagcaa gaagttcaag
     2461 gtgctgggca acaccgaccg ccactccatc aagaagaacc tcatcggagc cctcctcttc
     2521 gacagcggcg aaacggctga ggctaccagg ctcaagagga ccgctaggcg caggtacacc
     2581 cgcaggaaga acaggatctg ctacctccaa gaaatcttca gcaacgagat ggcgaaggtg
     2641 gacgactcct tcttccaccg cctggaggag agcttcctcg tcgaggaaga taagaagcac
     2701 gagaggcacc caatcttcgg caacatcgtg gacgaggtcg cctaccacga gaagtaccca
     2761 accatctacc acctgaggaa gaagctcgtg gacagcaccg acaaggccga cctccgcctg
     2821 atctacctcg ccctggccca catgattaag ttcaggggcc acttcctgat cgagggcgac
     2881 ctcaacccag acaactccga cgtggacaag ctgttcatcc aactcgtcca gacctacaac
     2941 caactcttcg aggagaaccc aatcaacgct tccggcgtgg acgctaaggc tatcctgagc
     3001 gccaggctct ccaagtcccg caggctggag aacctgatcg cccagctccc aggcgagaag
     3061 aagaacggcc tgttcggcaa cctcatcgct ctctccctgg gcctcacccc aaacttcaag
     3121 agcaacttcg acctcgctga ggacgccaag ctgcaactca gcaaggacac ctacgacgac
     3181 gacctcgaca acctcctggc ccagatcggc gaccaatacg ccgacctgtt cctcgccgcc
     3241 aagaacctgt ccgacgccat cctcctgagc gacatcctcc gcgtgaacac cgagatcacc
     3301 aaggccccac tctccgccag catgatcaaa cgctacgacg agcaccacca ggacctgacc
     3361 ctcctgaagg ccctggtcag gcaacagctc ccagagaagt acaaggaaat cttcttcgac
     3421 cagtccaaga acggctacgc tggctacatc gacggcggag cgagccaaga ggagttctac
     3481 aagttcatca agccaatcct ggagaagatg gacggcaccg aggagctgct ggtgaagctc
     3541 aacagggagg acctcctgag gaagcagcgc accttcgaca acggctccat cccacaccaa
     3601 atccacctcg gcgagctgca cgctatcctc cgcaggcaag aggacttcta cccattcctc
     3661 aaggacaaca gggagaagat cgagaagatc ctgaccttcc gcatcccata ctacgtgggg
     3721 ccactcgcca ggggcaactc ccgcttcgct tggatgaccc gcaagagcga ggaaacgatc
     3781 accccgtgga acttcgagga agtggtggac aagggcgctt ccgctcagag cttcatcgag
     3841 aggatgacca acttcgacaa gaacctgcca aacgagaagg tgctcccaaa gcacagcctc
     3901 ctgtacgaat acttcaccgt ctacaacgag ctgaccaagg tgaagtatgt gaccgagggc
     3961 atgaggaaac cagccttcct gtccggcgag cagaagaagg ccatcgtgga cctcctgttc
     4021 aagaccaaca ggaaggtgac cgtcaagcaa ctcaaggaag attacttcaa gaagatcgag
     4081 tgcttcgact ccgtggagat cagcggcgtc gaggacaggt tcaacgccag cctcggcacc
     4141 taccacgacc tcctgaagat catcaaggac aaggacttcc tggacaacga ggagaacgag
     4201 gacatcctgg aggacatcgt gctgaccctc accctgttcg aggacaggga gatgatcgag
     4261 gagcgcctca agacctacgc ccacctcttc gacgacaaag ttatgaagca actgaagcgc
     4321 aggcgctaca ccggctgggg caggctgtcc cgcaagctca tcaacggcat ccgcgacaag
     4381 cagtccggca agaccatcct cgacttcctg aagagcgacg gcttcgccaa caggaacttc
     4441 atgcaactga tccacgacga ctccctcacc ttcaaggaag atattcagaa ggctcaagtc
     4501 tccggccagg gcgacagcct gcacgagcac atcgctaacc tcgctggctc cccagccatc
     4561 aagaagggca tcctgcaaac cgtgaaagtc gtggacgagc tggtgaaggt catgggcagg
     4621 cacaagccag agaacatcgt catcgagatg gcccgcgaga accaaaccac ccagaagggc
     4681 caaaagaaca gcagggagcg catgaagcgc atcgaggaag gcatcaagga gctgggctcc
     4741 caaatcctca aggagcaccc agtcgagaac acccaactcc agaacgagaa gctctacctg
     4801 tactacctcc agaacggcag ggatatgtat gtggaccaag agctggacat caaccgcctc
     4861 agcgactacg acgtggacca catcgtccca cagtccttcc tgaaggacga cagcatcgac
     4921 aacaaggtgc tcaccaggtc cgacaagaac cggggcaagt ccgacaacgt cccaagcgag
     4981 gaagtggtca agaagatgaa gaactactgg aggcagctcc tgaacgccaa gctcatcacc
     5041 caaaggaagt tcgacaacct caccaaggct gagcgcggcg gcctcagcga gctggacaag
     5101 gcgggcttca tcaagaggca gctcgtggaa acccgccaaa tcaccaagca cgtcgcccaa
     5161 atcctcgact cccgcatgaa caccaagtac gacgagaacg acaagctgat tagggaggtg
     5221 aaggtcatca ccctgaagtc caagctcgtg agcgacttca ggaaggactt ccagttctac
     5281 aaggtccgcg agatcaacaa ctaccaccac gcccacgacg cttacctcaa cgctgtggtg
     5341 ggcaccgccc tcatcaagaa gtacccaaag ctggagtccg agttcgtgta cggcgactac
     5401 aaggtgtacg acgttcgcaa gatgatcgcc aagagcgagc aagagatcgg caaggccacc
     5461 gccaaatact tcttctactc caacattatg aacttcttca agaccgagat caccctggct
     5521 aacggcgaga tcaggaagcg cccactcatc gaaacgaacg gcgagactgg cgagatcgtg
     5581 tgggacaagg gcagggactt cgccaccgtc cgcaaggtcc tctccatgcc acaggtgaac
     5641 atcgtcaaga aaaccgaggt ccagaccggc ggcttctcca aggagagcat cctgccaaag
     5701 aggaactccg acaagctcat cgcccgcaag aaggactggg acccaaagaa gtacggcgga
     5761 ttcgactccc caaccgtggc ctacagcgtc ctggtggtcg ccaaggtgga gaagggcaag
     5821 tccaagaagc tcaagagcgt caaggagctg ctgggcatca ccatcatgga gaggagcagc
     5881 ttcgagaaga acccaatcga cttcctggag gccaagggct acaaggaagt gaagaaggac
     5941 ctgattatca agctcccaaa gtattccctc ttcgagctgg agaacggcag gaagcgcatg
     6001 ttggcttccg ctggcgagct gcaaaagggc aacgagctgg ccctgccatc caagtatgtg
     6061 aacttcctct acctggcctc ccactacgag aagctcaagg gcagcccaga ggacaacgag
     6121 caaaagcagc tgttcgtcga gcagcacaag cactacctcg acgagatcat cgagcaaatc
     6181 tccgagttct ccaagcgcgt gatcctcgcc gacgccaacc tggacaaggt cctcagcgcc
     6241 tacaacaagc acagggacaa gccaatccgc gagcaggccg agaacatcat ccacctcttc
     6301 accctgacca acctcggcgc tccagcggcc ttcaaatact tcgacaccac catcgacagg
     6361 aaacgctaca cctccaccaa ggaagtgctc gacgccaccc tcatccatca aagcatcacc
     6421 gggctctacg aaacgagaat cgacctgtca caactgggcg gcgacagttc tctaaacgcc
     6481 accagcggga agcgcgtgcc taaggaggcc ggagccggga ccgacaagaa gaagaaaagt
     6541 taagctttga gaccacgaa
//
