# Supplementary material for: A modular cloning toolkit for genome editing in plants
Source: bioRxiv preprint, doi:10.1101/738021, version 3 (2019-10-23)
Supplement: GenBank DNA construct files [file 738021_file06.zip › pFH25.gb]

LOCUS       pFH25                   6532 bp    DNA     circular UNA 09-AUG-2019
DEFINITION  Level0 SpCas9, wheat codon optimized, version 3.
ACCESSION   urn.local...6x-at8un1j
VERSION     urn.local...6x-at8un1j
KEYWORDS    .
SOURCE      
  ORGANISM  
            .
FEATURES             Location/Qualifiers
     CDS             215..1225
                     /label="Sm/Sp no DraIII"
     rep_origin      1385..1999
                     /modified_by="hahnf"
                     /label="rep (pMB1)"
     rep_origin      1984
                     /label="ORI"
     misc_feature    2225..2230
                     /Recognition_pattern="GGTCTC(1/5)"
                     /annotation_group="GGTCTC"
                     /label="BsaI"
                     /note="Geneious type: restriction site"
     CDS             2233..6513
                     /created_by="User"
                     /modified_by="hahnf"
                     /label="SpCas9"
     sig_peptide     2239..2259
                     /created_by="hahnf"
                     /modified_by="hahnf"
                     /label="SV40 NLS"
     motif           6421..6447
                     /Imported_from="<a
                     href=""http://wishart.biology.ualberta.ca/PlasMapper"">Pla
                     sMapper</a>"
                     /Transferred_From="HA1 tag"
                     /Transferred_Similarity="82.76%"
                     /modified_by="hahnf"
                     /label="HA1 tag"
     sig_peptide     6466..6486
                     /created_by="hahnf"
                     /modified_by="hahnf"
                     /label="SV40 NLS"
     sig_peptide     6493..6513
                     /created_by="hahnf"
                     /modified_by="hahnf"
                     /label="SV40 NLS"
     Stop_codon      6514..6516
                     /created_by="hahnf"
                     /label="Stop"
     misc_feature    complement(6522..6527)
                     /Recognition_pattern="GGTCTC(1/5)"
                     /annotation_group="GGTCTC"
                     /label="BsaI"
                     /note="Geneious type: restriction site"
ORIGIN      
        1 gtggctcttc agtggacgaa agggcctcgt gatacgccta tttttatagg ttaatgtcat
       61 gataataatg gtttcttaga cgtcaggtgg cacttttcgg ggaaatgtgc gcggaacccc
      121 tatttgttta tttttctaaa tacattcaaa tatgtatccg ctcatgagac aataaccctg
      181 ataaatgctt caataatatt gaaaaaggaa gagtatgcgc tcacgcaact ggtccagaac
      241 cttgaccgaa cgcagcggtg gtaacggcgc agtggcggtt ttcatggctt gttatgactg
      301 tttttttggg gtacagtcta tgcctcgggc atccaagcag caagcgcgtt acgccgtggg
      361 tcgatgtttg atgttatgga gcagcaacga tgttacgcag cagggcagtc gccctaaaac
      421 aaagttaaac atcatgaggg aagcggtgat cgccgaagta tcgactcaac tatcagaggt
      481 agttggcgtc atcgagcgcc atctcgaacc gacgttgctg gccgtacatt tgtacggctc
      541 cgcagtggat ggcggcctga agccacacag cgatattgat ttgctggtta cggtgaccgt
      601 aaggcttgat gaaacaacgc ggcgagcttt gatcaacgac cttttggaaa cttcggcttc
      661 ccctggagag agcgagattc tccgcgctgt agaagtcacc attgttgtgc acgacgacat
      721 cattccgtgg cgttatccag ctaagcgcga actgcaattt ggagaatggc agcgcaatga
      781 cattcttgca ggtatcttcg agccagccac gatcgacatt gatctggcta tcttgctgac
      841 aaaagcaaga gaacatagcg ttgccttggt aggtccagcg gcggaggaac tctttgatcc
      901 ggttcctgaa caggatctat ttgaggcgct aaatgaaacc ttaacgctat ggaactcgcc
      961 gcccgactgg gctggcgatg agcgaaatgt agtgcttacg ttgtcccgca tttggtacag
     1021 cgcagtaacc ggcaaaatcg cgccgaagga tgtcgctgcc gactgggcaa tggagcgcct
     1081 gccggcccag tatcagcccg tcatacttga agctagacag gcttatcttg gacaagaaga
     1141 agatcgcttg gcctcgcgcg cagatcagtt ggaagaattt gtccattacg taaaaggcga
     1201 gatcaccaag gtagtcggca aataactgtc agaccaagtt tactcatata tactttagat
     1261 tgatttaaaa cttcattttt aatttaaaag gatctaggtg aagatccttt ttgataatct
     1321 catgaccaaa atcccttaac gtgagttttc gttccactga gcgtcagacc ccgtagaaaa
     1381 gatcaaagga tcttcttgag atcctttttt tctgcgcgta atctgctgct tgcaaacaaa
     1441 aaaaccaccg ctaccagcgg tggtttgttt gccggatcaa gagctaccaa ctctttttcc
     1501 gaaggtaact ggcttcagca gagcgcagat accaaatact gtccttctag tgtagccgta
     1561 gttaggccac cacttcaaga actctgtagc accgcctaca tacctcgctc tgctaatcct
     1621 gttaccagtg gctgctgcca gtggcgataa gtcgtgtctt accgggttgg actcaagacg
     1681 atagttaccg gataaggcgc agcggtcggg ctgaacgggg ggttcgtgca cacagcccag
     1741 cttggagcga acgacctaca ccgaactgag atacctacag cgtgagctat gagaaagcgc
     1801 cacgcttccc gaagggagaa aggcggacag gtatccggta agcggcaggg tcggaacagg
     1861 agagcgcacg agggagcttc cagggggaaa cgcctggtat ctttatagtc ctgtcgggtt
     1921 tcgccacctc tgacttgagc gtcgattttt gtgatgctcg tcaggggggc ggagcctatg
     1981 gaaaaacgcc agcaacgcgg cctttttacg gttcctggcc ttttgctggc cttttgctca
     2041 catgttcttt cctgcgttat cccctgattc tgtggataac cgtattaccg cctttgagtg
     2101 agctgatacc gctcgccgca gccgaacgac cgagcgcagc gagtcagtga gcgaggaagc
     2161 ggaagagcgc ccaatacgca aaccgcctct ccccgcgcgt tggccgattc attaatcact
     2221 ctgtggtctc aaatggggcc gaagaagaag aggaaggtgg gtagggtgtg tcggattagc
     2281 agccttcggt acaggggtcc tggcattgcc accatggaca agaagtactc tatcgggttg
     2341 gatataggaa cgaatagtgt gggttgggct gtcatcactg acgagtacaa ggtgccatcg
     2401 aagaaattta aagtgctggg caacaccgac aggcactcca tcaagaagaa cctaataggt
     2461 gcgttgctct ttgattccgg ggagacagcc gaagcgaccc gcctcaagcg cacagcaaga
     2521 aggcgctata cgcgtagaaa gaacaggatc tgctacctac aagagatctt ttccaacgaa
     2581 atggcgaaag tggatgactc cttcttccat cggctcgagg aaagcttcct cgtagaagag
     2641 gacaagaagc acgaacgcca tccgatattc gggaacattg tcgacgaagt cgcataccac
     2701 gagaagtatc ctaccatcta tcacctgagg aagaagctcg tagatagcac tgacaaggct
     2761 gatttgcgcc tcatctattt ggccctggcc catatgatta agttccgtgg gcacttcctc
     2821 atcgaaggcg accttaatcc ggacaattcc gatgttgaca aactcttcat ccaactggtc
     2881 cagacataca atcagctctt tgaagagaac cccatcaacg cgtcaggagt tgatgcgaag
     2941 gcaatcttga gtgctcggct gtcgaaaagc cggaggctcg aaaatctgat agcccaactg
     3001 ccaggcgaaa agaagaacgg attgtttggc aaccttattg cccttagtct agggctcacc
     3061 cctaacttca agtctaactt tgacctggcc gaggatgcca agctccaact gtccaaagac
     3121 acgtacgacg acgatctcga caatctgctt gcccaaatcg gcgaccagta tgcggacctt
     3181 ttccttgcag cgaagaactt gtcagatgca atcctcttgt ccgatattct gcgcgttaac
     3241 actgagatta ccaaggctcc tctttcggca tccatgatca aacggtacga cgaacatcac
     3301 caggatctca cgctcctcaa ggctctcgtc agacaacagc tgccggagaa gtacaaagag
     3361 atcttcttcg atcaatcaaa gaacgggtat gctgggtaca tcgacggtgg cgcgtcacag
     3421 gaggagttct acaagtttat caagcccatt ctcgagaaga tggatggcac tgaagagctc
     3481 ctggttaagc tcaatcgcga ggatctactc cgcaagcagc gtaccttcga caatggaagc
     3541 attccacacc aaatccatct gggcgagctt cacgccatac ttcgtaggca agaggacttt
     3601 tacccattcc tcaaagacaa ccgggagaaa atcgagaaga tcctcacatt cagaatcccc
     3661 tactatgtgg gcccattggc aaggggcaac tctaggttcg cgtggatgac tagaaaatcg
     3721 gaggaaacga ttaccccatg gaacttcgag gaggtggtgg acaagggcgc ttctgcccaa
     3781 agcttcatcg agaggatgac caacttcgac aagaatctgc caaacgagaa ggtcctcccc
     3841 aaacattccc tactgtacga gtacttcacc gtctacaacg agctgaccaa ggtcaagtac
     3901 gttactgagg gtatgaggaa accggccttt ctgtcaggag agcagaagaa ggccatagtg
     3961 gatctccttt tcaagaccaa tcgcaaggtc acagtcaagc agctaaagga ggactacttt
     4021 aagaaaatcg agtgctttga ctctgtggag ataagcggcg ttgaggatcg cttcaacgcc
     4081 tcgctgggaa cgtaccacga cttgctcaag atcattaagg ataaagactt cctcgataac
     4141 gaagagaacg aggacatctt ggaggacatc gttctgacgc ttactctctt cgaggaccgc
     4201 gagatgatcg aagagaggct caagacgtat gcgcacctct ttgacgacaa agtgatgaag
     4261 cagctgaagc gcaggcgcta cacaggttgg ggcaggctga gcaggaagct gatcaatggc
     4321 attcgcgata agcagtcggg caagaccatc ctcgacttcc tcaagtccga tgggttcgca
     4381 aacaggaact ttatgcagct aatccacgat gactccttga ccttcaagga ggacattcag
     4441 aaggctcagg tttcaggcca aggcgattcg ctccacgagc atatcgcgaa tttggccgga
     4501 tctccagcca tcaagaaggg tatacttcaa acagtgaagg ttgtcgatga gctggtcaaa
     4561 gtgatgggta gacataagcc cgagaatatc gtgattgaga tggctcggga gaaccaaacc
     4621 acacagaagg ggcagaagaa ctccagggaa aggatgaaga gaatcgaaga aggcatcaag
     4681 gagctcggat cacaaattct caaggagcat ccggtcgaaa acacccaact gcaaaacgag
     4741 aagctctacc tctactacct ccaaaacgga cgcgatatgt acgtggacca ggagctcgac
     4801 atcaatcgcc tatctgacta cgatgtcgat catatagtac cacaaagctt cctcaaagac
     4861 gactctatcg acaacaaggt gctgaccagg tccgacaaga accgcgggaa gtcagacaac
     4921 gtgccttctg aggaagtcgt caagaagatg aagaactact ggaggcaact cctcaatgca
     4981 aagctcatta cacaaaggaa gttcgacaac cttaccaagg cggagagagg cggcctcagt
     5041 gagctagata aggccggatt tatcaagcgc caactggttg agacacggca aatcaccaag
     5101 cacgttgcac agatcctgga ctcacgcatg aacacaaaat acgatgagaa tgacaagcta
     5161 atccgggaag tcaaagttat tactctgaaa tctaaactgg tgtccgactt tcggaaggac
     5221 ttccagttct ataaggtccg tgagatcaac aactaccatc acgcccatga tgcctatctc
     5281 aatgctgtgg ttggcactgc actcatcaag aaatatccca agcttgagtc ggagttcgtc
     5341 tacggtgact acaaggttta tgacgtaagg aagatgattg cgaagagtga gcaggaaatc
     5401 ggcaaggcca ccgccaagta cttcttttac agcaacataa tgaacttctt caagactgag
     5461 atcaccctgg ccaatggaga gatcagaaaa cgtccgctga tagagactaa cggagaaact
     5521 ggtgagatag tgtgggacaa ggggagagac tttgctactg tccggaaggt gctaagcatg
     5581 ccacaagtca acatcgtcaa gaaaacggaa gtccaaaccg gcggcttctc gaaagagtca
     5641 atccttccga agcgcaatag cgataagctt atagcccgta agaaagactg ggatccaaag
     5701 aagtacggtg gctttgacag tcctacagtg gcgtactccg tgctggttgt tgccaaggtg
     5761 gaaaagggga agtcgaagaa gctgaagagc gtaaaggagt tgctcgggat taccattatg
     5821 gagcgttcca gctttgagaa gaatcccatt gatttcttgg aggcgaaagg atacaaggaa
     5881 gtcaagaaag atctcatcat aaagttgccg aaatacagct tgttcgagct ggagaatggg
     5941 agaaagagga tgcttgccag cgcaggcgag ttgcaaaagg ggaacgagct ggcactccca
     6001 tccaagtacg tcaacttcct gtatctcgcc tcacactatg agaaacttaa gggttcccca
     6061 gaggacaatg agcaaaagca gctgtttgtg gagcaacaca agcactacct cgatgagatc
     6121 atcgaacaga tcagtgagtt ctcgaagagg gtgattcttg ctgacgctaa ccttgacaag
     6181 gtgttgtccg cctacaacaa gcatcgggac aaacccatcc gggagcaggc agaaaacatc
     6241 atacacttgt tcacgttgac gaaccttggc gctcctgcgg cgttcaaata ttttgacacg
     6301 acgattgata ggaagcgcta taccagcacc aaagaagtac tcgatgccac cctaattcac
     6361 cagtctatta caggcctgta cgaaacgagg atcgacttgt cgcaactagg aggagatgcc
     6421 tatccgtatg acgtgccaga ttacgcctcc cttgggtctg gttcccctaa gaagaagcgg
     6481 aaagtggagg atcccaagaa gaagcgcaaa gtctaagctt tgagaccacg aa
//
