# Supplementary material for: A modular cloning toolkit for genome editing in plants
Source: bioRxiv preprint, doi:10.1101/738021, version 3 (2019-10-23)
Supplement: GenBank DNA construct files [file 738021_file06.zip › pFH31.gb]

LOCUS       pFH31                   2593 bp    DNA     circular UNA 16-MAY-2019
DEFINITION  Level0 Wheat TaU3 Pol III promoter .
ACCESSION   urn.local...3f-ah3e8ru
VERSION     urn.local...3f-ah3e8ru
KEYWORDS    .
SOURCE      
  ORGANISM  
            .
FEATURES             Location/Qualifiers
     CDS             66..1076
                     /vntifkey=4
                     /Transferred_From="pICH41295_Level0_GGAG_AATG,
                     pICH41308_Level0_AATG_GCTT, pICSL01002_Level0_CCAT_AATG,
                     pICSL01003_Level0_TTCG_GCTT, pICSL01008_Level0_GGAG_CCAT"
                     /Transferred_Similarity="99.80%"
                     /label="Sm/Sp no DraIII"
     rep_origin      1406..2020
                     /vntifkey=21
                     /X-Transferred_From="pICSL01002_Level0_CCAT_AATG;
                     pICSL01003_Level0_TTCG_GCTT; pICSL01008_Level0_GGAG_CCAT"
                     /X-Transferred_Similarity="100.00%"
                     /Transferred_From="pICH41295_Level0_GGAG_AATG,
                     pICSL01002_Level0_CCAT_AATG, pICSL01003_Level0_TTCG_GCTT,
                     pICSL01008_Level0_GGAG_CCAT"
                     /Transferred_Similarity="99.84%"
                     /label="rep (pMB1)"
     misc_feature    2047..2052
                     /Recognition_pattern="GGTCTC(1/5)"
                     /annotation_group="GGTCTC"
                     /label="BsaI"
                     /note="Geneious type: restriction site"
     ligation        2050..2053
                     /label="Ligation"
     promoter        2058..2581
                     /created_by="hahnf"
                     /label="TaU3p"
     ligation        2582..2585
                     /label="Ligation"
     misc_feature    complement(2583..2588)
                     /Recognition_pattern="GGTCTC(1/5)"
                     /annotation_group="GGTCTC"
                     /label="BsaI"
                     /note="Geneious type: restriction site"
ORIGIN      
        1 gtgccgaggc acgaacccag tggacataag cctgttcggt tcgtaagctg taatgcaagt
       61 agcgtatgcg ctcacgcaac tggtccagaa ccttgaccga acgcagcggt ggtaacggcg
      121 cagtggcggt tttcatggct tgttatgact gtttttttgg ggtacagtct atgcctcggg
      181 catccaagca gcaagcgcgt tacgccgtgg gtcgatgttt gatgttatgg agcagcaacg
      241 atgttacgca gcagggcagt cgccctaaaa caaagttaaa catcatgggg gaagcggtga
      301 tcgccgaagt atcgactcaa ctatcagagg tagttggcgt catcgagcgc catctcgaac
      361 cgacgttgct ggccgtacat ttgtacggct ccgcagtgga tggcggcctg aagccacaca
      421 gcgatattga tttgctggtt acggtgaccg taaggcttga tgaaacaacg cggcgagctt
      481 tgatcaacga ccttttggaa acttcggctt cccctggaga gagcgagatt ctccgcgctg
      541 tagaagtcac cattgttgtg cacgacgaca tcattccgtg gcgttatcca gctaagcgcg
      601 aactgcaatt tggagaatgg cagcgcaatg acattcttgc aggtatcttc gagccagcca
      661 cgatcgacat tgatctggct atcttgctga caaaagcaag agaacatagc gttgccttgg
      721 taggtccagc ggcggaggaa ctctttgatc cggttcctga acaggatcta tttgaggcgc
      781 taaatgaaac cttaacgcta tggaactcgc cgcccgactg ggctggcgat gagcgaaatg
      841 tagtgcttac gttgtcccgc atttggtaca gcgcagtaac cggcaaaatc gcgccgaagg
      901 atgtcgctgc cgactgggca atggagcgcc tgccggccca gtatcagccc gtcatacttg
      961 aagctagaca ggcttatctt ggacaagaag aagatcgctt ggcctcgcgc gcagatcagt
     1021 tggaagaatt tgtccattac gtgaaaggcg agatcaccaa ggtagtcggc aaataatgtc
     1081 tagctagaaa ttcgttcaag ccgacgccgc ttcgcggcgc ggcttaactc aagcgttaga
     1141 tgcactaagc acataattgc tcacagccaa actatcaggt caagtctgct tttattattt
     1201 ttaagcgtgc ataataagcc ctacacaaat tgggagatat atcatgctgt cagaccaagt
     1261 ttactcatat atactttaga ttgatttaaa acttcatttt taatttaaaa ggatctaggt
     1321 gaagatcctt tttgataatc tcatgaccaa aatcccttaa cgtgagtttt cgttccactg
     1381 agcgtcagac cccgtagaaa agatcaaagg atcttcttga gatccttttt ttctgcgcgt
     1441 aatctgctgc ttgcaaacaa aaaaaccacc gctaccagcg gtggtttgtt tgccggatca
     1501 agagctacca actctttttc cgaaggtaac tggcttcagc agagcgcaga taccaaatac
     1561 tgttcttcta gtgtagccgt agttaggcca ccacttcaag aactctgtag caccgcctac
     1621 atacctcgct ctgctaatcc tgttaccagt ggctgctgcc agtggcgata agtcgtgtct
     1681 taccgggttg gactcaagac gatagttacc ggataaggcg cagcggtcgg gctgaacggg
     1741 gggttcgtgc acacagccca gcttggagcg aacgacctac accgaactga gatacctaca
     1801 gcgtgagcta tgagaaagcg ccacgcttcc cgaagggaga aaggcggaca ggtatccggt
     1861 aagcggcagg gtcggaacag gagagcgcac gagggagctt ccagggggaa acgcctggta
     1921 tctttatagt cctgtcgggt ttcgccacct ctgacttgag cgtcgatttt tgtgatgctc
     1981 gtcagggggg cggagcctat ggaaaaacgc cagcaacgcg gcctttttac ggttcctgca
     2041 ctctgtggtc tcaggagcat gaatccaaac cacacggagt tcaaattccc acagattaag
     2101 gctcgtccgt cgcacaaggt aatgtgtgaa tattatatct gtcgtgcaaa attgcctggc
     2161 ctgcacaatt gctgttatag ttggcggcag ggagagtttt aacattgact agcgtgctga
     2221 taatttgtga gaaataataa ttgacaagta gatactgaca tttgagaaga gcttctgaac
     2281 tgttattagt aacaaaaatg gaaagctgat gcacggaaaa aggaaagaaa aagccatact
     2341 tttttttagg taggaaaaga aaaagccata cgagactgat gtctctcaga tgggccggga
     2401 tctgtctatc tagcaggcag cagcccacca acctcacggg ccagcaatta cgagtccttc
     2461 taaaagctcc cgccgagggg cgctggcgct gctgtgcagc agcacgtcta acattagtcc
     2521 cacctcgcca gtttacaggg agcagaacca gcttataagc ggaggcgcgg caccaagaag
     2581 ccgagaccac gaa
//
