# Supplementary material for: A modular cloning toolkit for genome editing in plants
Source: bioRxiv preprint, doi:10.1101/738021, version 3 (2019-10-23)
Supplement: GenBank DNA construct files [file 738021_file06.zip › pFH32.gb]

LOCUS       pFH32                   6451 bp    DNA     circular UNA 10-APR-2019
DEFINITION  Level0 SpCas9-NG, human codon optimized.
ACCESSION   urn.local...12t-abnbxno
VERSION     urn.local...12t-abnbxno
KEYWORDS    .
SOURCE      
  ORGANISM  
            .
FEATURES             Location/Qualifiers
     CDS             215..1225
                     /label="Sm/Sp no DraIII"
     rep_origin      1385..1999
                     /modified_by="hahnf"
                     /label="rep (pMB1)"
     rep_origin      1984
                     /label="ORI"
     misc_feature    2225..2230
                     /Recognition_pattern="GGTCTC(1/5)"
                     /label="BsaI"
                     /note="Geneious type: restriction site"
     ligation        2232..2235
                     /label="Ligation"
     CDS             2233..6432
                     /created_by="hahnf"
                     /modified_by="hahnf"
                     /label="SpCas9-NG"
     sig_peptide     2233..2283
                     /created_by="hahnf"
                     /modified_by="hahnf"
                     /label="SV40 NLS"
     sig_peptide     6385..6432
                     /created_by="hahnf"
                     /modified_by="hahnf"
                     /label="Nucleoplasmin NLS"
     Stop_codon      6433..6435
                     /created_by="hahnf"
                     /label="Stop"
     ligation        6436..6439
                     /label="Ligation"
     misc_feature    complement(6441..6446)
                     /Recognition_pattern="GGTCTC(1/5)"
                     /label="BsaI"
                     /note="Geneious type: restriction site"
ORIGIN      
        1 gtggctcttc agtggacgaa agggcctcgt gatacgccta tttttatagg ttaatgtcat
       61 gataataatg gtttcttaga cgtcaggtgg cacttttcgg ggaaatgtgc gcggaacccc
      121 tatttgttta tttttctaaa tacattcaaa tatgtatccg ctcatgagac aataaccctg
      181 ataaatgctt caataatatt gaaaaaggaa gagtatgcgc tcacgcaact ggtccagaac
      241 cttgaccgaa cgcagcggtg gtaacggcgc agtggcggtt ttcatggctt gttatgactg
      301 tttttttggg gtacagtcta tgcctcgggc atccaagcag caagcgcgtt acgccgtggg
      361 tcgatgtttg atgttatgga gcagcaacga tgttacgcag cagggcagtc gccctaaaac
      421 aaagttaaac atcatgaggg aagcggtgat cgccgaagta tcgactcaac tatcagaggt
      481 agttggcgtc atcgagcgcc atctcgaacc gacgttgctg gccgtacatt tgtacggctc
      541 cgcagtggat ggcggcctga agccacacag cgatattgat ttgctggtta cggtgaccgt
      601 aaggcttgat gaaacaacgc ggcgagcttt gatcaacgac cttttggaaa cttcggcttc
      661 ccctggagag agcgagattc tccgcgctgt agaagtcacc attgttgtgc acgacgacat
      721 cattccgtgg cgttatccag ctaagcgcga actgcaattt ggagaatggc agcgcaatga
      781 cattcttgca ggtatcttcg agccagccac gatcgacatt gatctggcta tcttgctgac
      841 aaaagcaaga gaacatagcg ttgccttggt aggtccagcg gcggaggaac tctttgatcc
      901 ggttcctgaa caggatctat ttgaggcgct aaatgaaacc ttaacgctat ggaactcgcc
      961 gcccgactgg gctggcgatg agcgaaatgt agtgcttacg ttgtcccgca tttggtacag
     1021 cgcagtaacc ggcaaaatcg cgccgaagga tgtcgctgcc gactgggcaa tggagcgcct
     1081 gccggcccag tatcagcccg tcatacttga agctagacag gcttatcttg gacaagaaga
     1141 agatcgcttg gcctcgcgcg cagatcagtt ggaagaattt gtccattacg taaaaggcga
     1201 gatcaccaag gtagtcggca aataactgtc agaccaagtt tactcatata tactttagat
     1261 tgatttaaaa cttcattttt aatttaaaag gatctaggtg aagatccttt ttgataatct
     1321 catgaccaaa atcccttaac gtgagttttc gttccactga gcgtcagacc ccgtagaaaa
     1381 gatcaaagga tcttcttgag atcctttttt tctgcgcgta atctgctgct tgcaaacaaa
     1441 aaaaccaccg ctaccagcgg tggtttgttt gccggatcaa gagctaccaa ctctttttcc
     1501 gaaggtaact ggcttcagca gagcgcagat accaaatact gtccttctag tgtagccgta
     1561 gttaggccac cacttcaaga actctgtagc accgcctaca tacctcgctc tgctaatcct
     1621 gttaccagtg gctgctgcca gtggcgataa gtcgtgtctt accgggttgg actcaagacg
     1681 atagttaccg gataaggcgc agcggtcggg ctgaacgggg ggttcgtgca cacagcccag
     1741 cttggagcga acgacctaca ccgaactgag atacctacag cgtgagctat gagaaagcgc
     1801 cacgcttccc gaagggagaa aggcggacag gtatccggta agcggcaggg tcggaacagg
     1861 agagcgcacg agggagcttc cagggggaaa cgcctggtat ctttatagtc ctgtcgggtt
     1921 tcgccacctc tgacttgagc gtcgattttt gtgatgctcg tcaggggggc ggagcctatg
     1981 gaaaaacgcc agcaacgcgg cctttttacg gttcctggcc ttttgctggc cttttgctca
     2041 catgttcttt cctgcgttat cccctgattc tgtggataac cgtattaccg cctttgagtg
     2101 agctgatacc gctcgccgca gccgaacgac cgagcgcagc gagtcagtga gcgaggaagc
     2161 ggaagagcgc ccaatacgca aaccgcctct ccccgcgcgt tggccgattc attaatcact
     2221 ctgtggtctc aaatggcccc aaagaagaag cggaaggtcg gtatccacgg agtcccagca
     2281 gccgacaaga agtacagcat cggcctggac atcggcacca actctgtggg ctgggccgtg
     2341 atcaccgacg agtacaaggt gcccagcaag aaattcaagg tgctgggcaa caccgaccgg
     2401 cacagcatca agaagaacct gatcggagcc ctgctgttcg acagcggcga aacagccgag
     2461 gccacccggc tgaagagaac cgccagaaga agatacacca gacggaagaa ccggatctgc
     2521 tatctgcaag agatcttcag caacgagatg gccaaggtgg acgacagctt cttccacaga
     2581 ctggaagagt ccttcctggt ggaagaggat aagaagcacg agcggcaccc catcttcggc
     2641 aacatcgtgg acgaggtggc ctaccacgag aagtacccca ccatctacca cctgagaaag
     2701 aaactggtgg acagcaccga caaggccgac ctgcggctga tctatctggc cctggcccac
     2761 atgatcaagt tccggggcca cttcctgatc gagggcgacc tgaaccccga caacagcgac
     2821 gtggacaagc tgttcatcca gctggtgcag acctacaacc agctgttcga ggaaaacccc
     2881 atcaacgcca gcggcgtgga cgccaaggcc atcctgtctg ccagactgag caagagcaga
     2941 cggctggaaa atctgatcgc ccagctgccc ggcgagaaga agaatggcct gttcggaaac
     3001 ctgattgccc tgagcctggg cctgaccccc aacttcaaga gcaacttcga cctggccgag
     3061 gatgccaaac tgcagctgag caaggacacc tacgacgacg acctggacaa cctgctggcc
     3121 cagatcggcg accagtacgc cgacctgttt ctggccgcca agaacctgtc cgacgccatc
     3181 ctgctgagcg acatcctgag agtgaacacc gagatcacca aggcccccct gagcgcctct
     3241 atgatcaaga gatacgacga gcaccaccag gacctgaccc tgctgaaagc tctcgtgcgg
     3301 cagcagctgc ctgagaagta caaagagatt ttcttcgacc agagcaagaa cggctacgcc
     3361 ggctacattg acggcggagc cagccaggaa gagttctaca agttcatcaa gcccatcctg
     3421 gaaaagatgg acggcaccga ggaactgctc gtgaagctga acagagagga cctgctgcgg
     3481 aagcagcgga ccttcgacaa cggcagcatc ccccaccaga tccacctggg agagctgcac
     3541 gccattctgc ggcggcagga agatttttac ccattcctga aggacaaccg ggaaaagatc
     3601 gagaagatcc tgaccttccg catcccctac tacgtgggcc ctctggccag gggaaacagc
     3661 agattcgcct ggatgaccag aaagagcgag gaaaccatca ccccctggaa cttcgaggaa
     3721 gtggtggaca agggcgcttc cgcccagagc ttcatcgagc ggatgaccaa cttcgataag
     3781 aacctgccca acgagaaggt gctgcccaag cacagcctgc tgtacgagta cttcaccgtg
     3841 tataacgagc tgaccaaagt gaaatacgtg accgagggaa tgagaaagcc cgccttcctg
     3901 agcggcgagc agaaaaaggc catcgtggac ctgctgttca agaccaaccg gaaagtgacc
     3961 gtgaagcagc tgaaagagga ctacttcaag aaaatcgagt gcttcgactc cgtggaaatc
     4021 tccggcgtgg aagatcggtt caacgcctcc ctgggcacat accacgatct gctgaaaatt
     4081 atcaaggaca aggacttcct ggacaatgag gaaaacgagg acattctgga agatatcgtg
     4141 ctgaccctga cactgtttga ggacagagag atgatcgagg aacggctgaa aacctatgcc
     4201 cacctgttcg acgacaaagt gatgaagcag ctgaagcggc ggagatacac cggctggggc
     4261 aggctgagcc ggaagctgat caacggcatc cgggacaagc agtccggcaa gacaatcctg
     4321 gatttcctga agtccgacgg cttcgccaac agaaacttca tgcagctgat ccacgacgac
     4381 agcctgacct ttaaagagga catccagaaa gcccaggtgt ccggccaggg cgatagcctg
     4441 cacgagcaca ttgccaatct ggccggcagc cccgccatta agaagggcat cctgcagaca
     4501 gtgaaggtgg tggacgagct cgtgaaagtg atgggccggc acaagcccga gaacatcgtg
     4561 atcgaaatgg ccagagagaa ccagaccacc cagaagggac agaagaacag ccgcgagaga
     4621 atgaagcgga tcgaagaggg catcaaagag ctgggcagcc agatcctgaa agaacacccc
     4681 gtggaaaaca cccagctgca gaacgagaag ctgtacctgt actacctgca gaatgggcgg
     4741 gatatgtacg tggaccagga actggacatc aaccggctgt ccgactacga tgtggaccat
     4801 atcgtgcctc agagctttct gaaggacgac tccatcgaca acaaggtgct gaccagaagc
     4861 gacaagaacc ggggcaagag cgacaacgtg ccctccgaag aggtcgtgaa gaagatgaag
     4921 aactactggc ggcagctgct gaacgccaag ctgattaccc agagaaagtt cgacaatctg
     4981 accaaggccg agagaggcgg cctgagcgaa ctggataagg ccggcttcat caagagacag
     5041 ctggtggaaa cccggcagat cacaaagcac gtggcacaga tcctggactc ccggatgaac
     5101 actaagtacg acgagaatga caagctgatc cgggaagtga aagtgatcac cctgaagtcc
     5161 aagctggtgt ccgatttccg gaaggatttc cagttttaca aagtgcgcga gatcaacaac
     5221 taccaccacg cccacgacgc ctacctgaac gccgtcgtgg gaaccgccct gatcaaaaag
     5281 taccctaagc tggaaagcga gttcgtgtac ggcgactaca aggtgtacga cgtgcggaag
     5341 atgatcgcca agagcgagca ggaaatcggc aaggctaccg ccaagtactt cttctacagc
     5401 aacatcatga actttttcaa gaccgagatt accctggcca acggcgagat ccggaagcgg
     5461 cctctgatcg agacaaacgg cgaaaccggg gagatcgtgt gggataaggg ccgggatttt
     5521 gccaccgtgc ggaaagtgct gagcatgccc caagtgaata tcgtgaaaaa gaccgaggtg
     5581 cagacaggcg gcttcagcaa agagtctatc cggcccaaga ggaacagcga taagctgatc
     5641 gccagaaaga aggactggga ccctaagaag tacggcggct tcgttagccc caccgtggcc
     5701 tattctgtgc tggtggtggc caaagtggaa aagggcaagt ccaagaaact gaagagtgtg
     5761 aaagagctgc tggggatcac catcatggaa agaagcagct tcgagaagaa tcccatcgac
     5821 tttctggaag ccaagggcta caaagaagtg aaaaaggacc tgatcatcaa gctgcctaag
     5881 tactccctgt tcgagctgga aaacggccgg aagagaatgc tggcctctgc ccggttcctg
     5941 cagaagggaa acgaactggc cctgccctcc aaatatgtga acttcctgta cctggccagc
     6001 cactatgaga agctgaaggg ctcccccgag gataatgagc agaaacagct gtttgtggaa
     6061 cagcacaagc actacctgga cgagatcatc gagcagatca gcgagttctc caagagagtg
     6121 atcctggccg acgctaatct ggacaaagtg ctgtccgcct acaacaagca ccgggataag
     6181 cccatcagag agcaggccga gaatatcatc cacctgttta ccctgaccaa tctgggagcc
     6241 cctcgggcct tcaagtactt tgacaccacc atcgaccgga aggtgtaccg gagcaccaaa
     6301 gaggtgctgg acgccaccct gatccaccag agcatcaccg gcctgtacga gacacggatc
     6361 gacctgtctc agctgggagg cgacaaaagg ccggcggcca cgaaaaaggc cggccaggca
     6421 aaaaagaaaa agtaagcttt gagaccacga a
//
