# Supplementary material for: A modular cloning toolkit for genome editing in plants
Source: bioRxiv preprint, doi:10.1101/738021, version 3 (2019-10-23)
Supplement: GenBank DNA construct files [file 738021_file06.zip › pFH33.gb]

LOCUS       pFH33                   2594 bp    DNA     circular UNA 16-MAY-2019
DEFINITION  Level0 Wheat TaU3 Pol III promoter with transcription Start-A .
ACCESSION   urn.local...3g-ah3e8ru
VERSION     urn.local...3g-ah3e8ru
KEYWORDS    .
SOURCE      
  ORGANISM  
            .
FEATURES             Location/Qualifiers
     CDS             66..1076
                     /vntifkey=4
                     /Transferred_From="pICH41295_Level0_GGAG_AATG,
                     pICH41308_Level0_AATG_GCTT, pICSL01002_Level0_CCAT_AATG,
                     pICSL01003_Level0_TTCG_GCTT, pICSL01008_Level0_GGAG_CCAT"
                     /Transferred_Similarity="99.80%"
                     /label="Sm/Sp no DraIII"
     rep_origin      1406..2020
                     /vntifkey=21
                     /X-Transferred_From="pICSL01002_Level0_CCAT_AATG;
                     pICSL01003_Level0_TTCG_GCTT; pICSL01008_Level0_GGAG_CCAT"
                     /X-Transferred_Similarity="100.00%"
                     /Transferred_From="pICH41295_Level0_GGAG_AATG,
                     pICSL01002_Level0_CCAT_AATG, pICSL01003_Level0_TTCG_GCTT,
                     pICSL01008_Level0_GGAG_CCAT"
                     /Transferred_Similarity="99.84%"
                     /label="rep (pMB1)"
     misc_feature    2047..2052
                     /Recognition_pattern="GGTCTC(1/5)"
                     /annotation_group="GGTCTC"
                     /label="BsaI"
                     /note="Geneious type: restriction site"
     ligation        2050..2053
                     /label="Ligation"
     promoter        2058..2581
                     /created_by="hahnf"
                     /label="TaU3p"
     Start_codon     2582
                     /created_by="hahnf"
                     /label="Transcription Start"
     ligation        2583..2586
                     /label="Ligation"
     misc_feature    complement(2584..2589)
                     /Recognition_pattern="GGTCTC(1/5)"
                     /annotation_group="GGTCTC"
                     /label="BsaI"
                     /note="Geneious type: restriction site"
ORIGIN      
        1 gtgccgaggc acgaacccag tggacataag cctgttcggt tcgtaagctg taatgcaagt
       61 agcgtatgcg ctcacgcaac tggtccagaa ccttgaccga acgcagcggt ggtaacggcg
      121 cagtggcggt tttcatggct tgttatgact gtttttttgg ggtacagtct atgcctcggg
      181 catccaagca gcaagcgcgt tacgccgtgg gtcgatgttt gatgttatgg agcagcaacg
      241 atgttacgca gcagggcagt cgccctaaaa caaagttaaa catcatgggg gaagcggtga
      301 tcgccgaagt atcgactcaa ctatcagagg tagttggcgt catcgagcgc catctcgaac
      361 cgacgttgct ggccgtacat ttgtacggct ccgcagtgga tggcggcctg aagccacaca
      421 gcgatattga tttgctggtt acggtgaccg taaggcttga tgaaacaacg cggcgagctt
      481 tgatcaacga ccttttggaa acttcggctt cccctggaga gagcgagatt ctccgcgctg
      541 tagaagtcac cattgttgtg cacgacgaca tcattccgtg gcgttatcca gctaagcgcg
      601 aactgcaatt tggagaatgg cagcgcaatg acattcttgc aggtatcttc gagccagcca
      661 cgatcgacat tgatctggct atcttgctga caaaagcaag agaacatagc gttgccttgg
      721 taggtccagc ggcggaggaa ctctttgatc cggttcctga acaggatcta tttgaggcgc
      781 taaatgaaac cttaacgcta tggaactcgc cgcccgactg ggctggcgat gagcgaaatg
      841 tagtgcttac gttgtcccgc atttggtaca gcgcagtaac cggcaaaatc gcgccgaagg
      901 atgtcgctgc cgactgggca atggagcgcc tgccggccca gtatcagccc gtcatacttg
      961 aagctagaca ggcttatctt ggacaagaag aagatcgctt ggcctcgcgc gcagatcagt
     1021 tggaagaatt tgtccattac gtgaaaggcg agatcaccaa ggtagtcggc aaataatgtc
     1081 tagctagaaa ttcgttcaag ccgacgccgc ttcgcggcgc ggcttaactc aagcgttaga
     1141 tgcactaagc acataattgc tcacagccaa actatcaggt caagtctgct tttattattt
     1201 ttaagcgtgc ataataagcc ctacacaaat tgggagatat atcatgctgt cagaccaagt
     1261 ttactcatat atactttaga ttgatttaaa acttcatttt taatttaaaa ggatctaggt
     1321 gaagatcctt tttgataatc tcatgaccaa aatcccttaa cgtgagtttt cgttccactg
     1381 agcgtcagac cccgtagaaa agatcaaagg atcttcttga gatccttttt ttctgcgcgt
     1441 aatctgctgc ttgcaaacaa aaaaaccacc gctaccagcg gtggtttgtt tgccggatca
     1501 agagctacca actctttttc cgaaggtaac tggcttcagc agagcgcaga taccaaatac
     1561 tgttcttcta gtgtagccgt agttaggcca ccacttcaag aactctgtag caccgcctac
     1621 atacctcgct ctgctaatcc tgttaccagt ggctgctgcc agtggcgata agtcgtgtct
     1681 taccgggttg gactcaagac gatagttacc ggataaggcg cagcggtcgg gctgaacggg
     1741 gggttcgtgc acacagccca gcttggagcg aacgacctac accgaactga gatacctaca
     1801 gcgtgagcta tgagaaagcg ccacgcttcc cgaagggaga aaggcggaca ggtatccggt
     1861 aagcggcagg gtcggaacag gagagcgcac gagggagctt ccagggggaa acgcctggta
     1921 tctttatagt cctgtcgggt ttcgccacct ctgacttgag cgtcgatttt tgtgatgctc
     1981 gtcagggggg cggagcctat ggaaaaacgc cagcaacgcg gcctttttac ggttcctgca
     2041 ctctgtggtc tcaggagcat gaatccaaac cacacggagt tcaaattccc acagattaag
     2101 gctcgtccgt cgcacaaggt aatgtgtgaa tattatatct gtcgtgcaaa attgcctggc
     2161 ctgcacaatt gctgttatag ttggcggcag ggagagtttt aacattgact agcgtgctga
     2221 taatttgtga gaaataataa ttgacaagta gatactgaca tttgagaaga gcttctgaac
     2281 tgttattagt aacaaaaatg gaaagctgat gcacggaaaa aggaaagaaa aagccatact
     2341 tttttttagg taggaaaaga aaaagccata cgagactgat gtctctcaga tgggccggga
     2401 tctgtctatc tagcaggcag cagcccacca acctcacggg ccagcaatta cgagtccttc
     2461 taaaagctcc cgccgagggg cgctggcgct gctgtgcagc agcacgtcta acattagtcc
     2521 cacctcgcca gtttacaggg agcagaacca gcttataagc ggaggcgcgg caccaagaag
     2581 cacgagacca cgaa
//
