# Supplementary material for: A modular cloning toolkit for genome editing in plants
Source: bioRxiv preprint, doi:10.1101/738021, version 3 (2019-10-23)
Supplement: GenBank DNA construct files [file 738021_file06.zip › pFH34.gb]

LOCUS       pFH34                   2517 bp    DNA     circular UNA 16-MAY-2019
DEFINITION  Level0 Arabidopsis AtU6-26 Pol III promoter .
ACCESSION   urn.local...3h-ah3e8ru
VERSION     urn.local...3h-ah3e8ru
KEYWORDS    .
SOURCE      
  ORGANISM  
            .
FEATURES             Location/Qualifiers
     CDS             66..1076
                     /vntifkey=4
                     /Transferred_From="pICH41295_Level0_GGAG_AATG,
                     pICH41308_Level0_AATG_GCTT, pICSL01002_Level0_CCAT_AATG,
                     pICSL01003_Level0_TTCG_GCTT, pICSL01008_Level0_GGAG_CCAT"
                     /Transferred_Similarity="99.80%"
                     /label="Sm/Sp no DraIII"
     rep_origin      1406..2020
                     /vntifkey=21
                     /X-Transferred_From="pICSL01002_Level0_CCAT_AATG;
                     pICSL01003_Level0_TTCG_GCTT; pICSL01008_Level0_GGAG_CCAT"
                     /X-Transferred_Similarity="100.00%"
                     /Transferred_From="pICH41295_Level0_GGAG_AATG,
                     pICSL01002_Level0_CCAT_AATG, pICSL01003_Level0_TTCG_GCTT,
                     pICSL01008_Level0_GGAG_CCAT"
                     /Transferred_Similarity="99.84%"
                     /label="rep (pMB1)"
     misc_feature    2047..2052
                     /Recognition_pattern="GGTCTC(1/5)"
                     /annotation_group="GGTCTC"
                     /label="BsaI"
                     /note="Geneious type: restriction site"
     ligation        2050..2053
                     /label="Ligation"
     promoter        2058..2505
                     /SerialCloner_Color="&hFF7F00"
                     /SerialCloner_Show="True"
                     /SerialCloner_Protect="True"
                     /SerialCloner_Arrow="True"
                     /modified_by="hahnf"
                     /label="AtU6-26p"
     ligation        2506..2509
                     /label="Ligation"
     misc_feature    complement(2507..2512)
                     /Recognition_pattern="GGTCTC(1/5)"
                     /annotation_group="GGTCTC"
                     /label="BsaI"
                     /note="Geneious type: restriction site"
ORIGIN      
        1 gtgccgaggc acgaacccag tggacataag cctgttcggt tcgtaagctg taatgcaagt
       61 agcgtatgcg ctcacgcaac tggtccagaa ccttgaccga acgcagcggt ggtaacggcg
      121 cagtggcggt tttcatggct tgttatgact gtttttttgg ggtacagtct atgcctcggg
      181 catccaagca gcaagcgcgt tacgccgtgg gtcgatgttt gatgttatgg agcagcaacg
      241 atgttacgca gcagggcagt cgccctaaaa caaagttaaa catcatgggg gaagcggtga
      301 tcgccgaagt atcgactcaa ctatcagagg tagttggcgt catcgagcgc catctcgaac
      361 cgacgttgct ggccgtacat ttgtacggct ccgcagtgga tggcggcctg aagccacaca
      421 gcgatattga tttgctggtt acggtgaccg taaggcttga tgaaacaacg cggcgagctt
      481 tgatcaacga ccttttggaa acttcggctt cccctggaga gagcgagatt ctccgcgctg
      541 tagaagtcac cattgttgtg cacgacgaca tcattccgtg gcgttatcca gctaagcgcg
      601 aactgcaatt tggagaatgg cagcgcaatg acattcttgc aggtatcttc gagccagcca
      661 cgatcgacat tgatctggct atcttgctga caaaagcaag agaacatagc gttgccttgg
      721 taggtccagc ggcggaggaa ctctttgatc cggttcctga acaggatcta tttgaggcgc
      781 taaatgaaac cttaacgcta tggaactcgc cgcccgactg ggctggcgat gagcgaaatg
      841 tagtgcttac gttgtcccgc atttggtaca gcgcagtaac cggcaaaatc gcgccgaagg
      901 atgtcgctgc cgactgggca atggagcgcc tgccggccca gtatcagccc gtcatacttg
      961 aagctagaca ggcttatctt ggacaagaag aagatcgctt ggcctcgcgc gcagatcagt
     1021 tggaagaatt tgtccattac gtgaaaggcg agatcaccaa ggtagtcggc aaataatgtc
     1081 tagctagaaa ttcgttcaag ccgacgccgc ttcgcggcgc ggcttaactc aagcgttaga
     1141 tgcactaagc acataattgc tcacagccaa actatcaggt caagtctgct tttattattt
     1201 ttaagcgtgc ataataagcc ctacacaaat tgggagatat atcatgctgt cagaccaagt
     1261 ttactcatat atactttaga ttgatttaaa acttcatttt taatttaaaa ggatctaggt
     1321 gaagatcctt tttgataatc tcatgaccaa aatcccttaa cgtgagtttt cgttccactg
     1381 agcgtcagac cccgtagaaa agatcaaagg atcttcttga gatccttttt ttctgcgcgt
     1441 aatctgctgc ttgcaaacaa aaaaaccacc gctaccagcg gtggtttgtt tgccggatca
     1501 agagctacca actctttttc cgaaggtaac tggcttcagc agagcgcaga taccaaatac
     1561 tgttcttcta gtgtagccgt agttaggcca ccacttcaag aactctgtag caccgcctac
     1621 atacctcgct ctgctaatcc tgttaccagt ggctgctgcc agtggcgata agtcgtgtct
     1681 taccgggttg gactcaagac gatagttacc ggataaggcg cagcggtcgg gctgaacggg
     1741 gggttcgtgc acacagccca gcttggagcg aacgacctac accgaactga gatacctaca
     1801 gcgtgagcta tgagaaagcg ccacgcttcc cgaagggaga aaggcggaca ggtatccggt
     1861 aagcggcagg gtcggaacag gagagcgcac gagggagctt ccagggggaa acgcctggta
     1921 tctttatagt cctgtcgggt ttcgccacct ctgacttgag cgtcgatttt tgtgatgctc
     1981 gtcagggggg cggagcctat ggaaaaacgc cagcaacgcg gcctttttac ggttcctgca
     2041 ctctgtggtc tcaggagaag cttcgttgaa caacggaaac tcgacttgcc ttccgcacaa
     2101 tacatcattt cttcttagct ttttttcttc ttcttcgttc atacagtttt tttttgttta
     2161 tcagcttaca ttttcttgaa ccgtagcttt cgttttcttc tttttaactt tccattcgga
     2221 gtttttgtat cttgtttcat agtttgtccc aggattagaa tgattaggca tcgaaccttc
     2281 aagaatttga ttgaataaaa catcttcatt cttaagatat gaagataatc ttcaaaaggc
     2341 ccctgggaat ctgaaagaag agaagcaggc ccatttatat gggaaagaac aatagtattt
     2401 cttatatagg cccatttaag ttgaaaacaa tcttcaaaag tcccacatcg cttagataag
     2461 aaaacgaagc tgagtttata tacagctaga gtcgaagtag tgattcgaga ccacgaa
//
