# Supplementary material for: A modular cloning toolkit for genome editing in plants
Source: bioRxiv preprint, doi:10.1101/738021, version 3 (2019-10-23)
Supplement: GenBank DNA construct files [file 738021_file06.zip › pFH35.gb]

LOCUS       pFH35                   2518 bp    DNA     circular UNA 16-MAY-2019
DEFINITION  Level0 Arabidopsis AtU6-26 Pol III promoter with transcription
            Start-G.
ACCESSION   urn.local...3i-ah3e8ru
VERSION     urn.local...3i-ah3e8ru
KEYWORDS    .
SOURCE      
  ORGANISM  
            .
FEATURES             Location/Qualifiers
     CDS             66..1076
                     /vntifkey=4
                     /Transferred_From="pICH41295_Level0_GGAG_AATG,
                     pICH41308_Level0_AATG_GCTT, pICSL01002_Level0_CCAT_AATG,
                     pICSL01003_Level0_TTCG_GCTT, pICSL01008_Level0_GGAG_CCAT"
                     /Transferred_Similarity="99.80%"
                     /label="Sm/Sp no DraIII"
     rep_origin      1406..2020
                     /vntifkey=21
                     /X-Transferred_From="pICSL01002_Level0_CCAT_AATG;
                     pICSL01003_Level0_TTCG_GCTT; pICSL01008_Level0_GGAG_CCAT"
                     /X-Transferred_Similarity="100.00%"
                     /Transferred_From="pICH41295_Level0_GGAG_AATG,
                     pICSL01002_Level0_CCAT_AATG, pICSL01003_Level0_TTCG_GCTT,
                     pICSL01008_Level0_GGAG_CCAT"
                     /Transferred_Similarity="99.84%"
                     /label="rep (pMB1)"
     misc_feature    2047..2052
                     /Recognition_pattern="GGTCTC(1/5)"
                     /annotation_group="GGTCTC"
                     /label="BsaI"
                     /note="Geneious type: restriction site"
     ligation        2050..2053
                     /label="Ligation"
     promoter        2058..2505
                     /SerialCloner_Color="&hFF7F00"
                     /SerialCloner_Show="True"
                     /SerialCloner_Protect="True"
                     /SerialCloner_Arrow="True"
                     /modified_by="hahnf"
                     /label="AtU6-26p"
     Start_codon     2506
                     /SerialCloner_Color="&hFF0000"
                     /SerialCloner_Show="True"
                     /SerialCloner_Protect="True"
                     /SerialCloner_Arrow="True"
                     /modified_by="hahnf"
                     /label="Transcription Start"
     ligation        2507..2510
                     /label="Ligation"
     misc_feature    complement(2508..2513)
                     /Recognition_pattern="GGTCTC(1/5)"
                     /annotation_group="GGTCTC"
                     /label="BsaI"
                     /note="Geneious type: restriction site"
ORIGIN      
        1 gtgccgaggc acgaacccag tggacataag cctgttcggt tcgtaagctg taatgcaagt
       61 agcgtatgcg ctcacgcaac tggtccagaa ccttgaccga acgcagcggt ggtaacggcg
      121 cagtggcggt tttcatggct tgttatgact gtttttttgg ggtacagtct atgcctcggg
      181 catccaagca gcaagcgcgt tacgccgtgg gtcgatgttt gatgttatgg agcagcaacg
      241 atgttacgca gcagggcagt cgccctaaaa caaagttaaa catcatgggg gaagcggtga
      301 tcgccgaagt atcgactcaa ctatcagagg tagttggcgt catcgagcgc catctcgaac
      361 cgacgttgct ggccgtacat ttgtacggct ccgcagtgga tggcggcctg aagccacaca
      421 gcgatattga tttgctggtt acggtgaccg taaggcttga tgaaacaacg cggcgagctt
      481 tgatcaacga ccttttggaa acttcggctt cccctggaga gagcgagatt ctccgcgctg
      541 tagaagtcac cattgttgtg cacgacgaca tcattccgtg gcgttatcca gctaagcgcg
      601 aactgcaatt tggagaatgg cagcgcaatg acattcttgc aggtatcttc gagccagcca
      661 cgatcgacat tgatctggct atcttgctga caaaagcaag agaacatagc gttgccttgg
      721 taggtccagc ggcggaggaa ctctttgatc cggttcctga acaggatcta tttgaggcgc
      781 taaatgaaac cttaacgcta tggaactcgc cgcccgactg ggctggcgat gagcgaaatg
      841 tagtgcttac gttgtcccgc atttggtaca gcgcagtaac cggcaaaatc gcgccgaagg
      901 atgtcgctgc cgactgggca atggagcgcc tgccggccca gtatcagccc gtcatacttg
      961 aagctagaca ggcttatctt ggacaagaag aagatcgctt ggcctcgcgc gcagatcagt
     1021 tggaagaatt tgtccattac gtgaaaggcg agatcaccaa ggtagtcggc aaataatgtc
     1081 tagctagaaa ttcgttcaag ccgacgccgc ttcgcggcgc ggcttaactc aagcgttaga
     1141 tgcactaagc acataattgc tcacagccaa actatcaggt caagtctgct tttattattt
     1201 ttaagcgtgc ataataagcc ctacacaaat tgggagatat atcatgctgt cagaccaagt
     1261 ttactcatat atactttaga ttgatttaaa acttcatttt taatttaaaa ggatctaggt
     1321 gaagatcctt tttgataatc tcatgaccaa aatcccttaa cgtgagtttt cgttccactg
     1381 agcgtcagac cccgtagaaa agatcaaagg atcttcttga gatccttttt ttctgcgcgt
     1441 aatctgctgc ttgcaaacaa aaaaaccacc gctaccagcg gtggtttgtt tgccggatca
     1501 agagctacca actctttttc cgaaggtaac tggcttcagc agagcgcaga taccaaatac
     1561 tgttcttcta gtgtagccgt agttaggcca ccacttcaag aactctgtag caccgcctac
     1621 atacctcgct ctgctaatcc tgttaccagt ggctgctgcc agtggcgata agtcgtgtct
     1681 taccgggttg gactcaagac gatagttacc ggataaggcg cagcggtcgg gctgaacggg
     1741 gggttcgtgc acacagccca gcttggagcg aacgacctac accgaactga gatacctaca
     1801 gcgtgagcta tgagaaagcg ccacgcttcc cgaagggaga aaggcggaca ggtatccggt
     1861 aagcggcagg gtcggaacag gagagcgcac gagggagctt ccagggggaa acgcctggta
     1921 tctttatagt cctgtcgggt ttcgccacct ctgacttgag cgtcgatttt tgtgatgctc
     1981 gtcagggggg cggagcctat ggaaaaacgc cagcaacgcg gcctttttac ggttcctgca
     2041 ctctgtggtc tcaggagaag cttcgttgaa caacggaaac tcgacttgcc ttccgcacaa
     2101 tacatcattt cttcttagct ttttttcttc ttcttcgttc atacagtttt tttttgttta
     2161 tcagcttaca ttttcttgaa ccgtagcttt cgttttcttc tttttaactt tccattcgga
     2221 gtttttgtat cttgtttcat agtttgtccc aggattagaa tgattaggca tcgaaccttc
     2281 aagaatttga ttgaataaaa catcttcatt cttaagatat gaagataatc ttcaaaaggc
     2341 ccctgggaat ctgaaagaag agaagcaggc ccatttatat gggaaagaac aatagtattt
     2401 cttatatagg cccatttaag ttgaaaacaa tcttcaaaag tcccacatcg cttagataag
     2461 aaaacgaagc tgagtttata tacagctaga gtcgaagtag tgattgcgag accacgaa
//
