# Supplementary material for: A modular cloning toolkit for genome editing in plants
Source: bioRxiv preprint, doi:10.1101/738021, version 3 (2019-10-23)
Supplement: GenBank DNA construct files [file 738021_file06.zip › pFH36.gb]

LOCUS       pFH36                   2315 bp    DNA     circular UNA 16-MAY-2019
DEFINITION  Level0 Rice OsU6-2 Pol III promoter.
ACCESSION   urn.local...3j-ah3e8ru
VERSION     urn.local...3j-ah3e8ru
KEYWORDS    .
SOURCE      
  ORGANISM  
            .
FEATURES             Location/Qualifiers
     CDS             66..1076
                     /vntifkey=4
                     /Transferred_From="pICH41295_Level0_GGAG_AATG,
                     pICH41308_Level0_AATG_GCTT, pICSL01002_Level0_CCAT_AATG,
                     pICSL01003_Level0_TTCG_GCTT, pICSL01008_Level0_GGAG_CCAT"
                     /Transferred_Similarity="99.80%"
                     /label="Sm/Sp no DraIII"
     rep_origin      1406..2020
                     /vntifkey=21
                     /X-Transferred_From="pICSL01002_Level0_CCAT_AATG;
                     pICSL01003_Level0_TTCG_GCTT; pICSL01008_Level0_GGAG_CCAT"
                     /X-Transferred_Similarity="100.00%"
                     /Transferred_From="pICH41295_Level0_GGAG_AATG,
                     pICSL01002_Level0_CCAT_AATG, pICSL01003_Level0_TTCG_GCTT,
                     pICSL01008_Level0_GGAG_CCAT"
                     /Transferred_Similarity="99.84%"
                     /label="rep (pMB1)"
     misc_feature    2047..2052
                     /Recognition_pattern="GGTCTC(1/5)"
                     /annotation_group="GGTCTC"
                     /label="BsaI"
                     /note="Geneious type: restriction site"
     ligation        2050..2053
                     /label="Ligation"
     promoter        2058..2303
                     /modified_by="hahnf"
                     /label="OsU6-2p"
     ligation        2304..2307
                     /label="Ligation"
     misc_feature    complement(2305..2310)
                     /Recognition_pattern="GGTCTC(1/5)"
                     /annotation_group="GGTCTC"
                     /label="BsaI"
                     /note="Geneious type: restriction site"
ORIGIN      
        1 gtgccgaggc acgaacccag tggacataag cctgttcggt tcgtaagctg taatgcaagt
       61 agcgtatgcg ctcacgcaac tggtccagaa ccttgaccga acgcagcggt ggtaacggcg
      121 cagtggcggt tttcatggct tgttatgact gtttttttgg ggtacagtct atgcctcggg
      181 catccaagca gcaagcgcgt tacgccgtgg gtcgatgttt gatgttatgg agcagcaacg
      241 atgttacgca gcagggcagt cgccctaaaa caaagttaaa catcatgggg gaagcggtga
      301 tcgccgaagt atcgactcaa ctatcagagg tagttggcgt catcgagcgc catctcgaac
      361 cgacgttgct ggccgtacat ttgtacggct ccgcagtgga tggcggcctg aagccacaca
      421 gcgatattga tttgctggtt acggtgaccg taaggcttga tgaaacaacg cggcgagctt
      481 tgatcaacga ccttttggaa acttcggctt cccctggaga gagcgagatt ctccgcgctg
      541 tagaagtcac cattgttgtg cacgacgaca tcattccgtg gcgttatcca gctaagcgcg
      601 aactgcaatt tggagaatgg cagcgcaatg acattcttgc aggtatcttc gagccagcca
      661 cgatcgacat tgatctggct atcttgctga caaaagcaag agaacatagc gttgccttgg
      721 taggtccagc ggcggaggaa ctctttgatc cggttcctga acaggatcta tttgaggcgc
      781 taaatgaaac cttaacgcta tggaactcgc cgcccgactg ggctggcgat gagcgaaatg
      841 tagtgcttac gttgtcccgc atttggtaca gcgcagtaac cggcaaaatc gcgccgaagg
      901 atgtcgctgc cgactgggca atggagcgcc tgccggccca gtatcagccc gtcatacttg
      961 aagctagaca ggcttatctt ggacaagaag aagatcgctt ggcctcgcgc gcagatcagt
     1021 tggaagaatt tgtccattac gtgaaaggcg agatcaccaa ggtagtcggc aaataatgtc
     1081 tagctagaaa ttcgttcaag ccgacgccgc ttcgcggcgc ggcttaactc aagcgttaga
     1141 tgcactaagc acataattgc tcacagccaa actatcaggt caagtctgct tttattattt
     1201 ttaagcgtgc ataataagcc ctacacaaat tgggagatat atcatgctgt cagaccaagt
     1261 ttactcatat atactttaga ttgatttaaa acttcatttt taatttaaaa ggatctaggt
     1321 gaagatcctt tttgataatc tcatgaccaa aatcccttaa cgtgagtttt cgttccactg
     1381 agcgtcagac cccgtagaaa agatcaaagg atcttcttga gatccttttt ttctgcgcgt
     1441 aatctgctgc ttgcaaacaa aaaaaccacc gctaccagcg gtggtttgtt tgccggatca
     1501 agagctacca actctttttc cgaaggtaac tggcttcagc agagcgcaga taccaaatac
     1561 tgttcttcta gtgtagccgt agttaggcca ccacttcaag aactctgtag caccgcctac
     1621 atacctcgct ctgctaatcc tgttaccagt ggctgctgcc agtggcgata agtcgtgtct
     1681 taccgggttg gactcaagac gatagttacc ggataaggcg cagcggtcgg gctgaacggg
     1741 gggttcgtgc acacagccca gcttggagcg aacgacctac accgaactga gatacctaca
     1801 gcgtgagcta tgagaaagcg ccacgcttcc cgaagggaga aaggcggaca ggtatccggt
     1861 aagcggcagg gtcggaacag gagagcgcac gagggagctt ccagggggaa acgcctggta
     1921 tctttatagt cctgtcgggt ttcgccacct ctgacttgag cgtcgatttt tgtgatgctc
     1981 gtcagggggg cggagcctat ggaaaaacgc cagcaacgcg gcctttttac ggttcctgca
     2041 ctctgtggtc tcaggaggga tcatgaacca acggcctggc tgtatttggt ggttgtgtag
     2101 ggagatgggg agaagaaaag cccgattctc ttcgctgtga tgggctggat gcatgcgggg
     2161 gagcgggagg cccaagtacg tgcacggtga gcggcccaca gggcgagtgt gagcgcgaga
     2221 ggcgggagga acagtttagt accacattgc ccagctaact cgaacgcgac caacttataa
     2281 acccgcgcgc tgtcgcttgt gttcgagacc acgaa
//
