# Supplementary material for: A modular cloning toolkit for genome editing in plants
Source: bioRxiv preprint, doi:10.1101/738021, version 3 (2019-10-23)
Supplement: GenBank DNA construct files [file 738021_file06.zip › pFH37.gb]

LOCUS       pFH37                   2316 bp    DNA     circular UNA 16-MAY-2019
DEFINITION  Level0 Rice OsU6-2 Pol III promoter with transcription Start-G.
ACCESSION   urn.local...3k-ah3e8ru
VERSION     urn.local...3k-ah3e8ru
KEYWORDS    .
SOURCE      
  ORGANISM  
            .
FEATURES             Location/Qualifiers
     CDS             66..1076
                     /vntifkey=4
                     /Transferred_From="pICH41295_Level0_GGAG_AATG,
                     pICH41308_Level0_AATG_GCTT, pICSL01002_Level0_CCAT_AATG,
                     pICSL01003_Level0_TTCG_GCTT, pICSL01008_Level0_GGAG_CCAT"
                     /Transferred_Similarity="99.80%"
                     /label="Sm/Sp no DraIII"
     rep_origin      1406..2020
                     /vntifkey=21
                     /X-Transferred_From="pICSL01002_Level0_CCAT_AATG;
                     pICSL01003_Level0_TTCG_GCTT; pICSL01008_Level0_GGAG_CCAT"
                     /X-Transferred_Similarity="100.00%"
                     /Transferred_From="pICH41295_Level0_GGAG_AATG,
                     pICSL01002_Level0_CCAT_AATG, pICSL01003_Level0_TTCG_GCTT,
                     pICSL01008_Level0_GGAG_CCAT"
                     /Transferred_Similarity="99.84%"
                     /label="rep (pMB1)"
     misc_feature    2047..2052
                     /Recognition_pattern="GGTCTC(1/5)"
                     /annotation_group="GGTCTC"
                     /label="BsaI"
                     /note="Geneious type: restriction site"
     ligation        2050..2053
                     /label="Ligation"
     promoter        2058..2303
                     /modified_by="hahnf"
                     /label="OsU6-2p"
     Start_codon     2304
                     /modified_by="hahnf"
                     /label="Transcription Start"
     ligation        2305..2308
                     /label="Ligation"
     misc_feature    complement(2306..2311)
                     /Recognition_pattern="GGTCTC(1/5)"
                     /annotation_group="GGTCTC"
                     /label="BsaI"
                     /note="Geneious type: restriction site"
ORIGIN      
        1 gtgccgaggc acgaacccag tggacataag cctgttcggt tcgtaagctg taatgcaagt
       61 agcgtatgcg ctcacgcaac tggtccagaa ccttgaccga acgcagcggt ggtaacggcg
      121 cagtggcggt tttcatggct tgttatgact gtttttttgg ggtacagtct atgcctcggg
      181 catccaagca gcaagcgcgt tacgccgtgg gtcgatgttt gatgttatgg agcagcaacg
      241 atgttacgca gcagggcagt cgccctaaaa caaagttaaa catcatgggg gaagcggtga
      301 tcgccgaagt atcgactcaa ctatcagagg tagttggcgt catcgagcgc catctcgaac
      361 cgacgttgct ggccgtacat ttgtacggct ccgcagtgga tggcggcctg aagccacaca
      421 gcgatattga tttgctggtt acggtgaccg taaggcttga tgaaacaacg cggcgagctt
      481 tgatcaacga ccttttggaa acttcggctt cccctggaga gagcgagatt ctccgcgctg
      541 tagaagtcac cattgttgtg cacgacgaca tcattccgtg gcgttatcca gctaagcgcg
      601 aactgcaatt tggagaatgg cagcgcaatg acattcttgc aggtatcttc gagccagcca
      661 cgatcgacat tgatctggct atcttgctga caaaagcaag agaacatagc gttgccttgg
      721 taggtccagc ggcggaggaa ctctttgatc cggttcctga acaggatcta tttgaggcgc
      781 taaatgaaac cttaacgcta tggaactcgc cgcccgactg ggctggcgat gagcgaaatg
      841 tagtgcttac gttgtcccgc atttggtaca gcgcagtaac cggcaaaatc gcgccgaagg
      901 atgtcgctgc cgactgggca atggagcgcc tgccggccca gtatcagccc gtcatacttg
      961 aagctagaca ggcttatctt ggacaagaag aagatcgctt ggcctcgcgc gcagatcagt
     1021 tggaagaatt tgtccattac gtgaaaggcg agatcaccaa ggtagtcggc aaataatgtc
     1081 tagctagaaa ttcgttcaag ccgacgccgc ttcgcggcgc ggcttaactc aagcgttaga
     1141 tgcactaagc acataattgc tcacagccaa actatcaggt caagtctgct tttattattt
     1201 ttaagcgtgc ataataagcc ctacacaaat tgggagatat atcatgctgt cagaccaagt
     1261 ttactcatat atactttaga ttgatttaaa acttcatttt taatttaaaa ggatctaggt
     1321 gaagatcctt tttgataatc tcatgaccaa aatcccttaa cgtgagtttt cgttccactg
     1381 agcgtcagac cccgtagaaa agatcaaagg atcttcttga gatccttttt ttctgcgcgt
     1441 aatctgctgc ttgcaaacaa aaaaaccacc gctaccagcg gtggtttgtt tgccggatca
     1501 agagctacca actctttttc cgaaggtaac tggcttcagc agagcgcaga taccaaatac
     1561 tgttcttcta gtgtagccgt agttaggcca ccacttcaag aactctgtag caccgcctac
     1621 atacctcgct ctgctaatcc tgttaccagt ggctgctgcc agtggcgata agtcgtgtct
     1681 taccgggttg gactcaagac gatagttacc ggataaggcg cagcggtcgg gctgaacggg
     1741 gggttcgtgc acacagccca gcttggagcg aacgacctac accgaactga gatacctaca
     1801 gcgtgagcta tgagaaagcg ccacgcttcc cgaagggaga aaggcggaca ggtatccggt
     1861 aagcggcagg gtcggaacag gagagcgcac gagggagctt ccagggggaa acgcctggta
     1921 tctttatagt cctgtcgggt ttcgccacct ctgacttgag cgtcgatttt tgtgatgctc
     1981 gtcagggggg cggagcctat ggaaaaacgc cagcaacgcg gcctttttac ggttcctgca
     2041 ctctgtggtc tcaggaggga tcatgaacca acggcctggc tgtatttggt ggttgtgtag
     2101 ggagatgggg agaagaaaag cccgattctc ttcgctgtga tgggctggat gcatgcgggg
     2161 gagcgggagg cccaagtacg tgcacggtga gcggcccaca gggcgagtgt gagcgcgaga
     2221 ggcgggagga acagtttagt accacattgc ccagctaact cgaacgcgac caacttataa
     2281 acccgcgcgc tgtcgcttgt gttgcgagac cacgaa
//
