# Supplementary material for: A modular cloning toolkit for genome editing in plants
Source: bioRxiv preprint, doi:10.1101/738021, version 3 (2019-10-23)
Supplement: GenBank DNA construct files [file 738021_file06.zip › pFH38.gb]

LOCUS       pFH38                   2449 bp    DNA     circular UNA 16-MAY-2019
DEFINITION  Level0 Rice OsU3 Pol III promoter .
ACCESSION   urn.local...3l-ah3e8ru
VERSION     urn.local...3l-ah3e8ru
KEYWORDS    .
SOURCE      
  ORGANISM  
            .
FEATURES             Location/Qualifiers
     CDS             66..1076
                     /vntifkey=4
                     /Transferred_From="pICH41295_Level0_GGAG_AATG,
                     pICH41308_Level0_AATG_GCTT, pICSL01002_Level0_CCAT_AATG,
                     pICSL01003_Level0_TTCG_GCTT, pICSL01008_Level0_GGAG_CCAT"
                     /Transferred_Similarity="99.80%"
                     /label="Sm/Sp no DraIII"
     rep_origin      1406..2020
                     /vntifkey=21
                     /X-Transferred_From="pICSL01002_Level0_CCAT_AATG;
                     pICSL01003_Level0_TTCG_GCTT; pICSL01008_Level0_GGAG_CCAT"
                     /X-Transferred_Similarity="100.00%"
                     /Transferred_From="pICH41295_Level0_GGAG_AATG,
                     pICSL01002_Level0_CCAT_AATG, pICSL01003_Level0_TTCG_GCTT,
                     pICSL01008_Level0_GGAG_CCAT"
                     /Transferred_Similarity="99.84%"
                     /label="rep (pMB1)"
     misc_feature    2047..2052
                     /Recognition_pattern="GGTCTC(1/5)"
                     /annotation_group="GGTCTC"
                     /label="BsaI"
                     /note="Geneious type: restriction site"
     ligation        2050..2053
                     /label="Ligation"
     promoter        2058..2437
                     /created_by="hahnf"
                     /label="OsU3p"
     ligation        2186..2189
                     /label="Ligation"
     modified_base   2186
                     /created_by="hahnf"
                     /label="C->G exchange"
     ligation        2438..2441
                     /label="Ligation"
     misc_feature    complement(2439..2444)
                     /Recognition_pattern="GGTCTC(1/5)"
                     /annotation_group="GGTCTC"
                     /label="BsaI"
                     /note="Geneious type: restriction site"
ORIGIN      
        1 gtgccgaggc acgaacccag tggacataag cctgttcggt tcgtaagctg taatgcaagt
       61 agcgtatgcg ctcacgcaac tggtccagaa ccttgaccga acgcagcggt ggtaacggcg
      121 cagtggcggt tttcatggct tgttatgact gtttttttgg ggtacagtct atgcctcggg
      181 catccaagca gcaagcgcgt tacgccgtgg gtcgatgttt gatgttatgg agcagcaacg
      241 atgttacgca gcagggcagt cgccctaaaa caaagttaaa catcatgggg gaagcggtga
      301 tcgccgaagt atcgactcaa ctatcagagg tagttggcgt catcgagcgc catctcgaac
      361 cgacgttgct ggccgtacat ttgtacggct ccgcagtgga tggcggcctg aagccacaca
      421 gcgatattga tttgctggtt acggtgaccg taaggcttga tgaaacaacg cggcgagctt
      481 tgatcaacga ccttttggaa acttcggctt cccctggaga gagcgagatt ctccgcgctg
      541 tagaagtcac cattgttgtg cacgacgaca tcattccgtg gcgttatcca gctaagcgcg
      601 aactgcaatt tggagaatgg cagcgcaatg acattcttgc aggtatcttc gagccagcca
      661 cgatcgacat tgatctggct atcttgctga caaaagcaag agaacatagc gttgccttgg
      721 taggtccagc ggcggaggaa ctctttgatc cggttcctga acaggatcta tttgaggcgc
      781 taaatgaaac cttaacgcta tggaactcgc cgcccgactg ggctggcgat gagcgaaatg
      841 tagtgcttac gttgtcccgc atttggtaca gcgcagtaac cggcaaaatc gcgccgaagg
      901 atgtcgctgc cgactgggca atggagcgcc tgccggccca gtatcagccc gtcatacttg
      961 aagctagaca ggcttatctt ggacaagaag aagatcgctt ggcctcgcgc gcagatcagt
     1021 tggaagaatt tgtccattac gtgaaaggcg agatcaccaa ggtagtcggc aaataatgtc
     1081 tagctagaaa ttcgttcaag ccgacgccgc ttcgcggcgc ggcttaactc aagcgttaga
     1141 tgcactaagc acataattgc tcacagccaa actatcaggt caagtctgct tttattattt
     1201 ttaagcgtgc ataataagcc ctacacaaat tgggagatat atcatgctgt cagaccaagt
     1261 ttactcatat atactttaga ttgatttaaa acttcatttt taatttaaaa ggatctaggt
     1321 gaagatcctt tttgataatc tcatgaccaa aatcccttaa cgtgagtttt cgttccactg
     1381 agcgtcagac cccgtagaaa agatcaaagg atcttcttga gatccttttt ttctgcgcgt
     1441 aatctgctgc ttgcaaacaa aaaaaccacc gctaccagcg gtggtttgtt tgccggatca
     1501 agagctacca actctttttc cgaaggtaac tggcttcagc agagcgcaga taccaaatac
     1561 tgttcttcta gtgtagccgt agttaggcca ccacttcaag aactctgtag caccgcctac
     1621 atacctcgct ctgctaatcc tgttaccagt ggctgctgcc agtggcgata agtcgtgtct
     1681 taccgggttg gactcaagac gatagttacc ggataaggcg cagcggtcgg gctgaacggg
     1741 gggttcgtgc acacagccca gcttggagcg aacgacctac accgaactga gatacctaca
     1801 gcgtgagcta tgagaaagcg ccacgcttcc cgaagggaga aaggcggaca ggtatccggt
     1861 aagcggcagg gtcggaacag gagagcgcac gagggagctt ccagggggaa acgcctggta
     1921 tctttatagt cctgtcgggt ttcgccacct ctgacttgag cgtcgatttt tgtgatgctc
     1981 gtcagggggg cggagcctat ggaaaaacgc cagcaacgcg gcctttttac ggttcctgca
     2041 ctctgtggtc tcaggagaag gaatctttaa acatacgaac agatcactta aagttcttct
     2101 gaagcaactt aaagttatca ggcatgcatg gatcttggag gaatcagatg tgcagtcagg
     2161 gaccatagca caagacaggc gtcttgtact ggtgctacca gcaaatgctg gaagccggga
     2221 acactgggta cgttggaaac cacgtgatgt gaagaagtaa gataaactgt aggagaaaag
     2281 catttcgtag tgggccatga agcctttcag gacatgtatt gcagtatggg ccggcccatt
     2341 acgcaattgg acgacaacaa agactagtat tagtaccacc tcggctatcc acatagatca
     2401 aagctgattt aaaagagttg tgcagatgat ccgtggccga gaccacgaa
//
