# Supplementary material for: A modular cloning toolkit for genome editing in plants
Source: bioRxiv preprint, doi:10.1101/738021, version 3 (2019-10-23)
Supplement: GenBank DNA construct files [file 738021_file06.zip › pFH39.gb]

LOCUS       pFH39                   2450 bp    DNA     circular UNA 16-MAY-2019
DEFINITION  Level0 Rice OsU3 Pol III promoter with transcription Start-A .
ACCESSION   urn.local...3m-ah3e8ru
VERSION     urn.local...3m-ah3e8ru
KEYWORDS    .
SOURCE      
  ORGANISM  
            .
FEATURES             Location/Qualifiers
     CDS             66..1076
                     /vntifkey=4
                     /Transferred_From="pICH41295_Level0_GGAG_AATG,
                     pICH41308_Level0_AATG_GCTT, pICSL01002_Level0_CCAT_AATG,
                     pICSL01003_Level0_TTCG_GCTT, pICSL01008_Level0_GGAG_CCAT"
                     /Transferred_Similarity="99.80%"
                     /label="Sm/Sp no DraIII"
     rep_origin      1406..2020
                     /vntifkey=21
                     /X-Transferred_From="pICSL01002_Level0_CCAT_AATG;
                     pICSL01003_Level0_TTCG_GCTT; pICSL01008_Level0_GGAG_CCAT"
                     /X-Transferred_Similarity="100.00%"
                     /Transferred_From="pICH41295_Level0_GGAG_AATG,
                     pICSL01002_Level0_CCAT_AATG, pICSL01003_Level0_TTCG_GCTT,
                     pICSL01008_Level0_GGAG_CCAT"
                     /Transferred_Similarity="99.84%"
                     /label="rep (pMB1)"
     misc_feature    2047..2052
                     /Recognition_pattern="GGTCTC(1/5)"
                     /annotation_group="GGTCTC"
                     /label="BsaI"
                     /note="Geneious type: restriction site"
     ligation        2050..2053
                     /label="Ligation"
     promoter        2058..2437
                     /created_by="hahnf"
                     /label="OsU3p"
     ligation        2186..2189
                     /label="Ligation"
     modified_base   2186
                     /created_by="hahnf"
                     /label="C->G exchange"
     Start_codon     2438
                     /note="ApEinfo_graphicformat=arrow_data {{0 1 2 0 0 -1} {}
                      0} width 5 offset 0 ApEinfo_fwdcolor=#ff0000
                     ApEinfo_revcolor=green"
                     /modified_by="hahnf"
                     /label="Transcription Start"
     ligation        2439..2442
                     /label="Ligation"
     misc_feature    complement(2440..2445)
                     /Recognition_pattern="GGTCTC(1/5)"
                     /annotation_group="GGTCTC"
                     /label="BsaI"
                     /note="Geneious type: restriction site"
ORIGIN      
        1 gtgccgaggc acgaacccag tggacataag cctgttcggt tcgtaagctg taatgcaagt
       61 agcgtatgcg ctcacgcaac tggtccagaa ccttgaccga acgcagcggt ggtaacggcg
      121 cagtggcggt tttcatggct tgttatgact gtttttttgg ggtacagtct atgcctcggg
      181 catccaagca gcaagcgcgt tacgccgtgg gtcgatgttt gatgttatgg agcagcaacg
      241 atgttacgca gcagggcagt cgccctaaaa caaagttaaa catcatgggg gaagcggtga
      301 tcgccgaagt atcgactcaa ctatcagagg tagttggcgt catcgagcgc catctcgaac
      361 cgacgttgct ggccgtacat ttgtacggct ccgcagtgga tggcggcctg aagccacaca
      421 gcgatattga tttgctggtt acggtgaccg taaggcttga tgaaacaacg cggcgagctt
      481 tgatcaacga ccttttggaa acttcggctt cccctggaga gagcgagatt ctccgcgctg
      541 tagaagtcac cattgttgtg cacgacgaca tcattccgtg gcgttatcca gctaagcgcg
      601 aactgcaatt tggagaatgg cagcgcaatg acattcttgc aggtatcttc gagccagcca
      661 cgatcgacat tgatctggct atcttgctga caaaagcaag agaacatagc gttgccttgg
      721 taggtccagc ggcggaggaa ctctttgatc cggttcctga acaggatcta tttgaggcgc
      781 taaatgaaac cttaacgcta tggaactcgc cgcccgactg ggctggcgat gagcgaaatg
      841 tagtgcttac gttgtcccgc atttggtaca gcgcagtaac cggcaaaatc gcgccgaagg
      901 atgtcgctgc cgactgggca atggagcgcc tgccggccca gtatcagccc gtcatacttg
      961 aagctagaca ggcttatctt ggacaagaag aagatcgctt ggcctcgcgc gcagatcagt
     1021 tggaagaatt tgtccattac gtgaaaggcg agatcaccaa ggtagtcggc aaataatgtc
     1081 tagctagaaa ttcgttcaag ccgacgccgc ttcgcggcgc ggcttaactc aagcgttaga
     1141 tgcactaagc acataattgc tcacagccaa actatcaggt caagtctgct tttattattt
     1201 ttaagcgtgc ataataagcc ctacacaaat tgggagatat atcatgctgt cagaccaagt
     1261 ttactcatat atactttaga ttgatttaaa acttcatttt taatttaaaa ggatctaggt
     1321 gaagatcctt tttgataatc tcatgaccaa aatcccttaa cgtgagtttt cgttccactg
     1381 agcgtcagac cccgtagaaa agatcaaagg atcttcttga gatccttttt ttctgcgcgt
     1441 aatctgctgc ttgcaaacaa aaaaaccacc gctaccagcg gtggtttgtt tgccggatca
     1501 agagctacca actctttttc cgaaggtaac tggcttcagc agagcgcaga taccaaatac
     1561 tgttcttcta gtgtagccgt agttaggcca ccacttcaag aactctgtag caccgcctac
     1621 atacctcgct ctgctaatcc tgttaccagt ggctgctgcc agtggcgata agtcgtgtct
     1681 taccgggttg gactcaagac gatagttacc ggataaggcg cagcggtcgg gctgaacggg
     1741 gggttcgtgc acacagccca gcttggagcg aacgacctac accgaactga gatacctaca
     1801 gcgtgagcta tgagaaagcg ccacgcttcc cgaagggaga aaggcggaca ggtatccggt
     1861 aagcggcagg gtcggaacag gagagcgcac gagggagctt ccagggggaa acgcctggta
     1921 tctttatagt cctgtcgggt ttcgccacct ctgacttgag cgtcgatttt tgtgatgctc
     1981 gtcagggggg cggagcctat ggaaaaacgc cagcaacgcg gcctttttac ggttcctgca
     2041 ctctgtggtc tcaggagaag gaatctttaa acatacgaac agatcactta aagttcttct
     2101 gaagcaactt aaagttatca ggcatgcatg gatcttggag gaatcagatg tgcagtcagg
     2161 gaccatagca caagacaggc gtcttgtact ggtgctacca gcaaatgctg gaagccggga
     2221 acactgggta cgttggaaac cacgtgatgt gaagaagtaa gataaactgt aggagaaaag
     2281 catttcgtag tgggccatga agcctttcag gacatgtatt gcagtatggg ccggcccatt
     2341 acgcaattgg acgacaacaa agactagtat tagtaccacc tcggctatcc acatagatca
     2401 aagctgattt aaaagagttg tgcagatgat ccgtggcacg agaccacgaa
//
