# Supplementary material for: A modular cloning toolkit for genome editing in plants
Source: bioRxiv preprint, doi:10.1101/738021, version 3 (2019-10-23)
Supplement: GenBank DNA construct files [file 738021_file06.zip › pFH40.gb]

LOCUS       pFH40                   4231 bp    DNA     circular UNA 16-APR-2019
DEFINITION  Level0 Switchgrass PvUbi1 Pol II promoter.
ACCESSION   urn.local...131-abnbxnp
VERSION     urn.local...131-abnbxnp
KEYWORDS    .
SOURCE      
  ORGANISM  
            .
FEATURES             Location/Qualifiers
     CDS             215..1225
                     /label="Sm/Sp no DraIII"
     rep_origin      1385..1999
                     /vntifkey=21
                     /Transferred_From="pICSL01002_Level0_CCAT_AATG,
                     pICSL01003_Level0_TTCG_GCTT, pICSL01008_Level0_GGAG_CCAT"
                     /Transferred_Similarity="100.00%"
                     /modified_by="hahnf"
                     /label="rep (pMB1)"
     rep_origin      1984
                     /label="ORI"
     misc_feature    2225..2230
                     /Recognition_pattern="GGTCTC(1/5)"
                     /label="BsaI"
                     /note="Geneious type: restriction site"
     promoter        2236..2824
                     /created_by="User"
                     /label="PvUbi1 promoter"
     5'UTR           2825..2917
                     /created_by="User"
                     /label="PvUbi1 5'UTR"
     intron          2918..4208
                     /created_by="User"
                     /label="PvUbi1 intron1"
     misc_feature    complement(4221..4226)
                     /Recognition_pattern="GGTCTC(1/5)"
                     /label="BsaI"
                     /note="Geneious type: restriction site"
ORIGIN      
        1 gtggctcttc agtggacgaa agggcctcgt gatacgccta tttttatagg ttaatgtcat
       61 gataataatg gtttcttaga cgtcaggtgg cacttttcgg ggaaatgtgc gcggaacccc
      121 tatttgttta tttttctaaa tacattcaaa tatgtatccg ctcatgagac aataaccctg
      181 ataaatgctt caataatatt gaaaaaggaa gagtatgcgc tcacgcaact ggtccagaac
      241 cttgaccgaa cgcagcggtg gtaacggcgc agtggcggtt ttcatggctt gttatgactg
      301 tttttttggg gtacagtcta tgcctcgggc atccaagcag caagcgcgtt acgccgtggg
      361 tcgatgtttg atgttatgga gcagcaacga tgttacgcag cagggcagtc gccctaaaac
      421 aaagttaaac atcatgaggg aagcggtgat cgccgaagta tcgactcaac tatcagaggt
      481 agttggcgtc atcgagcgcc atctcgaacc gacgttgctg gccgtacatt tgtacggctc
      541 cgcagtggat ggcggcctga agccacacag cgatattgat ttgctggtta cggtgaccgt
      601 aaggcttgat gaaacaacgc ggcgagcttt gatcaacgac cttttggaaa cttcggcttc
      661 ccctggagag agcgagattc tccgcgctgt agaagtcacc attgttgtgc acgacgacat
      721 cattccgtgg cgttatccag ctaagcgcga actgcaattt ggagaatggc agcgcaatga
      781 cattcttgca ggtatcttcg agccagccac gatcgacatt gatctggcta tcttgctgac
      841 aaaagcaaga gaacatagcg ttgccttggt aggtccagcg gcggaggaac tctttgatcc
      901 ggttcctgaa caggatctat ttgaggcgct aaatgaaacc ttaacgctat ggaactcgcc
      961 gcccgactgg gctggcgatg agcgaaatgt agtgcttacg ttgtcccgca tttggtacag
     1021 cgcagtaacc ggcaaaatcg cgccgaagga tgtcgctgcc gactgggcaa tggagcgcct
     1081 gccggcccag tatcagcccg tcatacttga agctagacag gcttatcttg gacaagaaga
     1141 agatcgcttg gcctcgcgcg cagatcagtt ggaagaattt gtccattacg taaaaggcga
     1201 gatcaccaag gtagtcggca aataactgtc agaccaagtt tactcatata tactttagat
     1261 tgatttaaaa cttcattttt aatttaaaag gatctaggtg aagatccttt ttgataatct
     1321 catgaccaaa atcccttaac gtgagttttc gttccactga gcgtcagacc ccgtagaaaa
     1381 gatcaaagga tcttcttgag atcctttttt tctgcgcgta atctgctgct tgcaaacaaa
     1441 aaaaccaccg ctaccagcgg tggtttgttt gccggatcaa gagctaccaa ctctttttcc
     1501 gaaggtaact ggcttcagca gagcgcagat accaaatact gtccttctag tgtagccgta
     1561 gttaggccac cacttcaaga actctgtagc accgcctaca tacctcgctc tgctaatcct
     1621 gttaccagtg gctgctgcca gtggcgataa gtcgtgtctt accgggttgg actcaagacg
     1681 atagttaccg gataaggcgc agcggtcggg ctgaacgggg ggttcgtgca cacagcccag
     1741 cttggagcga acgacctaca ccgaactgag atacctacag cgtgagctat gagaaagcgc
     1801 cacgcttccc gaagggagaa aggcggacag gtatccggta agcggcaggg tcggaacagg
     1861 agagcgcacg agggagcttc cagggggaaa cgcctggtat ctttatagtc ctgtcgggtt
     1921 tcgccacctc tgacttgagc gtcgattttt gtgatgctcg tcaggggggc ggagcctatg
     1981 gaaaaacgcc agcaacgcgg cctttttacg gttcctggcc ttttgctggc cttttgctca
     2041 catgttcttt cctgcgttat cccctgattc tgtggataac cgtattaccg cctttgagtg
     2101 agctgatacc gctcgccgca gccgaacgac cgagcgcagc gagtcagtga gcgaggaagc
     2161 ggaagagcgc ccaatacgca aaccgcctct ccccgcgcgt tggccgattc attaatcact
     2221 ctgtggtctc aggagcacgt cagtgtttgg tttccactag cacgagtagc gcaatcagaa
     2281 aattttcaat gcatgaagta ctaaacgaag tttatttaga aattttttta agaaatgagt
     2341 gtaatttttt gcgacgaatt taatgacaat aattaatcga tgattgccta cagtaatgct
     2401 acagtaacca acctctaatc atgcgtcgaa tgcgtcatta gattcgtctc gcaaaatagc
     2461 acaagaatta tgaaattaat tttacaaact atttttattt aatactaata attaactgtc
     2521 aaagtttgtg ctactcgcaa gagtagcgcg aaccaaacac ggcctggagg agcacggtaa
     2581 cggcgtcgac aaactaacgg ccaccacccg ccaacgcaaa ggagacggat gagagttgac
     2641 ttcttgacgg ttctccaccc ctctgtctct ctgtcactgg gccctgggtc cccctctcga
     2701 aagttcctct ggccgaaatt gcgcggcgga gacgaggcgg gcggaaccgt cacggcagag
     2761 gattccttcc ccaccctgcc tggcccggcc atatataaac agccaccgcc cctccccgtt
     2821 ccccatcgcg tctcgtctcg tgttgttccc agaacacaac caaaatccaa atcctcctcc
     2881 tcctcccgag cctcgtcgat ccctcacccg cttcaaggta cggcgatcct cctctccctt
     2941 ctcccctcga tcgattatgc gtgttccgtt tccgtttccg atcgagcgaa tcgatggtta
     3001 ggacccatgg gggacccatg gggtgtcgtg tggtggtctg gtttgatccg cgatatttct
     3061 ccgttcgtag tgtagatctg atcgaatccc tggtgaaatc gttgatcgtg ctattcgtgt
     3121 gagggttctt aggtttggag ttgtggaggt agttctgatc ggtttgtagg tgagattttc
     3181 cccatgattt tgcttggctc gtttgtcttg gttagattag atctgcccgc attttgttcg
     3241 atatttctga tgcagatatg atgaataatt tcgtccttgt atcccgcgtc cgtatgtgta
     3301 ttaagtttgc aggtcctagt taggtttttc ctactgattt gtcttatcca ttctgtttag
     3361 cttgcaaggt ttggtaatgg tccggcatgt ttgtctctat agattagagt agaataagat
     3421 tatctcaaca agctgttggc ttatcaattt tggatctgca tgtgtttcgc atctatatct
     3481 ttgcaattaa gatggtagat ggacatatgc tcctgttgag ttgatgttgt accttttacc
     3541 tgaggtctga ggaacatgca tcctcctgct actttgtgct tatacagatc atcaagatta
     3601 tgtagctaat attcgatcag tttctagtat ctacatggta aacttgcatg cacttgctac
     3661 ttatttttga tatacttgga tgataacata tgctgctggt tgattcctac ctacatgatg
     3721 aacattttac aggccattag tgtctgtctg tatgtgttgt tcctgtttgc ttcagtctat
     3781 ttctgtttca ttcctagttt attggttctc tgctagatac ttaccctgct gggcttagtt
     3841 atcatcttat ctcgaatgca ttttcatgtt tatagatgaa tatacactca gataggtgta
     3901 gatgtatgct actgtttctc tacgttgctg taggttttac ctgtggcaac tgcatactcc
     3961 tgttgcttcg ctagatatgt atgtgcttat atagattaag atatgtgtga tggttcttta
     4021 gtatatctga tgatcatgta tgctctttta acttcttgct acacttggta acatgctgtg
     4081 atgctgtttg ttgattctgt agcactacca atgatgacct tatctctctt tgtatatgat
     4141 gtttctgttt gtttgaggct tgtgttactg ctagttactt accctgttgc ctggctaatc
     4201 ttctgcagat cctgcaatgt gagaccacga a
//
