# Supplementary material for: A modular cloning toolkit for genome editing in plants
Source: bioRxiv preprint, doi:10.1101/738021, version 3 (2019-10-23)
Supplement: GenBank DNA construct files [file 738021_file06.zip › pFH41.gb]

LOCUS       pFH41                   3223 bp    DNA     circular UNA 15-APR-2019
DEFINITION  Level0 Parsley PcUbi4-2 Pol II promoter.
ACCESSION   urn.local...132-abnbxnp
VERSION     urn.local...132-abnbxnp
KEYWORDS    .
SOURCE      
  ORGANISM  
            .
FEATURES             Location/Qualifiers
     CDS             215..1225
                     /label="Sm/Sp no DraIII"
     rep_origin      1385..1999
                     /vntifkey=21
                     /Transferred_From="pICSL01002_Level0_CCAT_AATG,
                     pICSL01003_Level0_TTCG_GCTT, pICSL01008_Level0_GGAG_CCAT"
                     /Transferred_Similarity="100.00%"
                     /modified_by="hahnf"
                     /label="rep (pMB1)"
     rep_origin      1984
                     /label="ORI"
     misc_feature    2225..2230
                     /Recognition_pattern="GGTCTC(1/5)"
                     /label="BsaI"
                     /note="Geneious type: restriction site"
     promoter        2236..3207
                     /ApEinfo_fwdcolor="#008000"
                     /ApEinfo_revcolor="#008000"
                     /ApEinfo_graphicformat="arrow_data {{0 1 2 0 0 -1} {} 0}"
                     /modified_by="hahnf"
                     /label="PcUbi4-2 promoter"
     misc_feature    complement(3213..3218)
                     /Recognition_pattern="GGTCTC(1/5)"
                     /label="BsaI"
                     /note="Geneious type: restriction site"
ORIGIN      
        1 gtggctcttc agtggacgaa agggcctcgt gatacgccta tttttatagg ttaatgtcat
       61 gataataatg gtttcttaga cgtcaggtgg cacttttcgg ggaaatgtgc gcggaacccc
      121 tatttgttta tttttctaaa tacattcaaa tatgtatccg ctcatgagac aataaccctg
      181 ataaatgctt caataatatt gaaaaaggaa gagtatgcgc tcacgcaact ggtccagaac
      241 cttgaccgaa cgcagcggtg gtaacggcgc agtggcggtt ttcatggctt gttatgactg
      301 tttttttggg gtacagtcta tgcctcgggc atccaagcag caagcgcgtt acgccgtggg
      361 tcgatgtttg atgttatgga gcagcaacga tgttacgcag cagggcagtc gccctaaaac
      421 aaagttaaac atcatgaggg aagcggtgat cgccgaagta tcgactcaac tatcagaggt
      481 agttggcgtc atcgagcgcc atctcgaacc gacgttgctg gccgtacatt tgtacggctc
      541 cgcagtggat ggcggcctga agccacacag cgatattgat ttgctggtta cggtgaccgt
      601 aaggcttgat gaaacaacgc ggcgagcttt gatcaacgac cttttggaaa cttcggcttc
      661 ccctggagag agcgagattc tccgcgctgt agaagtcacc attgttgtgc acgacgacat
      721 cattccgtgg cgttatccag ctaagcgcga actgcaattt ggagaatggc agcgcaatga
      781 cattcttgca ggtatcttcg agccagccac gatcgacatt gatctggcta tcttgctgac
      841 aaaagcaaga gaacatagcg ttgccttggt aggtccagcg gcggaggaac tctttgatcc
      901 ggttcctgaa caggatctat ttgaggcgct aaatgaaacc ttaacgctat ggaactcgcc
      961 gcccgactgg gctggcgatg agcgaaatgt agtgcttacg ttgtcccgca tttggtacag
     1021 cgcagtaacc ggcaaaatcg cgccgaagga tgtcgctgcc gactgggcaa tggagcgcct
     1081 gccggcccag tatcagcccg tcatacttga agctagacag gcttatcttg gacaagaaga
     1141 agatcgcttg gcctcgcgcg cagatcagtt ggaagaattt gtccattacg taaaaggcga
     1201 gatcaccaag gtagtcggca aataactgtc agaccaagtt tactcatata tactttagat
     1261 tgatttaaaa cttcattttt aatttaaaag gatctaggtg aagatccttt ttgataatct
     1321 catgaccaaa atcccttaac gtgagttttc gttccactga gcgtcagacc ccgtagaaaa
     1381 gatcaaagga tcttcttgag atcctttttt tctgcgcgta atctgctgct tgcaaacaaa
     1441 aaaaccaccg ctaccagcgg tggtttgttt gccggatcaa gagctaccaa ctctttttcc
     1501 gaaggtaact ggcttcagca gagcgcagat accaaatact gtccttctag tgtagccgta
     1561 gttaggccac cacttcaaga actctgtagc accgcctaca tacctcgctc tgctaatcct
     1621 gttaccagtg gctgctgcca gtggcgataa gtcgtgtctt accgggttgg actcaagacg
     1681 atagttaccg gataaggcgc agcggtcggg ctgaacgggg ggttcgtgca cacagcccag
     1741 cttggagcga acgacctaca ccgaactgag atacctacag cgtgagctat gagaaagcgc
     1801 cacgcttccc gaagggagaa aggcggacag gtatccggta agcggcaggg tcggaacagg
     1861 agagcgcacg agggagcttc cagggggaaa cgcctggtat ctttatagtc ctgtcgggtt
     1921 tcgccacctc tgacttgagc gtcgattttt gtgatgctcg tcaggggggc ggagcctatg
     1981 gaaaaacgcc agcaacgcgg cctttttacg gttcctggcc ttttgctggc cttttgctca
     2041 catgttcttt cctgcgttat cccctgattc tgtggataac cgtattaccg cctttgagtg
     2101 agctgatacc gctcgccgca gccgaacgac cgagcgcagc gagtcagtga gcgaggaagc
     2161 ggaagagcgc ccaatacgca aaccgcctct ccccgcgcgt tggccgattc attaatcact
     2221 ctgtggtctc aggagaaaaa ttacggatat gaatataggc atatccgtat ccgaattatc
     2281 cgtttgacag ctagcaacga ttgtacaatt gcttctttaa aaaaggaaga aagaaagaaa
     2341 gaaaagaatc aacatcagcg ttaacaaacg gccccgttac ggcccaaacg gtcatataga
     2401 gtaacggcgt taagcgttga aagactccta tcgaaatacg taaccgcaaa cgtgtcatag
     2461 tcagatcccc tcttccttca ccgcctcaaa cacaaaaata atcttctaca gcctatatat
     2521 acaacccccc cttctatctc tcctttctca caattcatca tctttctttc tctaccccca
     2581 attttaagaa atcctctctt ctcctcttca ttttcaaggt aaatctctct ctctctctct
     2641 ctctctgtta ttccttgttt taattaggta tgtattattg ctagtttgtt aatctgctta
     2701 tcttatgtat gccttatgtg aatatcttta tcttgttcat ctcatccgtt tagaagctat
     2761 aaatttgttg atttgactgt gtatctacac gtggttatgt ttatatctaa tcagatatga
     2821 atttcttcat attgttgcgt ttgtgtgtac caatccgaaa tcgttgattt ttttcattta
     2881 atcgtgtagc taattgtacg tatacatatg gatctacgta tcaattgttc atctgtttgt
     2941 gtttgtatgt atacagatct gaaaacatca cttctctcat ctgattgtgt tgttacatac
     3001 atagatatag atctgttata tcattttttt tattaattgt gtatatatat atgtgcatag
     3061 atctggatta catgattgtg attatttaca tgattttgtt atttacgtat gtatatatgt
     3121 agatctggac tttttggagt tgttgacttg attgtatttg tgtgtgtata tgtgtgttct
     3181 gatcttgata tgttatgtat gtgcagcaat gtgagaccac gaa
//
