# Supplementary material for: A modular cloning toolkit for genome editing in plants
Source: bioRxiv preprint, doi:10.1101/738021, version 3 (2019-10-23)
Supplement: GenBank DNA construct files [file 738021_file06.zip › pFH42.gb]

LOCUS       pFH42                   2716 bp    DNA     circular UNA 15-APR-2019
DEFINITION  Level0 Cestrum Yellow Leaf Curling Virus CmYLCV Pol II promoter.
ACCESSION   urn.local...133-abnbxnp
VERSION     urn.local...133-abnbxnp
KEYWORDS    .
SOURCE      
  ORGANISM  
            .
FEATURES             Location/Qualifiers
     CDS             215..1225
                     /label="Sm/Sp no DraIII"
     rep_origin      1385..1999
                     /vntifkey=21
                     /Transferred_From="pICSL01002_Level0_CCAT_AATG,
                     pICSL01003_Level0_TTCG_GCTT, pICSL01008_Level0_GGAG_CCAT"
                     /Transferred_Similarity="100.00%"
                     /modified_by="hahnf"
                     /label="rep (pMB1)"
     rep_origin      1984
                     /label="ORI"
     misc_feature    2225..2230
                     /Recognition_pattern="GGTCTC(1/5)"
                     /label="BsaI"
                     /note="Geneious type: restriction site"
     promoter        2236..2700
                     /created_by="User"
                     /Transferred_From="pMOD_A0103, pMOD_A0503, pMOD_A3003"
                     /Transferred_Similarity="100.00%"
                     /label="CmYLCV promoter"
     misc_feature    complement(2706..2711)
                     /Recognition_pattern="GGTCTC(1/5)"
                     /label="BsaI"
                     /note="Geneious type: restriction site"
ORIGIN      
        1 gtggctcttc agtggacgaa agggcctcgt gatacgccta tttttatagg ttaatgtcat
       61 gataataatg gtttcttaga cgtcaggtgg cacttttcgg ggaaatgtgc gcggaacccc
      121 tatttgttta tttttctaaa tacattcaaa tatgtatccg ctcatgagac aataaccctg
      181 ataaatgctt caataatatt gaaaaaggaa gagtatgcgc tcacgcaact ggtccagaac
      241 cttgaccgaa cgcagcggtg gtaacggcgc agtggcggtt ttcatggctt gttatgactg
      301 tttttttggg gtacagtcta tgcctcgggc atccaagcag caagcgcgtt acgccgtggg
      361 tcgatgtttg atgttatgga gcagcaacga tgttacgcag cagggcagtc gccctaaaac
      421 aaagttaaac atcatgaggg aagcggtgat cgccgaagta tcgactcaac tatcagaggt
      481 agttggcgtc atcgagcgcc atctcgaacc gacgttgctg gccgtacatt tgtacggctc
      541 cgcagtggat ggcggcctga agccacacag cgatattgat ttgctggtta cggtgaccgt
      601 aaggcttgat gaaacaacgc ggcgagcttt gatcaacgac cttttggaaa cttcggcttc
      661 ccctggagag agcgagattc tccgcgctgt agaagtcacc attgttgtgc acgacgacat
      721 cattccgtgg cgttatccag ctaagcgcga actgcaattt ggagaatggc agcgcaatga
      781 cattcttgca ggtatcttcg agccagccac gatcgacatt gatctggcta tcttgctgac
      841 aaaagcaaga gaacatagcg ttgccttggt aggtccagcg gcggaggaac tctttgatcc
      901 ggttcctgaa caggatctat ttgaggcgct aaatgaaacc ttaacgctat ggaactcgcc
      961 gcccgactgg gctggcgatg agcgaaatgt agtgcttacg ttgtcccgca tttggtacag
     1021 cgcagtaacc ggcaaaatcg cgccgaagga tgtcgctgcc gactgggcaa tggagcgcct
     1081 gccggcccag tatcagcccg tcatacttga agctagacag gcttatcttg gacaagaaga
     1141 agatcgcttg gcctcgcgcg cagatcagtt ggaagaattt gtccattacg taaaaggcga
     1201 gatcaccaag gtagtcggca aataactgtc agaccaagtt tactcatata tactttagat
     1261 tgatttaaaa cttcattttt aatttaaaag gatctaggtg aagatccttt ttgataatct
     1321 catgaccaaa atcccttaac gtgagttttc gttccactga gcgtcagacc ccgtagaaaa
     1381 gatcaaagga tcttcttgag atcctttttt tctgcgcgta atctgctgct tgcaaacaaa
     1441 aaaaccaccg ctaccagcgg tggtttgttt gccggatcaa gagctaccaa ctctttttcc
     1501 gaaggtaact ggcttcagca gagcgcagat accaaatact gtccttctag tgtagccgta
     1561 gttaggccac cacttcaaga actctgtagc accgcctaca tacctcgctc tgctaatcct
     1621 gttaccagtg gctgctgcca gtggcgataa gtcgtgtctt accgggttgg actcaagacg
     1681 atagttaccg gataaggcgc agcggtcggg ctgaacgggg ggttcgtgca cacagcccag
     1741 cttggagcga acgacctaca ccgaactgag atacctacag cgtgagctat gagaaagcgc
     1801 cacgcttccc gaagggagaa aggcggacag gtatccggta agcggcaggg tcggaacagg
     1861 agagcgcacg agggagcttc cagggggaaa cgcctggtat ctttatagtc ctgtcgggtt
     1921 tcgccacctc tgacttgagc gtcgattttt gtgatgctcg tcaggggggc ggagcctatg
     1981 gaaaaacgcc agcaacgcgg cctttttacg gttcctggcc ttttgctggc cttttgctca
     2041 catgttcttt cctgcgttat cccctgattc tgtggataac cgtattaccg cctttgagtg
     2101 agctgatacc gctcgccgca gccgaacgac cgagcgcagc gagtcagtga gcgaggaagc
     2161 ggaagagcgc ccaatacgca aaccgcctct ccccgcgcgt tggccgattc attaatcact
     2221 ctgtggtctc aggagtggca gacatactgt cccacaaatg aagatggaat ctgtaaaaga
     2281 aaacgcgtga aataatgcgt ctgacaaagg ttaggtcggc tgcctttaat caataccaaa
     2341 gtggtcccta ccacgatgga aaaactgtgc agtcggtttg gctttttctg acgaacaaat
     2401 aagattcgtg gccgacaggt gggggtccac catgtgaagg catcttcaga ctccaataat
     2461 ggagcaatga cgtaagggct tacgaaataa gtaagggtag tttgggaaat gtccactcac
     2521 ccgtcagtct ataaatactt agcccctccc tcattgttaa gggagcaaaa tctcagagag
     2581 atagtcctag agagagaaag agagcaagta gcctagaagt agtcaaggcg gcgaagtatt
     2641 caggcacgtg gccaggaaga agaaaagcca agacgacgaa aacaggtaag agctaagctt
     2701 aatgtgagac cacgaa
//
