# Supplementary material for: A modular cloning toolkit for genome editing in plants
Source: bioRxiv preprint, doi:10.1101/738021, version 3 (2019-10-23)
Supplement: GenBank DNA construct files [file 738021_file06.zip › pFH43 .gb]

LOCUS       pFH43_                  2379 bp    DNA     circular UNA 15-APR-2019
DEFINITION  Level0 Pea RbSC E9 terminator.
ACCESSION   urn.local...134-abnbxnp
VERSION     urn.local...134-abnbxnp
KEYWORDS    .
SOURCE      
  ORGANISM  
            .
FEATURES             Location/Qualifiers
     CDS             66..1076
                     /vntifkey=4
                     /X-Transferred_From="pICH41295_Level0_GGAG_AATG;
                     pICH41308_Level0_AATG_GCTT; pICSL01002_Level0_CCAT_AATG;
                     pICSL01003_Level0_TTCG_GCTT; pICSL01008_Level0_GGAG_CCAT"
                     /X-Transferred_Similarity="99.80%"
                     /Transferred_From="pAGM9121---0---Universal acceptor_from
                     Richard Smith, pICH41295_Level0_GGAG_AATG,
                     pICH41308_Level0_AATG_GCTT, pICSL01002_Level0_CCAT_AATG,
                     pICSL01003_Level0_TTCG_GCTT, pICSL01008_Level0_GGAG_CCAT"
                     /Transferred_Similarity="100.00% -> 99.80%"
                     /label="Sm/Sp no DraIII"
     rep_origin      1406..2020
                     /vntifkey=21
                     /X-Transferred_From="pICH41295_Level0_GGAG_AATG;
                     pICSL01002_Level0_CCAT_AATG; pICSL01003_Level0_TTCG_GCTT;
                     pICSL01008_Level0_GGAG_CCAT"
                     /X-Transferred_Similarity="99.84%; 100.00%"
                     /Transferred_From="pAGM9121---0---Universal acceptor_from
                     Richard Smith, pICH41295_Level0_GGAG_AATG,
                     pICSL01002_Level0_CCAT_AATG, pICSL01003_Level0_TTCG_GCTT,
                     pICSL01008_Level0_GGAG_CCAT"
                     /Transferred_Similarity="100.00% -> 99.84%"
                     /modified_by="hahnf"
                     /label="rep (pMB1)"
     misc_feature    2047..2052
                     /Recognition_pattern="GGTCTC(1/5)"
                     /annotation_group="GGTCTC"
                     /label="BsaI"
                     /note="Geneious type: restriction site"
     terminator      2058..2363
                     /%_Identity=100
                     /Motif="GTTCGAGTATTATGGCATTGGGAAAACTGTTTTTCTTGTACCATTTGTTG
                     TGCTTGTAATTTACTGTGTTTTTTATTCGGTTTTCGCTATCGAACTGTGAAATGGAAA
                     TGGATGGAGAAGAGTTAATGAATGATATGGTCCTTTTGTTCATTCTCAAATTAATATT
                     ATTTGTTTTTTCTCTTATTTGTTGTGTGTTGAATTTGAAATTATAAGAGATATGCAAA
                     CATTTTGTTTTGAGTAAAAATGTGTCAAATCGTGGCCTCTAATGACCGAAGTTAATAT
                     GAGGAGTAAAACACTTGTAGTTGT"
                     /annotation_group="pea rbcs E9 terminator: 3,668 ->
                     3,973;pea rbcs: 3,187 -> 3,492"
                     /modified_by="User"
                     /X-Transferred_From="pMOD_C2806; pMOD_C2812; pMOD_C2813;
                     pMOD_C2906"
                     /X-Transferred_Similarity="100.00%"
                     /Transferred_From="pMOD_C2806, pMOD_C2812, pMOD_C2813,
                     pMOD_C2906, pMOD_C2912, pMOD_C2913, pMOD_C3001"
                     /Transferred_Similarity="100.00%"
                     /modified_by="hahnf"
                     /label="Pea RbSC E9 terminator"
     misc_feature    complement(2369..2374)
                     /Recognition_pattern="GGTCTC(1/5)"
                     /annotation_group="GGTCTC"
                     /label="BsaI"
                     /note="Geneious type: restriction site"
ORIGIN      
        1 gtgccgaggc acgaacccag tggacataag cctgttcggt tcgtaagctg taatgcaagt
       61 agcgtatgcg ctcacgcaac tggtccagaa ccttgaccga acgcagcggt ggtaacggcg
      121 cagtggcggt tttcatggct tgttatgact gtttttttgg ggtacagtct atgcctcggg
      181 catccaagca gcaagcgcgt tacgccgtgg gtcgatgttt gatgttatgg agcagcaacg
      241 atgttacgca gcagggcagt cgccctaaaa caaagttaaa catcatgggg gaagcggtga
      301 tcgccgaagt atcgactcaa ctatcagagg tagttggcgt catcgagcgc catctcgaac
      361 cgacgttgct ggccgtacat ttgtacggct ccgcagtgga tggcggcctg aagccacaca
      421 gcgatattga tttgctggtt acggtgaccg taaggcttga tgaaacaacg cggcgagctt
      481 tgatcaacga ccttttggaa acttcggctt cccctggaga gagcgagatt ctccgcgctg
      541 tagaagtcac cattgttgtg cacgacgaca tcattccgtg gcgttatcca gctaagcgcg
      601 aactgcaatt tggagaatgg cagcgcaatg acattcttgc aggtatcttc gagccagcca
      661 cgatcgacat tgatctggct atcttgctga caaaagcaag agaacatagc gttgccttgg
      721 taggtccagc ggcggaggaa ctctttgatc cggttcctga acaggatcta tttgaggcgc
      781 taaatgaaac cttaacgcta tggaactcgc cgcccgactg ggctggcgat gagcgaaatg
      841 tagtgcttac gttgtcccgc atttggtaca gcgcagtaac cggcaaaatc gcgccgaagg
      901 atgtcgctgc cgactgggca atggagcgcc tgccggccca gtatcagccc gtcatacttg
      961 aagctagaca ggcttatctt ggacaagaag aagatcgctt ggcctcgcgc gcagatcagt
     1021 tggaagaatt tgtccattac gtgaaaggcg agatcaccaa ggtagtcggc aaataatgtc
     1081 tagctagaaa ttcgttcaag ccgacgccgc ttcgcggcgc ggcttaactc aagcgttaga
     1141 tgcactaagc acataattgc tcacagccaa actatcaggt caagtctgct tttattattt
     1201 ttaagcgtgc ataataagcc ctacacaaat tgggagatat atcatgctgt cagaccaagt
     1261 ttactcatat atactttaga ttgatttaaa acttcatttt taatttaaaa ggatctaggt
     1321 gaagatcctt tttgataatc tcatgaccaa aatcccttaa cgtgagtttt cgttccactg
     1381 agcgtcagac cccgtagaaa agatcaaagg atcttcttga gatccttttt ttctgcgcgt
     1441 aatctgctgc ttgcaaacaa aaaaaccacc gctaccagcg gtggtttgtt tgccggatca
     1501 agagctacca actctttttc cgaaggtaac tggcttcagc agagcgcaga taccaaatac
     1561 tgttcttcta gtgtagccgt agttaggcca ccacttcaag aactctgtag caccgcctac
     1621 atacctcgct ctgctaatcc tgttaccagt ggctgctgcc agtggcgata agtcgtgtct
     1681 taccgggttg gactcaagac gatagttacc ggataaggcg cagcggtcgg gctgaacggg
     1741 gggttcgtgc acacagccca gcttggagcg aacgacctac accgaactga gatacctaca
     1801 gcgtgagcta tgagaaagcg ccacgcttcc cgaagggaga aaggcggaca ggtatccggt
     1861 aagcggcagg gtcggaacag gagagcgcac gagggagctt ccagggggaa acgcctggta
     1921 tctttatagt cctgtcgggt ttcgccacct ctgacttgag cgtcgatttt tgtgatgctc
     1981 gtcagggggg cggagcctat ggaaaaacgc cagcaacgcg gcctttttac ggttcctgca
     2041 ctctgtggtc tcagcttgtt cgagtattat ggcattggga aaactgtttt tcttgtacca
     2101 tttgttgtgc ttgtaattta ctgtgttttt tattcggttt tcgctatcga actgtgaaat
     2161 ggaaatggat ggagaagagt taatgaatga tatggtcctt ttgttcattc tcaaattaat
     2221 attatttgtt ttttctctta tttgttgtgt gttgaatttg aaattataag agatatgcaa
     2281 acattttgtt ttgagtaaaa atgtgtcaaa tcgtggcctc taatgaccga agttaatatg
     2341 aggagtaaaa cacttgtagt tgtcgctcga gaccacgaa
//
