# Supplementary material for: A modular cloning toolkit for genome editing in plants
Source: bioRxiv preprint, doi:10.1101/738021, version 3 (2019-10-23)
Supplement: GenBank DNA construct files [file 738021_file06.zip › pFH44 .gb]

LOCUS       pFH44_                  2552 bp    DNA     circular UNA 15-APR-2019
DEFINITION  Level0 Pea3A terminator.
ACCESSION   urn.local...135-abnbxnp
VERSION     urn.local...135-abnbxnp
KEYWORDS    .
SOURCE      
  ORGANISM  
            .
FEATURES             Location/Qualifiers
     CDS             66..1076
                     /vntifkey=4
                     /X-Transferred_From="pICH41295_Level0_GGAG_AATG;
                     pICH41308_Level0_AATG_GCTT; pICSL01002_Level0_CCAT_AATG;
                     pICSL01003_Level0_TTCG_GCTT; pICSL01008_Level0_GGAG_CCAT"
                     /X-Transferred_Similarity="99.80%"
                     /Transferred_From="pAGM9121---0---Universal acceptor_from
                     Richard Smith, pICH41295_Level0_GGAG_AATG,
                     pICH41308_Level0_AATG_GCTT, pICSL01002_Level0_CCAT_AATG,
                     pICSL01003_Level0_TTCG_GCTT, pICSL01008_Level0_GGAG_CCAT"
                     /Transferred_Similarity="100.00% -> 99.80%"
                     /label="Sm/Sp no DraIII"
     rep_origin      1406..2020
                     /vntifkey=21
                     /X-Transferred_From="pICH41295_Level0_GGAG_AATG;
                     pICSL01002_Level0_CCAT_AATG; pICSL01003_Level0_TTCG_GCTT;
                     pICSL01008_Level0_GGAG_CCAT"
                     /X-Transferred_Similarity="99.84%; 100.00%"
                     /Transferred_From="pAGM9121---0---Universal acceptor_from
                     Richard Smith, pICH41295_Level0_GGAG_AATG,
                     pICSL01002_Level0_CCAT_AATG, pICSL01003_Level0_TTCG_GCTT,
                     pICSL01008_Level0_GGAG_CCAT"
                     /Transferred_Similarity="100.00% -> 99.84%"
                     /modified_by="hahnf"
                     /label="rep (pMB1)"
     misc_feature    2047..2052
                     /Recognition_pattern="GGTCTC(1/5)"
                     /annotation_group="GGTCTC"
                     /label="BsaI"
                     /note="Geneious type: restriction site"
     terminator      2060..2528
                     /vntifkey=21
                     /ApEinfo_fwdcolor="#0000ff"
                     /ApEinfo_revcolor="#0000ff"
                     /ApEinfo_graphicformat="arrow_data {{0 1 2 0 0 -1} {} 0}"
                     /modified_by="hahnf"
                     /label="Pea3A terminator"
     misc_feature    complement(2542..2547)
                     /Recognition_pattern="GGTCTC(1/5)"
                     /annotation_group="GGTCTC"
                     /label="BsaI"
                     /note="Geneious type: restriction site"
ORIGIN      
        1 gtgccgaggc acgaacccag tggacataag cctgttcggt tcgtaagctg taatgcaagt
       61 agcgtatgcg ctcacgcaac tggtccagaa ccttgaccga acgcagcggt ggtaacggcg
      121 cagtggcggt tttcatggct tgttatgact gtttttttgg ggtacagtct atgcctcggg
      181 catccaagca gcaagcgcgt tacgccgtgg gtcgatgttt gatgttatgg agcagcaacg
      241 atgttacgca gcagggcagt cgccctaaaa caaagttaaa catcatgggg gaagcggtga
      301 tcgccgaagt atcgactcaa ctatcagagg tagttggcgt catcgagcgc catctcgaac
      361 cgacgttgct ggccgtacat ttgtacggct ccgcagtgga tggcggcctg aagccacaca
      421 gcgatattga tttgctggtt acggtgaccg taaggcttga tgaaacaacg cggcgagctt
      481 tgatcaacga ccttttggaa acttcggctt cccctggaga gagcgagatt ctccgcgctg
      541 tagaagtcac cattgttgtg cacgacgaca tcattccgtg gcgttatcca gctaagcgcg
      601 aactgcaatt tggagaatgg cagcgcaatg acattcttgc aggtatcttc gagccagcca
      661 cgatcgacat tgatctggct atcttgctga caaaagcaag agaacatagc gttgccttgg
      721 taggtccagc ggcggaggaa ctctttgatc cggttcctga acaggatcta tttgaggcgc
      781 taaatgaaac cttaacgcta tggaactcgc cgcccgactg ggctggcgat gagcgaaatg
      841 tagtgcttac gttgtcccgc atttggtaca gcgcagtaac cggcaaaatc gcgccgaagg
      901 atgtcgctgc cgactgggca atggagcgcc tgccggccca gtatcagccc gtcatacttg
      961 aagctagaca ggcttatctt ggacaagaag aagatcgctt ggcctcgcgc gcagatcagt
     1021 tggaagaatt tgtccattac gtgaaaggcg agatcaccaa ggtagtcggc aaataatgtc
     1081 tagctagaaa ttcgttcaag ccgacgccgc ttcgcggcgc ggcttaactc aagcgttaga
     1141 tgcactaagc acataattgc tcacagccaa actatcaggt caagtctgct tttattattt
     1201 ttaagcgtgc ataataagcc ctacacaaat tgggagatat atcatgctgt cagaccaagt
     1261 ttactcatat atactttaga ttgatttaaa acttcatttt taatttaaaa ggatctaggt
     1321 gaagatcctt tttgataatc tcatgaccaa aatcccttaa cgtgagtttt cgttccactg
     1381 agcgtcagac cccgtagaaa agatcaaagg atcttcttga gatccttttt ttctgcgcgt
     1441 aatctgctgc ttgcaaacaa aaaaaccacc gctaccagcg gtggtttgtt tgccggatca
     1501 agagctacca actctttttc cgaaggtaac tggcttcagc agagcgcaga taccaaatac
     1561 tgttcttcta gtgtagccgt agttaggcca ccacttcaag aactctgtag caccgcctac
     1621 atacctcgct ctgctaatcc tgttaccagt ggctgctgcc agtggcgata agtcgtgtct
     1681 taccgggttg gactcaagac gatagttacc ggataaggcg cagcggtcgg gctgaacggg
     1741 gggttcgtgc acacagccca gcttggagcg aacgacctac accgaactga gatacctaca
     1801 gcgtgagcta tgagaaagcg ccacgcttcc cgaagggaga aaggcggaca ggtatccggt
     1861 aagcggcagg gtcggaacag gagagcgcac gagggagctt ccagggggaa acgcctggta
     1921 tctttatagt cctgtcgggt ttcgccacct ctgacttgag cgtcgatttt tgtgatgctc
     1981 gtcagggggg cggagcctat ggaaaaacgc cagcaacgcg gcctttttac ggttcctgca
     2041 ctctgtggtc tcagctttcc aggcctccca gctttcgtcc gtatcatcgg tttcgacaac
     2101 gttcgtcaag ttcaatgcat cagtttcatt gcccacacac cagaatccta ctaagtttga
     2161 gtattatggc attggaaaag ctgttttctt ctatcatttg ttctgcttgt aatttactgt
     2221 gttctttcag tttttgtttt cggacatcaa aatgcaaatg gatggataag agttaataaa
     2281 tgatatggtc cttttgttca ttctcaaatt attattatct gttgttttta ctttaatggg
     2341 ttgaatttaa gtaagaaagg aactaacagt gtgatattaa ggtgcaatgt tagacatata
     2401 aaacagtctt tcacctctct ttggttatgt cttgaattgg tttgtttctt cacttatctg
     2461 tgtaatcaag tttactatga gtctatgatc aagtaattat gcaatcaagt taagtacagt
     2521 ataggcttga gctccccgct cgagaccacg aa
//
