# Supplementary material for: A modular cloning toolkit for genome editing in plants
Source: bioRxiv preprint, doi:10.1101/738021, version 3 (2019-10-23)
Supplement: GenBank DNA construct files [file 738021_file06.zip › pFH45.gb]

LOCUS       pFH45                   7576 bp    DNA     circular UNA 10-APR-2019
DEFINITION  Level0 ABE7.10 base changer, human codon optimized.
ACCESSION   urn.local...136-abnbxnp
VERSION     urn.local...136-abnbxnp
KEYWORDS    .
SOURCE      
  ORGANISM  
            .
FEATURES             Location/Qualifiers
     CDS             215..1225
                     /label="Sm/Sp no DraIII"
     rep_origin      1385..1999
                     /modified_by="hahnf"
                     /label="rep (pMB1)"
     rep_origin      1984
                     /label="ORI"
     misc_feature    2225..2230
                     /Recognition_pattern="GGTCTC(1/5)"
                     /label="BsaI"
                     /note="Geneious type: restriction site"
     ligation        2232..2235
                     /label="Ligation"
     CDS             2233..2733
                     /created_by="hahnf"
                     /label="ecTadA (wt), monomer 1 of 2"
     Linker          2734..2829
                     /created_by="hahnf"
                     /label="Linker"
     misc_feature    2758..2805
                     /created_by="hahnf"
                     /label="XTEN Linker"
     CDS             2830..3327
                     /created_by="hahnf"
                     /label="ecTadA (evolved), monomer 2 of 2"
     Linker          3328..3423
                     /created_by="hahnf"
                     /label="Linker"
     misc_feature    3352..3399
                     /created_by="hahnf"
                     /label="XTEN linker"
     CDS             3424..7557
                     /codon_start=1
                     /product="nickase mutant of the Cas9 endonuclease from the
                      Streptococcus pyogenes Type II CRISPR/Cas system"
                     /note="generates RNA-guided single strand nicks in DNA due
                      to the D10A mutation in the RuvC catalytic domain"
                     /translation="DKKYSIGLAIGTNSVGWAVITDEYKVPSKKFKVLGNTDRHSIKK
                     NLIGALLFDSGETAEATRLKRTARRRYTRRKNRICYLQEIFSNEMAKVDDSFFHRLEE
                     SFLVEEDKKHERHPIFGNIVDEVAYHEKYPTIYHLRKKLVDSTDKADLRLIYLALAHM
                     IKFRGHFLIEGDLNPDNSDVDKLFIQLVQTYNQLFEENPINASGVDAKAILSARLSKS
                     RRLENLIAQLPGEKKNGLFGNLIALSLGLTPNFKSNFDLAEDAKLQLSKDTYDDDLDN
                     LLAQIGDQYADLFLAAKNLSDAILLSDILRVNTEITKAPLSASMIKRYDEHHQDLTLL
                     KALVRQQLPEKYKEIFFDQSKNGYAGYIDGGASQEEFYKFIKPILEKMDGTEELLVKL
                     NREDLLRKQRTFDNGSIPHQIHLGELHAILRRQEDFYPFLKDNREKIEKILTFRIPYY
                     VGPLARGNSRFAWMTRKSEETITPWNFEEVVDKGASAQSFIERMTNFDKNLPNEKVLP
                     KHSLLYEYFTVYNELTKVKYVTEGMRKPAFLSGEQKKAIVDLLFKTNRKVTVKQLKED
                     YFKKIECFDSVEISGVEDRFNASLGTYHDLLKIIKDKDFLDNEENEDILEDIVLTLTL
                     FEDREMIEERLKTYAHLFDDKVMKQLKRRRYTGWGRLSRKLINGIRDKQSGKTILDFL
                     KSDGFANRNFMQLIHDDSLTFKEDIQKAQVSGQGDSLHEHIANLAGSPAIKKGILQTV
                     KVVDELVKVMGRHKPENIVIEMARENQTTQKGQKNSRERMKRIEEGIKELGSQILKEH
                     PVENTQLQNEKLYLYYLQNGRDMYVDQELDINRLSDYDVDHIVPQSFLKDDSIDNKVL
                     TRSDKNRGKSDNVPSEEVVKKMKNYWRQLLNAKLITQRKFDNLTKAERGGLSELDKAG
                     FIKRQLVETRQITKHVAQILDSRMNTKYDENDKLIREVKVITLKSKLVSDFRKDFQFY
                     KVREINNYHHAHDAYLNAVVGTALIKKYPKLESEFVYGDYKVYDVRKMIAKSEQEIGK
                     ATAKYFFYSNIMNFFKTEITLANGEIRKRPLIETNGETGEIVWDKGRDFATVRKVLSM
                     PQVNIVKKTEVQTGGFSKESILPKRNSDKLIARKKDWDPKKYGGFDSPTVAYSVLVVA
                     KVEKGKSKKLKSVKELLGITIMERSSFEKNPIDFLEAKGYKEVKKDLIIKLPKYSLFE
                     LENGRKRMLASAGELQKGNELALPSKYVNFLYLASHYEKLKGSPEDNEQKQLFVEQHK
                     HYLDEIIEQISEFSKRVILADANLDKVLSAYNKHRDKPIREQAENIIHLFTLTNLGAP
                     AAFKYFDTTIDRKRYTSTKEVLDATLIHQSITGLYETRIDLSQLGGD"
                     /label="Cas9(D10A)"
     modified_base   3448..3450
                     /created_by="hahnf"
                     /modified_by="hahnf"
                     /label="D10A"
     sig_peptide     7537..7557
                     /codon_start=1
                     /product="nuclear localization signal of SV40 (simian
                     virus 40) large T antigen"
                     /translation="PKKKRKV"
                     /modified_by="hahnf"
                     /label="SV40 NLS"
     Stop_codon      7558..7560
                     /Stop_codon
                     /created_by="hahnf"
                     /label="Stop"
     ligation        7561..7564
                     /label="Ligation"
     misc_feature    complement(7566..7571)
                     /Recognition_pattern="GGTCTC(1/5)"
                     /label="BsaI"
                     /note="Geneious type: restriction site"
ORIGIN      
        1 gtggctcttc agtggacgaa agggcctcgt gatacgccta tttttatagg ttaatgtcat
       61 gataataatg gtttcttaga cgtcaggtgg cacttttcgg ggaaatgtgc gcggaacccc
      121 tatttgttta tttttctaaa tacattcaaa tatgtatccg ctcatgagac aataaccctg
      181 ataaatgctt caataatatt gaaaaaggaa gagtatgcgc tcacgcaact ggtccagaac
      241 cttgaccgaa cgcagcggtg gtaacggcgc agtggcggtt ttcatggctt gttatgactg
      301 tttttttggg gtacagtcta tgcctcgggc atccaagcag caagcgcgtt acgccgtggg
      361 tcgatgtttg atgttatgga gcagcaacga tgttacgcag cagggcagtc gccctaaaac
      421 aaagttaaac atcatgaggg aagcggtgat cgccgaagta tcgactcaac tatcagaggt
      481 agttggcgtc atcgagcgcc atctcgaacc gacgttgctg gccgtacatt tgtacggctc
      541 cgcagtggat ggcggcctga agccacacag cgatattgat ttgctggtta cggtgaccgt
      601 aaggcttgat gaaacaacgc ggcgagcttt gatcaacgac cttttggaaa cttcggcttc
      661 ccctggagag agcgagattc tccgcgctgt agaagtcacc attgttgtgc acgacgacat
      721 cattccgtgg cgttatccag ctaagcgcga actgcaattt ggagaatggc agcgcaatga
      781 cattcttgca ggtatcttcg agccagccac gatcgacatt gatctggcta tcttgctgac
      841 aaaagcaaga gaacatagcg ttgccttggt aggtccagcg gcggaggaac tctttgatcc
      901 ggttcctgaa caggatctat ttgaggcgct aaatgaaacc ttaacgctat ggaactcgcc
      961 gcccgactgg gctggcgatg agcgaaatgt agtgcttacg ttgtcccgca tttggtacag
     1021 cgcagtaacc ggcaaaatcg cgccgaagga tgtcgctgcc gactgggcaa tggagcgcct
     1081 gccggcccag tatcagcccg tcatacttga agctagacag gcttatcttg gacaagaaga
     1141 agatcgcttg gcctcgcgcg cagatcagtt ggaagaattt gtccattacg taaaaggcga
     1201 gatcaccaag gtagtcggca aataactgtc agaccaagtt tactcatata tactttagat
     1261 tgatttaaaa cttcattttt aatttaaaag gatctaggtg aagatccttt ttgataatct
     1321 catgaccaaa atcccttaac gtgagttttc gttccactga gcgtcagacc ccgtagaaaa
     1381 gatcaaagga tcttcttgag atcctttttt tctgcgcgta atctgctgct tgcaaacaaa
     1441 aaaaccaccg ctaccagcgg tggtttgttt gccggatcaa gagctaccaa ctctttttcc
     1501 gaaggtaact ggcttcagca gagcgcagat accaaatact gtccttctag tgtagccgta
     1561 gttaggccac cacttcaaga actctgtagc accgcctaca tacctcgctc tgctaatcct
     1621 gttaccagtg gctgctgcca gtggcgataa gtcgtgtctt accgggttgg actcaagacg
     1681 atagttaccg gataaggcgc agcggtcggg ctgaacgggg ggttcgtgca cacagcccag
     1741 cttggagcga acgacctaca ccgaactgag atacctacag cgtgagctat gagaaagcgc
     1801 cacgcttccc gaagggagaa aggcggacag gtatccggta agcggcaggg tcggaacagg
     1861 agagcgcacg agggagcttc cagggggaaa cgcctggtat ctttatagtc ctgtcgggtt
     1921 tcgccacctc tgacttgagc gtcgattttt gtgatgctcg tcaggggggc ggagcctatg
     1981 gaaaaacgcc agcaacgcgg cctttttacg gttcctggcc ttttgctggc cttttgctca
     2041 catgttcttt cctgcgttat cccctgattc tgtggataac cgtattaccg cctttgagtg
     2101 agctgatacc gctcgccgca gccgaacgac cgagcgcagc gagtcagtga gcgaggaagc
     2161 ggaagagcgc ccaatacgca aaccgcctct ccccgcgcgt tggccgattc attaatcact
     2221 ctgtggtctc aaatgtccga agtcgagttt tcccatgagt actggatgag acacgcattg
     2281 actctcgcaa agagggcttg ggatgaacgc gaggtgcccg tgggggcagt actcgtgcat
     2341 aacaatcgcg taatcggcga aggttggaat aggccgatcg gacgccacga ccccactgca
     2401 catgcggaaa tcatggccct tcgacaggga gggcttgtga tgcagaatta tcgacttatc
     2461 gatgcgacgc tgtacgtcac gcttgaacct tgcgtaatgt gcgcgggagc tatgattcac
     2521 tcccgcattg gacgagttgt attcggtgcc cgcgacgcca agacgggtgc cgcaggttca
     2581 ctgatggacg tgctgcatca cccaggcatg aaccaccggg tagaaatcac agaaggcata
     2641 ttggcggacg aatgtgcggc gctgttgtcc gacttttttc gcatgcggag gcaggagatc
     2701 aaggcccaga aaaaagcaca atcctctact gactctggtg gttcttctgg tggttctagc
     2761 ggcagcgaga ctcccgggac ctcagagtcc gccacacccg aaagttctgg tggttcttct
     2821 ggtggttctt ccgaagtcga gttttcccat gagtactgga tgagacacgc attgactctc
     2881 gcaaagaggg ctcgagatga acgcgaggtg cccgtggggg cagtactcgt gctcaacaat
     2941 cgcgtaatcg gcgaaggttg gaatagggca atcggactcc acgaccccac tgcacatgcg
     3001 gaaatcatgg cccttcgaca gggagggctt gtgatgcaga attatcgact tatcgatgcg
     3061 acgctgtacg tcacgtttga accttgcgta atgtgcgcgg gagctatgat tcactcccgc
     3121 attggacgag ttgtattcgg tgttcgcaac gccaagacgg gtgccgcagg ttcactgatg
     3181 gacgtgctgc attacccagg catgaaccac cgggtagaaa tcacagaagg catattggcg
     3241 gacgaatgtg cggcgctgtt gtgttacttt tttcgcatgc ccaggcaggt ctttaacgcc
     3301 cagaaaaaag cacaatcctc tactgactct ggtggttctt ctggtggttc tagcggcagc
     3361 gagactcccg ggacctcaga gtccgccaca cccgaaagtt ctggtggttc ttctggtggt
     3421 tctgataaaa agtattctat tggtttagcc atcggcacta attccgttgg atgggctgtc
     3481 ataaccgatg aatacaaagt accttcaaag aaatttaagg tgttggggaa cacagaccgt
     3541 cattcgatta aaaagaatct tatcggtgcc ctcctattcg atagtggcga aacggcagag
     3601 gcgactcgcc tgaaacgaac cgctcggaga aggtatacac gtcgcaagaa ccgaatatgt
     3661 tacttacaag aaatttttag caatgagatg gccaaagttg acgattcttt ctttcaccgt
     3721 ttggaagagt ccttccttgt cgaagaggac aagaaacatg aacggcaccc catctttgga
     3781 aacatagtag atgaggtggc atatcatgaa aagtacccaa cgatttatca cctcagaaaa
     3841 aagctagttg actcaactga taaagcggac ctgaggttaa tctacttggc tcttgcccat
     3901 atgataaagt tccgtgggca ctttctcatt gagggtgatc taaatccgga caactcggat
     3961 gtcgacaaac tgttcatcca gttagtacaa acctataatc agttgtttga agagaaccct
     4021 ataaatgcaa gtggcgtgga tgcgaaggct attcttagcg cccgcctctc taaatcccga
     4081 cggctagaaa acctgatcgc acaattaccc ggagagaaga aaaatgggtt gttcggtaac
     4141 cttatagcgc tctcactagg cctgacacca aattttaagt cgaacttcga cttagctgaa
     4201 gatgccaaat tgcagcttag taaggacacg tacgatgacg atctcgacaa tctactggca
     4261 caaattggag atcagtatgc ggacttattt ttggctgcca aaaaccttag cgatgcaatc
     4321 ctcctatctg acatactgag agttaatact gagattacca aggcgccgtt atccgcttca
     4381 atgatcaaaa ggtacgatga acatcaccaa gacttgacac ttctcaaggc cctagtccgt
     4441 cagcaactgc ctgagaaata taaggaaata ttctttgatc agtcgaaaaa cgggtacgca
     4501 ggttatattg acggcggagc gagtcaagag gaattctaca agtttatcaa acccatatta
     4561 gagaagatgg atgggacgga agagttgctt gtaaaactca atcgcgaaga tctactgcga
     4621 aagcagcgga ctttcgacaa cggtagcatt ccacatcaaa tccacttagg cgaattgcat
     4681 gctatactta gaaggcagga ggatttttat ccgttcctca aagacaatcg tgaaaagatt
     4741 gagaaaatcc taacctttcg cataccttac tatgtgggac ccctggcccg agggaactct
     4801 cggttcgcat ggatgacaag aaagtccgaa gaaacgatta ctccatggaa ttttgaggaa
     4861 gttgtcgata aaggtgcgtc agctcaatcg ttcatcgaga ggatgaccaa ctttgacaag
     4921 aatttaccga acgaaaaagt attgcctaag cacagtttac tttacgagta tttcacagtg
     4981 tacaatgaac tcacgaaagt taagtatgtc actgagggca tgcgtaaacc cgcctttcta
     5041 agcggagaac agaagaaagc aatagtagat ctgttattca agaccaaccg caaagtgaca
     5101 gttaagcaat tgaaagagga ctactttaag aaaattgaat gcttcgattc tgtcgagatc
     5161 tccggggtag aagatcgatt taatgcgtca cttggtacgt atcatgacct cctaaagata
     5221 attaaagata aggacttcct ggataacgaa gagaatgaag atatcttaga agatatagtg
     5281 ttgactctta ccctctttga agatcgggaa atgattgagg aaagactaaa aacatacgct
     5341 cacctgttcg acgataaggt tatgaaacag ttaaagaggc gtcgctatac gggctgggga
     5401 cgattgtcgc ggaaacttat caacgggata agagacaagc aaagtggtaa aactattctc
     5461 gattttctaa agagcgacgg cttcgccaat aggaacttta tgcagctgat ccatgatgac
     5521 tctttaacct tcaaagagga tatacaaaag gcacaggttt ccggacaagg ggactcattg
     5581 cacgaacata ttgcgaatct tgctggttcg ccagccatca aaaagggcat actccagaca
     5641 gtcaaagtag tggatgagct agttaaggtc atgggacgtc acaaaccgga aaacattgta
     5701 atcgagatgg cacgcgaaaa tcaaacgact cagaaggggc aaaaaaacag tcgagagcgg
     5761 atgaagagaa tagaagaggg tattaaagaa ctgggcagcc agatcttaaa ggagcatcct
     5821 gtggaaaata cccaattgca gaacgagaaa ctttacctct attacctaca aaatggaagg
     5881 gacatgtatg ttgatcagga actggacata aaccgtttat ctgattacga cgtcgatcac
     5941 attgtacccc aatccttttt gaaggacgat tcaatcgaca ataaagtgct tacacgctcg
     6001 gataagaacc gagggaaaag tgacaatgtt ccaagcgagg aagtcgtaaa gaaaatgaag
     6061 aactattggc ggcagctcct aaatgcgaaa ctgataacgc aaagaaagtt cgataactta
     6121 actaaagctg agaggggtgg cttgtctgaa cttgacaagg ccggatttat taaacgtcag
     6181 ctcgtggaaa cccgccaaat cacaaagcat gttgcacaga tactagattc ccgaatgaat
     6241 acgaaatacg acgagaacga taagctgatt cgggaagtca aagtaatcac tttaaagtca
     6301 aaattggtgt cggacttcag aaaggatttt caattctata aagttaggga gataaataac
     6361 taccaccatg cgcacgacgc ttatcttaat gccgtcgtag ggaccgcact cattaagaaa
     6421 tacccgaagc tagaaagtga gtttgtgtat ggtgattaca aagtttatga cgtccgtaag
     6481 atgatcgcga aaagcgaaca ggagataggc aaggctacag ccaaatactt cttttattct
     6541 aacattatga atttctttaa gacggaaatc actctggcaa acggagagat acgcaaacga
     6601 cctttaattg aaaccaatgg ggagacaggt gaaatcgtat gggataaggg ccgggacttc
     6661 gcgacggtga gaaaagtttt gtccatgccc caagtcaaca tagtaaagaa aactgaggtg
     6721 cagaccggag ggttttcaaa ggaatcgatt cttccaaaaa ggaatagtga taagctcatc
     6781 gctcgtaaaa aggactggga cccgaaaaag tacggtggct tcgatagccc tacagttgcc
     6841 tattctgtcc tagtagtggc aaaagttgag aagggaaaat ccaagaaact gaagtcagtc
     6901 aaagaattat tggggataac gattatggag cgctcgtctt ttgaaaagaa ccccatcgac
     6961 ttccttgagg cgaaaggtta caaggaagta aaaaaggatc tcataattaa actaccaaag
     7021 tatagtctgt ttgagttaga aaatggccga aaacggatgt tggctagcgc cggagagctt
     7081 caaaagggga acgaactcgc actaccgtct aaatacgtga atttcctgta tttagcgtcc
     7141 cattacgaga agttgaaagg ttcacctgaa gataacgaac agaagcaact ttttgttgag
     7201 cagcacaaac attatctcga cgaaatcata gagcaaattt cggaattcag taagagagtc
     7261 atcctagctg atgccaatct ggacaaagta ttaagcgcat acaacaagca cagggataaa
     7321 cccatacgtg agcaggcgga aaatattatc catttgttta ctcttaccaa cctcggcgct
     7381 ccagccgcat tcaagtattt tgacacaacg atagatcgca aacgatacac ttctaccaag
     7441 gaggtgctag acgcgacact gattcaccaa tccatcacgg gattatatga aactcggata
     7501 gatttgtcac agcttggggg tgactctggt ggttctccca agaagaagag gaaagtctaa
     7561 gctttgagac cacgaa
//
