# Supplementary material for: A modular cloning toolkit for genome editing in plants
Source: bioRxiv preprint, doi:10.1101/738021, version 3 (2019-10-23)
Supplement: GenBank DNA construct files [file 738021_file06.zip › pFH46.gb]

LOCUS       pFH46                   6199 bp    DNA     circular UNA 10-APR-2019
DEFINITION  Level0 FnCpfI, human codon optimized.
ACCESSION   urn.local...137-abnbxnp
VERSION     urn.local...137-abnbxnp
KEYWORDS    .
SOURCE      
  ORGANISM  
            .
FEATURES             Location/Qualifiers
     CDS             215..1225
                     /label="Sm/Sp no DraIII"
     rep_origin      1385..1999
                     /modified_by="hahnf"
                     /label="rep (pMB1)"
     rep_origin      1984
                     /label="ORI"
     misc_feature    2225..2230
                     /Recognition_pattern="GGTCTC(1/5)"
                     /label="BsaI"
                     /note="Geneious type: restriction site"
     ligation        2232..2235
                     /label="Ligation"
     CDS             2233..6180
                     /created_by="hahnf"
                     /modified_by="hahnf"
                     /label="FnCpfI"
     sig_peptide     6133..6180
                     /codon_start=1
                     /product="bipartite nuclear localization signal from 
                     nucleoplasmin"
                     /translation="KRPAATKKAGQAKKKK"
                     /modified_by="hahnf"
                     /label="Nucleoplasmin NLS"
     Stop_codon      6181..6183
                     /created_by="hahnf"
                     /label="Stop"
     ligation        6184..6187
                     /label="Ligation"
     misc_feature    complement(6189..6194)
                     /Recognition_pattern="GGTCTC(1/5)"
                     /label="BsaI"
                     /note="Geneious type: restriction site"
ORIGIN      
        1 gtggctcttc agtggacgaa agggcctcgt gatacgccta tttttatagg ttaatgtcat
       61 gataataatg gtttcttaga cgtcaggtgg cacttttcgg ggaaatgtgc gcggaacccc
      121 tatttgttta tttttctaaa tacattcaaa tatgtatccg ctcatgagac aataaccctg
      181 ataaatgctt caataatatt gaaaaaggaa gagtatgcgc tcacgcaact ggtccagaac
      241 cttgaccgaa cgcagcggtg gtaacggcgc agtggcggtt ttcatggctt gttatgactg
      301 tttttttggg gtacagtcta tgcctcgggc atccaagcag caagcgcgtt acgccgtggg
      361 tcgatgtttg atgttatgga gcagcaacga tgttacgcag cagggcagtc gccctaaaac
      421 aaagttaaac atcatgaggg aagcggtgat cgccgaagta tcgactcaac tatcagaggt
      481 agttggcgtc atcgagcgcc atctcgaacc gacgttgctg gccgtacatt tgtacggctc
      541 cgcagtggat ggcggcctga agccacacag cgatattgat ttgctggtta cggtgaccgt
      601 aaggcttgat gaaacaacgc ggcgagcttt gatcaacgac cttttggaaa cttcggcttc
      661 ccctggagag agcgagattc tccgcgctgt agaagtcacc attgttgtgc acgacgacat
      721 cattccgtgg cgttatccag ctaagcgcga actgcaattt ggagaatggc agcgcaatga
      781 cattcttgca ggtatcttcg agccagccac gatcgacatt gatctggcta tcttgctgac
      841 aaaagcaaga gaacatagcg ttgccttggt aggtccagcg gcggaggaac tctttgatcc
      901 ggttcctgaa caggatctat ttgaggcgct aaatgaaacc ttaacgctat ggaactcgcc
      961 gcccgactgg gctggcgatg agcgaaatgt agtgcttacg ttgtcccgca tttggtacag
     1021 cgcagtaacc ggcaaaatcg cgccgaagga tgtcgctgcc gactgggcaa tggagcgcct
     1081 gccggcccag tatcagcccg tcatacttga agctagacag gcttatcttg gacaagaaga
     1141 agatcgcttg gcctcgcgcg cagatcagtt ggaagaattt gtccattacg taaaaggcga
     1201 gatcaccaag gtagtcggca aataactgtc agaccaagtt tactcatata tactttagat
     1261 tgatttaaaa cttcattttt aatttaaaag gatctaggtg aagatccttt ttgataatct
     1321 catgaccaaa atcccttaac gtgagttttc gttccactga gcgtcagacc ccgtagaaaa
     1381 gatcaaagga tcttcttgag atcctttttt tctgcgcgta atctgctgct tgcaaacaaa
     1441 aaaaccaccg ctaccagcgg tggtttgttt gccggatcaa gagctaccaa ctctttttcc
     1501 gaaggtaact ggcttcagca gagcgcagat accaaatact gtccttctag tgtagccgta
     1561 gttaggccac cacttcaaga actctgtagc accgcctaca tacctcgctc tgctaatcct
     1621 gttaccagtg gctgctgcca gtggcgataa gtcgtgtctt accgggttgg actcaagacg
     1681 atagttaccg gataaggcgc agcggtcggg ctgaacgggg ggttcgtgca cacagcccag
     1741 cttggagcga acgacctaca ccgaactgag atacctacag cgtgagctat gagaaagcgc
     1801 cacgcttccc gaagggagaa aggcggacag gtatccggta agcggcaggg tcggaacagg
     1861 agagcgcacg agggagcttc cagggggaaa cgcctggtat ctttatagtc ctgtcgggtt
     1921 tcgccacctc tgacttgagc gtcgattttt gtgatgctcg tcaggggggc ggagcctatg
     1981 gaaaaacgcc agcaacgcgg cctttttacg gttcctggcc ttttgctggc cttttgctca
     2041 catgttcttt cctgcgttat cccctgattc tgtggataac cgtattaccg cctttgagtg
     2101 agctgatacc gctcgccgca gccgaacgac cgagcgcagc gagtcagtga gcgaggaagc
     2161 ggaagagcgc ccaatacgca aaccgcctct ccccgcgcgt tggccgattc attaatcact
     2221 ctgtggtctc aaatgagcat ctaccaggag ttcgtcaaca agtattcact gagtaagaca
     2281 ctgcggttcg agctgatccc acagggcaag acactggaga acatcaaggc ccgaggcctg
     2341 attctggacg atgagaagcg ggcaaaagac tataagaaag ccaagcagat cattgataaa
     2401 taccaccagt tctttatcga ggaaattctg agctccgtgt gcatcagtga ggatctgctg
     2461 cagaattact cagacgtgta cttcaagctg aagaagagcg acgatgacaa cctgcagaag
     2521 gacttcaagt ccgccaagga caccatcaag aaacagatta gcgagtacat caaggactcc
     2581 gaaaagttta aaaatctgtt caaccagaat ctgatcgatg ctaagaaagg ccaggagtcc
     2641 gacctgatcc tgtggctgaa acagtctaag gacaatggga ttgaactgtt caaggctaac
     2701 tccgatatca ctgatattga cgaggcactg gaaatcatca agagcttcaa gggatggacc
     2761 acatacttta aaggcttcca cgagaaccgc aagaacgtgt actccagcaa cgacattcct
     2821 acctccatca tctaccgaat cgtcgatgac aatctgccaa agttcctgga gaacaaggcc
     2881 aaatatgaat ctctgaagga caaagctccc gaggcaatta attacgaaca gatcaagaaa
     2941 gatctggctg aggaactgac attcgatatc gactataaga ctagcgaggt gaaccagagg
     3001 gtcttttccc tggacgaggt gtttgaaatc gccaatttca acaattacct gaaccagtcc
     3061 ggcattacta aattcaatac catcattggc gggaagtttg tgaacgggga gaataccaag
     3121 cgcaagggaa ttaacgaata catcaatctg tatagccagc agatcaacga caaaactctg
     3181 aagaaataca agatgtctgt gctgttcaaa cagatcctga gtgataccga gtccaagtct
     3241 tttgtcattg ataaactgga agatgactca gacgtggtca ctaccatgca gagcttttat
     3301 gagcagatcg ccgctttcaa gacagtggag gaaaaatcta ttaaggaaac tctgagtctg
     3361 ctgttcgatg acctgaaagc ccagaagctg gacctgagta agatctactt caaaaacgat
     3421 aagagtctga cagacctgtc acagcaggtg tttgatgact attccgtgat tgggaccgcc
     3481 gtcctggagt acattacaca gcagatcgct ccaaagaacc tggataatcc ctctaagaaa
     3541 gagcaggaac tgatcgctaa gaaaaccgag aaggcaaaat atctgagtct ggaaacaatt
     3601 aagctggcac tggaggagtt caacaagcac agggatattg acaaacagtg ccgctttgag
     3661 gaaatcctgg ccaacttcgc agccatcccc atgatttttg atgagatcgc ccagaacaaa
     3721 gacaatctgg ctcagatcag tattaagtac cagaaccagg gcaagaaaga cctgctgcag
     3781 gcttcagcag aagatgacgt gaaagccatc aaggatctgc tggaccagac caacaatctg
     3841 ctgcacaagc tgaaaatctt ccatattagt cagtcagagg ataaggctaa tatcctggat
     3901 aaagacgaac acttctacct ggtgttcgag gaatgttact tcgagctggc aaacattgtc
     3961 cccctgtata acaagattag gaactacatc acacagaagc cttactctga cgagaagttt
     4021 aaactgaact tcgaaaatag taccctggcc aacgggtggg ataagaacaa ggagcctgac
     4081 aacacagcta tcctgttcat caaggatgac aagtactatc tgggagtgat gaataagaaa
     4141 aacaataaga tcttcgatga caaagccatt aaggagaaca aaggggaagg atacaagaaa
     4201 atcgtgtata agctgctgcc cggcgcaaat aagatgctgc ctaaggtgtt cttcagcgcc
     4261 aagagtatca aattctacaa cccatccgag gacatcctgc ggattagaaa tcactcaaca
     4321 catactaaga acgggagccc ccagaaggga tatgagaaat ttgagttcaa catcgaggat
     4381 tgcaggaagt ttattgactt ctacaagcag agcatctcca aacaccctga atggaaggat
     4441 tttggcttcc ggttttccga cacacagaga tataactcta tcgacgagtt ctaccgcgag
     4501 gtggaaaatc aggggtataa gctgactttt gagaacattt ctgaaagtta catcgacagc
     4561 gtggtcaatc agggaaagct gtacctgttc cagatctata acaaagattt ttcagcatac
     4621 agcaagggca gaccaaacct gcatacactg tactggaagg ccctgttcga tgagaggaat
     4681 ctgcaggacg tggtctataa actgaacgga gaggccgaac tgttttaccg gaagcagtct
     4741 attcctaaga aaatcactca cccagctaag gaggccatcg ctaacaagaa caaggacaat
     4801 cctaagaaag agagcgtgtt cgaatacgat ctgattaagg acaagcggtt caccgaagat
     4861 aagttctttt tccattgtcc aatcaccatt aacttcaagt caagcggcgc taacaagttc
     4921 aacgacgaga tcaatctgct gctgaaggaa aaagcaaacg atgtgcacat cctgagcatt
     4981 gaccgaggag agcggcatct ggcctactat accctggtgg atggcaaagg gaatatcatt
     5041 aagcaggata cattcaacat cattggcaat gaccggatga aaaccaacta ccacgataaa
     5101 ctggctgcaa tcgagaagga tagagactca gctaggaagg actggaagaa aatcaacaac
     5161 attaaggaga tgaaggaagg ctatctgagc caggtggtcc atgagattgc aaagctggtc
     5221 atcgaataca atgccattgt ggtgttcgag gatctgaact tcggctttaa gagggggcgc
     5281 tttaaggtgg aaaaacaggt ctatcagaag ctggagaaaa tgctgatcga aaagctgaat
     5341 tacctggtgt ttaaagataa cgagttcgac aagaccggag gcgtcctgag agcctaccag
     5401 ctgacagctc cctttgaaac tttcaagaaa atgggaaaac agacaggcat catctactat
     5461 gtgccagccg gattcacttc caagatctgc cccgtgaccg gctttgtcaa ccagctgtac
     5521 cctaaatatg agtcagtgag caagtcccag gaatttttca gcaagttcga taagatctgt
     5581 tataatctgg acaaggggta cttcgagttt tccttcgatt acaagaactt cggcgacaag
     5641 gccgctaagg ggaaatggac cattgcctcc ttcggatctc gcctgatcaa ctttcgaaat
     5701 tccgataaaa accacaattg ggacactagg gaggtgtacc caaccaagga gctggaaaag
     5761 ctgctgaaag actactctat cgagtatgga catggcgaat gcatcaaggc agccatctgt
     5821 ggcgagagtg ataagaaatt tttcgccaag ctgacctcag tgctgaatac aatcctgcag
     5881 atgcggaact caaagaccgg gacagaactg gactatctga ttagccccgt ggctgatgtc
     5941 aacggaaact tcttcgacag cagacaggca cccaaaaata tgcctcagga tgcagacgcc
     6001 aacggggcct accacatcgg gctgaaggga ctgatgctgc tgggccggat caagaacaat
     6061 caggagggga agaagctgaa cctggtcatt aagaacgagg aatacttcga gtttgtccag
     6121 aatagaaata acaaaaggcc ggcggccacg aaaaaggccg gccaggcaaa aaagaaaaag
     6181 tgagctttga gaccacgaa
//
