# Supplementary material for: A modular cloning toolkit for genome editing in plants
Source: bioRxiv preprint, doi:10.1101/738021, version 3 (2019-10-23)
Supplement: GenBank DNA construct files [file 738021_file06.zip › pFH47.gb]

LOCUS       pFH47                   5983 bp    DNA     circular UNA 10-APR-2019
DEFINITION  Level0 LbCpfI, human codon optimized.
ACCESSION   urn.local...138-abnbxnp
VERSION     urn.local...138-abnbxnp
KEYWORDS    .
SOURCE      
  ORGANISM  
            .
FEATURES             Location/Qualifiers
     CDS             215..1225
                     /label="Sm/Sp no DraIII"
     rep_origin      1385..1999
                     /modified_by="hahnf"
                     /label="rep (pMB1)"
     rep_origin      1984
                     /label="ORI"
     misc_feature    2225..2230
                     /Recognition_pattern="GGTCTC(1/5)"
                     /label="BsaI"
                     /note="Geneious type: restriction site"
     ligation        2232..2235
                     /label="Ligation"
     CDS             2233..5964
                     /codon_start=1
                     /product="CRISPR-associated protein from Lachnospiraceae 
                     bacterium ND2006 (Zetsche et al., 2015)"
                     /translation="MSKLEKFTNCYSLSKTLRFKAIPVGKTQENIDNKRLLVEDEKRA
                     EDYKGVKKLLDRYYLSFINDVLHSIKLKNLNNYISLFRKKTRTEKENKELENLEINLR
                     KEIAKAFKGNEGYKSLFKKDIIETILPEFLDDKDEIALVNSFNGFTTAFTGFFDNREN
                     MFSEEAKSTSIAFRCINENLTRYISNMDIFEKVDAIFDKHEVQEIKEKILNSDYDVED
                     FFEGEFFNFVLTQEGIDVYNAIIGGFVTESGEKIKGLNEYINLYNQKTKQKLPKFKPL
                     YKQVLSDRESLSFYGEGYTSDEEVLEVFRNTLNKNSEIFSSIKKLEKLFKNFDEYSSA
                     GIFVKNGPAISTISKDIFGEWNVIRDKWNAEYDDIHLKKKAVVTEKYEDDRRKSFKKI
                     GSFSLEQLQEYADADLSVVEKLKEIIIQKVDEIYKVYGSSEKLFDADFVLEKSLKKND
                     AVVAIMKDLLDSVKSFENYIKAFFGEGKETNRDESFYGDFVLAYDILLKVDHIYDAIR
                     NYVTQKPYSKDKFKLYFQNPQFMGGWDKDKETDYRATILRYGSKYYLAIMDKKYAKCL
                     QKIDKDDVNGNYEKINYKLLPGPNKMLPKVFFSKKWMAYYNPSEDIQKIYKNGTFKKG
                     DMFNLNDCHKLIDFFKDSISRYPKWSNAYDFNFSETEKYKDIAGFYREVEEQGYKVSF
                     ESASKKEVDKLVEEGKLYMFQIYNKDFSDKSHGTPNLHTMYFKLLFDENNHGQIRLSG
                     GAELFMRRASLKKEELVVHPANSPIANKNPDNPKKTTTLSYDVYKDKRFSEDQYELHI
                     PIAINKCPKNIFKINTEVRVLLKHDDNPYVIGIDRGERNLLYIVVVDGKGNIVEQYSL
                     NEIINNFNGIRIKTDYHSLLDKKEKERFEARQNWTSIENIKELKAGYISQVVHKICEL
                     VEKYDAVIALEDLNSGFKNSRVKVEKQVYQKFEKMLIDKLNYMVDKKSNPCATGGALK
                     GYQITNKFESFKSMSTQNGFIFYIPAWLTSKIDPSTGFVNLLKTKYTSIADSKKFISS
                     FDRIMYVPEEDLFEFALDYKNFSRTDADYIKKWKLYSYGNRIRIFRNPKKNNVFDWEE
                     VCLTSAYKELFNKYGINYQQGDIRALLCEQSDKAFYSSFMALMSLMLQMRNSITGRTD
                     VDFLISPVKNSDGIFYDSRNYEAQENAILPKNADANGAYNIARKVLWAIGQFKKAEDE
                     KLDKVKIAISNKEWLEYAQTSVKH"
                     /label="LbCpf1"
     sig_peptide     5917..5964
                     /codon_start=1
                     /product="bipartite nuclear localization signal from 
                     nucleoplasmin"
                     /translation="KRPAATKKAGQAKKKK"
                     /modified_by="hahnf"
                     /label="Nucleoplasmin NLS"
     Stop_codon      5965..5967
                     /created_by="hahnf"
                     /label="Stop"
     ligation        5968..5971
                     /label="Ligation"
     misc_feature    complement(5973..5978)
                     /Recognition_pattern="GGTCTC(1/5)"
                     /label="BsaI"
                     /note="Geneious type: restriction site"
ORIGIN      
        1 gtggctcttc agtggacgaa agggcctcgt gatacgccta tttttatagg ttaatgtcat
       61 gataataatg gtttcttaga cgtcaggtgg cacttttcgg ggaaatgtgc gcggaacccc
      121 tatttgttta tttttctaaa tacattcaaa tatgtatccg ctcatgagac aataaccctg
      181 ataaatgctt caataatatt gaaaaaggaa gagtatgcgc tcacgcaact ggtccagaac
      241 cttgaccgaa cgcagcggtg gtaacggcgc agtggcggtt ttcatggctt gttatgactg
      301 tttttttggg gtacagtcta tgcctcgggc atccaagcag caagcgcgtt acgccgtggg
      361 tcgatgtttg atgttatgga gcagcaacga tgttacgcag cagggcagtc gccctaaaac
      421 aaagttaaac atcatgaggg aagcggtgat cgccgaagta tcgactcaac tatcagaggt
      481 agttggcgtc atcgagcgcc atctcgaacc gacgttgctg gccgtacatt tgtacggctc
      541 cgcagtggat ggcggcctga agccacacag cgatattgat ttgctggtta cggtgaccgt
      601 aaggcttgat gaaacaacgc ggcgagcttt gatcaacgac cttttggaaa cttcggcttc
      661 ccctggagag agcgagattc tccgcgctgt agaagtcacc attgttgtgc acgacgacat
      721 cattccgtgg cgttatccag ctaagcgcga actgcaattt ggagaatggc agcgcaatga
      781 cattcttgca ggtatcttcg agccagccac gatcgacatt gatctggcta tcttgctgac
      841 aaaagcaaga gaacatagcg ttgccttggt aggtccagcg gcggaggaac tctttgatcc
      901 ggttcctgaa caggatctat ttgaggcgct aaatgaaacc ttaacgctat ggaactcgcc
      961 gcccgactgg gctggcgatg agcgaaatgt agtgcttacg ttgtcccgca tttggtacag
     1021 cgcagtaacc ggcaaaatcg cgccgaagga tgtcgctgcc gactgggcaa tggagcgcct
     1081 gccggcccag tatcagcccg tcatacttga agctagacag gcttatcttg gacaagaaga
     1141 agatcgcttg gcctcgcgcg cagatcagtt ggaagaattt gtccattacg taaaaggcga
     1201 gatcaccaag gtagtcggca aataactgtc agaccaagtt tactcatata tactttagat
     1261 tgatttaaaa cttcattttt aatttaaaag gatctaggtg aagatccttt ttgataatct
     1321 catgaccaaa atcccttaac gtgagttttc gttccactga gcgtcagacc ccgtagaaaa
     1381 gatcaaagga tcttcttgag atcctttttt tctgcgcgta atctgctgct tgcaaacaaa
     1441 aaaaccaccg ctaccagcgg tggtttgttt gccggatcaa gagctaccaa ctctttttcc
     1501 gaaggtaact ggcttcagca gagcgcagat accaaatact gtccttctag tgtagccgta
     1561 gttaggccac cacttcaaga actctgtagc accgcctaca tacctcgctc tgctaatcct
     1621 gttaccagtg gctgctgcca gtggcgataa gtcgtgtctt accgggttgg actcaagacg
     1681 atagttaccg gataaggcgc agcggtcggg ctgaacgggg ggttcgtgca cacagcccag
     1741 cttggagcga acgacctaca ccgaactgag atacctacag cgtgagctat gagaaagcgc
     1801 cacgcttccc gaagggagaa aggcggacag gtatccggta agcggcaggg tcggaacagg
     1861 agagcgcacg agggagcttc cagggggaaa cgcctggtat ctttatagtc ctgtcgggtt
     1921 tcgccacctc tgacttgagc gtcgattttt gtgatgctcg tcaggggggc ggagcctatg
     1981 gaaaaacgcc agcaacgcgg cctttttacg gttcctggcc ttttgctggc cttttgctca
     2041 catgttcttt cctgcgttat cccctgattc tgtggataac cgtattaccg cctttgagtg
     2101 agctgatacc gctcgccgca gccgaacgac cgagcgcagc gagtcagtga gcgaggaagc
     2161 ggaagagcgc ccaatacgca aaccgcctct ccccgcgcgt tggccgattc attaatcact
     2221 ctgtggtctc aaatgagcaa gctggagaag tttacaaact gctactccct gtctaagacc
     2281 ctgaggttca aggccatccc tgtgggcaag acccaggaga acatcgacaa taagcggctg
     2341 ctggtggagg acgagaagag agccgaggat tataagggcg tgaagaagct gctggatcgc
     2401 tactatctgt cttttatcaa cgacgtgctg cacagcatca agctgaagaa tctgaacaat
     2461 tacatcagcc tgttccggaa gaaaaccaga accgagaagg agaataagga gctggagaac
     2521 ctggagatca atctgcggaa ggagatcgcc aaggccttca agggcaacga gggctacaag
     2581 tccctgttta agaaggatat catcgagaca atcctgccag agttcctgga cgataaggac
     2641 gagatcgccc tggtgaacag cttcaatggc tttaccacag ccttcaccgg cttctttgat
     2701 aacagagaga atatgttttc cgaggaggcc aagagcacat ccatcgcctt caggtgtatc
     2761 aacgagaatc tgacccgcta catctctaat atggacatct tcgagaaggt ggacgccatc
     2821 tttgataagc acgaggtgca ggagatcaag gagaagatcc tgaacagcga ctatgatgtg
     2881 gaggatttct ttgagggcga gttctttaac tttgtgctga cacaggaggg catcgacgtg
     2941 tataacgcca tcatcggcgg cttcgtgacc gagagcggcg agaagatcaa gggcctgaac
     3001 gagtacatca acctgtataa tcagaaaacc aagcagaagc tgcctaagtt taagccactg
     3061 tataagcagg tgctgagcga tcgggagtct ctgagcttct acggcgaggg ctatacatcc
     3121 gatgaggagg tgctggaggt gtttagaaac accctgaaca agaacagcga gatcttcagc
     3181 tccatcaaga agctggagaa gctgttcaag aattttgacg agtactctag cgccggcatc
     3241 tttgtgaaga acggccccgc catcagcaca atctccaagg atatcttcgg cgagtggaac
     3301 gtgatccggg acaagtggaa tgccgagtat gacgatatcc acctgaagaa gaaggccgtg
     3361 gtgaccgaga agtacgagga cgatcggaga aagtccttca agaagatcgg ctccttttct
     3421 ctggagcagc tgcaggagta cgccgacgcc gatctgtctg tggtggagaa gctgaaggag
     3481 atcatcatcc agaaggtgga tgagatctac aaggtgtatg gctcctctga gaagctgttc
     3541 gacgccgatt ttgtgctgga gaagagcctg aagaagaacg acgccgtggt ggccatcatg
     3601 aaggacctgc tggattctgt gaagagcttc gagaattaca tcaaggcctt ctttggcgag
     3661 ggcaaggaga caaacaggga cgagtccttc tatggcgatt ttgtgctggc ctacgacatc
     3721 ctgctgaagg tggaccacat ctacgatgcc atccgcaatt atgtgaccca gaagccctac
     3781 tctaaggata agttcaagct gtattttcag aaccctcagt tcatgggcgg ctgggacaag
     3841 gataaggaga cagactatcg ggccaccatc ctgagatacg gctccaagta ctatctggcc
     3901 atcatggata agaagtacgc caagtgcctg cagaagatcg acaaggacga tgtgaacggc
     3961 aattacgaga agatcaacta taagctgctg cccggcccta ataagatgct gccaaaggtg
     4021 ttcttttcta agaagtggat ggcctactat aaccccagcg aggacatcca gaagatctac
     4081 aagaatggca cattcaagaa gggcgatatg tttaacctga atgactgtca caagctgatc
     4141 gacttcttta aggatagcat ctcccggtat ccaaagtggt ccaatgccta cgatttcaac
     4201 ttttctgaga cagagaagta taaggacatc gccggctttt acagagaggt ggaggagcag
     4261 ggctataagg tgagcttcga gtctgccagc aagaaggagg tggataagct ggtggaggag
     4321 ggcaagctgt atatgttcca gatctataac aaggactttt ccgataagtc tcacggcaca
     4381 cccaatctgc acaccatgta cttcaagctg ctgtttgacg agaacaatca cggacagatc
     4441 aggctgagcg gaggagcaga gctgttcatg aggcgcgcct ccctgaagaa ggaggagctg
     4501 gtggtgcacc cagccaactc ccctatcgcc aacaagaatc cagataatcc caagaaaacc
     4561 acaaccctgt cctacgacgt gtataaggat aagaggtttt ctgaggacca gtacgagctg
     4621 cacatcccaa tcgccatcaa taagtgcccc aagaacatct tcaagatcaa tacagaggtg
     4681 cgcgtgctgc tgaagcacga cgataacccc tatgtgatcg gcatcgatag gggcgagcgc
     4741 aatctgctgt atatcgtggt ggtggacggc aagggcaaca tcgtggagca gtattccctg
     4801 aacgagatca tcaacaactt caacggcatc aggatcaaga cagattacca ctctctgctg
     4861 gacaagaagg agaaggagag gttcgaggcc cgccagaact ggacctccat cgagaatatc
     4921 aaggagctga aggccggcta tatctctcag gtggtgcaca agatctgcga gctggtggag
     4981 aagtacgatg ccgtgatcgc cctggaggac ctgaactctg gctttaagaa tagccgcgtg
     5041 aaggtggaga agcaggtgta tcagaagttc gagaagatgc tgatcgataa gctgaactac
     5101 atggtggaca agaagtctaa tccttgtgca acaggcggcg ccctgaaggg ctatcagatc
     5161 accaataagt tcgagagctt taagtccatg tctacccaga acggcttcat cttttacatc
     5221 cctgcctggc tgacatccaa gatcgatcca tctaccggct ttgtgaacct gctgaaaacc
     5281 aagtatacca gcatcgccga ttccaagaag ttcatcagct cctttgacag gatcatgtac
     5341 gtgcccgagg aggatctgtt cgagtttgcc ctggactata agaacttctc tcgcacagac
     5401 gccgattaca tcaagaagtg gaagctgtac tcctacggca accggatcag aatcttccgg
     5461 aatcctaaga agaacaacgt gttcgactgg gaggaggtgt gcctgaccag cgcctataag
     5521 gagctgttca acaagtacgg catcaattat cagcagggcg atatcagagc cctgctgtgc
     5581 gagcagtccg acaaggcctt ctactctagc tttatggccc tgatgagcct gatgctgcag
     5641 atgcggaaca gcatcacagg ccgcaccgac gtggattttc tgatcagccc tgtgaagaac
     5701 tccgacggca tcttctacga tagccggaac tatgaggccc aggagaatgc catcctgcca
     5761 aagaacgccg acgccaatgg cgcctataac atcgccagaa aggtgctgtg ggccatcggc
     5821 cagttcaaga aggccgagga cgagaagctg gataaggtga agatcgccat ctctaacaag
     5881 gagtggctgg agtacgccca gaccagcgtg aagcacaaaa ggccggcggc cacgaaaaag
     5941 gccggccagg caaaaaagaa aaagtgagct ttgagaccac gaa
//
