# Supplementary material for: A modular cloning toolkit for genome editing in plants
Source: bioRxiv preprint, doi:10.1101/738021, version 3 (2019-10-23)
Supplement: GenBank DNA construct files [file 738021_file06.zip › pFH48.gb]

LOCUS       pFH48                   2812 bp    DNA     circular UNA 10-APR-2019
DEFINITION  Level0 Csy4.
ACCESSION   urn.local...139-abnbxnp
VERSION     urn.local...139-abnbxnp
KEYWORDS    .
SOURCE      
  ORGANISM  
            .
FEATURES             Location/Qualifiers
     CDS             215..1225
                     /label="Sm/Sp no DraIII"
     rep_origin      1385..1999
                     /modified_by="hahnf"
                     /label="rep (pMB1)"
     rep_origin      1984
                     /label="ORI"
     misc_feature    2225..2230
                     /Recognition_pattern="GGTCTC(1/5)"
                     /label="BsaI"
                     /note="Geneious type: restriction site"
     ligation        2232..2235
                     /label="Ligation"
     CDS             2233..2793
                     /%_Identity=100
                     /Motif="GGAAGCATGGACCACTACCTCGACATCAGGCTCAGGCCAGACCCAGAGTT
                     CCCACCAGCCCAGCTCATGTCCGTCCTCTTCGGCAAGCTCCACCAGGCCCTCGTGGCC
                     CAGGGCGGCGACAGGATCGGCGTGTCCTTCCCAGACCTCGACGAGTCCAGGTCCAGGC
                     TCGGCGAGAGGCTCCGCATCCACGCCTCCGCCGACGACCTCAGGGCCCTCCTCGCCAG
                     GCCGTGGCTGGAGGGCCTCAGGGACCACCTCCAGTTCGGCGAGCCAGCCGTGGTGCCA
                     CACCCAACCCCATACAGGCAAGTGTCCAGGGTGCAAGCCAAGTCCAACCCAGAGAGGC
                     TCAGGAGGAGGCTCATGAGGAGGCACGACCTCTCCGAGGAAGAGGCCAGGAAGCGCAT
                     CCCAGACACCGTGGCCAGGGCCCTCGACCTCCCATTCGTGACCCTCAGGTCCCAGTCC
                     ACCGGCCAGCACTTCCGCCTCTTCATCAGGCACGGCCCACTCCAGGTGACCGCCGAGG
                     AGGGCGGCTTTACCTGCTACGGCCTCTCCAAGGGCGGCTTCGTGCCGTGGTTC"
                     /annotation_group="Csy4: 8,438 -> 9,004"
                     /modified_by="User"
                     /label="Csy4"
     Stop_codon      2794..2796
                     /created_by="hahnf"
                     /label="Stop"
     ligation        2797..2800
                     /label="Ligation"
     misc_feature    complement(2802..2807)
                     /Recognition_pattern="GGTCTC(1/5)"
                     /label="BsaI"
                     /note="Geneious type: restriction site"
ORIGIN      
        1 gtggctcttc agtggacgaa agggcctcgt gatacgccta tttttatagg ttaatgtcat
       61 gataataatg gtttcttaga cgtcaggtgg cacttttcgg ggaaatgtgc gcggaacccc
      121 tatttgttta tttttctaaa tacattcaaa tatgtatccg ctcatgagac aataaccctg
      181 ataaatgctt caataatatt gaaaaaggaa gagtatgcgc tcacgcaact ggtccagaac
      241 cttgaccgaa cgcagcggtg gtaacggcgc agtggcggtt ttcatggctt gttatgactg
      301 tttttttggg gtacagtcta tgcctcgggc atccaagcag caagcgcgtt acgccgtggg
      361 tcgatgtttg atgttatgga gcagcaacga tgttacgcag cagggcagtc gccctaaaac
      421 aaagttaaac atcatgaggg aagcggtgat cgccgaagta tcgactcaac tatcagaggt
      481 agttggcgtc atcgagcgcc atctcgaacc gacgttgctg gccgtacatt tgtacggctc
      541 cgcagtggat ggcggcctga agccacacag cgatattgat ttgctggtta cggtgaccgt
      601 aaggcttgat gaaacaacgc ggcgagcttt gatcaacgac cttttggaaa cttcggcttc
      661 ccctggagag agcgagattc tccgcgctgt agaagtcacc attgttgtgc acgacgacat
      721 cattccgtgg cgttatccag ctaagcgcga actgcaattt ggagaatggc agcgcaatga
      781 cattcttgca ggtatcttcg agccagccac gatcgacatt gatctggcta tcttgctgac
      841 aaaagcaaga gaacatagcg ttgccttggt aggtccagcg gcggaggaac tctttgatcc
      901 ggttcctgaa caggatctat ttgaggcgct aaatgaaacc ttaacgctat ggaactcgcc
      961 gcccgactgg gctggcgatg agcgaaatgt agtgcttacg ttgtcccgca tttggtacag
     1021 cgcagtaacc ggcaaaatcg cgccgaagga tgtcgctgcc gactgggcaa tggagcgcct
     1081 gccggcccag tatcagcccg tcatacttga agctagacag gcttatcttg gacaagaaga
     1141 agatcgcttg gcctcgcgcg cagatcagtt ggaagaattt gtccattacg taaaaggcga
     1201 gatcaccaag gtagtcggca aataactgtc agaccaagtt tactcatata tactttagat
     1261 tgatttaaaa cttcattttt aatttaaaag gatctaggtg aagatccttt ttgataatct
     1321 catgaccaaa atcccttaac gtgagttttc gttccactga gcgtcagacc ccgtagaaaa
     1381 gatcaaagga tcttcttgag atcctttttt tctgcgcgta atctgctgct tgcaaacaaa
     1441 aaaaccaccg ctaccagcgg tggtttgttt gccggatcaa gagctaccaa ctctttttcc
     1501 gaaggtaact ggcttcagca gagcgcagat accaaatact gtccttctag tgtagccgta
     1561 gttaggccac cacttcaaga actctgtagc accgcctaca tacctcgctc tgctaatcct
     1621 gttaccagtg gctgctgcca gtggcgataa gtcgtgtctt accgggttgg actcaagacg
     1681 atagttaccg gataaggcgc agcggtcggg ctgaacgggg ggttcgtgca cacagcccag
     1741 cttggagcga acgacctaca ccgaactgag atacctacag cgtgagctat gagaaagcgc
     1801 cacgcttccc gaagggagaa aggcggacag gtatccggta agcggcaggg tcggaacagg
     1861 agagcgcacg agggagcttc cagggggaaa cgcctggtat ctttatagtc ctgtcgggtt
     1921 tcgccacctc tgacttgagc gtcgattttt gtgatgctcg tcaggggggc ggagcctatg
     1981 gaaaaacgcc agcaacgcgg cctttttacg gttcctggcc ttttgctggc cttttgctca
     2041 catgttcttt cctgcgttat cccctgattc tgtggataac cgtattaccg cctttgagtg
     2101 agctgatacc gctcgccgca gccgaacgac cgagcgcagc gagtcagtga gcgaggaagc
     2161 ggaagagcgc ccaatacgca aaccgcctct ccccgcgcgt tggccgattc attaatcact
     2221 ctgtggtctc aaatggacca ctacctcgac atcaggctca ggccagaccc agagttccca
     2281 ccagcccagc tcatgtccgt cctcttcggc aagctccacc aggccctcgt ggcccagggc
     2341 ggcgacagga tcggcgtgtc cttcccagac ctcgacgagt ccaggtccag gctcggcgag
     2401 aggctccgca tccacgcctc cgccgacgac ctcagggccc tcctcgccag gccgtggctg
     2461 gagggcctca gggaccacct ccagttcggc gagccagccg tggtgccaca cccaacccca
     2521 tacaggcaag tgtccagggt gcaagccaag tccaacccag agaggctcag gaggaggctc
     2581 atgaggaggc acgacctctc cgaggaagag gccaggaagc gcatcccaga caccgtggcc
     2641 agggccctcg acctcccatt cgtgaccctc aggtcccagt ccaccggcca gcacttccgc
     2701 ctcttcatca ggcacggccc actccaggtg accgccgagg agggcggctt tacctgctac
     2761 ggcctctcca agggcggctt cgtgccgtgg ttctaagctt tgagaccacg aa
//
