# Supplementary material for: A modular cloning toolkit for genome editing in plants
Source: bioRxiv preprint, doi:10.1101/738021, version 3 (2019-10-23)
Supplement: GenBank DNA construct files [file 738021_file06.zip › pFH49.gb]

LOCUS       pFH49                   2552 bp    DNA     circular UNA 30-MAY-2019
DEFINITION  Subcloning of sgRNA protospacer/ tRNA-gRNA system with improved
            gRNA backbone/ Position 1.
ACCESSION   urn.local...22-aj37n96
VERSION     urn.local...22-aj37n96
KEYWORDS    .
SOURCE      
  ORGANISM  
            .
FEATURES             Location/Qualifiers
     misc_feature    64..69
                     /Recognition_pattern="GGTCTC(1/5)"
                     /annotation_group="GGTCTC"
                     /label="BsaI"
                     /note="Geneious type: restriction site"
     overhang        71..74
                     /created_by="hahnf"
                     /modified_by="hahnf"
                     /label="GATT overhang to pFH34"
     Start_codon     75
                     /created_by="hahnf"
                     /label="Transcription Start Signal (G)"
     tRNA            76..152
                     /created_by="hahnf"
                     /Color="#ff7400"
                     /Transferred_From="pFH26, pFH27, pFH28"
                     /Transferred_Similarity="100.00%"
                     /label="tRNA Glycine"
     overhang        149..152
                     /created_by="hahnf"
                     /modified_by="hahnf"
                     /label="TGCA"
     misc_feature    complement(155..160)
                     /Recognition_pattern="GAAGAC(2/6)"
                     /annotation_group="GAAGAC"
                     /label="BpiI"
                     /note="Geneious type: restriction site"
     CDS             161..738
                     /created_by="koroleva"
                     /Transferred_From="AK001 in pUC57-Kan-mini, AK002 in
                     pUC57-Kan-mini, pAK001 in pUC57-Kan-mini, pAK002 in
                     pUC57-Kan-mini"
                     /Transferred_Similarity="100.00%"
                     /label="LacZ"
     misc_feature    739..744
                     /Recognition_pattern="GAAGAC(2/6)"
                     /annotation_group="GAAGAC"
                     /label="BpiI"
                     /note="Geneious type: restriction site"
     overhang        747..750
                     /created_by="hahnf"
                     /modified_by="hahnf"
                     /label="GTTT"
     overhang        783..786
                     /created_by="hahnf"
                     /label="AAAT"
     misc_feature    complement(788..793)
                     /Recognition_pattern="GGTCTC(1/5)"
                     /annotation_group="GGTCTC"
                     /label="BsaI"
                     /note="Geneious type: restriction site"
     rep_origin      complement(849..1463)
                     /vntifkey=21
                     /Transferred_From="pAK-EL-01, pAK-EL-02, pAK-EL-03,
                     pAK-EL-04, pAK-EL-05"
                     /Transferred_Similarity="100.00%"
                     /label="rep(pMB1)"
     CDS             complement(1630..2439)
                     /vntifkey=21
                     /Transferred_From="pAK-EL-01, pAK-EL-02, pAK-EL-03,
                     pAK-EL-04, pAK-EL-05"
                     /Transferred_Similarity="100.00%"
                     /label="KanR"
     primer_bind     2510..2533
                     /Mismatches=0
                     /%GC="33.3"
                     /Hairpin_Tm="None"
                     /Self_Dimer_Tm="None"
                     /Tm="56.0"
                     /annotation_group="2492998740745d7af307b-ad34-4a87-87a8-2b
                     dffb2c6aba"
                     /Sequence="GCAATGTAACATCAGAGATTTTGA"
                     /created_by="primer3"
                     /Transferred_From="AK001 in pUC57-Kan-mini"
                     /Transferred_Similarity="100.00%"
                     /label="FH32"
ORIGIN      
        1 tcgcgcgttt cggtgatgac ggtgaaaacc tctgacacat gcagctcccg gacgtcattg
       61 tctggtctca gattgaacaa agcaccagtg gtctagtggt agaatagtac cctgccacgg
      121 tacagacccg ggttcgattc ccggctggtg cattgtcttc gcagctggca cgacaggttt
      181 cccgactgga aagcgggcag tgagcgcaac gcaattaatg tgagttagct cactcattag
      241 gcaccccagg ctttacactt tatgcttccg gctcgtatgt tgtgtggaat tgtgagcgga
      301 taacaatttc acacaggaaa cagctatgac catgattacg ccaagcttgc atgcctgcag
      361 gtcgactcta gaggatcccc gggtaccgag ctcgaattca ctggccgtcg ttttacaacg
      421 tcgtgactgg gaaaaccctg gcgttaccca acttaatcgc cttgcagcac atcccccttt
      481 cgccagctgg cgtaatagcg aagaggcccg caccgatcgc ccttcccaac agttgcgcag
      541 cctgaatggc gaatggcgcc tgatgcggta ttttctcctt acgcatctgt gcggtatttc
      601 acaccgcata tggtgcactc tcagtacaat ctgctctgat gccgcatagt taagccagcc
      661 ccgacacccg ccaacacccg ctgacgcgcc ctgacgggct tgtctgctcc cggcatccgc
      721 ttacagacaa gctgtgacga agacaagttt cagagctatg ctggaaacag catagcaagt
      781 tgaaattgag accatcattg tcacatgtga gcaaaaggcc agcaaaaggc caggaaccgt
      841 aaaaaggccg cgttgctggc gtttttccat aggctccgcc cccctgacga gcatcacaaa
      901 aatcgacgct caagtcagag gtggcgaaac ccgacaggac tataaagata ccaggcgttt
      961 ccccctggaa gctccctcgt gcgctctcct gttccgaccc tgccgcttac cggatacctg
     1021 tccgcctttc tcccttcggg aagcgtggcg ctttctcata gctcacgctg taggtatctc
     1081 agttcggtgt aggtcgttcg ctccaagctg ggctgtgtgc acgaaccccc cgttcagccc
     1141 gaccgctgcg ccttatccgg taactatcgt cttgagtcca acccggtaag acacgactta
     1201 tcgccactgg cagcagccac tggtaacagg attagcagag cgaggtatgt aggcggtgct
     1261 acagagttct tgaagtggtg gcctaactac ggctacacta gaagaacagt atttggtatc
     1321 tgcgctctgc tgaagccagt taccttcgga aaaagagttg gtagctcttg atccggcaaa
     1381 caaaccaccg ctggtagcgg tggttttttt gtttgcaagc agcagattac gcgcagaaaa
     1441 aaaggatctc aagaagatcc tttgatcttt tctacggggt ctgacgctca gtggaacgaa
     1501 aactcacgtt aagggatttt ggtcatgaga ttatcaaaaa ggatcttcac ctagatcctt
     1561 ttaaattaaa aatgaagttt taaatcaagc ccaatctgaa taatgttaca accaattaac
     1621 caattctgat tagaaaaact catcgagcat caaatgaaac tgcaatttat tcatatcagg
     1681 attatcaata ccatattttt gaaaaagccg tttctgtaat gaaggagaaa actcaccgag
     1741 gcagttccat aggatggcaa gatcctggta tcggtctgcg attccgactc gtccaacatc
     1801 aatacaacct attaatttcc cctcgtcaaa aataaggtta tcaagtgaga aatcaccatg
     1861 agtgacgact gaatccggtg agaatggcaa aagtttatgc atttctttcc agacttgttc
     1921 aacaggccag ccattacgct cgtcatcaaa atcactcgca tcaaccaaac cgttattcat
     1981 tcgtgattgc gcctgagcga gacgaaatac gcgatcgctg ttaaaaggac aattacaaac
     2041 aggaatcgaa tgcaaccggc gcaggaacac tgccagcgca tcaacaatat tttcacctga
     2101 atcaggatat tcttctaata cctggaatgc tgtttttccg gggatcgcag tggtgagtaa
     2161 ccatgcatca tcaggagtac ggataaaatg cttgatggtc ggaagaggca taaattccgt
     2221 cagccagttt agtctgacca tctcatctgt aacatcattg gcaacgctac ctttgccatg
     2281 tttcagaaac aactctggcg catcgggctt cccatacaag cgatagattg tcgcacctga
     2341 ttgcccgaca ttatcgcgag cccatttata cccatataaa tcagcatcca tgttggaatt
     2401 taatcgcggc ctcgacgttt cccgttgaat atggctcata acaccccttg tattactgtt
     2461 tatgtaagca gacagtttta ttgttcatga tgatatattt ttatcttgtg caatgtaaca
     2521 tcagagattt tgagacacgg gccagagctg ca
//
