# Supplementary material for: A modular cloning toolkit for genome editing in plants
Source: bioRxiv preprint, doi:10.1101/738021, version 3 (2019-10-23)
Supplement: GenBank DNA construct files [file 738021_file06.zip › pFH50.gb]

LOCUS       pFH50                   2554 bp    DNA     circular UNA 30-MAY-2019
DEFINITION  Subcloning of sgRNA protospacer/ tRNA-gRNA system with improved
            gRNA backbone/ Position 1.
ACCESSION   urn.local...23-aj37n96
VERSION     urn.local...23-aj37n96
KEYWORDS    .
SOURCE      
  ORGANISM  
            .
FEATURES             Location/Qualifiers
     misc_feature    66..71
                     /Recognition_pattern="GGTCTC(1/5)"
                     /annotation_group="GGTCTC"
                     /label="BsaI"
                     /note="Geneious type: restriction site"
     overhang        73..76
                     /created_by="hahnf"
                     /modified_by="hahnf"
                     /label="TGTT overhang to pFH36"
     Start_codon     77
                     /created_by="hahnf"
                     /label="Transcription Start Signal (G)"
     tRNA            78..154
                     /created_by="hahnf"
                     /Color="#ff7400"
                     /Transferred_From="pFH26, pFH27, pFH28"
                     /Transferred_Similarity="100.00%"
                     /label="tRNA Glycine"
     overhang        151..154
                     /created_by="hahnf"
                     /modified_by="hahnf"
                     /label="TGCA"
     misc_feature    complement(157..162)
                     /Recognition_pattern="GAAGAC(2/6)"
                     /annotation_group="GAAGAC"
                     /label="BpiI"
                     /note="Geneious type: restriction site"
     CDS             163..740
                     /created_by="koroleva"
                     /Transferred_From="AK001 in pUC57-Kan-mini, AK002 in
                     pUC57-Kan-mini, pAK001 in pUC57-Kan-mini, pAK002 in
                     pUC57-Kan-mini"
                     /Transferred_Similarity="100.00%"
                     /label="LacZ"
     misc_feature    741..746
                     /Recognition_pattern="GAAGAC(2/6)"
                     /annotation_group="GAAGAC"
                     /label="BpiI"
                     /note="Geneious type: restriction site"
     overhang        749..752
                     /created_by="hahnf"
                     /modified_by="hahnf"
                     /label="GTTT"
     overhang        785..788
                     /created_by="hahnf"
                     /label="AAAT"
     misc_feature    complement(790..795)
                     /Recognition_pattern="GGTCTC(1/5)"
                     /annotation_group="GGTCTC"
                     /label="BsaI"
                     /note="Geneious type: restriction site"
     rep_origin      complement(851..1465)
                     /vntifkey=21
                     /Transferred_From="pAK-EL-01, pAK-EL-02, pAK-EL-03,
                     pAK-EL-04, pAK-EL-05"
                     /Transferred_Similarity="100.00%"
                     /label="rep(pMB1)"
     CDS             complement(1632..2441)
                     /vntifkey=21
                     /Transferred_From="pAK-EL-01, pAK-EL-02, pAK-EL-03,
                     pAK-EL-04, pAK-EL-05"
                     /Transferred_Similarity="100.00%"
                     /label="KanR"
     primer_bind     2512..2535
                     /Mismatches=0
                     /%GC="33.3"
                     /Hairpin_Tm="None"
                     /Self_Dimer_Tm="None"
                     /Tm="56.0"
                     /annotation_group="2492998740745d7af307b-ad34-4a87-87a8-2b
                     dffb2c6aba"
                     /Sequence="GCAATGTAACATCAGAGATTTTGA"
                     /created_by="primer3"
                     /Transferred_From="AK001 in pUC57-Kan-mini"
                     /Transferred_Similarity="100.00%"
                     /label="FH32"
ORIGIN      
        1 tcgcgcgttt cggtgatgac ggtgaaaacc tctgacacat gcagctcccg gacgtcattg
       61 tcgatggtct catgttgaac aaagcaccag tggtctagtg gtagaatagt accctgccac
      121 ggtacagacc cgggttcgat tcccggctgg tgcattgtct tcgcagctgg cacgacaggt
      181 ttcccgactg gaaagcgggc agtgagcgca acgcaattaa tgtgagttag ctcactcatt
      241 aggcacccca ggctttacac tttatgcttc cggctcgtat gttgtgtgga attgtgagcg
      301 gataacaatt tcacacagga aacagctatg accatgatta cgccaagctt gcatgcctgc
      361 aggtcgactc tagaggatcc ccgggtaccg agctcgaatt cactggccgt cgttttacaa
      421 cgtcgtgact gggaaaaccc tggcgttacc caacttaatc gccttgcagc acatccccct
      481 ttcgccagct ggcgtaatag cgaagaggcc cgcaccgatc gcccttccca acagttgcgc
      541 agcctgaatg gcgaatggcg cctgatgcgg tattttctcc ttacgcatct gtgcggtatt
      601 tcacaccgca tatggtgcac tctcagtaca atctgctctg atgccgcata gttaagccag
      661 ccccgacacc cgccaacacc cgctgacgcg ccctgacggg cttgtctgct cccggcatcc
      721 gcttacagac aagctgtgac gaagacaagt ttcagagcta tgctggaaac agcatagcaa
      781 gttgaaattg agaccatcat tgtcacatgt gagcaaaagg ccagcaaaag gccaggaacc
      841 gtaaaaaggc cgcgttgctg gcgtttttcc ataggctccg cccccctgac gagcatcaca
      901 aaaatcgacg ctcaagtcag aggtggcgaa acccgacagg actataaaga taccaggcgt
      961 ttccccctgg aagctccctc gtgcgctctc ctgttccgac cctgccgctt accggatacc
     1021 tgtccgcctt tctcccttcg ggaagcgtgg cgctttctca tagctcacgc tgtaggtatc
     1081 tcagttcggt gtaggtcgtt cgctccaagc tgggctgtgt gcacgaaccc cccgttcagc
     1141 ccgaccgctg cgccttatcc ggtaactatc gtcttgagtc caacccggta agacacgact
     1201 tatcgccact ggcagcagcc actggtaaca ggattagcag agcgaggtat gtaggcggtg
     1261 ctacagagtt cttgaagtgg tggcctaact acggctacac tagaagaaca gtatttggta
     1321 tctgcgctct gctgaagcca gttaccttcg gaaaaagagt tggtagctct tgatccggca
     1381 aacaaaccac cgctggtagc ggtggttttt ttgtttgcaa gcagcagatt acgcgcagaa
     1441 aaaaaggatc tcaagaagat cctttgatct tttctacggg gtctgacgct cagtggaacg
     1501 aaaactcacg ttaagggatt ttggtcatga gattatcaaa aaggatcttc acctagatcc
     1561 ttttaaatta aaaatgaagt tttaaatcaa gcccaatctg aataatgtta caaccaatta
     1621 accaattctg attagaaaaa ctcatcgagc atcaaatgaa actgcaattt attcatatca
     1681 ggattatcaa taccatattt ttgaaaaagc cgtttctgta atgaaggaga aaactcaccg
     1741 aggcagttcc ataggatggc aagatcctgg tatcggtctg cgattccgac tcgtccaaca
     1801 tcaatacaac ctattaattt cccctcgtca aaaataaggt tatcaagtga gaaatcacca
     1861 tgagtgacga ctgaatccgg tgagaatggc aaaagtttat gcatttcttt ccagacttgt
     1921 tcaacaggcc agccattacg ctcgtcatca aaatcactcg catcaaccaa accgttattc
     1981 attcgtgatt gcgcctgagc gagacgaaat acgcgatcgc tgttaaaagg acaattacaa
     2041 acaggaatcg aatgcaaccg gcgcaggaac actgccagcg catcaacaat attttcacct
     2101 gaatcaggat attcttctaa tacctggaat gctgtttttc cggggatcgc agtggtgagt
     2161 aaccatgcat catcaggagt acggataaaa tgcttgatgg tcggaagagg cataaattcc
     2221 gtcagccagt ttagtctgac catctcatct gtaacatcat tggcaacgct acctttgcca
     2281 tgtttcagaa acaactctgg cgcatcgggc ttcccataca agcgatagat tgtcgcacct
     2341 gattgcccga cattatcgcg agcccattta tacccatata aatcagcatc catgttggaa
     2401 tttaatcgcg gcctcgacgt ttcccgttga atatggctca taacacccct tgtattactg
     2461 tttatgtaag cagacagttt tattgttcat gatgatatat ttttatcttg tgcaatgtaa
     2521 catcagagat tttgagacac gggccagagc tgca
//
