# Supplementary material for: A modular cloning toolkit for genome editing in plants
Source: bioRxiv preprint, doi:10.1101/738021, version 3 (2019-10-23)
Supplement: GenBank DNA construct files [file 738021_file06.zip › pFH51.gb]

LOCUS       pFH51                   2553 bp    DNA     circular UNA 30-MAY-2019
DEFINITION  Subcloning of sgRNA protospacer/ tRNA-gRNA system with improved
            gRNA backbone/ Position 1.
ACCESSION   urn.local...24-aj37n96
VERSION     urn.local...24-aj37n96
KEYWORDS    .
SOURCE      
  ORGANISM  
            .
FEATURES             Location/Qualifiers
     misc_feature    66..71
                     /Recognition_pattern="GGTCTC(1/5)"
                     /annotation_group="GGTCTC"
                     /label="BsaI"
                     /note="Geneious type: restriction site"
     overhang        73..76
                     /created_by="hahnf"
                     /modified_by="hahnf"
                     /label="TGGC overhang to pFH38"
     tRNA            77..153
                     /created_by="hahnf"
                     /Color="#ff7400"
                     /Transferred_From="pFH26, pFH27, pFH28"
                     /Transferred_Similarity="100.00%"
                     /label="tRNA Glycine"
     overhang        150..153
                     /created_by="hahnf"
                     /modified_by="hahnf"
                     /label="TGCA"
     misc_feature    complement(156..161)
                     /Recognition_pattern="GAAGAC(2/6)"
                     /annotation_group="GAAGAC"
                     /label="BpiI"
                     /note="Geneious type: restriction site"
     CDS             162..739
                     /created_by="koroleva"
                     /Transferred_From="AK001 in pUC57-Kan-mini, AK002 in
                     pUC57-Kan-mini, pAK001 in pUC57-Kan-mini, pAK002 in
                     pUC57-Kan-mini"
                     /Transferred_Similarity="100.00%"
                     /label="LacZ"
     misc_feature    740..745
                     /Recognition_pattern="GAAGAC(2/6)"
                     /annotation_group="GAAGAC"
                     /label="BpiI"
                     /note="Geneious type: restriction site"
     overhang        748..751
                     /created_by="hahnf"
                     /modified_by="hahnf"
                     /label="GTTT"
     overhang        784..787
                     /created_by="hahnf"
                     /label="AAAT"
     misc_feature    complement(789..794)
                     /Recognition_pattern="GGTCTC(1/5)"
                     /annotation_group="GGTCTC"
                     /label="BsaI"
                     /note="Geneious type: restriction site"
     rep_origin      complement(850..1464)
                     /vntifkey=21
                     /Transferred_From="pAK-EL-01, pAK-EL-02, pAK-EL-03,
                     pAK-EL-04, pAK-EL-05"
                     /Transferred_Similarity="100.00%"
                     /label="rep(pMB1)"
     CDS             complement(1631..2440)
                     /vntifkey=21
                     /Transferred_From="pAK-EL-01, pAK-EL-02, pAK-EL-03,
                     pAK-EL-04, pAK-EL-05"
                     /Transferred_Similarity="100.00%"
                     /label="KanR"
     primer_bind     2511..2534
                     /Mismatches=0
                     /%GC="33.3"
                     /Hairpin_Tm="None"
                     /Self_Dimer_Tm="None"
                     /Tm="56.0"
                     /annotation_group="2492998740745d7af307b-ad34-4a87-87a8-2b
                     dffb2c6aba"
                     /Sequence="GCAATGTAACATCAGAGATTTTGA"
                     /created_by="primer3"
                     /Transferred_From="AK001 in pUC57-Kan-mini"
                     /Transferred_Similarity="100.00%"
                     /label="FH32"
ORIGIN      
        1 tcgcgcgttt cggtgatgac ggtgaaaacc tctgacacat gcagctcccg gacgtcattg
       61 tcgatggtct catggcaaca aagcaccagt ggtctagtgg tagaatagta ccctgccacg
      121 gtacagaccc gggttcgatt cccggctggt gcattgtctt cgcagctggc acgacaggtt
      181 tcccgactgg aaagcgggca gtgagcgcaa cgcaattaat gtgagttagc tcactcatta
      241 ggcaccccag gctttacact ttatgcttcc ggctcgtatg ttgtgtggaa ttgtgagcgg
      301 ataacaattt cacacaggaa acagctatga ccatgattac gccaagcttg catgcctgca
      361 ggtcgactct agaggatccc cgggtaccga gctcgaattc actggccgtc gttttacaac
      421 gtcgtgactg ggaaaaccct ggcgttaccc aacttaatcg ccttgcagca catccccctt
      481 tcgccagctg gcgtaatagc gaagaggccc gcaccgatcg cccttcccaa cagttgcgca
      541 gcctgaatgg cgaatggcgc ctgatgcggt attttctcct tacgcatctg tgcggtattt
      601 cacaccgcat atggtgcact ctcagtacaa tctgctctga tgccgcatag ttaagccagc
      661 cccgacaccc gccaacaccc gctgacgcgc cctgacgggc ttgtctgctc ccggcatccg
      721 cttacagaca agctgtgacg aagacaagtt tcagagctat gctggaaaca gcatagcaag
      781 ttgaaattga gaccatcatt gtcacatgtg agcaaaaggc cagcaaaagg ccaggaaccg
      841 taaaaaggcc gcgttgctgg cgtttttcca taggctccgc ccccctgacg agcatcacaa
      901 aaatcgacgc tcaagtcaga ggtggcgaaa cccgacagga ctataaagat accaggcgtt
      961 tccccctgga agctccctcg tgcgctctcc tgttccgacc ctgccgctta ccggatacct
     1021 gtccgccttt ctcccttcgg gaagcgtggc gctttctcat agctcacgct gtaggtatct
     1081 cagttcggtg taggtcgttc gctccaagct gggctgtgtg cacgaacccc ccgttcagcc
     1141 cgaccgctgc gccttatccg gtaactatcg tcttgagtcc aacccggtaa gacacgactt
     1201 atcgccactg gcagcagcca ctggtaacag gattagcaga gcgaggtatg taggcggtgc
     1261 tacagagttc ttgaagtggt ggcctaacta cggctacact agaagaacag tatttggtat
     1321 ctgcgctctg ctgaagccag ttaccttcgg aaaaagagtt ggtagctctt gatccggcaa
     1381 acaaaccacc gctggtagcg gtggtttttt tgtttgcaag cagcagatta cgcgcagaaa
     1441 aaaaggatct caagaagatc ctttgatctt ttctacgggg tctgacgctc agtggaacga
     1501 aaactcacgt taagggattt tggtcatgag attatcaaaa aggatcttca cctagatcct
     1561 tttaaattaa aaatgaagtt ttaaatcaag cccaatctga ataatgttac aaccaattaa
     1621 ccaattctga ttagaaaaac tcatcgagca tcaaatgaaa ctgcaattta ttcatatcag
     1681 gattatcaat accatatttt tgaaaaagcc gtttctgtaa tgaaggagaa aactcaccga
     1741 ggcagttcca taggatggca agatcctggt atcggtctgc gattccgact cgtccaacat
     1801 caatacaacc tattaatttc ccctcgtcaa aaataaggtt atcaagtgag aaatcaccat
     1861 gagtgacgac tgaatccggt gagaatggca aaagtttatg catttctttc cagacttgtt
     1921 caacaggcca gccattacgc tcgtcatcaa aatcactcgc atcaaccaaa ccgttattca
     1981 ttcgtgattg cgcctgagcg agacgaaata cgcgatcgct gttaaaagga caattacaaa
     2041 caggaatcga atgcaaccgg cgcaggaaca ctgccagcgc atcaacaata ttttcacctg
     2101 aatcaggata ttcttctaat acctggaatg ctgtttttcc ggggatcgca gtggtgagta
     2161 accatgcatc atcaggagta cggataaaat gcttgatggt cggaagaggc ataaattccg
     2221 tcagccagtt tagtctgacc atctcatctg taacatcatt ggcaacgcta cctttgccat
     2281 gtttcagaaa caactctggc gcatcgggct tcccatacaa gcgatagatt gtcgcacctg
     2341 attgcccgac attatcgcga gcccatttat acccatataa atcagcatcc atgttggaat
     2401 ttaatcgcgg cctcgacgtt tcccgttgaa tatggctcat aacacccctt gtattactgt
     2461 ttatgtaagc agacagtttt attgttcatg atgatatatt tttatcttgt gcaatgtaac
     2521 atcagagatt ttgagacacg ggccagagct gca
//
