# Supplementary material for: A modular cloning toolkit for genome editing in plants
Source: bioRxiv preprint, doi:10.1101/738021, version 3 (2019-10-23)
Supplement: GenBank DNA construct files [file 738021_file06.zip › pFH52.gb]

LOCUS       pFH52                   9623 bp    DNA     circular UNA 30-APR-2019
DEFINITION  Level1 2x35Sp::SpCas9 (Arabidopsis optimized):NOSt (Position 2).
ACCESSION   urn.local...5e-aesjz9l
VERSION     urn.local...5e-aesjz9l
KEYWORDS    .
SOURCE      
  ORGANISM  
            .
FEATURES             Location/Qualifiers
     misc_feature    6..11
                     /Recognition_pattern="GAAGAC(2/6)"
                     /annotation_group="GAAGAC"
                     /label="BpiI"
                     /note="Geneious type: restriction site"
     Promoter        34..786
                     /vntifkey=29
                     /label="2x CaMV 35S promoter"
     5'_UTR          803..864
                     /vntifkey=52
                     /label="TMV Omega"
     CDS             874..5010
                     /modified_by="hahnf"
                     /label="SpCas9 (Arabidopsis optimized)"
     sig_peptide     4990..5010
                     /created_by="hahnf"
                     /label="SV40 NLS"
     Stop_codon      5011..5013
                     /created_by="hahnf"
                     /label="Stop"
     terminator      5018..5280
                     /vntifkey=43
                     /label="NOSt"
     misc_feature    complement(5291..5296)
                     /Recognition_pattern="GAAGAC(2/6)"
                     /annotation_group="GAAGAC"
                     /label="BpiI"
                     /note="Geneious type: restriction site"
     Misc._feature   complement(5312..5439)
                     /label="RB short"
     rep_origin      complement(6975..7589)
                     /modified_by="hahnf"
                     /Transferred_From="pFH13, pFH14, pFH15, pFH16, pFH17,
                     pFH18 , pFH19, pFH20, pFH21, pFH22, pFH32, pFH45, pFH46,
                     pFH47, pFH48, pFH55 , pFH76, pFH77, pFH78, pFH79, pFH91 ,
                     pFH92"
                     /Transferred_Similarity="99.84%"
                     /label="rep (pMB1)"
     CDS             complement(7752..8609)
                     /label="AmpR"
     Misc._feature   9454..9601
                     /label="LB"
ORIGIN      
        1 tctgtgaaga caagcaagaa ttcaagcttg gaggtcaaca tggtggagca cgacactctg
       61 gtctactcca aaaatgtcaa agatacagtc tcagaagatc aaagggctat tgagactttt
      121 caacaaagga taatttcggg aaacctcctc ggattccatt gcccagctat ctgtcacttc
      181 atcgaaagga cagtagaaaa ggaaggtggc tcctacaaat gccatcattg cgataaagga
      241 aaggctatca ttcaagatct ctctgccgac agtggtccca aagatggacc cccacccacg
      301 aggagcatcg tggaaaaaga agaggttcca accacgtcta caaagcaagt ggattgatgt
      361 gataacatgg tggagcacga cactctggtc tactccaaaa atgtcaaaga tacagtctca
      421 gaagatcaaa gggctattga gacttttcaa caaaggataa tttcgggaaa cctcctcgga
      481 ttccattgcc cagctatctg tcacttcatc gaaaggacag tagaaaagga aggtggctcc
      541 tacaaatgcc atcattgcga taaaggaaag gctatcattc aagatctctc tgccgacagt
      601 ggtcccaaag atggaccccc acccacgagg agcatcgtgg aaaaagaaga ggttccaacc
      661 acgtctacaa agcaagtgga ttgatgtgac atctccactg acgtaaggga tgacgcacaa
      721 tcccactatc cttcgcaaga cccttcctct atataaggaa gttcatttca tttggagagg
      781 acacgctcga gtataagagc tcatttttac aacaattacc aacaacaaca aacaacaaac
      841 aacattacaa ttacatttac aattatcgat acaatggata agaagtactc tatcggactc
      901 gatatcggaa ctaactctgt gggatgggct gtgatcaccg atgagtacaa ggtgccatct
      961 aagaagttca aggttctcgg aaacaccgat aggcactcta tcaagaaaaa ccttatcggt
     1021 gctctcctct tcgattctgg tgaaactgct gaggctacca gactcaagag aaccgctaga
     1081 agaaggtaca ccagaagaaa gaacaggatc tgctacctcc aagagatctt ctctaacgag
     1141 atggctaaag tggatgattc attcttccac aggctcgaag agtcattcct cgtggaagaa
     1201 gataagaagc acgagaggca ccctatcttc ggaaacatcg ttgatgaggt ggcataccac
     1261 gagaagtacc ctactatcta ccacctcaga aagaagctcg ttgattctac tgataaggct
     1321 gatctcaggc tcatctacct cgctctcgct cacatgatca agttcagagg acacttcctc
     1381 atcgagggtg atctcaaccc tgataactct gatgtggata agttgttcat ccagctcgtg
     1441 cagacctaca accagctttt cgaagagaac cctatcaacg cttcaggtgt ggatgctaag
     1501 gctatcctct ctgctaggct ctctaagtca agaaggcttg agaacctcat tgctcagctc
     1561 cctggtgaga agaagaacgg acttttcgga aacttgatcg ctctctctct cggactcacc
     1621 cctaacttca agtctaactt cgatctcgct gaggatgcaa agctccagct ctcaaaggat
     1681 acctacgatg atgatctcga taacctcctc gctcagatcg gagatcagta cgctgatttg
     1741 ttcctcgctg ctaagaacct ctctgatgct atcctcctca gtgatatcct cagagtgaac
     1801 accgagatca ccaaggctcc actctcagct tctatgatca agagatacga tgagcaccac
     1861 caggatctca cacttctcaa ggctcttgtt agacagcagc tcccagagaa gtacaaagag
     1921 attttcttcg atcagtctaa gaacggatac gctggttaca tcgatggtgg tgcatctcaa
     1981 gaagagttct acaagttcat caagcctatc ctcgagaaga tggatggaac cgaggaactc
     2041 ctcgtgaagc tcaatagaga ggatcttctc agaaagcaga ggaccttcga taacggatct
     2101 atccctcatc agatccacct cggagagttg cacgctatcc ttagaaggca agaggatttc
     2161 tacccattcc tcaaggataa cagggaaaag attgagaaga ttctcacctt cagaatccct
     2221 tactacgtgg gacctctcgc tagaggaaac tcaagattcg cttggatgac cagaaagtct
     2281 gaggaaacca tcaccccttg gaacttcgaa gaggtggtgg ataagggtgc tagtgctcag
     2341 tctttcatcg agaggatgac caacttcgat aagaaccttc caaacgagaa ggtgctccct
     2401 aagcactctt tgctctacga gtacttcacc gtgtacaacg agttgaccaa ggttaagtac
     2461 gtgaccgagg gaatgaggaa gcctgctttt ttgtcaggtg agcaaaagaa ggctatcgtt
     2521 gatctcttgt tcaagaccaa cagaaaggtg accgtgaagc agctcaaaga ggattacttc
     2581 aagaaaatcg agtgcttcga ttcagttgag atttctggtg ttgaggatag gttcaacgca
     2641 tctctcggaa cctaccacga tctcctcaag atcattaagg ataaggattt cttggataac
     2701 gaggaaaacg aggatatctt ggaggatatc gttcttaccc tcaccctctt tgaagataga
     2761 gagatgattg aagaaaggct caagacctac gctcatctct tcgatgataa ggtgatgaag
     2821 cagttgaaga gaagaagata cactggttgg ggaaggctct caagaaagct cattaacgga
     2881 atcagggata agcagtctgg aaagacaatc cttgatttcc tcaagtctga tggattcgct
     2941 aacagaaact tcatgcagct catccacgat gattctctca cctttaaaga ggatatccag
     3001 aaggctcagg tttcaggaca gggtgatagt ctccatgagc atatcgctaa cctcgctgga
     3061 tctcctgcaa tcaagaaggg aatcctccag actgtgaagg ttgtggatga gttggtgaag
     3121 gtgatgggaa ggcataagcc tgagaacatc gtgatcgaaa tggctagaga gaaccagacc
     3181 actcagaagg gacagaagaa ctctagggaa aggatgaaga ggatcgagga aggtatcaaa
     3241 gagcttggat ctcagatcct caaagagcac cctgttgaga acactcagct ccagaatgag
     3301 aagctctacc tctactacct ccagaacgga agggatatgt atgtggatca agagttggat
     3361 atcaacaggc tctctgatta cgatgttgat catatcgtgc cacagtcatt cttgaaggat
     3421 gattctatcg ataacaaggt gctcaccagg tctgataaga acaggggtaa gagtgataac
     3481 gtgccaagtg aagaggttgt gaagaaaatg aagaactatt ggaggcagct cctcaacgct
     3541 aagctcatca ctcagagaaa gttcgataac ttgactaagg ctgagagggg aggactctct
     3601 gaattggata aggcaggatt catcaagagg cagcttgtgg aaaccaggca gatcactaag
     3661 cacgttgcac agatcctcga ttctaggatg aacaccaagt acgatgagaa cgataagttg
     3721 atcagggaag tgaaggttat caccctcaag tcaaagctcg tgtctgattt cagaaaggat
     3781 ttccaattct acaaggtgag ggaaatcaac aactaccacc acgctcacga tgcttacctt
     3841 aacgctgttg ttggaaccgc tctcatcaag aagtatccta agctcgagtc agagttcgtg
     3901 tacggtgatt acaaggtgta cgatgtgagg aagatgatcg ctaagtctga gcaagagatc
     3961 ggaaaggcta ccgctaagta tttcttctac tctaacatca tgaatttctt caagaccgag
     4021 attaccctcg ctaacggtga gatcagaaag aggccactca tcgagacaaa cggtgaaaca
     4081 ggtgagatcg tgtgggataa gggaagggat ttcgctaccg ttagaaaggt gctctctatg
     4141 ccacaggtga acatcgttaa gaaaaccgag gtgcagaccg gtggattctc taaagagtct
     4201 atcctcccta agaggaactc tgataagctc attgctagga agaaggattg ggaccctaag
     4261 aaatacggtg gtttcgattc tcctaccgtg gcttactctg ttctcgttgt ggctaaggtt
     4321 gagaagggaa agagtaagaa gctcaagtct gttaaggaac ttctcggaat cactatcatg
     4381 gaaaggtcat ctttcgagaa gaacccaatc gatttcctcg aggctaaggg atacaaagag
     4441 gttaagaagg atctcatcat caagctccca aagtactcac tcttcgaact cgagaacggt
     4501 agaaagagga tgctcgcttc tgctggtgag cttcaaaagg gaaacgagct tgctctccca
     4561 tctaagtacg ttaactttct ttacctcgct tctcactacg agaagttgaa gggatctcca
     4621 gaagataacg agcagaagca acttttcgtt gagcagcaca agcactactt ggatgagatc
     4681 atcgagcaga tctctgagtt ctctaaaagg gtgatcctcg ctgatgcaaa cctcgataag
     4741 gtgttgtctg cttacaacaa gcacagagat aagcctatca gggaacaggc agagaacatc
     4801 atccatctct tcacccttac caacctcggt gctcctgctg ctttcaagta cttcgataca
     4861 accatcgata ggaagagata cacctctacc aaagaagtgc tcgatgctac cctcatccat
     4921 cagtctatca ctggactcta cgagactagg atcgatctct cacagctcgg tggtgattca
     4981 agggctgatc ctaagaagaa gaggaaggtt tgagcttgtc aagcagatcg ttcaaacatt
     5041 tggcaataaa gtttcttaag attgaatcct gttgccggtc ttgcgatgat tatcatataa
     5101 tttctgttga attacgttaa gcatgtaata attaacatgt aatgcatgac gttatttatg
     5161 agatgggttt ttatgattag agtcccgcaa ttatacattt aatacgcgat agaaaacaaa
     5221 atatagcgcg caaactagga taaattatcg cgcgcggtgt catctatgtt actagatcga
     5281 cgctactatt gtcttctgca cgaagtggtt taaactatca gtgtttgaca ggatatattg
     5341 gcgggtaaac ctaagagaaa agagcgttta ttagaataat cggatattta aaagggcgtg
     5401 aaaaggttta tccgttcgtc catttgtatg tgcatgccaa ccacagggtt ccccagatca
     5461 ggcgctggct gctgaacccc cagccggaac tgaccccaca aggccctagc gtttgcaatg
     5521 caccaggtca tcattgaccc aggcgtgttc caccaggccg ctgcctcgca actcttcgca
     5581 ggcttcgccg acctgctcgc gccacttctt cacgcgggtg gaatccgatc cgcacatgag
     5641 gcggaaggtt tccagcttga gcgggtacgg ctcccggtgc gagctgaaat agtcgaacat
     5701 ccgtcgggcc gtcggcgaca gcttgcggta cttctcccat atgaatttcg tgtagtggtc
     5761 gccagcaaac agcacgacga tttcctcgtc gatcaggacc tggcaacggg acgttttctt
     5821 gccacggtcc aggacgcgga agcggtgcag cagcgacacc gattccaggt gcccaacgcg
     5881 gtcggacgtg aagcccatcg ccgtcgcctg taggcgcgac aggcattcct cggccttcgt
     5941 gtaataccgg ccattgatcg accagcccag gtcctggcaa agctcgtaga acgtgaaggt
     6001 gatcggctcg ccgatagggg tgcgcttcgc gtactccaac acctgctgcc acaccagttc
     6061 gtcatcgtcg gcccgcagct cgacgccggt gtaggtgatc ttcacgtcct tgttgacgtg
     6121 gaaaatgacc ttgttttgca gcgcctcgcg cgggattttc ttgttgcgcg tggtgaacag
     6181 ggcagagcgg gccgtgtcgt ttggcatcgc tcgcatcgtg tccggccacg gcgcaatatc
     6241 gaacaaggaa agctgcattt ccttgatctg ctgcttcgtg tgtttcagca acgcggcctg
     6301 cttggcctcg ctgacctgtt ttgccaggtc ctcgccggcg gtttttcgct tcttggtcgt
     6361 catagttcct cgcgtgtcga tggtcatcga cttcgccaaa cctgccgcct cctgttcaag
     6421 acgacgcgaa cgctccacgg cggccgatgg cgcgggcagg gcagggggag ccagttgcac
     6481 gctgtcgcgc tcgatcttgg ccgtagcttg ctggaccatc gagccgacgg actggaaggt
     6541 ttcgcggggc gcacgcatga cggtgcggct tgcgatggtt tcggcatcct cggcggaaaa
     6601 ccccgcgtcg atcagttctt gcctgtatgc cttccggtca aacgtccgat tcattcaccc
     6661 tccttgcggg attgccccga ctcacgccgg ggcaatgtgc ccttattcct gatttgaccc
     6721 gcctggtgcc ttggtgtcca gataatccac cttatcggca atgaagtcgg tcccgtagac
     6781 cgtctggccg tccttctcgt acttggtatt ccgaatcttg ccctgcacga ataccagcga
     6841 ccccttgccc aaatacttgc cgtgggcctc ggcctgagag ccaaaacact tgatgcggaa
     6901 gaagtcggtg cgctcctgct tgtcgccggc atcgttgcgc cacatctagg atctgccagg
     6961 aaccgtaaaa aggccgcgtt gctggcgttt ttccataggc tccgcccccc tgacgagcat
     7021 cacaaaaatc gacgctcaag tcagaggtgg cgaaacccga caggactata aagataccag
     7081 gcgtttcccc ctggaagctc cctcgtgcgc tctcctgttc cgaccctgcc gcttaccgga
     7141 tacctgtccg cctttctccc ttcgggaagc gtggcgcttt ctcatagctc acgctgtagg
     7201 tatctcagtt cggtgtaggt cgttcgctcc aagctgggct gtgtgcacga accccccgtt
     7261 cagcccgacc gctgcgcctt atccggtaac tatcgtcttg agtccaaccc ggtaagacac
     7321 gacttatcgc cactggcagc agccactggt aacaggatta gcagagcgag gtatgtaggc
     7381 ggtgctacag agttcttgaa gtggtggcct aactacggct acactagaag aacagtattt
     7441 ggtatctgcg ctctgctgaa gccagttacc ttcggaaaaa gagttggtag ctcttgatcc
     7501 ggcaaacaaa ccaccgctgg tagcggtggt ttttttgttt gcaagcagca gattacgcgc
     7561 agaaaaaaag gatctcaaga agatcctttg atcttttcta cggggtctga cgctcagtgg
     7621 aacgaaaact cacgttaagg gattttggtc atgagattat caaaaaggat cttcacctag
     7681 atccttttaa attaaaaatg aagttttaaa tcaatctaaa gtatatatga gtaaacttgg
     7741 tctgacagtt accaatgctt aatcagtgag gcacctatct cagcgatctg tctatttcgt
     7801 tcatccatag ttgcctgact ccccgtcgtg tagataacta cgatacggga gggcttacca
     7861 tctggcccca gtgctgcaat gataccgcga gaaccacgct caccggctcc agatttatca
     7921 gcaataaacc agccagccgg aagggccgag cgcagaagtg gtcctgcaac tttatccgcc
     7981 tccatccagt ctattaattg ttgccgggaa gctagagtaa gtagttcgcc agttaatagt
     8041 ttgcgcaacg ttgttgccat tgctacaggc atcgtggtgt cacgctcgtc gtttggtatg
     8101 gcttcattca gctccggttc ccaacgatca aggcgagtta catgatcccc catgttgtgc
     8161 aaaaaagcgg ttagctcctt cggtcctccg atcgttgtca gaagtaagtt ggccgcagtg
     8221 ttatcactca tggttatggc agcactgcat aattctctta ctgtcatgcc atccgtaaga
     8281 tgcttttctg tgactggtga gtactcaacc aagtcattct gagaatagtg tatgcggcga
     8341 ccgagttgct cttgcccggc gtcaatacgg gataataccg cgccacatag cagaacttta
     8401 aaagtgctca tcattggaaa acgttcttcg gggcgaaaac tctcaaggat cttaccgctg
     8461 ttgagatcca gttcgatgta acccactcgt gcacccaact gatcttcagc atcttttact
     8521 ttcaccagcg tttctgggtg agcaaaaaca ggaaggcaaa atgccgcaaa aaagggaata
     8581 agggcgacac ggaaatgttg aatactcata ctcttccttt ttcaatatta ttgaagcatt
     8641 tatcaaggtt attgtctcat gagcggatac atatttgaat gtatttagaa aaataaacaa
     8701 ataggggttc cgcgcacgaa ttggccagcg ctgccatttt tggggtgagg ccgttcgcgg
     8761 ccgaggggcg cagcccctgg ggggatggga ggcccgcgtt agcgggccgg gagggttcga
     8821 gaaggggggg cacccccctt cggcgtgcgc ggtcacgcgc acagggcgca gccctggtta
     8881 aaaacaaggt ttataaatat tggtttaaaa gcaggttaaa agacaggtta gcggtggccg
     8941 aaaaacgggc ggaaaccctt gcaaatgctg gattttctgc ctgtggacag cccctcaaat
     9001 gtcaataggt gcgcccctca tctgtcagca ctctgcccct caagtgtcaa ggatcgcgcc
     9061 cctcatctgt cagtagtcgc gcccctcaag tgtcaatacc gcagggcact tatccccagg
     9121 cttgtccaca tcatctgtgg gaaactcgcg taaaatcagg cgttttcgcc gatttgcgag
     9181 gctggccagc tccacgtcgc cggccgaaat cgagcctgcc cctcatctgt caacgccgcg
     9241 ccgggtgagt cggcccctca agtgtcaacg tccgcccctc atctgtcagt gagggccaag
     9301 ttttccgcga ggtatccaca acgccggcgg ccgcggtgtc tcgcacacgg cttcgacggc
     9361 gtttctggcg cgtttgcagg gccatagacg gccgccagcc cagcggcgag ggcaaccagc
     9421 ccggtgagcg tcgcaaagga gatcctgatc tgactgatgg gctgcctgta tcgagtggtg
     9481 attttgtgcc gagctgccgg tcggggagct gttggctggc tggtggcagg atatattgtg
     9541 gtgtaaacaa attgacgctt agacaactta ataacacatt gcggacgttt ttaatgtact
     9601 ggggtggatg cagtgggccc cac
//
