# Supplementary material for: A modular cloning toolkit for genome editing in plants
Source: bioRxiv preprint, doi:10.1101/738021, version 3 (2019-10-23)
Supplement: GenBank DNA construct files [file 738021_file06.zip › pFH53.gb]

LOCUS       pFH53                   9839 bp    DNA     circular UNA 30-APR-2019
DEFINITION  Level1 2x35Sp::SpCas9 (Arabidopsis optimized):pea3At (Position 2).
ACCESSION   urn.local...5f-aesjz9l
VERSION     urn.local...5f-aesjz9l
KEYWORDS    .
SOURCE      
  ORGANISM  
            .
FEATURES             Location/Qualifiers
     misc_feature    6..11
                     /Recognition_pattern="GAAGAC(2/6)"
                     /annotation_group="GAAGAC"
                     /label="BpiI"
                     /note="Geneious type: restriction site"
     Promoter        34..786
                     /vntifkey=29
                     /label="2x CaMV 35S promoter"
     5'_UTR          803..864
                     /vntifkey=52
                     /label="TMV Omega"
     CDS             874..5010
                     /modified_by="hahnf"
                     /label="SpCas9 (Arabidopsis optimized)"
     sig_peptide     4990..5010
                     /created_by="hahnf"
                     /label="SV40 NLS"
     Stop_codon      5011..5013
                     /created_by="hahnf"
                     /label="Stop"
     terminator      5020..5488
                     /created_by="hahnf"
                     /label="Pea 3A terminator"
     misc_feature    complement(5507..5512)
                     /Recognition_pattern="GAAGAC(2/6)"
                     /annotation_group="GAAGAC"
                     /label="BpiI"
                     /note="Geneious type: restriction site"
     Misc._feature   complement(5528..5655)
                     /label="RB short"
     rep_origin      complement(7191..7805)
                     /modified_by="hahnf"
                     /Transferred_From="pFH13, pFH14, pFH15, pFH16, pFH17,
                     pFH18 , pFH19, pFH20, pFH21, pFH22, pFH32, pFH45, pFH46,
                     pFH47, pFH48, pFH55 , pFH76, pFH77, pFH78, pFH79, pFH91 ,
                     pFH92"
                     /Transferred_Similarity="99.84%"
                     /label="rep (pMB1)"
     CDS             complement(7968..8825)
                     /label="AmpR"
     Misc._feature   9670..9817
                     /label="LB"
ORIGIN      
        1 tctgtgaaga caagcaagaa ttcaagcttg gaggtcaaca tggtggagca cgacactctg
       61 gtctactcca aaaatgtcaa agatacagtc tcagaagatc aaagggctat tgagactttt
      121 caacaaagga taatttcggg aaacctcctc ggattccatt gcccagctat ctgtcacttc
      181 atcgaaagga cagtagaaaa ggaaggtggc tcctacaaat gccatcattg cgataaagga
      241 aaggctatca ttcaagatct ctctgccgac agtggtccca aagatggacc cccacccacg
      301 aggagcatcg tggaaaaaga agaggttcca accacgtcta caaagcaagt ggattgatgt
      361 gataacatgg tggagcacga cactctggtc tactccaaaa atgtcaaaga tacagtctca
      421 gaagatcaaa gggctattga gacttttcaa caaaggataa tttcgggaaa cctcctcgga
      481 ttccattgcc cagctatctg tcacttcatc gaaaggacag tagaaaagga aggtggctcc
      541 tacaaatgcc atcattgcga taaaggaaag gctatcattc aagatctctc tgccgacagt
      601 ggtcccaaag atggaccccc acccacgagg agcatcgtgg aaaaagaaga ggttccaacc
      661 acgtctacaa agcaagtgga ttgatgtgac atctccactg acgtaaggga tgacgcacaa
      721 tcccactatc cttcgcaaga cccttcctct atataaggaa gttcatttca tttggagagg
      781 acacgctcga gtataagagc tcatttttac aacaattacc aacaacaaca aacaacaaac
      841 aacattacaa ttacatttac aattatcgat acaatggata agaagtactc tatcggactc
      901 gatatcggaa ctaactctgt gggatgggct gtgatcaccg atgagtacaa ggtgccatct
      961 aagaagttca aggttctcgg aaacaccgat aggcactcta tcaagaaaaa ccttatcggt
     1021 gctctcctct tcgattctgg tgaaactgct gaggctacca gactcaagag aaccgctaga
     1081 agaaggtaca ccagaagaaa gaacaggatc tgctacctcc aagagatctt ctctaacgag
     1141 atggctaaag tggatgattc attcttccac aggctcgaag agtcattcct cgtggaagaa
     1201 gataagaagc acgagaggca ccctatcttc ggaaacatcg ttgatgaggt ggcataccac
     1261 gagaagtacc ctactatcta ccacctcaga aagaagctcg ttgattctac tgataaggct
     1321 gatctcaggc tcatctacct cgctctcgct cacatgatca agttcagagg acacttcctc
     1381 atcgagggtg atctcaaccc tgataactct gatgtggata agttgttcat ccagctcgtg
     1441 cagacctaca accagctttt cgaagagaac cctatcaacg cttcaggtgt ggatgctaag
     1501 gctatcctct ctgctaggct ctctaagtca agaaggcttg agaacctcat tgctcagctc
     1561 cctggtgaga agaagaacgg acttttcgga aacttgatcg ctctctctct cggactcacc
     1621 cctaacttca agtctaactt cgatctcgct gaggatgcaa agctccagct ctcaaaggat
     1681 acctacgatg atgatctcga taacctcctc gctcagatcg gagatcagta cgctgatttg
     1741 ttcctcgctg ctaagaacct ctctgatgct atcctcctca gtgatatcct cagagtgaac
     1801 accgagatca ccaaggctcc actctcagct tctatgatca agagatacga tgagcaccac
     1861 caggatctca cacttctcaa ggctcttgtt agacagcagc tcccagagaa gtacaaagag
     1921 attttcttcg atcagtctaa gaacggatac gctggttaca tcgatggtgg tgcatctcaa
     1981 gaagagttct acaagttcat caagcctatc ctcgagaaga tggatggaac cgaggaactc
     2041 ctcgtgaagc tcaatagaga ggatcttctc agaaagcaga ggaccttcga taacggatct
     2101 atccctcatc agatccacct cggagagttg cacgctatcc ttagaaggca agaggatttc
     2161 tacccattcc tcaaggataa cagggaaaag attgagaaga ttctcacctt cagaatccct
     2221 tactacgtgg gacctctcgc tagaggaaac tcaagattcg cttggatgac cagaaagtct
     2281 gaggaaacca tcaccccttg gaacttcgaa gaggtggtgg ataagggtgc tagtgctcag
     2341 tctttcatcg agaggatgac caacttcgat aagaaccttc caaacgagaa ggtgctccct
     2401 aagcactctt tgctctacga gtacttcacc gtgtacaacg agttgaccaa ggttaagtac
     2461 gtgaccgagg gaatgaggaa gcctgctttt ttgtcaggtg agcaaaagaa ggctatcgtt
     2521 gatctcttgt tcaagaccaa cagaaaggtg accgtgaagc agctcaaaga ggattacttc
     2581 aagaaaatcg agtgcttcga ttcagttgag atttctggtg ttgaggatag gttcaacgca
     2641 tctctcggaa cctaccacga tctcctcaag atcattaagg ataaggattt cttggataac
     2701 gaggaaaacg aggatatctt ggaggatatc gttcttaccc tcaccctctt tgaagataga
     2761 gagatgattg aagaaaggct caagacctac gctcatctct tcgatgataa ggtgatgaag
     2821 cagttgaaga gaagaagata cactggttgg ggaaggctct caagaaagct cattaacgga
     2881 atcagggata agcagtctgg aaagacaatc cttgatttcc tcaagtctga tggattcgct
     2941 aacagaaact tcatgcagct catccacgat gattctctca cctttaaaga ggatatccag
     3001 aaggctcagg tttcaggaca gggtgatagt ctccatgagc atatcgctaa cctcgctgga
     3061 tctcctgcaa tcaagaaggg aatcctccag actgtgaagg ttgtggatga gttggtgaag
     3121 gtgatgggaa ggcataagcc tgagaacatc gtgatcgaaa tggctagaga gaaccagacc
     3181 actcagaagg gacagaagaa ctctagggaa aggatgaaga ggatcgagga aggtatcaaa
     3241 gagcttggat ctcagatcct caaagagcac cctgttgaga acactcagct ccagaatgag
     3301 aagctctacc tctactacct ccagaacgga agggatatgt atgtggatca agagttggat
     3361 atcaacaggc tctctgatta cgatgttgat catatcgtgc cacagtcatt cttgaaggat
     3421 gattctatcg ataacaaggt gctcaccagg tctgataaga acaggggtaa gagtgataac
     3481 gtgccaagtg aagaggttgt gaagaaaatg aagaactatt ggaggcagct cctcaacgct
     3541 aagctcatca ctcagagaaa gttcgataac ttgactaagg ctgagagggg aggactctct
     3601 gaattggata aggcaggatt catcaagagg cagcttgtgg aaaccaggca gatcactaag
     3661 cacgttgcac agatcctcga ttctaggatg aacaccaagt acgatgagaa cgataagttg
     3721 atcagggaag tgaaggttat caccctcaag tcaaagctcg tgtctgattt cagaaaggat
     3781 ttccaattct acaaggtgag ggaaatcaac aactaccacc acgctcacga tgcttacctt
     3841 aacgctgttg ttggaaccgc tctcatcaag aagtatccta agctcgagtc agagttcgtg
     3901 tacggtgatt acaaggtgta cgatgtgagg aagatgatcg ctaagtctga gcaagagatc
     3961 ggaaaggcta ccgctaagta tttcttctac tctaacatca tgaatttctt caagaccgag
     4021 attaccctcg ctaacggtga gatcagaaag aggccactca tcgagacaaa cggtgaaaca
     4081 ggtgagatcg tgtgggataa gggaagggat ttcgctaccg ttagaaaggt gctctctatg
     4141 ccacaggtga acatcgttaa gaaaaccgag gtgcagaccg gtggattctc taaagagtct
     4201 atcctcccta agaggaactc tgataagctc attgctagga agaaggattg ggaccctaag
     4261 aaatacggtg gtttcgattc tcctaccgtg gcttactctg ttctcgttgt ggctaaggtt
     4321 gagaagggaa agagtaagaa gctcaagtct gttaaggaac ttctcggaat cactatcatg
     4381 gaaaggtcat ctttcgagaa gaacccaatc gatttcctcg aggctaaggg atacaaagag
     4441 gttaagaagg atctcatcat caagctccca aagtactcac tcttcgaact cgagaacggt
     4501 agaaagagga tgctcgcttc tgctggtgag cttcaaaagg gaaacgagct tgctctccca
     4561 tctaagtacg ttaactttct ttacctcgct tctcactacg agaagttgaa gggatctcca
     4621 gaagataacg agcagaagca acttttcgtt gagcagcaca agcactactt ggatgagatc
     4681 atcgagcaga tctctgagtt ctctaaaagg gtgatcctcg ctgatgcaaa cctcgataag
     4741 gtgttgtctg cttacaacaa gcacagagat aagcctatca gggaacaggc agagaacatc
     4801 atccatctct tcacccttac caacctcggt gctcctgctg ctttcaagta cttcgataca
     4861 accatcgata ggaagagata cacctctacc aaagaagtgc tcgatgctac cctcatccat
     4921 cagtctatca ctggactcta cgagactagg atcgatctct cacagctcgg tggtgattca
     4981 agggctgatc ctaagaagaa gaggaaggtt tgagctttcc aggcctccca gctttcgtcc
     5041 gtatcatcgg tttcgacaac gttcgtcaag ttcaatgcat cagtttcatt gcccacacac
     5101 cagaatccta ctaagtttga gtattatggc attggaaaag ctgttttctt ctatcatttg
     5161 ttctgcttgt aatttactgt gttctttcag tttttgtttt cggacatcaa aatgcaaatg
     5221 gatggataag agttaataaa tgatatggtc cttttgttca ttctcaaatt attattatct
     5281 gttgttttta ctttaatggg ttgaatttaa gtaagaaagg aactaacagt gtgatattaa
     5341 ggtgcaatgt tagacatata aaacagtctt tcacctctct ttggttatgt cttgaattgg
     5401 tttgtttctt cacttatctg tgtaatcaag tttactatga gtctatgatc aagtaattat
     5461 gcaatcaagt taagtacagt ataggcttga gctccccgct actattgtct tctgcacgaa
     5521 gtggtttaaa ctatcagtgt ttgacaggat atattggcgg gtaaacctaa gagaaaagag
     5581 cgtttattag aataatcgga tatttaaaag ggcgtgaaaa ggtttatccg ttcgtccatt
     5641 tgtatgtgca tgccaaccac agggttcccc agatcaggcg ctggctgctg aacccccagc
     5701 cggaactgac cccacaaggc cctagcgttt gcaatgcacc aggtcatcat tgacccaggc
     5761 gtgttccacc aggccgctgc ctcgcaactc ttcgcaggct tcgccgacct gctcgcgcca
     5821 cttcttcacg cgggtggaat ccgatccgca catgaggcgg aaggtttcca gcttgagcgg
     5881 gtacggctcc cggtgcgagc tgaaatagtc gaacatccgt cgggccgtcg gcgacagctt
     5941 gcggtacttc tcccatatga atttcgtgta gtggtcgcca gcaaacagca cgacgatttc
     6001 ctcgtcgatc aggacctggc aacgggacgt tttcttgcca cggtccagga cgcggaagcg
     6061 gtgcagcagc gacaccgatt ccaggtgccc aacgcggtcg gacgtgaagc ccatcgccgt
     6121 cgcctgtagg cgcgacaggc attcctcggc cttcgtgtaa taccggccat tgatcgacca
     6181 gcccaggtcc tggcaaagct cgtagaacgt gaaggtgatc ggctcgccga taggggtgcg
     6241 cttcgcgtac tccaacacct gctgccacac cagttcgtca tcgtcggccc gcagctcgac
     6301 gccggtgtag gtgatcttca cgtccttgtt gacgtggaaa atgaccttgt tttgcagcgc
     6361 ctcgcgcggg attttcttgt tgcgcgtggt gaacagggca gagcgggccg tgtcgtttgg
     6421 catcgctcgc atcgtgtccg gccacggcgc aatatcgaac aaggaaagct gcatttcctt
     6481 gatctgctgc ttcgtgtgtt tcagcaacgc ggcctgcttg gcctcgctga cctgttttgc
     6541 caggtcctcg ccggcggttt ttcgcttctt ggtcgtcata gttcctcgcg tgtcgatggt
     6601 catcgacttc gccaaacctg ccgcctcctg ttcaagacga cgcgaacgct ccacggcggc
     6661 cgatggcgcg ggcagggcag ggggagccag ttgcacgctg tcgcgctcga tcttggccgt
     6721 agcttgctgg accatcgagc cgacggactg gaaggtttcg cggggcgcac gcatgacggt
     6781 gcggcttgcg atggtttcgg catcctcggc ggaaaacccc gcgtcgatca gttcttgcct
     6841 gtatgccttc cggtcaaacg tccgattcat tcaccctcct tgcgggattg ccccgactca
     6901 cgccggggca atgtgccctt attcctgatt tgacccgcct ggtgccttgg tgtccagata
     6961 atccacctta tcggcaatga agtcggtccc gtagaccgtc tggccgtcct tctcgtactt
     7021 ggtattccga atcttgccct gcacgaatac cagcgacccc ttgcccaaat acttgccgtg
     7081 ggcctcggcc tgagagccaa aacacttgat gcggaagaag tcggtgcgct cctgcttgtc
     7141 gccggcatcg ttgcgccaca tctaggatct gccaggaacc gtaaaaaggc cgcgttgctg
     7201 gcgtttttcc ataggctccg cccccctgac gagcatcaca aaaatcgacg ctcaagtcag
     7261 aggtggcgaa acccgacagg actataaaga taccaggcgt ttccccctgg aagctccctc
     7321 gtgcgctctc ctgttccgac cctgccgctt accggatacc tgtccgcctt tctcccttcg
     7381 ggaagcgtgg cgctttctca tagctcacgc tgtaggtatc tcagttcggt gtaggtcgtt
     7441 cgctccaagc tgggctgtgt gcacgaaccc cccgttcagc ccgaccgctg cgccttatcc
     7501 ggtaactatc gtcttgagtc caacccggta agacacgact tatcgccact ggcagcagcc
     7561 actggtaaca ggattagcag agcgaggtat gtaggcggtg ctacagagtt cttgaagtgg
     7621 tggcctaact acggctacac tagaagaaca gtatttggta tctgcgctct gctgaagcca
     7681 gttaccttcg gaaaaagagt tggtagctct tgatccggca aacaaaccac cgctggtagc
     7741 ggtggttttt ttgtttgcaa gcagcagatt acgcgcagaa aaaaaggatc tcaagaagat
     7801 cctttgatct tttctacggg gtctgacgct cagtggaacg aaaactcacg ttaagggatt
     7861 ttggtcatga gattatcaaa aaggatcttc acctagatcc ttttaaatta aaaatgaagt
     7921 tttaaatcaa tctaaagtat atatgagtaa acttggtctg acagttacca atgcttaatc
     7981 agtgaggcac ctatctcagc gatctgtcta tttcgttcat ccatagttgc ctgactcccc
     8041 gtcgtgtaga taactacgat acgggagggc ttaccatctg gccccagtgc tgcaatgata
     8101 ccgcgagaac cacgctcacc ggctccagat ttatcagcaa taaaccagcc agccggaagg
     8161 gccgagcgca gaagtggtcc tgcaacttta tccgcctcca tccagtctat taattgttgc
     8221 cgggaagcta gagtaagtag ttcgccagtt aatagtttgc gcaacgttgt tgccattgct
     8281 acaggcatcg tggtgtcacg ctcgtcgttt ggtatggctt cattcagctc cggttcccaa
     8341 cgatcaaggc gagttacatg atcccccatg ttgtgcaaaa aagcggttag ctccttcggt
     8401 cctccgatcg ttgtcagaag taagttggcc gcagtgttat cactcatggt tatggcagca
     8461 ctgcataatt ctcttactgt catgccatcc gtaagatgct tttctgtgac tggtgagtac
     8521 tcaaccaagt cattctgaga atagtgtatg cggcgaccga gttgctcttg cccggcgtca
     8581 atacgggata ataccgcgcc acatagcaga actttaaaag tgctcatcat tggaaaacgt
     8641 tcttcggggc gaaaactctc aaggatctta ccgctgttga gatccagttc gatgtaaccc
     8701 actcgtgcac ccaactgatc ttcagcatct tttactttca ccagcgtttc tgggtgagca
     8761 aaaacaggaa ggcaaaatgc cgcaaaaaag ggaataaggg cgacacggaa atgttgaata
     8821 ctcatactct tcctttttca atattattga agcatttatc aaggttattg tctcatgagc
     8881 ggatacatat ttgaatgtat ttagaaaaat aaacaaatag gggttccgcg cacgaattgg
     8941 ccagcgctgc catttttggg gtgaggccgt tcgcggccga ggggcgcagc ccctgggggg
     9001 atgggaggcc cgcgttagcg ggccgggagg gttcgagaag ggggggcacc ccccttcggc
     9061 gtgcgcggtc acgcgcacag ggcgcagccc tggttaaaaa caaggtttat aaatattggt
     9121 ttaaaagcag gttaaaagac aggttagcgg tggccgaaaa acgggcggaa acccttgcaa
     9181 atgctggatt ttctgcctgt ggacagcccc tcaaatgtca ataggtgcgc ccctcatctg
     9241 tcagcactct gcccctcaag tgtcaaggat cgcgcccctc atctgtcagt agtcgcgccc
     9301 ctcaagtgtc aataccgcag ggcacttatc cccaggcttg tccacatcat ctgtgggaaa
     9361 ctcgcgtaaa atcaggcgtt ttcgccgatt tgcgaggctg gccagctcca cgtcgccggc
     9421 cgaaatcgag cctgcccctc atctgtcaac gccgcgccgg gtgagtcggc ccctcaagtg
     9481 tcaacgtccg cccctcatct gtcagtgagg gccaagtttt ccgcgaggta tccacaacgc
     9541 cggcggccgc ggtgtctcgc acacggcttc gacggcgttt ctggcgcgtt tgcagggcca
     9601 tagacggccg ccagcccagc ggcgagggca accagcccgg tgagcgtcgc aaaggagatc
     9661 ctgatctgac tgatgggctg cctgtatcga gtggtgattt tgtgccgagc tgccggtcgg
     9721 ggagctgttg gctggctggt ggcaggatat attgtggtgt aaacaaattg acgcttagac
     9781 aacttaataa cacattgcgg acgtttttaa tgtactgggg tggatgcagt gggccccac
//
