# Supplementary material for: A modular cloning toolkit for genome editing in plants
Source: bioRxiv preprint, doi:10.1101/738021, version 3 (2019-10-23)
Supplement: GenBank DNA construct files [file 738021_file06.zip › pFH54.gb]

LOCUS       pFH54                  10327 bp    DNA     circular UNA 30-APR-2019
DEFINITION  Level1 AtUBI10p::SpCas9 (Arabidopsis optimized):pea3At (Position
            2).
ACCESSION   urn.local...5g-aesjz9l
VERSION     urn.local...5g-aesjz9l
KEYWORDS    .
SOURCE      
  ORGANISM  
            .
FEATURES             Location/Qualifiers
     misc_feature    6..11
                     /Recognition_pattern="GAAGAC(2/6)"
                     /annotation_group="GAAGAC"
                     /label="BpiI"
                     /note="Geneious type: restriction site"
     promoter        34..1360
                     /modified_by="hahnf"
                     /label="UBIQUITIN10 promoter + 5'UTR (Arabidopsis
                     thaliana)"
     CDS             1362..5498
                     /modified_by="hahnf"
                     /label="SpCas9 (Arabidopsis optimized)"
     sig_peptide     5478..5498
                     /created_by="hahnf"
                     /label="SV40 NLS"
     Stop_codon      5499..5501
                     /created_by="hahnf"
                     /modified_by="hahnf"
                     /label="Stop"
     terminator      5508..5976
                     /created_by="hahnf"
                     /label="Pea 3A terminator"
     misc_feature    complement(5995..6000)
                     /Recognition_pattern="GAAGAC(2/6)"
                     /annotation_group="GAAGAC"
                     /label="BpiI"
                     /note="Geneious type: restriction site"
     Misc._feature   complement(6016..6143)
                     /label="RB short"
     rep_origin      complement(7679..8293)
                     /modified_by="hahnf"
                     /Transferred_From="pFH13, pFH14, pFH15, pFH16, pFH17,
                     pFH18 , pFH19, pFH20, pFH21, pFH22, pFH32, pFH45, pFH46,
                     pFH47, pFH48, pFH55 , pFH76, pFH77, pFH78, pFH79, pFH91 ,
                     pFH92"
                     /Transferred_Similarity="99.84%"
                     /label="rep (pMB1)"
     CDS             complement(8456..9313)
                     /label="AmpR"
     Misc._feature   10158..10305
                     /label="LB"
ORIGIN      
        1 tctgtgaaga caagcaagaa ttcaagcttg gaggtcgagc tgcaggtcaa cggatcagga
       61 tattcttgtt taagatgttg aactctatgg aggtttgtat gaactgatga tctaggaccg
      121 gataagttcc cttcttcata gcgaacttat tcaaagaatg ttttgtgtat cattcttgtt
      181 acattgttat taatgaaaaa atattattgg tcattggact gaacacgagt gttaaatatg
      241 gaccaggccc caaataagat ccattgatat atgaattaaa taacaagaat aaatcgagtc
      301 accaaaccac ttgccttttt taacgagact tgttcaccaa cttgatacaa aagtcattat
      361 cctatgcaaa tcaataatca tacaaaaata tccaataaca ctaaaaaatt aaaagaaatg
      421 gataatttca caatatgtta tacgataaag aagttacttt tccaagaaat tcactgattt
      481 tataagccca cttgcattag ataaatggca aaaaaaaaca aaaaggaaaa gaaataaagc
      541 acgaagaatt ctagaaaata cgaaatacgc ttcaatgcag tgggacccac ggttcaatta
      601 ttgccaattt tcagctccac cgtatattta aaaaataaaa cgataatgct aaaaaaatat
      661 aaatcgtaac gatcgttaaa tctcaacggc tggatcttat gacgaccgtt agaaattgtg
      721 gttgtcgacg agtcagtaat aaacggcgtc aaagtggttg cagccggcac acacgagtcg
      781 tgtttatcaa ctcaaagcac aaatactttt cctcaaccta aaaataaggc aattagccaa
      841 aaacaacttt gcgtgtaaac aacgctcaat acacgtgtca ttttattatt agctattgct
      901 tcaccgcctt agctttctcg tgacctagtc gtcctcgtct tttcttcttc ttcttctata
      961 aaacaatacc caaagagctc ttcttcttca caattcagat ttcaatttct caaaatctta
     1021 aaaactttct ctcaattctc tctaccgtga tcaaggtaaa tttctgtgtt ccttattctc
     1081 tcaaaatctt cgattttgtt ttcgttcgat cccaatttcg tatatgttct ttggtttaga
     1141 ttctgttaat cttagatcga acacgatttt ctgggtttga tcgttagata tcatcttaat
     1201 tctcgattag ggtttcatag atatcatccg atttgttcaa ataatttgag ttttgtcgaa
     1261 taattactct tcgatttgtg atttctatct agatctggtg ttagtttcta gtttgtgcga
     1321 tcgaatttgt cgattaatct gagtttttct gattaacagg aatggataag aagtactcta
     1381 tcggactcga tatcggaact aactctgtgg gatgggctgt gatcaccgat gagtacaagg
     1441 tgccatctaa gaagttcaag gttctcggaa acaccgatag gcactctatc aagaaaaacc
     1501 ttatcggtgc tctcctcttc gattctggtg aaactgctga ggctaccaga ctcaagagaa
     1561 ccgctagaag aaggtacacc agaagaaaga acaggatctg ctacctccaa gagatcttct
     1621 ctaacgagat ggctaaagtg gatgattcat tcttccacag gctcgaagag tcattcctcg
     1681 tggaagaaga taagaagcac gagaggcacc ctatcttcgg aaacatcgtt gatgaggtgg
     1741 cataccacga gaagtaccct actatctacc acctcagaaa gaagctcgtt gattctactg
     1801 ataaggctga tctcaggctc atctacctcg ctctcgctca catgatcaag ttcagaggac
     1861 acttcctcat cgagggtgat ctcaaccctg ataactctga tgtggataag ttgttcatcc
     1921 agctcgtgca gacctacaac cagcttttcg aagagaaccc tatcaacgct tcaggtgtgg
     1981 atgctaaggc tatcctctct gctaggctct ctaagtcaag aaggcttgag aacctcattg
     2041 ctcagctccc tggtgagaag aagaacggac ttttcggaaa cttgatcgct ctctctctcg
     2101 gactcacccc taacttcaag tctaacttcg atctcgctga ggatgcaaag ctccagctct
     2161 caaaggatac ctacgatgat gatctcgata acctcctcgc tcagatcgga gatcagtacg
     2221 ctgatttgtt cctcgctgct aagaacctct ctgatgctat cctcctcagt gatatcctca
     2281 gagtgaacac cgagatcacc aaggctccac tctcagcttc tatgatcaag agatacgatg
     2341 agcaccacca ggatctcaca cttctcaagg ctcttgttag acagcagctc ccagagaagt
     2401 acaaagagat tttcttcgat cagtctaaga acggatacgc tggttacatc gatggtggtg
     2461 catctcaaga agagttctac aagttcatca agcctatcct cgagaagatg gatggaaccg
     2521 aggaactcct cgtgaagctc aatagagagg atcttctcag aaagcagagg accttcgata
     2581 acggatctat ccctcatcag atccacctcg gagagttgca cgctatcctt agaaggcaag
     2641 aggatttcta cccattcctc aaggataaca gggaaaagat tgagaagatt ctcaccttca
     2701 gaatccctta ctacgtggga cctctcgcta gaggaaactc aagattcgct tggatgacca
     2761 gaaagtctga ggaaaccatc accccttgga acttcgaaga ggtggtggat aagggtgcta
     2821 gtgctcagtc tttcatcgag aggatgacca acttcgataa gaaccttcca aacgagaagg
     2881 tgctccctaa gcactctttg ctctacgagt acttcaccgt gtacaacgag ttgaccaagg
     2941 ttaagtacgt gaccgaggga atgaggaagc ctgctttttt gtcaggtgag caaaagaagg
     3001 ctatcgttga tctcttgttc aagaccaaca gaaaggtgac cgtgaagcag ctcaaagagg
     3061 attacttcaa gaaaatcgag tgcttcgatt cagttgagat ttctggtgtt gaggataggt
     3121 tcaacgcatc tctcggaacc taccacgatc tcctcaagat cattaaggat aaggatttct
     3181 tggataacga ggaaaacgag gatatcttgg aggatatcgt tcttaccctc accctctttg
     3241 aagatagaga gatgattgaa gaaaggctca agacctacgc tcatctcttc gatgataagg
     3301 tgatgaagca gttgaagaga agaagataca ctggttgggg aaggctctca agaaagctca
     3361 ttaacggaat cagggataag cagtctggaa agacaatcct tgatttcctc aagtctgatg
     3421 gattcgctaa cagaaacttc atgcagctca tccacgatga ttctctcacc tttaaagagg
     3481 atatccagaa ggctcaggtt tcaggacagg gtgatagtct ccatgagcat atcgctaacc
     3541 tcgctggatc tcctgcaatc aagaagggaa tcctccagac tgtgaaggtt gtggatgagt
     3601 tggtgaaggt gatgggaagg cataagcctg agaacatcgt gatcgaaatg gctagagaga
     3661 accagaccac tcagaaggga cagaagaact ctagggaaag gatgaagagg atcgaggaag
     3721 gtatcaaaga gcttggatct cagatcctca aagagcaccc tgttgagaac actcagctcc
     3781 agaatgagaa gctctacctc tactacctcc agaacggaag ggatatgtat gtggatcaag
     3841 agttggatat caacaggctc tctgattacg atgttgatca tatcgtgcca cagtcattct
     3901 tgaaggatga ttctatcgat aacaaggtgc tcaccaggtc tgataagaac aggggtaaga
     3961 gtgataacgt gccaagtgaa gaggttgtga agaaaatgaa gaactattgg aggcagctcc
     4021 tcaacgctaa gctcatcact cagagaaagt tcgataactt gactaaggct gagaggggag
     4081 gactctctga attggataag gcaggattca tcaagaggca gcttgtggaa accaggcaga
     4141 tcactaagca cgttgcacag atcctcgatt ctaggatgaa caccaagtac gatgagaacg
     4201 ataagttgat cagggaagtg aaggttatca ccctcaagtc aaagctcgtg tctgatttca
     4261 gaaaggattt ccaattctac aaggtgaggg aaatcaacaa ctaccaccac gctcacgatg
     4321 cttaccttaa cgctgttgtt ggaaccgctc tcatcaagaa gtatcctaag ctcgagtcag
     4381 agttcgtgta cggtgattac aaggtgtacg atgtgaggaa gatgatcgct aagtctgagc
     4441 aagagatcgg aaaggctacc gctaagtatt tcttctactc taacatcatg aatttcttca
     4501 agaccgagat taccctcgct aacggtgaga tcagaaagag gccactcatc gagacaaacg
     4561 gtgaaacagg tgagatcgtg tgggataagg gaagggattt cgctaccgtt agaaaggtgc
     4621 tctctatgcc acaggtgaac atcgttaaga aaaccgaggt gcagaccggt ggattctcta
     4681 aagagtctat cctccctaag aggaactctg ataagctcat tgctaggaag aaggattggg
     4741 accctaagaa atacggtggt ttcgattctc ctaccgtggc ttactctgtt ctcgttgtgg
     4801 ctaaggttga gaagggaaag agtaagaagc tcaagtctgt taaggaactt ctcggaatca
     4861 ctatcatgga aaggtcatct ttcgagaaga acccaatcga tttcctcgag gctaagggat
     4921 acaaagaggt taagaaggat ctcatcatca agctcccaaa gtactcactc ttcgaactcg
     4981 agaacggtag aaagaggatg ctcgcttctg ctggtgagct tcaaaaggga aacgagcttg
     5041 ctctcccatc taagtacgtt aactttcttt acctcgcttc tcactacgag aagttgaagg
     5101 gatctccaga agataacgag cagaagcaac ttttcgttga gcagcacaag cactacttgg
     5161 atgagatcat cgagcagatc tctgagttct ctaaaagggt gatcctcgct gatgcaaacc
     5221 tcgataaggt gttgtctgct tacaacaagc acagagataa gcctatcagg gaacaggcag
     5281 agaacatcat ccatctcttc acccttacca acctcggtgc tcctgctgct ttcaagtact
     5341 tcgatacaac catcgatagg aagagataca cctctaccaa agaagtgctc gatgctaccc
     5401 tcatccatca gtctatcact ggactctacg agactaggat cgatctctca cagctcggtg
     5461 gtgattcaag ggctgatcct aagaagaaga ggaaggtttg agctttccag gcctcccagc
     5521 tttcgtccgt atcatcggtt tcgacaacgt tcgtcaagtt caatgcatca gtttcattgc
     5581 ccacacacca gaatcctact aagtttgagt attatggcat tggaaaagct gttttcttct
     5641 atcatttgtt ctgcttgtaa tttactgtgt tctttcagtt tttgttttcg gacatcaaaa
     5701 tgcaaatgga tggataagag ttaataaatg atatggtcct tttgttcatt ctcaaattat
     5761 tattatctgt tgtttttact ttaatgggtt gaatttaagt aagaaaggaa ctaacagtgt
     5821 gatattaagg tgcaatgtta gacatataaa acagtctttc acctctcttt ggttatgtct
     5881 tgaattggtt tgtttcttca cttatctgtg taatcaagtt tactatgagt ctatgatcaa
     5941 gtaattatgc aatcaagtta agtacagtat aggcttgagc tccccgctac tattgtcttc
     6001 tgcacgaagt ggtttaaact atcagtgttt gacaggatat attggcgggt aaacctaaga
     6061 gaaaagagcg tttattagaa taatcggata tttaaaaggg cgtgaaaagg tttatccgtt
     6121 cgtccatttg tatgtgcatg ccaaccacag ggttccccag atcaggcgct ggctgctgaa
     6181 cccccagccg gaactgaccc cacaaggccc tagcgtttgc aatgcaccag gtcatcattg
     6241 acccaggcgt gttccaccag gccgctgcct cgcaactctt cgcaggcttc gccgacctgc
     6301 tcgcgccact tcttcacgcg ggtggaatcc gatccgcaca tgaggcggaa ggtttccagc
     6361 ttgagcgggt acggctcccg gtgcgagctg aaatagtcga acatccgtcg ggccgtcggc
     6421 gacagcttgc ggtacttctc ccatatgaat ttcgtgtagt ggtcgccagc aaacagcacg
     6481 acgatttcct cgtcgatcag gacctggcaa cgggacgttt tcttgccacg gtccaggacg
     6541 cggaagcggt gcagcagcga caccgattcc aggtgcccaa cgcggtcgga cgtgaagccc
     6601 atcgccgtcg cctgtaggcg cgacaggcat tcctcggcct tcgtgtaata ccggccattg
     6661 atcgaccagc ccaggtcctg gcaaagctcg tagaacgtga aggtgatcgg ctcgccgata
     6721 ggggtgcgct tcgcgtactc caacacctgc tgccacacca gttcgtcatc gtcggcccgc
     6781 agctcgacgc cggtgtaggt gatcttcacg tccttgttga cgtggaaaat gaccttgttt
     6841 tgcagcgcct cgcgcgggat tttcttgttg cgcgtggtga acagggcaga gcgggccgtg
     6901 tcgtttggca tcgctcgcat cgtgtccggc cacggcgcaa tatcgaacaa ggaaagctgc
     6961 atttccttga tctgctgctt cgtgtgtttc agcaacgcgg cctgcttggc ctcgctgacc
     7021 tgttttgcca ggtcctcgcc ggcggttttt cgcttcttgg tcgtcatagt tcctcgcgtg
     7081 tcgatggtca tcgacttcgc caaacctgcc gcctcctgtt caagacgacg cgaacgctcc
     7141 acggcggccg atggcgcggg cagggcaggg ggagccagtt gcacgctgtc gcgctcgatc
     7201 ttggccgtag cttgctggac catcgagccg acggactgga aggtttcgcg gggcgcacgc
     7261 atgacggtgc ggcttgcgat ggtttcggca tcctcggcgg aaaaccccgc gtcgatcagt
     7321 tcttgcctgt atgccttccg gtcaaacgtc cgattcattc accctccttg cgggattgcc
     7381 ccgactcacg ccggggcaat gtgcccttat tcctgatttg acccgcctgg tgccttggtg
     7441 tccagataat ccaccttatc ggcaatgaag tcggtcccgt agaccgtctg gccgtccttc
     7501 tcgtacttgg tattccgaat cttgccctgc acgaatacca gcgacccctt gcccaaatac
     7561 ttgccgtggg cctcggcctg agagccaaaa cacttgatgc ggaagaagtc ggtgcgctcc
     7621 tgcttgtcgc cggcatcgtt gcgccacatc taggatctgc caggaaccgt aaaaaggccg
     7681 cgttgctggc gtttttccat aggctccgcc cccctgacga gcatcacaaa aatcgacgct
     7741 caagtcagag gtggcgaaac ccgacaggac tataaagata ccaggcgttt ccccctggaa
     7801 gctccctcgt gcgctctcct gttccgaccc tgccgcttac cggatacctg tccgcctttc
     7861 tcccttcggg aagcgtggcg ctttctcata gctcacgctg taggtatctc agttcggtgt
     7921 aggtcgttcg ctccaagctg ggctgtgtgc acgaaccccc cgttcagccc gaccgctgcg
     7981 ccttatccgg taactatcgt cttgagtcca acccggtaag acacgactta tcgccactgg
     8041 cagcagccac tggtaacagg attagcagag cgaggtatgt aggcggtgct acagagttct
     8101 tgaagtggtg gcctaactac ggctacacta gaagaacagt atttggtatc tgcgctctgc
     8161 tgaagccagt taccttcgga aaaagagttg gtagctcttg atccggcaaa caaaccaccg
     8221 ctggtagcgg tggttttttt gtttgcaagc agcagattac gcgcagaaaa aaaggatctc
     8281 aagaagatcc tttgatcttt tctacggggt ctgacgctca gtggaacgaa aactcacgtt
     8341 aagggatttt ggtcatgaga ttatcaaaaa ggatcttcac ctagatcctt ttaaattaaa
     8401 aatgaagttt taaatcaatc taaagtatat atgagtaaac ttggtctgac agttaccaat
     8461 gcttaatcag tgaggcacct atctcagcga tctgtctatt tcgttcatcc atagttgcct
     8521 gactccccgt cgtgtagata actacgatac gggagggctt accatctggc cccagtgctg
     8581 caatgatacc gcgagaacca cgctcaccgg ctccagattt atcagcaata aaccagccag
     8641 ccggaagggc cgagcgcaga agtggtcctg caactttatc cgcctccatc cagtctatta
     8701 attgttgccg ggaagctaga gtaagtagtt cgccagttaa tagtttgcgc aacgttgttg
     8761 ccattgctac aggcatcgtg gtgtcacgct cgtcgtttgg tatggcttca ttcagctccg
     8821 gttcccaacg atcaaggcga gttacatgat cccccatgtt gtgcaaaaaa gcggttagct
     8881 ccttcggtcc tccgatcgtt gtcagaagta agttggccgc agtgttatca ctcatggtta
     8941 tggcagcact gcataattct cttactgtca tgccatccgt aagatgcttt tctgtgactg
     9001 gtgagtactc aaccaagtca ttctgagaat agtgtatgcg gcgaccgagt tgctcttgcc
     9061 cggcgtcaat acgggataat accgcgccac atagcagaac tttaaaagtg ctcatcattg
     9121 gaaaacgttc ttcggggcga aaactctcaa ggatcttacc gctgttgaga tccagttcga
     9181 tgtaacccac tcgtgcaccc aactgatctt cagcatcttt tactttcacc agcgtttctg
     9241 ggtgagcaaa aacaggaagg caaaatgccg caaaaaaggg aataagggcg acacggaaat
     9301 gttgaatact catactcttc ctttttcaat attattgaag catttatcaa ggttattgtc
     9361 tcatgagcgg atacatattt gaatgtattt agaaaaataa acaaataggg gttccgcgca
     9421 cgaattggcc agcgctgcca tttttggggt gaggccgttc gcggccgagg ggcgcagccc
     9481 ctggggggat gggaggcccg cgttagcggg ccgggagggt tcgagaaggg ggggcacccc
     9541 ccttcggcgt gcgcggtcac gcgcacaggg cgcagccctg gttaaaaaca aggtttataa
     9601 atattggttt aaaagcaggt taaaagacag gttagcggtg gccgaaaaac gggcggaaac
     9661 ccttgcaaat gctggatttt ctgcctgtgg acagcccctc aaatgtcaat aggtgcgccc
     9721 ctcatctgtc agcactctgc ccctcaagtg tcaaggatcg cgcccctcat ctgtcagtag
     9781 tcgcgcccct caagtgtcaa taccgcaggg cacttatccc caggcttgtc cacatcatct
     9841 gtgggaaact cgcgtaaaat caggcgtttt cgccgatttg cgaggctggc cagctccacg
     9901 tcgccggccg aaatcgagcc tgcccctcat ctgtcaacgc cgcgccgggt gagtcggccc
     9961 ctcaagtgtc aacgtccgcc cctcatctgt cagtgagggc caagttttcc gcgaggtatc
    10021 cacaacgccg gcggccgcgg tgtctcgcac acggcttcga cggcgtttct ggcgcgtttg
    10081 cagggccata gacggccgcc agcccagcgg cgagggcaac cagcccggtg agcgtcgcaa
    10141 aggagatcct gatctgactg atgggctgcc tgtatcgagt ggtgattttg tgccgagctg
    10201 ccggtcgggg agctgttggc tggctggtgg caggatatat tgtggtgtaa acaaattgac
    10261 gcttagacaa cttaataaca cattgcggac gtttttaatg tactggggtg gatgcagtgg
    10321 gccccac
//
