# Supplementary material for: A modular cloning toolkit for genome editing in plants
Source: bioRxiv preprint, doi:10.1101/738021, version 3 (2019-10-23)
Supplement: GenBank DNA construct files [file 738021_file06.zip › pFH56.gb]

LOCUS       pFH56                   3664 bp    DNA     circular UNA 15-APR-2019
DEFINITION  Level0 Rice OsAct1 Pol II promoter.
ACCESSION   urn.local...13e-abnbxnq
VERSION     urn.local...13e-abnbxnq
KEYWORDS    .
SOURCE      
  ORGANISM  
            .
FEATURES             Location/Qualifiers
     CDS             215..1225
                     /label="Sm/Sp no DraIII"
     rep_origin      1385..1999
                     /vntifkey=21
                     /Transferred_From="pICSL01002_Level0_CCAT_AATG,
                     pICSL01003_Level0_TTCG_GCTT, pICSL01008_Level0_GGAG_CCAT"
                     /Transferred_Similarity="100.00%"
                     /modified_by="hahnf"
                     /label="rep (pMB1)"
     rep_origin      1984
                     /label="ORI"
     misc_feature    2225..2230
                     /Recognition_pattern="GGTCTC(1/5)"
                     /label="BsaI"
                     /note="Geneious type: restriction site"
     promoter        2236..3648
                     /ApEinfo_fwdcolor="pink"
                     /ApEinfo_revcolor="pink"
                     /ApEinfo_graphicformat="arrow_data {{0 1 2 0 0 -1} {} 0}"
                     /modified_by="hahnf"
                     /label="OsAct1 promoter"
     misc_feature    complement(3654..3659)
                     /Recognition_pattern="GGTCTC(1/5)"
                     /label="BsaI"
                     /note="Geneious type: restriction site"
ORIGIN      
        1 gtggctcttc agtggacgaa agggcctcgt gatacgccta tttttatagg ttaatgtcat
       61 gataataatg gtttcttaga cgtcaggtgg cacttttcgg ggaaatgtgc gcggaacccc
      121 tatttgttta tttttctaaa tacattcaaa tatgtatccg ctcatgagac aataaccctg
      181 ataaatgctt caataatatt gaaaaaggaa gagtatgcgc tcacgcaact ggtccagaac
      241 cttgaccgaa cgcagcggtg gtaacggcgc agtggcggtt ttcatggctt gttatgactg
      301 tttttttggg gtacagtcta tgcctcgggc atccaagcag caagcgcgtt acgccgtggg
      361 tcgatgtttg atgttatgga gcagcaacga tgttacgcag cagggcagtc gccctaaaac
      421 aaagttaaac atcatgaggg aagcggtgat cgccgaagta tcgactcaac tatcagaggt
      481 agttggcgtc atcgagcgcc atctcgaacc gacgttgctg gccgtacatt tgtacggctc
      541 cgcagtggat ggcggcctga agccacacag cgatattgat ttgctggtta cggtgaccgt
      601 aaggcttgat gaaacaacgc ggcgagcttt gatcaacgac cttttggaaa cttcggcttc
      661 ccctggagag agcgagattc tccgcgctgt agaagtcacc attgttgtgc acgacgacat
      721 cattccgtgg cgttatccag ctaagcgcga actgcaattt ggagaatggc agcgcaatga
      781 cattcttgca ggtatcttcg agccagccac gatcgacatt gatctggcta tcttgctgac
      841 aaaagcaaga gaacatagcg ttgccttggt aggtccagcg gcggaggaac tctttgatcc
      901 ggttcctgaa caggatctat ttgaggcgct aaatgaaacc ttaacgctat ggaactcgcc
      961 gcccgactgg gctggcgatg agcgaaatgt agtgcttacg ttgtcccgca tttggtacag
     1021 cgcagtaacc ggcaaaatcg cgccgaagga tgtcgctgcc gactgggcaa tggagcgcct
     1081 gccggcccag tatcagcccg tcatacttga agctagacag gcttatcttg gacaagaaga
     1141 agatcgcttg gcctcgcgcg cagatcagtt ggaagaattt gtccattacg taaaaggcga
     1201 gatcaccaag gtagtcggca aataactgtc agaccaagtt tactcatata tactttagat
     1261 tgatttaaaa cttcattttt aatttaaaag gatctaggtg aagatccttt ttgataatct
     1321 catgaccaaa atcccttaac gtgagttttc gttccactga gcgtcagacc ccgtagaaaa
     1381 gatcaaagga tcttcttgag atcctttttt tctgcgcgta atctgctgct tgcaaacaaa
     1441 aaaaccaccg ctaccagcgg tggtttgttt gccggatcaa gagctaccaa ctctttttcc
     1501 gaaggtaact ggcttcagca gagcgcagat accaaatact gtccttctag tgtagccgta
     1561 gttaggccac cacttcaaga actctgtagc accgcctaca tacctcgctc tgctaatcct
     1621 gttaccagtg gctgctgcca gtggcgataa gtcgtgtctt accgggttgg actcaagacg
     1681 atagttaccg gataaggcgc agcggtcggg ctgaacgggg ggttcgtgca cacagcccag
     1741 cttggagcga acgacctaca ccgaactgag atacctacag cgtgagctat gagaaagcgc
     1801 cacgcttccc gaagggagaa aggcggacag gtatccggta agcggcaggg tcggaacagg
     1861 agagcgcacg agggagcttc cagggggaaa cgcctggtat ctttatagtc ctgtcgggtt
     1921 tcgccacctc tgacttgagc gtcgattttt gtgatgctcg tcaggggggc ggagcctatg
     1981 gaaaaacgcc agcaacgcgg cctttttacg gttcctggcc ttttgctggc cttttgctca
     2041 catgttcttt cctgcgttat cccctgattc tgtggataac cgtattaccg cctttgagtg
     2101 agctgatacc gctcgccgca gccgaacgac cgagcgcagc gagtcagtga gcgaggaagc
     2161 ggaagagcgc ccaatacgca aaccgcctct ccccgcgcgt tggccgattc attaatcact
     2221 ctgtggtctc aggagctagc atactcgagg tcattcatat gcttgagaag agagtcggga
     2281 tagtccaaaa taaaacaaag gtaagattac ctggtcaaaa gtgaaaacat cagttaaaag
     2341 gtggtataaa gtaaaatatc ggtaataaaa ggtggcccaa agtgaaattt actcttttct
     2401 actattataa aaattgagga tgtttttgtc ggtactttga tacgtcattt ttgtatgaat
     2461 tggtttttaa gtttattcgc ttttggaaat gcatatctgt atttgagtcg ggttttaagt
     2521 tcgtttgctt ttgtaaatac agagggattt gtataagaaa tatctttaaa aaaacccata
     2581 tgctaatttg acataatttt tgagaaaaat atatattcag gcgaattctc acaatgaaca
     2641 ataataagat taaaatagct ttcccccgtt gcagcgcatg ggtatttttt ctagtaaaaa
     2701 taaaagataa acttagactc aaaacattta caaaaacaac ccctaaagtt cctaaagccc
     2761 aaagtgctat ccacgatcca tagcaagccc agcccaaccc aacccaaccc aacccacccc
     2821 agtccagcca actggacaat agtctccaca cccccccact atcaccgtga gttgtccgca
     2881 cgcaccgcac gtctcgcagc caaaaaaaaa aaaagaaaga aaaaaaagaa aaagaaaaaa
     2941 cagcaggtgg gtccgggtcg tgggggccgg aaacgcgagg aggatcgcga gccagcgacg
     3001 aggccggccc tccctccgct tccaaagaaa cgccccccat cgccactata tacatacccc
     3061 cccctctcct cccatccccc caaccctacc accaccacca ccaccacctc cacctcctcc
     3121 cccctcgctg ccggacgacg agctcctccc ccctccccct ccgccgccgc cgcgccggta
     3181 accaccccgc ccctctcctc tttctttctc cgtttttttt ttccgtctcg gacacgatct
     3241 ttggccttgg tagtttgggt gggcgagagg cggcttcgtg cgcgcccaga tcggtgcgcg
     3301 ggaggggcgg gatctcgcgg ctggggctct cgccggcgtg gatccggccc ggatctcgcg
     3361 gggaatgggg ctctcggatg tagatctgcg atccgccgtt gttgggggag atgatggggg
     3421 gtttaaaatt tccgccatgc taaacaagat caggaagagg ggaaaagggc actatggttt
     3481 atatttttat atatttctgc tgcttcgtca ggcttagatg tgctagatct ttctttcttc
     3541 tttttgtggg tagaatttga atccctcagc attgttcatc ggtagttttt cttttcatga
     3601 tttgtgacaa atgcagcctc gtgcggagct tttttgtagg tagaagccaa tgtgagacca
     3661 cgaa
//
