# Supplementary material for: A modular cloning toolkit for genome editing in plants
Source: bioRxiv preprint, doi:10.1101/738021, version 3 (2019-10-23)
Supplement: GenBank DNA construct files [file 738021_file06.zip › pFH57.gb]

LOCUS       pFH57                   3169 bp    DNA     circular UNA 15-APR-2019
DEFINITION  Level0 Soybean GmUbi Pol II promoter.
ACCESSION   urn.local...13f-abnbxnq
VERSION     urn.local...13f-abnbxnq
KEYWORDS    .
SOURCE      
  ORGANISM  
            .
FEATURES             Location/Qualifiers
     CDS             215..1225
                     /label="Sm/Sp no DraIII"
     rep_origin      1385..1999
                     /vntifkey=21
                     /Transferred_From="pICSL01002_Level0_CCAT_AATG,
                     pICSL01003_Level0_TTCG_GCTT, pICSL01008_Level0_GGAG_CCAT"
                     /Transferred_Similarity="100.00%"
                     /modified_by="hahnf"
                     /label="rep (pMB1)"
     rep_origin      1984
                     /label="ORI"
     misc_feature    2225..2230
                     /Recognition_pattern="GGTCTC(1/5)"
                     /label="BsaI"
                     /note="Geneious type: restriction site"
     promoter        2236..3153
                     /vntifkey=29
                     /ApEinfo_fwdcolor="#346ee0"
                     /ApEinfo_revcolor="#346ee0"
                     /ApEinfo_graphicformat="arrow_data {{0 1 2 0 0 -1} {} 0}
                     width 5 offset 0"
                     /modified_by="hahnf"
                     /label="GmUbi promoter"
     misc_feature    complement(3159..3164)
                     /Recognition_pattern="GGTCTC(1/5)"
                     /label="BsaI"
                     /note="Geneious type: restriction site"
ORIGIN      
        1 gtggctcttc agtggacgaa agggcctcgt gatacgccta tttttatagg ttaatgtcat
       61 gataataatg gtttcttaga cgtcaggtgg cacttttcgg ggaaatgtgc gcggaacccc
      121 tatttgttta tttttctaaa tacattcaaa tatgtatccg ctcatgagac aataaccctg
      181 ataaatgctt caataatatt gaaaaaggaa gagtatgcgc tcacgcaact ggtccagaac
      241 cttgaccgaa cgcagcggtg gtaacggcgc agtggcggtt ttcatggctt gttatgactg
      301 tttttttggg gtacagtcta tgcctcgggc atccaagcag caagcgcgtt acgccgtggg
      361 tcgatgtttg atgttatgga gcagcaacga tgttacgcag cagggcagtc gccctaaaac
      421 aaagttaaac atcatgaggg aagcggtgat cgccgaagta tcgactcaac tatcagaggt
      481 agttggcgtc atcgagcgcc atctcgaacc gacgttgctg gccgtacatt tgtacggctc
      541 cgcagtggat ggcggcctga agccacacag cgatattgat ttgctggtta cggtgaccgt
      601 aaggcttgat gaaacaacgc ggcgagcttt gatcaacgac cttttggaaa cttcggcttc
      661 ccctggagag agcgagattc tccgcgctgt agaagtcacc attgttgtgc acgacgacat
      721 cattccgtgg cgttatccag ctaagcgcga actgcaattt ggagaatggc agcgcaatga
      781 cattcttgca ggtatcttcg agccagccac gatcgacatt gatctggcta tcttgctgac
      841 aaaagcaaga gaacatagcg ttgccttggt aggtccagcg gcggaggaac tctttgatcc
      901 ggttcctgaa caggatctat ttgaggcgct aaatgaaacc ttaacgctat ggaactcgcc
      961 gcccgactgg gctggcgatg agcgaaatgt agtgcttacg ttgtcccgca tttggtacag
     1021 cgcagtaacc ggcaaaatcg cgccgaagga tgtcgctgcc gactgggcaa tggagcgcct
     1081 gccggcccag tatcagcccg tcatacttga agctagacag gcttatcttg gacaagaaga
     1141 agatcgcttg gcctcgcgcg cagatcagtt ggaagaattt gtccattacg taaaaggcga
     1201 gatcaccaag gtagtcggca aataactgtc agaccaagtt tactcatata tactttagat
     1261 tgatttaaaa cttcattttt aatttaaaag gatctaggtg aagatccttt ttgataatct
     1321 catgaccaaa atcccttaac gtgagttttc gttccactga gcgtcagacc ccgtagaaaa
     1381 gatcaaagga tcttcttgag atcctttttt tctgcgcgta atctgctgct tgcaaacaaa
     1441 aaaaccaccg ctaccagcgg tggtttgttt gccggatcaa gagctaccaa ctctttttcc
     1501 gaaggtaact ggcttcagca gagcgcagat accaaatact gtccttctag tgtagccgta
     1561 gttaggccac cacttcaaga actctgtagc accgcctaca tacctcgctc tgctaatcct
     1621 gttaccagtg gctgctgcca gtggcgataa gtcgtgtctt accgggttgg actcaagacg
     1681 atagttaccg gataaggcgc agcggtcggg ctgaacgggg ggttcgtgca cacagcccag
     1741 cttggagcga acgacctaca ccgaactgag atacctacag cgtgagctat gagaaagcgc
     1801 cacgcttccc gaagggagaa aggcggacag gtatccggta agcggcaggg tcggaacagg
     1861 agagcgcacg agggagcttc cagggggaaa cgcctggtat ctttatagtc ctgtcgggtt
     1921 tcgccacctc tgacttgagc gtcgattttt gtgatgctcg tcaggggggc ggagcctatg
     1981 gaaaaacgcc agcaacgcgg cctttttacg gttcctggcc ttttgctggc cttttgctca
     2041 catgttcttt cctgcgttat cccctgattc tgtggataac cgtattaccg cctttgagtg
     2101 agctgatacc gctcgccgca gccgaacgac cgagcgcagc gagtcagtga gcgaggaagc
     2161 ggaagagcgc ccaatacgca aaccgcctct ccccgcgcgt tggccgattc attaatcact
     2221 ctgtggtctc aggagggggc ccaatataac aacgacgtcg taacagataa agcgaagctt
     2281 gaaggtgcat gtgactccgt caagattacg aaaccgccaa ctaccacgca aattgcaatt
     2341 ctcaatttcc tagaaggact ctccgaaaat gcatccaata ccaaatatta cccgtgtcat
     2401 aggcaccaag tgacaccata catgaacacg cgtcacaata tgactggaga agggttccac
     2461 accttatgct ataaaacgcc ccacacccct cctccttcct tcgcagttca attccaatat
     2521 attccattct ctctgtgtat ttccctacct ctcccttcaa ggttagtcga tttcttctgt
     2581 ttttcttctt cgttctttcc atgaattgtg tatgttcttt gatcaatacg atgttgattt
     2641 gattgtgttt tgtttggttt catcgatctt caattttcat aatcagattc agcttttatt
     2701 atctttacaa caacgtcctt aatttgatga ttctttaatc gtagatttgc tctaattaga
     2761 gctttttcat gtcagatccc tttacaacaa gccttaattg ttgattcatt aatcgtagat
     2821 tagggctttt ttcattgatt acttcagatc cgttaaacgt aaccatagat cagggctttt
     2881 tcatgaatta cttcagatcc gttaaacaac agccttattt tttatacttc tgtggttttt
     2941 caagaaattg ttcagatccg ttgacaaaaa gccttattcg ttgattctat atcgtttttc
     3001 gagagatatt gctcagatct gttagcaact gccttgtttg ttgattctat tgccgtggat
     3061 tagggttttt tttcacgaga ttgcttcaga tccgtactta agattacgta atggattttg
     3121 attctgattt atctgtgatt gttgactcga caaaatgtga gaccacgaa
//
