# Supplementary material for: A modular cloning toolkit for genome editing in plants
Source: bioRxiv preprint, doi:10.1101/738021, version 3 (2019-10-23)
Supplement: GenBank DNA construct files [file 738021_file06.zip › pFH58.gb]

LOCUS       pFH58                   9827 bp    DNA     circular UNA 30-APR-2019
DEFINITION  Level1 ZmUBIp::SaCas9 (Arabidopsis optimized):NOSt (Position 2).
ACCESSION   urn.local...5h-aesjz9m
VERSION     urn.local...5h-aesjz9m
KEYWORDS    .
SOURCE      
  ORGANISM  
            .
FEATURES             Location/Qualifiers
     misc_feature    6..11
                     /Recognition_pattern="GAAGAC(2/6)"
                     /annotation_group="GAAGAC"
                     /label="BpiI"
                     /note="Geneious type: restriction site"
     promoter        34..928
                     /label="UBIQUITIN upstream Promoter region (Zea mays)"
     5'_UTR          929..1010
                     /modified_by="hahnf"
                     /label="UBIQUITIN Untranslated Exon 1 /5' UTR (Zea mays)"
     5'_UTR          929
                     /label="Start of transcription"
     misc._feature   1009..1012
                     /label="donor splice"
     intron          1011..2020
                     /label="UBIQUITIN intron (Zea mays)"
     misc._feature   2018..2021
                     /label="acceptor splice"
     5'_UTR          2021..2022
                     /label="UBIQUITIN Untranslated Exon 2/5' UTR (Zea mays)"
     CDS             2023..5214
                     /created_by="hahnf"
                     /modified_by="hahnf"
                     /label="SaCas9 (Arabidopsis optimized)"
     Misc._Feature   2023..2025
                     /label="native start of translation"
     sig_peptide     5194..5214
                     /created_by="hahnf"
                     /label="NLS"
     Stop_codon      5215..5217
                     /ApEinfo_fwdcolor="#ff0000"
                     /ApEinfo_revcolor="green"
                     /ApEinfo_graphicformat="arrow_data {{0 1 2 0 0 -1} {} 0}"
                     /Stop_codon
                     /label="Stop"
     terminator      5222..5484
                     /vntifkey=43
                     /label="NOSt"
     misc_feature    complement(5495..5500)
                     /Recognition_pattern="GAAGAC(2/6)"
                     /annotation_group="GAAGAC"
                     /label="BpiI"
                     /note="Geneious type: restriction site"
     Misc._feature   complement(5516..5643)
                     /label="RB short"
     rep_origin      complement(7179..7793)
                     /modified_by="hahnf"
                     /Transferred_From="pFH13, pFH14, pFH15, pFH16, pFH17,
                     pFH18 , pFH19, pFH20, pFH21, pFH22, pFH32, pFH45, pFH46,
                     pFH47, pFH48, pFH55 , pFH76, pFH77, pFH78, pFH79, pFH91 ,
                     pFH92"
                     /Transferred_Similarity="99.84%"
                     /label="rep (pMB1)"
     CDS             complement(7956..8813)
                     /label="AmpR"
     Misc._feature   9658..9805
                     /label="LB"
ORIGIN      
        1 tctgtgaaga caagcaagaa ttcaagcttg gaggtgcagc gtgacccggt cgtgcccctc
       61 tctagagata atgagcattg catgtctaag ttataaaaaa ttaccacata ttttttttgt
      121 cacacttgtt tgaagtgcag tttatctatc tttatacata tatttaaact ttactctacg
      181 aataatataa tctatagtac tacaataata tcagtgtttt agagaatcat ataaatgaac
      241 agttagacat ggtctaaagg acaattgagt attttgacaa caggactcta cagttttatc
      301 tttttagtgt gcatgtgttc tccttttttt ttgcaaatag cttcacctat ataatacttc
      361 atccatttta ttagtacatc catttagggt ttagggttaa tggtttttat agactaattt
      421 ttttagtaca tctattttat tctattttag cctctaaatt aagaaaacta aaactctatt
      481 ttagtttttt tatttaataa tttagatata aaatagaata aaataaagtg actaaaaatt
      541 aaacaaatac cctttaagaa attaaaaaaa ctaaggaaac atttttcttg tttcgagtag
      601 ataatgccag cctgttaaac gccgtcgacg agtctaacgg acaccaacca gcgaaccagc
      661 agcgtcgcgt cgggccaagc gaagcagacg gcacggcatc tctgtcgctg cctctggacc
      721 cctctcgaga gttccgctcc accgttggac ttgctccgct gtcggcatcc agaaattgcg
      781 tggcggagcg gcagacgtga gccggcacgg caggcggcct cctcctcctc tcacggcacg
      841 gcagctacgg gggattcctt tcccaccgct ccttcgcttt cccttcctcg cccgccgtaa
      901 taaatagaca ccccctccac accctctttc cccaacctcg tgttgttcgg agcgcacaca
      961 cacacaacca gatctccccc aaatccaccc gtcggcacct ccgcttcaag gtacgccgct
     1021 cgtcctcccc ccccccccct ctctaccttc tctagatcgg cgttccggtc catggttagg
     1081 gcccggtagt tctacttctg ttcatgtttg tgttagatcc gtgtttgtgt tagatccgtg
     1141 ctgctagcgt tcgtacacgg atgcgacctg tacgtcagac acgttctgat tgctaacttg
     1201 ccagtgtttc tctttgggga atcctgggat ggctctagcc gttccgcaga cgggatcgat
     1261 ttcatgattt tttttgtttc gttgcatagg gtttggtttg cccttttcct ttatttcaat
     1321 atatgccgtg cacttgtttg tcgggtcatc ttttcatgct tttttttgtc ttggttgtga
     1381 tgatgtggtc tggttgggcg gtcgttctag atcggagtag aattctgttt caaactacct
     1441 ggtggattta ttaattttgg atctgtatgt gtgtgccata catattcata gttacgaatt
     1501 gaagatgatg gatggaaata tcgatctagg ataggtatac atgttgatgc gggttttact
     1561 gatgcatata cagagatgct ttttgttcgc ttggttgtga tgatgtggtg tggttgggcg
     1621 gtcgttcatt cgttctagat cggagtagaa tactgtttca aactacctgg tgtatttatt
     1681 aattttggaa ctgtatgtgt gtgtcataca tcttcatagt tacgagttta agatggatgg
     1741 aaatatcgat ctaggatagg tatacatgtt gatgtgggtt ttactgatgc atatacatga
     1801 tggcatatgc agcatctatt catatgctct aaccttgagt acctatctat tataataaac
     1861 aagtatgttt tataattatt ttgatcttga tatacttgga tgatggcata tgcagcagct
     1921 atatgtggat ttttttagcc ctgccttcat acgctattta tttgcttggt actgtttctt
     1981 ttgtcgatgc tcaccctgtt gtttggtgtt acttctgcag gaatgaagag gaactacatc
     2041 ctcggactcg atatcggaat cacctctgtg ggatacggaa tcatcgatta cgagactagg
     2101 gatgtgatcg atgctggtgt gagactcttc aaagaggcta acgttgagaa caacgaggga
     2161 agaaggtcta agaggggagc tagaaggctc aagagaagaa gaaggcacag aatccagagg
     2221 gtgaagaagc tcctcttcga ttacaacctc ctcaccgatc actctgagct ttctggaatc
     2281 aacccttacg aggcaagagt gaagggactc tctcagaagt tgtctgagga agagttctct
     2341 gctgctttgc tccaccttgc taagagaagg ggtgtgcata acgtgaacga ggtggaagag
     2401 gataccggaa acgagctttc taccaaagag cagatctcta ggaactctaa ggctctcgaa
     2461 gagaagtacg tggcagagct tcagcttgag agactcaaga aagatggtga ggtgagggga
     2521 tctatcaaca ggttcaagac ctctgattac gtgaaagaag ctaagcagct cctcaaggtg
     2581 cagaaggctt accatcagct cgatcagtct ttcatcgata cctacatcga tcttctcgag
     2641 actagaagga cctactacga gggacctggt gaaggatctc cattcggatg gaaggatatc
     2701 aaagaatggt acgagatgct catgggacac tgcacttact tccctgaaga actcagatct
     2761 gtgaagtacg cttacaacgc tgatctctac aacgctctta acgatctcaa caacctcgtg
     2821 atcaccaggg atgagaacga gaagcttgag tactacgaga agttccagat catcgagaac
     2881 gtgttcaagc aaaagaagaa gcctaccctc aagcagatcg ctaaagagat ccttgttaac
     2941 gaggaagata tcaagggata cagggtgacc tctaccggaa agcctgagtt cactaacctc
     3001 aaggtttacc acgatattaa ggatattacc gctagaaaag agattattga gaacgctgag
     3061 cttctcgatc aaatcgctaa gatccttacc atctaccagt catctgagga tatccaagag
     3121 gaattgacca acctcaactc agagcttacc caagaagaga tcgagcagat cagtaacttg
     3181 aagggttaca ccggaaccca caacctctca ctcaaggcta tcaacctcat cctcgatgag
     3241 ctttggcaca ccaacgataa ccagatcgca atcttcaaca gactcaagct cgtgcctaag
     3301 aaagtggatc tctctcagca gaaagagatt cctaccaccc tcgtggatga tttcatcctc
     3361 tcacctgttg tgaagagatc tttcatccag tctatcaagg tgatcaacgc tattatcaag
     3421 aaatacggac tccctaacga tatcatcatc gagttggcta gggaaaagaa ctcaaaggat
     3481 gctcaaaaga tgatcaacga gatgcagaag agaaacaggc agaccaacga gaggatcgaa
     3541 gagatcatca ggaccaccgg aaaagagaac gctaagtacc tcattgagaa gatcaagctc
     3601 cacgatatgc aagagggaaa gtgcctctac tctctcgagg ctatccctct tgaggatctc
     3661 cttaacaacc ctttcaacta cgaagtggat cacatcatcc ctagatctgt gtctttcgat
     3721 aactctttca acaacaaggt gctcgtgaag caagaggaaa actctaagaa gggtaacagg
     3781 acccctttcc agtacctctc ttcatctgat tctaagatct catacgagac tttcaagaag
     3841 cacatcctca acctcgctaa gggaaagggt aggatctcta agacaaagaa agagtacctt
     3901 ctcgaggaaa gggatatcaa cagattctct gttcagaagg atttcatcaa cagaaacctt
     3961 gtggatacca ggtacgctac caggggtctt atgaaccttc tcaggtctta cttcagggtg
     4021 aacaaccttg atgtgaaggt gaagtcaatc aacggtggat tcacctcatt ccttagaaga
     4081 aaatggaagt ttaagaaaga gaggaacaag ggttataagc accacgctga ggatgctctc
     4141 attatcgcta acgcagattt cattttcaaa gagtggaaga agttggataa ggctaaaaag
     4201 gtgatggaaa accagatgtt cgaggaaaag caggctgagt ctatgcctga gatcgagact
     4261 gagcaagagt acaaagaaat cttcatcacc cctcaccaga tcaagcacat caaagatttc
     4321 aaggattaca agtactctca cagagtggat aagaagccaa acagagagct tatcaacgat
     4381 accctctact caaccagaaa ggatgataag ggaaacaccc tcatcgtgaa caatctcaac
     4441 ggactctacg ataaggataa cgataagctc aagaagctca ttaacaagtc tccagagaag
     4501 ttgctcatgt accaccacga tcctcagacc taccaaaagc tcaagctcat catggaacag
     4561 tacggtgatg agaagaaccc tctctacaag tattacgagg aaaccggtaa ctacctcacc
     4621 aagtactcaa aaaaggataa tggacctgtg atcaagaaga ttaagtacta cggaaacaag
     4681 ctcaacgcac acctcgatat caccgatgat taccctaaca gtagaaacaa ggtggtgaag
     4741 ctttcactca agccttacag gttcgatgtg tacctcgata acggtgtgta caagttcgtg
     4801 accgtgaaga acctcgatgt tatcaaaaaa gaaaactact atgaggttaa ctctaagtgc
     4861 tacgaggaag ctaagaagtt gaagaagatc tctaaccagg cagagttcat tgcttcattc
     4921 tacaacaacg atcttatcaa gattaacggt gagctttaca gggttatcgg agtgaacaac
     4981 gatttgctca acaggatcga ggtgaacatg attgatatca cctacaggga atacctcgag
     5041 aatatgaacg ataagaggcc tcctagaatc atcaagacta tcgcttctaa gacccagagt
     5101 atcaagaagt actctaccga tatcctcgga aacctctacg aggttaagtc aaagaagcac
     5161 cctcagatca ttaagaaggg atcaagggct gatcctaaga agaagaggaa ggtttgagct
     5221 tgtcaagcag atcgttcaaa catttggcaa taaagtttct taagattgaa tcctgttgcc
     5281 ggtcttgcga tgattatcat ataatttctg ttgaattacg ttaagcatgt aataattaac
     5341 atgtaatgca tgacgttatt tatgagatgg gtttttatga ttagagtccc gcaattatac
     5401 atttaatacg cgatagaaaa caaaatatag cgcgcaaact aggataaatt atcgcgcgcg
     5461 gtgtcatcta tgttactaga tcgacgctac tattgtcttc tgcacgaagt ggtttaaact
     5521 atcagtgttt gacaggatat attggcgggt aaacctaaga gaaaagagcg tttattagaa
     5581 taatcggata tttaaaaggg cgtgaaaagg tttatccgtt cgtccatttg tatgtgcatg
     5641 ccaaccacag ggttccccag atcaggcgct ggctgctgaa cccccagccg gaactgaccc
     5701 cacaaggccc tagcgtttgc aatgcaccag gtcatcattg acccaggcgt gttccaccag
     5761 gccgctgcct cgcaactctt cgcaggcttc gccgacctgc tcgcgccact tcttcacgcg
     5821 ggtggaatcc gatccgcaca tgaggcggaa ggtttccagc ttgagcgggt acggctcccg
     5881 gtgcgagctg aaatagtcga acatccgtcg ggccgtcggc gacagcttgc ggtacttctc
     5941 ccatatgaat ttcgtgtagt ggtcgccagc aaacagcacg acgatttcct cgtcgatcag
     6001 gacctggcaa cgggacgttt tcttgccacg gtccaggacg cggaagcggt gcagcagcga
     6061 caccgattcc aggtgcccaa cgcggtcgga cgtgaagccc atcgccgtcg cctgtaggcg
     6121 cgacaggcat tcctcggcct tcgtgtaata ccggccattg atcgaccagc ccaggtcctg
     6181 gcaaagctcg tagaacgtga aggtgatcgg ctcgccgata ggggtgcgct tcgcgtactc
     6241 caacacctgc tgccacacca gttcgtcatc gtcggcccgc agctcgacgc cggtgtaggt
     6301 gatcttcacg tccttgttga cgtggaaaat gaccttgttt tgcagcgcct cgcgcgggat
     6361 tttcttgttg cgcgtggtga acagggcaga gcgggccgtg tcgtttggca tcgctcgcat
     6421 cgtgtccggc cacggcgcaa tatcgaacaa ggaaagctgc atttccttga tctgctgctt
     6481 cgtgtgtttc agcaacgcgg cctgcttggc ctcgctgacc tgttttgcca ggtcctcgcc
     6541 ggcggttttt cgcttcttgg tcgtcatagt tcctcgcgtg tcgatggtca tcgacttcgc
     6601 caaacctgcc gcctcctgtt caagacgacg cgaacgctcc acggcggccg atggcgcggg
     6661 cagggcaggg ggagccagtt gcacgctgtc gcgctcgatc ttggccgtag cttgctggac
     6721 catcgagccg acggactgga aggtttcgcg gggcgcacgc atgacggtgc ggcttgcgat
     6781 ggtttcggca tcctcggcgg aaaaccccgc gtcgatcagt tcttgcctgt atgccttccg
     6841 gtcaaacgtc cgattcattc accctccttg cgggattgcc ccgactcacg ccggggcaat
     6901 gtgcccttat tcctgatttg acccgcctgg tgccttggtg tccagataat ccaccttatc
     6961 ggcaatgaag tcggtcccgt agaccgtctg gccgtccttc tcgtacttgg tattccgaat
     7021 cttgccctgc acgaatacca gcgacccctt gcccaaatac ttgccgtggg cctcggcctg
     7081 agagccaaaa cacttgatgc ggaagaagtc ggtgcgctcc tgcttgtcgc cggcatcgtt
     7141 gcgccacatc taggatctgc caggaaccgt aaaaaggccg cgttgctggc gtttttccat
     7201 aggctccgcc cccctgacga gcatcacaaa aatcgacgct caagtcagag gtggcgaaac
     7261 ccgacaggac tataaagata ccaggcgttt ccccctggaa gctccctcgt gcgctctcct
     7321 gttccgaccc tgccgcttac cggatacctg tccgcctttc tcccttcggg aagcgtggcg
     7381 ctttctcata gctcacgctg taggtatctc agttcggtgt aggtcgttcg ctccaagctg
     7441 ggctgtgtgc acgaaccccc cgttcagccc gaccgctgcg ccttatccgg taactatcgt
     7501 cttgagtcca acccggtaag acacgactta tcgccactgg cagcagccac tggtaacagg
     7561 attagcagag cgaggtatgt aggcggtgct acagagttct tgaagtggtg gcctaactac
     7621 ggctacacta gaagaacagt atttggtatc tgcgctctgc tgaagccagt taccttcgga
     7681 aaaagagttg gtagctcttg atccggcaaa caaaccaccg ctggtagcgg tggttttttt
     7741 gtttgcaagc agcagattac gcgcagaaaa aaaggatctc aagaagatcc tttgatcttt
     7801 tctacggggt ctgacgctca gtggaacgaa aactcacgtt aagggatttt ggtcatgaga
     7861 ttatcaaaaa ggatcttcac ctagatcctt ttaaattaaa aatgaagttt taaatcaatc
     7921 taaagtatat atgagtaaac ttggtctgac agttaccaat gcttaatcag tgaggcacct
     7981 atctcagcga tctgtctatt tcgttcatcc atagttgcct gactccccgt cgtgtagata
     8041 actacgatac gggagggctt accatctggc cccagtgctg caatgatacc gcgagaacca
     8101 cgctcaccgg ctccagattt atcagcaata aaccagccag ccggaagggc cgagcgcaga
     8161 agtggtcctg caactttatc cgcctccatc cagtctatta attgttgccg ggaagctaga
     8221 gtaagtagtt cgccagttaa tagtttgcgc aacgttgttg ccattgctac aggcatcgtg
     8281 gtgtcacgct cgtcgtttgg tatggcttca ttcagctccg gttcccaacg atcaaggcga
     8341 gttacatgat cccccatgtt gtgcaaaaaa gcggttagct ccttcggtcc tccgatcgtt
     8401 gtcagaagta agttggccgc agtgttatca ctcatggtta tggcagcact gcataattct
     8461 cttactgtca tgccatccgt aagatgcttt tctgtgactg gtgagtactc aaccaagtca
     8521 ttctgagaat agtgtatgcg gcgaccgagt tgctcttgcc cggcgtcaat acgggataat
     8581 accgcgccac atagcagaac tttaaaagtg ctcatcattg gaaaacgttc ttcggggcga
     8641 aaactctcaa ggatcttacc gctgttgaga tccagttcga tgtaacccac tcgtgcaccc
     8701 aactgatctt cagcatcttt tactttcacc agcgtttctg ggtgagcaaa aacaggaagg
     8761 caaaatgccg caaaaaaggg aataagggcg acacggaaat gttgaatact catactcttc
     8821 ctttttcaat attattgaag catttatcaa ggttattgtc tcatgagcgg atacatattt
     8881 gaatgtattt agaaaaataa acaaataggg gttccgcgca cgaattggcc agcgctgcca
     8941 tttttggggt gaggccgttc gcggccgagg ggcgcagccc ctggggggat gggaggcccg
     9001 cgttagcggg ccgggagggt tcgagaaggg ggggcacccc ccttcggcgt gcgcggtcac
     9061 gcgcacaggg cgcagccctg gttaaaaaca aggtttataa atattggttt aaaagcaggt
     9121 taaaagacag gttagcggtg gccgaaaaac gggcggaaac ccttgcaaat gctggatttt
     9181 ctgcctgtgg acagcccctc aaatgtcaat aggtgcgccc ctcatctgtc agcactctgc
     9241 ccctcaagtg tcaaggatcg cgcccctcat ctgtcagtag tcgcgcccct caagtgtcaa
     9301 taccgcaggg cacttatccc caggcttgtc cacatcatct gtgggaaact cgcgtaaaat
     9361 caggcgtttt cgccgatttg cgaggctggc cagctccacg tcgccggccg aaatcgagcc
     9421 tgcccctcat ctgtcaacgc cgcgccgggt gagtcggccc ctcaagtgtc aacgtccgcc
     9481 cctcatctgt cagtgagggc caagttttcc gcgaggtatc cacaacgccg gcggccgcgg
     9541 tgtctcgcac acggcttcga cggcgtttct ggcgcgtttg cagggccata gacggccgcc
     9601 agcccagcgg cgagggcaac cagcccggtg agcgtcgcaa aggagatcct gatctgactg
     9661 atgggctgcc tgtatcgagt ggtgattttg tgccgagctg ccggtcgggg agctgttggc
     9721 tggctggtgg caggatatat tgtggtgtaa acaaattgac gcttagacaa cttaataaca
     9781 cattgcggac gtttttaatg tactggggtg gatgcagtgg gccccac
//
