# Supplementary material for: A modular cloning toolkit for genome editing in plants
Source: bioRxiv preprint, doi:10.1101/738021, version 3 (2019-10-23)
Supplement: GenBank DNA construct files [file 738021_file06.zip › pFH59.gb]

LOCUS       pFH59                  10031 bp    DNA     circular UNA 30-APR-2019
DEFINITION  Level1 ZmUBIp::StCas9 (Arabidopsis optimized):NOSt (Position 2).
ACCESSION   urn.local...5i-aesjz9m
VERSION     urn.local...5i-aesjz9m
KEYWORDS    .
SOURCE      
  ORGANISM  
            .
FEATURES             Location/Qualifiers
     misc_feature    6..11
                     /Recognition_pattern="GAAGAC(2/6)"
                     /annotation_group="GAAGAC"
                     /label="BpiI"
                     /note="Geneious type: restriction site"
     promoter        34..928
                     /label="UBIQUITIN upstream Promoter region (Zea mays)"
     5'_UTR          929..1010
                     /modified_by="hahnf"
                     /label="UBIQUITIN Untranslated Exon 1 /5' UTR (Zea mays)"
     5'_UTR          929
                     /label="Start of transcription"
     misc._feature   1009..1012
                     /label="donor splice"
     intron          1011..2020
                     /label="UBIQUITIN intron (Zea mays)"
     misc._feature   2018..2021
                     /label="acceptor splice"
     5'_UTR          2021..2022
                     /label="UBIQUITIN Untranslated Exon 2/5' UTR (Zea mays)"
     CDS             2023..5418
                     /ApEinfo_fwdcolor="pink"
                     /ApEinfo_revcolor="pink"
                     /ApEinfo_graphicformat="arrow_data {{0 1 2 0 0 -1} {} 0}"
                     /modified_by="hahnf"
                     /label="StCas9 (Arabidopsis optimized)"
     Misc._Feature   2023..2025
                     /label="native start of translation"
     sig_peptide     5398..5418
                     /created_by="hahnf"
                     /modified_by="hahnf"
                     /label="SV40 NLS"
     Stop_codon      5419..5421
                     /ApEinfo_fwdcolor="#ff0000"
                     /ApEinfo_revcolor="green"
                     /ApEinfo_graphicformat="arrow_data {{0 1 2 0 0 -1} {} 0}"
                     /Stop_codon
                     /label="Stop"
     terminator      5426..5688
                     /vntifkey=43
                     /label="NOSt"
     misc_feature    complement(5699..5704)
                     /Recognition_pattern="GAAGAC(2/6)"
                     /annotation_group="GAAGAC"
                     /label="BpiI"
                     /note="Geneious type: restriction site"
     Misc._feature   complement(5720..5847)
                     /label="RB short"
     rep_origin      complement(7383..7997)
                     /modified_by="hahnf"
                     /Transferred_From="pFH13, pFH14, pFH15, pFH16, pFH17,
                     pFH18 , pFH19, pFH20, pFH21, pFH22, pFH32, pFH45, pFH46,
                     pFH47, pFH48, pFH55 , pFH76, pFH77, pFH78, pFH79, pFH91 ,
                     pFH92"
                     /Transferred_Similarity="99.84%"
                     /label="rep (pMB1)"
     CDS             complement(8160..9017)
                     /label="AmpR"
     Misc._feature   9862..10009
                     /label="LB"
ORIGIN      
        1 tctgtgaaga caagcaagaa ttcaagcttg gaggtgcagc gtgacccggt cgtgcccctc
       61 tctagagata atgagcattg catgtctaag ttataaaaaa ttaccacata ttttttttgt
      121 cacacttgtt tgaagtgcag tttatctatc tttatacata tatttaaact ttactctacg
      181 aataatataa tctatagtac tacaataata tcagtgtttt agagaatcat ataaatgaac
      241 agttagacat ggtctaaagg acaattgagt attttgacaa caggactcta cagttttatc
      301 tttttagtgt gcatgtgttc tccttttttt ttgcaaatag cttcacctat ataatacttc
      361 atccatttta ttagtacatc catttagggt ttagggttaa tggtttttat agactaattt
      421 ttttagtaca tctattttat tctattttag cctctaaatt aagaaaacta aaactctatt
      481 ttagtttttt tatttaataa tttagatata aaatagaata aaataaagtg actaaaaatt
      541 aaacaaatac cctttaagaa attaaaaaaa ctaaggaaac atttttcttg tttcgagtag
      601 ataatgccag cctgttaaac gccgtcgacg agtctaacgg acaccaacca gcgaaccagc
      661 agcgtcgcgt cgggccaagc gaagcagacg gcacggcatc tctgtcgctg cctctggacc
      721 cctctcgaga gttccgctcc accgttggac ttgctccgct gtcggcatcc agaaattgcg
      781 tggcggagcg gcagacgtga gccggcacgg caggcggcct cctcctcctc tcacggcacg
      841 gcagctacgg gggattcctt tcccaccgct ccttcgcttt cccttcctcg cccgccgtaa
      901 taaatagaca ccccctccac accctctttc cccaacctcg tgttgttcgg agcgcacaca
      961 cacacaacca gatctccccc aaatccaccc gtcggcacct ccgcttcaag gtacgccgct
     1021 cgtcctcccc ccccccccct ctctaccttc tctagatcgg cgttccggtc catggttagg
     1081 gcccggtagt tctacttctg ttcatgtttg tgttagatcc gtgtttgtgt tagatccgtg
     1141 ctgctagcgt tcgtacacgg atgcgacctg tacgtcagac acgttctgat tgctaacttg
     1201 ccagtgtttc tctttgggga atcctgggat ggctctagcc gttccgcaga cgggatcgat
     1261 ttcatgattt tttttgtttc gttgcatagg gtttggtttg cccttttcct ttatttcaat
     1321 atatgccgtg cacttgtttg tcgggtcatc ttttcatgct tttttttgtc ttggttgtga
     1381 tgatgtggtc tggttgggcg gtcgttctag atcggagtag aattctgttt caaactacct
     1441 ggtggattta ttaattttgg atctgtatgt gtgtgccata catattcata gttacgaatt
     1501 gaagatgatg gatggaaata tcgatctagg ataggtatac atgttgatgc gggttttact
     1561 gatgcatata cagagatgct ttttgttcgc ttggttgtga tgatgtggtg tggttgggcg
     1621 gtcgttcatt cgttctagat cggagtagaa tactgtttca aactacctgg tgtatttatt
     1681 aattttggaa ctgtatgtgt gtgtcataca tcttcatagt tacgagttta agatggatgg
     1741 aaatatcgat ctaggatagg tatacatgtt gatgtgggtt ttactgatgc atatacatga
     1801 tggcatatgc agcatctatt catatgctct aaccttgagt acctatctat tataataaac
     1861 aagtatgttt tataattatt ttgatcttga tatacttgga tgatggcata tgcagcagct
     1921 atatgtggat ttttttagcc ctgccttcat acgctattta tttgcttggt actgtttctt
     1981 ttgtcgatgc tcaccctgtt gtttggtgtt acttctgcag gaatgtctga tctcgtgctc
     2041 ggactcgata tcggaatcgg atctgttgga gtgggaatcc tcaacaaggt taccggtgag
     2101 atcatccaca agaactctag gatcttccct gctgctcagg ctgagaacaa cctcgtgaga
     2161 agaactaaca ggcagggtag aaggctcgct agaagaaaga agcacagaag ggttaggctc
     2221 aacagactct tcgaggaatc tggactcatc accgatttca ccaagatctc tatcaacctc
     2281 aacccttacc agctcagggt gaagggactt accgatgagc tttctaacga ggaactcttc
     2341 attgctctca agaacatggt gaagcacagg ggtatcagtt acctcgatga tgcttctgat
     2401 gatggaaact cttctgtggg agattacgct cagatcgtga aagagaactc taagcagctc
     2461 gagactaaga cccctggaca aatccagctt gagagatacc agacttacgg acagcttagg
     2521 ggagatttca ccgttgagaa ggatggaaag aaacacaggc tcatcaacgt gttccctacc
     2581 tctgcttaca gatctgaggc tctcagaatc ctccagaccc agcaagaatt caaccctcag
     2641 atcaccgatg agttcatcaa cagatacctc gagatcctca ctggtaagag gaagtactat
     2701 cacggacctg gaaacgagaa gtctaggacc gattacggaa ggtacagaac ctctggtgag
     2761 actctcgata acatcttcgg tatcctcatc ggaaagtgca cattctaccc agatgaattc
     2821 agggctgcta aggcttctta caccgctcaa gagttcaacc tcctcaacga tctcaacaac
     2881 ctcactgtgc ctaccgagac aaagaagctc tctaaagagc agaagaacca gatcatcaac
     2941 tacgtgaaga acgagaaggc tatgggacct gctaagcttt tcaagtatat cgctaagctc
     3001 ctctcttgtg atgtggctga tatcaaggga tacaggatcg ataagtctgg aaaggctgag
     3061 atccacacct tcgaggctta cagaaagatg aaaaccctcg aaaccttgga tatcgagcag
     3121 atggataggg aaaccctcga taagctcgct tacgtgctca ctctcaacac tgagagagag
     3181 ggaatccaag aggctctcga acatgagttc gctgatggat ctttctcaca aaagcaagtg
     3241 gatgagcttg tgcagttcag aaaggctaac tcttctatct tcggaaaggg atggcacaac
     3301 ttctctgtga agcttatgat ggaacttatc cctgagcttt acgagacttc tgaggaacag
     3361 atgaccatcc tcaccaggct cggaaagcaa aagaccacct cttcatctaa caagaccaag
     3421 tatattgatg agaagctcct caccgaagag atctacaacc ctgtggttgc taagtctgtg
     3481 aggcaggcta tcaagatcgt taacgctgct atcaaagaat acggtgattt tgataacatc
     3541 gtgatcgaga tggcaaggga aacaaacgag gatgatgaga aaaaggctat ccaaaagatc
     3601 cagaaagcta acaaggatga gaaggatgct gctatgctca aggctgctaa ccagtacaat
     3661 ggtaaggctg agcttcctca ctctgtgttc catggtcata agcagcttgc taccaagatc
     3721 agactctggc atcaacaggg tgagagatgc ctctacactg gaaagaccat ctctatccat
     3781 gatctcatca acaactctaa ccagttcgaa gtggatcaca tcctcccact ctcaatcacc
     3841 ttcgatgatt ctctcgcaaa caaggtgctc gtgtacgcta ccgctaatca agagaaggga
     3901 cagaggactc cataccaggc actcgattct atggatgatg catggtcatt cagggaactc
     3961 aaggctttcg tgagagagtc taagaccctc agtaacaaga aaaaagagta cctcctcact
     4021 gaggaagata tctctaagtt cgatgtgagg aagaagttca ttgagaggaa cctcgtggat
     4081 accaggtacg cttctagagt tgtgctcaac gctctccaag agcatttcag ggctcacaag
     4141 atcgatacaa aggtgtcagt ggtgagggga cagttcactt ctcagcttag aaggcactgg
     4201 ggaatcgaaa agaccaggga tacttaccat caccacgctg tggatgctct tattatcgct
     4261 gcttcatctc agctcaacct ctggaagaag cagaaaaaca ccctcgtgtc ttactctgag
     4321 gatcagctcc tcgatattga gactggtgag cttatctcag atgatgagta caaagagtca
     4381 gttttcaagg caccatacca gcatttcgtt gataccctca agtctaaaga gttcgaggat
     4441 tctatcctct tcagttacca agtggattct aagttcaata gaaagatctc tgatgctacc
     4501 atctacgcta ccaggcaagc taaggtggga aaggataagg ctgatgagac atacgtgctc
     4561 ggtaagatca aggatatcta cacccaggat ggatacgatg ctttcatgaa gatctataag
     4621 aaggataagt ctaagttcct catgtacagg cacgatccac agacattcga gaaggtgatc
     4681 gagcctatcc tcgagaacta ccctaacaag cagatcaacg ataagggaaa agaagtgcct
     4741 tgcaacccat tcctcaagta caaagaagaa cacggttaca tcagaaagta ctctaagaag
     4801 ggaaacggac ctgagatcaa gtctctcaag tactacgatt ctaagctcgg aaaccacatc
     4861 gatatcaccc ctaagaattc taacaacaag gtggtgctcc agtctgtgtc tccttggagg
     4921 gctgatgtgt acttcaacaa gactaccgga aagtacgaga tccttggact caagtacgct
     4981 gatctccagt tcgataaggg tactggaacc tacaagatct cacaagaaaa gtacaacgat
     5041 atcaaaaaga aagagggtgt tgattctgat tcagagttca agttcaccct ctacaagaac
     5101 gatttgctcc tcgtgaagga tactgagaca aaagagcagc agcttttcag attcctttct
     5161 aggaccatgc ctaagcagaa gcactacgtt gagcttaagc cttacgataa gcaaaagttc
     5221 gagggtggtg aggcactcat caaggttctc ggaaacgttg caaactctgg acagtgcaag
     5281 aagggactcg gaaagtctaa catctcaatc tacaaggtga ggaccgatgt gcttggaaac
     5341 cagcacatca tcaagaatga gggtgataag cctaagctcg atttctcaag ggctgatcct
     5401 aagaagaaga ggaaggtttg agcttgtcaa gcagatcgtt caaacatttg gcaataaagt
     5461 ttcttaagat tgaatcctgt tgccggtctt gcgatgatta tcatataatt tctgttgaat
     5521 tacgttaagc atgtaataat taacatgtaa tgcatgacgt tatttatgag atgggttttt
     5581 atgattagag tcccgcaatt atacatttaa tacgcgatag aaaacaaaat atagcgcgca
     5641 aactaggata aattatcgcg cgcggtgtca tctatgttac tagatcgacg ctactattgt
     5701 cttctgcacg aagtggttta aactatcagt gtttgacagg atatattggc gggtaaacct
     5761 aagagaaaag agcgtttatt agaataatcg gatatttaaa agggcgtgaa aaggtttatc
     5821 cgttcgtcca tttgtatgtg catgccaacc acagggttcc ccagatcagg cgctggctgc
     5881 tgaaccccca gccggaactg accccacaag gccctagcgt ttgcaatgca ccaggtcatc
     5941 attgacccag gcgtgttcca ccaggccgct gcctcgcaac tcttcgcagg cttcgccgac
     6001 ctgctcgcgc cacttcttca cgcgggtgga atccgatccg cacatgaggc ggaaggtttc
     6061 cagcttgagc gggtacggct cccggtgcga gctgaaatag tcgaacatcc gtcgggccgt
     6121 cggcgacagc ttgcggtact tctcccatat gaatttcgtg tagtggtcgc cagcaaacag
     6181 cacgacgatt tcctcgtcga tcaggacctg gcaacgggac gttttcttgc cacggtccag
     6241 gacgcggaag cggtgcagca gcgacaccga ttccaggtgc ccaacgcggt cggacgtgaa
     6301 gcccatcgcc gtcgcctgta ggcgcgacag gcattcctcg gccttcgtgt aataccggcc
     6361 attgatcgac cagcccaggt cctggcaaag ctcgtagaac gtgaaggtga tcggctcgcc
     6421 gataggggtg cgcttcgcgt actccaacac ctgctgccac accagttcgt catcgtcggc
     6481 ccgcagctcg acgccggtgt aggtgatctt cacgtccttg ttgacgtgga aaatgacctt
     6541 gttttgcagc gcctcgcgcg ggattttctt gttgcgcgtg gtgaacaggg cagagcgggc
     6601 cgtgtcgttt ggcatcgctc gcatcgtgtc cggccacggc gcaatatcga acaaggaaag
     6661 ctgcatttcc ttgatctgct gcttcgtgtg tttcagcaac gcggcctgct tggcctcgct
     6721 gacctgtttt gccaggtcct cgccggcggt ttttcgcttc ttggtcgtca tagttcctcg
     6781 cgtgtcgatg gtcatcgact tcgccaaacc tgccgcctcc tgttcaagac gacgcgaacg
     6841 ctccacggcg gccgatggcg cgggcagggc agggggagcc agttgcacgc tgtcgcgctc
     6901 gatcttggcc gtagcttgct ggaccatcga gccgacggac tggaaggttt cgcggggcgc
     6961 acgcatgacg gtgcggcttg cgatggtttc ggcatcctcg gcggaaaacc ccgcgtcgat
     7021 cagttcttgc ctgtatgcct tccggtcaaa cgtccgattc attcaccctc cttgcgggat
     7081 tgccccgact cacgccgggg caatgtgccc ttattcctga tttgacccgc ctggtgcctt
     7141 ggtgtccaga taatccacct tatcggcaat gaagtcggtc ccgtagaccg tctggccgtc
     7201 cttctcgtac ttggtattcc gaatcttgcc ctgcacgaat accagcgacc ccttgcccaa
     7261 atacttgccg tgggcctcgg cctgagagcc aaaacacttg atgcggaaga agtcggtgcg
     7321 ctcctgcttg tcgccggcat cgttgcgcca catctaggat ctgccaggaa ccgtaaaaag
     7381 gccgcgttgc tggcgttttt ccataggctc cgcccccctg acgagcatca caaaaatcga
     7441 cgctcaagtc agaggtggcg aaacccgaca ggactataaa gataccaggc gtttccccct
     7501 ggaagctccc tcgtgcgctc tcctgttccg accctgccgc ttaccggata cctgtccgcc
     7561 tttctccctt cgggaagcgt ggcgctttct catagctcac gctgtaggta tctcagttcg
     7621 gtgtaggtcg ttcgctccaa gctgggctgt gtgcacgaac cccccgttca gcccgaccgc
     7681 tgcgccttat ccggtaacta tcgtcttgag tccaacccgg taagacacga cttatcgcca
     7741 ctggcagcag ccactggtaa caggattagc agagcgaggt atgtaggcgg tgctacagag
     7801 ttcttgaagt ggtggcctaa ctacggctac actagaagaa cagtatttgg tatctgcgct
     7861 ctgctgaagc cagttacctt cggaaaaaga gttggtagct cttgatccgg caaacaaacc
     7921 accgctggta gcggtggttt ttttgtttgc aagcagcaga ttacgcgcag aaaaaaagga
     7981 tctcaagaag atcctttgat cttttctacg gggtctgacg ctcagtggaa cgaaaactca
     8041 cgttaaggga ttttggtcat gagattatca aaaaggatct tcacctagat ccttttaaat
     8101 taaaaatgaa gttttaaatc aatctaaagt atatatgagt aaacttggtc tgacagttac
     8161 caatgcttaa tcagtgaggc acctatctca gcgatctgtc tatttcgttc atccatagtt
     8221 gcctgactcc ccgtcgtgta gataactacg atacgggagg gcttaccatc tggccccagt
     8281 gctgcaatga taccgcgaga accacgctca ccggctccag atttatcagc aataaaccag
     8341 ccagccggaa gggccgagcg cagaagtggt cctgcaactt tatccgcctc catccagtct
     8401 attaattgtt gccgggaagc tagagtaagt agttcgccag ttaatagttt gcgcaacgtt
     8461 gttgccattg ctacaggcat cgtggtgtca cgctcgtcgt ttggtatggc ttcattcagc
     8521 tccggttccc aacgatcaag gcgagttaca tgatccccca tgttgtgcaa aaaagcggtt
     8581 agctccttcg gtcctccgat cgttgtcaga agtaagttgg ccgcagtgtt atcactcatg
     8641 gttatggcag cactgcataa ttctcttact gtcatgccat ccgtaagatg cttttctgtg
     8701 actggtgagt actcaaccaa gtcattctga gaatagtgta tgcggcgacc gagttgctct
     8761 tgcccggcgt caatacggga taataccgcg ccacatagca gaactttaaa agtgctcatc
     8821 attggaaaac gttcttcggg gcgaaaactc tcaaggatct taccgctgtt gagatccagt
     8881 tcgatgtaac ccactcgtgc acccaactga tcttcagcat cttttacttt caccagcgtt
     8941 tctgggtgag caaaaacagg aaggcaaaat gccgcaaaaa agggaataag ggcgacacgg
     9001 aaatgttgaa tactcatact cttccttttt caatattatt gaagcattta tcaaggttat
     9061 tgtctcatga gcggatacat atttgaatgt atttagaaaa ataaacaaat aggggttccg
     9121 cgcacgaatt ggccagcgct gccatttttg gggtgaggcc gttcgcggcc gaggggcgca
     9181 gcccctgggg ggatgggagg cccgcgttag cgggccggga gggttcgaga agggggggca
     9241 ccccccttcg gcgtgcgcgg tcacgcgcac agggcgcagc cctggttaaa aacaaggttt
     9301 ataaatattg gtttaaaagc aggttaaaag acaggttagc ggtggccgaa aaacgggcgg
     9361 aaacccttgc aaatgctgga ttttctgcct gtggacagcc cctcaaatgt caataggtgc
     9421 gcccctcatc tgtcagcact ctgcccctca agtgtcaagg atcgcgcccc tcatctgtca
     9481 gtagtcgcgc ccctcaagtg tcaataccgc agggcactta tccccaggct tgtccacatc
     9541 atctgtggga aactcgcgta aaatcaggcg ttttcgccga tttgcgaggc tggccagctc
     9601 cacgtcgccg gccgaaatcg agcctgcccc tcatctgtca acgccgcgcc gggtgagtcg
     9661 gcccctcaag tgtcaacgtc cgcccctcat ctgtcagtga gggccaagtt ttccgcgagg
     9721 tatccacaac gccggcggcc gcggtgtctc gcacacggct tcgacggcgt ttctggcgcg
     9781 tttgcagggc catagacggc cgccagccca gcggcgaggg caaccagccc ggtgagcgtc
     9841 gcaaaggaga tcctgatctg actgatgggc tgcctgtatc gagtggtgat tttgtgccga
     9901 gctgccggtc ggggagctgt tggctggctg gtggcaggat atattgtggt gtaaacaaat
     9961 tgacgcttag acaacttaat aacacattgc ggacgttttt aatgtactgg ggtggatgca
    10021 gtgggcccca c
//
