# Supplementary material for: A modular cloning toolkit for genome editing in plants
Source: bioRxiv preprint, doi:10.1101/738021, version 3 (2019-10-23)
Supplement: GenBank DNA construct files [file 738021_file06.zip › pFH60.gb]

LOCUS       pFH60                  10571 bp    DNA     circular UNA 30-APR-2019
DEFINITION  Level1 ZmUBIp::FnCpfI (rice optimized):NOSt (Position 2).
ACCESSION   urn.local...5j-aesjz9m
VERSION     urn.local...5j-aesjz9m
KEYWORDS    .
SOURCE      
  ORGANISM  
            .
FEATURES             Location/Qualifiers
     misc_feature    6..11
                     /Recognition_pattern="GAAGAC(2/6)"
                     /annotation_group="GAAGAC"
                     /label="BpiI"
                     /note="Geneious type: restriction site"
     promoter        34..928
                     /label="UBIQUITIN upstream Promoter region (Zea mays)"
     5'_UTR          929..1010
                     /modified_by="hahnf"
                     /label="UBIQUITIN Untranslated Exon 1 /5' UTR (Zea mays)"
     5'_UTR          929
                     /label="Start of transcription"
     misc._feature   1009..1012
                     /label="donor splice"
     intron          1011..2020
                     /label="UBIQUITIN intron (Zea mays)"
     misc._feature   2018..2021
                     /label="acceptor splice"
     5'_UTR          2021..2022
                     /label="UBIQUITIN Untranslated Exon 2/5' UTR (Zea mays)"
     CDS             2023..5958
                     /note="ApEinfo_graphicformat=arrow_data {{0 1 2 0 0 -1} {}
                      0} width 5 offset 0 ApEinfo_fwdcolor=#ff8040
                     ApEinfo_revcolor=#ff8040"
                     /modified_by="hahnf"
                     /label="FnCpfI (rice optimized)"
     Misc._Feature   2023..2025
                     /label="native start of translation"
     sig_peptide     5926..5958
                     /note="ApEinfo_graphicformat=arrow_data {{0 1 2 0 0 -1} {}
                      0} width 5 offset 0 ApEinfo_fwdcolor=cyan
                     ApEinfo_revcolor=green"
                     /modified_by="hahnf"
                     /label="SV40 NLS"
     Stop_codon      5959..5961
                     /created_by="hahnf"
                     /label="Stop"
     terminator      5966..6228
                     /vntifkey=43
                     /label="NOSt"
     misc_feature    complement(6239..6244)
                     /Recognition_pattern="GAAGAC(2/6)"
                     /annotation_group="GAAGAC"
                     /label="BpiI"
                     /note="Geneious type: restriction site"
     Misc._feature   complement(6260..6387)
                     /label="RB short"
     rep_origin      complement(7923..8537)
                     /modified_by="hahnf"
                     /Transferred_From="pFH13, pFH14, pFH15, pFH16, pFH17,
                     pFH18 , pFH19, pFH20, pFH21, pFH22, pFH32, pFH45, pFH46,
                     pFH47, pFH48, pFH55 , pFH76, pFH77, pFH78, pFH79, pFH91 ,
                     pFH92"
                     /Transferred_Similarity="99.84%"
                     /label="rep (pMB1)"
     CDS             complement(8700..9557)
                     /label="AmpR"
     Misc._feature   10402..10549
                     /label="LB"
ORIGIN      
        1 tctgtgaaga caagcaagaa ttcaagcttg gaggtgcagc gtgacccggt cgtgcccctc
       61 tctagagata atgagcattg catgtctaag ttataaaaaa ttaccacata ttttttttgt
      121 cacacttgtt tgaagtgcag tttatctatc tttatacata tatttaaact ttactctacg
      181 aataatataa tctatagtac tacaataata tcagtgtttt agagaatcat ataaatgaac
      241 agttagacat ggtctaaagg acaattgagt attttgacaa caggactcta cagttttatc
      301 tttttagtgt gcatgtgttc tccttttttt ttgcaaatag cttcacctat ataatacttc
      361 atccatttta ttagtacatc catttagggt ttagggttaa tggtttttat agactaattt
      421 ttttagtaca tctattttat tctattttag cctctaaatt aagaaaacta aaactctatt
      481 ttagtttttt tatttaataa tttagatata aaatagaata aaataaagtg actaaaaatt
      541 aaacaaatac cctttaagaa attaaaaaaa ctaaggaaac atttttcttg tttcgagtag
      601 ataatgccag cctgttaaac gccgtcgacg agtctaacgg acaccaacca gcgaaccagc
      661 agcgtcgcgt cgggccaagc gaagcagacg gcacggcatc tctgtcgctg cctctggacc
      721 cctctcgaga gttccgctcc accgttggac ttgctccgct gtcggcatcc agaaattgcg
      781 tggcggagcg gcagacgtga gccggcacgg caggcggcct cctcctcctc tcacggcacg
      841 gcagctacgg gggattcctt tcccaccgct ccttcgcttt cccttcctcg cccgccgtaa
      901 taaatagaca ccccctccac accctctttc cccaacctcg tgttgttcgg agcgcacaca
      961 cacacaacca gatctccccc aaatccaccc gtcggcacct ccgcttcaag gtacgccgct
     1021 cgtcctcccc ccccccccct ctctaccttc tctagatcgg cgttccggtc catggttagg
     1081 gcccggtagt tctacttctg ttcatgtttg tgttagatcc gtgtttgtgt tagatccgtg
     1141 ctgctagcgt tcgtacacgg atgcgacctg tacgtcagac acgttctgat tgctaacttg
     1201 ccagtgtttc tctttgggga atcctgggat ggctctagcc gttccgcaga cgggatcgat
     1261 ttcatgattt tttttgtttc gttgcatagg gtttggtttg cccttttcct ttatttcaat
     1321 atatgccgtg cacttgtttg tcgggtcatc ttttcatgct tttttttgtc ttggttgtga
     1381 tgatgtggtc tggttgggcg gtcgttctag atcggagtag aattctgttt caaactacct
     1441 ggtggattta ttaattttgg atctgtatgt gtgtgccata catattcata gttacgaatt
     1501 gaagatgatg gatggaaata tcgatctagg ataggtatac atgttgatgc gggttttact
     1561 gatgcatata cagagatgct ttttgttcgc ttggttgtga tgatgtggtg tggttgggcg
     1621 gtcgttcatt cgttctagat cggagtagaa tactgtttca aactacctgg tgtatttatt
     1681 aattttggaa ctgtatgtgt gtgtcataca tcttcatagt tacgagttta agatggatgg
     1741 aaatatcgat ctaggatagg tatacatgtt gatgtgggtt ttactgatgc atatacatga
     1801 tggcatatgc agcatctatt catatgctct aaccttgagt acctatctat tataataaac
     1861 aagtatgttt tataattatt ttgatcttga tatacttgga tgatggcata tgcagcagct
     1921 atatgtggat ttttttagcc ctgccttcat acgctattta tttgcttggt actgtttctt
     1981 ttgtcgatgc tcaccctgtt gtttggtgtt acttctgcag gaatgtccat ctaccaagag
     2041 ttcgtgaaca agtactccct gtccaagacc ctccgcttcg agcttatccc acagggcaag
     2101 acgctcgaga acatcaaggc caggggcctc atcctcgacg acgagaagag agccaaggac
     2161 tacaagaagg ccaagcagat catcgacaag taccaccagt tctttatcga ggagatcctc
     2221 tcctccgtct gcatctccga ggacctgctc cagaactact ccgacgtgta cttcaagctc
     2281 aagaagtccg acgacgacaa cctccagaag gacttcaagt ccgccaagga caccatcaag
     2341 aagcagatct ccgagtacat taaggactcc gagaagttca agaacctctt caaccagaac
     2401 ctcatcgacg ccaagaaggg gcaagagtcc gacctcatcc tgtggctcaa gcagtccaag
     2461 gacaacggca tcgagctgtt caaggccaac tccgacatca ccgacatcga cgaggccctc
     2521 gagatcatta agtccttcaa gggctggacc acctacttca aggggttcca cgagaaccgc
     2581 aagaacgtgt actcctccaa cgacatcccg acctccatca tctacaggat cgtggacgat
     2641 aacctgccga agttccttga gaacaaggcc aagtacgagt ccctcaagga caaggcccca
     2701 gaggccatca actacgagca gatcaagaag gacctcgccg aggagctgac cttcgacatc
     2761 gattacaaga cctccgaggt gaaccagcgc gtgttctcac tcgacgaggt gttcgagatc
     2821 gccaacttca acaactacct caaccagtcc ggcatcacca agttcaacac catcatcggc
     2881 ggcaagttcg tcaacggcga gaacacaaag cgcaagggca tcaacgagta catcaacctc
     2941 tactcccagc agattaacga caagaccctg aagaagtaca agatgtccgt cctcttcaag
     3001 caaatcctct ccgacaccga gtccaagtcc ttcgtgatcg acaagctcga ggacgacagc
     3061 gacgtggtga ccaccatgca gtccttctac gagcaaatcg ccgccttcaa gaccgtcgag
     3121 gagaagtcca tcaaggagac tctcagcctc ctgttcgacg acctcaaggc ccagaagctc
     3181 gacctctcca agatctattt caagaacgat aagtccctca ccgacctcag ccagcaggtt
     3241 ttcgacgact actccgtgat cggcacagcc gtgctcgagt atatcacgca gcagatcgcc
     3301 ccgaagaacc tcgacaaccc gagcaagaag gagcaagagc tgatcgccaa aaagaccgag
     3361 aaggcgaagt acctcagcct cgagacaatc aagctcgccc tcgaggagtt caacaagcac
     3421 cgcgacattg acaagcagtg ccgctttgag gagattctcg cgaacttcgc cgcgatcccg
     3481 atgatcttcg atgagatcgc ccagaacaag gataacctcg cccagatctc catcaagtac
     3541 cagaaccagg ggaagaagga tcttctccag gcctccgccg aggacgatgt gaaggctatt
     3601 aaggacctcc tcgaccagac caacaacctc ctccacaagc ttaagatctt ccacatctcc
     3661 cagtccgagg ataaggccaa catcctggac aaggacgagc acttctacct cgtgttcgag
     3721 gagtgctact tcgagctggc gaacatcgtg ccgctctaca acaagatccg caactacatc
     3781 acccagaagc cgtactcgga cgagaagttt aagctcaact tcgagaactc caccctcgcc
     3841 aacggctggg acaagaacaa ggagccagac aacaccgcca tcctcttcat caaggatgac
     3901 aagtactacc tcggcgtgat gaacaagaag aacaacaaga ttttcgacga taaggcgatc
     3961 aaggagaaca agggcgaggg ctacaagaag atcgtctaca agctcctccc aggcgccaac
     4021 aagatgctcc cgaaggtgtt cttcagcgcc aagagcatca agttctacaa cccgtccgag
     4081 gacatcctcc gcatccgcaa ccattccacc cacaccaaga atggctcccc gcagaagggc
     4141 tacgagaagt tcgagttcaa catcgaggac tgccgcaagt tcatcgactt ctacaagcag
     4201 agcatctcca agcacccaga gtggaaggat ttcggcttcc gcttcagcga cacccagcgc
     4261 tacaacagca tcgatgagtt ctaccgcgag gtcgagaatc agggctataa gctgacgttc
     4321 gagaatatct ccgagagcta catcgactcc gtggtcaacc agggcaagct ctacctgttc
     4381 cagatctata acaaggattt ctccgcctac agcaagggca ggccgaacct ccataccctc
     4441 tactggaagg ccctcttcga cgagaggaac ctccaggacg tggtgtacaa gctcaatggc
     4501 gaggcggagc tgttctaccg gaagcagtct atcccgaaga agatcaccca cccggccaag
     4561 gaggccattg ccaacaagaa caaggacaac ccgaagaagg agtccgtttt cgagtacgac
     4621 ctgatcaagg ataagcgctt taccgaggac aagttcttct tccactgccc gatcaccatc
     4681 aacttcaaga gcagcggcgc gaacaagttc aatgacgaga tcaacctcct gctgaaggag
     4741 aaggctaacg acgtccacat cctctccatc gacaggggcg agagacacct cgcctactac
     4801 acactcgtgg acggcaaggg caacatcatc aagcaggaca ccttcaatat catcggcaac
     4861 gaccgcatga aaaccaacta ccacgataag ctggccgcca tcgagaagga cagggattcc
     4921 gctaggaagg actggaagaa gattaacaat attaaggaga tgaaggaggg ctacctctcc
     4981 caggtggtgc acgagattgc caagctcgtc atcgagtaca acgccatcgt ggttttcgag
     5041 gaccttaact tcggcttcaa gcgcggcagg ttcaaggttg agaagcaggt ctaccaaaag
     5101 ctcgagaaga tgctcattga gaagctcaat tacctggtgt ttaaggataa cgagttcgac
     5161 aagacaggcg gcgtgctcag agcctaccaa ctcacagctc cgtttgagac attcaagaag
     5221 atgggcaagc agaccggcat tatctactac gtgccagccg gcttcaccag caagatctgc
     5281 ccagtgaccg gcttcgtcaa ccagctctac ccgaagtacg agagcgtgtc caagtcgcaa
     5341 gagttcttta gcaagttcga taagatctgc tacaacctcg ataagggcta ctttgagttc
     5401 agcttcgact ataagaattt cggcgacaag gccgcgaagg gcaagtggac aattgcttcc
     5461 ttcggctccc gcctgatcaa cttccgcaac agcgacaaga accacaactg ggacacccgc
     5521 gaggtgtacc ccacaaagga gttggagaag ctcctgaagg actactccat tgagtacggc
     5581 cacggcgagt gcatcaaggc tgccatttgc ggcgagtccg ataagaagtt cttcgccaag
     5641 ctcacctccg tgctcaacac gatcctccag atgcgcaact ccaagaccgg caccgagctg
     5701 gactacctca tttccccagt ggccgacgtg aacggcaact tcttcgattc taggcaggcc
     5761 ccaaagaaca tgccgcagga tgccgatgcc aacggcgcct atcatattgg cctcaagggc
     5821 ctcatgctcc tgggccgcat caagaacaat caagagggca agaagctcaa cctcgtcatc
     5881 aagaacgagg agtacttcga gttcgtgcag aaccggaaca acgactccag ggccgaccca
     5941 aagaagaaga ggaaggtctg agcttgtcaa gcagatcgtt caaacatttg gcaataaagt
     6001 ttcttaagat tgaatcctgt tgccggtctt gcgatgatta tcatataatt tctgttgaat
     6061 tacgttaagc atgtaataat taacatgtaa tgcatgacgt tatttatgag atgggttttt
     6121 atgattagag tcccgcaatt atacatttaa tacgcgatag aaaacaaaat atagcgcgca
     6181 aactaggata aattatcgcg cgcggtgtca tctatgttac tagatcgacg ctactattgt
     6241 cttctgcacg aagtggttta aactatcagt gtttgacagg atatattggc gggtaaacct
     6301 aagagaaaag agcgtttatt agaataatcg gatatttaaa agggcgtgaa aaggtttatc
     6361 cgttcgtcca tttgtatgtg catgccaacc acagggttcc ccagatcagg cgctggctgc
     6421 tgaaccccca gccggaactg accccacaag gccctagcgt ttgcaatgca ccaggtcatc
     6481 attgacccag gcgtgttcca ccaggccgct gcctcgcaac tcttcgcagg cttcgccgac
     6541 ctgctcgcgc cacttcttca cgcgggtgga atccgatccg cacatgaggc ggaaggtttc
     6601 cagcttgagc gggtacggct cccggtgcga gctgaaatag tcgaacatcc gtcgggccgt
     6661 cggcgacagc ttgcggtact tctcccatat gaatttcgtg tagtggtcgc cagcaaacag
     6721 cacgacgatt tcctcgtcga tcaggacctg gcaacgggac gttttcttgc cacggtccag
     6781 gacgcggaag cggtgcagca gcgacaccga ttccaggtgc ccaacgcggt cggacgtgaa
     6841 gcccatcgcc gtcgcctgta ggcgcgacag gcattcctcg gccttcgtgt aataccggcc
     6901 attgatcgac cagcccaggt cctggcaaag ctcgtagaac gtgaaggtga tcggctcgcc
     6961 gataggggtg cgcttcgcgt actccaacac ctgctgccac accagttcgt catcgtcggc
     7021 ccgcagctcg acgccggtgt aggtgatctt cacgtccttg ttgacgtgga aaatgacctt
     7081 gttttgcagc gcctcgcgcg ggattttctt gttgcgcgtg gtgaacaggg cagagcgggc
     7141 cgtgtcgttt ggcatcgctc gcatcgtgtc cggccacggc gcaatatcga acaaggaaag
     7201 ctgcatttcc ttgatctgct gcttcgtgtg tttcagcaac gcggcctgct tggcctcgct
     7261 gacctgtttt gccaggtcct cgccggcggt ttttcgcttc ttggtcgtca tagttcctcg
     7321 cgtgtcgatg gtcatcgact tcgccaaacc tgccgcctcc tgttcaagac gacgcgaacg
     7381 ctccacggcg gccgatggcg cgggcagggc agggggagcc agttgcacgc tgtcgcgctc
     7441 gatcttggcc gtagcttgct ggaccatcga gccgacggac tggaaggttt cgcggggcgc
     7501 acgcatgacg gtgcggcttg cgatggtttc ggcatcctcg gcggaaaacc ccgcgtcgat
     7561 cagttcttgc ctgtatgcct tccggtcaaa cgtccgattc attcaccctc cttgcgggat
     7621 tgccccgact cacgccgggg caatgtgccc ttattcctga tttgacccgc ctggtgcctt
     7681 ggtgtccaga taatccacct tatcggcaat gaagtcggtc ccgtagaccg tctggccgtc
     7741 cttctcgtac ttggtattcc gaatcttgcc ctgcacgaat accagcgacc ccttgcccaa
     7801 atacttgccg tgggcctcgg cctgagagcc aaaacacttg atgcggaaga agtcggtgcg
     7861 ctcctgcttg tcgccggcat cgttgcgcca catctaggat ctgccaggaa ccgtaaaaag
     7921 gccgcgttgc tggcgttttt ccataggctc cgcccccctg acgagcatca caaaaatcga
     7981 cgctcaagtc agaggtggcg aaacccgaca ggactataaa gataccaggc gtttccccct
     8041 ggaagctccc tcgtgcgctc tcctgttccg accctgccgc ttaccggata cctgtccgcc
     8101 tttctccctt cgggaagcgt ggcgctttct catagctcac gctgtaggta tctcagttcg
     8161 gtgtaggtcg ttcgctccaa gctgggctgt gtgcacgaac cccccgttca gcccgaccgc
     8221 tgcgccttat ccggtaacta tcgtcttgag tccaacccgg taagacacga cttatcgcca
     8281 ctggcagcag ccactggtaa caggattagc agagcgaggt atgtaggcgg tgctacagag
     8341 ttcttgaagt ggtggcctaa ctacggctac actagaagaa cagtatttgg tatctgcgct
     8401 ctgctgaagc cagttacctt cggaaaaaga gttggtagct cttgatccgg caaacaaacc
     8461 accgctggta gcggtggttt ttttgtttgc aagcagcaga ttacgcgcag aaaaaaagga
     8521 tctcaagaag atcctttgat cttttctacg gggtctgacg ctcagtggaa cgaaaactca
     8581 cgttaaggga ttttggtcat gagattatca aaaaggatct tcacctagat ccttttaaat
     8641 taaaaatgaa gttttaaatc aatctaaagt atatatgagt aaacttggtc tgacagttac
     8701 caatgcttaa tcagtgaggc acctatctca gcgatctgtc tatttcgttc atccatagtt
     8761 gcctgactcc ccgtcgtgta gataactacg atacgggagg gcttaccatc tggccccagt
     8821 gctgcaatga taccgcgaga accacgctca ccggctccag atttatcagc aataaaccag
     8881 ccagccggaa gggccgagcg cagaagtggt cctgcaactt tatccgcctc catccagtct
     8941 attaattgtt gccgggaagc tagagtaagt agttcgccag ttaatagttt gcgcaacgtt
     9001 gttgccattg ctacaggcat cgtggtgtca cgctcgtcgt ttggtatggc ttcattcagc
     9061 tccggttccc aacgatcaag gcgagttaca tgatccccca tgttgtgcaa aaaagcggtt
     9121 agctccttcg gtcctccgat cgttgtcaga agtaagttgg ccgcagtgtt atcactcatg
     9181 gttatggcag cactgcataa ttctcttact gtcatgccat ccgtaagatg cttttctgtg
     9241 actggtgagt actcaaccaa gtcattctga gaatagtgta tgcggcgacc gagttgctct
     9301 tgcccggcgt caatacggga taataccgcg ccacatagca gaactttaaa agtgctcatc
     9361 attggaaaac gttcttcggg gcgaaaactc tcaaggatct taccgctgtt gagatccagt
     9421 tcgatgtaac ccactcgtgc acccaactga tcttcagcat cttttacttt caccagcgtt
     9481 tctgggtgag caaaaacagg aaggcaaaat gccgcaaaaa agggaataag ggcgacacgg
     9541 aaatgttgaa tactcatact cttccttttt caatattatt gaagcattta tcaaggttat
     9601 tgtctcatga gcggatacat atttgaatgt atttagaaaa ataaacaaat aggggttccg
     9661 cgcacgaatt ggccagcgct gccatttttg gggtgaggcc gttcgcggcc gaggggcgca
     9721 gcccctgggg ggatgggagg cccgcgttag cgggccggga gggttcgaga agggggggca
     9781 ccccccttcg gcgtgcgcgg tcacgcgcac agggcgcagc cctggttaaa aacaaggttt
     9841 ataaatattg gtttaaaagc aggttaaaag acaggttagc ggtggccgaa aaacgggcgg
     9901 aaacccttgc aaatgctgga ttttctgcct gtggacagcc cctcaaatgt caataggtgc
     9961 gcccctcatc tgtcagcact ctgcccctca agtgtcaagg atcgcgcccc tcatctgtca
    10021 gtagtcgcgc ccctcaagtg tcaataccgc agggcactta tccccaggct tgtccacatc
    10081 atctgtggga aactcgcgta aaatcaggcg ttttcgccga tttgcgaggc tggccagctc
    10141 cacgtcgccg gccgaaatcg agcctgcccc tcatctgtca acgccgcgcc gggtgagtcg
    10201 gcccctcaag tgtcaacgtc cgcccctcat ctgtcagtga gggccaagtt ttccgcgagg
    10261 tatccacaac gccggcggcc gcggtgtctc gcacacggct tcgacggcgt ttctggcgcg
    10321 tttgcagggc catagacggc cgccagccca gcggcgaggg caaccagccc ggtgagcgtc
    10381 gcaaaggaga tcctgatctg actgatgggc tgcctgtatc gagtggtgat tttgtgccga
    10441 gctgccggtc ggggagctgt tggctggctg gtggcaggat atattgtggt gtaaacaaat
    10501 tgacgcttag acaacttaat aacacattgc ggacgttttt aatgtactgg ggtggatgca
    10561 gtgggcccca c
//
