# Supplementary material for: A modular cloning toolkit for genome editing in plants
Source: bioRxiv preprint, doi:10.1101/738021, version 3 (2019-10-23)
Supplement: GenBank DNA construct files [file 738021_file06.zip › pFH61.gb]

LOCUS       pFH61                  10415 bp    DNA     circular UNA 30-APR-2019
DEFINITION  Level1 ZmUBIp::LbCpfI (rice optimized):NOSt (Position 2).
ACCESSION   urn.local...5k-aesjz9m
VERSION     urn.local...5k-aesjz9m
KEYWORDS    .
SOURCE      
  ORGANISM  
            .
FEATURES             Location/Qualifiers
     misc_feature    6..11
                     /Recognition_pattern="GAAGAC(2/6)"
                     /annotation_group="GAAGAC"
                     /label="BpiI"
                     /note="Geneious type: restriction site"
     promoter        34..928
                     /label="UBIQUITIN upstream Promoter region (Zea mays)"
     5'_UTR          929..1010
                     /modified_by="hahnf"
                     /label="UBIQUITIN Untranslated Exon 1 /5' UTR (Zea mays)"
     5'_UTR          929
                     /label="Start of transcription"
     misc._feature   1009..1012
                     /label="donor splice"
     intron          1011..2020
                     /label="UBIQUITIN intron (Zea mays)"
     misc._feature   2018..2021
                     /label="acceptor splice"
     5'_UTR          2021..2022
                     /label="UBIQUITIN Untranslated Exon 2/5' UTR (Zea mays)"
     Misc._Feature   2023..2025
                     /label="native start of translation"
     CDS             2023..5802
                     /created_by="hahnf"
                     /label="LbCpfI (rice optimized)"
     sig_peptide     2029..2049
                     /codon_start=1
                     /product="nuclear localization signal of SV40 (simian
                     virus 40) large T antigen"
                     /translation="PKKKRKV"
                     /label="SV40 NLS"
     sig_peptide     5755..5802
                     /codon_start=1
                     /product="bipartite nuclear localization signal from 
                     nucleoplasmin"
                     /translation="KRPAATKKAGQAKKKK"
                     /modified_by="hahnf"
                     /label="Nucleoplasmin NLS"
     Stop_codon      5803..5805
                     /created_by="hahnf"
                     /label="Stop"
     terminator      5810..6072
                     /vntifkey=43
                     /label="NOSt"
     misc_feature    complement(6083..6088)
                     /Recognition_pattern="GAAGAC(2/6)"
                     /annotation_group="GAAGAC"
                     /label="BpiI"
                     /note="Geneious type: restriction site"
     Misc._feature   complement(6104..6231)
                     /label="RB short"
     rep_origin      complement(7767..8381)
                     /modified_by="hahnf"
                     /Transferred_From="pFH13, pFH14, pFH15, pFH16, pFH17,
                     pFH18 , pFH19, pFH20, pFH21, pFH22, pFH32, pFH45, pFH46,
                     pFH47, pFH48, pFH55 , pFH76, pFH77, pFH78, pFH79, pFH91 ,
                     pFH92"
                     /Transferred_Similarity="99.84%"
                     /label="rep (pMB1)"
     CDS             complement(8544..9401)
                     /label="AmpR"
     Misc._feature   10246..10393
                     /label="LB"
ORIGIN      
        1 tctgtgaaga caagcaagaa ttcaagcttg gaggtgcagc gtgacccggt cgtgcccctc
       61 tctagagata atgagcattg catgtctaag ttataaaaaa ttaccacata ttttttttgt
      121 cacacttgtt tgaagtgcag tttatctatc tttatacata tatttaaact ttactctacg
      181 aataatataa tctatagtac tacaataata tcagtgtttt agagaatcat ataaatgaac
      241 agttagacat ggtctaaagg acaattgagt attttgacaa caggactcta cagttttatc
      301 tttttagtgt gcatgtgttc tccttttttt ttgcaaatag cttcacctat ataatacttc
      361 atccatttta ttagtacatc catttagggt ttagggttaa tggtttttat agactaattt
      421 ttttagtaca tctattttat tctattttag cctctaaatt aagaaaacta aaactctatt
      481 ttagtttttt tatttaataa tttagatata aaatagaata aaataaagtg actaaaaatt
      541 aaacaaatac cctttaagaa attaaaaaaa ctaaggaaac atttttcttg tttcgagtag
      601 ataatgccag cctgttaaac gccgtcgacg agtctaacgg acaccaacca gcgaaccagc
      661 agcgtcgcgt cgggccaagc gaagcagacg gcacggcatc tctgtcgctg cctctggacc
      721 cctctcgaga gttccgctcc accgttggac ttgctccgct gtcggcatcc agaaattgcg
      781 tggcggagcg gcagacgtga gccggcacgg caggcggcct cctcctcctc tcacggcacg
      841 gcagctacgg gggattcctt tcccaccgct ccttcgcttt cccttcctcg cccgccgtaa
      901 taaatagaca ccccctccac accctctttc cccaacctcg tgttgttcgg agcgcacaca
      961 cacacaacca gatctccccc aaatccaccc gtcggcacct ccgcttcaag gtacgccgct
     1021 cgtcctcccc ccccccccct ctctaccttc tctagatcgg cgttccggtc catggttagg
     1081 gcccggtagt tctacttctg ttcatgtttg tgttagatcc gtgtttgtgt tagatccgtg
     1141 ctgctagcgt tcgtacacgg atgcgacctg tacgtcagac acgttctgat tgctaacttg
     1201 ccagtgtttc tctttgggga atcctgggat ggctctagcc gttccgcaga cgggatcgat
     1261 ttcatgattt tttttgtttc gttgcatagg gtttggtttg cccttttcct ttatttcaat
     1321 atatgccgtg cacttgtttg tcgggtcatc ttttcatgct tttttttgtc ttggttgtga
     1381 tgatgtggtc tggttgggcg gtcgttctag atcggagtag aattctgttt caaactacct
     1441 ggtggattta ttaattttgg atctgtatgt gtgtgccata catattcata gttacgaatt
     1501 gaagatgatg gatggaaata tcgatctagg ataggtatac atgttgatgc gggttttact
     1561 gatgcatata cagagatgct ttttgttcgc ttggttgtga tgatgtggtg tggttgggcg
     1621 gtcgttcatt cgttctagat cggagtagaa tactgtttca aactacctgg tgtatttatt
     1681 aattttggaa ctgtatgtgt gtgtcataca tcttcatagt tacgagttta agatggatgg
     1741 aaatatcgat ctaggatagg tatacatgtt gatgtgggtt ttactgatgc atatacatga
     1801 tggcatatgc agcatctatt catatgctct aaccttgagt acctatctat tataataaac
     1861 aagtatgttt tataattatt ttgatcttga tatacttgga tgatggcata tgcagcagct
     1921 atatgtggat ttttttagcc ctgccttcat acgctattta tttgcttggt actgtttctt
     1981 ttgtcgatgc tcaccctgtt gtttggtgtt acttctgcag gaatggctcc taagaagaag
     2041 cggaaggttg gtattcacgg ggtgcctgcg gcttcaaagc tcgagaaatt caccaactgt
     2101 tattcgttga gcaaaacact gcggtttaaa gcgattccag tcggcaagac tcaagagaat
     2161 atagacaata agcggctgtt ggtggaagat gaaaagcgcg cggaagatta caaaggggtg
     2221 aagaagttgt tggacagata ctacctctct tttatcaatg atgtcttgca ctcaatcaaa
     2281 ttgaagaatc tgaacaacta catctccctc ttcagaaaga aaacaaggac agaaaaggag
     2341 aataaggaac ttgaaaattt ggagatcaat ctgaggaaag agatcgcgaa agcctttaaa
     2401 ggcaacgaag gatacaaaag tctgttcaag aaggatataa ttgagacaat tttgccagag
     2461 ttcctcgatg acaaggacga gattgcgctg gtcaattcgt tcaacggatt cacaacagca
     2521 ttcacaggct tctttgataa tcgggaaaat atgttctctg aggaggcaaa gtccacttct
     2581 attgcgttca ggtgtatcaa tgagaatctc actaggtaca tttccaacat ggatatcttt
     2641 gagaaggttg acgcaatttt tgacaagcac gaagttcagg agattaagga gaagatcctc
     2701 aattccgatt atgacgttga ggacttcttc gaaggtgagt tttttaattt cgtgctcact
     2761 caagagggta tcgacgtgta taatgcgatc atcggtgggt tcgtgactga gtccggtgaa
     2821 aagattaagg gattgaacga gtatatcaac ctttacaacc aaaagacgaa acagaagctg
     2881 ccaaagttca agcctcttta caaacaggtt ctttcagacc gcgagtcact ctcgttctat
     2941 ggggagggct acacttcgga tgaggaagtc ctggaggtgt tcaggaatac tctcaataag
     3001 aattcggaga ttttctcttc tataaaaaaa ctggaaaagt tgtttaagaa ttttgacgaa
     3061 tactctagcg ccggcatatt tgtgaaaaac ggcccggcca tatcaacgat aagtaaagat
     3121 atcttcggcg aatggaacgt gatcagagac aaatggaacg cggagtatga cgatattcac
     3181 ctgaagaaga aggctgtcgt aacggagaag tacgaggatg atcgcaggaa aagcttcaaa
     3241 aagatcggaa gtttcagcct ggaacagttg caggagtatg ctgacgccga tcttagcgtc
     3301 gtcgagaagt tgaaggagat aatcatccaa aaggtcgacg agatatataa agtctatgga
     3361 tcaagtgaaa aactgttcga cgccgacttc gttttggaga agtccctgaa gaagaacgac
     3421 gctgttgttg ccattatgaa ggatctgctc gacagcgtga agagtttcga gaactatatt
     3481 aaggcttttt tcggggaggg gaaggagact aacagagatg agtccttcta cggagacttc
     3541 gtcctcgcgt acgatatact ccttaaggta gaccacatct acgacgcaat cagaaattac
     3601 gtgacacaaa agccgtacag caaggacaag ttcaaactct acttccagaa cccccagttc
     3661 atgggcggct gggacaagga caaggaaacg gattacaggg ctacgatcct gaggtatggt
     3721 tcaaaatact acttggcgat tatggacaag aagtacgcca agtgtctcca gaagattgac
     3781 aaagacgatg tcaatggcaa ttatgagaag atcaactaca agctgcttcc gggtccgaac
     3841 aagatgctcc caaaggtttt cttcagcaag aaatggatgg cctactataa cccaagcgag
     3901 gacatccaga agatttataa gaacggtacg ttcaagaagg gcgacatgtt caatcttaac
     3961 gactgtcaca agctgatcga cttcttcaaa gactcaatta gccggtaccc aaagtggtct
     4021 aacgcctatg acttcaactt ttcggaaacc gagaagtaca aggatatagc cggattttat
     4081 agagaggtgg aagagcaggg ctacaaggtg tcattcgagt ccgccagcaa gaaggaagtg
     4141 gacaagctcg tggaagaggg taagctctac atgttccaga tttataataa agactttagc
     4201 gataagagcc acgggacacc taatctccac acaatgtatt tcaagctgct cttcgacgag
     4261 aataaccacg gccaaatcag gttgtcagga ggggctgaac tcttcatgcg gcgcgctagc
     4321 cttaagaagg aggagcttgt agtccaccct gcgaatagtc caattgcgaa taagaacccg
     4381 gacaatccta aaaagactac aacattgagc tacgacgtgt acaaggataa gaggttttcc
     4441 gaggatcagt acgagctcca catcccgatt gcgatcaaca agtgcccaaa gaatattttc
     4501 aagataaaca cagaggtgcg tgtactcctg aagcatgacg acaatcctta cgtcattggg
     4561 attgatcggg gcgagaggaa cctcctctat attgtggtgg tggacgggaa ggggaacata
     4621 gtcgaacagt actcccttaa cgaaataatt aacaatttca acggcatccg tatcaagacc
     4681 gactaccatt cgttgctgga caagaaggag aaggagagat ttgaggcgcg gcaaaattgg
     4741 acaagtatcg agaacatcaa ggaactcaaa gcaggttata tctctcaagt tgtgcataag
     4801 atatgcgagc tggttgagaa gtatgacgca gtgatcgctc ttgaggacct caactcgggc
     4861 tttaagaatt ctagagttaa agtggagaag caggtctatc aaaagttcga gaagatgctt
     4921 atagataagc tcaactacat ggtcgataag aaatcgaacc catgtgccac cggcggcgca
     4981 ctcaaaggtt accaaataac aaacaaattc gagtccttca aatcgatgag tactcagaat
     5041 gggttcatat tttatatacc ggcgtggctt acgtctaaga tcgacccgtc aactggtttt
     5101 gtcaacctgt taaagacgaa atacacgtcc attgccgatt cgaaaaagtt catatctagt
     5161 tttgatcgta ttatgtacgt cccagaggaa gatcttttcg agtttgctct cgactacaaa
     5221 aacttttcgc ggaccgatgc ggattacatt aaaaaatgga aactctattc gtacggcaac
     5281 agaatcagga tttttcgcaa ccctaagaag aataacgtct ttgattggga ggaagtttgc
     5341 ttgactagcg cgtacaagga gctctttaat aagtatggca ttaactacca acagggtgat
     5401 atcagagcac tgctttgcga acaatctgac aaggctttct actcatcctt catggctttg
     5461 atgagcctga tgctccagat gagaaattca attacaggca gaaccgacgt ggatttcttg
     5521 atctccccgg ttaaaaattc tgatggcatc ttttacgata gcaggaacta tgaagcgcaa
     5581 gagaatgcga ttctgccaaa aaatgcagac gccaacggtg cctataacat cgccaggaaa
     5641 gtcctgtggg cgatcggcca gttcaaaaag gccgaggacg aaaaattgga caaggtcaaa
     5701 atcgctatca gcaacaaaga gtggctggag tatgctcaga catccgtaaa gcataagcgt
     5761 cctgctgcca ccaaaaaggc cggacaggct aagaaaaaga agtgagcttg tcaagcagat
     5821 cgttcaaaca tttggcaata aagtttctta agattgaatc ctgttgccgg tcttgcgatg
     5881 attatcatat aatttctgtt gaattacgtt aagcatgtaa taattaacat gtaatgcatg
     5941 acgttattta tgagatgggt ttttatgatt agagtcccgc aattatacat ttaatacgcg
     6001 atagaaaaca aaatatagcg cgcaaactag gataaattat cgcgcgcggt gtcatctatg
     6061 ttactagatc gacgctacta ttgtcttctg cacgaagtgg tttaaactat cagtgtttga
     6121 caggatatat tggcgggtaa acctaagaga aaagagcgtt tattagaata atcggatatt
     6181 taaaagggcg tgaaaaggtt tatccgttcg tccatttgta tgtgcatgcc aaccacaggg
     6241 ttccccagat caggcgctgg ctgctgaacc cccagccgga actgacccca caaggcccta
     6301 gcgtttgcaa tgcaccaggt catcattgac ccaggcgtgt tccaccaggc cgctgcctcg
     6361 caactcttcg caggcttcgc cgacctgctc gcgccacttc ttcacgcggg tggaatccga
     6421 tccgcacatg aggcggaagg tttccagctt gagcgggtac ggctcccggt gcgagctgaa
     6481 atagtcgaac atccgtcggg ccgtcggcga cagcttgcgg tacttctccc atatgaattt
     6541 cgtgtagtgg tcgccagcaa acagcacgac gatttcctcg tcgatcagga cctggcaacg
     6601 ggacgttttc ttgccacggt ccaggacgcg gaagcggtgc agcagcgaca ccgattccag
     6661 gtgcccaacg cggtcggacg tgaagcccat cgccgtcgcc tgtaggcgcg acaggcattc
     6721 ctcggccttc gtgtaatacc ggccattgat cgaccagccc aggtcctggc aaagctcgta
     6781 gaacgtgaag gtgatcggct cgccgatagg ggtgcgcttc gcgtactcca acacctgctg
     6841 ccacaccagt tcgtcatcgt cggcccgcag ctcgacgccg gtgtaggtga tcttcacgtc
     6901 cttgttgacg tggaaaatga ccttgttttg cagcgcctcg cgcgggattt tcttgttgcg
     6961 cgtggtgaac agggcagagc gggccgtgtc gtttggcatc gctcgcatcg tgtccggcca
     7021 cggcgcaata tcgaacaagg aaagctgcat ttccttgatc tgctgcttcg tgtgtttcag
     7081 caacgcggcc tgcttggcct cgctgacctg ttttgccagg tcctcgccgg cggtttttcg
     7141 cttcttggtc gtcatagttc ctcgcgtgtc gatggtcatc gacttcgcca aacctgccgc
     7201 ctcctgttca agacgacgcg aacgctccac ggcggccgat ggcgcgggca gggcaggggg
     7261 agccagttgc acgctgtcgc gctcgatctt ggccgtagct tgctggacca tcgagccgac
     7321 ggactggaag gtttcgcggg gcgcacgcat gacggtgcgg cttgcgatgg tttcggcatc
     7381 ctcggcggaa aaccccgcgt cgatcagttc ttgcctgtat gccttccggt caaacgtccg
     7441 attcattcac cctccttgcg ggattgcccc gactcacgcc ggggcaatgt gcccttattc
     7501 ctgatttgac ccgcctggtg ccttggtgtc cagataatcc accttatcgg caatgaagtc
     7561 ggtcccgtag accgtctggc cgtccttctc gtacttggta ttccgaatct tgccctgcac
     7621 gaataccagc gaccccttgc ccaaatactt gccgtgggcc tcggcctgag agccaaaaca
     7681 cttgatgcgg aagaagtcgg tgcgctcctg cttgtcgccg gcatcgttgc gccacatcta
     7741 ggatctgcca ggaaccgtaa aaaggccgcg ttgctggcgt ttttccatag gctccgcccc
     7801 cctgacgagc atcacaaaaa tcgacgctca agtcagaggt ggcgaaaccc gacaggacta
     7861 taaagatacc aggcgtttcc ccctggaagc tccctcgtgc gctctcctgt tccgaccctg
     7921 ccgcttaccg gatacctgtc cgcctttctc ccttcgggaa gcgtggcgct ttctcatagc
     7981 tcacgctgta ggtatctcag ttcggtgtag gtcgttcgct ccaagctggg ctgtgtgcac
     8041 gaaccccccg ttcagcccga ccgctgcgcc ttatccggta actatcgtct tgagtccaac
     8101 ccggtaagac acgacttatc gccactggca gcagccactg gtaacaggat tagcagagcg
     8161 aggtatgtag gcggtgctac agagttcttg aagtggtggc ctaactacgg ctacactaga
     8221 agaacagtat ttggtatctg cgctctgctg aagccagtta ccttcggaaa aagagttggt
     8281 agctcttgat ccggcaaaca aaccaccgct ggtagcggtg gtttttttgt ttgcaagcag
     8341 cagattacgc gcagaaaaaa aggatctcaa gaagatcctt tgatcttttc tacggggtct
     8401 gacgctcagt ggaacgaaaa ctcacgttaa gggattttgg tcatgagatt atcaaaaagg
     8461 atcttcacct agatcctttt aaattaaaaa tgaagtttta aatcaatcta aagtatatat
     8521 gagtaaactt ggtctgacag ttaccaatgc ttaatcagtg aggcacctat ctcagcgatc
     8581 tgtctatttc gttcatccat agttgcctga ctccccgtcg tgtagataac tacgatacgg
     8641 gagggcttac catctggccc cagtgctgca atgataccgc gagaaccacg ctcaccggct
     8701 ccagatttat cagcaataaa ccagccagcc ggaagggccg agcgcagaag tggtcctgca
     8761 actttatccg cctccatcca gtctattaat tgttgccggg aagctagagt aagtagttcg
     8821 ccagttaata gtttgcgcaa cgttgttgcc attgctacag gcatcgtggt gtcacgctcg
     8881 tcgtttggta tggcttcatt cagctccggt tcccaacgat caaggcgagt tacatgatcc
     8941 cccatgttgt gcaaaaaagc ggttagctcc ttcggtcctc cgatcgttgt cagaagtaag
     9001 ttggccgcag tgttatcact catggttatg gcagcactgc ataattctct tactgtcatg
     9061 ccatccgtaa gatgcttttc tgtgactggt gagtactcaa ccaagtcatt ctgagaatag
     9121 tgtatgcggc gaccgagttg ctcttgcccg gcgtcaatac gggataatac cgcgccacat
     9181 agcagaactt taaaagtgct catcattgga aaacgttctt cggggcgaaa actctcaagg
     9241 atcttaccgc tgttgagatc cagttcgatg taacccactc gtgcacccaa ctgatcttca
     9301 gcatctttta ctttcaccag cgtttctggg tgagcaaaaa caggaaggca aaatgccgca
     9361 aaaaagggaa taagggcgac acggaaatgt tgaatactca tactcttcct ttttcaatat
     9421 tattgaagca tttatcaagg ttattgtctc atgagcggat acatatttga atgtatttag
     9481 aaaaataaac aaataggggt tccgcgcacg aattggccag cgctgccatt tttggggtga
     9541 ggccgttcgc ggccgagggg cgcagcccct ggggggatgg gaggcccgcg ttagcgggcc
     9601 gggagggttc gagaaggggg ggcacccccc ttcggcgtgc gcggtcacgc gcacagggcg
     9661 cagccctggt taaaaacaag gtttataaat attggtttaa aagcaggtta aaagacaggt
     9721 tagcggtggc cgaaaaacgg gcggaaaccc ttgcaaatgc tggattttct gcctgtggac
     9781 agcccctcaa atgtcaatag gtgcgcccct catctgtcag cactctgccc ctcaagtgtc
     9841 aaggatcgcg cccctcatct gtcagtagtc gcgcccctca agtgtcaata ccgcagggca
     9901 cttatcccca ggcttgtcca catcatctgt gggaaactcg cgtaaaatca ggcgttttcg
     9961 ccgatttgcg aggctggcca gctccacgtc gccggccgaa atcgagcctg cccctcatct
    10021 gtcaacgccg cgccgggtga gtcggcccct caagtgtcaa cgtccgcccc tcatctgtca
    10081 gtgagggcca agttttccgc gaggtatcca caacgccggc ggccgcggtg tctcgcacac
    10141 ggcttcgacg gcgtttctgg cgcgtttgca gggccataga cggccgccag cccagcggcg
    10201 agggcaacca gcccggtgag cgtcgcaaag gagatcctga tctgactgat gggctgcctg
    10261 tatcgagtgg tgattttgtg ccgagctgcc ggtcggggag ctgttggctg gctggtggca
    10321 ggatatattg tggtgtaaac aaattgacgc ttagacaact taataacaca ttgcggacgt
    10381 ttttaatgta ctggggtgga tgcagtgggc cccac
//
