# Supplementary material for: A modular cloning toolkit for genome editing in plants
Source: bioRxiv preprint, doi:10.1101/738021, version 3 (2019-10-23)
Supplement: GenBank DNA construct files [file 738021_file06.zip › pFH62.gb]

LOCUS       pFH62                   9854 bp    DNA     circular UNA 30-APR-2019
DEFINITION  Level1 ZmUBIp::SmCmsI (monocot optimized):NOSt (Position 2).
ACCESSION   urn.local...5l-aesjz9m
VERSION     urn.local...5l-aesjz9m
KEYWORDS    .
SOURCE      
  ORGANISM  
            .
FEATURES             Location/Qualifiers
     misc_feature    6..11
                     /Recognition_pattern="GAAGAC(2/6)"
                     /annotation_group="GAAGAC"
                     /label="BpiI"
                     /note="Geneious type: restriction site"
     promoter        34..928
                     /label="UBIQUITIN upstream Promoter region (Zea mays)"
     5'_UTR          929..1010
                     /modified_by="hahnf"
                     /label="UBIQUITIN Untranslated Exon 1 /5' UTR (Zea mays)"
     5'_UTR          929
                     /label="Start of transcription"
     misc._feature   1009..1012
                     /label="donor splice"
     intron          1011..2020
                     /label="UBIQUITIN intron (Zea mays)"
     misc._feature   2018..2021
                     /label="acceptor splice"
     5'_UTR          2021..2022
                     /label="UBIQUITIN Untranslated Exon 2/5' UTR (Zea mays)"
     sig_peptide     2023..2049
                     /created_by="hahnf"
                     /modified_by="hahnf"
                     /label="SV40 NLS"
     CDS             2023..5241
                     /created_by="hahnf"
                     /modified_by="hahnf"
                     /label="SmCmsI (monocot optimized)"
     Misc._feature   2023..2025
                     /modified_by="hahnf"
                     /label="native start of translation"
     Stop_codon      5242..5244
                     /created_by="hahnf"
                     /label="Stop"
     terminator      5249..5511
                     /vntifkey=43
                     /label="NOSt"
     misc_feature    complement(5522..5527)
                     /Recognition_pattern="GAAGAC(2/6)"
                     /annotation_group="GAAGAC"
                     /label="BpiI"
                     /note="Geneious type: restriction site"
     Misc._feature   complement(5543..5670)
                     /label="RB short"
     rep_origin      complement(7206..7820)
                     /modified_by="hahnf"
                     /Transferred_From="pFH13, pFH14, pFH15, pFH16, pFH17,
                     pFH18 , pFH19, pFH20, pFH21, pFH22, pFH32, pFH45, pFH46,
                     pFH47, pFH48, pFH55 , pFH76, pFH77, pFH78, pFH79, pFH91 ,
                     pFH92"
                     /Transferred_Similarity="99.84%"
                     /label="rep (pMB1)"
     CDS             complement(7983..8840)
                     /label="AmpR"
     Misc._feature   9685..9832
                     /label="LB"
ORIGIN      
        1 tctgtgaaga caagcaagaa ttcaagcttg gaggtgcagc gtgacccggt cgtgcccctc
       61 tctagagata atgagcattg catgtctaag ttataaaaaa ttaccacata ttttttttgt
      121 cacacttgtt tgaagtgcag tttatctatc tttatacata tatttaaact ttactctacg
      181 aataatataa tctatagtac tacaataata tcagtgtttt agagaatcat ataaatgaac
      241 agttagacat ggtctaaagg acaattgagt attttgacaa caggactcta cagttttatc
      301 tttttagtgt gcatgtgttc tccttttttt ttgcaaatag cttcacctat ataatacttc
      361 atccatttta ttagtacatc catttagggt ttagggttaa tggtttttat agactaattt
      421 ttttagtaca tctattttat tctattttag cctctaaatt aagaaaacta aaactctatt
      481 ttagtttttt tatttaataa tttagatata aaatagaata aaataaagtg actaaaaatt
      541 aaacaaatac cctttaagaa attaaaaaaa ctaaggaaac atttttcttg tttcgagtag
      601 ataatgccag cctgttaaac gccgtcgacg agtctaacgg acaccaacca gcgaaccagc
      661 agcgtcgcgt cgggccaagc gaagcagacg gcacggcatc tctgtcgctg cctctggacc
      721 cctctcgaga gttccgctcc accgttggac ttgctccgct gtcggcatcc agaaattgcg
      781 tggcggagcg gcagacgtga gccggcacgg caggcggcct cctcctcctc tcacggcacg
      841 gcagctacgg gggattcctt tcccaccgct ccttcgcttt cccttcctcg cccgccgtaa
      901 taaatagaca ccccctccac accctctttc cccaacctcg tgttgttcgg agcgcacaca
      961 cacacaacca gatctccccc aaatccaccc gtcggcacct ccgcttcaag gtacgccgct
     1021 cgtcctcccc ccccccccct ctctaccttc tctagatcgg cgttccggtc catggttagg
     1081 gcccggtagt tctacttctg ttcatgtttg tgttagatcc gtgtttgtgt tagatccgtg
     1141 ctgctagcgt tcgtacacgg atgcgacctg tacgtcagac acgttctgat tgctaacttg
     1201 ccagtgtttc tctttgggga atcctgggat ggctctagcc gttccgcaga cgggatcgat
     1261 ttcatgattt tttttgtttc gttgcatagg gtttggtttg cccttttcct ttatttcaat
     1321 atatgccgtg cacttgtttg tcgggtcatc ttttcatgct tttttttgtc ttggttgtga
     1381 tgatgtggtc tggttgggcg gtcgttctag atcggagtag aattctgttt caaactacct
     1441 ggtggattta ttaattttgg atctgtatgt gtgtgccata catattcata gttacgaatt
     1501 gaagatgatg gatggaaata tcgatctagg ataggtatac atgttgatgc gggttttact
     1561 gatgcatata cagagatgct ttttgttcgc ttggttgtga tgatgtggtg tggttgggcg
     1621 gtcgttcatt cgttctagat cggagtagaa tactgtttca aactacctgg tgtatttatt
     1681 aattttggaa ctgtatgtgt gtgtcataca tcttcatagt tacgagttta agatggatgg
     1741 aaatatcgat ctaggatagg tatacatgtt gatgtgggtt ttactgatgc atatacatga
     1801 tggcatatgc agcatctatt catatgctct aaccttgagt acctatctat tataataaac
     1861 aagtatgttt tataattatt ttgatcttga tatacttgga tgatggcata tgcagcagct
     1921 atatgtggat ttttttagcc ctgccttcat acgctattta tttgcttggt actgtttctt
     1981 ttgtcgatgc tcaccctgtt gtttggtgtt acttctgcag gaatggcccc aaagaagaaa
     2041 cggaaggtta tggagaagta caagataacc aagacgatca gatttaagct gctgccggac
     2101 aaaatacagg atatctccag gcaagttgca gtgctccaga actccacgaa cgccgagaag
     2161 aagaataatt tgcttcgcct tgtgcaacgg gggcaagaac tgccaaagct ccttaatgag
     2221 tacatcaggt attccgacaa ccataagttg aaaagcaacg ttacagtcca ttttagatgg
     2281 ctgcgcctgt tcaccaagga tctcttttac aactggaaaa aggacaacac agaaaagaaa
     2341 ataaaaatta gcgacgtcgt ctacctttcc cacgtgtttg aggcatttct taaagaatgg
     2401 gaatcgacga tcgagcgcgt caatgctgac tgcaacaagc cggaggagtc taaaacgcgg
     2461 gacgctgaga tcgcactcag catcaggaaa ctcggcataa agcaccagct ccctttcata
     2521 aagggctttg ttgataattc taatgacaag aactccgagg atacaaagtc taagctcacg
     2581 gcactgctgt ctgagtttga ggcggtcttg aagatctgcg aacagaatta tctgccctcg
     2641 caatcatcag gaatagctat tgctaaggca tccttcaatt actacaccat caataagaaa
     2701 caaaaagact ttgaggcgga gatcgtcgcc ctcaagaagc aactccatgc gagatacgga
     2761 aataaaaaat acgaccaact gctgagggag ctcaacctta taccacttaa agagctcccc
     2821 ttgaaggagt tgccgctgat cgagttttat tcggagatta agaagagaaa gtctacaaag
     2881 aagtccgaat ttttggaagc cgtttccaat ggtcttgtgt ttgatgacct taagtcaaag
     2941 ttccccctgt ttcagacgga gtcaaataag tatgacgagt acttgaagct tagcaataag
     3001 attactcaga aatcaacagc taaatccctc ctctcaaagg attcaccgga ggcccagaag
     3061 cttcagactg agattaccaa actcaagaag aataggggcg aatactttaa gaaggcgttt
     3121 ggcaaatacg tgcagctgtg cgaattgtat aaggaaattg cagggaaaag aggcaagctc
     3181 aaggggcaaa taaaggggat tgaaaacgag cggatagata gccagaggct gcagtactgg
     3241 gctttggtgc tcgaggacaa tcttaagcac tccctgatcc tgattcccaa ggaaaagaca
     3301 aacgagctgt acagaaaggt ttggggagca aaggatgacg gcgcatcctc ctcctcatca
     3361 tcgaccctct actacttcga gtccatgacg tacagagcac ttagaaagtt gtgcttcggc
     3421 atcaatggta acactttcct tccagaaatt cagaaggaac ttccgcaata caaccaaaag
     3481 gagttcggcg aattctgctt ccacaagagc aatgacgata aggagattga tgagccgaag
     3541 cttattagct tttatcagtc cgttctcaag actgatttcg tgaaaaacac acttgcgctc
     3601 ccccaatctg tgttcaacga ggtcgccatc cagagcttcg aaacacgcca ggatttccaa
     3661 atagccctcg aaaaatgctg ctacgcaaaa aaacagatca tttcagagtc cctcaaaaag
     3721 gaaattctcg aaaactacaa cactcagatc ttcaagatta cctccctcga cctgcagagg
     3781 tccgaacaga aaaatcttaa agggcacacg cgcatttgga atcgcttctg gactaagcaa
     3841 aacgaggaaa ttaattacaa tctcaggctt aatcctgaga tcgcaattgt gtggaggaag
     3901 gcaaagaaaa ctaggataga gaaatacgga gagcggtcgg tcctgtacga gcctgagaag
     3961 cgcaatcggt atcttcacga gcaatacaca ctgtgcacaa ccgttactga taatgctctc
     4021 aacaacgaga tcacatttgc gtttgaggac acaaagaaga agggcacgga aattgttaaa
     4081 tacaacgaaa aaatcaacca aacgctcaag aaggaattta acaaaaacca gttgtggttt
     4141 tacggaattg atgccggcga aattgagctt gccacacttg cacttatgaa caaggataag
     4201 gagcctcaac tcttcaccgt gtatgagctc aagaagttgg actttttcaa gcacggctac
     4261 atttacaata aggaaaggga gctcgtgatt cgggagaagc cttacaaggc tatccagaat
     4321 ctcagctact tcctcaatga ggagctgtac gaaaagacct ttcgcgatgg gaagtttaac
     4381 gagacttata atgaactctt caaggaaaag catgtgtccg caattgacct gactacagcc
     4441 aaggtcataa acggcaagat aattctcaac ggtgacatga tcacttttct gaacctccgg
     4501 atccttcatg cgcaacggaa aatctacgag gagctgattg agaatccgca cgcagagttg
     4561 aaggaaaaag actacaaact gtattttgag atcgagggga aggataagga catctatatc
     4621 tcacgcctcg actttgagta catcaagccg tatcaagaga tatccaacta tctttttgca
     4681 tactttgcat ctcaacagat caacgaggcg agggaggaag aacagatcaa ccaaaccaaa
     4741 cgcgccctgg cagggaacat gattggggtc atctattacc tctaccagaa gtacagaggt
     4801 attatatcta ttgaggacct taagcaaacc aaggtcgaat ccgacaggaa caaattcgag
     4861 gggaatatcg agcgccctct cgagtgggcg ctttatagaa agttccagca ggaaggctac
     4921 gtgcctccta ttagcgagct catcaagttg agagaacttg agaagttccc gctcaaggat
     4981 gtcaagcaac caaagtacga gaacatccag cagttcggca taatcaaatt tgtgagcccg
     5041 gaagaaactt ctacgacttg tcctaaatgc ctccgccgct tcaaggacta cgacaaaaac
     5101 aagcaggagg gcttctgcaa gtgccaatgc ggatttgaca cgcgcaacga cctgaaaggg
     5161 ttcgaaggtc tgaacgaccc agataaggtc gctgcgttca acattgcgaa gcgcggtttc
     5221 gaggatcttc agaagtacaa gtaagcttgt caagcagatc gttcaaacat ttggcaataa
     5281 agtttcttaa gattgaatcc tgttgccggt cttgcgatga ttatcatata atttctgttg
     5341 aattacgtta agcatgtaat aattaacatg taatgcatga cgttatttat gagatgggtt
     5401 tttatgatta gagtcccgca attatacatt taatacgcga tagaaaacaa aatatagcgc
     5461 gcaaactagg ataaattatc gcgcgcggtg tcatctatgt tactagatcg acgctactat
     5521 tgtcttctgc acgaagtggt ttaaactatc agtgtttgac aggatatatt ggcgggtaaa
     5581 cctaagagaa aagagcgttt attagaataa tcggatattt aaaagggcgt gaaaaggttt
     5641 atccgttcgt ccatttgtat gtgcatgcca accacagggt tccccagatc aggcgctggc
     5701 tgctgaaccc ccagccggaa ctgaccccac aaggccctag cgtttgcaat gcaccaggtc
     5761 atcattgacc caggcgtgtt ccaccaggcc gctgcctcgc aactcttcgc aggcttcgcc
     5821 gacctgctcg cgccacttct tcacgcgggt ggaatccgat ccgcacatga ggcggaaggt
     5881 ttccagcttg agcgggtacg gctcccggtg cgagctgaaa tagtcgaaca tccgtcgggc
     5941 cgtcggcgac agcttgcggt acttctccca tatgaatttc gtgtagtggt cgccagcaaa
     6001 cagcacgacg atttcctcgt cgatcaggac ctggcaacgg gacgttttct tgccacggtc
     6061 caggacgcgg aagcggtgca gcagcgacac cgattccagg tgcccaacgc ggtcggacgt
     6121 gaagcccatc gccgtcgcct gtaggcgcga caggcattcc tcggccttcg tgtaataccg
     6181 gccattgatc gaccagccca ggtcctggca aagctcgtag aacgtgaagg tgatcggctc
     6241 gccgataggg gtgcgcttcg cgtactccaa cacctgctgc cacaccagtt cgtcatcgtc
     6301 ggcccgcagc tcgacgccgg tgtaggtgat cttcacgtcc ttgttgacgt ggaaaatgac
     6361 cttgttttgc agcgcctcgc gcgggatttt cttgttgcgc gtggtgaaca gggcagagcg
     6421 ggccgtgtcg tttggcatcg ctcgcatcgt gtccggccac ggcgcaatat cgaacaagga
     6481 aagctgcatt tccttgatct gctgcttcgt gtgtttcagc aacgcggcct gcttggcctc
     6541 gctgacctgt tttgccaggt cctcgccggc ggtttttcgc ttcttggtcg tcatagttcc
     6601 tcgcgtgtcg atggtcatcg acttcgccaa acctgccgcc tcctgttcaa gacgacgcga
     6661 acgctccacg gcggccgatg gcgcgggcag ggcaggggga gccagttgca cgctgtcgcg
     6721 ctcgatcttg gccgtagctt gctggaccat cgagccgacg gactggaagg tttcgcgggg
     6781 cgcacgcatg acggtgcggc ttgcgatggt ttcggcatcc tcggcggaaa accccgcgtc
     6841 gatcagttct tgcctgtatg ccttccggtc aaacgtccga ttcattcacc ctccttgcgg
     6901 gattgccccg actcacgccg gggcaatgtg cccttattcc tgatttgacc cgcctggtgc
     6961 cttggtgtcc agataatcca ccttatcggc aatgaagtcg gtcccgtaga ccgtctggcc
     7021 gtccttctcg tacttggtat tccgaatctt gccctgcacg aataccagcg accccttgcc
     7081 caaatacttg ccgtgggcct cggcctgaga gccaaaacac ttgatgcgga agaagtcggt
     7141 gcgctcctgc ttgtcgccgg catcgttgcg ccacatctag gatctgccag gaaccgtaaa
     7201 aaggccgcgt tgctggcgtt tttccatagg ctccgccccc ctgacgagca tcacaaaaat
     7261 cgacgctcaa gtcagaggtg gcgaaacccg acaggactat aaagatacca ggcgtttccc
     7321 cctggaagct ccctcgtgcg ctctcctgtt ccgaccctgc cgcttaccgg atacctgtcc
     7381 gcctttctcc cttcgggaag cgtggcgctt tctcatagct cacgctgtag gtatctcagt
     7441 tcggtgtagg tcgttcgctc caagctgggc tgtgtgcacg aaccccccgt tcagcccgac
     7501 cgctgcgcct tatccggtaa ctatcgtctt gagtccaacc cggtaagaca cgacttatcg
     7561 ccactggcag cagccactgg taacaggatt agcagagcga ggtatgtagg cggtgctaca
     7621 gagttcttga agtggtggcc taactacggc tacactagaa gaacagtatt tggtatctgc
     7681 gctctgctga agccagttac cttcggaaaa agagttggta gctcttgatc cggcaaacaa
     7741 accaccgctg gtagcggtgg tttttttgtt tgcaagcagc agattacgcg cagaaaaaaa
     7801 ggatctcaag aagatccttt gatcttttct acggggtctg acgctcagtg gaacgaaaac
     7861 tcacgttaag ggattttggt catgagatta tcaaaaagga tcttcaccta gatcctttta
     7921 aattaaaaat gaagttttaa atcaatctaa agtatatatg agtaaacttg gtctgacagt
     7981 taccaatgct taatcagtga ggcacctatc tcagcgatct gtctatttcg ttcatccata
     8041 gttgcctgac tccccgtcgt gtagataact acgatacggg agggcttacc atctggcccc
     8101 agtgctgcaa tgataccgcg agaaccacgc tcaccggctc cagatttatc agcaataaac
     8161 cagccagccg gaagggccga gcgcagaagt ggtcctgcaa ctttatccgc ctccatccag
     8221 tctattaatt gttgccggga agctagagta agtagttcgc cagttaatag tttgcgcaac
     8281 gttgttgcca ttgctacagg catcgtggtg tcacgctcgt cgtttggtat ggcttcattc
     8341 agctccggtt cccaacgatc aaggcgagtt acatgatccc ccatgttgtg caaaaaagcg
     8401 gttagctcct tcggtcctcc gatcgttgtc agaagtaagt tggccgcagt gttatcactc
     8461 atggttatgg cagcactgca taattctctt actgtcatgc catccgtaag atgcttttct
     8521 gtgactggtg agtactcaac caagtcattc tgagaatagt gtatgcggcg accgagttgc
     8581 tcttgcccgg cgtcaatacg ggataatacc gcgccacata gcagaacttt aaaagtgctc
     8641 atcattggaa aacgttcttc ggggcgaaaa ctctcaagga tcttaccgct gttgagatcc
     8701 agttcgatgt aacccactcg tgcacccaac tgatcttcag catcttttac tttcaccagc
     8761 gtttctgggt gagcaaaaac aggaaggcaa aatgccgcaa aaaagggaat aagggcgaca
     8821 cggaaatgtt gaatactcat actcttcctt tttcaatatt attgaagcat ttatcaaggt
     8881 tattgtctca tgagcggata catatttgaa tgtatttaga aaaataaaca aataggggtt
     8941 ccgcgcacga attggccagc gctgccattt ttggggtgag gccgttcgcg gccgaggggc
     9001 gcagcccctg gggggatggg aggcccgcgt tagcgggccg ggagggttcg agaagggggg
     9061 gcacccccct tcggcgtgcg cggtcacgcg cacagggcgc agccctggtt aaaaacaagg
     9121 tttataaata ttggtttaaa agcaggttaa aagacaggtt agcggtggcc gaaaaacggg
     9181 cggaaaccct tgcaaatgct ggattttctg cctgtggaca gcccctcaaa tgtcaatagg
     9241 tgcgcccctc atctgtcagc actctgcccc tcaagtgtca aggatcgcgc ccctcatctg
     9301 tcagtagtcg cgcccctcaa gtgtcaatac cgcagggcac ttatccccag gcttgtccac
     9361 atcatctgtg ggaaactcgc gtaaaatcag gcgttttcgc cgatttgcga ggctggccag
     9421 ctccacgtcg ccggccgaaa tcgagcctgc ccctcatctg tcaacgccgc gccgggtgag
     9481 tcggcccctc aagtgtcaac gtccgcccct catctgtcag tgagggccaa gttttccgcg
     9541 aggtatccac aacgccggcg gccgcggtgt ctcgcacacg gcttcgacgg cgtttctggc
     9601 gcgtttgcag ggccatagac ggccgccagc ccagcggcga gggcaaccag cccggtgagc
     9661 gtcgcaaagg agatcctgat ctgactgatg ggctgcctgt atcgagtggt gattttgtgc
     9721 cgagctgccg gtcggggagc tgttggctgg ctggtggcag gatatattgt ggtgtaaaca
     9781 aattgacgct tagacaactt aataacacat tgcggacgtt tttaatgtac tggggtggat
     9841 gcagtgggcc ccac
//
