# Supplementary material for: A modular cloning toolkit for genome editing in plants
Source: bioRxiv preprint, doi:10.1101/738021, version 3 (2019-10-23)
Supplement: GenBank DNA construct files [file 738021_file06.zip › pFH63.gb]

LOCUS       pFH63                   9833 bp    DNA     circular UNA 30-APR-2019
DEFINITION  Level1 ZmUBIp::MiCmsI (monocot optimized):NOSt (Position 2).
ACCESSION   urn.local...5m-aesjz9m
VERSION     urn.local...5m-aesjz9m
KEYWORDS    .
SOURCE      
  ORGANISM  
            .
FEATURES             Location/Qualifiers
     misc_feature    6..11
                     /Recognition_pattern="GAAGAC(2/6)"
                     /annotation_group="GAAGAC"
                     /label="BpiI"
                     /note="Geneious type: restriction site"
     promoter        34..928
                     /label="UBIQUITIN upstream Promoter region (Zea mays)"
     5'_UTR          929..1010
                     /modified_by="hahnf"
                     /label="UBIQUITIN Untranslated Exon 1 /5' UTR (Zea mays)"
     5'_UTR          929
                     /label="Start of transcription"
     misc._feature   1009..1012
                     /label="donor splice"
     intron          1011..2020
                     /label="UBIQUITIN intron (Zea mays)"
     misc._feature   2018..2021
                     /label="acceptor splice"
     5'_UTR          2021..2022
                     /label="UBIQUITIN Untranslated Exon 2/5' UTR (Zea mays)"
     sig_peptide     2023..2049
                     /created_by="hahnf"
                     /modified_by="hahnf"
                     /label="SV40 NLS"
     CDS             2023..5220
                     /created_by="hahnf"
                     /modified_by="hahnf"
                     /label="MiCmsI (monocot optimized)"
     Misc._Feature   2023..2025
                     /label="native start of translation"
     Stop_codon      5221..5223
                     /created_by="hahnf"
                     /label="Stop"
     terminator      5228..5490
                     /vntifkey=43
                     /label="NOSt"
     misc_feature    complement(5501..5506)
                     /Recognition_pattern="GAAGAC(2/6)"
                     /annotation_group="GAAGAC"
                     /label="BpiI"
                     /note="Geneious type: restriction site"
     Misc._feature   complement(5522..5649)
                     /label="RB short"
     rep_origin      complement(7185..7799)
                     /modified_by="hahnf"
                     /Transferred_From="pFH13, pFH14, pFH15, pFH16, pFH17,
                     pFH18 , pFH19, pFH20, pFH21, pFH22, pFH32, pFH45, pFH46,
                     pFH47, pFH48, pFH55 , pFH76, pFH77, pFH78, pFH79, pFH91 ,
                     pFH92"
                     /Transferred_Similarity="99.84%"
                     /label="rep (pMB1)"
     CDS             complement(7962..8819)
                     /label="AmpR"
     Misc._feature   9664..9811
                     /label="LB"
ORIGIN      
        1 tctgtgaaga caagcaagaa ttcaagcttg gaggtgcagc gtgacccggt cgtgcccctc
       61 tctagagata atgagcattg catgtctaag ttataaaaaa ttaccacata ttttttttgt
      121 cacacttgtt tgaagtgcag tttatctatc tttatacata tatttaaact ttactctacg
      181 aataatataa tctatagtac tacaataata tcagtgtttt agagaatcat ataaatgaac
      241 agttagacat ggtctaaagg acaattgagt attttgacaa caggactcta cagttttatc
      301 tttttagtgt gcatgtgttc tccttttttt ttgcaaatag cttcacctat ataatacttc
      361 atccatttta ttagtacatc catttagggt ttagggttaa tggtttttat agactaattt
      421 ttttagtaca tctattttat tctattttag cctctaaatt aagaaaacta aaactctatt
      481 ttagtttttt tatttaataa tttagatata aaatagaata aaataaagtg actaaaaatt
      541 aaacaaatac cctttaagaa attaaaaaaa ctaaggaaac atttttcttg tttcgagtag
      601 ataatgccag cctgttaaac gccgtcgacg agtctaacgg acaccaacca gcgaaccagc
      661 agcgtcgcgt cgggccaagc gaagcagacg gcacggcatc tctgtcgctg cctctggacc
      721 cctctcgaga gttccgctcc accgttggac ttgctccgct gtcggcatcc agaaattgcg
      781 tggcggagcg gcagacgtga gccggcacgg caggcggcct cctcctcctc tcacggcacg
      841 gcagctacgg gggattcctt tcccaccgct ccttcgcttt cccttcctcg cccgccgtaa
      901 taaatagaca ccccctccac accctctttc cccaacctcg tgttgttcgg agcgcacaca
      961 cacacaacca gatctccccc aaatccaccc gtcggcacct ccgcttcaag gtacgccgct
     1021 cgtcctcccc ccccccccct ctctaccttc tctagatcgg cgttccggtc catggttagg
     1081 gcccggtagt tctacttctg ttcatgtttg tgttagatcc gtgtttgtgt tagatccgtg
     1141 ctgctagcgt tcgtacacgg atgcgacctg tacgtcagac acgttctgat tgctaacttg
     1201 ccagtgtttc tctttgggga atcctgggat ggctctagcc gttccgcaga cgggatcgat
     1261 ttcatgattt tttttgtttc gttgcatagg gtttggtttg cccttttcct ttatttcaat
     1321 atatgccgtg cacttgtttg tcgggtcatc ttttcatgct tttttttgtc ttggttgtga
     1381 tgatgtggtc tggttgggcg gtcgttctag atcggagtag aattctgttt caaactacct
     1441 ggtggattta ttaattttgg atctgtatgt gtgtgccata catattcata gttacgaatt
     1501 gaagatgatg gatggaaata tcgatctagg ataggtatac atgttgatgc gggttttact
     1561 gatgcatata cagagatgct ttttgttcgc ttggttgtga tgatgtggtg tggttgggcg
     1621 gtcgttcatt cgttctagat cggagtagaa tactgtttca aactacctgg tgtatttatt
     1681 aattttggaa ctgtatgtgt gtgtcataca tcttcatagt tacgagttta agatggatgg
     1741 aaatatcgat ctaggatagg tatacatgtt gatgtgggtt ttactgatgc atatacatga
     1801 tggcatatgc agcatctatt catatgctct aaccttgagt acctatctat tataataaac
     1861 aagtatgttt tataattatt ttgatcttga tatacttgga tgatggcata tgcagcagct
     1921 atatgtggat ttttttagcc ctgccttcat acgctattta tttgcttggt actgtttctt
     1981 ttgtcgatgc tcaccctgtt gtttggtgtt acttctgcag gaatggcccc aaagaagaaa
     2041 cggaaggtta tggagataca ggagcttaag aacctgtacg aggtcaagaa aacagtgagg
     2101 ttcgagctca agccctcgaa gaagaagata ttcgagggtg gggacgtcat taagctccag
     2161 aaggactttg agaaggtcca gaagttcttc ctggacatct tcgtctacaa gaatgagcac
     2221 acaaagctgg agtttaaaaa gaagcgcgaa atcaaataca cctggttgag aacaaacacg
     2281 aagaacgagt tctacaattg gagggggaag agcgataccg ggaagaacta cgccctgaat
     2341 aagattggat tcctcgccga agagatactc aggtggctga acgagtggca ggagctcact
     2401 aagtcactga aggacctcac acaaagggag gagcataagc aggagaggaa gagcgatatc
     2461 gcgttcgtgc ttaggaattt tctgaaaagg cagaacctcc catttataaa ggacttcttc
     2521 aatgctgtga ttgatatcca agggaagcaa gggaaagaat ctgatgacaa gataagaaag
     2581 ttccgggaag aaatcaagga gatcgagaaa aatcttaacg cgtgtagccg cgagtatctc
     2641 cctacccaga gcaacggtgt tttgttgtat aaggcgtcgt tttcgtacta tacgcttaac
     2701 aaaactccga aagaatacga ggacctgaag aaggagaagg aaagcgaatt gagttccgtg
     2761 cttctgaagg agatctatcg caggaagcgc ttcaatcgga ccaccaacca aaaagataca
     2821 ctctttgaat gtacctctga ctggctggtg aaaatcaaac tggggaagga tatctacgag
     2881 tggacccttg acgaggctta tcagaagatg aagatatgga aagccaacca gaaatcgaat
     2941 tttattgaag ccgtcgccgg cgataagttg actcaccaaa actttcggaa gcaattccct
     3001 ctgttcgatg cttccgatga agattttgag acgttctaca ggcttaccaa ggcccttgac
     3061 aagaatcctg aaaacgcgaa aaagatcgcc cagaagcgcg ggaaattttt caatgcacca
     3121 aatgagactg ttcaaactaa gaactatcat gagttgtgcg agctgtataa gcggatcgca
     3181 gtgaagagag gcaagattat tgccgagata aagggcatcg agaacgaaga agtgcagtca
     3241 cagcttttga cccattgggc tgttatcgcg gaagagcggg acaagaagtt tatcgtgctt
     3301 attccacgca agaacggagg caagctggag aatcataaaa atgcccacgc tttcctgcaa
     3361 gaaaaggata ggaaagagcc gaacgatatt aaggtgtacc attttaaatc tctcacgctg
     3421 cgctctctgg agaagctttg tttcaaggag gccaaaaata ccttcgcccc tgaaataaag
     3481 aaagaaacga accctaagat ctggttccct acgtacaaac aggaatggaa ttcgactccg
     3541 gaaagattga taaaatttta caagcaggtc ttgcaatcca actatgctca gacttacctg
     3601 gatctcgttg atttcggcaa cctgaatacc tttctggaga ctcatttcac cacactcgag
     3661 gagttcgagt ctgaccttga aaagacgtgt tatacgaaag tgcctgtgta ctttgcgaag
     3721 aaggaacttg aaacctttgc tgatgagttt gaggccgaag tgtttgagat tacgaccaga
     3781 tcgatctcga ccgagtcgaa gaggaaagaa aatgcccacg ctgagatctg gagagatttt
     3841 tggtcacgcg agaacgaaga agagaatcat atcacccgct tgaatcccga agtctctgtc
     3901 ctctataggg atgagataaa agaaaaatcc aacacctcgc ggaaaaatcg caagtccaat
     3961 gctaacaacc gcttcagcga cccaagattt acgcttgcga ccacgataac actgaacgct
     4021 gacaagaaga agtccaatct tgccttcaaa acagtcgagg atataaatat ccacatagac
     4081 aacttcaata agaaattttc taagaacttt tccggcgagt gggtctacgg tatcgatcgg
     4141 ggtctgaagg agctggcaac attgaacgtc gtgaagttta gcgatgtgaa aaacgtgttc
     4201 ggcgtgtctc agcctaagga gtttgctaag atccctatct acaagttgag ggacgagaag
     4261 gctatcctga aggatgaaaa cggcctgagc ctgaagaatg ctaaggggga ggctaggaaa
     4321 gtgattgaca atattagcga cgtgctcgag gaggggaaag aacccgacag cacactcttt
     4381 gaaaaacggg aagtgagctc cattgacctt actagagcga agctgataaa gggacacatt
     4441 atcagcaacg gtgaccagaa aacctatttg aaattgaagg aaacctccgc caagagaaga
     4501 atcttcgaac tgttttccac tgcgaagatt gacaaatctt ctcagttcca tgttcggaaa
     4561 acgatagaac tgtctggtac gaagatttac tggctctgtg agtggcagcg gcaagactcc
     4621 tggcgcacag agaaggtgtc tcttcgcaac acgctcaagg gatacctcca gaatttggat
     4681 ctgaagaatc gcttcgaaaa tatcgaaacc atcgaaaaaa ttaatcatct gcgcgatgct
     4741 atcacagcaa acatggtcgg tattttgtca catctccaga acaaactcga aatgcaggga
     4801 gttatagcac tggagaacct ggataccgtc cgggagcagt ccaacaagaa gatgattgat
     4861 gaacacttcg aacagtcaaa cgagcacgtt agcaggcgcc tggagtgggc gttgtactgc
     4921 aagttcgcga acactggtga agttccacct cagattaagg agagcatctt cctgcgggat
     4981 gagttcaaag tttgtcagat tggtattttg aatttcatcg acgtgaaggg tacctcgagc
     5041 aactgcccca actgcgatca ggagtctagg aaaaccggat cacatttcat ttgcaatttc
     5101 cagaacaatt gcatatttag ctccaaggaa aaccggaacc tcctcgaaca aaatctgcac
     5161 aattcagacg acgtcgctgc ttttaacatt gcgaagcggg ggttggaaat agttaaggtc
     5221 taggcttgtc aagcagatcg ttcaaacatt tggcaataaa gtttcttaag attgaatcct
     5281 gttgccggtc ttgcgatgat tatcatataa tttctgttga attacgttaa gcatgtaata
     5341 attaacatgt aatgcatgac gttatttatg agatgggttt ttatgattag agtcccgcaa
     5401 ttatacattt aatacgcgat agaaaacaaa atatagcgcg caaactagga taaattatcg
     5461 cgcgcggtgt catctatgtt actagatcga cgctactatt gtcttctgca cgaagtggtt
     5521 taaactatca gtgtttgaca ggatatattg gcgggtaaac ctaagagaaa agagcgttta
     5581 ttagaataat cggatattta aaagggcgtg aaaaggttta tccgttcgtc catttgtatg
     5641 tgcatgccaa ccacagggtt ccccagatca ggcgctggct gctgaacccc cagccggaac
     5701 tgaccccaca aggccctagc gtttgcaatg caccaggtca tcattgaccc aggcgtgttc
     5761 caccaggccg ctgcctcgca actcttcgca ggcttcgccg acctgctcgc gccacttctt
     5821 cacgcgggtg gaatccgatc cgcacatgag gcggaaggtt tccagcttga gcgggtacgg
     5881 ctcccggtgc gagctgaaat agtcgaacat ccgtcgggcc gtcggcgaca gcttgcggta
     5941 cttctcccat atgaatttcg tgtagtggtc gccagcaaac agcacgacga tttcctcgtc
     6001 gatcaggacc tggcaacggg acgttttctt gccacggtcc aggacgcgga agcggtgcag
     6061 cagcgacacc gattccaggt gcccaacgcg gtcggacgtg aagcccatcg ccgtcgcctg
     6121 taggcgcgac aggcattcct cggccttcgt gtaataccgg ccattgatcg accagcccag
     6181 gtcctggcaa agctcgtaga acgtgaaggt gatcggctcg ccgatagggg tgcgcttcgc
     6241 gtactccaac acctgctgcc acaccagttc gtcatcgtcg gcccgcagct cgacgccggt
     6301 gtaggtgatc ttcacgtcct tgttgacgtg gaaaatgacc ttgttttgca gcgcctcgcg
     6361 cgggattttc ttgttgcgcg tggtgaacag ggcagagcgg gccgtgtcgt ttggcatcgc
     6421 tcgcatcgtg tccggccacg gcgcaatatc gaacaaggaa agctgcattt ccttgatctg
     6481 ctgcttcgtg tgtttcagca acgcggcctg cttggcctcg ctgacctgtt ttgccaggtc
     6541 ctcgccggcg gtttttcgct tcttggtcgt catagttcct cgcgtgtcga tggtcatcga
     6601 cttcgccaaa cctgccgcct cctgttcaag acgacgcgaa cgctccacgg cggccgatgg
     6661 cgcgggcagg gcagggggag ccagttgcac gctgtcgcgc tcgatcttgg ccgtagcttg
     6721 ctggaccatc gagccgacgg actggaaggt ttcgcggggc gcacgcatga cggtgcggct
     6781 tgcgatggtt tcggcatcct cggcggaaaa ccccgcgtcg atcagttctt gcctgtatgc
     6841 cttccggtca aacgtccgat tcattcaccc tccttgcggg attgccccga ctcacgccgg
     6901 ggcaatgtgc ccttattcct gatttgaccc gcctggtgcc ttggtgtcca gataatccac
     6961 cttatcggca atgaagtcgg tcccgtagac cgtctggccg tccttctcgt acttggtatt
     7021 ccgaatcttg ccctgcacga ataccagcga ccccttgccc aaatacttgc cgtgggcctc
     7081 ggcctgagag ccaaaacact tgatgcggaa gaagtcggtg cgctcctgct tgtcgccggc
     7141 atcgttgcgc cacatctagg atctgccagg aaccgtaaaa aggccgcgtt gctggcgttt
     7201 ttccataggc tccgcccccc tgacgagcat cacaaaaatc gacgctcaag tcagaggtgg
     7261 cgaaacccga caggactata aagataccag gcgtttcccc ctggaagctc cctcgtgcgc
     7321 tctcctgttc cgaccctgcc gcttaccgga tacctgtccg cctttctccc ttcgggaagc
     7381 gtggcgcttt ctcatagctc acgctgtagg tatctcagtt cggtgtaggt cgttcgctcc
     7441 aagctgggct gtgtgcacga accccccgtt cagcccgacc gctgcgcctt atccggtaac
     7501 tatcgtcttg agtccaaccc ggtaagacac gacttatcgc cactggcagc agccactggt
     7561 aacaggatta gcagagcgag gtatgtaggc ggtgctacag agttcttgaa gtggtggcct
     7621 aactacggct acactagaag aacagtattt ggtatctgcg ctctgctgaa gccagttacc
     7681 ttcggaaaaa gagttggtag ctcttgatcc ggcaaacaaa ccaccgctgg tagcggtggt
     7741 ttttttgttt gcaagcagca gattacgcgc agaaaaaaag gatctcaaga agatcctttg
     7801 atcttttcta cggggtctga cgctcagtgg aacgaaaact cacgttaagg gattttggtc
     7861 atgagattat caaaaaggat cttcacctag atccttttaa attaaaaatg aagttttaaa
     7921 tcaatctaaa gtatatatga gtaaacttgg tctgacagtt accaatgctt aatcagtgag
     7981 gcacctatct cagcgatctg tctatttcgt tcatccatag ttgcctgact ccccgtcgtg
     8041 tagataacta cgatacggga gggcttacca tctggcccca gtgctgcaat gataccgcga
     8101 gaaccacgct caccggctcc agatttatca gcaataaacc agccagccgg aagggccgag
     8161 cgcagaagtg gtcctgcaac tttatccgcc tccatccagt ctattaattg ttgccgggaa
     8221 gctagagtaa gtagttcgcc agttaatagt ttgcgcaacg ttgttgccat tgctacaggc
     8281 atcgtggtgt cacgctcgtc gtttggtatg gcttcattca gctccggttc ccaacgatca
     8341 aggcgagtta catgatcccc catgttgtgc aaaaaagcgg ttagctcctt cggtcctccg
     8401 atcgttgtca gaagtaagtt ggccgcagtg ttatcactca tggttatggc agcactgcat
     8461 aattctctta ctgtcatgcc atccgtaaga tgcttttctg tgactggtga gtactcaacc
     8521 aagtcattct gagaatagtg tatgcggcga ccgagttgct cttgcccggc gtcaatacgg
     8581 gataataccg cgccacatag cagaacttta aaagtgctca tcattggaaa acgttcttcg
     8641 gggcgaaaac tctcaaggat cttaccgctg ttgagatcca gttcgatgta acccactcgt
     8701 gcacccaact gatcttcagc atcttttact ttcaccagcg tttctgggtg agcaaaaaca
     8761 ggaaggcaaa atgccgcaaa aaagggaata agggcgacac ggaaatgttg aatactcata
     8821 ctcttccttt ttcaatatta ttgaagcatt tatcaaggtt attgtctcat gagcggatac
     8881 atatttgaat gtatttagaa aaataaacaa ataggggttc cgcgcacgaa ttggccagcg
     8941 ctgccatttt tggggtgagg ccgttcgcgg ccgaggggcg cagcccctgg ggggatggga
     9001 ggcccgcgtt agcgggccgg gagggttcga gaaggggggg cacccccctt cggcgtgcgc
     9061 ggtcacgcgc acagggcgca gccctggtta aaaacaaggt ttataaatat tggtttaaaa
     9121 gcaggttaaa agacaggtta gcggtggccg aaaaacgggc ggaaaccctt gcaaatgctg
     9181 gattttctgc ctgtggacag cccctcaaat gtcaataggt gcgcccctca tctgtcagca
     9241 ctctgcccct caagtgtcaa ggatcgcgcc cctcatctgt cagtagtcgc gcccctcaag
     9301 tgtcaatacc gcagggcact tatccccagg cttgtccaca tcatctgtgg gaaactcgcg
     9361 taaaatcagg cgttttcgcc gatttgcgag gctggccagc tccacgtcgc cggccgaaat
     9421 cgagcctgcc cctcatctgt caacgccgcg ccgggtgagt cggcccctca agtgtcaacg
     9481 tccgcccctc atctgtcagt gagggccaag ttttccgcga ggtatccaca acgccggcgg
     9541 ccgcggtgtc tcgcacacgg cttcgacggc gtttctggcg cgtttgcagg gccatagacg
     9601 gccgccagcc cagcggcgag ggcaaccagc ccggtgagcg tcgcaaagga gatcctgatc
     9661 tgactgatgg gctgcctgta tcgagtggtg attttgtgcc gagctgccgg tcggggagct
     9721 gttggctggc tggtggcagg atatattgtg gtgtaaacaa attgacgctt agacaactta
     9781 ataacacatt gcggacgttt ttaatgtact ggggtggatg cagtgggccc cac
//
