# Supplementary material for: A modular cloning toolkit for genome editing in plants
Source: bioRxiv preprint, doi:10.1101/738021, version 3 (2019-10-23)
Supplement: GenBank DNA construct files [file 738021_file06.zip › pFH64.gb]

LOCUS       pFH64                   9863 bp    DNA     circular UNA 30-APR-2019
DEFINITION  Level1 ZmUBIp::ObCmsI (monocot optimized):NOSt (Position 2).
ACCESSION   urn.local...5n-aesjz9n
VERSION     urn.local...5n-aesjz9n
KEYWORDS    .
SOURCE      
  ORGANISM  
            .
FEATURES             Location/Qualifiers
     misc_feature    6..11
                     /Recognition_pattern="GAAGAC(2/6)"
                     /annotation_group="GAAGAC"
                     /label="BpiI"
                     /note="Geneious type: restriction site"
     promoter        34..928
                     /label="UBIQUITIN upstream Promoter region (Zea mays)"
     5'_UTR          929..1010
                     /modified_by="hahnf"
                     /label="UBIQUITIN Untranslated Exon 1 /5' UTR (Zea mays)"
     5'_UTR          929
                     /label="Start of transcription"
     misc._feature   1009..1012
                     /label="donor splice"
     intron          1011..2020
                     /label="UBIQUITIN intron (Zea mays)"
     misc._feature   2018..2021
                     /label="acceptor splice"
     5'_UTR          2021..2022
                     /label="UBIQUITIN Untranslated Exon 2/5' UTR (Zea mays)"
     sig_peptide     2023..2049
                     /created_by="hahnf"
                     /modified_by="hahnf"
                     /label="SV40 NLS"
     CDS             2023..5250
                     /created_by="hahnf"
                     /modified_by="hahnf"
                     /label="ObCmsI (monocot optimized)"
     Misc._Feature   2023..2025
                     /label="native start of translation"
     Stop_codon      5251..5253
                     /created_by="hahnf"
                     /label="Stop"
     terminator      5258..5520
                     /vntifkey=43
                     /label="NOSt"
     misc_feature    complement(5531..5536)
                     /Recognition_pattern="GAAGAC(2/6)"
                     /annotation_group="GAAGAC"
                     /label="BpiI"
                     /note="Geneious type: restriction site"
     Misc._feature   complement(5552..5679)
                     /label="RB short"
     rep_origin      complement(7215..7829)
                     /modified_by="hahnf"
                     /Transferred_From="pFH13, pFH14, pFH15, pFH16, pFH17,
                     pFH18 , pFH19, pFH20, pFH21, pFH22, pFH32, pFH45, pFH46,
                     pFH47, pFH48, pFH55 , pFH76, pFH77, pFH78, pFH79, pFH91 ,
                     pFH92"
                     /Transferred_Similarity="99.84%"
                     /label="rep (pMB1)"
     CDS             complement(7992..8849)
                     /label="AmpR"
     Misc._feature   9694..9841
                     /label="LB"
ORIGIN      
        1 tctgtgaaga caagcaagaa ttcaagcttg gaggtgcagc gtgacccggt cgtgcccctc
       61 tctagagata atgagcattg catgtctaag ttataaaaaa ttaccacata ttttttttgt
      121 cacacttgtt tgaagtgcag tttatctatc tttatacata tatttaaact ttactctacg
      181 aataatataa tctatagtac tacaataata tcagtgtttt agagaatcat ataaatgaac
      241 agttagacat ggtctaaagg acaattgagt attttgacaa caggactcta cagttttatc
      301 tttttagtgt gcatgtgttc tccttttttt ttgcaaatag cttcacctat ataatacttc
      361 atccatttta ttagtacatc catttagggt ttagggttaa tggtttttat agactaattt
      421 ttttagtaca tctattttat tctattttag cctctaaatt aagaaaacta aaactctatt
      481 ttagtttttt tatttaataa tttagatata aaatagaata aaataaagtg actaaaaatt
      541 aaacaaatac cctttaagaa attaaaaaaa ctaaggaaac atttttcttg tttcgagtag
      601 ataatgccag cctgttaaac gccgtcgacg agtctaacgg acaccaacca gcgaaccagc
      661 agcgtcgcgt cgggccaagc gaagcagacg gcacggcatc tctgtcgctg cctctggacc
      721 cctctcgaga gttccgctcc accgttggac ttgctccgct gtcggcatcc agaaattgcg
      781 tggcggagcg gcagacgtga gccggcacgg caggcggcct cctcctcctc tcacggcacg
      841 gcagctacgg gggattcctt tcccaccgct ccttcgcttt cccttcctcg cccgccgtaa
      901 taaatagaca ccccctccac accctctttc cccaacctcg tgttgttcgg agcgcacaca
      961 cacacaacca gatctccccc aaatccaccc gtcggcacct ccgcttcaag gtacgccgct
     1021 cgtcctcccc ccccccccct ctctaccttc tctagatcgg cgttccggtc catggttagg
     1081 gcccggtagt tctacttctg ttcatgtttg tgttagatcc gtgtttgtgt tagatccgtg
     1141 ctgctagcgt tcgtacacgg atgcgacctg tacgtcagac acgttctgat tgctaacttg
     1201 ccagtgtttc tctttgggga atcctgggat ggctctagcc gttccgcaga cgggatcgat
     1261 ttcatgattt tttttgtttc gttgcatagg gtttggtttg cccttttcct ttatttcaat
     1321 atatgccgtg cacttgtttg tcgggtcatc ttttcatgct tttttttgtc ttggttgtga
     1381 tgatgtggtc tggttgggcg gtcgttctag atcggagtag aattctgttt caaactacct
     1441 ggtggattta ttaattttgg atctgtatgt gtgtgccata catattcata gttacgaatt
     1501 gaagatgatg gatggaaata tcgatctagg ataggtatac atgttgatgc gggttttact
     1561 gatgcatata cagagatgct ttttgttcgc ttggttgtga tgatgtggtg tggttgggcg
     1621 gtcgttcatt cgttctagat cggagtagaa tactgtttca aactacctgg tgtatttatt
     1681 aattttggaa ctgtatgtgt gtgtcataca tcttcatagt tacgagttta agatggatgg
     1741 aaatatcgat ctaggatagg tatacatgtt gatgtgggtt ttactgatgc atatacatga
     1801 tggcatatgc agcatctatt catatgctct aaccttgagt acctatctat tataataaac
     1861 aagtatgttt tataattatt ttgatcttga tatacttgga tgatggcata tgcagcagct
     1921 atatgtggat ttttttagcc ctgccttcat acgctattta tttgcttggt actgtttctt
     1981 ttgtcgatgc tcaccctgtt gtttggtgtt acttctgcag gaatggcccc aaagaagaaa
     2041 cggaaggtta tgaagaatgg gataaacctg ttcaagacga aaactaccaa gacaaagggc
     2101 gtggacatgg agaaatacca gattactaaa actatccggt tcaaattgct gccggataat
     2161 gcgcatgaaa tagttgagaa agtgaagtcg ctcaagacca gcaatgtcga tgaacttatg
     2221 gacgaggtga aaaacgtcca cttgaagggc cttgaattgt tgtttgccct caaaaagtat
     2281 ttctactttg acggaaacca atgcaaaagc ttcaagtcaa ccttggagat taaggcgagg
     2341 tggttgcgcc tgtacacgcc agatcaatac taccttaaga agtcaagcaa gaattcttac
     2401 cagctcaagt ccttgtccta cttcaaggat gtgtttaacg actggctgtt taattgggag
     2461 gaatcggtca gcgaactggc catcatatac gagaagtata agatctgtca gcatcaaagg
     2521 gacagcagag cggacatcgc attgctgatc aagaagcttt ctatgaagga gtactttcca
     2581 tttatatctg accttattga ttgcgtgaac gacaagaatt ctaacaaaac tttcctcatg
     2641 aaattgtctg aagagttgtc cgtgctgttg gagaagtgca acagcagagc gcttccttac
     2701 caaagcaatg gcattgtggt cgggaaggca tcattgaact attataccgt cagcaagtcc
     2761 gaaaagatgc tccagaatga gtacgaggat gtttgtcagt ccctcgacaa gaactacgac
     2821 atcaccgaaa tgaaagtgat tctctataag gaaaagcttg acaaccttaa cttcaaagat
     2881 gtgacgatcg cgaacgccta caacctcctt aaggaaaaca aggctttgca aaagaggctt
     2941 ttctctgaat acgtctctca agggaaggtt ctctccctta taaagacgga gctgcctctt
     3001 ttctctaaca taaatgataa cgacttcgag aaatacaaag agtggtcgaa tgaaattaaa
     3061 aagctggccg acaagaagaa tactttttgt aagaaaaccc agcaggataa gatcaaggac
     3121 atccaaaata aaatctctga attgaaaaaa aagagaggag ccctgtttca atataagttt
     3181 acgtcatttc agaagcattg tgataattac aagaaggttg cggttcagta cggcaaactc
     3241 aaggcaagaa aaaaggcgat cgagaaggat gaaatcgagg ctaatttgtt gaggtactgg
     3301 agcgttatac tggaacagga agataagcat tccctcgtcc tgataccgaa gaataacgct
     3361 aaggatgcca agcagtacat agagacgata aacaccaaag gcggtaaata tataattcac
     3421 cacctggatt cattgacgct tagggctctc aacaagctgt gcttcaacgc ggtcgatatt
     3481 gaaaaaggcc aaatggtccg ggaaaatact ttctatcagg gaataaagga ggagtttgaa
     3541 agaaataaga tcaactgtga taaccaaggc gtcctgaaga ttcaaggtct gtactcattt
     3601 aaaactgagg ggggccaaat taatgagaag gaggcagtgg agttctttaa agaggttctt
     3661 aagtccaact acgcaagaga ggtgctcaat ctcccttacg atctggaaag caacatcttc
     3721 cagaaggaat acacaaatct ggatcaattc aggcaggacc tggagaaatg ctgttacgca
     3781 cttcattcga agattggtaa ggatgatctt gacgaattta cgcggaggtt tgaggcgcaa
     3841 gtgtttgata taacctctat tgacctcaag tctaagaaag agaaaacaaa aactacgggc
     3901 gagatgaaaa aacacacaca gttgtggctc gaattctgga agggcgctat tgagcagaac
     3961 ttcgccacca gggtcaaccc tgagctcagc attttctgga gggcgcctaa gtcctcacgc
     4021 gagaagaaat atggcaaggg ctcagatttg tatgatccaa acaagaataa taggtacctc
     4081 tacgagcagt acacactggc gctcacgata acggagaacg caggctcaca cttcaaggat
     4141 atagccttta aggataccag caagattaaa gaagcaatta aagaattcaa tatgtctctg
     4201 tcccagagca agtattgctt tgggatcgac cgggggaatg ccgagctggt ttcactgtgc
     4261 cttattaaga acgagaaaga ttttccattt gaaaagttcc ctgtttatcg cttgagagac
     4321 ttgacatatc agggggactt caaagacaaa cacgaccaaa tgcggtatgg tgtcgcgatt
     4381 aagaacatct catattttat cgatcaagag gatctctttg aaaagaataa tttgtctgca
     4441 atcgatatga cgactgcaaa gttgatcaaa aacaagattg ttttgaacgg cgatgtcctg
     4501 acgtacctga agcttaagga agagacggcc aagcacaagc tcacacagtt ctttcaaggc
     4561 tcatcaatca ataagaactc tcgggtttat tttgacgagg acgagaatgt gttcaagata
     4621 acaaccaata ggaatcataa tccagaagaa attatctatt tttacagggg tgaatatggt
     4681 gctatcaaaa ataagaacga cttggaggac attctcaacg agtacctttg taagatggag
     4741 acaggcgaga gcgagatcgt tcttctgaac cgggtcaatc atctccggga tgccatctcg
     4801 gctaatatcg tggggatact gagctacctt attgatttgt ttccagagac tattgttgcg
     4861 ctcgaaaacc ttgcgaaggg gaccatagat cgccacgtct cacagtccta cgagaacata
     4921 accaggagat tcgagtgggc tctctaccgg aaattgctga ataagcagct ggctccgccg
     4981 gagctgaaag agaacattct cctcagggaa ggtgacgata agatcgatca attcggcatt
     5041 atacactttg tggaagaaaa gaataccagc aaagactgtc ctaattgtag aaagacaacc
     5101 caacagacaa atgataacaa atttaaggag aagaagtttg tttgcaaaag ctgcggattc
     5161 gacacctcca aggatcggaa gggcatggat tcactcaatt cccccgatac tgtcgccgcc
     5221 tacaacgtcg cgcgcaagaa gttcgaatca taagcttgtc aagcagatcg ttcaaacatt
     5281 tggcaataaa gtttcttaag attgaatcct gttgccggtc ttgcgatgat tatcatataa
     5341 tttctgttga attacgttaa gcatgtaata attaacatgt aatgcatgac gttatttatg
     5401 agatgggttt ttatgattag agtcccgcaa ttatacattt aatacgcgat agaaaacaaa
     5461 atatagcgcg caaactagga taaattatcg cgcgcggtgt catctatgtt actagatcga
     5521 cgctactatt gtcttctgca cgaagtggtt taaactatca gtgtttgaca ggatatattg
     5581 gcgggtaaac ctaagagaaa agagcgttta ttagaataat cggatattta aaagggcgtg
     5641 aaaaggttta tccgttcgtc catttgtatg tgcatgccaa ccacagggtt ccccagatca
     5701 ggcgctggct gctgaacccc cagccggaac tgaccccaca aggccctagc gtttgcaatg
     5761 caccaggtca tcattgaccc aggcgtgttc caccaggccg ctgcctcgca actcttcgca
     5821 ggcttcgccg acctgctcgc gccacttctt cacgcgggtg gaatccgatc cgcacatgag
     5881 gcggaaggtt tccagcttga gcgggtacgg ctcccggtgc gagctgaaat agtcgaacat
     5941 ccgtcgggcc gtcggcgaca gcttgcggta cttctcccat atgaatttcg tgtagtggtc
     6001 gccagcaaac agcacgacga tttcctcgtc gatcaggacc tggcaacggg acgttttctt
     6061 gccacggtcc aggacgcgga agcggtgcag cagcgacacc gattccaggt gcccaacgcg
     6121 gtcggacgtg aagcccatcg ccgtcgcctg taggcgcgac aggcattcct cggccttcgt
     6181 gtaataccgg ccattgatcg accagcccag gtcctggcaa agctcgtaga acgtgaaggt
     6241 gatcggctcg ccgatagggg tgcgcttcgc gtactccaac acctgctgcc acaccagttc
     6301 gtcatcgtcg gcccgcagct cgacgccggt gtaggtgatc ttcacgtcct tgttgacgtg
     6361 gaaaatgacc ttgttttgca gcgcctcgcg cgggattttc ttgttgcgcg tggtgaacag
     6421 ggcagagcgg gccgtgtcgt ttggcatcgc tcgcatcgtg tccggccacg gcgcaatatc
     6481 gaacaaggaa agctgcattt ccttgatctg ctgcttcgtg tgtttcagca acgcggcctg
     6541 cttggcctcg ctgacctgtt ttgccaggtc ctcgccggcg gtttttcgct tcttggtcgt
     6601 catagttcct cgcgtgtcga tggtcatcga cttcgccaaa cctgccgcct cctgttcaag
     6661 acgacgcgaa cgctccacgg cggccgatgg cgcgggcagg gcagggggag ccagttgcac
     6721 gctgtcgcgc tcgatcttgg ccgtagcttg ctggaccatc gagccgacgg actggaaggt
     6781 ttcgcggggc gcacgcatga cggtgcggct tgcgatggtt tcggcatcct cggcggaaaa
     6841 ccccgcgtcg atcagttctt gcctgtatgc cttccggtca aacgtccgat tcattcaccc
     6901 tccttgcggg attgccccga ctcacgccgg ggcaatgtgc ccttattcct gatttgaccc
     6961 gcctggtgcc ttggtgtcca gataatccac cttatcggca atgaagtcgg tcccgtagac
     7021 cgtctggccg tccttctcgt acttggtatt ccgaatcttg ccctgcacga ataccagcga
     7081 ccccttgccc aaatacttgc cgtgggcctc ggcctgagag ccaaaacact tgatgcggaa
     7141 gaagtcggtg cgctcctgct tgtcgccggc atcgttgcgc cacatctagg atctgccagg
     7201 aaccgtaaaa aggccgcgtt gctggcgttt ttccataggc tccgcccccc tgacgagcat
     7261 cacaaaaatc gacgctcaag tcagaggtgg cgaaacccga caggactata aagataccag
     7321 gcgtttcccc ctggaagctc cctcgtgcgc tctcctgttc cgaccctgcc gcttaccgga
     7381 tacctgtccg cctttctccc ttcgggaagc gtggcgcttt ctcatagctc acgctgtagg
     7441 tatctcagtt cggtgtaggt cgttcgctcc aagctgggct gtgtgcacga accccccgtt
     7501 cagcccgacc gctgcgcctt atccggtaac tatcgtcttg agtccaaccc ggtaagacac
     7561 gacttatcgc cactggcagc agccactggt aacaggatta gcagagcgag gtatgtaggc
     7621 ggtgctacag agttcttgaa gtggtggcct aactacggct acactagaag aacagtattt
     7681 ggtatctgcg ctctgctgaa gccagttacc ttcggaaaaa gagttggtag ctcttgatcc
     7741 ggcaaacaaa ccaccgctgg tagcggtggt ttttttgttt gcaagcagca gattacgcgc
     7801 agaaaaaaag gatctcaaga agatcctttg atcttttcta cggggtctga cgctcagtgg
     7861 aacgaaaact cacgttaagg gattttggtc atgagattat caaaaaggat cttcacctag
     7921 atccttttaa attaaaaatg aagttttaaa tcaatctaaa gtatatatga gtaaacttgg
     7981 tctgacagtt accaatgctt aatcagtgag gcacctatct cagcgatctg tctatttcgt
     8041 tcatccatag ttgcctgact ccccgtcgtg tagataacta cgatacggga gggcttacca
     8101 tctggcccca gtgctgcaat gataccgcga gaaccacgct caccggctcc agatttatca
     8161 gcaataaacc agccagccgg aagggccgag cgcagaagtg gtcctgcaac tttatccgcc
     8221 tccatccagt ctattaattg ttgccgggaa gctagagtaa gtagttcgcc agttaatagt
     8281 ttgcgcaacg ttgttgccat tgctacaggc atcgtggtgt cacgctcgtc gtttggtatg
     8341 gcttcattca gctccggttc ccaacgatca aggcgagtta catgatcccc catgttgtgc
     8401 aaaaaagcgg ttagctcctt cggtcctccg atcgttgtca gaagtaagtt ggccgcagtg
     8461 ttatcactca tggttatggc agcactgcat aattctctta ctgtcatgcc atccgtaaga
     8521 tgcttttctg tgactggtga gtactcaacc aagtcattct gagaatagtg tatgcggcga
     8581 ccgagttgct cttgcccggc gtcaatacgg gataataccg cgccacatag cagaacttta
     8641 aaagtgctca tcattggaaa acgttcttcg gggcgaaaac tctcaaggat cttaccgctg
     8701 ttgagatcca gttcgatgta acccactcgt gcacccaact gatcttcagc atcttttact
     8761 ttcaccagcg tttctgggtg agcaaaaaca ggaaggcaaa atgccgcaaa aaagggaata
     8821 agggcgacac ggaaatgttg aatactcata ctcttccttt ttcaatatta ttgaagcatt
     8881 tatcaaggtt attgtctcat gagcggatac atatttgaat gtatttagaa aaataaacaa
     8941 ataggggttc cgcgcacgaa ttggccagcg ctgccatttt tggggtgagg ccgttcgcgg
     9001 ccgaggggcg cagcccctgg ggggatggga ggcccgcgtt agcgggccgg gagggttcga
     9061 gaaggggggg cacccccctt cggcgtgcgc ggtcacgcgc acagggcgca gccctggtta
     9121 aaaacaaggt ttataaatat tggtttaaaa gcaggttaaa agacaggtta gcggtggccg
     9181 aaaaacgggc ggaaaccctt gcaaatgctg gattttctgc ctgtggacag cccctcaaat
     9241 gtcaataggt gcgcccctca tctgtcagca ctctgcccct caagtgtcaa ggatcgcgcc
     9301 cctcatctgt cagtagtcgc gcccctcaag tgtcaatacc gcagggcact tatccccagg
     9361 cttgtccaca tcatctgtgg gaaactcgcg taaaatcagg cgttttcgcc gatttgcgag
     9421 gctggccagc tccacgtcgc cggccgaaat cgagcctgcc cctcatctgt caacgccgcg
     9481 ccgggtgagt cggcccctca agtgtcaacg tccgcccctc atctgtcagt gagggccaag
     9541 ttttccgcga ggtatccaca acgccggcgg ccgcggtgtc tcgcacacgg cttcgacggc
     9601 gtttctggcg cgtttgcagg gccatagacg gccgccagcc cagcggcgag ggcaaccagc
     9661 ccggtgagcg tcgcaaagga gatcctgatc tgactgatgg gctgcctgta tcgagtggtg
     9721 attttgtgcc gagctgccgg tcggggagct gttggctggc tggtggcagg atatattgtg
     9781 gtgtaaacaa attgacgctt agacaactta ataacacatt gcggacgttt ttaatgtact
     9841 ggggtggatg cagtgggccc cac
//
