# Supplementary material for: A modular cloning toolkit for genome editing in plants
Source: bioRxiv preprint, doi:10.1101/738021, version 3 (2019-10-23)
Supplement: GenBank DNA construct files [file 738021_file06.zip › pFH65.gb]

LOCUS       pFH65                  10358 bp    DNA     circular UNA 30-APR-2019
DEFINITION  Level1 ZmUBIp::SuCmsI (monocot optimized):NOSt (Position 2).
ACCESSION   urn.local...5o-aesjz9n
VERSION     urn.local...5o-aesjz9n
KEYWORDS    .
SOURCE      
  ORGANISM  
            .
FEATURES             Location/Qualifiers
     misc_feature    6..11
                     /Recognition_pattern="GAAGAC(2/6)"
                     /annotation_group="GAAGAC"
                     /label="BpiI"
                     /note="Geneious type: restriction site"
     promoter        34..928
                     /label="UBIQUITIN upstream Promoter region (Zea mays)"
     5'_UTR          929..1010
                     /modified_by="hahnf"
                     /label="UBIQUITIN Untranslated Exon 1 /5' UTR (Zea mays)"
     5'_UTR          929
                     /label="Start of transcription"
     misc._feature   1009..1012
                     /label="donor splice"
     intron          1011..2020
                     /label="UBIQUITIN intron (Zea mays)"
     misc._feature   2018..2021
                     /label="acceptor splice"
     5'_UTR          2021..2022
                     /label="UBIQUITIN Untranslated Exon 2/5' UTR (Zea mays)"
     sig_peptide     2023..2049
                     /created_by="hahnf"
                     /modified_by="hahnf"
                     /label="SV40 NLS"
     CDS             2023..5745
                     /created_by="hahnf"
                     /modified_by="hahnf"
                     /label="SuCmsI (monocot optimized)"
     Misc._Feature   2023..2025
                     /label="native start of translation"
     Stop_codon      5746..5748
                     /created_by="hahnf"
                     /label="Stop"
     terminator      5753..6015
                     /vntifkey=43
                     /label="NOSt"
     misc_feature    complement(6026..6031)
                     /Recognition_pattern="GAAGAC(2/6)"
                     /annotation_group="GAAGAC"
                     /label="BpiI"
                     /note="Geneious type: restriction site"
     Misc._feature   complement(6047..6174)
                     /label="RB short"
     rep_origin      complement(7710..8324)
                     /modified_by="hahnf"
                     /Transferred_From="pFH13, pFH14, pFH15, pFH16, pFH17,
                     pFH18 , pFH19, pFH20, pFH21, pFH22, pFH32, pFH45, pFH46,
                     pFH47, pFH48, pFH55 , pFH76, pFH77, pFH78, pFH79, pFH91 ,
                     pFH92"
                     /Transferred_Similarity="99.84%"
                     /label="rep (pMB1)"
     CDS             complement(8487..9344)
                     /label="AmpR"
     Misc._feature   10189..10336
                     /label="LB"
ORIGIN      
        1 tctgtgaaga caagcaagaa ttcaagcttg gaggtgcagc gtgacccggt cgtgcccctc
       61 tctagagata atgagcattg catgtctaag ttataaaaaa ttaccacata ttttttttgt
      121 cacacttgtt tgaagtgcag tttatctatc tttatacata tatttaaact ttactctacg
      181 aataatataa tctatagtac tacaataata tcagtgtttt agagaatcat ataaatgaac
      241 agttagacat ggtctaaagg acaattgagt attttgacaa caggactcta cagttttatc
      301 tttttagtgt gcatgtgttc tccttttttt ttgcaaatag cttcacctat ataatacttc
      361 atccatttta ttagtacatc catttagggt ttagggttaa tggtttttat agactaattt
      421 ttttagtaca tctattttat tctattttag cctctaaatt aagaaaacta aaactctatt
      481 ttagtttttt tatttaataa tttagatata aaatagaata aaataaagtg actaaaaatt
      541 aaacaaatac cctttaagaa attaaaaaaa ctaaggaaac atttttcttg tttcgagtag
      601 ataatgccag cctgttaaac gccgtcgacg agtctaacgg acaccaacca gcgaaccagc
      661 agcgtcgcgt cgggccaagc gaagcagacg gcacggcatc tctgtcgctg cctctggacc
      721 cctctcgaga gttccgctcc accgttggac ttgctccgct gtcggcatcc agaaattgcg
      781 tggcggagcg gcagacgtga gccggcacgg caggcggcct cctcctcctc tcacggcacg
      841 gcagctacgg gggattcctt tcccaccgct ccttcgcttt cccttcctcg cccgccgtaa
      901 taaatagaca ccccctccac accctctttc cccaacctcg tgttgttcgg agcgcacaca
      961 cacacaacca gatctccccc aaatccaccc gtcggcacct ccgcttcaag gtacgccgct
     1021 cgtcctcccc ccccccccct ctctaccttc tctagatcgg cgttccggtc catggttagg
     1081 gcccggtagt tctacttctg ttcatgtttg tgttagatcc gtgtttgtgt tagatccgtg
     1141 ctgctagcgt tcgtacacgg atgcgacctg tacgtcagac acgttctgat tgctaacttg
     1201 ccagtgtttc tctttgggga atcctgggat ggctctagcc gttccgcaga cgggatcgat
     1261 ttcatgattt tttttgtttc gttgcatagg gtttggtttg cccttttcct ttatttcaat
     1321 atatgccgtg cacttgtttg tcgggtcatc ttttcatgct tttttttgtc ttggttgtga
     1381 tgatgtggtc tggttgggcg gtcgttctag atcggagtag aattctgttt caaactacct
     1441 ggtggattta ttaattttgg atctgtatgt gtgtgccata catattcata gttacgaatt
     1501 gaagatgatg gatggaaata tcgatctagg ataggtatac atgttgatgc gggttttact
     1561 gatgcatata cagagatgct ttttgttcgc ttggttgtga tgatgtggtg tggttgggcg
     1621 gtcgttcatt cgttctagat cggagtagaa tactgtttca aactacctgg tgtatttatt
     1681 aattttggaa ctgtatgtgt gtgtcataca tcttcatagt tacgagttta agatggatgg
     1741 aaatatcgat ctaggatagg tatacatgtt gatgtgggtt ttactgatgc atatacatga
     1801 tggcatatgc agcatctatt catatgctct aaccttgagt acctatctat tataataaac
     1861 aagtatgttt tataattatt ttgatcttga tatacttgga tgatggcata tgcagcagct
     1921 atatgtggat ttttttagcc ctgccttcat acgctattta tttgcttggt actgtttctt
     1981 ttgtcgatgc tcaccctgtt gtttggtgtt acttctgcag gaatggcccc aaagaagaaa
     2041 cggaaggtta tgcttcacgc tttcactaat cagtatcaac tttctaaaac attgagattc
     2101 ggagcaactc tgaaagaaga tgagaaaaaa tgcaagagtc atgaggaact taaaggattt
     2161 gtagatattt catatgaaaa catgaaatct tccgctacaa tcgctgaaag tttgaacgaa
     2221 aatgaacttg tgaaaaaatg cgaaaggtgt tattctgaga tcgtgaaatt tcataacgct
     2281 tgggagaaaa tctactacag gacagatcaa attgctgtct ataaagattt ctataggcaa
     2341 ctgtcaagaa aagctagatt tgatgccggt aagcaaaatt cacaactgat aaccttagct
     2401 tccctttgcg gtatgtacca aggagctaag ttaagtagat acataaccaa ttattggaaa
     2461 gataacatta ctaggcagaa atcatttctt aaagattttt cccaacagtt acatcaatac
     2521 actcgtgcac tggaaaagtc tgataaggct catacaaaac ctaatctgat caacttcaat
     2581 aagaccttta tggtgttggc caatctcgtg aacgaaatag ttattcctct ttctaatgga
     2641 gccatctctt ttccaaacat ctctaagctg gaggacgggg aagagtccca tcttatagaa
     2701 tttgcactca atgactattc tcagttgtct gaattaattg gtgaattgaa ggatgcaata
     2761 gccactaacg gtggttacac accatttgca aaggtgaccc ttaatcatta tacagcagaa
     2821 cagaaaccac acgtatttaa aaatgatatt gatgctaaaa tacgtgagct taagttgatt
     2881 gggttggttg aaaccttgaa aggaaaatcc agtgaacaga ttgaggaata cttctcaaat
     2941 ttagacaagt ttagcacata caacgatagg aaccaatcag taatcgtaag aactcaatgc
     3001 tttaagtata aacccattcc ttttttggtt aagcatcaac ttgcaaagta catttcagaa
     3061 ccaaacggtt gggatgagga cgccgtagct aaggttctgg atgctgttgg agctattcgt
     3121 tctccagcac atgattacgc taataaccaa gaggggtttg atttaaacca ttatcctatt
     3181 aaagtcgctt tcgattatgc ttgggagcag ttggctaatt ctttgtatac caccgtgact
     3241 tttccccaag aaatgtgcga aaaatattta aatagtatct acggttgtga agtctccaag
     3301 gagcctgtat ttaaattcta tgctgatctg ctttatatca ggaagaatct ggctgtactc
     3361 gaacataaga acaatctgcc cagtaatcag gaagagttca tatgtaagat caacaacaca
     3421 tttgagaaca tcgtgttacc atataagatt tctcaatttg aaacttataa gaaggatata
     3481 cttgcctgga taaacgatgg gcatgaccat aaaaaatata ctgatgcaaa acagcaatta
     3541 ggttttatta ggggtggact caagggtagg attaaggcag aagaagtgtc ccagaaagac
     3601 aaatatggaa aaatcaagtc ttattatgag aacccttaca ctaaactcac caacgaattt
     3661 aagcaaatat cctctactta tggcaagacc ttcgctgagt taagagacaa atttaaagag
     3721 aagaatgaga tcaccaaaat tacccacttc ggtattataa tagaagataa aaacagagac
     3781 agatatttac ttgcaagcga gttgaagcac gaacaaatca accacgtcag tactatcctt
     3841 aacaagttag ataaatcatc tgaatttatt acctatcaag ttaagagcct tacaagcaaa
     3901 acattgatta aattgattaa aaatcacacc acaaagaagg gagccatttc accatatgct
     3961 gattttcaca ccagtaaaac cggattcaac aagaatgaaa tcgaaaagaa ttgggataat
     4021 tataagagag aacaggtatt ggttgagtat gtcaaagatt gtctgaccga tagtactatg
     4081 gcaaaaaacc agaactgggc agagttcggt tggaattttg agaaatgcaa ctcctatgag
     4141 gatatcgaac acgaaatcga ccaaaaatca tatttgctgc agagcgatac aattagcaag
     4201 cagagtattg cttccctcgt ggaggggggc tgccttctcc ttcctataat taaccaagat
     4261 ataacaagca aggagaggaa ggataaaaat caattttcaa aagattggaa ccatattttc
     4321 gaaggttcca aagaattccg tctccaccca gagttcgcag ttagctacag gacacctatt
     4381 gaagggtatc cggtacagaa gaggtacggg cgtctgcagt tcgtttgcgc ttttaatgca
     4441 cacatcgttc cacaaaatgg tgagttcatc aatttgaaaa agcagatcga gaactttaac
     4501 gatgaagatg ttcagaaacg taatgtgact gaattcaata aaaaggtgaa tcatgcactt
     4561 tccgacaaag aatacgtcgt tattggtatt gatagaggcc tcaaacagct tgccacactc
     4621 tgtgttttag acaaaagagg taaaattctt ggagattttg agatctacaa aaaggaattt
     4681 gtgcgtgctg aaaaaagaag cgagagtcat tgggaacaca cacaagcaga aaccagacat
     4741 atcttggatc tttccaattt gcgtgtggag acaacaatag agggtaaaaa ggttctcgtg
     4801 gaccagagcc tcacacttgt gaaaaagaat cgtgatacac cagatgagga agctactgaa
     4861 gaaaataaac agaaaatcaa gttgaagcag ctcagctata ttagaaaatt gcagcataag
     4921 atgcagacta acgaacagga cgttttagat ttaattaata atgaaccatc agatgaagaa
     4981 tttaagaaaa gaatcgaggg gcttatttcc agttttggag aaggacagaa gtacgctgac
     5041 cttccaatta atactatgag agaaatgatc tctgatctcc agggagttat cgctagagga
     5101 aacaaccaaa cagagaaaaa taaaattatt gaattagatg ctgcagacaa ccttaaacaa
     5161 ggtattgtag ctaacatgat cggaattgtt aattacatct tcgctaagta ttcatacaag
     5221 gcttacatct ctcttgagga tttgtcaaga gcctatggag gtgcaaagtc cggttatgac
     5281 ggaaggtatc tgccatcaac ttcacaagac gaggatgtag atttcaagga acagcagaat
     5341 cagatgcttg caggtttggg tacctaccaa ttcttcgaga tgcagcttct gaaaaaactt
     5401 caaaagattc agagtgataa caccgttctg agattcgtgc ccgctttcag atctgcagat
     5461 aactatagaa atattttgag acttgaggaa actaaatata agtctaagcc gttcggcgtt
     5521 gttcatttca tagatccaaa gtttacatca aagaaatgcc ccgtctgtag caaaacaaat
     5581 gtatacaggg acaaggatga catcttggtt tgcaaagagt gcggttttag gagcgactcc
     5641 caattaaaag aaagagagaa taacattcat tatattcaca acggggacga taacggtgca
     5701 taccacatcg cccttaagag cgttgagaat cttattcaga tgaagtaagc ttgtcaagca
     5761 gatcgttcaa acatttggca ataaagtttc ttaagattga atcctgttgc cggtcttgcg
     5821 atgattatca tataatttct gttgaattac gttaagcatg taataattaa catgtaatgc
     5881 atgacgttat ttatgagatg ggtttttatg attagagtcc cgcaattata catttaatac
     5941 gcgatagaaa acaaaatata gcgcgcaaac taggataaat tatcgcgcgc ggtgtcatct
     6001 atgttactag atcgacgcta ctattgtctt ctgcacgaag tggtttaaac tatcagtgtt
     6061 tgacaggata tattggcggg taaacctaag agaaaagagc gtttattaga ataatcggat
     6121 atttaaaagg gcgtgaaaag gtttatccgt tcgtccattt gtatgtgcat gccaaccaca
     6181 gggttcccca gatcaggcgc tggctgctga acccccagcc ggaactgacc ccacaaggcc
     6241 ctagcgtttg caatgcacca ggtcatcatt gacccaggcg tgttccacca ggccgctgcc
     6301 tcgcaactct tcgcaggctt cgccgacctg ctcgcgccac ttcttcacgc gggtggaatc
     6361 cgatccgcac atgaggcgga aggtttccag cttgagcggg tacggctccc ggtgcgagct
     6421 gaaatagtcg aacatccgtc gggccgtcgg cgacagcttg cggtacttct cccatatgaa
     6481 tttcgtgtag tggtcgccag caaacagcac gacgatttcc tcgtcgatca ggacctggca
     6541 acgggacgtt ttcttgccac ggtccaggac gcggaagcgg tgcagcagcg acaccgattc
     6601 caggtgccca acgcggtcgg acgtgaagcc catcgccgtc gcctgtaggc gcgacaggca
     6661 ttcctcggcc ttcgtgtaat accggccatt gatcgaccag cccaggtcct ggcaaagctc
     6721 gtagaacgtg aaggtgatcg gctcgccgat aggggtgcgc ttcgcgtact ccaacacctg
     6781 ctgccacacc agttcgtcat cgtcggcccg cagctcgacg ccggtgtagg tgatcttcac
     6841 gtccttgttg acgtggaaaa tgaccttgtt ttgcagcgcc tcgcgcggga ttttcttgtt
     6901 gcgcgtggtg aacagggcag agcgggccgt gtcgtttggc atcgctcgca tcgtgtccgg
     6961 ccacggcgca atatcgaaca aggaaagctg catttccttg atctgctgct tcgtgtgttt
     7021 cagcaacgcg gcctgcttgg cctcgctgac ctgttttgcc aggtcctcgc cggcggtttt
     7081 tcgcttcttg gtcgtcatag ttcctcgcgt gtcgatggtc atcgacttcg ccaaacctgc
     7141 cgcctcctgt tcaagacgac gcgaacgctc cacggcggcc gatggcgcgg gcagggcagg
     7201 gggagccagt tgcacgctgt cgcgctcgat cttggccgta gcttgctgga ccatcgagcc
     7261 gacggactgg aaggtttcgc ggggcgcacg catgacggtg cggcttgcga tggtttcggc
     7321 atcctcggcg gaaaaccccg cgtcgatcag ttcttgcctg tatgccttcc ggtcaaacgt
     7381 ccgattcatt caccctcctt gcgggattgc cccgactcac gccggggcaa tgtgccctta
     7441 ttcctgattt gacccgcctg gtgccttggt gtccagataa tccaccttat cggcaatgaa
     7501 gtcggtcccg tagaccgtct ggccgtcctt ctcgtacttg gtattccgaa tcttgccctg
     7561 cacgaatacc agcgacccct tgcccaaata cttgccgtgg gcctcggcct gagagccaaa
     7621 acacttgatg cggaagaagt cggtgcgctc ctgcttgtcg ccggcatcgt tgcgccacat
     7681 ctaggatctg ccaggaaccg taaaaaggcc gcgttgctgg cgtttttcca taggctccgc
     7741 ccccctgacg agcatcacaa aaatcgacgc tcaagtcaga ggtggcgaaa cccgacagga
     7801 ctataaagat accaggcgtt tccccctgga agctccctcg tgcgctctcc tgttccgacc
     7861 ctgccgctta ccggatacct gtccgccttt ctcccttcgg gaagcgtggc gctttctcat
     7921 agctcacgct gtaggtatct cagttcggtg taggtcgttc gctccaagct gggctgtgtg
     7981 cacgaacccc ccgttcagcc cgaccgctgc gccttatccg gtaactatcg tcttgagtcc
     8041 aacccggtaa gacacgactt atcgccactg gcagcagcca ctggtaacag gattagcaga
     8101 gcgaggtatg taggcggtgc tacagagttc ttgaagtggt ggcctaacta cggctacact
     8161 agaagaacag tatttggtat ctgcgctctg ctgaagccag ttaccttcgg aaaaagagtt
     8221 ggtagctctt gatccggcaa acaaaccacc gctggtagcg gtggtttttt tgtttgcaag
     8281 cagcagatta cgcgcagaaa aaaaggatct caagaagatc ctttgatctt ttctacgggg
     8341 tctgacgctc agtggaacga aaactcacgt taagggattt tggtcatgag attatcaaaa
     8401 aggatcttca cctagatcct tttaaattaa aaatgaagtt ttaaatcaat ctaaagtata
     8461 tatgagtaaa cttggtctga cagttaccaa tgcttaatca gtgaggcacc tatctcagcg
     8521 atctgtctat ttcgttcatc catagttgcc tgactccccg tcgtgtagat aactacgata
     8581 cgggagggct taccatctgg ccccagtgct gcaatgatac cgcgagaacc acgctcaccg
     8641 gctccagatt tatcagcaat aaaccagcca gccggaaggg ccgagcgcag aagtggtcct
     8701 gcaactttat ccgcctccat ccagtctatt aattgttgcc gggaagctag agtaagtagt
     8761 tcgccagtta atagtttgcg caacgttgtt gccattgcta caggcatcgt ggtgtcacgc
     8821 tcgtcgtttg gtatggcttc attcagctcc ggttcccaac gatcaaggcg agttacatga
     8881 tcccccatgt tgtgcaaaaa agcggttagc tccttcggtc ctccgatcgt tgtcagaagt
     8941 aagttggccg cagtgttatc actcatggtt atggcagcac tgcataattc tcttactgtc
     9001 atgccatccg taagatgctt ttctgtgact ggtgagtact caaccaagtc attctgagaa
     9061 tagtgtatgc ggcgaccgag ttgctcttgc ccggcgtcaa tacgggataa taccgcgcca
     9121 catagcagaa ctttaaaagt gctcatcatt ggaaaacgtt cttcggggcg aaaactctca
     9181 aggatcttac cgctgttgag atccagttcg atgtaaccca ctcgtgcacc caactgatct
     9241 tcagcatctt ttactttcac cagcgtttct gggtgagcaa aaacaggaag gcaaaatgcc
     9301 gcaaaaaagg gaataagggc gacacggaaa tgttgaatac tcatactctt cctttttcaa
     9361 tattattgaa gcatttatca aggttattgt ctcatgagcg gatacatatt tgaatgtatt
     9421 tagaaaaata aacaaatagg ggttccgcgc acgaattggc cagcgctgcc atttttgggg
     9481 tgaggccgtt cgcggccgag gggcgcagcc cctgggggga tgggaggccc gcgttagcgg
     9541 gccgggaggg ttcgagaagg gggggcaccc cccttcggcg tgcgcggtca cgcgcacagg
     9601 gcgcagccct ggttaaaaac aaggtttata aatattggtt taaaagcagg ttaaaagaca
     9661 ggttagcggt ggccgaaaaa cgggcggaaa cccttgcaaa tgctggattt tctgcctgtg
     9721 gacagcccct caaatgtcaa taggtgcgcc cctcatctgt cagcactctg cccctcaagt
     9781 gtcaaggatc gcgcccctca tctgtcagta gtcgcgcccc tcaagtgtca ataccgcagg
     9841 gcacttatcc ccaggcttgt ccacatcatc tgtgggaaac tcgcgtaaaa tcaggcgttt
     9901 tcgccgattt gcgaggctgg ccagctccac gtcgccggcc gaaatcgagc ctgcccctca
     9961 tctgtcaacg ccgcgccggg tgagtcggcc cctcaagtgt caacgtccgc ccctcatctg
    10021 tcagtgaggg ccaagttttc cgcgaggtat ccacaacgcc ggcggccgcg gtgtctcgca
    10081 cacggcttcg acggcgtttc tggcgcgttt gcagggccat agacggccgc cagcccagcg
    10141 gcgagggcaa ccagcccggt gagcgtcgca aaggagatcc tgatctgact gatgggctgc
    10201 ctgtatcgag tggtgatttt gtgccgagct gccggtcggg gagctgttgg ctggctggtg
    10261 gcaggatata ttgtggtgta aacaaattga cgcttagaca acttaataac acattgcgga
    10321 cgtttttaat gtactggggt ggatgcagtg ggccccac
//
