# Supplementary material for: A modular cloning toolkit for genome editing in plants
Source: bioRxiv preprint, doi:10.1101/738021, version 3 (2019-10-23)
Supplement: GenBank DNA construct files [file 738021_file06.zip › pFH66.gb]

LOCUS       pFH66                  10943 bp    DNA     circular UNA 09-AUG-2019
DEFINITION  Level1 ZmUBIp::SpCas9 (wheat optimized, version2):NOSt (Position
            2).
ACCESSION   urn.local...7d-at8up5f
VERSION     urn.local...7d-at8up5f
KEYWORDS    .
SOURCE      
  ORGANISM  
            .
FEATURES             Location/Qualifiers
     promoter        34..928
                     /modified_by="hahnf"
                     /label="UBIQUITIN upstream Promoter region (Zea mays)"
     5'_UTR          929..1010
                     /modified_by="hahnf"
                     /label="UBIQUITIN Untranslated Exon 1 /5' UTR (Zea mays)"
     5'_UTR          929
                     /label="Start of transcription"
     misc._feature   1009..1012
                     /label="donor splice"
     intron          1011..2020
                     /modified_by="hahnf"
                     /label="UBIQUITIN intron (Zea mays)"
     misc._feature   2018..2021
                     /label="acceptor splice"
     5'_UTR          2021..2022
                     /modified_by="hahnf"
                     /label="UBIQUITIN Untranslated Exon 2/5' UTR (Zea mays)"
     CDS             2023..6330
                     /created_by="User"
                     /modified_by="hahnf"
                     /label="SpCas9"
     Misc._Feature   2023..2025
                     /label="native start of translation"
     sig_peptide     2029..2049
                     /created_by="User"
                     /modified_by="hahnf"
                     /label="SV40 NLS"
     motif           2062..2127
                     /created_by="User"
                     /modified_by="hahnf"
                     /label="3xFLAG"
     sig_peptide     6280..6330
                     /created_by="User"
                     /modified_by="hahnf"
                     /label="H2B-NLS"
     Stop_codon      6331..6333
                     /created_by="hahnf"
                     /label="Stop"
     terminator      6338..6600
                     /vntifkey=43
                     /modified_by="hahnf"
                     /label="NOSt"
     Misc._feature   complement(6632..6759)
                     /label="RB short"
     rep_origin      complement(8295..8909)
                     /created_by="hahnf"
                     /label="rep (pMB1)"
     CDS             complement(9072..9929)
                     /label="AmpR"
     Misc._feature   10774..10921
                     /label="LB"
ORIGIN      
        1 tctgtgaaga caagcaagaa ttcaagcttg gaggtgcagc gtgacccggt cgtgcccctc
       61 tctagagata atgagcattg catgtctaag ttataaaaaa ttaccacata ttttttttgt
      121 cacacttgtt tgaagtgcag tttatctatc tttatacata tatttaaact ttactctacg
      181 aataatataa tctatagtac tacaataata tcagtgtttt agagaatcat ataaatgaac
      241 agttagacat ggtctaaagg acaattgagt attttgacaa caggactcta cagttttatc
      301 tttttagtgt gcatgtgttc tccttttttt ttgcaaatag cttcacctat ataatacttc
      361 atccatttta ttagtacatc catttagggt ttagggttaa tggtttttat agactaattt
      421 ttttagtaca tctattttat tctattttag cctctaaatt aagaaaacta aaactctatt
      481 ttagtttttt tatttaataa tttagatata aaatagaata aaataaagtg actaaaaatt
      541 aaacaaatac cctttaagaa attaaaaaaa ctaaggaaac atttttcttg tttcgagtag
      601 ataatgccag cctgttaaac gccgtcgacg agtctaacgg acaccaacca gcgaaccagc
      661 agcgtcgcgt cgggccaagc gaagcagacg gcacggcatc tctgtcgctg cctctggacc
      721 cctctcgaga gttccgctcc accgttggac ttgctccgct gtcggcatcc agaaattgcg
      781 tggcggagcg gcagacgtga gccggcacgg caggcggcct cctcctcctc tcacggcacg
      841 gcagctacgg gggattcctt tcccaccgct ccttcgcttt cccttcctcg cccgccgtaa
      901 taaatagaca ccccctccac accctctttc cccaacctcg tgttgttcgg agcgcacaca
      961 cacacaacca gatctccccc aaatccaccc gtcggcacct ccgcttcaag gtacgccgct
     1021 cgtcctcccc ccccccccct ctctaccttc tctagatcgg cgttccggtc catggttagg
     1081 gcccggtagt tctacttctg ttcatgtttg tgttagatcc gtgtttgtgt tagatccgtg
     1141 ctgctagcgt tcgtacacgg atgcgacctg tacgtcagac acgttctgat tgctaacttg
     1201 ccagtgtttc tctttgggga atcctgggat ggctctagcc gttccgcaga cgggatcgat
     1261 ttcatgattt tttttgtttc gttgcatagg gtttggtttg cccttttcct ttatttcaat
     1321 atatgccgtg cacttgtttg tcgggtcatc ttttcatgct tttttttgtc ttggttgtga
     1381 tgatgtggtc tggttgggcg gtcgttctag atcggagtag aattctgttt caaactacct
     1441 ggtggattta ttaattttgg atctgtatgt gtgtgccata catattcata gttacgaatt
     1501 gaagatgatg gatggaaata tcgatctagg ataggtatac atgttgatgc gggttttact
     1561 gatgcatata cagagatgct ttttgttcgc ttggttgtga tgatgtggtg tggttgggcg
     1621 gtcgttcatt cgttctagat cggagtagaa tactgtttca aactacctgg tgtatttatt
     1681 aattttggaa ctgtatgtgt gtgtcataca tcttcatagt tacgagttta agatggatgg
     1741 aaatatcgat ctaggatagg tatacatgtt gatgtgggtt ttactgatgc atatacatga
     1801 tggcatatgc agcatctatt catatgctct aaccttgagt acctatctat tataataaac
     1861 aagtatgttt tataattatt ttgatcttga tatacttgga tgatggcata tgcagcagct
     1921 atatgtggat ttttttagcc ctgccttcat acgctattta tttgcttggt actgtttctt
     1981 ttgtcgatgc tcaccctgtt gtttggtgtt acttctgcag gaatggcacc gaagaagaag
     2041 cgcaaagtgg cccacgtgat ggactataag gaccacgatg gcgactacaa ggaccatgac
     2101 attgactata aggatgacga cgataagaac gcccagagcg gcgccagcgt catggacaag
     2161 aagtacagca tcggcctgga catcgggacc aacagcgtgg ggtgggcggt tatcacggac
     2221 gagtacaagg tgccaagcaa gaagttcaag gtgctgggca acaccgaccg ccactccatc
     2281 aagaagaacc tcatcggagc cctcctcttc gacagcggcg aaacggctga ggctaccagg
     2341 ctcaagagga ccgctaggcg caggtacacc cgcaggaaga acaggatctg ctacctccaa
     2401 gaaatcttca gcaacgagat ggcgaaggtg gacgactcct tcttccaccg cctggaggag
     2461 agcttcctcg tcgaggaaga taagaagcac gagaggcacc caatcttcgg caacatcgtg
     2521 gacgaggtcg cctaccacga gaagtaccca accatctacc acctgaggaa gaagctcgtg
     2581 gacagcaccg acaaggccga cctccgcctg atctacctcg ccctggccca catgattaag
     2641 ttcaggggcc acttcctgat cgagggcgac ctcaacccag acaactccga cgtggacaag
     2701 ctgttcatcc aactcgtcca gacctacaac caactcttcg aggagaaccc aatcaacgct
     2761 tccggcgtgg acgctaaggc tatcctgagc gccaggctct ccaagtcccg caggctggag
     2821 aacctgatcg cccagctccc aggcgagaag aagaacggcc tgttcggcaa cctcatcgct
     2881 ctctccctgg gcctcacccc aaacttcaag agcaacttcg acctcgctga ggacgccaag
     2941 ctgcaactca gcaaggacac ctacgacgac gacctcgaca acctcctggc ccagatcggc
     3001 gaccaatacg ccgacctgtt cctcgccgcc aagaacctgt ccgacgccat cctcctgagc
     3061 gacatcctcc gcgtgaacac cgagatcacc aaggccccac tctccgccag catgatcaaa
     3121 cgctacgacg agcaccacca ggacctgacc ctcctgaagg ccctggtcag gcaacagctc
     3181 ccagagaagt acaaggaaat cttcttcgac cagtccaaga acggctacgc tggctacatc
     3241 gacggcggag cgagccaaga ggagttctac aagttcatca agccaatcct ggagaagatg
     3301 gacggcaccg aggagctgct ggtgaagctc aacagggagg acctcctgag gaagcagcgc
     3361 accttcgaca acggctccat cccacaccaa atccacctcg gcgagctgca cgctatcctc
     3421 cgcaggcaag aggacttcta cccattcctc aaggacaaca gggagaagat cgagaagatc
     3481 ctgaccttcc gcatcccata ctacgtgggg ccactcgcca ggggcaactc ccgcttcgct
     3541 tggatgaccc gcaagagcga ggaaacgatc accccgtgga acttcgagga agtggtggac
     3601 aagggcgctt ccgctcagag cttcatcgag aggatgacca acttcgacaa gaacctgcca
     3661 aacgagaagg tgctcccaaa gcacagcctc ctgtacgaat acttcaccgt ctacaacgag
     3721 ctgaccaagg tgaagtatgt gaccgagggc atgaggaaac cagccttcct gtccggcgag
     3781 cagaagaagg ccatcgtgga cctcctgttc aagaccaaca ggaaggtgac cgtcaagcaa
     3841 ctcaaggaag attacttcaa gaagatcgag tgcttcgact ccgtggagat cagcggcgtc
     3901 gaggacaggt tcaacgccag cctcggcacc taccacgacc tcctgaagat catcaaggac
     3961 aaggacttcc tggacaacga ggagaacgag gacatcctgg aggacatcgt gctgaccctc
     4021 accctgttcg aggacaggga gatgatcgag gagcgcctca agacctacgc ccacctcttc
     4081 gacgacaaag ttatgaagca actgaagcgc aggcgctaca ccggctgggg caggctgtcc
     4141 cgcaagctca tcaacggcat ccgcgacaag cagtccggca agaccatcct cgacttcctg
     4201 aagagcgacg gcttcgccaa caggaacttc atgcaactga tccacgacga ctccctcacc
     4261 ttcaaggaag atattcagaa ggctcaagtc tccggccagg gcgacagcct gcacgagcac
     4321 atcgctaacc tcgctggctc cccagccatc aagaagggca tcctgcaaac cgtgaaagtc
     4381 gtggacgagc tggtgaaggt catgggcagg cacaagccag agaacatcgt catcgagatg
     4441 gcccgcgaga accaaaccac ccagaagggc caaaagaaca gcagggagcg catgaagcgc
     4501 atcgaggaag gcatcaagga gctgggctcc caaatcctca aggagcaccc agtcgagaac
     4561 acccaactcc agaacgagaa gctctacctg tactacctcc agaacggcag ggatatgtat
     4621 gtggaccaag agctggacat caaccgcctc agcgactacg acgtggacca catcgtccca
     4681 cagtccttcc tgaaggacga cagcatcgac aacaaggtgc tcaccaggtc cgacaagaac
     4741 cggggcaagt ccgacaacgt cccaagcgag gaagtggtca agaagatgaa gaactactgg
     4801 aggcagctcc tgaacgccaa gctcatcacc caaaggaagt tcgacaacct caccaaggct
     4861 gagcgcggcg gcctcagcga gctggacaag gcgggcttca tcaagaggca gctcgtggaa
     4921 acccgccaaa tcaccaagca cgtcgcccaa atcctcgact cccgcatgaa caccaagtac
     4981 gacgagaacg acaagctgat tagggaggtg aaggtcatca ccctgaagtc caagctcgtg
     5041 agcgacttca ggaaggactt ccagttctac aaggtccgcg agatcaacaa ctaccaccac
     5101 gcccacgacg cttacctcaa cgctgtggtg ggcaccgccc tcatcaagaa gtacccaaag
     5161 ctggagtccg agttcgtgta cggcgactac aaggtgtacg acgttcgcaa gatgatcgcc
     5221 aagagcgagc aagagatcgg caaggccacc gccaaatact tcttctactc caacattatg
     5281 aacttcttca agaccgagat caccctggct aacggcgaga tcaggaagcg cccactcatc
     5341 gaaacgaacg gcgagactgg cgagatcgtg tgggacaagg gcagggactt cgccaccgtc
     5401 cgcaaggtcc tctccatgcc acaggtgaac atcgtcaaga aaaccgaggt ccagaccggc
     5461 ggcttctcca aggagagcat cctgccaaag aggaactccg acaagctcat cgcccgcaag
     5521 aaggactggg acccaaagaa gtacggcgga ttcgactccc caaccgtggc ctacagcgtc
     5581 ctggtggtcg ccaaggtgga gaagggcaag tccaagaagc tcaagagcgt caaggagctg
     5641 ctgggcatca ccatcatgga gaggagcagc ttcgagaaga acccaatcga cttcctggag
     5701 gccaagggct acaaggaagt gaagaaggac ctgattatca agctcccaaa gtattccctc
     5761 ttcgagctgg agaacggcag gaagcgcatg ttggcttccg ctggcgagct gcaaaagggc
     5821 aacgagctgg ccctgccatc caagtatgtg aacttcctct acctggcctc ccactacgag
     5881 aagctcaagg gcagcccaga ggacaacgag caaaagcagc tgttcgtcga gcagcacaag
     5941 cactacctcg acgagatcat cgagcaaatc tccgagttct ccaagcgcgt gatcctcgcc
     6001 gacgccaacc tggacaaggt cctcagcgcc tacaacaagc acagggacaa gccaatccgc
     6061 gagcaggccg agaacatcat ccacctcttc accctgacca acctcggcgc tccagcggcc
     6121 ttcaaatact tcgacaccac catcgacagg aaacgctaca cctccaccaa ggaagtgctc
     6181 gacgccaccc tcatccatca aagcatcacc gggctctacg aaacgagaat cgacctgtca
     6241 caactgggcg gcgacagttc tctaaacgcc accagcggga agcgcgtgcc taaggaggcc
     6301 ggagccggga ccgacaagaa gaagaaaagt taagcttgtc aagcagatcg ttcaaacatt
     6361 tggcaataaa gtttcttaag attgaatcct gttgccggtc ttgcgatgat tatcatataa
     6421 tttctgttga attacgttaa gcatgtaata attaacatgt aatgcatgac gttatttatg
     6481 agatgggttt ttatgattag agtcccgcaa ttatacattt aatacgcgat agaaaacaaa
     6541 atatagcgcg caaactagga taaattatcg cgcgcggtgt catctatgtt actagatcga
     6601 cgctactatt gtcttctgca cgaagtggtt taaactatca gtgtttgaca ggatatattg
     6661 gcgggtaaac ctaagagaaa agagcgttta ttagaataat cggatattta aaagggcgtg
     6721 aaaaggttta tccgttcgtc catttgtatg tgcatgccaa ccacagggtt ccccagatca
     6781 ggcgctggct gctgaacccc cagccggaac tgaccccaca aggccctagc gtttgcaatg
     6841 caccaggtca tcattgaccc aggcgtgttc caccaggccg ctgcctcgca actcttcgca
     6901 ggcttcgccg acctgctcgc gccacttctt cacgcgggtg gaatccgatc cgcacatgag
     6961 gcggaaggtt tccagcttga gcgggtacgg ctcccggtgc gagctgaaat agtcgaacat
     7021 ccgtcgggcc gtcggcgaca gcttgcggta cttctcccat atgaatttcg tgtagtggtc
     7081 gccagcaaac agcacgacga tttcctcgtc gatcaggacc tggcaacggg acgttttctt
     7141 gccacggtcc aggacgcgga agcggtgcag cagcgacacc gattccaggt gcccaacgcg
     7201 gtcggacgtg aagcccatcg ccgtcgcctg taggcgcgac aggcattcct cggccttcgt
     7261 gtaataccgg ccattgatcg accagcccag gtcctggcaa agctcgtaga acgtgaaggt
     7321 gatcggctcg ccgatagggg tgcgcttcgc gtactccaac acctgctgcc acaccagttc
     7381 gtcatcgtcg gcccgcagct cgacgccggt gtaggtgatc ttcacgtcct tgttgacgtg
     7441 gaaaatgacc ttgttttgca gcgcctcgcg cgggattttc ttgttgcgcg tggtgaacag
     7501 ggcagagcgg gccgtgtcgt ttggcatcgc tcgcatcgtg tccggccacg gcgcaatatc
     7561 gaacaaggaa agctgcattt ccttgatctg ctgcttcgtg tgtttcagca acgcggcctg
     7621 cttggcctcg ctgacctgtt ttgccaggtc ctcgccggcg gtttttcgct tcttggtcgt
     7681 catagttcct cgcgtgtcga tggtcatcga cttcgccaaa cctgccgcct cctgttcaag
     7741 acgacgcgaa cgctccacgg cggccgatgg cgcgggcagg gcagggggag ccagttgcac
     7801 gctgtcgcgc tcgatcttgg ccgtagcttg ctggaccatc gagccgacgg actggaaggt
     7861 ttcgcggggc gcacgcatga cggtgcggct tgcgatggtt tcggcatcct cggcggaaaa
     7921 ccccgcgtcg atcagttctt gcctgtatgc cttccggtca aacgtccgat tcattcaccc
     7981 tccttgcggg attgccccga ctcacgccgg ggcaatgtgc ccttattcct gatttgaccc
     8041 gcctggtgcc ttggtgtcca gataatccac cttatcggca atgaagtcgg tcccgtagac
     8101 cgtctggccg tccttctcgt acttggtatt ccgaatcttg ccctgcacga ataccagcga
     8161 ccccttgccc aaatacttgc cgtgggcctc ggcctgagag ccaaaacact tgatgcggaa
     8221 gaagtcggtg cgctcctgct tgtcgccggc atcgttgcgc cacatctagg atctgccagg
     8281 aaccgtaaaa aggccgcgtt gctggcgttt ttccataggc tccgcccccc tgacgagcat
     8341 cacaaaaatc gacgctcaag tcagaggtgg cgaaacccga caggactata aagataccag
     8401 gcgtttcccc ctggaagctc cctcgtgcgc tctcctgttc cgaccctgcc gcttaccgga
     8461 tacctgtccg cctttctccc ttcgggaagc gtggcgcttt ctcatagctc acgctgtagg
     8521 tatctcagtt cggtgtaggt cgttcgctcc aagctgggct gtgtgcacga accccccgtt
     8581 cagcccgacc gctgcgcctt atccggtaac tatcgtcttg agtccaaccc ggtaagacac
     8641 gacttatcgc cactggcagc agccactggt aacaggatta gcagagcgag gtatgtaggc
     8701 ggtgctacag agttcttgaa gtggtggcct aactacggct acactagaag aacagtattt
     8761 ggtatctgcg ctctgctgaa gccagttacc ttcggaaaaa gagttggtag ctcttgatcc
     8821 ggcaaacaaa ccaccgctgg tagcggtggt ttttttgttt gcaagcagca gattacgcgc
     8881 agaaaaaaag gatctcaaga agatcctttg atcttttcta cggggtctga cgctcagtgg
     8941 aacgaaaact cacgttaagg gattttggtc atgagattat caaaaaggat cttcacctag
     9001 atccttttaa attaaaaatg aagttttaaa tcaatctaaa gtatatatga gtaaacttgg
     9061 tctgacagtt accaatgctt aatcagtgag gcacctatct cagcgatctg tctatttcgt
     9121 tcatccatag ttgcctgact ccccgtcgtg tagataacta cgatacggga gggcttacca
     9181 tctggcccca gtgctgcaat gataccgcga gaaccacgct caccggctcc agatttatca
     9241 gcaataaacc agccagccgg aagggccgag cgcagaagtg gtcctgcaac tttatccgcc
     9301 tccatccagt ctattaattg ttgccgggaa gctagagtaa gtagttcgcc agttaatagt
     9361 ttgcgcaacg ttgttgccat tgctacaggc atcgtggtgt cacgctcgtc gtttggtatg
     9421 gcttcattca gctccggttc ccaacgatca aggcgagtta catgatcccc catgttgtgc
     9481 aaaaaagcgg ttagctcctt cggtcctccg atcgttgtca gaagtaagtt ggccgcagtg
     9541 ttatcactca tggttatggc agcactgcat aattctctta ctgtcatgcc atccgtaaga
     9601 tgcttttctg tgactggtga gtactcaacc aagtcattct gagaatagtg tatgcggcga
     9661 ccgagttgct cttgcccggc gtcaatacgg gataataccg cgccacatag cagaacttta
     9721 aaagtgctca tcattggaaa acgttcttcg gggcgaaaac tctcaaggat cttaccgctg
     9781 ttgagatcca gttcgatgta acccactcgt gcacccaact gatcttcagc atcttttact
     9841 ttcaccagcg tttctgggtg agcaaaaaca ggaaggcaaa atgccgcaaa aaagggaata
     9901 agggcgacac ggaaatgttg aatactcata ctcttccttt ttcaatatta ttgaagcatt
     9961 tatcaaggtt attgtctcat gagcggatac atatttgaat gtatttagaa aaataaacaa
    10021 ataggggttc cgcgcacgaa ttggccagcg ctgccatttt tggggtgagg ccgttcgcgg
    10081 ccgaggggcg cagcccctgg ggggatggga ggcccgcgtt agcgggccgg gagggttcga
    10141 gaaggggggg cacccccctt cggcgtgcgc ggtcacgcgc acagggcgca gccctggtta
    10201 aaaacaaggt ttataaatat tggtttaaaa gcaggttaaa agacaggtta gcggtggccg
    10261 aaaaacgggc ggaaaccctt gcaaatgctg gattttctgc ctgtggacag cccctcaaat
    10321 gtcaataggt gcgcccctca tctgtcagca ctctgcccct caagtgtcaa ggatcgcgcc
    10381 cctcatctgt cagtagtcgc gcccctcaag tgtcaatacc gcagggcact tatccccagg
    10441 cttgtccaca tcatctgtgg gaaactcgcg taaaatcagg cgttttcgcc gatttgcgag
    10501 gctggccagc tccacgtcgc cggccgaaat cgagcctgcc cctcatctgt caacgccgcg
    10561 ccgggtgagt cggcccctca agtgtcaacg tccgcccctc atctgtcagt gagggccaag
    10621 ttttccgcga ggtatccaca acgccggcgg ccgcggtgtc tcgcacacgg cttcgacggc
    10681 gtttctggcg cgtttgcagg gccatagacg gccgccagcc cagcggcgag ggcaaccagc
    10741 ccggtgagcg tcgcaaagga gatcctgatc tgactgatgg gctgcctgta tcgagtggtg
    10801 attttgtgcc gagctgccgg tcggggagct gttggctggc tggtggcagg atatattgtg
    10861 gtgtaaacaa attgacgctt agacaactta ataacacatt gcggacgttt ttaatgtact
    10921 ggggtggatg cagtgggccc cac
//
