# Supplementary material for: A modular cloning toolkit for genome editing in plants
Source: bioRxiv preprint, doi:10.1101/738021, version 3 (2019-10-23)
Supplement: GenBank DNA construct files [file 738021_file06.zip › pFH67.gb]

LOCUS       pFH67                  10916 bp    DNA     circular UNA 09-AUG-2019
DEFINITION  Level1 ZmUBIp::SpCas9 (wheat optimized, version3):NOSt (Position
            2).
ACCESSION   urn.local...7e-at8up5f
VERSION     urn.local...7e-at8up5f
KEYWORDS    .
SOURCE      
  ORGANISM  
            .
FEATURES             Location/Qualifiers
     promoter        34..928
                     /modified_by="hahnf"
                     /label="UBIQUITIN upstream Promoter region (Zea mays)"
     5'_UTR          929..1010
                     /modified_by="hahnf"
                     /label="UBIQUITIN Untranslated Exon 1 /5' UTR (Zea mays)"
     5'_UTR          929
                     /label="Start of transcription"
     misc._feature   1009..1012
                     /label="donor splice"
     intron          1011..2020
                     /modified_by="hahnf"
                     /label="UBIQUITIN intron (Zea mays)"
     misc._feature   2018..2021
                     /label="acceptor splice"
     5'_UTR          2021..2022
                     /modified_by="hahnf"
                     /label="UBIQUITIN Untranslated Exon 2/5' UTR (Zea mays)"
     CDS             2023..6303
                     /created_by="User"
                     /modified_by="hahnf"
                     /label="SpCas9"
     Misc._Feature   2023..2025
                     /label="native start of translation"
     sig_peptide     2029..2049
                     /created_by="hahnf"
                     /label="SV40 NLS"
     motif           6211..6237
                     /Imported_from="<a
                     href=""http://wishart.biology.ualberta.ca/PlasMapper"">Pla
                     sMapper</a>"
                     /Transferred_From="HA1 tag"
                     /Transferred_Similarity="82.76%"
                     /modified_by="hahnf"
                     /label="HA1 tag"
     sig_peptide     6256..6276
                     /created_by="hahnf"
                     /label="SV40 NLS"
     sig_peptide     6283..6303
                     /created_by="hahnf"
                     /label="SV40 NLS"
     terminator      6311..6573
                     /vntifkey=43
                     /modified_by="hahnf"
                     /label="NOSt"
     Misc._feature   complement(6605..6732)
                     /label="RB short"
     rep_origin      complement(8268..8882)
                     /created_by="hahnf"
                     /label="rep (pMB1)"
     CDS             complement(9045..9902)
                     /label="AmpR"
     Misc._feature   10747..10894
                     /label="LB"
ORIGIN      
        1 tctgtgaaga caagcaagaa ttcaagcttg gaggtgcagc gtgacccggt cgtgcccctc
       61 tctagagata atgagcattg catgtctaag ttataaaaaa ttaccacata ttttttttgt
      121 cacacttgtt tgaagtgcag tttatctatc tttatacata tatttaaact ttactctacg
      181 aataatataa tctatagtac tacaataata tcagtgtttt agagaatcat ataaatgaac
      241 agttagacat ggtctaaagg acaattgagt attttgacaa caggactcta cagttttatc
      301 tttttagtgt gcatgtgttc tccttttttt ttgcaaatag cttcacctat ataatacttc
      361 atccatttta ttagtacatc catttagggt ttagggttaa tggtttttat agactaattt
      421 ttttagtaca tctattttat tctattttag cctctaaatt aagaaaacta aaactctatt
      481 ttagtttttt tatttaataa tttagatata aaatagaata aaataaagtg actaaaaatt
      541 aaacaaatac cctttaagaa attaaaaaaa ctaaggaaac atttttcttg tttcgagtag
      601 ataatgccag cctgttaaac gccgtcgacg agtctaacgg acaccaacca gcgaaccagc
      661 agcgtcgcgt cgggccaagc gaagcagacg gcacggcatc tctgtcgctg cctctggacc
      721 cctctcgaga gttccgctcc accgttggac ttgctccgct gtcggcatcc agaaattgcg
      781 tggcggagcg gcagacgtga gccggcacgg caggcggcct cctcctcctc tcacggcacg
      841 gcagctacgg gggattcctt tcccaccgct ccttcgcttt cccttcctcg cccgccgtaa
      901 taaatagaca ccccctccac accctctttc cccaacctcg tgttgttcgg agcgcacaca
      961 cacacaacca gatctccccc aaatccaccc gtcggcacct ccgcttcaag gtacgccgct
     1021 cgtcctcccc ccccccccct ctctaccttc tctagatcgg cgttccggtc catggttagg
     1081 gcccggtagt tctacttctg ttcatgtttg tgttagatcc gtgtttgtgt tagatccgtg
     1141 ctgctagcgt tcgtacacgg atgcgacctg tacgtcagac acgttctgat tgctaacttg
     1201 ccagtgtttc tctttgggga atcctgggat ggctctagcc gttccgcaga cgggatcgat
     1261 ttcatgattt tttttgtttc gttgcatagg gtttggtttg cccttttcct ttatttcaat
     1321 atatgccgtg cacttgtttg tcgggtcatc ttttcatgct tttttttgtc ttggttgtga
     1381 tgatgtggtc tggttgggcg gtcgttctag atcggagtag aattctgttt caaactacct
     1441 ggtggattta ttaattttgg atctgtatgt gtgtgccata catattcata gttacgaatt
     1501 gaagatgatg gatggaaata tcgatctagg ataggtatac atgttgatgc gggttttact
     1561 gatgcatata cagagatgct ttttgttcgc ttggttgtga tgatgtggtg tggttgggcg
     1621 gtcgttcatt cgttctagat cggagtagaa tactgtttca aactacctgg tgtatttatt
     1681 aattttggaa ctgtatgtgt gtgtcataca tcttcatagt tacgagttta agatggatgg
     1741 aaatatcgat ctaggatagg tatacatgtt gatgtgggtt ttactgatgc atatacatga
     1801 tggcatatgc agcatctatt catatgctct aaccttgagt acctatctat tataataaac
     1861 aagtatgttt tataattatt ttgatcttga tatacttgga tgatggcata tgcagcagct
     1921 atatgtggat ttttttagcc ctgccttcat acgctattta tttgcttggt actgtttctt
     1981 ttgtcgatgc tcaccctgtt gtttggtgtt acttctgcag gaatggggcc gaagaagaag
     2041 aggaaggtgg gtagggtgtg tcggattagc agccttcggt acaggggtcc tggcattgcc
     2101 accatggaca agaagtactc tatcgggttg gatataggaa cgaatagtgt gggttgggct
     2161 gtcatcactg acgagtacaa ggtgccatcg aagaaattta aagtgctggg caacaccgac
     2221 aggcactcca tcaagaagaa cctaataggt gcgttgctct ttgattccgg ggagacagcc
     2281 gaagcgaccc gcctcaagcg cacagcaaga aggcgctata cgcgtagaaa gaacaggatc
     2341 tgctacctac aagagatctt ttccaacgaa atggcgaaag tggatgactc cttcttccat
     2401 cggctcgagg aaagcttcct cgtagaagag gacaagaagc acgaacgcca tccgatattc
     2461 gggaacattg tcgacgaagt cgcataccac gagaagtatc ctaccatcta tcacctgagg
     2521 aagaagctcg tagatagcac tgacaaggct gatttgcgcc tcatctattt ggccctggcc
     2581 catatgatta agttccgtgg gcacttcctc atcgaaggcg accttaatcc ggacaattcc
     2641 gatgttgaca aactcttcat ccaactggtc cagacataca atcagctctt tgaagagaac
     2701 cccatcaacg cgtcaggagt tgatgcgaag gcaatcttga gtgctcggct gtcgaaaagc
     2761 cggaggctcg aaaatctgat agcccaactg ccaggcgaaa agaagaacgg attgtttggc
     2821 aaccttattg cccttagtct agggctcacc cctaacttca agtctaactt tgacctggcc
     2881 gaggatgcca agctccaact gtccaaagac acgtacgacg acgatctcga caatctgctt
     2941 gcccaaatcg gcgaccagta tgcggacctt ttccttgcag cgaagaactt gtcagatgca
     3001 atcctcttgt ccgatattct gcgcgttaac actgagatta ccaaggctcc tctttcggca
     3061 tccatgatca aacggtacga cgaacatcac caggatctca cgctcctcaa ggctctcgtc
     3121 agacaacagc tgccggagaa gtacaaagag atcttcttcg atcaatcaaa gaacgggtat
     3181 gctgggtaca tcgacggtgg cgcgtcacag gaggagttct acaagtttat caagcccatt
     3241 ctcgagaaga tggatggcac tgaagagctc ctggttaagc tcaatcgcga ggatctactc
     3301 cgcaagcagc gtaccttcga caatggaagc attccacacc aaatccatct gggcgagctt
     3361 cacgccatac ttcgtaggca agaggacttt tacccattcc tcaaagacaa ccgggagaaa
     3421 atcgagaaga tcctcacatt cagaatcccc tactatgtgg gcccattggc aaggggcaac
     3481 tctaggttcg cgtggatgac tagaaaatcg gaggaaacga ttaccccatg gaacttcgag
     3541 gaggtggtgg acaagggcgc ttctgcccaa agcttcatcg agaggatgac caacttcgac
     3601 aagaatctgc caaacgagaa ggtcctcccc aaacattccc tactgtacga gtacttcacc
     3661 gtctacaacg agctgaccaa ggtcaagtac gttactgagg gtatgaggaa accggccttt
     3721 ctgtcaggag agcagaagaa ggccatagtg gatctccttt tcaagaccaa tcgcaaggtc
     3781 acagtcaagc agctaaagga ggactacttt aagaaaatcg agtgctttga ctctgtggag
     3841 ataagcggcg ttgaggatcg cttcaacgcc tcgctgggaa cgtaccacga cttgctcaag
     3901 atcattaagg ataaagactt cctcgataac gaagagaacg aggacatctt ggaggacatc
     3961 gttctgacgc ttactctctt cgaggaccgc gagatgatcg aagagaggct caagacgtat
     4021 gcgcacctct ttgacgacaa agtgatgaag cagctgaagc gcaggcgcta cacaggttgg
     4081 ggcaggctga gcaggaagct gatcaatggc attcgcgata agcagtcggg caagaccatc
     4141 ctcgacttcc tcaagtccga tgggttcgca aacaggaact ttatgcagct aatccacgat
     4201 gactccttga ccttcaagga ggacattcag aaggctcagg tttcaggcca aggcgattcg
     4261 ctccacgagc atatcgcgaa tttggccgga tctccagcca tcaagaaggg tatacttcaa
     4321 acagtgaagg ttgtcgatga gctggtcaaa gtgatgggta gacataagcc cgagaatatc
     4381 gtgattgaga tggctcggga gaaccaaacc acacagaagg ggcagaagaa ctccagggaa
     4441 aggatgaaga gaatcgaaga aggcatcaag gagctcggat cacaaattct caaggagcat
     4501 ccggtcgaaa acacccaact gcaaaacgag aagctctacc tctactacct ccaaaacgga
     4561 cgcgatatgt acgtggacca ggagctcgac atcaatcgcc tatctgacta cgatgtcgat
     4621 catatagtac cacaaagctt cctcaaagac gactctatcg acaacaaggt gctgaccagg
     4681 tccgacaaga accgcgggaa gtcagacaac gtgccttctg aggaagtcgt caagaagatg
     4741 aagaactact ggaggcaact cctcaatgca aagctcatta cacaaaggaa gttcgacaac
     4801 cttaccaagg cggagagagg cggcctcagt gagctagata aggccggatt tatcaagcgc
     4861 caactggttg agacacggca aatcaccaag cacgttgcac agatcctgga ctcacgcatg
     4921 aacacaaaat acgatgagaa tgacaagcta atccgggaag tcaaagttat tactctgaaa
     4981 tctaaactgg tgtccgactt tcggaaggac ttccagttct ataaggtccg tgagatcaac
     5041 aactaccatc acgcccatga tgcctatctc aatgctgtgg ttggcactgc actcatcaag
     5101 aaatatccca agcttgagtc ggagttcgtc tacggtgact acaaggttta tgacgtaagg
     5161 aagatgattg cgaagagtga gcaggaaatc ggcaaggcca ccgccaagta cttcttttac
     5221 agcaacataa tgaacttctt caagactgag atcaccctgg ccaatggaga gatcagaaaa
     5281 cgtccgctga tagagactaa cggagaaact ggtgagatag tgtgggacaa ggggagagac
     5341 tttgctactg tccggaaggt gctaagcatg ccacaagtca acatcgtcaa gaaaacggaa
     5401 gtccaaaccg gcggcttctc gaaagagtca atccttccga agcgcaatag cgataagctt
     5461 atagcccgta agaaagactg ggatccaaag aagtacggtg gctttgacag tcctacagtg
     5521 gcgtactccg tgctggttgt tgccaaggtg gaaaagggga agtcgaagaa gctgaagagc
     5581 gtaaaggagt tgctcgggat taccattatg gagcgttcca gctttgagaa gaatcccatt
     5641 gatttcttgg aggcgaaagg atacaaggaa gtcaagaaag atctcatcat aaagttgccg
     5701 aaatacagct tgttcgagct ggagaatggg agaaagagga tgcttgccag cgcaggcgag
     5761 ttgcaaaagg ggaacgagct ggcactccca tccaagtacg tcaacttcct gtatctcgcc
     5821 tcacactatg agaaacttaa gggttcccca gaggacaatg agcaaaagca gctgtttgtg
     5881 gagcaacaca agcactacct cgatgagatc atcgaacaga tcagtgagtt ctcgaagagg
     5941 gtgattcttg ctgacgctaa ccttgacaag gtgttgtccg cctacaacaa gcatcgggac
     6001 aaacccatcc gggagcaggc agaaaacatc atacacttgt tcacgttgac gaaccttggc
     6061 gctcctgcgg cgttcaaata ttttgacacg acgattgata ggaagcgcta taccagcacc
     6121 aaagaagtac tcgatgccac cctaattcac cagtctatta caggcctgta cgaaacgagg
     6181 atcgacttgt cgcaactagg aggagatgcc tatccgtatg acgtgccaga ttacgcctcc
     6241 cttgggtctg gttcccctaa gaagaagcgg aaagtggagg atcccaagaa gaagcgcaaa
     6301 gtctaagctt gtcaagcaga tcgttcaaac atttggcaat aaagtttctt aagattgaat
     6361 cctgttgccg gtcttgcgat gattatcata taatttctgt tgaattacgt taagcatgta
     6421 ataattaaca tgtaatgcat gacgttattt atgagatggg tttttatgat tagagtcccg
     6481 caattataca tttaatacgc gatagaaaac aaaatatagc gcgcaaacta ggataaatta
     6541 tcgcgcgcgg tgtcatctat gttactagat cgacgctact attgtcttct gcacgaagtg
     6601 gtttaaacta tcagtgtttg acaggatata ttggcgggta aacctaagag aaaagagcgt
     6661 ttattagaat aatcggatat ttaaaagggc gtgaaaaggt ttatccgttc gtccatttgt
     6721 atgtgcatgc caaccacagg gttccccaga tcaggcgctg gctgctgaac ccccagccgg
     6781 aactgacccc acaaggccct agcgtttgca atgcaccagg tcatcattga cccaggcgtg
     6841 ttccaccagg ccgctgcctc gcaactcttc gcaggcttcg ccgacctgct cgcgccactt
     6901 cttcacgcgg gtggaatccg atccgcacat gaggcggaag gtttccagct tgagcgggta
     6961 cggctcccgg tgcgagctga aatagtcgaa catccgtcgg gccgtcggcg acagcttgcg
     7021 gtacttctcc catatgaatt tcgtgtagtg gtcgccagca aacagcacga cgatttcctc
     7081 gtcgatcagg acctggcaac gggacgtttt cttgccacgg tccaggacgc ggaagcggtg
     7141 cagcagcgac accgattcca ggtgcccaac gcggtcggac gtgaagccca tcgccgtcgc
     7201 ctgtaggcgc gacaggcatt cctcggcctt cgtgtaatac cggccattga tcgaccagcc
     7261 caggtcctgg caaagctcgt agaacgtgaa ggtgatcggc tcgccgatag gggtgcgctt
     7321 cgcgtactcc aacacctgct gccacaccag ttcgtcatcg tcggcccgca gctcgacgcc
     7381 ggtgtaggtg atcttcacgt ccttgttgac gtggaaaatg accttgtttt gcagcgcctc
     7441 gcgcgggatt ttcttgttgc gcgtggtgaa cagggcagag cgggccgtgt cgtttggcat
     7501 cgctcgcatc gtgtccggcc acggcgcaat atcgaacaag gaaagctgca tttccttgat
     7561 ctgctgcttc gtgtgtttca gcaacgcggc ctgcttggcc tcgctgacct gttttgccag
     7621 gtcctcgccg gcggtttttc gcttcttggt cgtcatagtt cctcgcgtgt cgatggtcat
     7681 cgacttcgcc aaacctgccg cctcctgttc aagacgacgc gaacgctcca cggcggccga
     7741 tggcgcgggc agggcagggg gagccagttg cacgctgtcg cgctcgatct tggccgtagc
     7801 ttgctggacc atcgagccga cggactggaa ggtttcgcgg ggcgcacgca tgacggtgcg
     7861 gcttgcgatg gtttcggcat cctcggcgga aaaccccgcg tcgatcagtt cttgcctgta
     7921 tgccttccgg tcaaacgtcc gattcattca ccctccttgc gggattgccc cgactcacgc
     7981 cggggcaatg tgcccttatt cctgatttga cccgcctggt gccttggtgt ccagataatc
     8041 caccttatcg gcaatgaagt cggtcccgta gaccgtctgg ccgtccttct cgtacttggt
     8101 attccgaatc ttgccctgca cgaataccag cgaccccttg cccaaatact tgccgtgggc
     8161 ctcggcctga gagccaaaac acttgatgcg gaagaagtcg gtgcgctcct gcttgtcgcc
     8221 ggcatcgttg cgccacatct aggatctgcc aggaaccgta aaaaggccgc gttgctggcg
     8281 tttttccata ggctccgccc ccctgacgag catcacaaaa atcgacgctc aagtcagagg
     8341 tggcgaaacc cgacaggact ataaagatac caggcgtttc cccctggaag ctccctcgtg
     8401 cgctctcctg ttccgaccct gccgcttacc ggatacctgt ccgcctttct cccttcggga
     8461 agcgtggcgc tttctcatag ctcacgctgt aggtatctca gttcggtgta ggtcgttcgc
     8521 tccaagctgg gctgtgtgca cgaacccccc gttcagcccg accgctgcgc cttatccggt
     8581 aactatcgtc ttgagtccaa cccggtaaga cacgacttat cgccactggc agcagccact
     8641 ggtaacagga ttagcagagc gaggtatgta ggcggtgcta cagagttctt gaagtggtgg
     8701 cctaactacg gctacactag aagaacagta tttggtatct gcgctctgct gaagccagtt
     8761 accttcggaa aaagagttgg tagctcttga tccggcaaac aaaccaccgc tggtagcggt
     8821 ggtttttttg tttgcaagca gcagattacg cgcagaaaaa aaggatctca agaagatcct
     8881 ttgatctttt ctacggggtc tgacgctcag tggaacgaaa actcacgtta agggattttg
     8941 gtcatgagat tatcaaaaag gatcttcacc tagatccttt taaattaaaa atgaagtttt
     9001 aaatcaatct aaagtatata tgagtaaact tggtctgaca gttaccaatg cttaatcagt
     9061 gaggcaccta tctcagcgat ctgtctattt cgttcatcca tagttgcctg actccccgtc
     9121 gtgtagataa ctacgatacg ggagggctta ccatctggcc ccagtgctgc aatgataccg
     9181 cgagaaccac gctcaccggc tccagattta tcagcaataa accagccagc cggaagggcc
     9241 gagcgcagaa gtggtcctgc aactttatcc gcctccatcc agtctattaa ttgttgccgg
     9301 gaagctagag taagtagttc gccagttaat agtttgcgca acgttgttgc cattgctaca
     9361 ggcatcgtgg tgtcacgctc gtcgtttggt atggcttcat tcagctccgg ttcccaacga
     9421 tcaaggcgag ttacatgatc ccccatgttg tgcaaaaaag cggttagctc cttcggtcct
     9481 ccgatcgttg tcagaagtaa gttggccgca gtgttatcac tcatggttat ggcagcactg
     9541 cataattctc ttactgtcat gccatccgta agatgctttt ctgtgactgg tgagtactca
     9601 accaagtcat tctgagaata gtgtatgcgg cgaccgagtt gctcttgccc ggcgtcaata
     9661 cgggataata ccgcgccaca tagcagaact ttaaaagtgc tcatcattgg aaaacgttct
     9721 tcggggcgaa aactctcaag gatcttaccg ctgttgagat ccagttcgat gtaacccact
     9781 cgtgcaccca actgatcttc agcatctttt actttcacca gcgtttctgg gtgagcaaaa
     9841 acaggaaggc aaaatgccgc aaaaaaggga ataagggcga cacggaaatg ttgaatactc
     9901 atactcttcc tttttcaata ttattgaagc atttatcaag gttattgtct catgagcgga
     9961 tacatatttg aatgtattta gaaaaataaa caaatagggg ttccgcgcac gaattggcca
    10021 gcgctgccat ttttggggtg aggccgttcg cggccgaggg gcgcagcccc tggggggatg
    10081 ggaggcccgc gttagcgggc cgggagggtt cgagaagggg gggcaccccc cttcggcgtg
    10141 cgcggtcacg cgcacagggc gcagccctgg ttaaaaacaa ggtttataaa tattggttta
    10201 aaagcaggtt aaaagacagg ttagcggtgg ccgaaaaacg ggcggaaacc cttgcaaatg
    10261 ctggattttc tgcctgtgga cagcccctca aatgtcaata ggtgcgcccc tcatctgtca
    10321 gcactctgcc cctcaagtgt caaggatcgc gcccctcatc tgtcagtagt cgcgcccctc
    10381 aagtgtcaat accgcagggc acttatcccc aggcttgtcc acatcatctg tgggaaactc
    10441 gcgtaaaatc aggcgttttc gccgatttgc gaggctggcc agctccacgt cgccggccga
    10501 aatcgagcct gcccctcatc tgtcaacgcc gcgccgggtg agtcggcccc tcaagtgtca
    10561 acgtccgccc ctcatctgtc agtgagggcc aagttttccg cgaggtatcc acaacgccgg
    10621 cggccgcggt gtctcgcaca cggcttcgac ggcgtttctg gcgcgtttgc agggccatag
    10681 acggccgcca gcccagcggc gagggcaacc agcccggtga gcgtcgcaaa ggagatcctg
    10741 atctgactga tgggctgcct gtatcgagtg gtgattttgt gccgagctgc cggtcgggga
    10801 gctgttggct ggctggtggc aggatatatt gtggtgtaaa caaattgacg cttagacaac
    10861 ttaataacac attgcggacg tttttaatgt actggggtgg atgcagtggg ccccac
//
