# Supplementary material for: A modular cloning toolkit for genome editing in plants
Source: bioRxiv preprint, doi:10.1101/738021, version 3 (2019-10-23)
Supplement: GenBank DNA construct files [file 738021_file06.zip › pFH68.gb]

LOCUS       pFH68                  10835 bp    DNA     circular UNA 30-APR-2019
DEFINITION  Level1 ZmUBIp::SpCas9-NG (human optimized):NOSt (Position 2).
ACCESSION   urn.local...5p-aesjz9n
VERSION     urn.local...5p-aesjz9n
KEYWORDS    .
SOURCE      
  ORGANISM  
            .
FEATURES             Location/Qualifiers
     misc_feature    6..11
                     /Recognition_pattern="GAAGAC(2/6)"
                     /annotation_group="GAAGAC"
                     /label="BpiI"
                     /note="Geneious type: restriction site"
     promoter        34..928
                     /label="UBIQUITIN upstream Promoter region (Zea mays)"
     5'_UTR          929..1010
                     /modified_by="hahnf"
                     /label="UBIQUITIN Untranslated Exon 1 /5' UTR (Zea mays)"
     5'_UTR          929
                     /label="Start of transcription"
     misc._feature   1009..1012
                     /label="donor splice"
     intron          1011..2020
                     /label="UBIQUITIN intron (Zea mays)"
     misc._feature   2018..2021
                     /label="acceptor splice"
     5'_UTR          2021..2022
                     /label="UBIQUITIN Untranslated Exon 2/5' UTR (Zea mays)"
     CDS             2023..6222
                     /created_by="hahnf"
                     /modified_by="hahnf"
                     /label="SpCas9-NG (human optimized)"
     sig_peptide     2023..2073
                     /created_by="hahnf"
                     /modified_by="hahnf"
                     /label="SV40 NLS"
     Misc._Feature   2023..2025
                     /label="native start of translation"
     sig_peptide     6175..6222
                     /created_by="hahnf"
                     /modified_by="hahnf"
                     /label="Nucleoplasmin NLS"
     Stop_codon      6223..6225
                     /created_by="hahnf"
                     /label="Stop"
     terminator      6230..6492
                     /vntifkey=43
                     /label="NOSt"
     misc_feature    complement(6503..6508)
                     /Recognition_pattern="GAAGAC(2/6)"
                     /annotation_group="GAAGAC"
                     /label="BpiI"
                     /note="Geneious type: restriction site"
     Misc._feature   complement(6524..6651)
                     /label="RB short"
     rep_origin      complement(8187..8801)
                     /modified_by="hahnf"
                     /Transferred_From="pFH13, pFH14, pFH15, pFH16, pFH17,
                     pFH18 , pFH19, pFH20, pFH21, pFH22, pFH32, pFH45, pFH46,
                     pFH47, pFH48, pFH55 , pFH76, pFH77, pFH78, pFH79, pFH91 ,
                     pFH92"
                     /Transferred_Similarity="99.84%"
                     /label="rep (pMB1)"
     CDS             complement(8964..9821)
                     /label="AmpR"
     Misc._feature   10666..10813
                     /label="LB"
ORIGIN      
        1 tctgtgaaga caagcaagaa ttcaagcttg gaggtgcagc gtgacccggt cgtgcccctc
       61 tctagagata atgagcattg catgtctaag ttataaaaaa ttaccacata ttttttttgt
      121 cacacttgtt tgaagtgcag tttatctatc tttatacata tatttaaact ttactctacg
      181 aataatataa tctatagtac tacaataata tcagtgtttt agagaatcat ataaatgaac
      241 agttagacat ggtctaaagg acaattgagt attttgacaa caggactcta cagttttatc
      301 tttttagtgt gcatgtgttc tccttttttt ttgcaaatag cttcacctat ataatacttc
      361 atccatttta ttagtacatc catttagggt ttagggttaa tggtttttat agactaattt
      421 ttttagtaca tctattttat tctattttag cctctaaatt aagaaaacta aaactctatt
      481 ttagtttttt tatttaataa tttagatata aaatagaata aaataaagtg actaaaaatt
      541 aaacaaatac cctttaagaa attaaaaaaa ctaaggaaac atttttcttg tttcgagtag
      601 ataatgccag cctgttaaac gccgtcgacg agtctaacgg acaccaacca gcgaaccagc
      661 agcgtcgcgt cgggccaagc gaagcagacg gcacggcatc tctgtcgctg cctctggacc
      721 cctctcgaga gttccgctcc accgttggac ttgctccgct gtcggcatcc agaaattgcg
      781 tggcggagcg gcagacgtga gccggcacgg caggcggcct cctcctcctc tcacggcacg
      841 gcagctacgg gggattcctt tcccaccgct ccttcgcttt cccttcctcg cccgccgtaa
      901 taaatagaca ccccctccac accctctttc cccaacctcg tgttgttcgg agcgcacaca
      961 cacacaacca gatctccccc aaatccaccc gtcggcacct ccgcttcaag gtacgccgct
     1021 cgtcctcccc ccccccccct ctctaccttc tctagatcgg cgttccggtc catggttagg
     1081 gcccggtagt tctacttctg ttcatgtttg tgttagatcc gtgtttgtgt tagatccgtg
     1141 ctgctagcgt tcgtacacgg atgcgacctg tacgtcagac acgttctgat tgctaacttg
     1201 ccagtgtttc tctttgggga atcctgggat ggctctagcc gttccgcaga cgggatcgat
     1261 ttcatgattt tttttgtttc gttgcatagg gtttggtttg cccttttcct ttatttcaat
     1321 atatgccgtg cacttgtttg tcgggtcatc ttttcatgct tttttttgtc ttggttgtga
     1381 tgatgtggtc tggttgggcg gtcgttctag atcggagtag aattctgttt caaactacct
     1441 ggtggattta ttaattttgg atctgtatgt gtgtgccata catattcata gttacgaatt
     1501 gaagatgatg gatggaaata tcgatctagg ataggtatac atgttgatgc gggttttact
     1561 gatgcatata cagagatgct ttttgttcgc ttggttgtga tgatgtggtg tggttgggcg
     1621 gtcgttcatt cgttctagat cggagtagaa tactgtttca aactacctgg tgtatttatt
     1681 aattttggaa ctgtatgtgt gtgtcataca tcttcatagt tacgagttta agatggatgg
     1741 aaatatcgat ctaggatagg tatacatgtt gatgtgggtt ttactgatgc atatacatga
     1801 tggcatatgc agcatctatt catatgctct aaccttgagt acctatctat tataataaac
     1861 aagtatgttt tataattatt ttgatcttga tatacttgga tgatggcata tgcagcagct
     1921 atatgtggat ttttttagcc ctgccttcat acgctattta tttgcttggt actgtttctt
     1981 ttgtcgatgc tcaccctgtt gtttggtgtt acttctgcag gaatggcccc aaagaagaag
     2041 cggaaggtcg gtatccacgg agtcccagca gccgacaaga agtacagcat cggcctggac
     2101 atcggcacca actctgtggg ctgggccgtg atcaccgacg agtacaaggt gcccagcaag
     2161 aaattcaagg tgctgggcaa caccgaccgg cacagcatca agaagaacct gatcggagcc
     2221 ctgctgttcg acagcggcga aacagccgag gccacccggc tgaagagaac cgccagaaga
     2281 agatacacca gacggaagaa ccggatctgc tatctgcaag agatcttcag caacgagatg
     2341 gccaaggtgg acgacagctt cttccacaga ctggaagagt ccttcctggt ggaagaggat
     2401 aagaagcacg agcggcaccc catcttcggc aacatcgtgg acgaggtggc ctaccacgag
     2461 aagtacccca ccatctacca cctgagaaag aaactggtgg acagcaccga caaggccgac
     2521 ctgcggctga tctatctggc cctggcccac atgatcaagt tccggggcca cttcctgatc
     2581 gagggcgacc tgaaccccga caacagcgac gtggacaagc tgttcatcca gctggtgcag
     2641 acctacaacc agctgttcga ggaaaacccc atcaacgcca gcggcgtgga cgccaaggcc
     2701 atcctgtctg ccagactgag caagagcaga cggctggaaa atctgatcgc ccagctgccc
     2761 ggcgagaaga agaatggcct gttcggaaac ctgattgccc tgagcctggg cctgaccccc
     2821 aacttcaaga gcaacttcga cctggccgag gatgccaaac tgcagctgag caaggacacc
     2881 tacgacgacg acctggacaa cctgctggcc cagatcggcg accagtacgc cgacctgttt
     2941 ctggccgcca agaacctgtc cgacgccatc ctgctgagcg acatcctgag agtgaacacc
     3001 gagatcacca aggcccccct gagcgcctct atgatcaaga gatacgacga gcaccaccag
     3061 gacctgaccc tgctgaaagc tctcgtgcgg cagcagctgc ctgagaagta caaagagatt
     3121 ttcttcgacc agagcaagaa cggctacgcc ggctacattg acggcggagc cagccaggaa
     3181 gagttctaca agttcatcaa gcccatcctg gaaaagatgg acggcaccga ggaactgctc
     3241 gtgaagctga acagagagga cctgctgcgg aagcagcgga ccttcgacaa cggcagcatc
     3301 ccccaccaga tccacctggg agagctgcac gccattctgc ggcggcagga agatttttac
     3361 ccattcctga aggacaaccg ggaaaagatc gagaagatcc tgaccttccg catcccctac
     3421 tacgtgggcc ctctggccag gggaaacagc agattcgcct ggatgaccag aaagagcgag
     3481 gaaaccatca ccccctggaa cttcgaggaa gtggtggaca agggcgcttc cgcccagagc
     3541 ttcatcgagc ggatgaccaa cttcgataag aacctgccca acgagaaggt gctgcccaag
     3601 cacagcctgc tgtacgagta cttcaccgtg tataacgagc tgaccaaagt gaaatacgtg
     3661 accgagggaa tgagaaagcc cgccttcctg agcggcgagc agaaaaaggc catcgtggac
     3721 ctgctgttca agaccaaccg gaaagtgacc gtgaagcagc tgaaagagga ctacttcaag
     3781 aaaatcgagt gcttcgactc cgtggaaatc tccggcgtgg aagatcggtt caacgcctcc
     3841 ctgggcacat accacgatct gctgaaaatt atcaaggaca aggacttcct ggacaatgag
     3901 gaaaacgagg acattctgga agatatcgtg ctgaccctga cactgtttga ggacagagag
     3961 atgatcgagg aacggctgaa aacctatgcc cacctgttcg acgacaaagt gatgaagcag
     4021 ctgaagcggc ggagatacac cggctggggc aggctgagcc ggaagctgat caacggcatc
     4081 cgggacaagc agtccggcaa gacaatcctg gatttcctga agtccgacgg cttcgccaac
     4141 agaaacttca tgcagctgat ccacgacgac agcctgacct ttaaagagga catccagaaa
     4201 gcccaggtgt ccggccaggg cgatagcctg cacgagcaca ttgccaatct ggccggcagc
     4261 cccgccatta agaagggcat cctgcagaca gtgaaggtgg tggacgagct cgtgaaagtg
     4321 atgggccggc acaagcccga gaacatcgtg atcgaaatgg ccagagagaa ccagaccacc
     4381 cagaagggac agaagaacag ccgcgagaga atgaagcgga tcgaagaggg catcaaagag
     4441 ctgggcagcc agatcctgaa agaacacccc gtggaaaaca cccagctgca gaacgagaag
     4501 ctgtacctgt actacctgca gaatgggcgg gatatgtacg tggaccagga actggacatc
     4561 aaccggctgt ccgactacga tgtggaccat atcgtgcctc agagctttct gaaggacgac
     4621 tccatcgaca acaaggtgct gaccagaagc gacaagaacc ggggcaagag cgacaacgtg
     4681 ccctccgaag aggtcgtgaa gaagatgaag aactactggc ggcagctgct gaacgccaag
     4741 ctgattaccc agagaaagtt cgacaatctg accaaggccg agagaggcgg cctgagcgaa
     4801 ctggataagg ccggcttcat caagagacag ctggtggaaa cccggcagat cacaaagcac
     4861 gtggcacaga tcctggactc ccggatgaac actaagtacg acgagaatga caagctgatc
     4921 cgggaagtga aagtgatcac cctgaagtcc aagctggtgt ccgatttccg gaaggatttc
     4981 cagttttaca aagtgcgcga gatcaacaac taccaccacg cccacgacgc ctacctgaac
     5041 gccgtcgtgg gaaccgccct gatcaaaaag taccctaagc tggaaagcga gttcgtgtac
     5101 ggcgactaca aggtgtacga cgtgcggaag atgatcgcca agagcgagca ggaaatcggc
     5161 aaggctaccg ccaagtactt cttctacagc aacatcatga actttttcaa gaccgagatt
     5221 accctggcca acggcgagat ccggaagcgg cctctgatcg agacaaacgg cgaaaccggg
     5281 gagatcgtgt gggataaggg ccgggatttt gccaccgtgc ggaaagtgct gagcatgccc
     5341 caagtgaata tcgtgaaaaa gaccgaggtg cagacaggcg gcttcagcaa agagtctatc
     5401 cggcccaaga ggaacagcga taagctgatc gccagaaaga aggactggga ccctaagaag
     5461 tacggcggct tcgttagccc caccgtggcc tattctgtgc tggtggtggc caaagtggaa
     5521 aagggcaagt ccaagaaact gaagagtgtg aaagagctgc tggggatcac catcatggaa
     5581 agaagcagct tcgagaagaa tcccatcgac tttctggaag ccaagggcta caaagaagtg
     5641 aaaaaggacc tgatcatcaa gctgcctaag tactccctgt tcgagctgga aaacggccgg
     5701 aagagaatgc tggcctctgc ccggttcctg cagaagggaa acgaactggc cctgccctcc
     5761 aaatatgtga acttcctgta cctggccagc cactatgaga agctgaaggg ctcccccgag
     5821 gataatgagc agaaacagct gtttgtggaa cagcacaagc actacctgga cgagatcatc
     5881 gagcagatca gcgagttctc caagagagtg atcctggccg acgctaatct ggacaaagtg
     5941 ctgtccgcct acaacaagca ccgggataag cccatcagag agcaggccga gaatatcatc
     6001 cacctgttta ccctgaccaa tctgggagcc cctcgggcct tcaagtactt tgacaccacc
     6061 atcgaccgga aggtgtaccg gagcaccaaa gaggtgctgg acgccaccct gatccaccag
     6121 agcatcaccg gcctgtacga gacacggatc gacctgtctc agctgggagg cgacaaaagg
     6181 ccggcggcca cgaaaaaggc cggccaggca aaaaagaaaa agtaagcttg tcaagcagat
     6241 cgttcaaaca tttggcaata aagtttctta agattgaatc ctgttgccgg tcttgcgatg
     6301 attatcatat aatttctgtt gaattacgtt aagcatgtaa taattaacat gtaatgcatg
     6361 acgttattta tgagatgggt ttttatgatt agagtcccgc aattatacat ttaatacgcg
     6421 atagaaaaca aaatatagcg cgcaaactag gataaattat cgcgcgcggt gtcatctatg
     6481 ttactagatc gacgctacta ttgtcttctg cacgaagtgg tttaaactat cagtgtttga
     6541 caggatatat tggcgggtaa acctaagaga aaagagcgtt tattagaata atcggatatt
     6601 taaaagggcg tgaaaaggtt tatccgttcg tccatttgta tgtgcatgcc aaccacaggg
     6661 ttccccagat caggcgctgg ctgctgaacc cccagccgga actgacccca caaggcccta
     6721 gcgtttgcaa tgcaccaggt catcattgac ccaggcgtgt tccaccaggc cgctgcctcg
     6781 caactcttcg caggcttcgc cgacctgctc gcgccacttc ttcacgcggg tggaatccga
     6841 tccgcacatg aggcggaagg tttccagctt gagcgggtac ggctcccggt gcgagctgaa
     6901 atagtcgaac atccgtcggg ccgtcggcga cagcttgcgg tacttctccc atatgaattt
     6961 cgtgtagtgg tcgccagcaa acagcacgac gatttcctcg tcgatcagga cctggcaacg
     7021 ggacgttttc ttgccacggt ccaggacgcg gaagcggtgc agcagcgaca ccgattccag
     7081 gtgcccaacg cggtcggacg tgaagcccat cgccgtcgcc tgtaggcgcg acaggcattc
     7141 ctcggccttc gtgtaatacc ggccattgat cgaccagccc aggtcctggc aaagctcgta
     7201 gaacgtgaag gtgatcggct cgccgatagg ggtgcgcttc gcgtactcca acacctgctg
     7261 ccacaccagt tcgtcatcgt cggcccgcag ctcgacgccg gtgtaggtga tcttcacgtc
     7321 cttgttgacg tggaaaatga ccttgttttg cagcgcctcg cgcgggattt tcttgttgcg
     7381 cgtggtgaac agggcagagc gggccgtgtc gtttggcatc gctcgcatcg tgtccggcca
     7441 cggcgcaata tcgaacaagg aaagctgcat ttccttgatc tgctgcttcg tgtgtttcag
     7501 caacgcggcc tgcttggcct cgctgacctg ttttgccagg tcctcgccgg cggtttttcg
     7561 cttcttggtc gtcatagttc ctcgcgtgtc gatggtcatc gacttcgcca aacctgccgc
     7621 ctcctgttca agacgacgcg aacgctccac ggcggccgat ggcgcgggca gggcaggggg
     7681 agccagttgc acgctgtcgc gctcgatctt ggccgtagct tgctggacca tcgagccgac
     7741 ggactggaag gtttcgcggg gcgcacgcat gacggtgcgg cttgcgatgg tttcggcatc
     7801 ctcggcggaa aaccccgcgt cgatcagttc ttgcctgtat gccttccggt caaacgtccg
     7861 attcattcac cctccttgcg ggattgcccc gactcacgcc ggggcaatgt gcccttattc
     7921 ctgatttgac ccgcctggtg ccttggtgtc cagataatcc accttatcgg caatgaagtc
     7981 ggtcccgtag accgtctggc cgtccttctc gtacttggta ttccgaatct tgccctgcac
     8041 gaataccagc gaccccttgc ccaaatactt gccgtgggcc tcggcctgag agccaaaaca
     8101 cttgatgcgg aagaagtcgg tgcgctcctg cttgtcgccg gcatcgttgc gccacatcta
     8161 ggatctgcca ggaaccgtaa aaaggccgcg ttgctggcgt ttttccatag gctccgcccc
     8221 cctgacgagc atcacaaaaa tcgacgctca agtcagaggt ggcgaaaccc gacaggacta
     8281 taaagatacc aggcgtttcc ccctggaagc tccctcgtgc gctctcctgt tccgaccctg
     8341 ccgcttaccg gatacctgtc cgcctttctc ccttcgggaa gcgtggcgct ttctcatagc
     8401 tcacgctgta ggtatctcag ttcggtgtag gtcgttcgct ccaagctggg ctgtgtgcac
     8461 gaaccccccg ttcagcccga ccgctgcgcc ttatccggta actatcgtct tgagtccaac
     8521 ccggtaagac acgacttatc gccactggca gcagccactg gtaacaggat tagcagagcg
     8581 aggtatgtag gcggtgctac agagttcttg aagtggtggc ctaactacgg ctacactaga
     8641 agaacagtat ttggtatctg cgctctgctg aagccagtta ccttcggaaa aagagttggt
     8701 agctcttgat ccggcaaaca aaccaccgct ggtagcggtg gtttttttgt ttgcaagcag
     8761 cagattacgc gcagaaaaaa aggatctcaa gaagatcctt tgatcttttc tacggggtct
     8821 gacgctcagt ggaacgaaaa ctcacgttaa gggattttgg tcatgagatt atcaaaaagg
     8881 atcttcacct agatcctttt aaattaaaaa tgaagtttta aatcaatcta aagtatatat
     8941 gagtaaactt ggtctgacag ttaccaatgc ttaatcagtg aggcacctat ctcagcgatc
     9001 tgtctatttc gttcatccat agttgcctga ctccccgtcg tgtagataac tacgatacgg
     9061 gagggcttac catctggccc cagtgctgca atgataccgc gagaaccacg ctcaccggct
     9121 ccagatttat cagcaataaa ccagccagcc ggaagggccg agcgcagaag tggtcctgca
     9181 actttatccg cctccatcca gtctattaat tgttgccggg aagctagagt aagtagttcg
     9241 ccagttaata gtttgcgcaa cgttgttgcc attgctacag gcatcgtggt gtcacgctcg
     9301 tcgtttggta tggcttcatt cagctccggt tcccaacgat caaggcgagt tacatgatcc
     9361 cccatgttgt gcaaaaaagc ggttagctcc ttcggtcctc cgatcgttgt cagaagtaag
     9421 ttggccgcag tgttatcact catggttatg gcagcactgc ataattctct tactgtcatg
     9481 ccatccgtaa gatgcttttc tgtgactggt gagtactcaa ccaagtcatt ctgagaatag
     9541 tgtatgcggc gaccgagttg ctcttgcccg gcgtcaatac gggataatac cgcgccacat
     9601 agcagaactt taaaagtgct catcattgga aaacgttctt cggggcgaaa actctcaagg
     9661 atcttaccgc tgttgagatc cagttcgatg taacccactc gtgcacccaa ctgatcttca
     9721 gcatctttta ctttcaccag cgtttctggg tgagcaaaaa caggaaggca aaatgccgca
     9781 aaaaagggaa taagggcgac acggaaatgt tgaatactca tactcttcct ttttcaatat
     9841 tattgaagca tttatcaagg ttattgtctc atgagcggat acatatttga atgtatttag
     9901 aaaaataaac aaataggggt tccgcgcacg aattggccag cgctgccatt tttggggtga
     9961 ggccgttcgc ggccgagggg cgcagcccct ggggggatgg gaggcccgcg ttagcgggcc
    10021 gggagggttc gagaaggggg ggcacccccc ttcggcgtgc gcggtcacgc gcacagggcg
    10081 cagccctggt taaaaacaag gtttataaat attggtttaa aagcaggtta aaagacaggt
    10141 tagcggtggc cgaaaaacgg gcggaaaccc ttgcaaatgc tggattttct gcctgtggac
    10201 agcccctcaa atgtcaatag gtgcgcccct catctgtcag cactctgccc ctcaagtgtc
    10261 aaggatcgcg cccctcatct gtcagtagtc gcgcccctca agtgtcaata ccgcagggca
    10321 cttatcccca ggcttgtcca catcatctgt gggaaactcg cgtaaaatca ggcgttttcg
    10381 ccgatttgcg aggctggcca gctccacgtc gccggccgaa atcgagcctg cccctcatct
    10441 gtcaacgccg cgccgggtga gtcggcccct caagtgtcaa cgtccgcccc tcatctgtca
    10501 gtgagggcca agttttccgc gaggtatcca caacgccggc ggccgcggtg tctcgcacac
    10561 ggcttcgacg gcgtttctgg cgcgtttgca gggccataga cggccgccag cccagcggcg
    10621 agggcaacca gcccggtgag cgtcgcaaag gagatcctga tctgactgat gggctgcctg
    10681 tatcgagtgg tgattttgtg ccgagctgcc ggtcggggag ctgttggctg gctggtggca
    10741 ggatatattg tggtgtaaac aaattgacgc ttagacaact taataacaca ttgcggacgt
    10801 ttttaatgta ctggggtgga tgcagtgggc cccac
//
