# Supplementary material for: A modular cloning toolkit for genome editing in plants
Source: bioRxiv preprint, doi:10.1101/738021, version 3 (2019-10-23)
Supplement: GenBank DNA construct files [file 738021_file06.zip › pFH69.gb]

LOCUS       pFH69                  11960 bp    DNA     circular UNA 30-MAY-2019
DEFINITION  Level1 ZmUBIp::nSpCas9-ABE-7.10 (human optimized):NOSt (Position
            2).
ACCESSION   urn.local...5q-aesjz9n
VERSION     urn.local...5q-aesjz9n
KEYWORDS    .
SOURCE      
  ORGANISM  
            .
FEATURES             Location/Qualifiers
     misc_feature    6..11
                     /Recognition_pattern="GAAGAC(2/6)"
                     /annotation_group="GAAGAC"
                     /label="BpiI"
                     /note="Geneious type: restriction site"
     promoter        34..928
                     /label="UBIQUITIN upstream Promoter region (Zea mays)"
     5'_UTR          929..1010
                     /modified_by="hahnf"
                     /label="UBIQUITIN Untranslated Exon 1 /5' UTR (Zea mays)"
     5'_UTR          929
                     /label="Start of transcription"
     misc._feature   1009..1012
                     /label="donor splice"
     intron          1011..2020
                     /label="UBIQUITIN intron (Zea mays)"
     misc._feature   2018..2021
                     /label="acceptor splice"
     5'_UTR          2021..2022
                     /label="UBIQUITIN Untranslated Exon 2/5' UTR (Zea mays)"
     CDS             2023..2523
                     /created_by="hahnf"
                     /label="ecTadA (wt), monomer 1 of 2"
     Misc._Feature   2023..2025
                     /label="native start of translation"
     CDS             2023..7347
                     /created_by="hahnf"
                     /label="ABE7.10 base changer"
     Linker          2524..2619
                     /created_by="hahnf"
                     /label="Linker"
     misc_feature    2548..2595
                     /created_by="hahnf"
                     /label="XTEN Linker"
     CDS             2620..3117
                     /created_by="hahnf"
                     /label="ecTadA (evolved), monomer 2 of 2"
     Linker          3118..3213
                     /created_by="hahnf"
                     /label="Linker"
     misc_feature    3142..3189
                     /created_by="hahnf"
                     /label="XTEN linker"
     CDS             3214..7347
                     /codon_start=1
                     /product="nickase mutant of the Cas9 endonuclease from the
                      Streptococcus pyogenes Type II CRISPR/Cas system"
                     /note="generates RNA-guided single strand nicks in DNA due
                      to the D10A mutation in the RuvC catalytic domain"
                     /translation="DKKYSIGLAIGTNSVGWAVITDEYKVPSKKFKVLGNTDRHSIKK
                     NLIGALLFDSGETAEATRLKRTARRRYTRRKNRICYLQEIFSNEMAKVDDSFFHRLEE
                     SFLVEEDKKHERHPIFGNIVDEVAYHEKYPTIYHLRKKLVDSTDKADLRLIYLALAHM
                     IKFRGHFLIEGDLNPDNSDVDKLFIQLVQTYNQLFEENPINASGVDAKAILSARLSKS
                     RRLENLIAQLPGEKKNGLFGNLIALSLGLTPNFKSNFDLAEDAKLQLSKDTYDDDLDN
                     LLAQIGDQYADLFLAAKNLSDAILLSDILRVNTEITKAPLSASMIKRYDEHHQDLTLL
                     KALVRQQLPEKYKEIFFDQSKNGYAGYIDGGASQEEFYKFIKPILEKMDGTEELLVKL
                     NREDLLRKQRTFDNGSIPHQIHLGELHAILRRQEDFYPFLKDNREKIEKILTFRIPYY
                     VGPLARGNSRFAWMTRKSEETITPWNFEEVVDKGASAQSFIERMTNFDKNLPNEKVLP
                     KHSLLYEYFTVYNELTKVKYVTEGMRKPAFLSGEQKKAIVDLLFKTNRKVTVKQLKED
                     YFKKIECFDSVEISGVEDRFNASLGTYHDLLKIIKDKDFLDNEENEDILEDIVLTLTL
                     FEDREMIEERLKTYAHLFDDKVMKQLKRRRYTGWGRLSRKLINGIRDKQSGKTILDFL
                     KSDGFANRNFMQLIHDDSLTFKEDIQKAQVSGQGDSLHEHIANLAGSPAIKKGILQTV
                     KVVDELVKVMGRHKPENIVIEMARENQTTQKGQKNSRERMKRIEEGIKELGSQILKEH
                     PVENTQLQNEKLYLYYLQNGRDMYVDQELDINRLSDYDVDHIVPQSFLKDDSIDNKVL
                     TRSDKNRGKSDNVPSEEVVKKMKNYWRQLLNAKLITQRKFDNLTKAERGGLSELDKAG
                     FIKRQLVETRQITKHVAQILDSRMNTKYDENDKLIREVKVITLKSKLVSDFRKDFQFY
                     KVREINNYHHAHDAYLNAVVGTALIKKYPKLESEFVYGDYKVYDVRKMIAKSEQEIGK
                     ATAKYFFYSNIMNFFKTEITLANGEIRKRPLIETNGETGEIVWDKGRDFATVRKVLSM
                     PQVNIVKKTEVQTGGFSKESILPKRNSDKLIARKKDWDPKKYGGFDSPTVAYSVLVVA
                     KVEKGKSKKLKSVKELLGITIMERSSFEKNPIDFLEAKGYKEVKKDLIIKLPKYSLFE
                     LENGRKRMLASAGELQKGNELALPSKYVNFLYLASHYEKLKGSPEDNEQKQLFVEQHK
                     HYLDEIIEQISEFSKRVILADANLDKVLSAYNKHRDKPIREQAENIIHLFTLTNLGAP
                     AAFKYFDTTIDRKRYTSTKEVLDATLIHQSITGLYETRIDLSQLGGD"
                     /modified_by="hahnf"
                     /label="nCas9 D10A (human optimized)"
     modified_base   3238..3240
                     /created_by="hahnf"
                     /modified_by="hahnf"
                     /label="D10A"
     sig_peptide     7327..7347
                     /codon_start=1
                     /product="nuclear localization signal of SV40 (simian
                     virus 40) large T antigen"
                     /translation="PKKKRKV"
                     /label="SV40 NLS"
     Stop_codon      7348..7350
                     /Stop_codon
                     /created_by="hahnf"
                     /modified_by="hahnf"
                     /label="Stop"
     terminator      7355..7617
                     /vntifkey=43
                     /label="NOSt"
     misc_feature    complement(7628..7633)
                     /Recognition_pattern="GAAGAC(2/6)"
                     /annotation_group="GAAGAC"
                     /label="BpiI"
                     /note="Geneious type: restriction site"
     Misc._feature   complement(7649..7776)
                     /label="RB short"
     rep_origin      complement(9312..9926)
                     /modified_by="hahnf"
                     /Transferred_From="pFH13, pFH14, pFH15, pFH16, pFH17,
                     pFH18 , pFH19, pFH20, pFH21, pFH22, pFH32, pFH45, pFH46,
                     pFH47, pFH48, pFH55 , pFH76, pFH77, pFH78, pFH79, pFH91 ,
                     pFH92"
                     /Transferred_Similarity="99.84%"
                     /label="rep (pMB1)"
     CDS             complement(10089..10946)
                     /label="AmpR"
     Misc._feature   11791..11938
                     /label="LB"
ORIGIN      
        1 tctgtgaaga caagcaagaa ttcaagcttg gaggtgcagc gtgacccggt cgtgcccctc
       61 tctagagata atgagcattg catgtctaag ttataaaaaa ttaccacata ttttttttgt
      121 cacacttgtt tgaagtgcag tttatctatc tttatacata tatttaaact ttactctacg
      181 aataatataa tctatagtac tacaataata tcagtgtttt agagaatcat ataaatgaac
      241 agttagacat ggtctaaagg acaattgagt attttgacaa caggactcta cagttttatc
      301 tttttagtgt gcatgtgttc tccttttttt ttgcaaatag cttcacctat ataatacttc
      361 atccatttta ttagtacatc catttagggt ttagggttaa tggtttttat agactaattt
      421 ttttagtaca tctattttat tctattttag cctctaaatt aagaaaacta aaactctatt
      481 ttagtttttt tatttaataa tttagatata aaatagaata aaataaagtg actaaaaatt
      541 aaacaaatac cctttaagaa attaaaaaaa ctaaggaaac atttttcttg tttcgagtag
      601 ataatgccag cctgttaaac gccgtcgacg agtctaacgg acaccaacca gcgaaccagc
      661 agcgtcgcgt cgggccaagc gaagcagacg gcacggcatc tctgtcgctg cctctggacc
      721 cctctcgaga gttccgctcc accgttggac ttgctccgct gtcggcatcc agaaattgcg
      781 tggcggagcg gcagacgtga gccggcacgg caggcggcct cctcctcctc tcacggcacg
      841 gcagctacgg gggattcctt tcccaccgct ccttcgcttt cccttcctcg cccgccgtaa
      901 taaatagaca ccccctccac accctctttc cccaacctcg tgttgttcgg agcgcacaca
      961 cacacaacca gatctccccc aaatccaccc gtcggcacct ccgcttcaag gtacgccgct
     1021 cgtcctcccc ccccccccct ctctaccttc tctagatcgg cgttccggtc catggttagg
     1081 gcccggtagt tctacttctg ttcatgtttg tgttagatcc gtgtttgtgt tagatccgtg
     1141 ctgctagcgt tcgtacacgg atgcgacctg tacgtcagac acgttctgat tgctaacttg
     1201 ccagtgtttc tctttgggga atcctgggat ggctctagcc gttccgcaga cgggatcgat
     1261 ttcatgattt tttttgtttc gttgcatagg gtttggtttg cccttttcct ttatttcaat
     1321 atatgccgtg cacttgtttg tcgggtcatc ttttcatgct tttttttgtc ttggttgtga
     1381 tgatgtggtc tggttgggcg gtcgttctag atcggagtag aattctgttt caaactacct
     1441 ggtggattta ttaattttgg atctgtatgt gtgtgccata catattcata gttacgaatt
     1501 gaagatgatg gatggaaata tcgatctagg ataggtatac atgttgatgc gggttttact
     1561 gatgcatata cagagatgct ttttgttcgc ttggttgtga tgatgtggtg tggttgggcg
     1621 gtcgttcatt cgttctagat cggagtagaa tactgtttca aactacctgg tgtatttatt
     1681 aattttggaa ctgtatgtgt gtgtcataca tcttcatagt tacgagttta agatggatgg
     1741 aaatatcgat ctaggatagg tatacatgtt gatgtgggtt ttactgatgc atatacatga
     1801 tggcatatgc agcatctatt catatgctct aaccttgagt acctatctat tataataaac
     1861 aagtatgttt tataattatt ttgatcttga tatacttgga tgatggcata tgcagcagct
     1921 atatgtggat ttttttagcc ctgccttcat acgctattta tttgcttggt actgtttctt
     1981 ttgtcgatgc tcaccctgtt gtttggtgtt acttctgcag gaatgtccga agtcgagttt
     2041 tcccatgagt actggatgag acacgcattg actctcgcaa agagggcttg ggatgaacgc
     2101 gaggtgcccg tgggggcagt actcgtgcat aacaatcgcg taatcggcga aggttggaat
     2161 aggccgatcg gacgccacga ccccactgca catgcggaaa tcatggccct tcgacaggga
     2221 gggcttgtga tgcagaatta tcgacttatc gatgcgacgc tgtacgtcac gcttgaacct
     2281 tgcgtaatgt gcgcgggagc tatgattcac tcccgcattg gacgagttgt attcggtgcc
     2341 cgcgacgcca agacgggtgc cgcaggttca ctgatggacg tgctgcatca cccaggcatg
     2401 aaccaccggg tagaaatcac agaaggcata ttggcggacg aatgtgcggc gctgttgtcc
     2461 gacttttttc gcatgcggag gcaggagatc aaggcccaga aaaaagcaca atcctctact
     2521 gactctggtg gttcttctgg tggttctagc ggcagcgaga ctcccgggac ctcagagtcc
     2581 gccacacccg aaagttctgg tggttcttct ggtggttctt ccgaagtcga gttttcccat
     2641 gagtactgga tgagacacgc attgactctc gcaaagaggg ctcgagatga acgcgaggtg
     2701 cccgtggggg cagtactcgt gctcaacaat cgcgtaatcg gcgaaggttg gaatagggca
     2761 atcggactcc acgaccccac tgcacatgcg gaaatcatgg cccttcgaca gggagggctt
     2821 gtgatgcaga attatcgact tatcgatgcg acgctgtacg tcacgtttga accttgcgta
     2881 atgtgcgcgg gagctatgat tcactcccgc attggacgag ttgtattcgg tgttcgcaac
     2941 gccaagacgg gtgccgcagg ttcactgatg gacgtgctgc attacccagg catgaaccac
     3001 cgggtagaaa tcacagaagg catattggcg gacgaatgtg cggcgctgtt gtgttacttt
     3061 tttcgcatgc ccaggcaggt ctttaacgcc cagaaaaaag cacaatcctc tactgactct
     3121 ggtggttctt ctggtggttc tagcggcagc gagactcccg ggacctcaga gtccgccaca
     3181 cccgaaagtt ctggtggttc ttctggtggt tctgataaaa agtattctat tggtttagcc
     3241 atcggcacta attccgttgg atgggctgtc ataaccgatg aatacaaagt accttcaaag
     3301 aaatttaagg tgttggggaa cacagaccgt cattcgatta aaaagaatct tatcggtgcc
     3361 ctcctattcg atagtggcga aacggcagag gcgactcgcc tgaaacgaac cgctcggaga
     3421 aggtatacac gtcgcaagaa ccgaatatgt tacttacaag aaatttttag caatgagatg
     3481 gccaaagttg acgattcttt ctttcaccgt ttggaagagt ccttccttgt cgaagaggac
     3541 aagaaacatg aacggcaccc catctttgga aacatagtag atgaggtggc atatcatgaa
     3601 aagtacccaa cgatttatca cctcagaaaa aagctagttg actcaactga taaagcggac
     3661 ctgaggttaa tctacttggc tcttgcccat atgataaagt tccgtgggca ctttctcatt
     3721 gagggtgatc taaatccgga caactcggat gtcgacaaac tgttcatcca gttagtacaa
     3781 acctataatc agttgtttga agagaaccct ataaatgcaa gtggcgtgga tgcgaaggct
     3841 attcttagcg cccgcctctc taaatcccga cggctagaaa acctgatcgc acaattaccc
     3901 ggagagaaga aaaatgggtt gttcggtaac cttatagcgc tctcactagg cctgacacca
     3961 aattttaagt cgaacttcga cttagctgaa gatgccaaat tgcagcttag taaggacacg
     4021 tacgatgacg atctcgacaa tctactggca caaattggag atcagtatgc ggacttattt
     4081 ttggctgcca aaaaccttag cgatgcaatc ctcctatctg acatactgag agttaatact
     4141 gagattacca aggcgccgtt atccgcttca atgatcaaaa ggtacgatga acatcaccaa
     4201 gacttgacac ttctcaaggc cctagtccgt cagcaactgc ctgagaaata taaggaaata
     4261 ttctttgatc agtcgaaaaa cgggtacgca ggttatattg acggcggagc gagtcaagag
     4321 gaattctaca agtttatcaa acccatatta gagaagatgg atgggacgga agagttgctt
     4381 gtaaaactca atcgcgaaga tctactgcga aagcagcgga ctttcgacaa cggtagcatt
     4441 ccacatcaaa tccacttagg cgaattgcat gctatactta gaaggcagga ggatttttat
     4501 ccgttcctca aagacaatcg tgaaaagatt gagaaaatcc taacctttcg cataccttac
     4561 tatgtgggac ccctggcccg agggaactct cggttcgcat ggatgacaag aaagtccgaa
     4621 gaaacgatta ctccatggaa ttttgaggaa gttgtcgata aaggtgcgtc agctcaatcg
     4681 ttcatcgaga ggatgaccaa ctttgacaag aatttaccga acgaaaaagt attgcctaag
     4741 cacagtttac tttacgagta tttcacagtg tacaatgaac tcacgaaagt taagtatgtc
     4801 actgagggca tgcgtaaacc cgcctttcta agcggagaac agaagaaagc aatagtagat
     4861 ctgttattca agaccaaccg caaagtgaca gttaagcaat tgaaagagga ctactttaag
     4921 aaaattgaat gcttcgattc tgtcgagatc tccggggtag aagatcgatt taatgcgtca
     4981 cttggtacgt atcatgacct cctaaagata attaaagata aggacttcct ggataacgaa
     5041 gagaatgaag atatcttaga agatatagtg ttgactctta ccctctttga agatcgggaa
     5101 atgattgagg aaagactaaa aacatacgct cacctgttcg acgataaggt tatgaaacag
     5161 ttaaagaggc gtcgctatac gggctgggga cgattgtcgc ggaaacttat caacgggata
     5221 agagacaagc aaagtggtaa aactattctc gattttctaa agagcgacgg cttcgccaat
     5281 aggaacttta tgcagctgat ccatgatgac tctttaacct tcaaagagga tatacaaaag
     5341 gcacaggttt ccggacaagg ggactcattg cacgaacata ttgcgaatct tgctggttcg
     5401 ccagccatca aaaagggcat actccagaca gtcaaagtag tggatgagct agttaaggtc
     5461 atgggacgtc acaaaccgga aaacattgta atcgagatgg cacgcgaaaa tcaaacgact
     5521 cagaaggggc aaaaaaacag tcgagagcgg atgaagagaa tagaagaggg tattaaagaa
     5581 ctgggcagcc agatcttaaa ggagcatcct gtggaaaata cccaattgca gaacgagaaa
     5641 ctttacctct attacctaca aaatggaagg gacatgtatg ttgatcagga actggacata
     5701 aaccgtttat ctgattacga cgtcgatcac attgtacccc aatccttttt gaaggacgat
     5761 tcaatcgaca ataaagtgct tacacgctcg gataagaacc gagggaaaag tgacaatgtt
     5821 ccaagcgagg aagtcgtaaa gaaaatgaag aactattggc ggcagctcct aaatgcgaaa
     5881 ctgataacgc aaagaaagtt cgataactta actaaagctg agaggggtgg cttgtctgaa
     5941 cttgacaagg ccggatttat taaacgtcag ctcgtggaaa cccgccaaat cacaaagcat
     6001 gttgcacaga tactagattc ccgaatgaat acgaaatacg acgagaacga taagctgatt
     6061 cgggaagtca aagtaatcac tttaaagtca aaattggtgt cggacttcag aaaggatttt
     6121 caattctata aagttaggga gataaataac taccaccatg cgcacgacgc ttatcttaat
     6181 gccgtcgtag ggaccgcact cattaagaaa tacccgaagc tagaaagtga gtttgtgtat
     6241 ggtgattaca aagtttatga cgtccgtaag atgatcgcga aaagcgaaca ggagataggc
     6301 aaggctacag ccaaatactt cttttattct aacattatga atttctttaa gacggaaatc
     6361 actctggcaa acggagagat acgcaaacga cctttaattg aaaccaatgg ggagacaggt
     6421 gaaatcgtat gggataaggg ccgggacttc gcgacggtga gaaaagtttt gtccatgccc
     6481 caagtcaaca tagtaaagaa aactgaggtg cagaccggag ggttttcaaa ggaatcgatt
     6541 cttccaaaaa ggaatagtga taagctcatc gctcgtaaaa aggactggga cccgaaaaag
     6601 tacggtggct tcgatagccc tacagttgcc tattctgtcc tagtagtggc aaaagttgag
     6661 aagggaaaat ccaagaaact gaagtcagtc aaagaattat tggggataac gattatggag
     6721 cgctcgtctt ttgaaaagaa ccccatcgac ttccttgagg cgaaaggtta caaggaagta
     6781 aaaaaggatc tcataattaa actaccaaag tatagtctgt ttgagttaga aaatggccga
     6841 aaacggatgt tggctagcgc cggagagctt caaaagggga acgaactcgc actaccgtct
     6901 aaatacgtga atttcctgta tttagcgtcc cattacgaga agttgaaagg ttcacctgaa
     6961 gataacgaac agaagcaact ttttgttgag cagcacaaac attatctcga cgaaatcata
     7021 gagcaaattt cggaattcag taagagagtc atcctagctg atgccaatct ggacaaagta
     7081 ttaagcgcat acaacaagca cagggataaa cccatacgtg agcaggcgga aaatattatc
     7141 catttgttta ctcttaccaa cctcggcgct ccagccgcat tcaagtattt tgacacaacg
     7201 atagatcgca aacgatacac ttctaccaag gaggtgctag acgcgacact gattcaccaa
     7261 tccatcacgg gattatatga aactcggata gatttgtcac agcttggggg tgactctggt
     7321 ggttctccca agaagaagag gaaagtctaa gcttgtcaag cagatcgttc aaacatttgg
     7381 caataaagtt tcttaagatt gaatcctgtt gccggtcttg cgatgattat catataattt
     7441 ctgttgaatt acgttaagca tgtaataatt aacatgtaat gcatgacgtt atttatgaga
     7501 tgggttttta tgattagagt cccgcaatta tacatttaat acgcgataga aaacaaaata
     7561 tagcgcgcaa actaggataa attatcgcgc gcggtgtcat ctatgttact agatcgacgc
     7621 tactattgtc ttctgcacga agtggtttaa actatcagtg tttgacagga tatattggcg
     7681 ggtaaaccta agagaaaaga gcgtttatta gaataatcgg atatttaaaa gggcgtgaaa
     7741 aggtttatcc gttcgtccat ttgtatgtgc atgccaacca cagggttccc cagatcaggc
     7801 gctggctgct gaacccccag ccggaactga ccccacaagg ccctagcgtt tgcaatgcac
     7861 caggtcatca ttgacccagg cgtgttccac caggccgctg cctcgcaact cttcgcaggc
     7921 ttcgccgacc tgctcgcgcc acttcttcac gcgggtggaa tccgatccgc acatgaggcg
     7981 gaaggtttcc agcttgagcg ggtacggctc ccggtgcgag ctgaaatagt cgaacatccg
     8041 tcgggccgtc ggcgacagct tgcggtactt ctcccatatg aatttcgtgt agtggtcgcc
     8101 agcaaacagc acgacgattt cctcgtcgat caggacctgg caacgggacg ttttcttgcc
     8161 acggtccagg acgcggaagc ggtgcagcag cgacaccgat tccaggtgcc caacgcggtc
     8221 ggacgtgaag cccatcgccg tcgcctgtag gcgcgacagg cattcctcgg ccttcgtgta
     8281 ataccggcca ttgatcgacc agcccaggtc ctggcaaagc tcgtagaacg tgaaggtgat
     8341 cggctcgccg ataggggtgc gcttcgcgta ctccaacacc tgctgccaca ccagttcgtc
     8401 atcgtcggcc cgcagctcga cgccggtgta ggtgatcttc acgtccttgt tgacgtggaa
     8461 aatgaccttg ttttgcagcg cctcgcgcgg gattttcttg ttgcgcgtgg tgaacagggc
     8521 agagcgggcc gtgtcgtttg gcatcgctcg catcgtgtcc ggccacggcg caatatcgaa
     8581 caaggaaagc tgcatttcct tgatctgctg cttcgtgtgt ttcagcaacg cggcctgctt
     8641 ggcctcgctg acctgttttg ccaggtcctc gccggcggtt tttcgcttct tggtcgtcat
     8701 agttcctcgc gtgtcgatgg tcatcgactt cgccaaacct gccgcctcct gttcaagacg
     8761 acgcgaacgc tccacggcgg ccgatggcgc gggcagggca gggggagcca gttgcacgct
     8821 gtcgcgctcg atcttggccg tagcttgctg gaccatcgag ccgacggact ggaaggtttc
     8881 gcggggcgca cgcatgacgg tgcggcttgc gatggtttcg gcatcctcgg cggaaaaccc
     8941 cgcgtcgatc agttcttgcc tgtatgcctt ccggtcaaac gtccgattca ttcaccctcc
     9001 ttgcgggatt gccccgactc acgccggggc aatgtgccct tattcctgat ttgacccgcc
     9061 tggtgccttg gtgtccagat aatccacctt atcggcaatg aagtcggtcc cgtagaccgt
     9121 ctggccgtcc ttctcgtact tggtattccg aatcttgccc tgcacgaata ccagcgaccc
     9181 cttgcccaaa tacttgccgt gggcctcggc ctgagagcca aaacacttga tgcggaagaa
     9241 gtcggtgcgc tcctgcttgt cgccggcatc gttgcgccac atctaggatc tgccaggaac
     9301 cgtaaaaagg ccgcgttgct ggcgtttttc cataggctcc gcccccctga cgagcatcac
     9361 aaaaatcgac gctcaagtca gaggtggcga aacccgacag gactataaag ataccaggcg
     9421 tttccccctg gaagctccct cgtgcgctct cctgttccga ccctgccgct taccggatac
     9481 ctgtccgcct ttctcccttc gggaagcgtg gcgctttctc atagctcacg ctgtaggtat
     9541 ctcagttcgg tgtaggtcgt tcgctccaag ctgggctgtg tgcacgaacc ccccgttcag
     9601 cccgaccgct gcgccttatc cggtaactat cgtcttgagt ccaacccggt aagacacgac
     9661 ttatcgccac tggcagcagc cactggtaac aggattagca gagcgaggta tgtaggcggt
     9721 gctacagagt tcttgaagtg gtggcctaac tacggctaca ctagaagaac agtatttggt
     9781 atctgcgctc tgctgaagcc agttaccttc ggaaaaagag ttggtagctc ttgatccggc
     9841 aaacaaacca ccgctggtag cggtggtttt tttgtttgca agcagcagat tacgcgcaga
     9901 aaaaaaggat ctcaagaaga tcctttgatc ttttctacgg ggtctgacgc tcagtggaac
     9961 gaaaactcac gttaagggat tttggtcatg agattatcaa aaaggatctt cacctagatc
    10021 cttttaaatt aaaaatgaag ttttaaatca atctaaagta tatatgagta aacttggtct
    10081 gacagttacc aatgcttaat cagtgaggca cctatctcag cgatctgtct atttcgttca
    10141 tccatagttg cctgactccc cgtcgtgtag ataactacga tacgggaggg cttaccatct
    10201 ggccccagtg ctgcaatgat accgcgagaa ccacgctcac cggctccaga tttatcagca
    10261 ataaaccagc cagccggaag ggccgagcgc agaagtggtc ctgcaacttt atccgcctcc
    10321 atccagtcta ttaattgttg ccgggaagct agagtaagta gttcgccagt taatagtttg
    10381 cgcaacgttg ttgccattgc tacaggcatc gtggtgtcac gctcgtcgtt tggtatggct
    10441 tcattcagct ccggttccca acgatcaagg cgagttacat gatcccccat gttgtgcaaa
    10501 aaagcggtta gctccttcgg tcctccgatc gttgtcagaa gtaagttggc cgcagtgtta
    10561 tcactcatgg ttatggcagc actgcataat tctcttactg tcatgccatc cgtaagatgc
    10621 ttttctgtga ctggtgagta ctcaaccaag tcattctgag aatagtgtat gcggcgaccg
    10681 agttgctctt gcccggcgtc aatacgggat aataccgcgc cacatagcag aactttaaaa
    10741 gtgctcatca ttggaaaacg ttcttcgggg cgaaaactct caaggatctt accgctgttg
    10801 agatccagtt cgatgtaacc cactcgtgca cccaactgat cttcagcatc ttttactttc
    10861 accagcgttt ctgggtgagc aaaaacagga aggcaaaatg ccgcaaaaaa gggaataagg
    10921 gcgacacgga aatgttgaat actcatactc ttcctttttc aatattattg aagcatttat
    10981 caaggttatt gtctcatgag cggatacata tttgaatgta tttagaaaaa taaacaaata
    11041 ggggttccgc gcacgaattg gccagcgctg ccatttttgg ggtgaggccg ttcgcggccg
    11101 aggggcgcag cccctggggg gatgggaggc ccgcgttagc gggccgggag ggttcgagaa
    11161 gggggggcac cccccttcgg cgtgcgcggt cacgcgcaca gggcgcagcc ctggttaaaa
    11221 acaaggttta taaatattgg tttaaaagca ggttaaaaga caggttagcg gtggccgaaa
    11281 aacgggcgga aacccttgca aatgctggat tttctgcctg tggacagccc ctcaaatgtc
    11341 aataggtgcg cccctcatct gtcagcactc tgcccctcaa gtgtcaagga tcgcgcccct
    11401 catctgtcag tagtcgcgcc cctcaagtgt caataccgca gggcacttat ccccaggctt
    11461 gtccacatca tctgtgggaa actcgcgtaa aatcaggcgt tttcgccgat ttgcgaggct
    11521 ggccagctcc acgtcgccgg ccgaaatcga gcctgcccct catctgtcaa cgccgcgccg
    11581 ggtgagtcgg cccctcaagt gtcaacgtcc gcccctcatc tgtcagtgag ggccaagttt
    11641 tccgcgaggt atccacaacg ccggcggccg cggtgtctcg cacacggctt cgacggcgtt
    11701 tctggcgcgt ttgcagggcc atagacggcc gccagcccag cggcgagggc aaccagcccg
    11761 gtgagcgtcg caaaggagat cctgatctga ctgatgggct gcctgtatcg agtggtgatt
    11821 ttgtgccgag ctgccggtcg gggagctgtt ggctggctgg tggcaggata tattgtggtg
    11881 taaacaaatt gacgcttaga caacttaata acacattgcg gacgttttta atgtactggg
    11941 gtggatgcag tgggccccac
//
