# Supplementary material for: A modular cloning toolkit for genome editing in plants
Source: bioRxiv preprint, doi:10.1101/738021, version 3 (2019-10-23)
Supplement: GenBank DNA construct files [file 738021_file06.zip › pFH71.gb]

LOCUS       pFH71                   2553 bp    DNA     circular UNA 30-MAY-2019
DEFINITION  Subcloning of sgRNA protospacer/ tRNA-gRNA system with improved
            gRNA backbone/ Position 1.
ACCESSION   urn.local...25-aj37n96
VERSION     urn.local...25-aj37n96
KEYWORDS    .
SOURCE      
  ORGANISM  
            .
FEATURES             Location/Qualifiers
     misc_feature    66..71
                     /Recognition_pattern="GGTCTC(1/5)"
                     /annotation_group="GGTCTC"
                     /label="BsaI"
                     /note="Geneious type: restriction site"
     overhang        73..76
                     /created_by="hahnf"
                     /modified_by="hahnf"
                     /label="CTTG overhang to pICSL90003"
     Start_codon     76
                     /created_by="hahnf"
                     /label="Transcription Start Signal (G)"
     tRNA            77..153
                     /created_by="hahnf"
                     /Color="#ff7400"
                     /Transferred_From="pFH26, pFH27, pFH28"
                     /Transferred_Similarity="100.00%"
                     /label="tRNA Glycine"
     overhang        150..153
                     /created_by="hahnf"
                     /modified_by="hahnf"
                     /label="TGCA"
     misc_feature    complement(156..161)
                     /Recognition_pattern="GAAGAC(2/6)"
                     /annotation_group="GAAGAC"
                     /label="BpiI"
                     /note="Geneious type: restriction site"
     CDS             162..739
                     /created_by="koroleva"
                     /Transferred_From="AK001 in pUC57-Kan-mini, AK002 in
                     pUC57-Kan-mini, pAK001 in pUC57-Kan-mini, pAK002 in
                     pUC57-Kan-mini"
                     /Transferred_Similarity="100.00%"
                     /label="LacZ"
     misc_feature    740..745
                     /Recognition_pattern="GAAGAC(2/6)"
                     /annotation_group="GAAGAC"
                     /label="BpiI"
                     /note="Geneious type: restriction site"
     gRNA_Scaffold   748..787
                     /created_by="hahnf"
                     /modified_by="hahnf"
                     /label="improved sgRNA backbone (part)"
     overhang        748..751
                     /created_by="hahnf"
                     /modified_by="hahnf"
                     /label="GTTT"
     overhang        784..787
                     /created_by="hahnf"
                     /label="AAAT"
     misc_feature    complement(789..794)
                     /Recognition_pattern="GGTCTC(1/5)"
                     /annotation_group="GGTCTC"
                     /label="BsaI"
                     /note="Geneious type: restriction site"
     rep_origin      complement(850..1464)
                     /vntifkey=21
                     /Transferred_From="pAK-EL-01, pAK-EL-02, pAK-EL-03,
                     pAK-EL-04, pAK-EL-05"
                     /Transferred_Similarity="100.00%"
                     /label="rep(pMB1)"
     CDS             complement(1631..2440)
                     /vntifkey=21
                     /Transferred_From="pAK-EL-01, pAK-EL-02, pAK-EL-03,
                     pAK-EL-04, pAK-EL-05"
                     /Transferred_Similarity="100.00%"
                     /label="KanR"
     primer_bind     2511..2534
                     /Mismatches=0
                     /%GC="33.3"
                     /Hairpin_Tm="None"
                     /Self_Dimer_Tm="None"
                     /Tm="56.0"
                     /annotation_group="2492998740745d7af307b-ad34-4a87-87a8-2b
                     dffb2c6aba"
                     /Sequence="GCAATGTAACATCAGAGATTTTGA"
                     /created_by="primer3"
                     /Transferred_From="AK001 in pUC57-Kan-mini"
                     /Transferred_Similarity="100.00%"
                     /label="FH32"
ORIGIN      
        1 tcgcgcgttt cggtgatgac ggtgaaaacc tctgacacat gcagctcccg gacgtcattg
       61 tcgatggtct cacttgaaca aagcaccagt ggtctagtgg tagaatagta ccctgccacg
      121 gtacagaccc gggttcgatt cccggctggt gcattgtctt cgcagctggc acgacaggtt
      181 tcccgactgg aaagcgggca gtgagcgcaa cgcaattaat gtgagttagc tcactcatta
      241 ggcaccccag gctttacact ttatgcttcc ggctcgtatg ttgtgtggaa ttgtgagcgg
      301 ataacaattt cacacaggaa acagctatga ccatgattac gccaagcttg catgcctgca
      361 ggtcgactct agaggatccc cgggtaccga gctcgaattc actggccgtc gttttacaac
      421 gtcgtgactg ggaaaaccct ggcgttaccc aacttaatcg ccttgcagca catccccctt
      481 tcgccagctg gcgtaatagc gaagaggccc gcaccgatcg cccttcccaa cagttgcgca
      541 gcctgaatgg cgaatggcgc ctgatgcggt attttctcct tacgcatctg tgcggtattt
      601 cacaccgcat atggtgcact ctcagtacaa tctgctctga tgccgcatag ttaagccagc
      661 cccgacaccc gccaacaccc gctgacgcgc cctgacgggc ttgtctgctc ccggcatccg
      721 cttacagaca agctgtgacg aagacaagtt tcagagctat gctggaaaca gcatagcaag
      781 ttgaaattga gaccatcatt gtcacatgtg agcaaaaggc cagcaaaagg ccaggaaccg
      841 taaaaaggcc gcgttgctgg cgtttttcca taggctccgc ccccctgacg agcatcacaa
      901 aaatcgacgc tcaagtcaga ggtggcgaaa cccgacagga ctataaagat accaggcgtt
      961 tccccctgga agctccctcg tgcgctctcc tgttccgacc ctgccgctta ccggatacct
     1021 gtccgccttt ctcccttcgg gaagcgtggc gctttctcat agctcacgct gtaggtatct
     1081 cagttcggtg taggtcgttc gctccaagct gggctgtgtg cacgaacccc ccgttcagcc
     1141 cgaccgctgc gccttatccg gtaactatcg tcttgagtcc aacccggtaa gacacgactt
     1201 atcgccactg gcagcagcca ctggtaacag gattagcaga gcgaggtatg taggcggtgc
     1261 tacagagttc ttgaagtggt ggcctaacta cggctacact agaagaacag tatttggtat
     1321 ctgcgctctg ctgaagccag ttaccttcgg aaaaagagtt ggtagctctt gatccggcaa
     1381 acaaaccacc gctggtagcg gtggtttttt tgtttgcaag cagcagatta cgcgcagaaa
     1441 aaaaggatct caagaagatc ctttgatctt ttctacgggg tctgacgctc agtggaacga
     1501 aaactcacgt taagggattt tggtcatgag attatcaaaa aggatcttca cctagatcct
     1561 tttaaattaa aaatgaagtt ttaaatcaag cccaatctga ataatgttac aaccaattaa
     1621 ccaattctga ttagaaaaac tcatcgagca tcaaatgaaa ctgcaattta ttcatatcag
     1681 gattatcaat accatatttt tgaaaaagcc gtttctgtaa tgaaggagaa aactcaccga
     1741 ggcagttcca taggatggca agatcctggt atcggtctgc gattccgact cgtccaacat
     1801 caatacaacc tattaatttc ccctcgtcaa aaataaggtt atcaagtgag aaatcaccat
     1861 gagtgacgac tgaatccggt gagaatggca aaagtttatg catttctttc cagacttgtt
     1921 caacaggcca gccattacgc tcgtcatcaa aatcactcgc atcaaccaaa ccgttattca
     1981 ttcgtgattg cgcctgagcg agacgaaata cgcgatcgct gttaaaagga caattacaaa
     2041 caggaatcga atgcaaccgg cgcaggaaca ctgccagcgc atcaacaata ttttcacctg
     2101 aatcaggata ttcttctaat acctggaatg ctgtttttcc ggggatcgca gtggtgagta
     2161 accatgcatc atcaggagta cggataaaat gcttgatggt cggaagaggc ataaattccg
     2221 tcagccagtt tagtctgacc atctcatctg taacatcatt ggcaacgcta cctttgccat
     2281 gtttcagaaa caactctggc gcatcgggct tcccatacaa gcgatagatt gtcgcacctg
     2341 attgcccgac attatcgcga gcccatttat acccatataa atcagcatcc atgttggaat
     2401 ttaatcgcgg cctcgacgtt tcccgttgaa tatggctcat aacacccctt gtattactgt
     2461 ttatgtaagc agacagtttt attgttcatg atgatatatt tttatcttgt gcaatgtaac
     2521 atcagagatt ttgagacacg ggccagagct gca
//
