# Supplementary material for: A modular cloning toolkit for genome editing in plants
Source: bioRxiv preprint, doi:10.1101/738021, version 3 (2019-10-23)
Supplement: GenBank DNA construct files [file 738021_file06.zip › pFH72.gb]

LOCUS       pFH72                   2544 bp    DNA     circular     30-MAY-2019
DEFINITION  Subcloning of sgRNA protospacer/ tRNA-gRNA system with classic gRNA
            backbone/ Position 1.
ACCESSION   urn.local...26-aj37n96
KEYWORDS    .
SOURCE      
  ORGANISM  
            .
FEATURES             Location/Qualifiers
     misc_feature    66..71
                     /Recognition_pattern="GGTCTC(1/5)"
                     /annotation_group="GGTCTC"
                     /label="BsaI"
                     /note="Geneious type: restriction site"
     overhang        73..76
                     /created_by="hahnf"
                     /modified_by="hahnf"
                     /label="GATT overhang to pFH34"
     Start_codon     77
                     /created_by="hahnf"
                     /label="Transcription Start Signal (G)"
     tRNA            78..154
                     /created_by="hahnf"
                     /Color="#ff7400"
                     /modified_by="hahnf"
                     /label="tRNA Glycine"
     overhang        151..154
                     /created_by="koroleva"
                     /label="TGCA"
     misc_feature    complement(157..162)
                     /Recognition_pattern="GAAGAC(2/6)"
                     /annotation_group="GAAGAC"
                     /label="BpiI"
                     /note="Geneious type: restriction site"
     CDS             163..740
                     /created_by="koroleva"
                     /label="LacZ"
     misc_feature    741..746
                     /Recognition_pattern="GAAGAC(2/6)"
                     /annotation_group="GAAGAC"
                     /label="BpiI"
                     /note="Geneious type: restriction site"
     gRNA_Scaffold   749..778
                     /created_by="hahnf"
                     /label="classic sgRNA backbone (part)"
     overhang        749..752
                     /created_by="koroleva"
                     /label="GTTT"
     overhang        775..778
                     /created_by="koroleva"
                     /label="AAAT"
     misc_feature    complement(780..785)
                     /Recognition_pattern="GGTCTC(1/5)"
                     /annotation_group="GGTCTC"
                     /label="BsaI"
                     /note="Geneious type: restriction site"
     rep_origin      complement(841..1455)
                     /vntifkey=21
                     /Transferred_From="pAK-EL-01, pAK-EL-02, pAK-EL-03,
                     pAK-EL-04, pAK-EL-05"
                     /Transferred_Similarity="100.00%"
                     /label="rep(pMB1)"
     CDS             complement(1622..2431)
                     /vntifkey=21
                     /Transferred_From="pAK-EL-01, pAK-EL-02, pAK-EL-03,
                     pAK-EL-04, pAK-EL-05"
                     /Transferred_Similarity="100.00%"
                     /label="KanR"
     primer_bind     2502..2525
                     /Mismatches=0
                     /%GC="33.3"
                     /Hairpin_Tm="None"
                     /Self_Dimer_Tm="None"
                     /Tm="56.0"
                     /annotation_group="20849290118205cfb63c94-7f10-4043-946f-4
                     d4bdc12e1e7"
                     /Sequence="GCAATGTAACATCAGAGATTTTGA"
                     /created_by="primer3"
                     /label="FH32"
ORIGIN      
        1 tcgcgcgttt cggtgatgac ggtgaaaacc tctgacacat gcagctcccg gacgtcattg
       61 tcgatggtct cagattgaac aaagcaccag tggtctagtg gtagaatagt accctgccac
      121 ggtacagacc cgggttcgat tcccggctgg tgcattgtct tcgcagctgg cacgacaggt
      181 ttcccgactg gaaagcgggc agtgagcgca acgcaattaa tgtgagttag ctcactcatt
      241 aggcacccca ggctttacac tttatgcttc cggctcgtat gttgtgtgga attgtgagcg
      301 gataacaatt tcacacagga aacagctatg accatgatta cgccaagctt gcatgcctgc
      361 aggtcgactc tagaggatcc ccgggtaccg agctcgaatt cactggccgt cgttttacaa
      421 cgtcgtgact gggaaaaccc tggcgttacc caacttaatc gccttgcagc acatccccct
      481 ttcgccagct ggcgtaatag cgaagaggcc cgcaccgatc gcccttccca acagttgcgc
      541 agcctgaatg gcgaatggcg cctgatgcgg tattttctcc ttacgcatct gtgcggtatt
      601 tcacaccgca tatggtgcac tctcagtaca atctgctctg atgccgcata gttaagccag
      661 ccccgacacc cgccaacacc cgctgacgcg ccctgacggg cttgtctgct cccggcatcc
      721 gcttacagac aagctgtgac gaagacaagt tttagagcta gaaatagcaa gttaaaattg
      781 agaccatcat tgtcacatgt gagcaaaagg ccagcaaaag gccaggaacc gtaaaaaggc
      841 cgcgttgctg gcgtttttcc ataggctccg cccccctgac gagcatcaca aaaatcgacg
      901 ctcaagtcag aggtggcgaa acccgacagg actataaaga taccaggcgt ttccccctgg
      961 aagctccctc gtgcgctctc ctgttccgac cctgccgctt accggatacc tgtccgcctt
     1021 tctcccttcg ggaagcgtgg cgctttctca tagctcacgc tgtaggtatc tcagttcggt
     1081 gtaggtcgtt cgctccaagc tgggctgtgt gcacgaaccc cccgttcagc ccgaccgctg
     1141 cgccttatcc ggtaactatc gtcttgagtc caacccggta agacacgact tatcgccact
     1201 ggcagcagcc actggtaaca ggattagcag agcgaggtat gtaggcggtg ctacagagtt
     1261 cttgaagtgg tggcctaact acggctacac tagaagaaca gtatttggta tctgcgctct
     1321 gctgaagcca gttaccttcg gaaaaagagt tggtagctct tgatccggca aacaaaccac
     1381 cgctggtagc ggtggttttt ttgtttgcaa gcagcagatt acgcgcagaa aaaaaggatc
     1441 tcaagaagat cctttgatct tttctacggg gtctgacgct cagtggaacg aaaactcacg
     1501 ttaagggatt ttggtcatga gattatcaaa aaggatcttc acctagatcc ttttaaatta
     1561 aaaatgaagt tttaaatcaa gcccaatctg aataatgtta caaccaatta accaattctg
     1621 attagaaaaa ctcatcgagc atcaaatgaa actgcaattt attcatatca ggattatcaa
     1681 taccatattt ttgaaaaagc cgtttctgta atgaaggaga aaactcaccg aggcagttcc
     1741 ataggatggc aagatcctgg tatcggtctg cgattccgac tcgtccaaca tcaatacaac
     1801 ctattaattt cccctcgtca aaaataaggt tatcaagtga gaaatcacca tgagtgacga
     1861 ctgaatccgg tgagaatggc aaaagtttat gcatttcttt ccagacttgt tcaacaggcc
     1921 agccattacg ctcgtcatca aaatcactcg catcaaccaa accgttattc attcgtgatt
     1981 gcgcctgagc gagacgaaat acgcgatcgc tgttaaaagg acaattacaa acaggaatcg
     2041 aatgcaaccg gcgcaggaac actgccagcg catcaacaat attttcacct gaatcaggat
     2101 attcttctaa tacctggaat gctgtttttc cggggatcgc agtggtgagt aaccatgcat
     2161 catcaggagt acggataaaa tgcttgatgg tcggaagagg cataaattcc gtcagccagt
     2221 ttagtctgac catctcatct gtaacatcat tggcaacgct acctttgcca tgtttcagaa
     2281 acaactctgg cgcatcgggc ttcccataca agcgatagat tgtcgcacct gattgcccga
     2341 cattatcgcg agcccattta tacccatata aatcagcatc catgttggaa tttaatcgcg
     2401 gcctcgacgt ttcccgttga atatggctca taacacccct tgtattactg tttatgtaag
     2461 cagacagttt tattgttcat gatgatatat ttttatcttg tgcaatgtaa catcagagat
     2521 tttgagacac gggccagagc tgca
//
