# Supplementary material for: A modular cloning toolkit for genome editing in plants
Source: bioRxiv preprint, doi:10.1101/738021, version 3 (2019-10-23)
Supplement: GenBank DNA construct files [file 738021_file06.zip › pFH73.gb]

LOCUS       pFH73                   2544 bp    DNA     circular     30-MAY-2019
DEFINITION  Subcloning of sgRNA protospacer/ tRNA-gRNA system with classic gRNA
            backbone/ Position 1.
ACCESSION   urn.local...27-aj37n96
KEYWORDS    .
SOURCE      
  ORGANISM  
            .
FEATURES             Location/Qualifiers
     misc_feature    66..71
                     /Recognition_pattern="GGTCTC(1/5)"
                     /annotation_group="GGTCTC"
                     /label="BsaI"
                     /note="Geneious type: restriction site"
     overhang        73..76
                     /created_by="hahnf"
                     /modified_by="hahnf"
                     /label="TGTT overhang to pFH36"
     Start_codon     77
                     /created_by="hahnf"
                     /label="Transcription Start Signal (G)"
     tRNA            78..154
                     /created_by="hahnf"
                     /Color="#ff7400"
                     /modified_by="hahnf"
                     /label="tRNA Glycine"
     overhang        151..154
                     /created_by="koroleva"
                     /label="TGCA"
     misc_feature    complement(157..162)
                     /Recognition_pattern="GAAGAC(2/6)"
                     /annotation_group="GAAGAC"
                     /label="BpiI"
                     /note="Geneious type: restriction site"
     CDS             163..740
                     /created_by="koroleva"
                     /label="LacZ"
     misc_feature    741..746
                     /Recognition_pattern="GAAGAC(2/6)"
                     /annotation_group="GAAGAC"
                     /label="BpiI"
                     /note="Geneious type: restriction site"
     gRNA_Scaffold   749..778
                     /created_by="hahnf"
                     /label="classic sgRNA backbone (part)"
     overhang        749..752
                     /created_by="koroleva"
                     /label="GTTT"
     overhang        775..778
                     /created_by="koroleva"
                     /label="AAAT"
     misc_feature    complement(780..785)
                     /Recognition_pattern="GGTCTC(1/5)"
                     /annotation_group="GGTCTC"
                     /label="BsaI"
                     /note="Geneious type: restriction site"
     rep_origin      complement(841..1455)
                     /vntifkey=21
                     /Transferred_From="pAK-EL-01, pAK-EL-02, pAK-EL-03,
                     pAK-EL-04, pAK-EL-05"
                     /Transferred_Similarity="100.00%"
                     /label="rep(pMB1)"
     CDS             complement(1622..2431)
                     /vntifkey=21
                     /Transferred_From="pAK-EL-01, pAK-EL-02, pAK-EL-03,
                     pAK-EL-04, pAK-EL-05"
                     /Transferred_Similarity="100.00%"
                     /label="KanR"
     primer_bind     2502..2525
                     /Mismatches=0
                     /%GC="33.3"
                     /Hairpin_Tm="None"
                     /Self_Dimer_Tm="None"
                     /Tm="56.0"
                     /annotation_group="20849399686007e53ff645-c36b-47d1-b144-c
                     cb46644d9a9"
                     /Sequence="GCAATGTAACATCAGAGATTTTGA"
                     /created_by="primer3"
                     /label="FH32"
ORIGIN      
        1 tcgcgcgttt cggtgatgac ggtgaaaacc tctgacacat gcagctcccg gacgtcattg
       61 tcgatggtct catgttgaac aaagcaccag tggtctagtg gtagaatagt accctgccac
      121 ggtacagacc cgggttcgat tcccggctgg tgcattgtct tcgcagctgg cacgacaggt
      181 ttcccgactg gaaagcgggc agtgagcgca acgcaattaa tgtgagttag ctcactcatt
      241 aggcacccca ggctttacac tttatgcttc cggctcgtat gttgtgtgga attgtgagcg
      301 gataacaatt tcacacagga aacagctatg accatgatta cgccaagctt gcatgcctgc
      361 aggtcgactc tagaggatcc ccgggtaccg agctcgaatt cactggccgt cgttttacaa
      421 cgtcgtgact gggaaaaccc tggcgttacc caacttaatc gccttgcagc acatccccct
      481 ttcgccagct ggcgtaatag cgaagaggcc cgcaccgatc gcccttccca acagttgcgc
      541 agcctgaatg gcgaatggcg cctgatgcgg tattttctcc ttacgcatct gtgcggtatt
      601 tcacaccgca tatggtgcac tctcagtaca atctgctctg atgccgcata gttaagccag
      661 ccccgacacc cgccaacacc cgctgacgcg ccctgacggg cttgtctgct cccggcatcc
      721 gcttacagac aagctgtgac gaagacaagt tttagagcta gaaatagcaa gttaaaattg
      781 agaccatcat tgtcacatgt gagcaaaagg ccagcaaaag gccaggaacc gtaaaaaggc
      841 cgcgttgctg gcgtttttcc ataggctccg cccccctgac gagcatcaca aaaatcgacg
      901 ctcaagtcag aggtggcgaa acccgacagg actataaaga taccaggcgt ttccccctgg
      961 aagctccctc gtgcgctctc ctgttccgac cctgccgctt accggatacc tgtccgcctt
     1021 tctcccttcg ggaagcgtgg cgctttctca tagctcacgc tgtaggtatc tcagttcggt
     1081 gtaggtcgtt cgctccaagc tgggctgtgt gcacgaaccc cccgttcagc ccgaccgctg
     1141 cgccttatcc ggtaactatc gtcttgagtc caacccggta agacacgact tatcgccact
     1201 ggcagcagcc actggtaaca ggattagcag agcgaggtat gtaggcggtg ctacagagtt
     1261 cttgaagtgg tggcctaact acggctacac tagaagaaca gtatttggta tctgcgctct
     1321 gctgaagcca gttaccttcg gaaaaagagt tggtagctct tgatccggca aacaaaccac
     1381 cgctggtagc ggtggttttt ttgtttgcaa gcagcagatt acgcgcagaa aaaaaggatc
     1441 tcaagaagat cctttgatct tttctacggg gtctgacgct cagtggaacg aaaactcacg
     1501 ttaagggatt ttggtcatga gattatcaaa aaggatcttc acctagatcc ttttaaatta
     1561 aaaatgaagt tttaaatcaa gcccaatctg aataatgtta caaccaatta accaattctg
     1621 attagaaaaa ctcatcgagc atcaaatgaa actgcaattt attcatatca ggattatcaa
     1681 taccatattt ttgaaaaagc cgtttctgta atgaaggaga aaactcaccg aggcagttcc
     1741 ataggatggc aagatcctgg tatcggtctg cgattccgac tcgtccaaca tcaatacaac
     1801 ctattaattt cccctcgtca aaaataaggt tatcaagtga gaaatcacca tgagtgacga
     1861 ctgaatccgg tgagaatggc aaaagtttat gcatttcttt ccagacttgt tcaacaggcc
     1921 agccattacg ctcgtcatca aaatcactcg catcaaccaa accgttattc attcgtgatt
     1981 gcgcctgagc gagacgaaat acgcgatcgc tgttaaaagg acaattacaa acaggaatcg
     2041 aatgcaaccg gcgcaggaac actgccagcg catcaacaat attttcacct gaatcaggat
     2101 attcttctaa tacctggaat gctgtttttc cggggatcgc agtggtgagt aaccatgcat
     2161 catcaggagt acggataaaa tgcttgatgg tcggaagagg cataaattcc gtcagccagt
     2221 ttagtctgac catctcatct gtaacatcat tggcaacgct acctttgcca tgtttcagaa
     2281 acaactctgg cgcatcgggc ttcccataca agcgatagat tgtcgcacct gattgcccga
     2341 cattatcgcg agcccattta tacccatata aatcagcatc catgttggaa tttaatcgcg
     2401 gcctcgacgt ttcccgttga atatggctca taacacccct tgtattactg tttatgtaag
     2461 cagacagttt tattgttcat gatgatatat ttttatcttg tgcaatgtaa catcagagat
     2521 tttgagacac gggccagagc tgca
//
