# Supplementary material for: A modular cloning toolkit for genome editing in plants
Source: bioRxiv preprint, doi:10.1101/738021, version 3 (2019-10-23)
Supplement: GenBank DNA construct files [file 738021_file06.zip › pFH74.gb]

LOCUS       pFH74                   2543 bp    DNA     circular     30-MAY-2019
DEFINITION  Subcloning of sgRNA protospacer/ tRNA-gRNA system with classic gRNA
            backbone/ Position 1.
ACCESSION   urn.local...28-aj37n96
KEYWORDS    .
SOURCE      
  ORGANISM  
            .
FEATURES             Location/Qualifiers
     misc_feature    66..71
                     /Recognition_pattern="GGTCTC(1/5)"
                     /annotation_group="GGTCTC"
                     /label="BsaI"
                     /note="Geneious type: restriction site"
     overhang        73..76
                     /created_by="hahnf"
                     /modified_by="hahnf"
                     /label="TGGC overhang to pFH38"
     tRNA            77..153
                     /created_by="hahnf"
                     /Color="#ff7400"
                     /modified_by="hahnf"
                     /label="tRNA Glycine"
     overhang        150..153
                     /created_by="koroleva"
                     /label="TGCA"
     misc_feature    complement(156..161)
                     /Recognition_pattern="GAAGAC(2/6)"
                     /annotation_group="GAAGAC"
                     /label="BpiI"
                     /note="Geneious type: restriction site"
     CDS             162..739
                     /created_by="koroleva"
                     /label="LacZ"
     misc_feature    740..745
                     /Recognition_pattern="GAAGAC(2/6)"
                     /annotation_group="GAAGAC"
                     /label="BpiI"
                     /note="Geneious type: restriction site"
     gRNA_Scaffold   748..777
                     /created_by="hahnf"
                     /label="classic sgRNA backbone (part)"
     overhang        748..751
                     /created_by="koroleva"
                     /label="GTTT"
     overhang        774..777
                     /created_by="koroleva"
                     /label="AAAT"
     misc_feature    complement(779..784)
                     /Recognition_pattern="GGTCTC(1/5)"
                     /annotation_group="GGTCTC"
                     /label="BsaI"
                     /note="Geneious type: restriction site"
     rep_origin      complement(840..1454)
                     /vntifkey=21
                     /Transferred_From="pAK-EL-01, pAK-EL-02, pAK-EL-03,
                     pAK-EL-04, pAK-EL-05"
                     /Transferred_Similarity="100.00%"
                     /label="rep(pMB1)"
     CDS             complement(1621..2430)
                     /vntifkey=21
                     /Transferred_From="pAK-EL-01, pAK-EL-02, pAK-EL-03,
                     pAK-EL-04, pAK-EL-05"
                     /Transferred_Similarity="100.00%"
                     /label="KanR"
     primer_bind     2501..2524
                     /Mismatches=0
                     /%GC="33.3"
                     /Hairpin_Tm="None"
                     /Self_Dimer_Tm="None"
                     /Tm="56.0"
                     /annotation_group="208495335923246c63475e-1bf1-45e4-a9ec-0
                     854b6af15c0"
                     /Sequence="GCAATGTAACATCAGAGATTTTGA"
                     /created_by="primer3"
                     /label="FH32"
ORIGIN      
        1 tcgcgcgttt cggtgatgac ggtgaaaacc tctgacacat gcagctcccg gacgtcattg
       61 tcgatggtct catggcaaca aagcaccagt ggtctagtgg tagaatagta ccctgccacg
      121 gtacagaccc gggttcgatt cccggctggt gcattgtctt cgcagctggc acgacaggtt
      181 tcccgactgg aaagcgggca gtgagcgcaa cgcaattaat gtgagttagc tcactcatta
      241 ggcaccccag gctttacact ttatgcttcc ggctcgtatg ttgtgtggaa ttgtgagcgg
      301 ataacaattt cacacaggaa acagctatga ccatgattac gccaagcttg catgcctgca
      361 ggtcgactct agaggatccc cgggtaccga gctcgaattc actggccgtc gttttacaac
      421 gtcgtgactg ggaaaaccct ggcgttaccc aacttaatcg ccttgcagca catccccctt
      481 tcgccagctg gcgtaatagc gaagaggccc gcaccgatcg cccttcccaa cagttgcgca
      541 gcctgaatgg cgaatggcgc ctgatgcggt attttctcct tacgcatctg tgcggtattt
      601 cacaccgcat atggtgcact ctcagtacaa tctgctctga tgccgcatag ttaagccagc
      661 cccgacaccc gccaacaccc gctgacgcgc cctgacgggc ttgtctgctc ccggcatccg
      721 cttacagaca agctgtgacg aagacaagtt ttagagctag aaatagcaag ttaaaattga
      781 gaccatcatt gtcacatgtg agcaaaaggc cagcaaaagg ccaggaaccg taaaaaggcc
      841 gcgttgctgg cgtttttcca taggctccgc ccccctgacg agcatcacaa aaatcgacgc
      901 tcaagtcaga ggtggcgaaa cccgacagga ctataaagat accaggcgtt tccccctgga
      961 agctccctcg tgcgctctcc tgttccgacc ctgccgctta ccggatacct gtccgccttt
     1021 ctcccttcgg gaagcgtggc gctttctcat agctcacgct gtaggtatct cagttcggtg
     1081 taggtcgttc gctccaagct gggctgtgtg cacgaacccc ccgttcagcc cgaccgctgc
     1141 gccttatccg gtaactatcg tcttgagtcc aacccggtaa gacacgactt atcgccactg
     1201 gcagcagcca ctggtaacag gattagcaga gcgaggtatg taggcggtgc tacagagttc
     1261 ttgaagtggt ggcctaacta cggctacact agaagaacag tatttggtat ctgcgctctg
     1321 ctgaagccag ttaccttcgg aaaaagagtt ggtagctctt gatccggcaa acaaaccacc
     1381 gctggtagcg gtggtttttt tgtttgcaag cagcagatta cgcgcagaaa aaaaggatct
     1441 caagaagatc ctttgatctt ttctacgggg tctgacgctc agtggaacga aaactcacgt
     1501 taagggattt tggtcatgag attatcaaaa aggatcttca cctagatcct tttaaattaa
     1561 aaatgaagtt ttaaatcaag cccaatctga ataatgttac aaccaattaa ccaattctga
     1621 ttagaaaaac tcatcgagca tcaaatgaaa ctgcaattta ttcatatcag gattatcaat
     1681 accatatttt tgaaaaagcc gtttctgtaa tgaaggagaa aactcaccga ggcagttcca
     1741 taggatggca agatcctggt atcggtctgc gattccgact cgtccaacat caatacaacc
     1801 tattaatttc ccctcgtcaa aaataaggtt atcaagtgag aaatcaccat gagtgacgac
     1861 tgaatccggt gagaatggca aaagtttatg catttctttc cagacttgtt caacaggcca
     1921 gccattacgc tcgtcatcaa aatcactcgc atcaaccaaa ccgttattca ttcgtgattg
     1981 cgcctgagcg agacgaaata cgcgatcgct gttaaaagga caattacaaa caggaatcga
     2041 atgcaaccgg cgcaggaaca ctgccagcgc atcaacaata ttttcacctg aatcaggata
     2101 ttcttctaat acctggaatg ctgtttttcc ggggatcgca gtggtgagta accatgcatc
     2161 atcaggagta cggataaaat gcttgatggt cggaagaggc ataaattccg tcagccagtt
     2221 tagtctgacc atctcatctg taacatcatt ggcaacgcta cctttgccat gtttcagaaa
     2281 caactctggc gcatcgggct tcccatacaa gcgatagatt gtcgcacctg attgcccgac
     2341 attatcgcga gcccatttat acccatataa atcagcatcc atgttggaat ttaatcgcgg
     2401 cctcgacgtt tcccgttgaa tatggctcat aacacccctt gtattactgt ttatgtaagc
     2461 agacagtttt attgttcatg atgatatatt tttatcttgt gcaatgtaac atcagagatt
     2521 ttgagacacg ggccagagct gca
//
