# Supplementary material for: A modular cloning toolkit for genome editing in plants
Source: bioRxiv preprint, doi:10.1101/738021, version 3 (2019-10-23)
Supplement: GenBank DNA construct files [file 738021_file06.zip › pFH75.gb]

LOCUS       pFH75                   2543 bp    DNA     circular     30-MAY-2019
DEFINITION  Subcloning of sgRNA protospacer/ tRNA-gRNA system with classic gRNA
            backbone/ Position 1.
ACCESSION   urn.local...29-aj37n96
KEYWORDS    .
SOURCE      
  ORGANISM  
            .
FEATURES             Location/Qualifiers
     misc_feature    66..71
                     /Recognition_pattern="GGTCTC(1/5)"
                     /annotation_group="GGTCTC"
                     /label="BsaI"
                     /note="Geneious type: restriction site"
     overhang        73..76
                     /created_by="hahnf"
                     /modified_by="hahnf"
                     /label="CTTG overhang to pICSL90003"
     Start_codon     76
                     /created_by="hahnf"
                     /label="Transcription Start Signal (G)"
     tRNA            77..153
                     /created_by="hahnf"
                     /Color="#ff7400"
                     /modified_by="hahnf"
                     /label="tRNA Glycine"
     overhang        150..153
                     /created_by="koroleva"
                     /label="TGCA"
     misc_feature    complement(156..161)
                     /Recognition_pattern="GAAGAC(2/6)"
                     /annotation_group="GAAGAC"
                     /label="BpiI"
                     /note="Geneious type: restriction site"
     CDS             162..739
                     /created_by="koroleva"
                     /label="LacZ"
     misc_feature    740..745
                     /Recognition_pattern="GAAGAC(2/6)"
                     /annotation_group="GAAGAC"
                     /label="BpiI"
                     /note="Geneious type: restriction site"
     gRNA_Scaffold   748..777
                     /created_by="hahnf"
                     /label="classic sgRNA backbone (part)"
     overhang        748..751
                     /created_by="koroleva"
                     /label="GTTT"
     overhang        774..777
                     /created_by="koroleva"
                     /label="AAAT"
     misc_feature    complement(779..784)
                     /Recognition_pattern="GGTCTC(1/5)"
                     /annotation_group="GGTCTC"
                     /label="BsaI"
                     /note="Geneious type: restriction site"
     rep_origin      complement(840..1454)
                     /vntifkey=21
                     /Transferred_From="pAK-EL-01, pAK-EL-02, pAK-EL-03,
                     pAK-EL-04, pAK-EL-05"
                     /Transferred_Similarity="100.00%"
                     /label="rep(pMB1)"
     CDS             complement(1621..2430)
                     /vntifkey=21
                     /Transferred_From="pAK-EL-01, pAK-EL-02, pAK-EL-03,
                     pAK-EL-04, pAK-EL-05"
                     /Transferred_Similarity="100.00%"
                     /label="KanR"
     primer_bind     2501..2524
                     /Mismatches=0
                     /%GC="33.3"
                     /Hairpin_Tm="None"
                     /Self_Dimer_Tm="None"
                     /Tm="56.0"
                     /annotation_group="2084964341745277aea158-feb0-445e-9fd2-0
                     d0ac51f5efe"
                     /Sequence="GCAATGTAACATCAGAGATTTTGA"
                     /created_by="primer3"
                     /label="FH32"
ORIGIN      
        1 tcgcgcgttt cggtgatgac ggtgaaaacc tctgacacat gcagctcccg gacgtcattg
       61 tcgatggtct cacttgaaca aagcaccagt ggtctagtgg tagaatagta ccctgccacg
      121 gtacagaccc gggttcgatt cccggctggt gcattgtctt cgcagctggc acgacaggtt
      181 tcccgactgg aaagcgggca gtgagcgcaa cgcaattaat gtgagttagc tcactcatta
      241 ggcaccccag gctttacact ttatgcttcc ggctcgtatg ttgtgtggaa ttgtgagcgg
      301 ataacaattt cacacaggaa acagctatga ccatgattac gccaagcttg catgcctgca
      361 ggtcgactct agaggatccc cgggtaccga gctcgaattc actggccgtc gttttacaac
      421 gtcgtgactg ggaaaaccct ggcgttaccc aacttaatcg ccttgcagca catccccctt
      481 tcgccagctg gcgtaatagc gaagaggccc gcaccgatcg cccttcccaa cagttgcgca
      541 gcctgaatgg cgaatggcgc ctgatgcggt attttctcct tacgcatctg tgcggtattt
      601 cacaccgcat atggtgcact ctcagtacaa tctgctctga tgccgcatag ttaagccagc
      661 cccgacaccc gccaacaccc gctgacgcgc cctgacgggc ttgtctgctc ccggcatccg
      721 cttacagaca agctgtgacg aagacaagtt ttagagctag aaatagcaag ttaaaattga
      781 gaccatcatt gtcacatgtg agcaaaaggc cagcaaaagg ccaggaaccg taaaaaggcc
      841 gcgttgctgg cgtttttcca taggctccgc ccccctgacg agcatcacaa aaatcgacgc
      901 tcaagtcaga ggtggcgaaa cccgacagga ctataaagat accaggcgtt tccccctgga
      961 agctccctcg tgcgctctcc tgttccgacc ctgccgctta ccggatacct gtccgccttt
     1021 ctcccttcgg gaagcgtggc gctttctcat agctcacgct gtaggtatct cagttcggtg
     1081 taggtcgttc gctccaagct gggctgtgtg cacgaacccc ccgttcagcc cgaccgctgc
     1141 gccttatccg gtaactatcg tcttgagtcc aacccggtaa gacacgactt atcgccactg
     1201 gcagcagcca ctggtaacag gattagcaga gcgaggtatg taggcggtgc tacagagttc
     1261 ttgaagtggt ggcctaacta cggctacact agaagaacag tatttggtat ctgcgctctg
     1321 ctgaagccag ttaccttcgg aaaaagagtt ggtagctctt gatccggcaa acaaaccacc
     1381 gctggtagcg gtggtttttt tgtttgcaag cagcagatta cgcgcagaaa aaaaggatct
     1441 caagaagatc ctttgatctt ttctacgggg tctgacgctc agtggaacga aaactcacgt
     1501 taagggattt tggtcatgag attatcaaaa aggatcttca cctagatcct tttaaattaa
     1561 aaatgaagtt ttaaatcaag cccaatctga ataatgttac aaccaattaa ccaattctga
     1621 ttagaaaaac tcatcgagca tcaaatgaaa ctgcaattta ttcatatcag gattatcaat
     1681 accatatttt tgaaaaagcc gtttctgtaa tgaaggagaa aactcaccga ggcagttcca
     1741 taggatggca agatcctggt atcggtctgc gattccgact cgtccaacat caatacaacc
     1801 tattaatttc ccctcgtcaa aaataaggtt atcaagtgag aaatcaccat gagtgacgac
     1861 tgaatccggt gagaatggca aaagtttatg catttctttc cagacttgtt caacaggcca
     1921 gccattacgc tcgtcatcaa aatcactcgc atcaaccaaa ccgttattca ttcgtgattg
     1981 cgcctgagcg agacgaaata cgcgatcgct gttaaaagga caattacaaa caggaatcga
     2041 atgcaaccgg cgcaggaaca ctgccagcgc atcaacaata ttttcacctg aatcaggata
     2101 ttcttctaat acctggaatg ctgtttttcc ggggatcgca gtggtgagta accatgcatc
     2161 atcaggagta cggataaaat gcttgatggt cggaagaggc ataaattccg tcagccagtt
     2221 tagtctgacc atctcatctg taacatcatt ggcaacgcta cctttgccat gtttcagaaa
     2281 caactctggc gcatcgggct tcccatacaa gcgatagatt gtcgcacctg attgcccgac
     2341 attatcgcga gcccatttat acccatataa atcagcatcc atgttggaat ttaatcgcgg
     2401 cctcgacgtt tcccgttgaa tatggctcat aacacccctt gtattactgt ttatgtaagc
     2461 agacagtttt attgttcatg atgatatatt tttatcttgt gcaatgtaac atcagagatt
     2521 ttgagacacg ggccagagct gca
//
