# Supplementary material for: A modular cloning toolkit for genome editing in plants
Source: bioRxiv preprint, doi:10.1101/738021, version 3 (2019-10-23)
Supplement: GenBank DNA construct files [file 738021_file06.zip › pFH76.gb]

LOCUS       pFH76                   6409 bp    DNA     circular UNA 10-APR-2019
DEFINITION  Level0 ScCas9, wheat codon optimized.
ACCESSION   urn.local...13t-abnbxns
VERSION     urn.local...13t-abnbxns
KEYWORDS    .
SOURCE      
  ORGANISM  
            .
FEATURES             Location/Qualifiers
     CDS             215..1225
                     /label="Sm/Sp no DraIII"
     rep_origin      1385..1999
                     /modified_by="hahnf"
                     /label="rep (pMB1)"
     rep_origin      1984
                     /label="ORI"
     misc_feature    2225..2230
                     /Recognition_pattern="GGTCTC(1/5)"
                     /label="BsaI"
                     /note="Geneious type: restriction site"
     ligation        2232..2235
                     /label="Ligation"
     CDS             2233..6390
                     /created_by="hahnf"
                     /label="ScCas9"
     ligation        3928..3931
                     /label="Ligation"
     sig_peptide     6370..6390
                     /created_by="hahnf"
                     /label="NLS"
     Stop_codon      6391..6393
                     /created_by="hahnf"
                     /label="STOP"
     ligation        6394..6397
                     /label="Ligation"
     misc_feature    complement(6399..6404)
                     /Recognition_pattern="GGTCTC(1/5)"
                     /label="BsaI"
                     /note="Geneious type: restriction site"
ORIGIN      
        1 gtggctcttc agtggacgaa agggcctcgt gatacgccta tttttatagg ttaatgtcat
       61 gataataatg gtttcttaga cgtcaggtgg cacttttcgg ggaaatgtgc gcggaacccc
      121 tatttgttta tttttctaaa tacattcaaa tatgtatccg ctcatgagac aataaccctg
      181 ataaatgctt caataatatt gaaaaaggaa gagtatgcgc tcacgcaact ggtccagaac
      241 cttgaccgaa cgcagcggtg gtaacggcgc agtggcggtt ttcatggctt gttatgactg
      301 tttttttggg gtacagtcta tgcctcgggc atccaagcag caagcgcgtt acgccgtggg
      361 tcgatgtttg atgttatgga gcagcaacga tgttacgcag cagggcagtc gccctaaaac
      421 aaagttaaac atcatgaggg aagcggtgat cgccgaagta tcgactcaac tatcagaggt
      481 agttggcgtc atcgagcgcc atctcgaacc gacgttgctg gccgtacatt tgtacggctc
      541 cgcagtggat ggcggcctga agccacacag cgatattgat ttgctggtta cggtgaccgt
      601 aaggcttgat gaaacaacgc ggcgagcttt gatcaacgac cttttggaaa cttcggcttc
      661 ccctggagag agcgagattc tccgcgctgt agaagtcacc attgttgtgc acgacgacat
      721 cattccgtgg cgttatccag ctaagcgcga actgcaattt ggagaatggc agcgcaatga
      781 cattcttgca ggtatcttcg agccagccac gatcgacatt gatctggcta tcttgctgac
      841 aaaagcaaga gaacatagcg ttgccttggt aggtccagcg gcggaggaac tctttgatcc
      901 ggttcctgaa caggatctat ttgaggcgct aaatgaaacc ttaacgctat ggaactcgcc
      961 gcccgactgg gctggcgatg agcgaaatgt agtgcttacg ttgtcccgca tttggtacag
     1021 cgcagtaacc ggcaaaatcg cgccgaagga tgtcgctgcc gactgggcaa tggagcgcct
     1081 gccggcccag tatcagcccg tcatacttga agctagacag gcttatcttg gacaagaaga
     1141 agatcgcttg gcctcgcgcg cagatcagtt ggaagaattt gtccattacg taaaaggcga
     1201 gatcaccaag gtagtcggca aataactgtc agaccaagtt tactcatata tactttagat
     1261 tgatttaaaa cttcattttt aatttaaaag gatctaggtg aagatccttt ttgataatct
     1321 catgaccaaa atcccttaac gtgagttttc gttccactga gcgtcagacc ccgtagaaaa
     1381 gatcaaagga tcttcttgag atcctttttt tctgcgcgta atctgctgct tgcaaacaaa
     1441 aaaaccaccg ctaccagcgg tggtttgttt gccggatcaa gagctaccaa ctctttttcc
     1501 gaaggtaact ggcttcagca gagcgcagat accaaatact gtccttctag tgtagccgta
     1561 gttaggccac cacttcaaga actctgtagc accgcctaca tacctcgctc tgctaatcct
     1621 gttaccagtg gctgctgcca gtggcgataa gtcgtgtctt accgggttgg actcaagacg
     1681 atagttaccg gataaggcgc agcggtcggg ctgaacgggg ggttcgtgca cacagcccag
     1741 cttggagcga acgacctaca ccgaactgag atacctacag cgtgagctat gagaaagcgc
     1801 cacgcttccc gaagggagaa aggcggacag gtatccggta agcggcaggg tcggaacagg
     1861 agagcgcacg agggagcttc cagggggaaa cgcctggtat ctttatagtc ctgtcgggtt
     1921 tcgccacctc tgacttgagc gtcgattttt gtgatgctcg tcaggggggc ggagcctatg
     1981 gaaaaacgcc agcaacgcgg cctttttacg gttcctggcc ttttgctggc cttttgctca
     2041 catgttcttt cctgcgttat cccctgattc tgtggataac cgtattaccg cctttgagtg
     2101 agctgatacc gctcgccgca gccgaacgac cgagcgcagc gagtcagtga gcgaggaagc
     2161 ggaagagcgc ccaatacgca aaccgcctct ccccgcgcgt tggccgattc attaatcact
     2221 ctgtggtctc aaatggagaa gaaatactct attgggctgg acattggcac caattccgtt
     2281 ggatgggccg tgatcactga tgattataag gtcccctcca agaagttcaa ggttctgggt
     2341 aataccaaca ggaagagcat aaaaaagaat cttatgggcg ctctgctctt tgatagcgga
     2401 gaaacggcgg aagctacacg gctcaagcgg acagcgaggc gccgctatac caggcggaag
     2461 aaccggatta gataccttca ggaaatcttc gcgaacgaga tggccaagct cgatgactca
     2521 ttcttccagc gccttgagga atcgttcctc gttgaggagg acaaaaagaa cgagcgtcac
     2581 cccatctttg gtaatctcgc ggacgaggtt gcataccaca ggaattatcc gaccatctac
     2641 cacctgagga agaagttggc ggacagcccg gagaaggcag acctgcggct catctacctc
     2701 gcgctggcgc acatcatcaa attccggggg cattttttga tcgaagggaa actcaatgct
     2761 gagaactcgg acgtggcaaa gctcttctat cagcttatcc aaacctataa tcagctgttc
     2821 gaggaatctc cgttggatga gatagaggtt gacgctaagg gtatcctctc cgctcgtctt
     2881 tcgaagtcca aacgcctgga gaaactgatc gccgttttcc cgaacgagaa gaagaacggg
     2941 ctcttcggaa acataatcgc gcttgccctg ggactgacgc ccaacttcaa gtccaacttc
     3001 gacttgacgg aggatgccaa acttcagctt tcaaaggaca catatgacga tgatttggac
     3061 gagttgctcg gccaaattgg cgaccaatac gctgacctgt tctctgccgc aaaaaacctg
     3121 tccgatgcta ttctgctgag cgatattctc cggagcaact ccgaggtgac taaggcaccg
     3181 ttgtccgcca gcatggtgaa acgctacgac gagcaccacc aggacctggc tctcctcaag
     3241 accttggtta ggcaacagtt tcccgagaag tacgccgaaa tctttaagga tgacaccaag
     3301 aacggctatg ccggttacgt tggcatcgga atcaagcata ggaagaggac cactaaactc
     3361 gccacacagg aggaattcta taaatttatc aagcctattc tggagaagat ggacggagct
     3421 gaggagctgc tcgccaagct gaacagggac gatctcctga ggaagcagcg gacctttgat
     3481 aatggctcga ttcctcatca aatccatctg aaggagcttc atgccatact gcgcaggcaa
     3541 gaagagtttt acccatttct gaaggagaat cgggagaaga tcgaaaaaat cctgacattc
     3601 cgcataccct actacgtggg cccgcttgcc cggggaaact ctcgttttgc ttggctcacg
     3661 aggaagagcg aggaggcgat aacgccatgg aacttcgagg aggtcgtgga taaaggcgcc
     3721 agcgcgcaat cgtttattga gcgtatgaca aacttcgacg agcagctccc aaacaagaag
     3781 gtgttgccaa agcacagcct cctgtacgag tacttcacgg tttacaatga gctcaccaaa
     3841 gtcaagtacg ttactgagcg tatgcgtaag ccggagttcc tctctgggga gcagaagaag
     3901 gcaatcgttg acctgctctt caaaacgaac cgtaaggtga ccgtcaagca gctgaaggaa
     3961 gattacttca aaaagatcga atgttttgac tccgtggaga ttataggagt tgaggatagg
     4021 tttaatgcct cactcggcac ctaccatgac ttgctcaaga tcatcaaaga caaggatttc
     4081 ctggacaatg aagagaacga ggatatcctt gaggacatcg tgctcacact caccctcttc
     4141 gaggaccggg agatgatcga ggagcgcctc aagacatacg cccacctctt tgacgacaag
     4201 gtgatgaaac aactcaagcg caggcactac acgggttggg gacgcctctc ccgcaagatg
     4261 attaatggta tcagggacaa acagtccggt aagacgattc tcgatttctt gaagtccgat
     4321 ggtttctcta atcgcaactt catgcagctg atccacgacg actcactcac cttcaaggag
     4381 gagattgaaa aggctcaagt gtccgggcag ggagatagcc tccacgagca aatcgcagat
     4441 ctcgccggat cgcctgcaat taagaagggc attcttcaaa ctgtcaaaat cgtcgacgag
     4501 ctggtcaagg ttatgggcca caagccagaa aacatcgtta tcgagatggc tagggagaac
     4561 cagaccacta ccaagggact ccaacagtcc cgggagcgga agaagaggat tgaggagggg
     4621 atcaaggaac tcgagtctca aattctcaag gagaatccgg tggagaacac tcaactccag
     4681 aacgagaagc tctacctgta ctacctgcag aacggcaggg atatgtatgt cgatcaggag
     4741 ctggacatca acaggctctc cgactacgac gtcgaccata tcgtcccgca atctttcatt
     4801 aaggacgact caatcgataa caaggtcctc acgcgctccg tcgagaacag aggtaagtca
     4861 gacaacgtgc cgtcggagga ggtggtgaag aagatgaaaa actactggcg tcaactcctc
     4921 aacgctaaat tgattacgca gagaaaattc gataacttga ccaaagcgga acgcggcggt
     4981 ctgtcggagg ccgacaaagc cggcttcatt aagcggcaac tcgtggagac acgccagatc
     5041 acaaagcacg tcgccaggat tcttgactcg cggatgaata ctaaacgcga caagaacgat
     5101 aagccaatca gagaagtcaa ggtgattaca ctgaagagca aactggtcag cgacttccgc
     5161 aaggatttcc agctttataa ggtgagggac ataaacaatt atcaccacgc ccacgacgcg
     5221 tacctcaacg cggtggttgg caccgcactc attaagaaat acccgaagct cgagtcagag
     5281 ttcgtctacg gcgactataa agtgtacgac gttcggaaaa tgatagcaaa gtccgagcaa
     5341 gagatcggca aggccacggc caagagattc ttctactcca atattatgaa tttctttaag
     5401 acggaggtta agttggccaa cggagagatc cggaagcggc ctctcattga aactaatggc
     5461 gagacaggcg aggtggtctg gaacaaggaa aaggactttg ctaccgtccg caaggtcctc
     5521 gcgatgccgc aagtgaacat tgtcaaaaag acggaagttc agacaggcgg gttctcgaag
     5581 gagtcaatct tgtcgaagcg tgagtccgcc aagctcatcc cacgcaagaa ggggtgggat
     5641 acgcggaagt atggaggttt cgggtccccc actgttgcat actcaattct cgtggtcgcc
     5701 aaggtggaga agggaaaagc caagaagctc aaaagcgtga aggtcctcgt gggtataacg
     5761 ataatggaaa agggtagcta cgagaaggac ccaatcggtt tcctcgaagc caaggggtac
     5821 aaagatatca aaaaggagct tatattcaaa ctgccgaagt actcattgtt tgagctggag
     5881 aacggcaggc ggcggatgtt ggcctcggcg acagaactgc aaaaggcgaa cgagctcgtc
     5941 ttgcctcagc atctcgttag gcttctctac tacacccaaa atatctctgc gactacaggg
     6001 tctaacaacc tcggttacat cgagcagcat agggaggaat tcaaggagat ctttgagaag
     6061 atcatcgact tctccgagaa gtacatcctt aagaacaaag tgaactccaa cttgaagtcg
     6121 agcttcgacg agcagttcgc tgtttccgat tctattctcc tgtcgaactc attcgtgtca
     6181 cttctgaagt acacgtcgtt cggcgcatct ggcggcttta ccttcctcga cctcgacgtg
     6241 aagcaaggcc ggctccgcta ccaaaccgtg accgaggttc tcgacgcgac attgatctac
     6301 cagtccatta ccggcctgta cgaaacgagg acggacctct cacagctcgg aggggactct
     6361 agagcggacc caaagaagaa gcgcaaggtg taggctttga gaccacgaa
//
