# Supplementary material for: A modular cloning toolkit for genome editing in plants
Source: bioRxiv preprint, doi:10.1101/738021, version 3 (2019-10-23)
Supplement: GenBank DNA construct files [file 738021_file06.zip › pFH77.gb]

LOCUS       pFH77                   9439 bp    DNA     circular UNA 10-APR-2019
DEFINITION  Level0 enCas9-PolI3M-TBD, wheat codon optimized.
ACCESSION   urn.local...13u-abnbxns
VERSION     urn.local...13u-abnbxns
KEYWORDS    .
SOURCE      
  ORGANISM  
            .
FEATURES             Location/Qualifiers
     CDS             215..1225
                     /label="Sm/Sp no DraIII"
     rep_origin      1385..1999
                     /modified_by="hahnf"
                     /label="rep (pMB1)"
     rep_origin      1984
                     /label="ORI"
     misc_feature    2225..2230
                     /Recognition_pattern="GGTCTC(1/5)"
                     /label="BsaI"
                     /note="Geneious type: restriction site"
     ligation        2232..2235
                     /label="Ligation"
     sig_peptide     2233..2259
                     /created_by="hahnf"
                     /modified_by="hahnf"
                     /label="SV40 NLS"
     CDS             2233..9420
                     /created_by="hahnf"
                     /label="enCas9-PolI3M-TBD"
     CDS             2260..6363
                     /created_by="hahnf"
                     /label="enCas9"
     ligation        4008..4011
                     /label="Ligation"
     Linker          6364..6432
                     /created_by="hahnf"
                     /label="Linker peptide"
     ligation        6429..6432
                     /label="Ligation"
     CDS             6433..9420
                     /created_by="hahnf"
                     /label="PolI3M-TBD"
     Stop_codon      9421..9423
                     /created_by="hahnf"
                     /label="STOP"
     ligation        9424..9427
                     /label="Ligation"
     misc_feature    complement(9429..9434)
                     /Recognition_pattern="GGTCTC(1/5)"
                     /label="BsaI"
                     /note="Geneious type: restriction site"
ORIGIN      
        1 gtggctcttc agtggacgaa agggcctcgt gatacgccta tttttatagg ttaatgtcat
       61 gataataatg gtttcttaga cgtcaggtgg cacttttcgg ggaaatgtgc gcggaacccc
      121 tatttgttta tttttctaaa tacattcaaa tatgtatccg ctcatgagac aataaccctg
      181 ataaatgctt caataatatt gaaaaaggaa gagtatgcgc tcacgcaact ggtccagaac
      241 cttgaccgaa cgcagcggtg gtaacggcgc agtggcggtt ttcatggctt gttatgactg
      301 tttttttggg gtacagtcta tgcctcgggc atccaagcag caagcgcgtt acgccgtggg
      361 tcgatgtttg atgttatgga gcagcaacga tgttacgcag cagggcagtc gccctaaaac
      421 aaagttaaac atcatgaggg aagcggtgat cgccgaagta tcgactcaac tatcagaggt
      481 agttggcgtc atcgagcgcc atctcgaacc gacgttgctg gccgtacatt tgtacggctc
      541 cgcagtggat ggcggcctga agccacacag cgatattgat ttgctggtta cggtgaccgt
      601 aaggcttgat gaaacaacgc ggcgagcttt gatcaacgac cttttggaaa cttcggcttc
      661 ccctggagag agcgagattc tccgcgctgt agaagtcacc attgttgtgc acgacgacat
      721 cattccgtgg cgttatccag ctaagcgcga actgcaattt ggagaatggc agcgcaatga
      781 cattcttgca ggtatcttcg agccagccac gatcgacatt gatctggcta tcttgctgac
      841 aaaagcaaga gaacatagcg ttgccttggt aggtccagcg gcggaggaac tctttgatcc
      901 ggttcctgaa caggatctat ttgaggcgct aaatgaaacc ttaacgctat ggaactcgcc
      961 gcccgactgg gctggcgatg agcgaaatgt agtgcttacg ttgtcccgca tttggtacag
     1021 cgcagtaacc ggcaaaatcg cgccgaagga tgtcgctgcc gactgggcaa tggagcgcct
     1081 gccggcccag tatcagcccg tcatacttga agctagacag gcttatcttg gacaagaaga
     1141 agatcgcttg gcctcgcgcg cagatcagtt ggaagaattt gtccattacg taaaaggcga
     1201 gatcaccaag gtagtcggca aataactgtc agaccaagtt tactcatata tactttagat
     1261 tgatttaaaa cttcattttt aatttaaaag gatctaggtg aagatccttt ttgataatct
     1321 catgaccaaa atcccttaac gtgagttttc gttccactga gcgtcagacc ccgtagaaaa
     1381 gatcaaagga tcttcttgag atcctttttt tctgcgcgta atctgctgct tgcaaacaaa
     1441 aaaaccaccg ctaccagcgg tggtttgttt gccggatcaa gagctaccaa ctctttttcc
     1501 gaaggtaact ggcttcagca gagcgcagat accaaatact gtccttctag tgtagccgta
     1561 gttaggccac cacttcaaga actctgtagc accgcctaca tacctcgctc tgctaatcct
     1621 gttaccagtg gctgctgcca gtggcgataa gtcgtgtctt accgggttgg actcaagacg
     1681 atagttaccg gataaggcgc agcggtcggg ctgaacgggg ggttcgtgca cacagcccag
     1741 cttggagcga acgacctaca ccgaactgag atacctacag cgtgagctat gagaaagcgc
     1801 cacgcttccc gaagggagaa aggcggacag gtatccggta agcggcaggg tcggaacagg
     1861 agagcgcacg agggagcttc cagggggaaa cgcctggtat ctttatagtc ctgtcgggtt
     1921 tcgccacctc tgacttgagc gtcgattttt gtgatgctcg tcaggggggc ggagcctatg
     1981 gaaaaacgcc agcaacgcgg cctttttacg gttcctggcc ttttgctggc cttttgctca
     2041 catgttcttt cctgcgttat cccctgattc tgtggataac cgtattaccg cctttgagtg
     2101 agctgatacc gctcgccgca gccgaacgac cgagcgcagc gagtcagtga gcgaggaagc
     2161 ggaagagcgc ccaatacgca aaccgcctct ccccgcgcgt tggccgattc attaatcact
     2221 ctgtggtctc aaatggcccc aaagaagaag cgcaaggtga tggataagaa atactcaatt
     2281 ggtttggcaa ttggcacaaa ctcggtgggc tgggccgtga ttactgacga atacaaggtg
     2341 ccatcaaaga agttcaaggt gctcggcaat actgaccgcc actctatcaa gaagaatctc
     2401 atcggcgcat tgctcttcga ttcgggcgag acagcagagg ctactaggct gaagaggacc
     2461 gcaaggcgca ggtacacccg ccgcaagaat cgcatatgct accttcaaga gatcttctca
     2521 aacgagatgg ccaaggtgga cgactccttc ttccataggc tcgaagagtc ctttctggtt
     2581 gaagaggata agaagcacga gaggcatcct atattcggca acatcgtgga cgaggtggcc
     2641 tatcatgaga agtaccctac gatctaccat ctccgcaaga agctggttga cagcaccgat
     2701 aaagccgatt tgcgcctgat ctacctggca ctcgcacata tgatcaagtt ccgcgggcat
     2761 ttccttatcg agggagatct caaccccgat aactccgacg tggacaagct cttcattcag
     2821 cttgtgcaaa cctataatca gctgttcgag gagaatccaa tcaacgcgtc tggtgttgat
     2881 gcaaaggcga tcctgtccgc gcgcctgtca aaatcacgcc ggctggaaaa cttgattgcg
     2941 caacttccag gtgagaagaa gaacggtttg ttcggcaatt tgatcgcact cagcctcgga
     3001 ctgaccccca acttcaagtc caacttcgat ctggccgagg acgccaaact ccagctttcc
     3061 aaggacacct acgatgatga cctcgataac cttttggctc agattgggga ccagtacgca
     3121 gatctgttcc ttgcggcgaa gaatctctca gacgccatcc tgctttccga tatcctgagg
     3181 gtcaacaccg agatcaccaa ggcgccgctg tccgcatcca tgatcaagcg ctacgatgaa
     3241 caccaccagg atctcaccct cctcaaggcc ctggtgcgcc agcaattgcc tgaaaagtac
     3301 aaggagatct ttttcgatca gtccaagaat ggctacgcgg gctacattga cggcggagcg
     3361 agccaagagg aattctataa gttcatcaag ccgattcttg agaagatgga tggcaccgag
     3421 gagcttttgg tcaaactgaa cagagaggac ttgttgagaa agcagagaac cttcgacaat
     3481 ggctctatcc cccatcaaat tcacctcgga gagctgcacg caatcctccg tcgccaggag
     3541 gacttctatc cattccttaa agataacagg gaaaaaatcg aaaagatcct cacgttccgc
     3601 attccatact acgtgggtcc actcgcgcgg ggtaatagca gatttgcgtg gatgacccgg
     3661 aagtcggaag agacaatcac tccatggaat ttcgaggagg ttgtcgataa gggtgcgagc
     3721 gcccaatcct ttattgaacg tatgaccaac ttcgacaaga accttcccaa cgaaaaagtg
     3781 ctcccaaagc attccctgtt gtatgagtac ttcaccgttt ataatgaatt gaccaaagtt
     3841 aaatacgtca cggagggcat gcggaagccg gctttcctct cgggagagca aaagaaggca
     3901 attgtcgatc tgcttttcaa aacgaaccgt aaagtcaccg tgaagcaact caaagaggac
     3961 tatttcaaga agatcgaatg cttcgactcg gtcgaaatta gcggtgtcga ggatcggttc
     4021 aacgcctcgc tgggcactta ccacgatctc ttgaagatca taaaggacaa ggacttcctg
     4081 gataacgagg agaacgagga tattttggaa gatatagtgt tgacgctgac cctttttgag
     4141 gatcgcgaaa tgatagaaga aagacttaag acatacgccc accttttcga cgacaaggtt
     4201 atgaaacaac ttaagcggag gaggtacacc ggttggggga gactgtctcg taagttgatc
     4261 aatggcattc gcgacaagca atccggcaag accatcctgg actttttgaa gtccgacggt
     4321 tttgcgaatc gcaattttat gcaactgatc cacgacgact cactcacttt caaagaggac
     4381 attcaaaaag cgcaagtttc aggccaaggc gactcacttc atgagcacat agcaaatctt
     4441 gcaggctcac cagccatcaa aaaaggcatt ctgcaaactg tcaaggtggt tgacgagctc
     4501 gtcaaggtta tgggccggca taagcccgaa aacatcgtta tcgagatggc gcgggagaat
     4561 cagaccactc aaaaggggca gaagaactcc agagaacgga tgaagcgtat agaggaaggg
     4621 atcaaggagc tgggttccca gattctcaag gagcatccag ttgagaacac acaactccag
     4681 aatgagaagc tctatttgta ctacctgcaa aacggcaggg acatgtacgt tgaccaggaa
     4741 ctggacatta accgcttgtc agattacgac gttgaccaca tcgtgcccca gagctttctc
     4801 gcggatgatt caatcgataa caaggtgctg acccgcagcg acaagaaccg tggtaagagc
     4861 gataatgtgc cctcagaaga agtcgttaag aagatgaaaa attactggag gcaactcctg
     4921 aacgctaagt tgatcacgca acgtaagttc gacaacctga ccaaggccga gaggggcggc
     4981 ctgtccgagc ttgacaaagc tggttttata aagcgccagt tggtggagac tcgccaaata
     5041 acaaagcacg tggcacaaat ccttgactcc aggatgaata ccaagtacga cgagaacgac
     5101 aagctgatcc gcgaggtcaa agtgataact cttaagtcga agctggtgtc tgacttccgg
     5161 aaggacttcc agttttataa ggtgagggag atcaacaact accatcacgc ccacgatgca
     5221 tacctgaacg cggttgtggg cactgccctg atcaagaaat atccagccct cgaatctgag
     5281 ttcgtctacg gcgactacaa agtttacgac gtcaggaaga tgatcgcgaa gtctgaacaa
     5341 gagatcggca aggcgaccgc taagtatttc ttttactcga acatcatgaa cttcttcaag
     5401 accgaaatta cactggcgaa cggcgagatt cgcaaggccc cactcatcga aaccaacggt
     5461 gagacaggtg agatcgtctg ggataagggc agggacttcg cgaccgtgag gaaggtcctg
     5521 tccatgccac aagtgaacat agtgaagaaa accgaggtgc aaacaggagg gttctcaaag
     5581 gagagcattc tccctaagcg gaattccgac aagctgattg cccggaagaa ggactgggat
     5641 cccaagaaat atggaggttt cgactccccg acggtggcgt attctgtcct cgtcgtggcc
     5701 aaggttgaga aaggaaagag caagaagctc aagagcgtca aggagctcct cgggatcacc
     5761 attatggagc ggtcatcatt cgaaaagaac ccgatcgatt ttctggaagc caagggctac
     5821 aaggaggtca agaaggatct cataattaag ctcccaaagt actccctgtt cgagcttgaa
     5881 aacgggcgga agcgcatgct ggcctccgcc ggagagctcc agaagggaaa cgagctcgcc
     5941 ctgccttcta aatacgtcaa ctttctgtat cttgcctcac actacgagaa gctgaagggc
     6001 tcaccggagg ataacgagca aaagcagctt tttgttgaac agcacaagca ctaccttgac
     6061 gagatcattg agcaaatttc ggagttcagc aagagagtca tcctcgcaga cgccaatctt
     6121 gacaaggttc tgtcagcgta taacaagcac agagacaagc cgatacgtga gcaagctgag
     6181 aacataattc acctcttcac gcttactaat ttgggggctc cggcggcctt taagtacttc
     6241 gacactacca tagacaggaa aagatacacc tctaccaagg aggtccttga cgctacactt
     6301 atccaccaat caatcacggg gttgtacgag actcggatcg accttagcca gttgggcggc
     6361 gatggcagct ccgaaacgcc tggaacgtcc gagagcgcca cccccgaagg cgggtccgga
     6421 ggatccgggt ccgtccagat cccccagaac ccgctgatac tcgtggacgg aagctcgtac
     6481 ctgtacaggg cataccatgc gtttccacca cttacgaact ctgctggcga accaacaggg
     6541 gccatgtatg gcgtcttgaa tatgctccgg tccctgatca tgcaatacaa gccaacccat
     6601 gcagctgtgg tgttcgacgc gaaaggcaag actttccggg acgaactctt tgagcattat
     6661 aagagccata gaccacccat gccggacgat ctgcgcgccc agatagagcc actgcacgcc
     6721 atggttaagg cgatgggcct tccccttctc gcggttagcg gggtggaggc agacgacgtc
     6781 attggaacgc tcgctagaga ggccgaaaag gccggcaggc cggttctcat cagcactggg
     6841 gataaggata tggctcagct cgtgacacca aacataactc tgatcaacac catgaccaac
     6901 actatcctcg gtccagaaga agttgtgaat aagtacggcg tcccgcctga gctcatcatt
     6961 gacttccttg cgctcatggg agactcatcg gacaatatac ccggcgtgcc gggagtcggt
     7021 gaaaagaccg cccaagcgct cttgcaggga ttgggggggc tggacacctt gtacgcggag
     7081 ccagagaaga tcgcaggttt gtcgttccgc ggcgccaaga ccatggcggc caagcttgaa
     7141 cagaataagg aggtggccta tctctcctat caactcgcca cgataaagac cgacgtcgag
     7201 ctcgagctca cctgtgagca actcgaggtt cagcaaccgg cggccgagga gctgctcggc
     7261 ctgtttaaga agtacgagtt caagcgctgg acagcggatg ttgaggcagg caaatggctt
     7321 caggctaagg gagctaagcc cgcggccaag ccacaagaaa cttccgtggc cgacgaagcg
     7381 ccggaggtca ctgcgaccgt gatatcgtac gacaattacg tcacgattct tgatgaggag
     7441 acactcaagg cgtggattgc aaagttggag aaggccccgg tgtttgcatt tgatactgaa
     7501 accgactctc tggacaatat ttcggcgaac ctcgtcggac tgtcgtttgc aattgagccg
     7561 ggcgtggctg cgtacatccc agtggcgcat gactatttgg acgcccccga tcaaatcagc
     7621 cgggaaagag cgcttgaact cctcaagcca cttctcgagg atgagaaagc cctgaaggtg
     7681 gggcaaaatc tcaagtacgc ccgtgggatc ttggccaact acggcatcga gctccgcggg
     7741 atcgcattcg acaccatgtt ggagtcctac attctcaact ccgttgcggg caggcatgat
     7801 atggactccc tggccgaaag atggctgaag cacaagacga tcacattcga agagattgca
     7861 ggcaaaggca agaaccagtt gacttttaac caaatcgctc tggaggaggc gggccggtac
     7921 gccgcagagg acgctgatgt gacccttcaa ctccacctca agatgtggcc ggacctccaa
     7981 aagcataagg ggccattgaa cgtgttcgag aacattgaaa tgccgcttgt tccagtgctc
     8041 agcaggattg agcgcaacgg ggttaaaatt gaccccaagg tgcttcacaa tcactccgaa
     8101 gagctgaccc ttcggctggc agagcttgaa aaaaaagcca ctgagacatt tggctcctgg
     8161 tatcaaccga agggcggcac agaaatgttc tgccaccccc ggacggggaa gccgctgcca
     8221 aagtacccac ggatcaagac tcccaaagtt ggcgggatct ttaagaagcc gaagaacaag
     8281 gcccagcgcg agggtcgtga gccttgcgaa ttggacactc gtgagtacgt tgcaggcgcc
     8341 ccatacacgc ccgtcgagca cgtcgttttt aacttgtcat ccaccaagca gctgcagacc
     8401 atcctcttcg agaagcaggg aattaagccg ctcaagaaaa cgcccggcgg cgccccgtcc
     8461 acttctgagg aagtcctgga ggagcttgcc ctggactacc cactcccgaa ggtgatcttg
     8521 gagtacaggg gactcgccaa attgaagagc acctacacgg acaagctccc tctcatgatc
     8581 aatcctaaaa cgggccgcgt ccatacgagc taccaccaag cagtgaccgc gacaggaagg
     8641 ctgtcgtcaa ctgatccaaa tcttcaaaat atcccagtca gaaacgagga aggacggaga
     8701 atccggcagg cgttcattgc tccggaggat tacgtcatcg tttctgcaga ctactctcaa
     8761 aatgagctga ggatcatggc tcatttgtcc cgcgacaagg gcctgctgac ggccttcgcg
     8821 gagggcaagg acatccaccg tgccaccgcc gcagaggttt tcggcctccc cttggagaca
     8881 gtgacatcag agcaacgccg gtcggccaag cgtattaatt tcggcctgat atacggcatg
     8941 tccgcctttg gcctcgctcg gcagctcaac ataccaagga aggaggccca gaagtacatg
     9001 gacttgtatt tcgaacgtta ccccggcgtc ctcgagtata tggagcgtac tcgggcccaa
     9061 gctaaggagc aggggtatgt cgagacactg gatgggcgtc gcctctatct gcccgacatc
     9121 aagtcatcaa atggcgcccg tagagcggcg gccgaacgtg cagccatcaa cgcacctatg
     9181 caaggaactg ccgcggatat aattaaacgg gcaatgatcg ccgtcgatgc ctggctccaa
     9241 gcggagcaac caagggttag gatgatcatg caggtccacg atgagcttgt ctttgaggtc
     9301 cacaaggatg atgtcgacgc agtcgccaag cagattcacc agttgatgga gaattgcacc
     9361 cgcctggacg tccccctcct ggtcgaggtg gggtcgggcg agaactggga tcaggcgcat
     9421 tgagctttga gaccacgaa
//
