# Supplementary material for: A modular cloning toolkit for genome editing in plants
Source: bioRxiv preprint, doi:10.1101/738021, version 3 (2019-10-23)
Supplement: GenBank DNA construct files [file 738021_file06.zip › pFH78.gb]

LOCUS       pFH78                   9232 bp    DNA     circular UNA 10-APR-2019
DEFINITION  Level0 enCas9-PolI5M, wheat codon optimized.
ACCESSION   urn.local...13v-abnbxns
VERSION     urn.local...13v-abnbxns
KEYWORDS    .
SOURCE      
  ORGANISM  
            .
FEATURES             Location/Qualifiers
     CDS             215..1225
                     /label="Sm/Sp no DraIII"
     rep_origin      1385..1999
                     /modified_by="hahnf"
                     /label="rep (pMB1)"
     rep_origin      1984
                     /label="ORI"
     misc_feature    2225..2230
                     /Recognition_pattern="GGTCTC(1/5)"
                     /label="BsaI"
                     /note="Geneious type: restriction site"
     ligation        2232..2235
                     /label="Ligation"
     sig_peptide     2233..2259
                     /created_by="hahnf"
                     /modified_by="hahnf"
                     /label="SV40 NLS"
     CDS             2233..9213
                     /created_by="hahnf"
                     /label="enCas9-PolI5M"
     CDS             2260..6363
                     /created_by="hahnf"
                     /label="enCas9"
     ligation        4008..4011
                     /label="Ligation"
     Linker          6364..6432
                     /created_by="hahnf"
                     /label="Linker peptide"
     ligation        6429..6432
                     /label="Ligation"
     CDS             6433..9213
                     /created_by="hahnf"
                     /label="PolI5M"
     Stop_codon      9214..9216
                     /created_by="hahnf"
                     /label="STOP"
     ligation        9217..9220
                     /label="Ligation"
     misc_feature    complement(9222..9227)
                     /Recognition_pattern="GGTCTC(1/5)"
                     /label="BsaI"
                     /note="Geneious type: restriction site"
ORIGIN      
        1 gtggctcttc agtggacgaa agggcctcgt gatacgccta tttttatagg ttaatgtcat
       61 gataataatg gtttcttaga cgtcaggtgg cacttttcgg ggaaatgtgc gcggaacccc
      121 tatttgttta tttttctaaa tacattcaaa tatgtatccg ctcatgagac aataaccctg
      181 ataaatgctt caataatatt gaaaaaggaa gagtatgcgc tcacgcaact ggtccagaac
      241 cttgaccgaa cgcagcggtg gtaacggcgc agtggcggtt ttcatggctt gttatgactg
      301 tttttttggg gtacagtcta tgcctcgggc atccaagcag caagcgcgtt acgccgtggg
      361 tcgatgtttg atgttatgga gcagcaacga tgttacgcag cagggcagtc gccctaaaac
      421 aaagttaaac atcatgaggg aagcggtgat cgccgaagta tcgactcaac tatcagaggt
      481 agttggcgtc atcgagcgcc atctcgaacc gacgttgctg gccgtacatt tgtacggctc
      541 cgcagtggat ggcggcctga agccacacag cgatattgat ttgctggtta cggtgaccgt
      601 aaggcttgat gaaacaacgc ggcgagcttt gatcaacgac cttttggaaa cttcggcttc
      661 ccctggagag agcgagattc tccgcgctgt agaagtcacc attgttgtgc acgacgacat
      721 cattccgtgg cgttatccag ctaagcgcga actgcaattt ggagaatggc agcgcaatga
      781 cattcttgca ggtatcttcg agccagccac gatcgacatt gatctggcta tcttgctgac
      841 aaaagcaaga gaacatagcg ttgccttggt aggtccagcg gcggaggaac tctttgatcc
      901 ggttcctgaa caggatctat ttgaggcgct aaatgaaacc ttaacgctat ggaactcgcc
      961 gcccgactgg gctggcgatg agcgaaatgt agtgcttacg ttgtcccgca tttggtacag
     1021 cgcagtaacc ggcaaaatcg cgccgaagga tgtcgctgcc gactgggcaa tggagcgcct
     1081 gccggcccag tatcagcccg tcatacttga agctagacag gcttatcttg gacaagaaga
     1141 agatcgcttg gcctcgcgcg cagatcagtt ggaagaattt gtccattacg taaaaggcga
     1201 gatcaccaag gtagtcggca aataactgtc agaccaagtt tactcatata tactttagat
     1261 tgatttaaaa cttcattttt aatttaaaag gatctaggtg aagatccttt ttgataatct
     1321 catgaccaaa atcccttaac gtgagttttc gttccactga gcgtcagacc ccgtagaaaa
     1381 gatcaaagga tcttcttgag atcctttttt tctgcgcgta atctgctgct tgcaaacaaa
     1441 aaaaccaccg ctaccagcgg tggtttgttt gccggatcaa gagctaccaa ctctttttcc
     1501 gaaggtaact ggcttcagca gagcgcagat accaaatact gtccttctag tgtagccgta
     1561 gttaggccac cacttcaaga actctgtagc accgcctaca tacctcgctc tgctaatcct
     1621 gttaccagtg gctgctgcca gtggcgataa gtcgtgtctt accgggttgg actcaagacg
     1681 atagttaccg gataaggcgc agcggtcggg ctgaacgggg ggttcgtgca cacagcccag
     1741 cttggagcga acgacctaca ccgaactgag atacctacag cgtgagctat gagaaagcgc
     1801 cacgcttccc gaagggagaa aggcggacag gtatccggta agcggcaggg tcggaacagg
     1861 agagcgcacg agggagcttc cagggggaaa cgcctggtat ctttatagtc ctgtcgggtt
     1921 tcgccacctc tgacttgagc gtcgattttt gtgatgctcg tcaggggggc ggagcctatg
     1981 gaaaaacgcc agcaacgcgg cctttttacg gttcctggcc ttttgctggc cttttgctca
     2041 catgttcttt cctgcgttat cccctgattc tgtggataac cgtattaccg cctttgagtg
     2101 agctgatacc gctcgccgca gccgaacgac cgagcgcagc gagtcagtga gcgaggaagc
     2161 ggaagagcgc ccaatacgca aaccgcctct ccccgcgcgt tggccgattc attaatcact
     2221 ctgtggtctc aaatggcccc aaagaagaag cgcaaggtga tggataagaa atactcaatt
     2281 ggtttggcaa ttggcacaaa ctcggtgggc tgggccgtga ttactgacga atacaaggtg
     2341 ccatcaaaga agttcaaggt gctcggcaat actgaccgcc actctatcaa gaagaatctc
     2401 atcggcgcat tgctcttcga ttcgggcgag acagcagagg ctactaggct gaagaggacc
     2461 gcaaggcgca ggtacacccg ccgcaagaat cgcatatgct accttcaaga gatcttctca
     2521 aacgagatgg ccaaggtgga cgactccttc ttccataggc tcgaagagtc ctttctggtt
     2581 gaagaggata agaagcacga gaggcatcct atattcggca acatcgtgga cgaggtggcc
     2641 tatcatgaga agtaccctac gatctaccat ctccgcaaga agctggttga cagcaccgat
     2701 aaagccgatt tgcgcctgat ctacctggca ctcgcacata tgatcaagtt ccgcgggcat
     2761 ttccttatcg agggagatct caaccccgat aactccgacg tggacaagct cttcattcag
     2821 cttgtgcaaa cctataatca gctgttcgag gagaatccaa tcaacgcgtc tggtgttgat
     2881 gcaaaggcga tcctgtccgc gcgcctgtca aaatcacgcc ggctggaaaa cttgattgcg
     2941 caacttccag gtgagaagaa gaacggtttg ttcggcaatt tgatcgcact cagcctcgga
     3001 ctgaccccca acttcaagtc caacttcgat ctggccgagg acgccaaact ccagctttcc
     3061 aaggacacct acgatgatga cctcgataac cttttggctc agattgggga ccagtacgca
     3121 gatctgttcc ttgcggcgaa gaatctctca gacgccatcc tgctttccga tatcctgagg
     3181 gtcaacaccg agatcaccaa ggcgccgctg tccgcatcca tgatcaagcg ctacgatgaa
     3241 caccaccagg atctcaccct cctcaaggcc ctggtgcgcc agcaattgcc tgaaaagtac
     3301 aaggagatct ttttcgatca gtccaagaat ggctacgcgg gctacattga cggcggagcg
     3361 agccaagagg aattctataa gttcatcaag ccgattcttg agaagatgga tggcaccgag
     3421 gagcttttgg tcaaactgaa cagagaggac ttgttgagaa agcagagaac cttcgacaat
     3481 ggctctatcc cccatcaaat tcacctcgga gagctgcacg caatcctccg tcgccaggag
     3541 gacttctatc cattccttaa agataacagg gaaaaaatcg aaaagatcct cacgttccgc
     3601 attccatact acgtgggtcc actcgcgcgg ggtaatagca gatttgcgtg gatgacccgg
     3661 aagtcggaag agacaatcac tccatggaat ttcgaggagg ttgtcgataa gggtgcgagc
     3721 gcccaatcct ttattgaacg tatgaccaac ttcgacaaga accttcccaa cgaaaaagtg
     3781 ctcccaaagc attccctgtt gtatgagtac ttcaccgttt ataatgaatt gaccaaagtt
     3841 aaatacgtca cggagggcat gcggaagccg gctttcctct cgggagagca aaagaaggca
     3901 attgtcgatc tgcttttcaa aacgaaccgt aaagtcaccg tgaagcaact caaagaggac
     3961 tatttcaaga agatcgaatg cttcgactcg gtcgaaatta gcggtgtcga ggatcggttc
     4021 aacgcctcgc tgggcactta ccacgatctc ttgaagatca taaaggacaa ggacttcctg
     4081 gataacgagg agaacgagga tattttggaa gatatagtgt tgacgctgac cctttttgag
     4141 gatcgcgaaa tgatagaaga aagacttaag acatacgccc accttttcga cgacaaggtt
     4201 atgaaacaac ttaagcggag gaggtacacc ggttggggga gactgtctcg taagttgatc
     4261 aatggcattc gcgacaagca atccggcaag accatcctgg actttttgaa gtccgacggt
     4321 tttgcgaatc gcaattttat gcaactgatc cacgacgact cactcacttt caaagaggac
     4381 attcaaaaag cgcaagtttc aggccaaggc gactcacttc atgagcacat agcaaatctt
     4441 gcaggctcac cagccatcaa aaaaggcatt ctgcaaactg tcaaggtggt tgacgagctc
     4501 gtcaaggtta tgggccggca taagcccgaa aacatcgtta tcgagatggc gcgggagaat
     4561 cagaccactc aaaaggggca gaagaactcc agagaacgga tgaagcgtat agaggaaggg
     4621 atcaaggagc tgggttccca gattctcaag gagcatccag ttgagaacac acaactccag
     4681 aatgagaagc tctatttgta ctacctgcaa aacggcaggg acatgtacgt tgaccaggaa
     4741 ctggacatta accgcttgtc agattacgac gttgaccaca tcgtgcccca gagctttctc
     4801 gcggatgatt caatcgataa caaggtgctg acccgcagcg acaagaaccg tggtaagagc
     4861 gataatgtgc cctcagaaga agtcgttaag aagatgaaaa attactggag gcaactcctg
     4921 aacgctaagt tgatcacgca acgtaagttc gacaacctga ccaaggccga gaggggcggc
     4981 ctgtccgagc ttgacaaagc tggttttata aagcgccagt tggtggagac tcgccaaata
     5041 acaaagcacg tggcacaaat ccttgactcc aggatgaata ccaagtacga cgagaacgac
     5101 aagctgatcc gcgaggtcaa agtgataact cttaagtcga agctggtgtc tgacttccgg
     5161 aaggacttcc agttttataa ggtgagggag atcaacaact accatcacgc ccacgatgca
     5221 tacctgaacg cggttgtggg cactgccctg atcaagaaat atccagccct cgaatctgag
     5281 ttcgtctacg gcgactacaa agtttacgac gtcaggaaga tgatcgcgaa gtctgaacaa
     5341 gagatcggca aggcgaccgc taagtatttc ttttactcga acatcatgaa cttcttcaag
     5401 accgaaatta cactggcgaa cggcgagatt cgcaaggccc cactcatcga aaccaacggt
     5461 gagacaggtg agatcgtctg ggataagggc agggacttcg cgaccgtgag gaaggtcctg
     5521 tccatgccac aagtgaacat agtgaagaaa accgaggtgc aaacaggagg gttctcaaag
     5581 gagagcattc tccctaagcg gaattccgac aagctgattg cccggaagaa ggactgggat
     5641 cccaagaaat atggaggttt cgactccccg acggtggcgt attctgtcct cgtcgtggcc
     5701 aaggttgaga aaggaaagag caagaagctc aagagcgtca aggagctcct cgggatcacc
     5761 attatggagc ggtcatcatt cgaaaagaac ccgatcgatt ttctggaagc caagggctac
     5821 aaggaggtca agaaggatct cataattaag ctcccaaagt actccctgtt cgagcttgaa
     5881 aacgggcgga agcgcatgct ggcctccgcc ggagagctcc agaagggaaa cgagctcgcc
     5941 ctgccttcta aatacgtcaa ctttctgtat cttgcctcac actacgagaa gctgaagggc
     6001 tcaccggagg ataacgagca aaagcagctt tttgttgaac agcacaagca ctaccttgac
     6061 gagatcattg agcaaatttc ggagttcagc aagagagtca tcctcgcaga cgccaatctt
     6121 gacaaggttc tgtcagcgta taacaagcac agagacaagc cgatacgtga gcaagctgag
     6181 aacataattc acctcttcac gcttactaat ttgggggctc cggcggcctt taagtacttc
     6241 gacactacca tagacaggaa aagatacacc tctaccaagg aggtccttga cgctacactt
     6301 atccaccaat caatcacggg gttgtacgag actcggatcg accttagcca gttgggcggc
     6361 gatggcagct ccgaaacgcc tggaacgtcc gagagcgcca cccccgaagg cgggtccgga
     6421 ggatccgggt ccgttcaaat cccacaaaac ccgttgatcc tggtcgatgg ctcgagctac
     6481 ttgtatcgtg cgtatcacgc ctttccaccc ctcaccaact cggcgggtga gcccaccggc
     6541 gctatgtacg gcgttctgaa catgctgcgc tccctgatca tgcagtacaa gccaactcac
     6601 gcagcggtgg ttttcgatgc caagggcaag acgttccgcg acgagttgtt tgaacactac
     6661 aagagccacc ggcctcctat gccagatgac cttagagctc agattgagcc gctgcatgct
     6721 atggtcaagg ccatggggtt gccactgctc gctgtttcgg gggtggaggc ggacgacgtt
     6781 atcggtaccc tcgcaaggga ggccgaaaaa gcgggccgtc cagttcttat atccaccggc
     6841 gataaggaca tggctcagct ggttacaccg aatatcactc tgatcaatac tatgaccaac
     6901 acgatcctcg ggccggaaga ggtggtgaat aagtacggcg ttcccccgga gttgattatc
     6961 gacttcctgg cactgatggg ggattcttca gataacatcc caggggttcc gggcgttggc
     7021 gaaaagaccg cgcaagctct gctccagggg cttggcggct tggacactct ttacgctgaa
     7081 ccggaaaaga tcgctggcct gtccttcaga ggggccaaga ccatggcagc gaaactcgaa
     7141 caaaacaagg aggtcgcata cctttcttat cagttggcca ctatcaagac cgatgttgaa
     7201 ctggagctca cctgtgagca actcgaggtc caacaaccgg ctgccgagga actgcttggg
     7261 ctctttaaga aatatgagtt taagaggtgg acagcagacg ttgaggctgg caagtggctg
     7321 caagcgaagg gggccaagcc cgccgctaaa ccgcaagaga caagcgtggc ggacgaggct
     7381 ccagaggtta ccgcgactgt gatctcatat gataattacg ttaccatcct ggacgaggag
     7441 acactgaagg cgtggatagc aaagctggaa aaggctccag ttttcgcgtt tgacaccgag
     7501 acagattcgc tggacaacat ctccgcgaat ctcgtcggcc tctccttcgc tatagaaccc
     7561 ggggttgccg cctacatacc cgtggcgcac gactacctcg atgcacccga ccagatttcg
     7621 cgtgagcgtg cgttggagct tctcaagcca ctcttggaag atgaaaaggc actcaaggtg
     7681 ggccaaaacc tgaagtatgc gaggggcatt ctcgccaatt acggtatcga actccgggga
     7741 atcgccttcg acacgatgct ggagtcttac atcctgaact ctgtcgccgg aaggcacgac
     7801 atggactcgc tcgcagagcg gtggcttaag cataagacca tcacctttga ggaaatagcc
     7861 ggaaagggca agaaccaact cacattcaac caaatcgctc tcgaagaagc aggacgttac
     7921 gcggccgagg acgccgatgt tacgcttcag ctccatctga agatgtggcc agacctccag
     7981 aagcacaaag gaccgctcaa cgttttcgag aacatcgaaa tgcccctcgt gccagtgttg
     8041 tccaggatcg aacgcaacgg cgtcaagatc gatccgaagg tgctgcataa tcattcagag
     8101 gagttgaccc tccgtcttgc ggagttggag aaaaaggctc acgaaatagc gggtgaggag
     8161 tttaacctca gctccaccaa gcaattgcaa accatcctgt tcgaaaagca gggcatcaaa
     8221 ccactgaaaa agaccccagg cggcgcgccg agcacctccg aggaggtgct cgaagagctg
     8281 gctctcgact acccactccc aaaagtgatt cttgagtacc ggggcctggc gaagctgaag
     8341 tctacgtaca cagataaact cccgcttatg ataaacccga aaactggcag ggtccacacc
     8401 tcctaccacc aagctgtcac ggcaactgga cgcctgagct caaccgaccc aaacctgcag
     8461 aacatcccag tgagaaacga ggagggccgt cgtatccgcc aggcgttcat cgccccagag
     8521 gactacgtta ttgtcagcgc cgattactca cagaacgagt tgcgcattat ggcccacctt
     8581 agccgcgata aaggcttgtt gaccgcattt gccgagggca aggacattca ccgcgccacc
     8641 gccgctgagg tgtatggcct gcccttggag actgtcacct ccgagcagcg tcgcagcgct
     8701 aagcggatta atttcgggct tatctacgga atgtccgctt tcgggctggc gagacaactt
     8761 aacataccca gaaaagaggc acagaagtat atggaccttt acttcgagag gtaccatggc
     8821 gtccttgagt acatggagcg cacccgtgcc caggccaagg agcaaggcta cgtggaaacg
     8881 ctggacgggc gccgcctcta tttgccggac attaagtcct ccaatggcgc gcgcagggcc
     8941 gcggcagagc gggctgccat taacgctcct atgcaaggca ctgcagccga catcattaag
     9001 cgggccatga ttgcagtgga cgcatggttg caagccgagc aacctcgcgt ccgcatgatc
     9061 atgcaggttc acgacgaatt ggtctttgaa gtgcataagg atgacgttga tgcagtggcc
     9121 aagcaaatcc accaactgat ggagaactgc actagactcg atgtcccact cctggtggag
     9181 gtgggatcag gcgagaactg ggaccaggct cattaggctt tgagaccacg aa
//
