# Supplementary material for: A modular cloning toolkit for genome editing in plants
Source: bioRxiv preprint, doi:10.1101/738021, version 3 (2019-10-23)
Supplement: GenBank DNA construct files [file 738021_file06.zip › pFH79.gb]

LOCUS       pFH79                   7354 bp    DNA     circular UNA 10-APR-2019
DEFINITION  Level0 A3A-PBE base changer, wheat codon optimized.
ACCESSION   urn.local...13w-abnbxnt
VERSION     urn.local...13w-abnbxnt
KEYWORDS    .
SOURCE      
  ORGANISM  
            .
FEATURES             Location/Qualifiers
     CDS             215..1225
                     /label="Sm/Sp no DraIII"
     rep_origin      1385..1999
                     /modified_by="hahnf"
                     /label="rep (pMB1)"
     rep_origin      1984
                     /label="ORI"
     misc_feature    2225..2230
                     /Recognition_pattern="GGTCTC(1/5)"
                     /label="BsaI"
                     /note="Geneious type: restriction site"
     ligation        2232..2235
                     /label="Ligation"
     CDS             2233..2829
                     /created_by="hahnf"
                     /Transferred_From="A3A-PBE"
                     /Transferred_Similarity="100.00%"
                     /label="human APOBEC3A"
     CDS             2233..7335
                     /created_by="hahnf"
                     /label="A3A-PBE"
     Linker          2830..2877
                     /created_by="hahnf"
                     /Transferred_From="A3A-PBE"
                     /Transferred_Similarity="100.00%"
                     /label="XTEN Linker"
     CDS             2884..6984
                     /created_by="hahnf"
                     /Transferred_From="A3A-PBE"
                     /Transferred_Similarity="100.00%"
                     /label="nCas9 (D10A)"
     ligation        5056..5059
                     /label="Ligation"
     sig_peptide     6985..7032
                     /created_by="hahnf"
                     /modified_by="hahnf"
                     /Transferred_From="A3A-PBE"
                     /Transferred_Similarity="100.00%"
                     /label="Nucleoplasmin NLS"
     CDS             7033..7302
                     /created_by="hahnf"
                     /Transferred_From="A3A-PBE"
                     /Transferred_Similarity="100.00%"
                     /label="UGI"
     sig_peptide     7315..7335
                     /created_by="hahnf"
                     /Transferred_From="A3A-PBE"
                     /Transferred_Similarity="100.00%"
                     /label="SV40 NLS"
     Stop_codon      7336..7338
                     /created_by="hahnf"
                     /modified_by="hahnf"
                     /label="STOP"
     ligation        7339..7342
                     /label="Ligation"
     misc_feature    complement(7344..7349)
                     /Recognition_pattern="GGTCTC(1/5)"
                     /label="BsaI"
                     /note="Geneious type: restriction site"
ORIGIN      
        1 gtggctcttc agtggacgaa agggcctcgt gatacgccta tttttatagg ttaatgtcat
       61 gataataatg gtttcttaga cgtcaggtgg cacttttcgg ggaaatgtgc gcggaacccc
      121 tatttgttta tttttctaaa tacattcaaa tatgtatccg ctcatgagac aataaccctg
      181 ataaatgctt caataatatt gaaaaaggaa gagtatgcgc tcacgcaact ggtccagaac
      241 cttgaccgaa cgcagcggtg gtaacggcgc agtggcggtt ttcatggctt gttatgactg
      301 tttttttggg gtacagtcta tgcctcgggc atccaagcag caagcgcgtt acgccgtggg
      361 tcgatgtttg atgttatgga gcagcaacga tgttacgcag cagggcagtc gccctaaaac
      421 aaagttaaac atcatgaggg aagcggtgat cgccgaagta tcgactcaac tatcagaggt
      481 agttggcgtc atcgagcgcc atctcgaacc gacgttgctg gccgtacatt tgtacggctc
      541 cgcagtggat ggcggcctga agccacacag cgatattgat ttgctggtta cggtgaccgt
      601 aaggcttgat gaaacaacgc ggcgagcttt gatcaacgac cttttggaaa cttcggcttc
      661 ccctggagag agcgagattc tccgcgctgt agaagtcacc attgttgtgc acgacgacat
      721 cattccgtgg cgttatccag ctaagcgcga actgcaattt ggagaatggc agcgcaatga
      781 cattcttgca ggtatcttcg agccagccac gatcgacatt gatctggcta tcttgctgac
      841 aaaagcaaga gaacatagcg ttgccttggt aggtccagcg gcggaggaac tctttgatcc
      901 ggttcctgaa caggatctat ttgaggcgct aaatgaaacc ttaacgctat ggaactcgcc
      961 gcccgactgg gctggcgatg agcgaaatgt agtgcttacg ttgtcccgca tttggtacag
     1021 cgcagtaacc ggcaaaatcg cgccgaagga tgtcgctgcc gactgggcaa tggagcgcct
     1081 gccggcccag tatcagcccg tcatacttga agctagacag gcttatcttg gacaagaaga
     1141 agatcgcttg gcctcgcgcg cagatcagtt ggaagaattt gtccattacg taaaaggcga
     1201 gatcaccaag gtagtcggca aataactgtc agaccaagtt tactcatata tactttagat
     1261 tgatttaaaa cttcattttt aatttaaaag gatctaggtg aagatccttt ttgataatct
     1321 catgaccaaa atcccttaac gtgagttttc gttccactga gcgtcagacc ccgtagaaaa
     1381 gatcaaagga tcttcttgag atcctttttt tctgcgcgta atctgctgct tgcaaacaaa
     1441 aaaaccaccg ctaccagcgg tggtttgttt gccggatcaa gagctaccaa ctctttttcc
     1501 gaaggtaact ggcttcagca gagcgcagat accaaatact gtccttctag tgtagccgta
     1561 gttaggccac cacttcaaga actctgtagc accgcctaca tacctcgctc tgctaatcct
     1621 gttaccagtg gctgctgcca gtggcgataa gtcgtgtctt accgggttgg actcaagacg
     1681 atagttaccg gataaggcgc agcggtcggg ctgaacgggg ggttcgtgca cacagcccag
     1741 cttggagcga acgacctaca ccgaactgag atacctacag cgtgagctat gagaaagcgc
     1801 cacgcttccc gaagggagaa aggcggacag gtatccggta agcggcaggg tcggaacagg
     1861 agagcgcacg agggagcttc cagggggaaa cgcctggtat ctttatagtc ctgtcgggtt
     1921 tcgccacctc tgacttgagc gtcgattttt gtgatgctcg tcaggggggc ggagcctatg
     1981 gaaaaacgcc agcaacgcgg cctttttacg gttcctggcc ttttgctggc cttttgctca
     2041 catgttcttt cctgcgttat cccctgattc tgtggataac cgtattaccg cctttgagtg
     2101 agctgatacc gctcgccgca gccgaacgac cgagcgcagc gagtcagtga gcgaggaagc
     2161 ggaagagcgc ccaatacgca aaccgcctct ccccgcgcgt tggccgattc attaatcact
     2221 ctgtggtctc aaatggaagc gagcccagcc tcgggcccga ggcacctgat ggacccgcac
     2281 attttcacct ccaacttcaa caacgggatc ggcaggcaca agacgtacct gtgctatgag
     2341 gttgagcgtc ttgacaatgg gaccagcgtc aagatggatc agcacagagg gttcttgcac
     2401 aaccaagcca agaatctcct ctgcgggttt tacggccgcc acgcggagct ccgtttcttg
     2461 gatctcgtcc catcactgca gctcgaccca gcccagatct atcgcgttac atggttcatc
     2521 tcgtggagcc cctgcttctc ctggggttgc gcaggtgaag tcagagcctt cctccaggaa
     2581 aatacccacg tcaggctgcg cattttcgcc gcgagaatct atgattacga tcccctctat
     2641 aaggaggccc tccagatgct ccgcgatgcc ggtgcgcagg tcagcataat gacctatgac
     2701 gagtttaagc actgctggga caccttcgtg gaccatcagg gctgtccttt ccaaccctgg
     2761 gatggactcg atgagcattc tcaggccttg agcggcaggc tgagagccat cttgcaaaat
     2821 caaggtaatt ctggctctga aacaccaggt acttctgagt ccgcaactcc tgagtcattg
     2881 aaggacaaga aatactccat tgggttggcc ataggcacca actccgttgg ctgggcagtg
     2941 atcaccgacg aatacaaggt cccgagcaaa aagtttaagg tgctgggcaa tactgatcgt
     3001 cactcaatca agaagaacct gattggagcc ctgcttttcg actctgggga aacggctgag
     3061 gcaacgcgct tgaagaggac cgcgcgcagg cggtataccc gtaggaagaa tcgtatctgc
     3121 taccttcagg agatcttttc taatgaaatg gctaaggttg atgatagctt cttccaccgc
     3181 ctggaggaat cttttctcgt cgaggaggac aagaaacacg agcgccaccc aatctttgga
     3241 aacatcgtcg acgaggttgc ctatcatgaa aaatacccaa ctatatatca tctccgtaag
     3301 aagctcgtcg acagcacaga caaagcagac ttgaggctga tatacttggc attggctcac
     3361 atgataaaat tccgtggcca ctttcttatc gagggagatc tgaatccgga caacagcgac
     3421 gttgataaac tctttatcca gctggttcag acctacaatc aattgttcga ggagaacccg
     3481 atcaatgcgt ctggcgtcga cgcaaaggcc atcctgtccg cgcggctcag caaaagccgc
     3541 agattggaga atctgatcgc acagcttccg ggtgagaaga aaaacggcct cttcggcaac
     3601 ttgatcgccc tctctctcgg ccttacccct aacttcaagt cgaacttcga cctcgccgag
     3661 gacgccaagc ttcagctctc aaaggacacc tacgacgacg acctcgataa ccttctcgca
     3721 cagatcggcg atcaatacgc cgatctcttc ctcgcggcca agaacctgag cgatgcgatt
     3781 ctgttgtccg atatcctcag agtcaacaca gagatcacca aggctcccct ctccgcgtca
     3841 atgattaagc gttatgatga gcaccatcag gatctgacac tgctcaaggc tctcgtgcgt
     3901 cagcagctcc ccgagaagta taaggagatc ttcttcgacc aaagcaagaa tggctacgcc
     3961 gggtatattg acggcggcgc gtcccaagaa gaattttata agtttatcaa gccaatcctg
     4021 gaaaagatgg acggaacgga agaactgctg gtgaaattga acagggagga cctcctcagg
     4081 aaacaacgca catttgataa cgggagcatc ccacatcaaa tacatctggg tgagcttcac
     4141 gccatcctgc gccggcagga ggacttctac cccttcctga aggacaaccg ggagaagatc
     4201 gaaaagatac tcaccttcag aatcccctac tacgtcggcc cactcgccag gggcaactct
     4261 aggttcgcct ggatgactag gaagtcagaa gaaaccatca ctccctggaa cttcgaggag
     4321 gtggtggata aaggcgccag cgcccagagc ttcatcgaga ggatgaccaa tttcgataag
     4381 aatttgccaa acgaaaaggt gttgccaaag cactccctgc tttacgaata cttcacggtc
     4441 tacaacgagc tgaccaaagt gaagtacgtg acagagggaa tgaggaagcc agccttcctg
     4501 tctggggagc aaaagaaggc cattgtggac ctcttgttta agacaaatcg caaagtgacg
     4561 gtgaagcaac tcaaggagga ttactttaaa aagattgagt gtttcgactc cgtggagatc
     4621 agcggggtcg aggacaggtt taacgccagc ctggggacat atcacgacct gctgaaaatc
     4681 attaaggaca aggacttcct ggacaacgag gagaatgagg acattctcga ggatatcgtg
     4741 ctcacgctga ctctcttcga ggacagagag atgatcgagg agagactcaa gacctacgct
     4801 catctgttcg acgacaaagt catgaaacag cttaagcgta gacgttacac cggctgggga
     4861 cgcctgtccc gtaagctgat taatgggatt cgcgataagc agagcggcaa gacaatactc
     4921 gatttcttga agtccgacgg tttcgccaat aggaacttca tgcagctcat ccatgatgat
     4981 tcgctcacct ttaaggagga tattcagaag gcgcaagttt ctggccaagg cgatagcctc
     5041 cacgaacata tcgccaacct ggcgggcagc cccgcaatca aaaagggcat cctgcaaacc
     5101 gttaaggttg tggacgaact ggttaaggtc atgggcagac ataagccgga aaacatagtc
     5161 attgaaatgg ctcgcgagaa ccagacaact cagaagggcc aaaagaattc gcgggagagg
     5221 atgaagagaa ttgaggaggg aatcaaggag ctcggatcgc agattctcaa ggagcaccct
     5281 gtggagaata ctcaacttca gaacgaaaaa ctgtacttgt actacttgca gaacgggaga
     5341 gatatgtacg ttgatcagga gcttgacatc aaccgcctga gcgactacga tgtggaccac
     5401 atagtcccac agtctttcct gaaggacgac agcatcgata ataaggtctt gacccgcagc
     5461 gacaagaatc gggggaaaag cgataacgtt ccttcggagg aggtcgtcaa gaagatgaag
     5521 aattactgga ggcaattgtt gaatgccaag cttatcacgc aaagaaagtt cgacaacctt
     5581 acgaaggctg agcgcggggg tctttccgaa ttggacaagg cggggttcat aaagcgccag
     5641 ctcgtggaga ctagacaaat caccaagcac gtggcccaga ttctggactc acggatgaac
     5701 accaagtacg acgagaacga taaactcatc cgggaggtca aggttatcac cctcaagagc
     5761 aagctggtgt ccgacttcag gaaggatttt caattctata aggtccggga aattaataat
     5821 taccaccacg cccacgatgc gtaccttaac gcggtggtgg gcacggctct gatcaagaag
     5881 tacccaaagc tggagtccga gtttgtttat ggtgactata aggtgtacga tgtccgcaaa
     5941 atgattgcca agagcgagca ggaaataggc aaggcgacag ccaagtactt cttctactca
     6001 aatatcatga atttctttaa gacagaaatc acgctggcca atggcgaaat tagaaagcgt
     6061 ccgctgattg agactaacgg agagactggc gagatagttt gggacaaagg ccgcgatttc
     6121 gctaccgtca gaaaggtgct gtctatgcca caggtcaaca tcgtcaagaa aaccgaagtc
     6181 cagaccggcg gcttctctaa ggagtctatc ctgcctaaga ggaactccga taagttgatt
     6241 gctcgcaaga aggactggga cccaaagaag tacggtggat ttgactcccc gacagtcgct
     6301 tacagcgtcc ttgtcgttgc caaggttgag aaaggcaaga gcaagaagct caagagcgtg
     6361 aaggagctgt tggggatcac cattatggag aggagctcct tcgagaagaa cccgattgac
     6421 ttcttggaag caaagggcta caaagaggtt aagaaggacc tcatcatcaa gttgccaaag
     6481 tactcccttt tcgagctcga gaacgggcgc aagagaatgc tcgcctccgc aggggaactc
     6541 cagaagggca acgaattggc ccttccttca aaatacgtga attttctgta cctggcgtcc
     6601 cattacgaaa agctgaaagg gtccccggag gacaacgaac aaaagcaact gttcgtcgag
     6661 caacataagc actatcttga cgaaataatc gagcaaatct ccgagttctc taagagggtc
     6721 atccttgctg acgccaactt ggacaaggtc ctgtcagcct acaacaagca ccgggacaag
     6781 ccgatcagag agcaagctga gaatattatt cacctcttca ccttgaccaa cttgggcgcc
     6841 cccgcggcgt tcaagtactt tgacaccacg atcgatcgta agcggtacac ctccaccaaa
     6901 gaagttctcg acgccaccct tatccaccaa tcaatcactg gcctttacga aacgaggatc
     6961 gatctgagcc aattgggagg ggataaacgg cccgcagcta ccaagaaggc ggggcaggca
     7021 aaaaagaaga aaaccaggga cagcggcgga agcactaacc ttagcgacat catcgaaaag
     7081 gagacaggaa aacagctcgt tatccaagaa agcatcctta tgctccctga ggaagttgag
     7141 gaagttatcg gaaacaagcc tgagagcgac atcctggtgc acacggcata tgacgagtcc
     7201 accgacgaga acgtgatgtt gctcactagc gacgcacccg aatacaagcc gtgggctctt
     7261 gtgatccagg actccaatgg ggagaacaag attaagatgc tctctggcgg ttccccgaag
     7321 aagaaacgca aggtgtgagc tttgagacca cgaa
//
