# Supplementary material for: A modular cloning toolkit for genome editing in plants
Source: bioRxiv preprint, doi:10.1101/738021, version 3 (2019-10-23)
Supplement: GenBank DNA construct files [file 738021_file06.zip › pFH80.gb]

LOCUS       pFH80                  10772 bp    DNA     circular UNA 30-APR-2019
DEFINITION  Level1 ZmUBIp::xCas9 3.7:NOSt (Position 2).
ACCESSION   urn.local...5s-aesjz9n
VERSION     urn.local...5s-aesjz9n
KEYWORDS    .
SOURCE      
  ORGANISM  
            .
FEATURES             Location/Qualifiers
     misc_feature    6..11
                     /Recognition_pattern="GAAGAC(2/6)"
                     /annotation_group="GAAGAC"
                     /label="BpiI"
                     /note="Geneious type: restriction site"
     promoter        34..928
                     /label="UBIQUITIN upstream Promoter region (Zea mays)"
     5'_UTR          929..1010
                     /modified_by="hahnf"
                     /label="UBIQUITIN Untranslated Exon 1 /5' UTR (Zea mays)"
     5'_UTR          929
                     /label="Start of transcription"
     misc._feature   1009..1012
                     /label="donor splice"
     intron          1011..2020
                     /label="UBIQUITIN intron (Zea mays)"
     misc._feature   2018..2021
                     /label="acceptor splice"
     5'_UTR          2021..2022
                     /label="UBIQUITIN Untranslated Exon 2/5' UTR (Zea mays)"
     CDS             2023..6159
                     /codon_start=1
                     /product="Cas9 (Csn1) endonuclease from the Streptococcus
                     pyogenes Type II CRISPR/Cas system"
                     /note="generates RNA-guided double strand breaks in DNA"
                     /translation="MDKKYSIGLDIGTNSVGWAVITDEYKVPSKKFKVLGNTDRHSIK
                     KNLIGALLFDSGETAEATRLKRTARRRYTRRKNRICYLQEIFSNEMAKVDDSFFHRLE
                     ESFLVEEDKKHERHPIFGNIVDEVAYHEKYPTIYHLRKKLVDSTDKADLRLIYLALAH
                     MIKFRGHFLIEGDLNPDNSDVDKLFIQLVQTYNQLFEENPINASGVDAKAILSARLSK
                     SRRLENLIAQLPGEKKNGLFGNLIALSLGLTPNFKSNFDLAEDTKLQLSKDTYDDDLD
                     NLLAQIGDQYADLFLAAKNLSDAILLSDILRVNTEITKAPLSASMIKLYDEHHQDLTL
                     LKALVRQQLPEKYKEIFFDQSKNGYAGYIDGGASQEEFYKFIKPILEKMDGTEELLVK
                     LNREDLLRKQRTFDNGIIPHQIHLGELHAILRRQEDFYPFLKDNREKIEKILTFRIPY
                     YVGPLARGNSRFAWMTRKSEETITPWNFEKVVDKGASAQSFIERMTNFDKNLPNEKVL
                     PKHSLLYEYFTVYNELTKVKYVTEGMRKPAFLSGDQKKAIVDLLFKTNRKVTVKQLKE
                     DYFKKIECFDSVEISGVEDRFNASLGTYHDLLKIIKDKDFLDNEENEDILEDIVLTLT
                     LFEDREMIEERLKTYAHLFDDKVMKQLKRRRYTGWGRLSRKLINGIRDKQSGKTILDF
                     LKSDGFANRNFIQLIHDDSLTFKEDIQKAQVSGQGDSLHEHIANLAGSPAIKKGILQT
                     VKVVDELVKVMGRHKPENIVIEMARENQTTQKGQKNSRERMKRIEEGIKELGSQILKE
                     HPVENTQLQNEKLYLYYLQNGRDMYVDQELDINRLSDYDVDHIVPQSFLKDDSIDNKV
                     LTRSDKNRGKSDNVPSEEVVKKMKNYWRQLLNAKLITQRKFDNLTKAERGGLSELDKA
                     GFIKRQLVETRQITKHVAQILDSRMNTKYDENDKLIREVKVITLKSKLVSDFRKDFQF
                     YKVREINNYHHAHDAYLNAVVGTALIKKYPKLESEFVYGDYKVYDVRKMIAKSEQEIG
                     KATAKYFFYSNIMNFFKTEITLANGEIRKRPLIETNGETGEIVWDKGRDFATVRKVLS
                     MPQVNIVKKTEVQTGGFSKESILPKRNSDKLIARKKDWDPKKYGGFDSPTVAYSVLVV
                     AKVEKGKSKKLKSVKELLGITIMERSSFEKNPIDFLEAKGYKEVKKDLIIKLPKYSLF
                     ELENGRKRMLASAGVLQKGNELALPSKYVNFLYLASHYEKLKGSPEDNEQKQLFVEQH
                     KHYLDEIIEQISEFSKRVILADANLDKVLSAYNKHRDKPIREQAENIIHLFTLTNLGA
                     PAAFKYFDTTIDRKRYTSTKEVLDATLIHQSITGLYETRIDLSQLGGD"
                     /modified_by="hahnf"
                     /label="xCas9 3.7"
     Misc._Feature   2023..2025
                     /label="native start of translation"
     sig_peptide     6139..6159
                     /codon_start=1
                     /product="nuclear localization signal of SV40 (simian
                     virus 40) large T antigen"
                     /translation="PKKKRKV"
                     /modified_by="hahnf"
                     /label="SV40 NLS"
     Stop_codon      6160..6162
                     /created_by="hahnf"
                     /Stop_codon
                     /modified_by="hahnf"
                     /label="Stop"
     terminator      6167..6429
                     /vntifkey=43
                     /label="NOSt"
     misc_feature    complement(6440..6445)
                     /Recognition_pattern="GAAGAC(2/6)"
                     /annotation_group="GAAGAC"
                     /label="BpiI"
                     /note="Geneious type: restriction site"
     Misc._feature   complement(6461..6588)
                     /label="RB short"
     rep_origin      complement(8124..8738)
                     /modified_by="hahnf"
                     /Transferred_From="pFH13, pFH14, pFH15, pFH16, pFH17,
                     pFH18 , pFH19, pFH20, pFH21, pFH22, pFH32, pFH45, pFH46,
                     pFH47, pFH48, pFH55 , pFH76, pFH77, pFH78, pFH79, pFH91 ,
                     pFH92"
                     /Transferred_Similarity="99.84%"
                     /label="rep (pMB1)"
     CDS             complement(8901..9758)
                     /label="AmpR"
     Misc._feature   10603..10750
                     /label="LB"
ORIGIN      
        1 tctgtgaaga caagcaagaa ttcaagcttg gaggtgcagc gtgacccggt cgtgcccctc
       61 tctagagata atgagcattg catgtctaag ttataaaaaa ttaccacata ttttttttgt
      121 cacacttgtt tgaagtgcag tttatctatc tttatacata tatttaaact ttactctacg
      181 aataatataa tctatagtac tacaataata tcagtgtttt agagaatcat ataaatgaac
      241 agttagacat ggtctaaagg acaattgagt attttgacaa caggactcta cagttttatc
      301 tttttagtgt gcatgtgttc tccttttttt ttgcaaatag cttcacctat ataatacttc
      361 atccatttta ttagtacatc catttagggt ttagggttaa tggtttttat agactaattt
      421 ttttagtaca tctattttat tctattttag cctctaaatt aagaaaacta aaactctatt
      481 ttagtttttt tatttaataa tttagatata aaatagaata aaataaagtg actaaaaatt
      541 aaacaaatac cctttaagaa attaaaaaaa ctaaggaaac atttttcttg tttcgagtag
      601 ataatgccag cctgttaaac gccgtcgacg agtctaacgg acaccaacca gcgaaccagc
      661 agcgtcgcgt cgggccaagc gaagcagacg gcacggcatc tctgtcgctg cctctggacc
      721 cctctcgaga gttccgctcc accgttggac ttgctccgct gtcggcatcc agaaattgcg
      781 tggcggagcg gcagacgtga gccggcacgg caggcggcct cctcctcctc tcacggcacg
      841 gcagctacgg gggattcctt tcccaccgct ccttcgcttt cccttcctcg cccgccgtaa
      901 taaatagaca ccccctccac accctctttc cccaacctcg tgttgttcgg agcgcacaca
      961 cacacaacca gatctccccc aaatccaccc gtcggcacct ccgcttcaag gtacgccgct
     1021 cgtcctcccc ccccccccct ctctaccttc tctagatcgg cgttccggtc catggttagg
     1081 gcccggtagt tctacttctg ttcatgtttg tgttagatcc gtgtttgtgt tagatccgtg
     1141 ctgctagcgt tcgtacacgg atgcgacctg tacgtcagac acgttctgat tgctaacttg
     1201 ccagtgtttc tctttgggga atcctgggat ggctctagcc gttccgcaga cgggatcgat
     1261 ttcatgattt tttttgtttc gttgcatagg gtttggtttg cccttttcct ttatttcaat
     1321 atatgccgtg cacttgtttg tcgggtcatc ttttcatgct tttttttgtc ttggttgtga
     1381 tgatgtggtc tggttgggcg gtcgttctag atcggagtag aattctgttt caaactacct
     1441 ggtggattta ttaattttgg atctgtatgt gtgtgccata catattcata gttacgaatt
     1501 gaagatgatg gatggaaata tcgatctagg ataggtatac atgttgatgc gggttttact
     1561 gatgcatata cagagatgct ttttgttcgc ttggttgtga tgatgtggtg tggttgggcg
     1621 gtcgttcatt cgttctagat cggagtagaa tactgtttca aactacctgg tgtatttatt
     1681 aattttggaa ctgtatgtgt gtgtcataca tcttcatagt tacgagttta agatggatgg
     1741 aaatatcgat ctaggatagg tatacatgtt gatgtgggtt ttactgatgc atatacatga
     1801 tggcatatgc agcatctatt catatgctct aaccttgagt acctatctat tataataaac
     1861 aagtatgttt tataattatt ttgatcttga tatacttgga tgatggcata tgcagcagct
     1921 atatgtggat ttttttagcc ctgccttcat acgctattta tttgcttggt actgtttctt
     1981 ttgtcgatgc tcaccctgtt gtttggtgtt acttctgcag gaatggacaa gaagtactcc
     2041 attgggctcg atatcggcac aaacagcgtc ggctgggccg tcattacgga cgagtacaag
     2101 gtgccgagca aaaaattcaa agttctgggc aataccgatc gccacagcat aaagaagaac
     2161 ctcattggcg ccctcctgtt cgactccggg gagacggccg aagccacgcg gctcaaaaga
     2221 acagcacggc gcagatatac ccgcagaaag aatcggatct gctacctgca ggagatcttt
     2281 agtaatgaga tggctaaggt ggatgactct ttcttccata ggctggagga gtcctttttg
     2341 gtggaggagg ataaaaagca cgagcgccac ccaatctttg gcaatatcgt ggacgaggtg
     2401 gcgtaccatg aaaagtaccc aaccatatat catctgagga agaagcttgt agacagtact
     2461 gataaggctg acttgcggtt gatctatctc gcgctggcgc atatgatcaa atttcgggga
     2521 cacttcctca tcgaggggga cctgaaccca gacaacagcg atgtcgacaa actctttatc
     2581 caactggttc agacttacaa tcagcttttc gaagagaacc cgatcaacgc atccggagtt
     2641 gacgccaaag caatcctgag cgctaggctg tccaaatccc ggcggctcga aaacctcatc
     2701 gcacagctcc ctggggagaa gaagaacggc ctgtttggta atcttatcgc cctgtcactc
     2761 gggctgaccc ccaactttaa atctaacttc gacctggccg aagatactaa gcttcaactg
     2821 agcaaagaca cctacgatga tgatctcgac aatctgctgg cccagatcgg cgaccagtac
     2881 gcagaccttt ttttggcggc aaagaacctg tcagacgcca ttctgctgag tgatattctg
     2941 cgagtgaaca cggagatcac caaagctccg ctgagcgcta gtatgatcaa gctgtatgat
     3001 gagcaccacc aagacttgac tttgctgaag gcccttgtca gacagcaact gcctgagaag
     3061 tacaaggaaa ttttcttcga tcagtctaaa aatggctacg ccggatacat tgacggcgga
     3121 gcaagccagg aggaatttta caaatttatt aagcccatct tggaaaaaat ggacggcacc
     3181 gaggagctgc tggtaaagct taacagagaa gatctgttgc gcaaacagcg cactttcgac
     3241 aatggaatca tcccccacca gattcacctg ggcgaactgc acgctatcct caggcggcaa
     3301 gaggatttct accccttttt gaaagataac agggaaaaga ttgagaaaat cctcacattt
     3361 cggataccct actatgtagg ccccctcgcc cggggaaatt ccagattcgc gtggatgact
     3421 cgcaaatcag aagagactat cactccctgg aacttcgaga aggtcgtgga taagggggcc
     3481 tctgcccagt ccttcatcga aaggatgact aactttgata aaaatctgcc taacgaaaag
     3541 gtgcttccta aacactctct gctgtacgag tacttcacag tttataacga gctcaccaag
     3601 gtcaaatacg tcacagaagg gatgagaaag ccagcattcc tgtctggaga tcagaagaaa
     3661 gctatcgtgg acctcctctt caagacgaac cggaaagtta ccgtgaaaca gctcaaagaa
     3721 gattatttca aaaagattga atgtttcgac tctgttgaaa tcagcggagt ggaggatcgc
     3781 ttcaacgcat ccctgggaac gtatcacgat ctcctgaaaa tcattaaaga caaggacttc
     3841 ctggacaatg aggagaacga ggacattctt gaggacattg tcctcaccct tacgttgttt
     3901 gaagataggg agatgattga agaacgcttg aaaacttacg ctcatctctt cgacgacaaa
     3961 gtcatgaaac agctcaagag gcgccgatat acaggatggg ggcggctgtc aagaaaactg
     4021 atcaatggga tccgagacaa gcagagtgga aagacaatcc tggattttct taagtccgat
     4081 ggatttgcca accggaactt catccagttg atccatgatg actctctcac ctttaaggag
     4141 gacatccaga aagcacaagt ttctggccag ggggacagtc tccacgagca catcgctaat
     4201 cttgcaggta gcccagctat caaaaaggga atactgcaga ccgttaaggt cgtggatgaa
     4261 ctcgtcaaag taatgggaag gcataagccc gagaatatcg ttatcgagat ggcccgagag
     4321 aaccaaacta cccagaaggg acagaagaac agtagggaaa ggatgaagag gattgaagag
     4381 ggtataaaag aactggggtc ccaaatcctt aaggaacacc cagttgaaaa cacccagctt
     4441 cagaatgaga agctctacct gtactacctg cagaacggca gggacatgta cgtggatcag
     4501 gaactggaca tcaatcggct ctccgactac gacgtggatc atatcgtgcc ccagtctttt
     4561 ctcaaagatg attctattga taataaagtg ttgacaagat ccgataaaaa tagagggaag
     4621 agtgataacg tcccctcaga agaagttgtc aagaaaatga aaaattattg gcggcagctg
     4681 ctgaacgcca aactgatcac acaacggaag ttcgataatc tgactaaggc tgaacgaggt
     4741 ggcctgtctg agttggataa agccggcttc atcaaaaggc agcttgttga gacacgccag
     4801 atcaccaagc acgtggccca aattctcgat tcacgcatga acaccaagta cgatgaaaat
     4861 gacaaactga ttcgagaggt gaaagttatt actctgaagt ctaagctggt ttcagatttc
     4921 agaaaggact ttcagtttta taaggtgaga gagatcaaca attaccacca tgcgcatgat
     4981 gcctacctga atgcagtggt aggcactgca cttatcaaaa aatatcccaa gcttgaatct
     5041 gaatttgttt acggagacta taaagtgtac gatgttagga aaatgatcgc aaagtctgag
     5101 caggaaatag gcaaggccac cgctaagtac ttcttttaca gcaatattat gaattttttc
     5161 aagaccgaga ttacactggc caatggagag attcggaagc gaccacttat cgaaacaaac
     5221 ggagaaacag gagaaatcgt gtgggacaag ggtagggatt tcgcgacagt ccggaaggtc
     5281 ctgtccatgc cgcaggtgaa catcgttaaa aagaccgaag tacagaccgg aggcttctcc
     5341 aaggaaagta tcctcccgaa aaggaacagc gacaagctga tcgcacgcaa aaaagattgg
     5401 gaccccaaga aatacggcgg attcgattct cctacagtcg cttacagtgt actggttgtg
     5461 gccaaagtgg agaaagggaa gtctaaaaaa ctcaaaagcg tcaaggaact gctgggcatc
     5521 acaatcatgg agcgatcaag cttcgaaaaa aaccccatcg actttctcga ggcgaaagga
     5581 tataaagagg tcaaaaaaga cctcatcatt aagcttccca agtactctct ctttgagctt
     5641 gaaaacggcc ggaaacgaat gctcgctagt gcgggcgtac tgcagaaagg taacgagctg
     5701 gcactgccct ctaaatacgt taatttcttg tatctggcca gccactatga aaagctcaaa
     5761 ggatctcccg aagataatga gcagaagcag ctgttcgtgg aacaacacaa acactacctt
     5821 gatgagatca tcgagcaaat aagcgaattc tccaaaagag tgatcctcgc cgacgctaac
     5881 ctcgataagg tgctttctgc ttacaataag cacagggata agcccatcag ggagcaggca
     5941 gaaaacatta tccacttgtt tactctgacc aacttgggcg cgcctgcagc cttcaagtac
     6001 ttcgacacca ccatagacag aaagcggtac acctctacaa aggaggtcct ggacgccaca
     6061 ctgattcatc agtcaattac ggggctctat gaaacaagaa tcgacctctc tcagctcggt
     6121 ggagacagca gggctgaccc caagaagaag aggaaggtgt aggcttgtca agcagatcgt
     6181 tcaaacattt ggcaataaag tttcttaaga ttgaatcctg ttgccggtct tgcgatgatt
     6241 atcatataat ttctgttgaa ttacgttaag catgtaataa ttaacatgta atgcatgacg
     6301 ttatttatga gatgggtttt tatgattaga gtcccgcaat tatacattta atacgcgata
     6361 gaaaacaaaa tatagcgcgc aaactaggat aaattatcgc gcgcggtgtc atctatgtta
     6421 ctagatcgac gctactattg tcttctgcac gaagtggttt aaactatcag tgtttgacag
     6481 gatatattgg cgggtaaacc taagagaaaa gagcgtttat tagaataatc ggatatttaa
     6541 aagggcgtga aaaggtttat ccgttcgtcc atttgtatgt gcatgccaac cacagggttc
     6601 cccagatcag gcgctggctg ctgaaccccc agccggaact gaccccacaa ggccctagcg
     6661 tttgcaatgc accaggtcat cattgaccca ggcgtgttcc accaggccgc tgcctcgcaa
     6721 ctcttcgcag gcttcgccga cctgctcgcg ccacttcttc acgcgggtgg aatccgatcc
     6781 gcacatgagg cggaaggttt ccagcttgag cgggtacggc tcccggtgcg agctgaaata
     6841 gtcgaacatc cgtcgggccg tcggcgacag cttgcggtac ttctcccata tgaatttcgt
     6901 gtagtggtcg ccagcaaaca gcacgacgat ttcctcgtcg atcaggacct ggcaacggga
     6961 cgttttcttg ccacggtcca ggacgcggaa gcggtgcagc agcgacaccg attccaggtg
     7021 cccaacgcgg tcggacgtga agcccatcgc cgtcgcctgt aggcgcgaca ggcattcctc
     7081 ggccttcgtg taataccggc cattgatcga ccagcccagg tcctggcaaa gctcgtagaa
     7141 cgtgaaggtg atcggctcgc cgataggggt gcgcttcgcg tactccaaca cctgctgcca
     7201 caccagttcg tcatcgtcgg cccgcagctc gacgccggtg taggtgatct tcacgtcctt
     7261 gttgacgtgg aaaatgacct tgttttgcag cgcctcgcgc gggattttct tgttgcgcgt
     7321 ggtgaacagg gcagagcggg ccgtgtcgtt tggcatcgct cgcatcgtgt ccggccacgg
     7381 cgcaatatcg aacaaggaaa gctgcatttc cttgatctgc tgcttcgtgt gtttcagcaa
     7441 cgcggcctgc ttggcctcgc tgacctgttt tgccaggtcc tcgccggcgg tttttcgctt
     7501 cttggtcgtc atagttcctc gcgtgtcgat ggtcatcgac ttcgccaaac ctgccgcctc
     7561 ctgttcaaga cgacgcgaac gctccacggc ggccgatggc gcgggcaggg cagggggagc
     7621 cagttgcacg ctgtcgcgct cgatcttggc cgtagcttgc tggaccatcg agccgacgga
     7681 ctggaaggtt tcgcggggcg cacgcatgac ggtgcggctt gcgatggttt cggcatcctc
     7741 ggcggaaaac cccgcgtcga tcagttcttg cctgtatgcc ttccggtcaa acgtccgatt
     7801 cattcaccct ccttgcggga ttgccccgac tcacgccggg gcaatgtgcc cttattcctg
     7861 atttgacccg cctggtgcct tggtgtccag ataatccacc ttatcggcaa tgaagtcggt
     7921 cccgtagacc gtctggccgt ccttctcgta cttggtattc cgaatcttgc cctgcacgaa
     7981 taccagcgac cccttgccca aatacttgcc gtgggcctcg gcctgagagc caaaacactt
     8041 gatgcggaag aagtcggtgc gctcctgctt gtcgccggca tcgttgcgcc acatctagga
     8101 tctgccagga accgtaaaaa ggccgcgttg ctggcgtttt tccataggct ccgcccccct
     8161 gacgagcatc acaaaaatcg acgctcaagt cagaggtggc gaaacccgac aggactataa
     8221 agataccagg cgtttccccc tggaagctcc ctcgtgcgct ctcctgttcc gaccctgccg
     8281 cttaccggat acctgtccgc ctttctccct tcgggaagcg tggcgctttc tcatagctca
     8341 cgctgtaggt atctcagttc ggtgtaggtc gttcgctcca agctgggctg tgtgcacgaa
     8401 ccccccgttc agcccgaccg ctgcgcctta tccggtaact atcgtcttga gtccaacccg
     8461 gtaagacacg acttatcgcc actggcagca gccactggta acaggattag cagagcgagg
     8521 tatgtaggcg gtgctacaga gttcttgaag tggtggccta actacggcta cactagaaga
     8581 acagtatttg gtatctgcgc tctgctgaag ccagttacct tcggaaaaag agttggtagc
     8641 tcttgatccg gcaaacaaac caccgctggt agcggtggtt tttttgtttg caagcagcag
     8701 attacgcgca gaaaaaaagg atctcaagaa gatcctttga tcttttctac ggggtctgac
     8761 gctcagtgga acgaaaactc acgttaaggg attttggtca tgagattatc aaaaaggatc
     8821 ttcacctaga tccttttaaa ttaaaaatga agttttaaat caatctaaag tatatatgag
     8881 taaacttggt ctgacagtta ccaatgctta atcagtgagg cacctatctc agcgatctgt
     8941 ctatttcgtt catccatagt tgcctgactc cccgtcgtgt agataactac gatacgggag
     9001 ggcttaccat ctggccccag tgctgcaatg ataccgcgag aaccacgctc accggctcca
     9061 gatttatcag caataaacca gccagccgga agggccgagc gcagaagtgg tcctgcaact
     9121 ttatccgcct ccatccagtc tattaattgt tgccgggaag ctagagtaag tagttcgcca
     9181 gttaatagtt tgcgcaacgt tgttgccatt gctacaggca tcgtggtgtc acgctcgtcg
     9241 tttggtatgg cttcattcag ctccggttcc caacgatcaa ggcgagttac atgatccccc
     9301 atgttgtgca aaaaagcggt tagctccttc ggtcctccga tcgttgtcag aagtaagttg
     9361 gccgcagtgt tatcactcat ggttatggca gcactgcata attctcttac tgtcatgcca
     9421 tccgtaagat gcttttctgt gactggtgag tactcaacca agtcattctg agaatagtgt
     9481 atgcggcgac cgagttgctc ttgcccggcg tcaatacggg ataataccgc gccacatagc
     9541 agaactttaa aagtgctcat cattggaaaa cgttcttcgg ggcgaaaact ctcaaggatc
     9601 ttaccgctgt tgagatccag ttcgatgtaa cccactcgtg cacccaactg atcttcagca
     9661 tcttttactt tcaccagcgt ttctgggtga gcaaaaacag gaaggcaaaa tgccgcaaaa
     9721 aagggaataa gggcgacacg gaaatgttga atactcatac tcttcctttt tcaatattat
     9781 tgaagcattt atcaaggtta ttgtctcatg agcggataca tatttgaatg tatttagaaa
     9841 aataaacaaa taggggttcc gcgcacgaat tggccagcgc tgccattttt ggggtgaggc
     9901 cgttcgcggc cgaggggcgc agcccctggg gggatgggag gcccgcgtta gcgggccggg
     9961 agggttcgag aagggggggc accccccttc ggcgtgcgcg gtcacgcgca cagggcgcag
    10021 ccctggttaa aaacaaggtt tataaatatt ggtttaaaag caggttaaaa gacaggttag
    10081 cggtggccga aaaacgggcg gaaacccttg caaatgctgg attttctgcc tgtggacagc
    10141 ccctcaaatg tcaataggtg cgcccctcat ctgtcagcac tctgcccctc aagtgtcaag
    10201 gatcgcgccc ctcatctgtc agtagtcgcg cccctcaagt gtcaataccg cagggcactt
    10261 atccccaggc ttgtccacat catctgtggg aaactcgcgt aaaatcaggc gttttcgccg
    10321 atttgcgagg ctggccagct ccacgtcgcc ggccgaaatc gagcctgccc ctcatctgtc
    10381 aacgccgcgc cgggtgagtc ggcccctcaa gtgtcaacgt ccgcccctca tctgtcagtg
    10441 agggccaagt tttccgcgag gtatccacaa cgccggcggc cgcggtgtct cgcacacggc
    10501 ttcgacggcg tttctggcgc gtttgcaggg ccatagacgg ccgccagccc agcggcgagg
    10561 gcaaccagcc cggtgagcgt cgcaaaggag atcctgatct gactgatggg ctgcctgtat
    10621 cgagtggtga ttttgtgccg agctgccggt cggggagctg ttggctggct ggtggcagga
    10681 tatattgtgg tgtaaacaaa ttgacgctta gacaacttaa taacacattg cggacgtttt
    10741 taatgtactg gggtggatgc agtgggcccc ac
//
