# Supplementary material for: A modular cloning toolkit for genome editing in plants
Source: bioRxiv preprint, doi:10.1101/738021, version 3 (2019-10-23)
Supplement: GenBank DNA construct files [file 738021_file06.zip › pFH81.gb]

LOCUS       pFH81                  10793 bp    DNA     circular UNA 30-APR-2019
DEFINITION  Level1 ZmUBIp::ScCas9 (wheat optimized):NOSt (Position 2).
ACCESSION   urn.local...5t-aesjz9o
VERSION     urn.local...5t-aesjz9o
KEYWORDS    .
SOURCE      
  ORGANISM  
            .
FEATURES             Location/Qualifiers
     misc_feature    6..11
                     /Recognition_pattern="GAAGAC(2/6)"
                     /annotation_group="GAAGAC"
                     /label="BpiI"
                     /note="Geneious type: restriction site"
     promoter        34..928
                     /label="UBIQUITIN upstream Promoter region (Zea mays)"
     5'_UTR          929..1010
                     /modified_by="hahnf"
                     /label="UBIQUITIN Untranslated Exon 1 /5' UTR (Zea mays)"
     5'_UTR          929
                     /label="Start of transcription"
     misc._feature   1009..1012
                     /label="donor splice"
     intron          1011..2020
                     /label="UBIQUITIN intron (Zea mays)"
     misc._feature   2018..2021
                     /label="acceptor splice"
     5'_UTR          2021..2022
                     /label="UBIQUITIN Untranslated Exon 2/5' UTR (Zea mays)"
     CDS             2023..6180
                     /created_by="hahnf"
                     /modified_by="hahnf"
                     /label="ScCas9 (wheat optimized)"
     Misc._Feature   2023..2025
                     /label="native start of translation"
     sig_peptide     6160..6180
                     /created_by="hahnf"
                     /label="NLS"
     Stop_codon      6181..6183
                     /created_by="hahnf"
                     /Stop_codon
                     /modified_by="hahnf"
                     /label="Stop"
     terminator      6188..6450
                     /vntifkey=43
                     /label="NOSt"
     misc_feature    complement(6461..6466)
                     /Recognition_pattern="GAAGAC(2/6)"
                     /annotation_group="GAAGAC"
                     /label="BpiI"
                     /note="Geneious type: restriction site"
     Misc._feature   complement(6482..6609)
                     /label="RB short"
     CDS             complement(8922..9779)
                     /label="AmpR"
     Misc._feature   10624..10771
                     /label="LB"
ORIGIN      
        1 tctgtgaaga caagcaagaa ttcaagcttg gaggtgcagc gtgacccggt cgtgcccctc
       61 tctagagata atgagcattg catgtctaag ttataaaaaa ttaccacata ttttttttgt
      121 cacacttgtt tgaagtgcag tttatctatc tttatacata tatttaaact ttactctacg
      181 aataatataa tctatagtac tacaataata tcagtgtttt agagaatcat ataaatgaac
      241 agttagacat ggtctaaagg acaattgagt attttgacaa caggactcta cagttttatc
      301 tttttagtgt gcatgtgttc tccttttttt ttgcaaatag cttcacctat ataatacttc
      361 atccatttta ttagtacatc catttagggt ttagggttaa tggtttttat agactaattt
      421 ttttagtaca tctattttat tctattttag cctctaaatt aagaaaacta aaactctatt
      481 ttagtttttt tatttaataa tttagatata aaatagaata aaataaagtg actaaaaatt
      541 aaacaaatac cctttaagaa attaaaaaaa ctaaggaaac atttttcttg tttcgagtag
      601 ataatgccag cctgttaaac gccgtcgacg agtctaacgg acaccaacca gcgaaccagc
      661 agcgtcgcgt cgggccaagc gaagcagacg gcacggcatc tctgtcgctg cctctggacc
      721 cctctcgaga gttccgctcc accgttggac ttgctccgct gtcggcatcc agaaattgcg
      781 tggcggagcg gcagacgtga gccggcacgg caggcggcct cctcctcctc tcacggcacg
      841 gcagctacgg gggattcctt tcccaccgct ccttcgcttt cccttcctcg cccgccgtaa
      901 taaatagaca ccccctccac accctctttc cccaacctcg tgttgttcgg agcgcacaca
      961 cacacaacca gatctccccc aaatccaccc gtcggcacct ccgcttcaag gtacgccgct
     1021 cgtcctcccc ccccccccct ctctaccttc tctagatcgg cgttccggtc catggttagg
     1081 gcccggtagt tctacttctg ttcatgtttg tgttagatcc gtgtttgtgt tagatccgtg
     1141 ctgctagcgt tcgtacacgg atgcgacctg tacgtcagac acgttctgat tgctaacttg
     1201 ccagtgtttc tctttgggga atcctgggat ggctctagcc gttccgcaga cgggatcgat
     1261 ttcatgattt tttttgtttc gttgcatagg gtttggtttg cccttttcct ttatttcaat
     1321 atatgccgtg cacttgtttg tcgggtcatc ttttcatgct tttttttgtc ttggttgtga
     1381 tgatgtggtc tggttgggcg gtcgttctag atcggagtag aattctgttt caaactacct
     1441 ggtggattta ttaattttgg atctgtatgt gtgtgccata catattcata gttacgaatt
     1501 gaagatgatg gatggaaata tcgatctagg ataggtatac atgttgatgc gggttttact
     1561 gatgcatata cagagatgct ttttgttcgc ttggttgtga tgatgtggtg tggttgggcg
     1621 gtcgttcatt cgttctagat cggagtagaa tactgtttca aactacctgg tgtatttatt
     1681 aattttggaa ctgtatgtgt gtgtcataca tcttcatagt tacgagttta agatggatgg
     1741 aaatatcgat ctaggatagg tatacatgtt gatgtgggtt ttactgatgc atatacatga
     1801 tggcatatgc agcatctatt catatgctct aaccttgagt acctatctat tataataaac
     1861 aagtatgttt tataattatt ttgatcttga tatacttgga tgatggcata tgcagcagct
     1921 atatgtggat ttttttagcc ctgccttcat acgctattta tttgcttggt actgtttctt
     1981 ttgtcgatgc tcaccctgtt gtttggtgtt acttctgcag gaatggagaa gaaatactct
     2041 attgggctgg acattggcac caattccgtt ggatgggccg tgatcactga tgattataag
     2101 gtcccctcca agaagttcaa ggttctgggt aataccaaca ggaagagcat aaaaaagaat
     2161 cttatgggcg ctctgctctt tgatagcgga gaaacggcgg aagctacacg gctcaagcgg
     2221 acagcgaggc gccgctatac caggcggaag aaccggatta gataccttca ggaaatcttc
     2281 gcgaacgaga tggccaagct cgatgactca ttcttccagc gccttgagga atcgttcctc
     2341 gttgaggagg acaaaaagaa cgagcgtcac cccatctttg gtaatctcgc ggacgaggtt
     2401 gcataccaca ggaattatcc gaccatctac cacctgagga agaagttggc ggacagcccg
     2461 gagaaggcag acctgcggct catctacctc gcgctggcgc acatcatcaa attccggggg
     2521 cattttttga tcgaagggaa actcaatgct gagaactcgg acgtggcaaa gctcttctat
     2581 cagcttatcc aaacctataa tcagctgttc gaggaatctc cgttggatga gatagaggtt
     2641 gacgctaagg gtatcctctc cgctcgtctt tcgaagtcca aacgcctgga gaaactgatc
     2701 gccgttttcc cgaacgagaa gaagaacggg ctcttcggaa acataatcgc gcttgccctg
     2761 ggactgacgc ccaacttcaa gtccaacttc gacttgacgg aggatgccaa acttcagctt
     2821 tcaaaggaca catatgacga tgatttggac gagttgctcg gccaaattgg cgaccaatac
     2881 gctgacctgt tctctgccgc aaaaaacctg tccgatgcta ttctgctgag cgatattctc
     2941 cggagcaact ccgaggtgac taaggcaccg ttgtccgcca gcatggtgaa acgctacgac
     3001 gagcaccacc aggacctggc tctcctcaag accttggtta ggcaacagtt tcccgagaag
     3061 tacgccgaaa tctttaagga tgacaccaag aacggctatg ccggttacgt tggcatcgga
     3121 atcaagcata ggaagaggac cactaaactc gccacacagg aggaattcta taaatttatc
     3181 aagcctattc tggagaagat ggacggagct gaggagctgc tcgccaagct gaacagggac
     3241 gatctcctga ggaagcagcg gacctttgat aatggctcga ttcctcatca aatccatctg
     3301 aaggagcttc atgccatact gcgcaggcaa gaagagtttt acccatttct gaaggagaat
     3361 cgggagaaga tcgaaaaaat cctgacattc cgcataccct actacgtggg cccgcttgcc
     3421 cggggaaact ctcgttttgc ttggctcacg aggaagagcg aggaggcgat aacgccatgg
     3481 aacttcgagg aggtcgtgga taaaggcgcc agcgcgcaat cgtttattga gcgtatgaca
     3541 aacttcgacg agcagctccc aaacaagaag gtgttgccaa agcacagcct cctgtacgag
     3601 tacttcacgg tttacaatga gctcaccaaa gtcaagtacg ttactgagcg tatgcgtaag
     3661 ccggagttcc tctctgggga gcagaagaag gcaatcgttg acctgctctt caaaacgaac
     3721 cgtaaggtga ccgtcaagca gctgaaggaa gattacttca aaaagatcga atgttttgac
     3781 tccgtggaga ttataggagt tgaggatagg tttaatgcct cactcggcac ctaccatgac
     3841 ttgctcaaga tcatcaaaga caaggatttc ctggacaatg aagagaacga ggatatcctt
     3901 gaggacatcg tgctcacact caccctcttc gaggaccggg agatgatcga ggagcgcctc
     3961 aagacatacg cccacctctt tgacgacaag gtgatgaaac aactcaagcg caggcactac
     4021 acgggttggg gacgcctctc ccgcaagatg attaatggta tcagggacaa acagtccggt
     4081 aagacgattc tcgatttctt gaagtccgat ggtttctcta atcgcaactt catgcagctg
     4141 atccacgacg actcactcac cttcaaggag gagattgaaa aggctcaagt gtccgggcag
     4201 ggagatagcc tccacgagca aatcgcagat ctcgccggat cgcctgcaat taagaagggc
     4261 attcttcaaa ctgtcaaaat cgtcgacgag ctggtcaagg ttatgggcca caagccagaa
     4321 aacatcgtta tcgagatggc tagggagaac cagaccacta ccaagggact ccaacagtcc
     4381 cgggagcgga agaagaggat tgaggagggg atcaaggaac tcgagtctca aattctcaag
     4441 gagaatccgg tggagaacac tcaactccag aacgagaagc tctacctgta ctacctgcag
     4501 aacggcaggg atatgtatgt cgatcaggag ctggacatca acaggctctc cgactacgac
     4561 gtcgaccata tcgtcccgca atctttcatt aaggacgact caatcgataa caaggtcctc
     4621 acgcgctccg tcgagaacag aggtaagtca gacaacgtgc cgtcggagga ggtggtgaag
     4681 aagatgaaaa actactggcg tcaactcctc aacgctaaat tgattacgca gagaaaattc
     4741 gataacttga ccaaagcgga acgcggcggt ctgtcggagg ccgacaaagc cggcttcatt
     4801 aagcggcaac tcgtggagac acgccagatc acaaagcacg tcgccaggat tcttgactcg
     4861 cggatgaata ctaaacgcga caagaacgat aagccaatca gagaagtcaa ggtgattaca
     4921 ctgaagagca aactggtcag cgacttccgc aaggatttcc agctttataa ggtgagggac
     4981 ataaacaatt atcaccacgc ccacgacgcg tacctcaacg cggtggttgg caccgcactc
     5041 attaagaaat acccgaagct cgagtcagag ttcgtctacg gcgactataa agtgtacgac
     5101 gttcggaaaa tgatagcaaa gtccgagcaa gagatcggca aggccacggc caagagattc
     5161 ttctactcca atattatgaa tttctttaag acggaggtta agttggccaa cggagagatc
     5221 cggaagcggc ctctcattga aactaatggc gagacaggcg aggtggtctg gaacaaggaa
     5281 aaggactttg ctaccgtccg caaggtcctc gcgatgccgc aagtgaacat tgtcaaaaag
     5341 acggaagttc agacaggcgg gttctcgaag gagtcaatct tgtcgaagcg tgagtccgcc
     5401 aagctcatcc cacgcaagaa ggggtgggat acgcggaagt atggaggttt cgggtccccc
     5461 actgttgcat actcaattct cgtggtcgcc aaggtggaga agggaaaagc caagaagctc
     5521 aaaagcgtga aggtcctcgt gggtataacg ataatggaaa agggtagcta cgagaaggac
     5581 ccaatcggtt tcctcgaagc caaggggtac aaagatatca aaaaggagct tatattcaaa
     5641 ctgccgaagt actcattgtt tgagctggag aacggcaggc ggcggatgtt ggcctcggcg
     5701 acagaactgc aaaaggcgaa cgagctcgtc ttgcctcagc atctcgttag gcttctctac
     5761 tacacccaaa atatctctgc gactacaggg tctaacaacc tcggttacat cgagcagcat
     5821 agggaggaat tcaaggagat ctttgagaag atcatcgact tctccgagaa gtacatcctt
     5881 aagaacaaag tgaactccaa cttgaagtcg agcttcgacg agcagttcgc tgtttccgat
     5941 tctattctcc tgtcgaactc attcgtgtca cttctgaagt acacgtcgtt cggcgcatct
     6001 ggcggcttta ccttcctcga cctcgacgtg aagcaaggcc ggctccgcta ccaaaccgtg
     6061 accgaggttc tcgacgcgac attgatctac cagtccatta ccggcctgta cgaaacgagg
     6121 acggacctct cacagctcgg aggggactct agagcggacc caaagaagaa gcgcaaggtg
     6181 taggcttgtc aagcagatcg ttcaaacatt tggcaataaa gtttcttaag attgaatcct
     6241 gttgccggtc ttgcgatgat tatcatataa tttctgttga attacgttaa gcatgtaata
     6301 attaacatgt aatgcatgac gttatttatg agatgggttt ttatgattag agtcccgcaa
     6361 ttatacattt aatacgcgat agaaaacaaa atatagcgcg caaactagga taaattatcg
     6421 cgcgcggtgt catctatgtt actagatcga cgctactatt gtcttctgca cgaagtggtt
     6481 taaactatca gtgtttgaca ggatatattg gcgggtaaac ctaagagaaa agagcgttta
     6541 ttagaataat cggatattta aaagggcgtg aaaaggttta tccgttcgtc catttgtatg
     6601 tgcatgccaa ccacagggtt ccccagatca ggcgctggct gctgaacccc cagccggaac
     6661 tgaccccaca aggccctagc gtttgcaatg caccaggtca tcattgaccc aggcgtgttc
     6721 caccaggccg ctgcctcgca actcttcgca ggcttcgccg acctgctcgc gccacttctt
     6781 cacgcgggtg gaatccgatc cgcacatgag gcggaaggtt tccagcttga gcgggtacgg
     6841 ctcccggtgc gagctgaaat agtcgaacat ccgtcgggcc gtcggcgaca gcttgcggta
     6901 cttctcccat atgaatttcg tgtagtggtc gccagcaaac agcacgacga tttcctcgtc
     6961 gatcaggacc tggcaacggg acgttttctt gccacggtcc aggacgcgga agcggtgcag
     7021 cagcgacacc gattccaggt gcccaacgcg gtcggacgtg aagcccatcg ccgtcgcctg
     7081 taggcgcgac aggcattcct cggccttcgt gtaataccgg ccattgatcg accagcccag
     7141 gtcctggcaa agctcgtaga acgtgaaggt gatcggctcg ccgatagggg tgcgcttcgc
     7201 gtactccaac acctgctgcc acaccagttc gtcatcgtcg gcccgcagct cgacgccggt
     7261 gtaggtgatc ttcacgtcct tgttgacgtg gaaaatgacc ttgttttgca gcgcctcgcg
     7321 cgggattttc ttgttgcgcg tggtgaacag ggcagagcgg gccgtgtcgt ttggcatcgc
     7381 tcgcatcgtg tccggccacg gcgcaatatc gaacaaggaa agctgcattt ccttgatctg
     7441 ctgcttcgtg tgtttcagca acgcggcctg cttggcctcg ctgacctgtt ttgccaggtc
     7501 ctcgccggcg gtttttcgct tcttggtcgt catagttcct cgcgtgtcga tggtcatcga
     7561 cttcgccaaa cctgccgcct cctgttcaag acgacgcgaa cgctccacgg cggccgatgg
     7621 cgcgggcagg gcagggggag ccagttgcac gctgtcgcgc tcgatcttgg ccgtagcttg
     7681 ctggaccatc gagccgacgg actggaaggt ttcgcggggc gcacgcatga cggtgcggct
     7741 tgcgatggtt tcggcatcct cggcggaaaa ccccgcgtcg atcagttctt gcctgtatgc
     7801 cttccggtca aacgtccgat tcattcaccc tccttgcggg attgccccga ctcacgccgg
     7861 ggcaatgtgc ccttattcct gatttgaccc gcctggtgcc ttggtgtcca gataatccac
     7921 cttatcggca atgaagtcgg tcccgtagac cgtctggccg tccttctcgt acttggtatt
     7981 ccgaatcttg ccctgcacga ataccagcga ccccttgccc aaatacttgc cgtgggcctc
     8041 ggcctgagag ccaaaacact tgatgcggaa gaagtcggtg cgctcctgct tgtcgccggc
     8101 atcgttgcgc cacatctagg atctgccagg aaccgtaaaa aggccgcgtt gctggcgttt
     8161 ttccataggc tccgcccccc tgacgagcat cacaaaaatc gacgctcaag tcagaggtgg
     8221 cgaaacccga caggactata aagataccag gcgtttcccc ctggaagctc cctcgtgcgc
     8281 tctcctgttc cgaccctgcc gcttaccgga tacctgtccg cctttctccc ttcgggaagc
     8341 gtggcgcttt ctcatagctc acgctgtagg tatctcagtt cggtgtaggt cgttcgctcc
     8401 aagctgggct gtgtgcacga accccccgtt cagcccgacc gctgcgcctt atccggtaac
     8461 tatcgtcttg agtccaaccc ggtaagacac gacttatcgc cactggcagc agccactggt
     8521 aacaggatta gcagagcgag gtatgtaggc ggtgctacag agttcttgaa gtggtggcct
     8581 aactacggct acactagaag aacagtattt ggtatctgcg ctctgctgaa gccagttacc
     8641 ttcggaaaaa gagttggtag ctcttgatcc ggcaaacaaa ccaccgctgg tagcggtggt
     8701 ttttttgttt gcaagcagca gattacgcgc agaaaaaaag gatctcaaga agatcctttg
     8761 atcttttcta cggggtctga cgctcagtgg aacgaaaact cacgttaagg gattttggtc
     8821 atgagattat caaaaaggat cttcacctag atccttttaa attaaaaatg aagttttaaa
     8881 tcaatctaaa gtatatatga gtaaacttgg tctgacagtt accaatgctt aatcagtgag
     8941 gcacctatct cagcgatctg tctatttcgt tcatccatag ttgcctgact ccccgtcgtg
     9001 tagataacta cgatacggga gggcttacca tctggcccca gtgctgcaat gataccgcga
     9061 gaaccacgct caccggctcc agatttatca gcaataaacc agccagccgg aagggccgag
     9121 cgcagaagtg gtcctgcaac tttatccgcc tccatccagt ctattaattg ttgccgggaa
     9181 gctagagtaa gtagttcgcc agttaatagt ttgcgcaacg ttgttgccat tgctacaggc
     9241 atcgtggtgt cacgctcgtc gtttggtatg gcttcattca gctccggttc ccaacgatca
     9301 aggcgagtta catgatcccc catgttgtgc aaaaaagcgg ttagctcctt cggtcctccg
     9361 atcgttgtca gaagtaagtt ggccgcagtg ttatcactca tggttatggc agcactgcat
     9421 aattctctta ctgtcatgcc atccgtaaga tgcttttctg tgactggtga gtactcaacc
     9481 aagtcattct gagaatagtg tatgcggcga ccgagttgct cttgcccggc gtcaatacgg
     9541 gataataccg cgccacatag cagaacttta aaagtgctca tcattggaaa acgttcttcg
     9601 gggcgaaaac tctcaaggat cttaccgctg ttgagatcca gttcgatgta acccactcgt
     9661 gcacccaact gatcttcagc atcttttact ttcaccagcg tttctgggtg agcaaaaaca
     9721 ggaaggcaaa atgccgcaaa aaagggaata agggcgacac ggaaatgttg aatactcata
     9781 ctcttccttt ttcaatatta ttgaagcatt tatcaaggtt attgtctcat gagcggatac
     9841 atatttgaat gtatttagaa aaataaacaa ataggggttc cgcgcacgaa ttggccagcg
     9901 ctgccatttt tggggtgagg ccgttcgcgg ccgaggggcg cagcccctgg ggggatggga
     9961 ggcccgcgtt agcgggccgg gagggttcga gaaggggggg cacccccctt cggcgtgcgc
    10021 ggtcacgcgc acagggcgca gccctggtta aaaacaaggt ttataaatat tggtttaaaa
    10081 gcaggttaaa agacaggtta gcggtggccg aaaaacgggc ggaaaccctt gcaaatgctg
    10141 gattttctgc ctgtggacag cccctcaaat gtcaataggt gcgcccctca tctgtcagca
    10201 ctctgcccct caagtgtcaa ggatcgcgcc cctcatctgt cagtagtcgc gcccctcaag
    10261 tgtcaatacc gcagggcact tatccccagg cttgtccaca tcatctgtgg gaaactcgcg
    10321 taaaatcagg cgttttcgcc gatttgcgag gctggccagc tccacgtcgc cggccgaaat
    10381 cgagcctgcc cctcatctgt caacgccgcg ccgggtgagt cggcccctca agtgtcaacg
    10441 tccgcccctc atctgtcagt gagggccaag ttttccgcga ggtatccaca acgccggcgg
    10501 ccgcggtgtc tcgcacacgg cttcgacggc gtttctggcg cgtttgcagg gccatagacg
    10561 gccgccagcc cagcggcgag ggcaaccagc ccggtgagcg tcgcaaagga gatcctgatc
    10621 tgactgatgg gctgcctgta tcgagtggtg attttgtgcc gagctgccgg tcggggagct
    10681 gttggctggc tggtggcagg atatattgtg gtgtaaacaa attgacgctt agacaactta
    10741 ataacacatt gcggacgttt ttaatgtact ggggtggatg cagtgggccc cac
//
