# Supplementary material for: A modular cloning toolkit for genome editing in plants
Source: bioRxiv preprint, doi:10.1101/738021, version 3 (2019-10-23)
Supplement: GenBank DNA construct files [file 738021_file06.zip › pFH82.gb]

LOCUS       pFH82                  13823 bp    DNA     circular UNA 30-APR-2019
DEFINITION  Level1 ZmUBIp::enCas9-PolI3M-TBD (wheat optimized):NOSt (Position
            2).
ACCESSION   urn.local...5u-aesjz9o
VERSION     urn.local...5u-aesjz9o
KEYWORDS    .
SOURCE      
  ORGANISM  
            .
FEATURES             Location/Qualifiers
     misc_feature    6..11
                     /Recognition_pattern="GAAGAC(2/6)"
                     /annotation_group="GAAGAC"
                     /label="BpiI"
                     /note="Geneious type: restriction site"
     promoter        34..928
                     /label="UBIQUITIN upstream Promoter region (Zea mays)"
     5'_UTR          929..1010
                     /modified_by="hahnf"
                     /label="UBIQUITIN Untranslated Exon 1 /5' UTR (Zea mays)"
     5'_UTR          929
                     /label="Start of transcription"
     misc._feature   1009..1012
                     /label="donor splice"
     intron          1011..2020
                     /label="UBIQUITIN intron (Zea mays)"
     misc._feature   2018..2021
                     /label="acceptor splice"
     5'_UTR          2021..2022
                     /label="UBIQUITIN Untranslated Exon 2/5' UTR (Zea mays)"
     sig_peptide     2023..2049
                     /created_by="hahnf"
                     /modified_by="hahnf"
                     /label="SV40 NLS"
     CDS             2023..9210
                     /created_by="hahnf"
                     /label="enCas9-PolI3M-TBD"
     Misc._Feature   2023..2025
                     /label="native start of translation"
     CDS             2050..6153
                     /created_by="hahnf"
                     /label="enCas9"
     Linker          6154..6222
                     /created_by="hahnf"
                     /label="Linker peptide"
     CDS             6223..9210
                     /created_by="hahnf"
                     /label="PolI3M-TBD"
     Stop_codon      9211..9213
                     /created_by="hahnf"
                     /Stop_codon
                     /label="Stop"
     terminator      9218..9480
                     /vntifkey=43
                     /label="NOSt"
     misc_feature    complement(9491..9496)
                     /Recognition_pattern="GAAGAC(2/6)"
                     /annotation_group="GAAGAC"
                     /label="BpiI"
                     /note="Geneious type: restriction site"
     Misc._feature   complement(9512..9639)
                     /label="RB short"
     rep_origin      complement(11175..11789)
                     /modified_by="hahnf"
                     /Transferred_From="pFH13, pFH14, pFH15, pFH16, pFH17,
                     pFH18 , pFH19, pFH20, pFH21, pFH22, pFH32, pFH45, pFH46,
                     pFH47, pFH48, pFH55 , pFH76, pFH77, pFH78, pFH79, pFH91 ,
                     pFH92"
                     /Transferred_Similarity="99.84%"
                     /label="rep (pMB1)"
     CDS             complement(11952..12809)
                     /label="AmpR"
     Misc._feature   13654..13801
                     /label="LB"
ORIGIN      
        1 tctgtgaaga caagcaagaa ttcaagcttg gaggtgcagc gtgacccggt cgtgcccctc
       61 tctagagata atgagcattg catgtctaag ttataaaaaa ttaccacata ttttttttgt
      121 cacacttgtt tgaagtgcag tttatctatc tttatacata tatttaaact ttactctacg
      181 aataatataa tctatagtac tacaataata tcagtgtttt agagaatcat ataaatgaac
      241 agttagacat ggtctaaagg acaattgagt attttgacaa caggactcta cagttttatc
      301 tttttagtgt gcatgtgttc tccttttttt ttgcaaatag cttcacctat ataatacttc
      361 atccatttta ttagtacatc catttagggt ttagggttaa tggtttttat agactaattt
      421 ttttagtaca tctattttat tctattttag cctctaaatt aagaaaacta aaactctatt
      481 ttagtttttt tatttaataa tttagatata aaatagaata aaataaagtg actaaaaatt
      541 aaacaaatac cctttaagaa attaaaaaaa ctaaggaaac atttttcttg tttcgagtag
      601 ataatgccag cctgttaaac gccgtcgacg agtctaacgg acaccaacca gcgaaccagc
      661 agcgtcgcgt cgggccaagc gaagcagacg gcacggcatc tctgtcgctg cctctggacc
      721 cctctcgaga gttccgctcc accgttggac ttgctccgct gtcggcatcc agaaattgcg
      781 tggcggagcg gcagacgtga gccggcacgg caggcggcct cctcctcctc tcacggcacg
      841 gcagctacgg gggattcctt tcccaccgct ccttcgcttt cccttcctcg cccgccgtaa
      901 taaatagaca ccccctccac accctctttc cccaacctcg tgttgttcgg agcgcacaca
      961 cacacaacca gatctccccc aaatccaccc gtcggcacct ccgcttcaag gtacgccgct
     1021 cgtcctcccc ccccccccct ctctaccttc tctagatcgg cgttccggtc catggttagg
     1081 gcccggtagt tctacttctg ttcatgtttg tgttagatcc gtgtttgtgt tagatccgtg
     1141 ctgctagcgt tcgtacacgg atgcgacctg tacgtcagac acgttctgat tgctaacttg
     1201 ccagtgtttc tctttgggga atcctgggat ggctctagcc gttccgcaga cgggatcgat
     1261 ttcatgattt tttttgtttc gttgcatagg gtttggtttg cccttttcct ttatttcaat
     1321 atatgccgtg cacttgtttg tcgggtcatc ttttcatgct tttttttgtc ttggttgtga
     1381 tgatgtggtc tggttgggcg gtcgttctag atcggagtag aattctgttt caaactacct
     1441 ggtggattta ttaattttgg atctgtatgt gtgtgccata catattcata gttacgaatt
     1501 gaagatgatg gatggaaata tcgatctagg ataggtatac atgttgatgc gggttttact
     1561 gatgcatata cagagatgct ttttgttcgc ttggttgtga tgatgtggtg tggttgggcg
     1621 gtcgttcatt cgttctagat cggagtagaa tactgtttca aactacctgg tgtatttatt
     1681 aattttggaa ctgtatgtgt gtgtcataca tcttcatagt tacgagttta agatggatgg
     1741 aaatatcgat ctaggatagg tatacatgtt gatgtgggtt ttactgatgc atatacatga
     1801 tggcatatgc agcatctatt catatgctct aaccttgagt acctatctat tataataaac
     1861 aagtatgttt tataattatt ttgatcttga tatacttgga tgatggcata tgcagcagct
     1921 atatgtggat ttttttagcc ctgccttcat acgctattta tttgcttggt actgtttctt
     1981 ttgtcgatgc tcaccctgtt gtttggtgtt acttctgcag gaatggcccc aaagaagaag
     2041 cgcaaggtga tggataagaa atactcaatt ggtttggcaa ttggcacaaa ctcggtgggc
     2101 tgggccgtga ttactgacga atacaaggtg ccatcaaaga agttcaaggt gctcggcaat
     2161 actgaccgcc actctatcaa gaagaatctc atcggcgcat tgctcttcga ttcgggcgag
     2221 acagcagagg ctactaggct gaagaggacc gcaaggcgca ggtacacccg ccgcaagaat
     2281 cgcatatgct accttcaaga gatcttctca aacgagatgg ccaaggtgga cgactccttc
     2341 ttccataggc tcgaagagtc ctttctggtt gaagaggata agaagcacga gaggcatcct
     2401 atattcggca acatcgtgga cgaggtggcc tatcatgaga agtaccctac gatctaccat
     2461 ctccgcaaga agctggttga cagcaccgat aaagccgatt tgcgcctgat ctacctggca
     2521 ctcgcacata tgatcaagtt ccgcgggcat ttccttatcg agggagatct caaccccgat
     2581 aactccgacg tggacaagct cttcattcag cttgtgcaaa cctataatca gctgttcgag
     2641 gagaatccaa tcaacgcgtc tggtgttgat gcaaaggcga tcctgtccgc gcgcctgtca
     2701 aaatcacgcc ggctggaaaa cttgattgcg caacttccag gtgagaagaa gaacggtttg
     2761 ttcggcaatt tgatcgcact cagcctcgga ctgaccccca acttcaagtc caacttcgat
     2821 ctggccgagg acgccaaact ccagctttcc aaggacacct acgatgatga cctcgataac
     2881 cttttggctc agattgggga ccagtacgca gatctgttcc ttgcggcgaa gaatctctca
     2941 gacgccatcc tgctttccga tatcctgagg gtcaacaccg agatcaccaa ggcgccgctg
     3001 tccgcatcca tgatcaagcg ctacgatgaa caccaccagg atctcaccct cctcaaggcc
     3061 ctggtgcgcc agcaattgcc tgaaaagtac aaggagatct ttttcgatca gtccaagaat
     3121 ggctacgcgg gctacattga cggcggagcg agccaagagg aattctataa gttcatcaag
     3181 ccgattcttg agaagatgga tggcaccgag gagcttttgg tcaaactgaa cagagaggac
     3241 ttgttgagaa agcagagaac cttcgacaat ggctctatcc cccatcaaat tcacctcgga
     3301 gagctgcacg caatcctccg tcgccaggag gacttctatc cattccttaa agataacagg
     3361 gaaaaaatcg aaaagatcct cacgttccgc attccatact acgtgggtcc actcgcgcgg
     3421 ggtaatagca gatttgcgtg gatgacccgg aagtcggaag agacaatcac tccatggaat
     3481 ttcgaggagg ttgtcgataa gggtgcgagc gcccaatcct ttattgaacg tatgaccaac
     3541 ttcgacaaga accttcccaa cgaaaaagtg ctcccaaagc attccctgtt gtatgagtac
     3601 ttcaccgttt ataatgaatt gaccaaagtt aaatacgtca cggagggcat gcggaagccg
     3661 gctttcctct cgggagagca aaagaaggca attgtcgatc tgcttttcaa aacgaaccgt
     3721 aaagtcaccg tgaagcaact caaagaggac tatttcaaga agatcgaatg cttcgactcg
     3781 gtcgaaatta gcggtgtcga ggatcggttc aacgcctcgc tgggcactta ccacgatctc
     3841 ttgaagatca taaaggacaa ggacttcctg gataacgagg agaacgagga tattttggaa
     3901 gatatagtgt tgacgctgac cctttttgag gatcgcgaaa tgatagaaga aagacttaag
     3961 acatacgccc accttttcga cgacaaggtt atgaaacaac ttaagcggag gaggtacacc
     4021 ggttggggga gactgtctcg taagttgatc aatggcattc gcgacaagca atccggcaag
     4081 accatcctgg actttttgaa gtccgacggt tttgcgaatc gcaattttat gcaactgatc
     4141 cacgacgact cactcacttt caaagaggac attcaaaaag cgcaagtttc aggccaaggc
     4201 gactcacttc atgagcacat agcaaatctt gcaggctcac cagccatcaa aaaaggcatt
     4261 ctgcaaactg tcaaggtggt tgacgagctc gtcaaggtta tgggccggca taagcccgaa
     4321 aacatcgtta tcgagatggc gcgggagaat cagaccactc aaaaggggca gaagaactcc
     4381 agagaacgga tgaagcgtat agaggaaggg atcaaggagc tgggttccca gattctcaag
     4441 gagcatccag ttgagaacac acaactccag aatgagaagc tctatttgta ctacctgcaa
     4501 aacggcaggg acatgtacgt tgaccaggaa ctggacatta accgcttgtc agattacgac
     4561 gttgaccaca tcgtgcccca gagctttctc gcggatgatt caatcgataa caaggtgctg
     4621 acccgcagcg acaagaaccg tggtaagagc gataatgtgc cctcagaaga agtcgttaag
     4681 aagatgaaaa attactggag gcaactcctg aacgctaagt tgatcacgca acgtaagttc
     4741 gacaacctga ccaaggccga gaggggcggc ctgtccgagc ttgacaaagc tggttttata
     4801 aagcgccagt tggtggagac tcgccaaata acaaagcacg tggcacaaat ccttgactcc
     4861 aggatgaata ccaagtacga cgagaacgac aagctgatcc gcgaggtcaa agtgataact
     4921 cttaagtcga agctggtgtc tgacttccgg aaggacttcc agttttataa ggtgagggag
     4981 atcaacaact accatcacgc ccacgatgca tacctgaacg cggttgtggg cactgccctg
     5041 atcaagaaat atccagccct cgaatctgag ttcgtctacg gcgactacaa agtttacgac
     5101 gtcaggaaga tgatcgcgaa gtctgaacaa gagatcggca aggcgaccgc taagtatttc
     5161 ttttactcga acatcatgaa cttcttcaag accgaaatta cactggcgaa cggcgagatt
     5221 cgcaaggccc cactcatcga aaccaacggt gagacaggtg agatcgtctg ggataagggc
     5281 agggacttcg cgaccgtgag gaaggtcctg tccatgccac aagtgaacat agtgaagaaa
     5341 accgaggtgc aaacaggagg gttctcaaag gagagcattc tccctaagcg gaattccgac
     5401 aagctgattg cccggaagaa ggactgggat cccaagaaat atggaggttt cgactccccg
     5461 acggtggcgt attctgtcct cgtcgtggcc aaggttgaga aaggaaagag caagaagctc
     5521 aagagcgtca aggagctcct cgggatcacc attatggagc ggtcatcatt cgaaaagaac
     5581 ccgatcgatt ttctggaagc caagggctac aaggaggtca agaaggatct cataattaag
     5641 ctcccaaagt actccctgtt cgagcttgaa aacgggcgga agcgcatgct ggcctccgcc
     5701 ggagagctcc agaagggaaa cgagctcgcc ctgccttcta aatacgtcaa ctttctgtat
     5761 cttgcctcac actacgagaa gctgaagggc tcaccggagg ataacgagca aaagcagctt
     5821 tttgttgaac agcacaagca ctaccttgac gagatcattg agcaaatttc ggagttcagc
     5881 aagagagtca tcctcgcaga cgccaatctt gacaaggttc tgtcagcgta taacaagcac
     5941 agagacaagc cgatacgtga gcaagctgag aacataattc acctcttcac gcttactaat
     6001 ttgggggctc cggcggcctt taagtacttc gacactacca tagacaggaa aagatacacc
     6061 tctaccaagg aggtccttga cgctacactt atccaccaat caatcacggg gttgtacgag
     6121 actcggatcg accttagcca gttgggcggc gatggcagct ccgaaacgcc tggaacgtcc
     6181 gagagcgcca cccccgaagg cgggtccgga ggatccgggt ccgtccagat cccccagaac
     6241 ccgctgatac tcgtggacgg aagctcgtac ctgtacaggg cataccatgc gtttccacca
     6301 cttacgaact ctgctggcga accaacaggg gccatgtatg gcgtcttgaa tatgctccgg
     6361 tccctgatca tgcaatacaa gccaacccat gcagctgtgg tgttcgacgc gaaaggcaag
     6421 actttccggg acgaactctt tgagcattat aagagccata gaccacccat gccggacgat
     6481 ctgcgcgccc agatagagcc actgcacgcc atggttaagg cgatgggcct tccccttctc
     6541 gcggttagcg gggtggaggc agacgacgtc attggaacgc tcgctagaga ggccgaaaag
     6601 gccggcaggc cggttctcat cagcactggg gataaggata tggctcagct cgtgacacca
     6661 aacataactc tgatcaacac catgaccaac actatcctcg gtccagaaga agttgtgaat
     6721 aagtacggcg tcccgcctga gctcatcatt gacttccttg cgctcatggg agactcatcg
     6781 gacaatatac ccggcgtgcc gggagtcggt gaaaagaccg cccaagcgct cttgcaggga
     6841 ttgggggggc tggacacctt gtacgcggag ccagagaaga tcgcaggttt gtcgttccgc
     6901 ggcgccaaga ccatggcggc caagcttgaa cagaataagg aggtggccta tctctcctat
     6961 caactcgcca cgataaagac cgacgtcgag ctcgagctca cctgtgagca actcgaggtt
     7021 cagcaaccgg cggccgagga gctgctcggc ctgtttaaga agtacgagtt caagcgctgg
     7081 acagcggatg ttgaggcagg caaatggctt caggctaagg gagctaagcc cgcggccaag
     7141 ccacaagaaa cttccgtggc cgacgaagcg ccggaggtca ctgcgaccgt gatatcgtac
     7201 gacaattacg tcacgattct tgatgaggag acactcaagg cgtggattgc aaagttggag
     7261 aaggccccgg tgtttgcatt tgatactgaa accgactctc tggacaatat ttcggcgaac
     7321 ctcgtcggac tgtcgtttgc aattgagccg ggcgtggctg cgtacatccc agtggcgcat
     7381 gactatttgg acgcccccga tcaaatcagc cgggaaagag cgcttgaact cctcaagcca
     7441 cttctcgagg atgagaaagc cctgaaggtg gggcaaaatc tcaagtacgc ccgtgggatc
     7501 ttggccaact acggcatcga gctccgcggg atcgcattcg acaccatgtt ggagtcctac
     7561 attctcaact ccgttgcggg caggcatgat atggactccc tggccgaaag atggctgaag
     7621 cacaagacga tcacattcga agagattgca ggcaaaggca agaaccagtt gacttttaac
     7681 caaatcgctc tggaggaggc gggccggtac gccgcagagg acgctgatgt gacccttcaa
     7741 ctccacctca agatgtggcc ggacctccaa aagcataagg ggccattgaa cgtgttcgag
     7801 aacattgaaa tgccgcttgt tccagtgctc agcaggattg agcgcaacgg ggttaaaatt
     7861 gaccccaagg tgcttcacaa tcactccgaa gagctgaccc ttcggctggc agagcttgaa
     7921 aaaaaagcca ctgagacatt tggctcctgg tatcaaccga agggcggcac agaaatgttc
     7981 tgccaccccc ggacggggaa gccgctgcca aagtacccac ggatcaagac tcccaaagtt
     8041 ggcgggatct ttaagaagcc gaagaacaag gcccagcgcg agggtcgtga gccttgcgaa
     8101 ttggacactc gtgagtacgt tgcaggcgcc ccatacacgc ccgtcgagca cgtcgttttt
     8161 aacttgtcat ccaccaagca gctgcagacc atcctcttcg agaagcaggg aattaagccg
     8221 ctcaagaaaa cgcccggcgg cgccccgtcc acttctgagg aagtcctgga ggagcttgcc
     8281 ctggactacc cactcccgaa ggtgatcttg gagtacaggg gactcgccaa attgaagagc
     8341 acctacacgg acaagctccc tctcatgatc aatcctaaaa cgggccgcgt ccatacgagc
     8401 taccaccaag cagtgaccgc gacaggaagg ctgtcgtcaa ctgatccaaa tcttcaaaat
     8461 atcccagtca gaaacgagga aggacggaga atccggcagg cgttcattgc tccggaggat
     8521 tacgtcatcg tttctgcaga ctactctcaa aatgagctga ggatcatggc tcatttgtcc
     8581 cgcgacaagg gcctgctgac ggccttcgcg gagggcaagg acatccaccg tgccaccgcc
     8641 gcagaggttt tcggcctccc cttggagaca gtgacatcag agcaacgccg gtcggccaag
     8701 cgtattaatt tcggcctgat atacggcatg tccgcctttg gcctcgctcg gcagctcaac
     8761 ataccaagga aggaggccca gaagtacatg gacttgtatt tcgaacgtta ccccggcgtc
     8821 ctcgagtata tggagcgtac tcgggcccaa gctaaggagc aggggtatgt cgagacactg
     8881 gatgggcgtc gcctctatct gcccgacatc aagtcatcaa atggcgcccg tagagcggcg
     8941 gccgaacgtg cagccatcaa cgcacctatg caaggaactg ccgcggatat aattaaacgg
     9001 gcaatgatcg ccgtcgatgc ctggctccaa gcggagcaac caagggttag gatgatcatg
     9061 caggtccacg atgagcttgt ctttgaggtc cacaaggatg atgtcgacgc agtcgccaag
     9121 cagattcacc agttgatgga gaattgcacc cgcctggacg tccccctcct ggtcgaggtg
     9181 gggtcgggcg agaactggga tcaggcgcat tgagcttgtc aagcagatcg ttcaaacatt
     9241 tggcaataaa gtttcttaag attgaatcct gttgccggtc ttgcgatgat tatcatataa
     9301 tttctgttga attacgttaa gcatgtaata attaacatgt aatgcatgac gttatttatg
     9361 agatgggttt ttatgattag agtcccgcaa ttatacattt aatacgcgat agaaaacaaa
     9421 atatagcgcg caaactagga taaattatcg cgcgcggtgt catctatgtt actagatcga
     9481 cgctactatt gtcttctgca cgaagtggtt taaactatca gtgtttgaca ggatatattg
     9541 gcgggtaaac ctaagagaaa agagcgttta ttagaataat cggatattta aaagggcgtg
     9601 aaaaggttta tccgttcgtc catttgtatg tgcatgccaa ccacagggtt ccccagatca
     9661 ggcgctggct gctgaacccc cagccggaac tgaccccaca aggccctagc gtttgcaatg
     9721 caccaggtca tcattgaccc aggcgtgttc caccaggccg ctgcctcgca actcttcgca
     9781 ggcttcgccg acctgctcgc gccacttctt cacgcgggtg gaatccgatc cgcacatgag
     9841 gcggaaggtt tccagcttga gcgggtacgg ctcccggtgc gagctgaaat agtcgaacat
     9901 ccgtcgggcc gtcggcgaca gcttgcggta cttctcccat atgaatttcg tgtagtggtc
     9961 gccagcaaac agcacgacga tttcctcgtc gatcaggacc tggcaacggg acgttttctt
    10021 gccacggtcc aggacgcgga agcggtgcag cagcgacacc gattccaggt gcccaacgcg
    10081 gtcggacgtg aagcccatcg ccgtcgcctg taggcgcgac aggcattcct cggccttcgt
    10141 gtaataccgg ccattgatcg accagcccag gtcctggcaa agctcgtaga acgtgaaggt
    10201 gatcggctcg ccgatagggg tgcgcttcgc gtactccaac acctgctgcc acaccagttc
    10261 gtcatcgtcg gcccgcagct cgacgccggt gtaggtgatc ttcacgtcct tgttgacgtg
    10321 gaaaatgacc ttgttttgca gcgcctcgcg cgggattttc ttgttgcgcg tggtgaacag
    10381 ggcagagcgg gccgtgtcgt ttggcatcgc tcgcatcgtg tccggccacg gcgcaatatc
    10441 gaacaaggaa agctgcattt ccttgatctg ctgcttcgtg tgtttcagca acgcggcctg
    10501 cttggcctcg ctgacctgtt ttgccaggtc ctcgccggcg gtttttcgct tcttggtcgt
    10561 catagttcct cgcgtgtcga tggtcatcga cttcgccaaa cctgccgcct cctgttcaag
    10621 acgacgcgaa cgctccacgg cggccgatgg cgcgggcagg gcagggggag ccagttgcac
    10681 gctgtcgcgc tcgatcttgg ccgtagcttg ctggaccatc gagccgacgg actggaaggt
    10741 ttcgcggggc gcacgcatga cggtgcggct tgcgatggtt tcggcatcct cggcggaaaa
    10801 ccccgcgtcg atcagttctt gcctgtatgc cttccggtca aacgtccgat tcattcaccc
    10861 tccttgcggg attgccccga ctcacgccgg ggcaatgtgc ccttattcct gatttgaccc
    10921 gcctggtgcc ttggtgtcca gataatccac cttatcggca atgaagtcgg tcccgtagac
    10981 cgtctggccg tccttctcgt acttggtatt ccgaatcttg ccctgcacga ataccagcga
    11041 ccccttgccc aaatacttgc cgtgggcctc ggcctgagag ccaaaacact tgatgcggaa
    11101 gaagtcggtg cgctcctgct tgtcgccggc atcgttgcgc cacatctagg atctgccagg
    11161 aaccgtaaaa aggccgcgtt gctggcgttt ttccataggc tccgcccccc tgacgagcat
    11221 cacaaaaatc gacgctcaag tcagaggtgg cgaaacccga caggactata aagataccag
    11281 gcgtttcccc ctggaagctc cctcgtgcgc tctcctgttc cgaccctgcc gcttaccgga
    11341 tacctgtccg cctttctccc ttcgggaagc gtggcgcttt ctcatagctc acgctgtagg
    11401 tatctcagtt cggtgtaggt cgttcgctcc aagctgggct gtgtgcacga accccccgtt
    11461 cagcccgacc gctgcgcctt atccggtaac tatcgtcttg agtccaaccc ggtaagacac
    11521 gacttatcgc cactggcagc agccactggt aacaggatta gcagagcgag gtatgtaggc
    11581 ggtgctacag agttcttgaa gtggtggcct aactacggct acactagaag aacagtattt
    11641 ggtatctgcg ctctgctgaa gccagttacc ttcggaaaaa gagttggtag ctcttgatcc
    11701 ggcaaacaaa ccaccgctgg tagcggtggt ttttttgttt gcaagcagca gattacgcgc
    11761 agaaaaaaag gatctcaaga agatcctttg atcttttcta cggggtctga cgctcagtgg
    11821 aacgaaaact cacgttaagg gattttggtc atgagattat caaaaaggat cttcacctag
    11881 atccttttaa attaaaaatg aagttttaaa tcaatctaaa gtatatatga gtaaacttgg
    11941 tctgacagtt accaatgctt aatcagtgag gcacctatct cagcgatctg tctatttcgt
    12001 tcatccatag ttgcctgact ccccgtcgtg tagataacta cgatacggga gggcttacca
    12061 tctggcccca gtgctgcaat gataccgcga gaaccacgct caccggctcc agatttatca
    12121 gcaataaacc agccagccgg aagggccgag cgcagaagtg gtcctgcaac tttatccgcc
    12181 tccatccagt ctattaattg ttgccgggaa gctagagtaa gtagttcgcc agttaatagt
    12241 ttgcgcaacg ttgttgccat tgctacaggc atcgtggtgt cacgctcgtc gtttggtatg
    12301 gcttcattca gctccggttc ccaacgatca aggcgagtta catgatcccc catgttgtgc
    12361 aaaaaagcgg ttagctcctt cggtcctccg atcgttgtca gaagtaagtt ggccgcagtg
    12421 ttatcactca tggttatggc agcactgcat aattctctta ctgtcatgcc atccgtaaga
    12481 tgcttttctg tgactggtga gtactcaacc aagtcattct gagaatagtg tatgcggcga
    12541 ccgagttgct cttgcccggc gtcaatacgg gataataccg cgccacatag cagaacttta
    12601 aaagtgctca tcattggaaa acgttcttcg gggcgaaaac tctcaaggat cttaccgctg
    12661 ttgagatcca gttcgatgta acccactcgt gcacccaact gatcttcagc atcttttact
    12721 ttcaccagcg tttctgggtg agcaaaaaca ggaaggcaaa atgccgcaaa aaagggaata
    12781 agggcgacac ggaaatgttg aatactcata ctcttccttt ttcaatatta ttgaagcatt
    12841 tatcaaggtt attgtctcat gagcggatac atatttgaat gtatttagaa aaataaacaa
    12901 ataggggttc cgcgcacgaa ttggccagcg ctgccatttt tggggtgagg ccgttcgcgg
    12961 ccgaggggcg cagcccctgg ggggatggga ggcccgcgtt agcgggccgg gagggttcga
    13021 gaaggggggg cacccccctt cggcgtgcgc ggtcacgcgc acagggcgca gccctggtta
    13081 aaaacaaggt ttataaatat tggtttaaaa gcaggttaaa agacaggtta gcggtggccg
    13141 aaaaacgggc ggaaaccctt gcaaatgctg gattttctgc ctgtggacag cccctcaaat
    13201 gtcaataggt gcgcccctca tctgtcagca ctctgcccct caagtgtcaa ggatcgcgcc
    13261 cctcatctgt cagtagtcgc gcccctcaag tgtcaatacc gcagggcact tatccccagg
    13321 cttgtccaca tcatctgtgg gaaactcgcg taaaatcagg cgttttcgcc gatttgcgag
    13381 gctggccagc tccacgtcgc cggccgaaat cgagcctgcc cctcatctgt caacgccgcg
    13441 ccgggtgagt cggcccctca agtgtcaacg tccgcccctc atctgtcagt gagggccaag
    13501 ttttccgcga ggtatccaca acgccggcgg ccgcggtgtc tcgcacacgg cttcgacggc
    13561 gtttctggcg cgtttgcagg gccatagacg gccgccagcc cagcggcgag ggcaaccagc
    13621 ccggtgagcg tcgcaaagga gatcctgatc tgactgatgg gctgcctgta tcgagtggtg
    13681 attttgtgcc gagctgccgg tcggggagct gttggctggc tggtggcagg atatattgtg
    13741 gtgtaaacaa attgacgctt agacaactta ataacacatt gcggacgttt ttaatgtact
    13801 ggggtggatg cagtgggccc cac
//
