# Supplementary material for: A modular cloning toolkit for genome editing in plants
Source: bioRxiv preprint, doi:10.1101/738021, version 3 (2019-10-23)
Supplement: GenBank DNA construct files [file 738021_file06.zip › pFH83.gb]

LOCUS       pFH83                  13616 bp    DNA     circular UNA 30-APR-2019
DEFINITION  Level1 ZmUBIp::enCas9-PolI5M:NOSt (Position 2).
ACCESSION   urn.local...t0-aet6me4
VERSION     urn.local...t0-aet6me4
KEYWORDS    .
SOURCE      
  ORGANISM  
            .
FEATURES             Location/Qualifiers
     misc_feature    6..11
                     /Recognition_pattern="GAAGAC(2/6)"
                     /annotation_group="GAAGAC"
                     /label="BpiI"
                     /note="Geneious type: restriction site"
     ligation        30..33
                     /label="Ligation"
     promoter        34..928
                     /modified_by="hahnf"
                     /label="UBIQUITIN upstream Promoter region (Zea mays)"
     5'_UTR          929..1010
                     /modified_by="hahnf"
                     /label="UBIQUITIN Untranslated Exon 1 /5' UTR (Zea mays)"
     5'_UTR          929
                     /label="Start of transcription"
     misc._feature   1009..1012
                     /label="donor splice"
     intron          1011..2020
                     /modified_by="hahnf"
                     /label="UBIQUITIN intron (Zea mays)"
     misc._feature   2018..2021
                     /label="acceptor splice"
     5'_UTR          2021..2022
                     /modified_by="hahnf"
                     /label="UBIQUITIN Untranslated Exon 2/5' UTR (Zea mays)"
     ligation        2022..2025
                     /label="Ligation"
     sig_peptide     2023..2049
                     /created_by="hahnf"
                     /modified_by="hahnf"
                     /label="SV40 NLS"
     CDS             2023..9003
                     /created_by="hahnf"
                     /label="enCas9-PolI5M"
     Misc._Feature   2023..2025
                     /label="native start of translation"
     CDS             2050..6153
                     /created_by="hahnf"
                     /label="enCas9"
     ligation        3798..3801
                     /label="Ligation"
     Linker          6154..6222
                     /created_by="hahnf"
                     /label="Linker peptide"
     ligation        6219..6222
                     /label="Ligation"
     CDS             6223..9003
                     /created_by="hahnf"
                     /label="PolI5M"
     Stop_codon      9004..9006
                     /created_by="hahnf"
                     /label="STOP"
     ligation        9007..9010
                     /label="Ligation"
     terminator      9011..9273
                     /vntifkey=43
                     /modified_by="hahnf"
                     /label="NOSt"
     ligation        9274..9277
                     /label="Ligation"
     misc_feature    complement(9284..9289)
                     /Recognition_pattern="GAAGAC(2/6)"
                     /annotation_group="GAAGAC"
                     /label="BpiI"
                     /note="Geneious type: restriction site"
     Misc._feature   complement(9305..9432)
                     /label="RB short"
     CDS             complement(11745..12602)
                     /label="AmpR"
     Misc._feature   13447..13594
                     /label="LB"
ORIGIN      
        1 tctgtgaaga caagcaagaa ttcaagcttg gaggtgcagc gtgacccggt cgtgcccctc
       61 tctagagata atgagcattg catgtctaag ttataaaaaa ttaccacata ttttttttgt
      121 cacacttgtt tgaagtgcag tttatctatc tttatacata tatttaaact ttactctacg
      181 aataatataa tctatagtac tacaataata tcagtgtttt agagaatcat ataaatgaac
      241 agttagacat ggtctaaagg acaattgagt attttgacaa caggactcta cagttttatc
      301 tttttagtgt gcatgtgttc tccttttttt ttgcaaatag cttcacctat ataatacttc
      361 atccatttta ttagtacatc catttagggt ttagggttaa tggtttttat agactaattt
      421 ttttagtaca tctattttat tctattttag cctctaaatt aagaaaacta aaactctatt
      481 ttagtttttt tatttaataa tttagatata aaatagaata aaataaagtg actaaaaatt
      541 aaacaaatac cctttaagaa attaaaaaaa ctaaggaaac atttttcttg tttcgagtag
      601 ataatgccag cctgttaaac gccgtcgacg agtctaacgg acaccaacca gcgaaccagc
      661 agcgtcgcgt cgggccaagc gaagcagacg gcacggcatc tctgtcgctg cctctggacc
      721 cctctcgaga gttccgctcc accgttggac ttgctccgct gtcggcatcc agaaattgcg
      781 tggcggagcg gcagacgtga gccggcacgg caggcggcct cctcctcctc tcacggcacg
      841 gcagctacgg gggattcctt tcccaccgct ccttcgcttt cccttcctcg cccgccgtaa
      901 taaatagaca ccccctccac accctctttc cccaacctcg tgttgttcgg agcgcacaca
      961 cacacaacca gatctccccc aaatccaccc gtcggcacct ccgcttcaag gtacgccgct
     1021 cgtcctcccc ccccccccct ctctaccttc tctagatcgg cgttccggtc catggttagg
     1081 gcccggtagt tctacttctg ttcatgtttg tgttagatcc gtgtttgtgt tagatccgtg
     1141 ctgctagcgt tcgtacacgg atgcgacctg tacgtcagac acgttctgat tgctaacttg
     1201 ccagtgtttc tctttgggga atcctgggat ggctctagcc gttccgcaga cgggatcgat
     1261 ttcatgattt tttttgtttc gttgcatagg gtttggtttg cccttttcct ttatttcaat
     1321 atatgccgtg cacttgtttg tcgggtcatc ttttcatgct tttttttgtc ttggttgtga
     1381 tgatgtggtc tggttgggcg gtcgttctag atcggagtag aattctgttt caaactacct
     1441 ggtggattta ttaattttgg atctgtatgt gtgtgccata catattcata gttacgaatt
     1501 gaagatgatg gatggaaata tcgatctagg ataggtatac atgttgatgc gggttttact
     1561 gatgcatata cagagatgct ttttgttcgc ttggttgtga tgatgtggtg tggttgggcg
     1621 gtcgttcatt cgttctagat cggagtagaa tactgtttca aactacctgg tgtatttatt
     1681 aattttggaa ctgtatgtgt gtgtcataca tcttcatagt tacgagttta agatggatgg
     1741 aaatatcgat ctaggatagg tatacatgtt gatgtgggtt ttactgatgc atatacatga
     1801 tggcatatgc agcatctatt catatgctct aaccttgagt acctatctat tataataaac
     1861 aagtatgttt tataattatt ttgatcttga tatacttgga tgatggcata tgcagcagct
     1921 atatgtggat ttttttagcc ctgccttcat acgctattta tttgcttggt actgtttctt
     1981 ttgtcgatgc tcaccctgtt gtttggtgtt acttctgcag gaatggcccc aaagaagaag
     2041 cgcaaggtga tggataagaa atactcaatt ggtttggcaa ttggcacaaa ctcggtgggc
     2101 tgggccgtga ttactgacga atacaaggtg ccatcaaaga agttcaaggt gctcggcaat
     2161 actgaccgcc actctatcaa gaagaatctc atcggcgcat tgctcttcga ttcgggcgag
     2221 acagcagagg ctactaggct gaagaggacc gcaaggcgca ggtacacccg ccgcaagaat
     2281 cgcatatgct accttcaaga gatcttctca aacgagatgg ccaaggtgga cgactccttc
     2341 ttccataggc tcgaagagtc ctttctggtt gaagaggata agaagcacga gaggcatcct
     2401 atattcggca acatcgtgga cgaggtggcc tatcatgaga agtaccctac gatctaccat
     2461 ctccgcaaga agctggttga cagcaccgat aaagccgatt tgcgcctgat ctacctggca
     2521 ctcgcacata tgatcaagtt ccgcgggcat ttccttatcg agggagatct caaccccgat
     2581 aactccgacg tggacaagct cttcattcag cttgtgcaaa cctataatca gctgttcgag
     2641 gagaatccaa tcaacgcgtc tggtgttgat gcaaaggcga tcctgtccgc gcgcctgtca
     2701 aaatcacgcc ggctggaaaa cttgattgcg caacttccag gtgagaagaa gaacggtttg
     2761 ttcggcaatt tgatcgcact cagcctcgga ctgaccccca acttcaagtc caacttcgat
     2821 ctggccgagg acgccaaact ccagctttcc aaggacacct acgatgatga cctcgataac
     2881 cttttggctc agattgggga ccagtacgca gatctgttcc ttgcggcgaa gaatctctca
     2941 gacgccatcc tgctttccga tatcctgagg gtcaacaccg agatcaccaa ggcgccgctg
     3001 tccgcatcca tgatcaagcg ctacgatgaa caccaccagg atctcaccct cctcaaggcc
     3061 ctggtgcgcc agcaattgcc tgaaaagtac aaggagatct ttttcgatca gtccaagaat
     3121 ggctacgcgg gctacattga cggcggagcg agccaagagg aattctataa gttcatcaag
     3181 ccgattcttg agaagatgga tggcaccgag gagcttttgg tcaaactgaa cagagaggac
     3241 ttgttgagaa agcagagaac cttcgacaat ggctctatcc cccatcaaat tcacctcgga
     3301 gagctgcacg caatcctccg tcgccaggag gacttctatc cattccttaa agataacagg
     3361 gaaaaaatcg aaaagatcct cacgttccgc attccatact acgtgggtcc actcgcgcgg
     3421 ggtaatagca gatttgcgtg gatgacccgg aagtcggaag agacaatcac tccatggaat
     3481 ttcgaggagg ttgtcgataa gggtgcgagc gcccaatcct ttattgaacg tatgaccaac
     3541 ttcgacaaga accttcccaa cgaaaaagtg ctcccaaagc attccctgtt gtatgagtac
     3601 ttcaccgttt ataatgaatt gaccaaagtt aaatacgtca cggagggcat gcggaagccg
     3661 gctttcctct cgggagagca aaagaaggca attgtcgatc tgcttttcaa aacgaaccgt
     3721 aaagtcaccg tgaagcaact caaagaggac tatttcaaga agatcgaatg cttcgactcg
     3781 gtcgaaatta gcggtgtcga ggatcggttc aacgcctcgc tgggcactta ccacgatctc
     3841 ttgaagatca taaaggacaa ggacttcctg gataacgagg agaacgagga tattttggaa
     3901 gatatagtgt tgacgctgac cctttttgag gatcgcgaaa tgatagaaga aagacttaag
     3961 acatacgccc accttttcga cgacaaggtt atgaaacaac ttaagcggag gaggtacacc
     4021 ggttggggga gactgtctcg taagttgatc aatggcattc gcgacaagca atccggcaag
     4081 accatcctgg actttttgaa gtccgacggt tttgcgaatc gcaattttat gcaactgatc
     4141 cacgacgact cactcacttt caaagaggac attcaaaaag cgcaagtttc aggccaaggc
     4201 gactcacttc atgagcacat agcaaatctt gcaggctcac cagccatcaa aaaaggcatt
     4261 ctgcaaactg tcaaggtggt tgacgagctc gtcaaggtta tgggccggca taagcccgaa
     4321 aacatcgtta tcgagatggc gcgggagaat cagaccactc aaaaggggca gaagaactcc
     4381 agagaacgga tgaagcgtat agaggaaggg atcaaggagc tgggttccca gattctcaag
     4441 gagcatccag ttgagaacac acaactccag aatgagaagc tctatttgta ctacctgcaa
     4501 aacggcaggg acatgtacgt tgaccaggaa ctggacatta accgcttgtc agattacgac
     4561 gttgaccaca tcgtgcccca gagctttctc gcggatgatt caatcgataa caaggtgctg
     4621 acccgcagcg acaagaaccg tggtaagagc gataatgtgc cctcagaaga agtcgttaag
     4681 aagatgaaaa attactggag gcaactcctg aacgctaagt tgatcacgca acgtaagttc
     4741 gacaacctga ccaaggccga gaggggcggc ctgtccgagc ttgacaaagc tggttttata
     4801 aagcgccagt tggtggagac tcgccaaata acaaagcacg tggcacaaat ccttgactcc
     4861 aggatgaata ccaagtacga cgagaacgac aagctgatcc gcgaggtcaa agtgataact
     4921 cttaagtcga agctggtgtc tgacttccgg aaggacttcc agttttataa ggtgagggag
     4981 atcaacaact accatcacgc ccacgatgca tacctgaacg cggttgtggg cactgccctg
     5041 atcaagaaat atccagccct cgaatctgag ttcgtctacg gcgactacaa agtttacgac
     5101 gtcaggaaga tgatcgcgaa gtctgaacaa gagatcggca aggcgaccgc taagtatttc
     5161 ttttactcga acatcatgaa cttcttcaag accgaaatta cactggcgaa cggcgagatt
     5221 cgcaaggccc cactcatcga aaccaacggt gagacaggtg agatcgtctg ggataagggc
     5281 agggacttcg cgaccgtgag gaaggtcctg tccatgccac aagtgaacat agtgaagaaa
     5341 accgaggtgc aaacaggagg gttctcaaag gagagcattc tccctaagcg gaattccgac
     5401 aagctgattg cccggaagaa ggactgggat cccaagaaat atggaggttt cgactccccg
     5461 acggtggcgt attctgtcct cgtcgtggcc aaggttgaga aaggaaagag caagaagctc
     5521 aagagcgtca aggagctcct cgggatcacc attatggagc ggtcatcatt cgaaaagaac
     5581 ccgatcgatt ttctggaagc caagggctac aaggaggtca agaaggatct cataattaag
     5641 ctcccaaagt actccctgtt cgagcttgaa aacgggcgga agcgcatgct ggcctccgcc
     5701 ggagagctcc agaagggaaa cgagctcgcc ctgccttcta aatacgtcaa ctttctgtat
     5761 cttgcctcac actacgagaa gctgaagggc tcaccggagg ataacgagca aaagcagctt
     5821 tttgttgaac agcacaagca ctaccttgac gagatcattg agcaaatttc ggagttcagc
     5881 aagagagtca tcctcgcaga cgccaatctt gacaaggttc tgtcagcgta taacaagcac
     5941 agagacaagc cgatacgtga gcaagctgag aacataattc acctcttcac gcttactaat
     6001 ttgggggctc cggcggcctt taagtacttc gacactacca tagacaggaa aagatacacc
     6061 tctaccaagg aggtccttga cgctacactt atccaccaat caatcacggg gttgtacgag
     6121 actcggatcg accttagcca gttgggcggc gatggcagct ccgaaacgcc tggaacgtcc
     6181 gagagcgcca cccccgaagg cgggtccgga ggatccgggt ccgttcaaat cccacaaaac
     6241 ccgttgatcc tggtcgatgg ctcgagctac ttgtatcgtg cgtatcacgc ctttccaccc
     6301 ctcaccaact cggcgggtga gcccaccggc gctatgtacg gcgttctgaa catgctgcgc
     6361 tccctgatca tgcagtacaa gccaactcac gcagcggtgg ttttcgatgc caagggcaag
     6421 acgttccgcg acgagttgtt tgaacactac aagagccacc ggcctcctat gccagatgac
     6481 cttagagctc agattgagcc gctgcatgct atggtcaagg ccatggggtt gccactgctc
     6541 gctgtttcgg gggtggaggc ggacgacgtt atcggtaccc tcgcaaggga ggccgaaaaa
     6601 gcgggccgtc cagttcttat atccaccggc gataaggaca tggctcagct ggttacaccg
     6661 aatatcactc tgatcaatac tatgaccaac acgatcctcg ggccggaaga ggtggtgaat
     6721 aagtacggcg ttcccccgga gttgattatc gacttcctgg cactgatggg ggattcttca
     6781 gataacatcc caggggttcc gggcgttggc gaaaagaccg cgcaagctct gctccagggg
     6841 cttggcggct tggacactct ttacgctgaa ccggaaaaga tcgctggcct gtccttcaga
     6901 ggggccaaga ccatggcagc gaaactcgaa caaaacaagg aggtcgcata cctttcttat
     6961 cagttggcca ctatcaagac cgatgttgaa ctggagctca cctgtgagca actcgaggtc
     7021 caacaaccgg ctgccgagga actgcttggg ctctttaaga aatatgagtt taagaggtgg
     7081 acagcagacg ttgaggctgg caagtggctg caagcgaagg gggccaagcc cgccgctaaa
     7141 ccgcaagaga caagcgtggc ggacgaggct ccagaggtta ccgcgactgt gatctcatat
     7201 gataattacg ttaccatcct ggacgaggag acactgaagg cgtggatagc aaagctggaa
     7261 aaggctccag ttttcgcgtt tgacaccgag acagattcgc tggacaacat ctccgcgaat
     7321 ctcgtcggcc tctccttcgc tatagaaccc ggggttgccg cctacatacc cgtggcgcac
     7381 gactacctcg atgcacccga ccagatttcg cgtgagcgtg cgttggagct tctcaagcca
     7441 ctcttggaag atgaaaaggc actcaaggtg ggccaaaacc tgaagtatgc gaggggcatt
     7501 ctcgccaatt acggtatcga actccgggga atcgccttcg acacgatgct ggagtcttac
     7561 atcctgaact ctgtcgccgg aaggcacgac atggactcgc tcgcagagcg gtggcttaag
     7621 cataagacca tcacctttga ggaaatagcc ggaaagggca agaaccaact cacattcaac
     7681 caaatcgctc tcgaagaagc aggacgttac gcggccgagg acgccgatgt tacgcttcag
     7741 ctccatctga agatgtggcc agacctccag aagcacaaag gaccgctcaa cgttttcgag
     7801 aacatcgaaa tgcccctcgt gccagtgttg tccaggatcg aacgcaacgg cgtcaagatc
     7861 gatccgaagg tgctgcataa tcattcagag gagttgaccc tccgtcttgc ggagttggag
     7921 aaaaaggctc acgaaatagc gggtgaggag tttaacctca gctccaccaa gcaattgcaa
     7981 accatcctgt tcgaaaagca gggcatcaaa ccactgaaaa agaccccagg cggcgcgccg
     8041 agcacctccg aggaggtgct cgaagagctg gctctcgact acccactccc aaaagtgatt
     8101 cttgagtacc ggggcctggc gaagctgaag tctacgtaca cagataaact cccgcttatg
     8161 ataaacccga aaactggcag ggtccacacc tcctaccacc aagctgtcac ggcaactgga
     8221 cgcctgagct caaccgaccc aaacctgcag aacatcccag tgagaaacga ggagggccgt
     8281 cgtatccgcc aggcgttcat cgccccagag gactacgtta ttgtcagcgc cgattactca
     8341 cagaacgagt tgcgcattat ggcccacctt agccgcgata aaggcttgtt gaccgcattt
     8401 gccgagggca aggacattca ccgcgccacc gccgctgagg tgtatggcct gcccttggag
     8461 actgtcacct ccgagcagcg tcgcagcgct aagcggatta atttcgggct tatctacgga
     8521 atgtccgctt tcgggctggc gagacaactt aacataccca gaaaagaggc acagaagtat
     8581 atggaccttt acttcgagag gtaccatggc gtccttgagt acatggagcg cacccgtgcc
     8641 caggccaagg agcaaggcta cgtggaaacg ctggacgggc gccgcctcta tttgccggac
     8701 attaagtcct ccaatggcgc gcgcagggcc gcggcagagc gggctgccat taacgctcct
     8761 atgcaaggca ctgcagccga catcattaag cgggccatga ttgcagtgga cgcatggttg
     8821 caagccgagc aacctcgcgt ccgcatgatc atgcaggttc acgacgaatt ggtctttgaa
     8881 gtgcataagg atgacgttga tgcagtggcc aagcaaatcc accaactgat ggagaactgc
     8941 actagactcg atgtcccact cctggtggag gtgggatcag gcgagaactg ggaccaggct
     9001 cattaggctt gtcaagcaga tcgttcaaac atttggcaat aaagtttctt aagattgaat
     9061 cctgttgccg gtcttgcgat gattatcata taatttctgt tgaattacgt taagcatgta
     9121 ataattaaca tgtaatgcat gacgttattt atgagatggg tttttatgat tagagtcccg
     9181 caattataca tttaatacgc gatagaaaac aaaatatagc gcgcaaacta ggataaatta
     9241 tcgcgcgcgg tgtcatctat gttactagat cgacgctact attgtcttct gcacgaagtg
     9301 gtttaaacta tcagtgtttg acaggatata ttggcgggta aacctaagag aaaagagcgt
     9361 ttattagaat aatcggatat ttaaaagggc gtgaaaaggt ttatccgttc gtccatttgt
     9421 atgtgcatgc caaccacagg gttccccaga tcaggcgctg gctgctgaac ccccagccgg
     9481 aactgacccc acaaggccct agcgtttgca atgcaccagg tcatcattga cccaggcgtg
     9541 ttccaccagg ccgctgcctc gcaactcttc gcaggcttcg ccgacctgct cgcgccactt
     9601 cttcacgcgg gtggaatccg atccgcacat gaggcggaag gtttccagct tgagcgggta
     9661 cggctcccgg tgcgagctga aatagtcgaa catccgtcgg gccgtcggcg acagcttgcg
     9721 gtacttctcc catatgaatt tcgtgtagtg gtcgccagca aacagcacga cgatttcctc
     9781 gtcgatcagg acctggcaac gggacgtttt cttgccacgg tccaggacgc ggaagcggtg
     9841 cagcagcgac accgattcca ggtgcccaac gcggtcggac gtgaagccca tcgccgtcgc
     9901 ctgtaggcgc gacaggcatt cctcggcctt cgtgtaatac cggccattga tcgaccagcc
     9961 caggtcctgg caaagctcgt agaacgtgaa ggtgatcggc tcgccgatag gggtgcgctt
    10021 cgcgtactcc aacacctgct gccacaccag ttcgtcatcg tcggcccgca gctcgacgcc
    10081 ggtgtaggtg atcttcacgt ccttgttgac gtggaaaatg accttgtttt gcagcgcctc
    10141 gcgcgggatt ttcttgttgc gcgtggtgaa cagggcagag cgggccgtgt cgtttggcat
    10201 cgctcgcatc gtgtccggcc acggcgcaat atcgaacaag gaaagctgca tttccttgat
    10261 ctgctgcttc gtgtgtttca gcaacgcggc ctgcttggcc tcgctgacct gttttgccag
    10321 gtcctcgccg gcggtttttc gcttcttggt cgtcatagtt cctcgcgtgt cgatggtcat
    10381 cgacttcgcc aaacctgccg cctcctgttc aagacgacgc gaacgctcca cggcggccga
    10441 tggcgcgggc agggcagggg gagccagttg cacgctgtcg cgctcgatct tggccgtagc
    10501 ttgctggacc atcgagccga cggactggaa ggtttcgcgg ggcgcacgca tgacggtgcg
    10561 gcttgcgatg gtttcggcat cctcggcgga aaaccccgcg tcgatcagtt cttgcctgta
    10621 tgccttccgg tcaaacgtcc gattcattca ccctccttgc gggattgccc cgactcacgc
    10681 cggggcaatg tgcccttatt cctgatttga cccgcctggt gccttggtgt ccagataatc
    10741 caccttatcg gcaatgaagt cggtcccgta gaccgtctgg ccgtccttct cgtacttggt
    10801 attccgaatc ttgccctgca cgaataccag cgaccccttg cccaaatact tgccgtgggc
    10861 ctcggcctga gagccaaaac acttgatgcg gaagaagtcg gtgcgctcct gcttgtcgcc
    10921 ggcatcgttg cgccacatct aggatctgcc aggaaccgta aaaaggccgc gttgctggcg
    10981 tttttccata ggctccgccc ccctgacgag catcacaaaa atcgacgctc aagtcagagg
    11041 tggcgaaacc cgacaggact ataaagatac caggcgtttc cccctggaag ctccctcgtg
    11101 cgctctcctg ttccgaccct gccgcttacc ggatacctgt ccgcctttct cccttcggga
    11161 agcgtggcgc tttctcatag ctcacgctgt aggtatctca gttcggtgta ggtcgttcgc
    11221 tccaagctgg gctgtgtgca cgaacccccc gttcagcccg accgctgcgc cttatccggt
    11281 aactatcgtc ttgagtccaa cccggtaaga cacgacttat cgccactggc agcagccact
    11341 ggtaacagga ttagcagagc gaggtatgta ggcggtgcta cagagttctt gaagtggtgg
    11401 cctaactacg gctacactag aagaacagta tttggtatct gcgctctgct gaagccagtt
    11461 accttcggaa aaagagttgg tagctcttga tccggcaaac aaaccaccgc tggtagcggt
    11521 ggtttttttg tttgcaagca gcagattacg cgcagaaaaa aaggatctca agaagatcct
    11581 ttgatctttt ctacggggtc tgacgctcag tggaacgaaa actcacgtta agggattttg
    11641 gtcatgagat tatcaaaaag gatcttcacc tagatccttt taaattaaaa atgaagtttt
    11701 aaatcaatct aaagtatata tgagtaaact tggtctgaca gttaccaatg cttaatcagt
    11761 gaggcaccta tctcagcgat ctgtctattt cgttcatcca tagttgcctg actccccgtc
    11821 gtgtagataa ctacgatacg ggagggctta ccatctggcc ccagtgctgc aatgataccg
    11881 cgagaaccac gctcaccggc tccagattta tcagcaataa accagccagc cggaagggcc
    11941 gagcgcagaa gtggtcctgc aactttatcc gcctccatcc agtctattaa ttgttgccgg
    12001 gaagctagag taagtagttc gccagttaat agtttgcgca acgttgttgc cattgctaca
    12061 ggcatcgtgg tgtcacgctc gtcgtttggt atggcttcat tcagctccgg ttcccaacga
    12121 tcaaggcgag ttacatgatc ccccatgttg tgcaaaaaag cggttagctc cttcggtcct
    12181 ccgatcgttg tcagaagtaa gttggccgca gtgttatcac tcatggttat ggcagcactg
    12241 cataattctc ttactgtcat gccatccgta agatgctttt ctgtgactgg tgagtactca
    12301 accaagtcat tctgagaata gtgtatgcgg cgaccgagtt gctcttgccc ggcgtcaata
    12361 cgggataata ccgcgccaca tagcagaact ttaaaagtgc tcatcattgg aaaacgttct
    12421 tcggggcgaa aactctcaag gatcttaccg ctgttgagat ccagttcgat gtaacccact
    12481 cgtgcaccca actgatcttc agcatctttt actttcacca gcgtttctgg gtgagcaaaa
    12541 acaggaaggc aaaatgccgc aaaaaaggga ataagggcga cacggaaatg ttgaatactc
    12601 atactcttcc tttttcaata ttattgaagc atttatcaag gttattgtct catgagcgga
    12661 tacatatttg aatgtattta gaaaaataaa caaatagggg ttccgcgcac gaattggcca
    12721 gcgctgccat ttttggggtg aggccgttcg cggccgaggg gcgcagcccc tggggggatg
    12781 ggaggcccgc gttagcgggc cgggagggtt cgagaagggg gggcaccccc cttcggcgtg
    12841 cgcggtcacg cgcacagggc gcagccctgg ttaaaaacaa ggtttataaa tattggttta
    12901 aaagcaggtt aaaagacagg ttagcggtgg ccgaaaaacg ggcggaaacc cttgcaaatg
    12961 ctggattttc tgcctgtgga cagcccctca aatgtcaata ggtgcgcccc tcatctgtca
    13021 gcactctgcc cctcaagtgt caaggatcgc gcccctcatc tgtcagtagt cgcgcccctc
    13081 aagtgtcaat accgcagggc acttatcccc aggcttgtcc acatcatctg tgggaaactc
    13141 gcgtaaaatc aggcgttttc gccgatttgc gaggctggcc agctccacgt cgccggccga
    13201 aatcgagcct gcccctcatc tgtcaacgcc gcgccgggtg agtcggcccc tcaagtgtca
    13261 acgtccgccc ctcatctgtc agtgagggcc aagttttccg cgaggtatcc acaacgccgg
    13321 cggccgcggt gtctcgcaca cggcttcgac ggcgtttctg gcgcgtttgc agggccatag
    13381 acggccgcca gcccagcggc gagggcaacc agcccggtga gcgtcgcaaa ggagatcctg
    13441 atctgactga tgggctgcct gtatcgagtg gtgattttgt gccgagctgc cggtcgggga
    13501 gctgttggct ggctggtggc aggatatatt gtggtgtaaa caaattgacg cttagacaac
    13561 ttaataacac attgcggacg tttttaatgt actggggtgg atgcagtggg ccccac
//
