# Supplementary material for: A modular cloning toolkit for genome editing in plants
Source: bioRxiv preprint, doi:10.1101/738021, version 3 (2019-10-23)
Supplement: GenBank DNA construct files [file 738021_file06.zip › pFH84.gb]

LOCUS       pFH84                  11738 bp    DNA     circular UNA 30-APR-2019
DEFINITION  Level1 ZmUBIp::A3A-PBE (wheat optimized):NOSt (Position 2).
ACCESSION   urn.local...5v-aesjz9o
VERSION     urn.local...5v-aesjz9o
KEYWORDS    .
SOURCE      
  ORGANISM  
            .
FEATURES             Location/Qualifiers
     misc_feature    6..11
                     /Recognition_pattern="GAAGAC(2/6)"
                     /annotation_group="GAAGAC"
                     /label="BpiI"
                     /note="Geneious type: restriction site"
     promoter        34..928
                     /label="UBIQUITIN upstream Promoter region (Zea mays)"
     5'_UTR          929..1010
                     /modified_by="hahnf"
                     /label="UBIQUITIN Untranslated Exon 1 /5' UTR (Zea mays)"
     5'_UTR          929
                     /label="Start of transcription"
     misc._feature   1009..1012
                     /label="donor splice"
     intron          1011..2020
                     /label="UBIQUITIN intron (Zea mays)"
     misc._feature   2018..2021
                     /label="acceptor splice"
     5'_UTR          2021..2022
                     /label="UBIQUITIN Untranslated Exon 2/5' UTR (Zea mays)"
     CDS             2023..2619
                     /created_by="hahnf"
                     /Transferred_From="A3A-PBE"
                     /Transferred_Similarity="100.00%"
                     /label="human APOBEC3A"
     Misc._Feature   2023..2025
                     /label="native start of translation"
     CDS             2023..7125
                     /created_by="hahnf"
                     /label="A3A-PBE (wheat optimized)"
     Linker          2620..2667
                     /created_by="hahnf"
                     /Transferred_From="A3A-PBE"
                     /Transferred_Similarity="100.00%"
                     /label="XTEN Linker"
     CDS             2674..6774
                     /created_by="hahnf"
                     /Transferred_From="A3A-PBE"
                     /Transferred_Similarity="100.00%"
                     /modified_by="hahnf"
                     /label="nSpCas9 (D10A)"
     sig_peptide     6775..6822
                     /created_by="hahnf"
                     /modified_by="hahnf"
                     /Transferred_From="A3A-PBE"
                     /Transferred_Similarity="100.00%"
                     /label="Nucleoplasmin NLS"
     CDS             6823..7092
                     /created_by="hahnf"
                     /Transferred_From="A3A-PBE"
                     /Transferred_Similarity="100.00%"
                     /modified_by="hahnf"
                     /label="UGI domain"
     sig_peptide     7105..7125
                     /created_by="hahnf"
                     /Transferred_From="A3A-PBE"
                     /Transferred_Similarity="100.00%"
                     /label="SV40 NLS"
     Stop_codon      7126..7128
                     /created_by="hahnf"
                     /Stop_codon
                     /modified_by="hahnf"
                     /label="Stop"
     terminator      7133..7395
                     /vntifkey=43
                     /label="NOSt"
     misc_feature    complement(7406..7411)
                     /Recognition_pattern="GAAGAC(2/6)"
                     /annotation_group="GAAGAC"
                     /label="BpiI"
                     /note="Geneious type: restriction site"
     Misc._feature   complement(7427..7554)
                     /label="RB short"
     rep_origin      complement(9090..9704)
                     /modified_by="hahnf"
                     /Transferred_From="pFH13, pFH14, pFH15, pFH16, pFH17,
                     pFH18 , pFH19, pFH20, pFH21, pFH22, pFH32, pFH45, pFH46,
                     pFH47, pFH48, pFH55 , pFH76, pFH77, pFH78, pFH79, pFH91 ,
                     pFH92"
                     /Transferred_Similarity="99.84%"
                     /label="rep (pMB1)"
     CDS             complement(9867..10724)
                     /label="AmpR"
     Misc._feature   11569..11716
                     /label="LB"
ORIGIN      
        1 tctgtgaaga caagcaagaa ttcaagcttg gaggtgcagc gtgacccggt cgtgcccctc
       61 tctagagata atgagcattg catgtctaag ttataaaaaa ttaccacata ttttttttgt
      121 cacacttgtt tgaagtgcag tttatctatc tttatacata tatttaaact ttactctacg
      181 aataatataa tctatagtac tacaataata tcagtgtttt agagaatcat ataaatgaac
      241 agttagacat ggtctaaagg acaattgagt attttgacaa caggactcta cagttttatc
      301 tttttagtgt gcatgtgttc tccttttttt ttgcaaatag cttcacctat ataatacttc
      361 atccatttta ttagtacatc catttagggt ttagggttaa tggtttttat agactaattt
      421 ttttagtaca tctattttat tctattttag cctctaaatt aagaaaacta aaactctatt
      481 ttagtttttt tatttaataa tttagatata aaatagaata aaataaagtg actaaaaatt
      541 aaacaaatac cctttaagaa attaaaaaaa ctaaggaaac atttttcttg tttcgagtag
      601 ataatgccag cctgttaaac gccgtcgacg agtctaacgg acaccaacca gcgaaccagc
      661 agcgtcgcgt cgggccaagc gaagcagacg gcacggcatc tctgtcgctg cctctggacc
      721 cctctcgaga gttccgctcc accgttggac ttgctccgct gtcggcatcc agaaattgcg
      781 tggcggagcg gcagacgtga gccggcacgg caggcggcct cctcctcctc tcacggcacg
      841 gcagctacgg gggattcctt tcccaccgct ccttcgcttt cccttcctcg cccgccgtaa
      901 taaatagaca ccccctccac accctctttc cccaacctcg tgttgttcgg agcgcacaca
      961 cacacaacca gatctccccc aaatccaccc gtcggcacct ccgcttcaag gtacgccgct
     1021 cgtcctcccc ccccccccct ctctaccttc tctagatcgg cgttccggtc catggttagg
     1081 gcccggtagt tctacttctg ttcatgtttg tgttagatcc gtgtttgtgt tagatccgtg
     1141 ctgctagcgt tcgtacacgg atgcgacctg tacgtcagac acgttctgat tgctaacttg
     1201 ccagtgtttc tctttgggga atcctgggat ggctctagcc gttccgcaga cgggatcgat
     1261 ttcatgattt tttttgtttc gttgcatagg gtttggtttg cccttttcct ttatttcaat
     1321 atatgccgtg cacttgtttg tcgggtcatc ttttcatgct tttttttgtc ttggttgtga
     1381 tgatgtggtc tggttgggcg gtcgttctag atcggagtag aattctgttt caaactacct
     1441 ggtggattta ttaattttgg atctgtatgt gtgtgccata catattcata gttacgaatt
     1501 gaagatgatg gatggaaata tcgatctagg ataggtatac atgttgatgc gggttttact
     1561 gatgcatata cagagatgct ttttgttcgc ttggttgtga tgatgtggtg tggttgggcg
     1621 gtcgttcatt cgttctagat cggagtagaa tactgtttca aactacctgg tgtatttatt
     1681 aattttggaa ctgtatgtgt gtgtcataca tcttcatagt tacgagttta agatggatgg
     1741 aaatatcgat ctaggatagg tatacatgtt gatgtgggtt ttactgatgc atatacatga
     1801 tggcatatgc agcatctatt catatgctct aaccttgagt acctatctat tataataaac
     1861 aagtatgttt tataattatt ttgatcttga tatacttgga tgatggcata tgcagcagct
     1921 atatgtggat ttttttagcc ctgccttcat acgctattta tttgcttggt actgtttctt
     1981 ttgtcgatgc tcaccctgtt gtttggtgtt acttctgcag gaatggaagc gagcccagcc
     2041 tcgggcccga ggcacctgat ggacccgcac attttcacct ccaacttcaa caacgggatc
     2101 ggcaggcaca agacgtacct gtgctatgag gttgagcgtc ttgacaatgg gaccagcgtc
     2161 aagatggatc agcacagagg gttcttgcac aaccaagcca agaatctcct ctgcgggttt
     2221 tacggccgcc acgcggagct ccgtttcttg gatctcgtcc catcactgca gctcgaccca
     2281 gcccagatct atcgcgttac atggttcatc tcgtggagcc cctgcttctc ctggggttgc
     2341 gcaggtgaag tcagagcctt cctccaggaa aatacccacg tcaggctgcg cattttcgcc
     2401 gcgagaatct atgattacga tcccctctat aaggaggccc tccagatgct ccgcgatgcc
     2461 ggtgcgcagg tcagcataat gacctatgac gagtttaagc actgctggga caccttcgtg
     2521 gaccatcagg gctgtccttt ccaaccctgg gatggactcg atgagcattc tcaggccttg
     2581 agcggcaggc tgagagccat cttgcaaaat caaggtaatt ctggctctga aacaccaggt
     2641 acttctgagt ccgcaactcc tgagtcattg aaggacaaga aatactccat tgggttggcc
     2701 ataggcacca actccgttgg ctgggcagtg atcaccgacg aatacaaggt cccgagcaaa
     2761 aagtttaagg tgctgggcaa tactgatcgt cactcaatca agaagaacct gattggagcc
     2821 ctgcttttcg actctgggga aacggctgag gcaacgcgct tgaagaggac cgcgcgcagg
     2881 cggtataccc gtaggaagaa tcgtatctgc taccttcagg agatcttttc taatgaaatg
     2941 gctaaggttg atgatagctt cttccaccgc ctggaggaat cttttctcgt cgaggaggac
     3001 aagaaacacg agcgccaccc aatctttgga aacatcgtcg acgaggttgc ctatcatgaa
     3061 aaatacccaa ctatatatca tctccgtaag aagctcgtcg acagcacaga caaagcagac
     3121 ttgaggctga tatacttggc attggctcac atgataaaat tccgtggcca ctttcttatc
     3181 gagggagatc tgaatccgga caacagcgac gttgataaac tctttatcca gctggttcag
     3241 acctacaatc aattgttcga ggagaacccg atcaatgcgt ctggcgtcga cgcaaaggcc
     3301 atcctgtccg cgcggctcag caaaagccgc agattggaga atctgatcgc acagcttccg
     3361 ggtgagaaga aaaacggcct cttcggcaac ttgatcgccc tctctctcgg ccttacccct
     3421 aacttcaagt cgaacttcga cctcgccgag gacgccaagc ttcagctctc aaaggacacc
     3481 tacgacgacg acctcgataa ccttctcgca cagatcggcg atcaatacgc cgatctcttc
     3541 ctcgcggcca agaacctgag cgatgcgatt ctgttgtccg atatcctcag agtcaacaca
     3601 gagatcacca aggctcccct ctccgcgtca atgattaagc gttatgatga gcaccatcag
     3661 gatctgacac tgctcaaggc tctcgtgcgt cagcagctcc ccgagaagta taaggagatc
     3721 ttcttcgacc aaagcaagaa tggctacgcc gggtatattg acggcggcgc gtcccaagaa
     3781 gaattttata agtttatcaa gccaatcctg gaaaagatgg acggaacgga agaactgctg
     3841 gtgaaattga acagggagga cctcctcagg aaacaacgca catttgataa cgggagcatc
     3901 ccacatcaaa tacatctggg tgagcttcac gccatcctgc gccggcagga ggacttctac
     3961 cccttcctga aggacaaccg ggagaagatc gaaaagatac tcaccttcag aatcccctac
     4021 tacgtcggcc cactcgccag gggcaactct aggttcgcct ggatgactag gaagtcagaa
     4081 gaaaccatca ctccctggaa cttcgaggag gtggtggata aaggcgccag cgcccagagc
     4141 ttcatcgaga ggatgaccaa tttcgataag aatttgccaa acgaaaaggt gttgccaaag
     4201 cactccctgc tttacgaata cttcacggtc tacaacgagc tgaccaaagt gaagtacgtg
     4261 acagagggaa tgaggaagcc agccttcctg tctggggagc aaaagaaggc cattgtggac
     4321 ctcttgttta agacaaatcg caaagtgacg gtgaagcaac tcaaggagga ttactttaaa
     4381 aagattgagt gtttcgactc cgtggagatc agcggggtcg aggacaggtt taacgccagc
     4441 ctggggacat atcacgacct gctgaaaatc attaaggaca aggacttcct ggacaacgag
     4501 gagaatgagg acattctcga ggatatcgtg ctcacgctga ctctcttcga ggacagagag
     4561 atgatcgagg agagactcaa gacctacgct catctgttcg acgacaaagt catgaaacag
     4621 cttaagcgta gacgttacac cggctgggga cgcctgtccc gtaagctgat taatgggatt
     4681 cgcgataagc agagcggcaa gacaatactc gatttcttga agtccgacgg tttcgccaat
     4741 aggaacttca tgcagctcat ccatgatgat tcgctcacct ttaaggagga tattcagaag
     4801 gcgcaagttt ctggccaagg cgatagcctc cacgaacata tcgccaacct ggcgggcagc
     4861 cccgcaatca aaaagggcat cctgcaaacc gttaaggttg tggacgaact ggttaaggtc
     4921 atgggcagac ataagccgga aaacatagtc attgaaatgg ctcgcgagaa ccagacaact
     4981 cagaagggcc aaaagaattc gcgggagagg atgaagagaa ttgaggaggg aatcaaggag
     5041 ctcggatcgc agattctcaa ggagcaccct gtggagaata ctcaacttca gaacgaaaaa
     5101 ctgtacttgt actacttgca gaacgggaga gatatgtacg ttgatcagga gcttgacatc
     5161 aaccgcctga gcgactacga tgtggaccac atagtcccac agtctttcct gaaggacgac
     5221 agcatcgata ataaggtctt gacccgcagc gacaagaatc gggggaaaag cgataacgtt
     5281 ccttcggagg aggtcgtcaa gaagatgaag aattactgga ggcaattgtt gaatgccaag
     5341 cttatcacgc aaagaaagtt cgacaacctt acgaaggctg agcgcggggg tctttccgaa
     5401 ttggacaagg cggggttcat aaagcgccag ctcgtggaga ctagacaaat caccaagcac
     5461 gtggcccaga ttctggactc acggatgaac accaagtacg acgagaacga taaactcatc
     5521 cgggaggtca aggttatcac cctcaagagc aagctggtgt ccgacttcag gaaggatttt
     5581 caattctata aggtccggga aattaataat taccaccacg cccacgatgc gtaccttaac
     5641 gcggtggtgg gcacggctct gatcaagaag tacccaaagc tggagtccga gtttgtttat
     5701 ggtgactata aggtgtacga tgtccgcaaa atgattgcca agagcgagca ggaaataggc
     5761 aaggcgacag ccaagtactt cttctactca aatatcatga atttctttaa gacagaaatc
     5821 acgctggcca atggcgaaat tagaaagcgt ccgctgattg agactaacgg agagactggc
     5881 gagatagttt gggacaaagg ccgcgatttc gctaccgtca gaaaggtgct gtctatgcca
     5941 caggtcaaca tcgtcaagaa aaccgaagtc cagaccggcg gcttctctaa ggagtctatc
     6001 ctgcctaaga ggaactccga taagttgatt gctcgcaaga aggactggga cccaaagaag
     6061 tacggtggat ttgactcccc gacagtcgct tacagcgtcc ttgtcgttgc caaggttgag
     6121 aaaggcaaga gcaagaagct caagagcgtg aaggagctgt tggggatcac cattatggag
     6181 aggagctcct tcgagaagaa cccgattgac ttcttggaag caaagggcta caaagaggtt
     6241 aagaaggacc tcatcatcaa gttgccaaag tactcccttt tcgagctcga gaacgggcgc
     6301 aagagaatgc tcgcctccgc aggggaactc cagaagggca acgaattggc ccttccttca
     6361 aaatacgtga attttctgta cctggcgtcc cattacgaaa agctgaaagg gtccccggag
     6421 gacaacgaac aaaagcaact gttcgtcgag caacataagc actatcttga cgaaataatc
     6481 gagcaaatct ccgagttctc taagagggtc atccttgctg acgccaactt ggacaaggtc
     6541 ctgtcagcct acaacaagca ccgggacaag ccgatcagag agcaagctga gaatattatt
     6601 cacctcttca ccttgaccaa cttgggcgcc cccgcggcgt tcaagtactt tgacaccacg
     6661 atcgatcgta agcggtacac ctccaccaaa gaagttctcg acgccaccct tatccaccaa
     6721 tcaatcactg gcctttacga aacgaggatc gatctgagcc aattgggagg ggataaacgg
     6781 cccgcagcta ccaagaaggc ggggcaggca aaaaagaaga aaaccaggga cagcggcgga
     6841 agcactaacc ttagcgacat catcgaaaag gagacaggaa aacagctcgt tatccaagaa
     6901 agcatcctta tgctccctga ggaagttgag gaagttatcg gaaacaagcc tgagagcgac
     6961 atcctggtgc acacggcata tgacgagtcc accgacgaga acgtgatgtt gctcactagc
     7021 gacgcacccg aatacaagcc gtgggctctt gtgatccagg actccaatgg ggagaacaag
     7081 attaagatgc tctctggcgg ttccccgaag aagaaacgca aggtgtgagc ttgtcaagca
     7141 gatcgttcaa acatttggca ataaagtttc ttaagattga atcctgttgc cggtcttgcg
     7201 atgattatca tataatttct gttgaattac gttaagcatg taataattaa catgtaatgc
     7261 atgacgttat ttatgagatg ggtttttatg attagagtcc cgcaattata catttaatac
     7321 gcgatagaaa acaaaatata gcgcgcaaac taggataaat tatcgcgcgc ggtgtcatct
     7381 atgttactag atcgacgcta ctattgtctt ctgcacgaag tggtttaaac tatcagtgtt
     7441 tgacaggata tattggcggg taaacctaag agaaaagagc gtttattaga ataatcggat
     7501 atttaaaagg gcgtgaaaag gtttatccgt tcgtccattt gtatgtgcat gccaaccaca
     7561 gggttcccca gatcaggcgc tggctgctga acccccagcc ggaactgacc ccacaaggcc
     7621 ctagcgtttg caatgcacca ggtcatcatt gacccaggcg tgttccacca ggccgctgcc
     7681 tcgcaactct tcgcaggctt cgccgacctg ctcgcgccac ttcttcacgc gggtggaatc
     7741 cgatccgcac atgaggcgga aggtttccag cttgagcggg tacggctccc ggtgcgagct
     7801 gaaatagtcg aacatccgtc gggccgtcgg cgacagcttg cggtacttct cccatatgaa
     7861 tttcgtgtag tggtcgccag caaacagcac gacgatttcc tcgtcgatca ggacctggca
     7921 acgggacgtt ttcttgccac ggtccaggac gcggaagcgg tgcagcagcg acaccgattc
     7981 caggtgccca acgcggtcgg acgtgaagcc catcgccgtc gcctgtaggc gcgacaggca
     8041 ttcctcggcc ttcgtgtaat accggccatt gatcgaccag cccaggtcct ggcaaagctc
     8101 gtagaacgtg aaggtgatcg gctcgccgat aggggtgcgc ttcgcgtact ccaacacctg
     8161 ctgccacacc agttcgtcat cgtcggcccg cagctcgacg ccggtgtagg tgatcttcac
     8221 gtccttgttg acgtggaaaa tgaccttgtt ttgcagcgcc tcgcgcggga ttttcttgtt
     8281 gcgcgtggtg aacagggcag agcgggccgt gtcgtttggc atcgctcgca tcgtgtccgg
     8341 ccacggcgca atatcgaaca aggaaagctg catttccttg atctgctgct tcgtgtgttt
     8401 cagcaacgcg gcctgcttgg cctcgctgac ctgttttgcc aggtcctcgc cggcggtttt
     8461 tcgcttcttg gtcgtcatag ttcctcgcgt gtcgatggtc atcgacttcg ccaaacctgc
     8521 cgcctcctgt tcaagacgac gcgaacgctc cacggcggcc gatggcgcgg gcagggcagg
     8581 gggagccagt tgcacgctgt cgcgctcgat cttggccgta gcttgctgga ccatcgagcc
     8641 gacggactgg aaggtttcgc ggggcgcacg catgacggtg cggcttgcga tggtttcggc
     8701 atcctcggcg gaaaaccccg cgtcgatcag ttcttgcctg tatgccttcc ggtcaaacgt
     8761 ccgattcatt caccctcctt gcgggattgc cccgactcac gccggggcaa tgtgccctta
     8821 ttcctgattt gacccgcctg gtgccttggt gtccagataa tccaccttat cggcaatgaa
     8881 gtcggtcccg tagaccgtct ggccgtcctt ctcgtacttg gtattccgaa tcttgccctg
     8941 cacgaatacc agcgacccct tgcccaaata cttgccgtgg gcctcggcct gagagccaaa
     9001 acacttgatg cggaagaagt cggtgcgctc ctgcttgtcg ccggcatcgt tgcgccacat
     9061 ctaggatctg ccaggaaccg taaaaaggcc gcgttgctgg cgtttttcca taggctccgc
     9121 ccccctgacg agcatcacaa aaatcgacgc tcaagtcaga ggtggcgaaa cccgacagga
     9181 ctataaagat accaggcgtt tccccctgga agctccctcg tgcgctctcc tgttccgacc
     9241 ctgccgctta ccggatacct gtccgccttt ctcccttcgg gaagcgtggc gctttctcat
     9301 agctcacgct gtaggtatct cagttcggtg taggtcgttc gctccaagct gggctgtgtg
     9361 cacgaacccc ccgttcagcc cgaccgctgc gccttatccg gtaactatcg tcttgagtcc
     9421 aacccggtaa gacacgactt atcgccactg gcagcagcca ctggtaacag gattagcaga
     9481 gcgaggtatg taggcggtgc tacagagttc ttgaagtggt ggcctaacta cggctacact
     9541 agaagaacag tatttggtat ctgcgctctg ctgaagccag ttaccttcgg aaaaagagtt
     9601 ggtagctctt gatccggcaa acaaaccacc gctggtagcg gtggtttttt tgtttgcaag
     9661 cagcagatta cgcgcagaaa aaaaggatct caagaagatc ctttgatctt ttctacgggg
     9721 tctgacgctc agtggaacga aaactcacgt taagggattt tggtcatgag attatcaaaa
     9781 aggatcttca cctagatcct tttaaattaa aaatgaagtt ttaaatcaat ctaaagtata
     9841 tatgagtaaa cttggtctga cagttaccaa tgcttaatca gtgaggcacc tatctcagcg
     9901 atctgtctat ttcgttcatc catagttgcc tgactccccg tcgtgtagat aactacgata
     9961 cgggagggct taccatctgg ccccagtgct gcaatgatac cgcgagaacc acgctcaccg
    10021 gctccagatt tatcagcaat aaaccagcca gccggaaggg ccgagcgcag aagtggtcct
    10081 gcaactttat ccgcctccat ccagtctatt aattgttgcc gggaagctag agtaagtagt
    10141 tcgccagtta atagtttgcg caacgttgtt gccattgcta caggcatcgt ggtgtcacgc
    10201 tcgtcgtttg gtatggcttc attcagctcc ggttcccaac gatcaaggcg agttacatga
    10261 tcccccatgt tgtgcaaaaa agcggttagc tccttcggtc ctccgatcgt tgtcagaagt
    10321 aagttggccg cagtgttatc actcatggtt atggcagcac tgcataattc tcttactgtc
    10381 atgccatccg taagatgctt ttctgtgact ggtgagtact caaccaagtc attctgagaa
    10441 tagtgtatgc ggcgaccgag ttgctcttgc ccggcgtcaa tacgggataa taccgcgcca
    10501 catagcagaa ctttaaaagt gctcatcatt ggaaaacgtt cttcggggcg aaaactctca
    10561 aggatcttac cgctgttgag atccagttcg atgtaaccca ctcgtgcacc caactgatct
    10621 tcagcatctt ttactttcac cagcgtttct gggtgagcaa aaacaggaag gcaaaatgcc
    10681 gcaaaaaagg gaataagggc gacacggaaa tgttgaatac tcatactctt cctttttcaa
    10741 tattattgaa gcatttatca aggttattgt ctcatgagcg gatacatatt tgaatgtatt
    10801 tagaaaaata aacaaatagg ggttccgcgc acgaattggc cagcgctgcc atttttgggg
    10861 tgaggccgtt cgcggccgag gggcgcagcc cctgggggga tgggaggccc gcgttagcgg
    10921 gccgggaggg ttcgagaagg gggggcaccc cccttcggcg tgcgcggtca cgcgcacagg
    10981 gcgcagccct ggttaaaaac aaggtttata aatattggtt taaaagcagg ttaaaagaca
    11041 ggttagcggt ggccgaaaaa cgggcggaaa cccttgcaaa tgctggattt tctgcctgtg
    11101 gacagcccct caaatgtcaa taggtgcgcc cctcatctgt cagcactctg cccctcaagt
    11161 gtcaaggatc gcgcccctca tctgtcagta gtcgcgcccc tcaagtgtca ataccgcagg
    11221 gcacttatcc ccaggcttgt ccacatcatc tgtgggaaac tcgcgtaaaa tcaggcgttt
    11281 tcgccgattt gcgaggctgg ccagctccac gtcgccggcc gaaatcgagc ctgcccctca
    11341 tctgtcaacg ccgcgccggg tgagtcggcc cctcaagtgt caacgtccgc ccctcatctg
    11401 tcagtgaggg ccaagttttc cgcgaggtat ccacaacgcc ggcggccgcg gtgtctcgca
    11461 cacggcttcg acggcgtttc tggcgcgttt gcagggccat agacggccgc cagcccagcg
    11521 gcgagggcaa ccagcccggt gagcgtcgca aaggagatcc tgatctgact gatgggctgc
    11581 ctgtatcgag tggtgatttt gtgccgagct gccggtcggg gagctgttgg ctggctggtg
    11641 gcaggatata ttgtggtgta aacaaattga cgcttagaca acttaataac acattgcgga
    11701 cgtttttaat gtactggggt ggatgcagtg ggccccac
//
