# Supplementary material for: A modular cloning toolkit for genome editing in plants
Source: bioRxiv preprint, doi:10.1101/738021, version 3 (2019-10-23)
Supplement: GenBank DNA construct files [file 738021_file06.zip › pFH85.gb]

LOCUS       pFH85                   2868 bp    DNA     circular UNA 03-JUN-2019
DEFINITION  Subcloning of protospacer into SpCas9 classic sgRNA backbone,
            overhang to pFH33 TaU3p.
ACCESSION   urn.local...1l-ajo6shz
VERSION     urn.local...1l-ajo6shz
KEYWORDS    .
SOURCE      
  ORGANISM  
            .
FEATURES             Location/Qualifiers
     misc_feature    2..7
                     /Recognition_pattern="GGTCTC(1/5)"
                     /annotation_group="GGTCTC"
                     /label="BsaI"
                     /note="Geneious type: restriction site"
     overhang        9..12
                     /created_by="hahnf"
                     /label="AGCA to TaU3p pFH33"
     misc_feature    complement(15..20)
                     /Recognition_pattern="GAAGAC(2/6)"
                     /annotation_group="GAAGAC"
                     /label="BpiI"
                     /note="Geneious type: restriction site"
     CDS             21..598
                     /created_by="hahnf"
                     /label="lacZ"
     misc_feature    599..604
                     /Recognition_pattern="GAAGAC(2/6)"
                     /annotation_group="GAAGAC"
                     /label="BpiI"
                     /note="Geneious type: restriction site"
     gRNA_Scaffold   607..682
                     /created_by="hahnf"
                     /modified_by="hahnf"
                     /label="SpCas9 classic sgRNA scaffold"
     overhang        607..610
                     /created_by="hahnf"
                     /modified_by="hahnf"
                     /label="GTTT"
     Stop_codon      683..691
                     /created_by="hahnf"
                     /label="STOP"
     overhang        692..695
                     /created_by="hahnf"
                     /modified_by="hahnf"
                     /label="CGCT overhang to Level1 backbone"
     misc_feature    complement(697..702)
                     /Recognition_pattern="GGTCTC(1/5)"
                     /annotation_group="GGTCTC"
                     /label="BsaI"
                     /note="Geneious type: restriction site"
     rep_origin      complement(933..1547)
                     /vntifkey=21
                     /X-Transferred_From="pAK-EL-01; pAK-EL-02; pAK-EL-03;
                     pAK-EL-04; pAK-EL-05"
                     /X-Transferred_Similarity="100.00%"
                     /Transferred_From="pAK-EL-01, pAK-EL-02, pAK-EL-03,
                     pAK-EL-04, pAK-EL-05, pAK007 in pUC57-Kan-mini, pAK008 in
                     pUC57-Kan-mini, pAK009 in pUC57-Kan-mini, pAK010 in
                     pUC57-Kan-mini, pAK011 in pUC57-Kan-mini, pAK012 in
                     pUC57-Kan-mini"
                     /Transferred_Similarity="100.00%"
                     /label="rep(pMB1)"
     CDS             complement(1672..2487)
                     /vntifkey=21
                     /X-Transferred_From="pAK-EL-01; pAK-EL-02; pAK-EL-03;
                     pAK-EL-04; pAK-EL-05"
                     /X-Transferred_Similarity="100.00%"
                     /Transferred_From="pAK-EL-01, pAK-EL-02, pAK-EL-03,
                     pAK-EL-04, pAK-EL-05, pAK007 in pUC57-Kan-mini, pAK008 in
                     pUC57-Kan-mini, pAK009 in pUC57-Kan-mini, pAK010 in
                     pUC57-Kan-mini, pAK011 in pUC57-Kan-mini, pAK012 in
                     pUC57-Kan-mini"
                     /Transferred_Similarity="98.90%"
                     /label="KanR"
     primer_bind     2558..2581
                     /Mismatches=0
                     /%GC="33.3"
                     /Hairpin_Tm="None"
                     /Self_Dimer_Tm="None"
                     /Tm="56.0"
                     /annotation_group="24555775085359fbfbe37b-b3de-415d-988b-2
                     576bc743911"
                     /Sequence="GCAATGTAACATCAGAGATTTTGA"
                     /created_by="primer3"
                     /label="FH32"
ORIGIN      
        1 gggtctcaag cattgtcttc gcagctggca cgacaggttt cccgactgga aagcgggcag
       61 tgagcgcaac gcaattaatg tgagttagct cactcattag gcaccccagg ctttacactt
      121 tatgcttccg gctcgtatgt tgtgtggaat tgtgagcgga taacaatttc acacaggaaa
      181 cagctatgac catgattacg ccaagcttgc atgcctgcag gtcgactcta gaggatcccc
      241 gggtaccgag ctcgaattca ctggccgtcg ttttacaacg tcgtgactgg gaaaaccctg
      301 gcgttaccca acttaatcgc cttgcagcac atcccccttt cgccagctgg cgtaatagcg
      361 aagaggcccg caccgatcgc ccttcccaac agttgcgcag cctgaatggc gaatggcgcc
      421 tgatgcggta ttttctcctt acgcatctgt gcggtatttc acaccgcata tggtgcactc
      481 tcagtacaat ctgctctgat gccgcatagt taagccagcc ccgacacccg ccaacacccg
      541 ctgacgcgcc ctgacgggct tgtctgctcc cggcatccgc ttacagacaa gctgtgacga
      601 agacaagttt tagagctaga aatagcaagt taaaataagg ctagtccgtt atcaacttga
      661 aaaagtggca ccgagtcggt gctttttttt tcgcttgaga ccgaggctag gtggaggctc
      721 agtgatgata agtctgcgat ggtggatgca tgtgtcatgg tcatagctgt ttcctgtgtg
      781 aaattgttat ccgctcagag ggcacaatcc tattccgcgc tatccgacaa tctccaagac
      841 attaggtgga gttcagttcg gcgtatggca tatgtcgctg gaaagaacat gtgagcaaaa
      901 ggccagcaaa aggccaggaa ccgtaaaaag gccgcgttgc tggcgttttt ccataggctc
      961 cgcccccctg acgagcatca caaaaatcga cgctcaagtc agaggtggcg aaacccgaca
     1021 ggactataaa gataccaggc gtttccccct ggaagctccc tcgtgcgctc tcctgttccg
     1081 accctgccgc ttaccggata cctgtccgcc tttctccctt cgggaagcgt ggcgctttct
     1141 catagctcac gctgtaggta tctcagttcg gtgtaggtcg ttcgctccaa gctgggctgt
     1201 gtgcacgaac cccccgttca gcccgaccgc tgcgccttat ccggtaacta tcgtcttgag
     1261 tccaacccgg taagacacga cttatcgcca ctggcagcag ccactggtaa caggattagc
     1321 agagcgaggt atgtaggcgg tgctacagag ttcttgaagt ggtggcctaa ctacggctac
     1381 actagaagaa cagtatttgg tatctgcgct ctgctgaagc cagttacctt cggaaaaaga
     1441 gttggtagct cttgatccgg caaacaaacc accgctggta gcggtggttt ttttgtttgc
     1501 aagcagcaga ttacgcgcag aaaaaaagga tctcaagaag atcctttgat cttttctacg
     1561 gggtctgacg ctctattcaa caaagccgcc gtcccgtcaa gtcagcgtaa atgggtaggg
     1621 ggcttcaaat cgtccgctct gccagtgtta caaccaatta acaaattctg attagaaaaa
     1681 ctcatcgagc atcaaatgaa actgcaattt attcatatca ggattatcaa taccatattt
     1741 ttgaaaaagc cgtttctgta atgaaggaga aaactcaccg aggcagttcc ataggatggc
     1801 aagatcctgg tatcggtctg cgattccgac tcgtccaaca tcaatacaac ctattaattt
     1861 cccctcgtca aaaataaggt tatcaagtga gaaatcacca tgagtgacga ctgaatccgg
     1921 tgagaatggc aaaagcttat gcatttcttt ccagacttgt tcaacaggcc agccattacg
     1981 ctcgtcatca aaatcactcg catcaaccaa accgttattc attcgtgatt gcgcctgagc
     2041 gagacgaaat acgcgatcgc tgttaaaagg acaattacaa acaggaatcg aatgcaaccg
     2101 gcgcaggaac actgccagcg catcaacaat attttcacct gaatcaggat attcttctaa
     2161 tacctggaat gctgttttcc cggggatcgc agtggtgagt aaccatgcat catcaggagt
     2221 acggataaaa tgcttgatgg tcggaagagg cataaattcc gtcagccagt ttagtctgac
     2281 catctcatct gtaacatcat tggcaacgct acctttgcca tgtttcagaa acaactctgg
     2341 cgcatcgggc ttcccataca atcgatagat tgtcgcacct gattgcccga cattatcgcg
     2401 agcccattta tacccatata aatcagcatc catgttggaa tttaatcgcg gcctcgagca
     2461 agacgtttcc cgttgaatat ggctcataac accccttgta ttactgttta tgtaagcaga
     2521 cagttttatt gttcatgatg atatattttt atcttgtgca atgtaacatc agagattttg
     2581 agacacaacg tggctttccc ccgccgctct agaactagtg gatccaaata aaacgaaagg
     2641 ctcagtcgaa agactgggcc tttcgtttta tctgttgttt gtcgcattat acgagacgtc
     2701 caggttggga tacctgaaac aaaacccatc gtacggccaa ggaagtctcc aataactgtg
     2761 atccaccaca agcgccaggg ttttcccagt cacgacgttg taaaacgacg gccagtcatg
     2821 cataatccgc acgcatctgg aataaggaag tgccattccg cctgacct
//
