# Supplementary material for: A modular cloning toolkit for genome editing in plants
Source: bioRxiv preprint, doi:10.1101/738021, version 3 (2019-10-23)
Supplement: GenBank DNA construct files [file 738021_file06.zip › pFH86.gb]

LOCUS       pFH86                   2878 bp    DNA     circular UNA 03-JUN-2019
DEFINITION  Subcloning of protospacer into SpCas9 improved sgRNAscaffold,
            overhang to pFH33 TaU3p.
ACCESSION   urn.local...1m-ajo6shz
VERSION     urn.local...1m-ajo6shz
KEYWORDS    .
SOURCE      
  ORGANISM  
            .
FEATURES             Location/Qualifiers
     misc_feature    2..7
                     /Recognition_pattern="GGTCTC(1/5)"
                     /annotation_group="GGTCTC"
                     /label="BsaI"
                     /note="Geneious type: restriction site"
     overhang        9..12
                     /created_by="hahnf"
                     /label="AGCA to TaU3p pFH33"
     misc_feature    complement(15..20)
                     /Recognition_pattern="GAAGAC(2/6)"
                     /annotation_group="GAAGAC"
                     /label="BpiI"
                     /note="Geneious type: restriction site"
     CDS             21..598
                     /created_by="hahnf"
                     /label="lacZ"
     misc_feature    599..604
                     /Recognition_pattern="GAAGAC(2/6)"
                     /annotation_group="GAAGAC"
                     /label="BpiI"
                     /note="Geneious type: restriction site"
     gRNA_Scaffold   607..692
                     /created_by="hahnf"
                     /modified_by="hahnf"
                     /label="SpCas9 improved sgRNA scaffold (Dang)"
     overhang        607..610
                     /created_by="hahnf"
                     /modified_by="hahnf"
                     /label="GTTT"
     Stop_codon      693..701
                     /created_by="hahnf"
                     /label="STOP"
     overhang        702..705
                     /created_by="hahnf"
                     /modified_by="hahnf"
                     /label="CGCT overhang to Level1 backbone"
     misc_feature    complement(707..712)
                     /Recognition_pattern="GGTCTC(1/5)"
                     /annotation_group="GGTCTC"
                     /label="BsaI"
                     /note="Geneious type: restriction site"
     rep_origin      complement(943..1557)
                     /vntifkey=21
                     /X-Transferred_From="pAK-EL-01; pAK-EL-02; pAK-EL-03;
                     pAK-EL-04; pAK-EL-05"
                     /X-Transferred_Similarity="100.00%"
                     /Transferred_From="pAK-EL-01, pAK-EL-02, pAK-EL-03,
                     pAK-EL-04, pAK-EL-05, pAK007 in pUC57-Kan-mini, pAK008 in
                     pUC57-Kan-mini, pAK009 in pUC57-Kan-mini, pAK010 in
                     pUC57-Kan-mini, pAK011 in pUC57-Kan-mini, pAK012 in
                     pUC57-Kan-mini"
                     /Transferred_Similarity="100.00%"
                     /label="rep(pMB1)"
     CDS             complement(1682..2497)
                     /vntifkey=21
                     /X-Transferred_From="pAK-EL-01; pAK-EL-02; pAK-EL-03;
                     pAK-EL-04; pAK-EL-05"
                     /X-Transferred_Similarity="100.00%"
                     /Transferred_From="pAK-EL-01, pAK-EL-02, pAK-EL-03,
                     pAK-EL-04, pAK-EL-05, pAK007 in pUC57-Kan-mini, pAK008 in
                     pUC57-Kan-mini, pAK009 in pUC57-Kan-mini, pAK010 in
                     pUC57-Kan-mini, pAK011 in pUC57-Kan-mini, pAK012 in
                     pUC57-Kan-mini"
                     /Transferred_Similarity="98.90%"
                     /label="KanR"
     primer_bind     2568..2591
                     /Mismatches=0
                     /%GC="33.3"
                     /Hairpin_Tm="None"
                     /Self_Dimer_Tm="None"
                     /Tm="56.0"
                     /annotation_group="245561209309456a9bc8b4-644a-4aa5-8b92-f
                     e3200f2d5ce"
                     /Sequence="GCAATGTAACATCAGAGATTTTGA"
                     /created_by="primer3"
                     /label="FH32"
ORIGIN      
        1 gggtctcaag cattgtcttc gcagctggca cgacaggttt cccgactgga aagcgggcag
       61 tgagcgcaac gcaattaatg tgagttagct cactcattag gcaccccagg ctttacactt
      121 tatgcttccg gctcgtatgt tgtgtggaat tgtgagcgga taacaatttc acacaggaaa
      181 cagctatgac catgattacg ccaagcttgc atgcctgcag gtcgactcta gaggatcccc
      241 gggtaccgag ctcgaattca ctggccgtcg ttttacaacg tcgtgactgg gaaaaccctg
      301 gcgttaccca acttaatcgc cttgcagcac atcccccttt cgccagctgg cgtaatagcg
      361 aagaggcccg caccgatcgc ccttcccaac agttgcgcag cctgaatggc gaatggcgcc
      421 tgatgcggta ttttctcctt acgcatctgt gcggtatttc acaccgcata tggtgcactc
      481 tcagtacaat ctgctctgat gccgcatagt taagccagcc ccgacacccg ccaacacccg
      541 ctgacgcgcc ctgacgggct tgtctgctcc cggcatccgc ttacagacaa gctgtgacga
      601 agacaagttt cagagctatg ctggaaacag catagcaagt tgaaataagg ctagtccgtt
      661 atcaacttga aaaagtggca ccgagtcggt gctttttttt tcgcttgaga ccgaggctag
      721 gtggaggctc agtgatgata agtctgcgat ggtggatgca tgtgtcatgg tcatagctgt
      781 ttcctgtgtg aaattgttat ccgctcagag ggcacaatcc tattccgcgc tatccgacaa
      841 tctccaagac attaggtgga gttcagttcg gcgtatggca tatgtcgctg gaaagaacat
      901 gtgagcaaaa ggccagcaaa aggccaggaa ccgtaaaaag gccgcgttgc tggcgttttt
      961 ccataggctc cgcccccctg acgagcatca caaaaatcga cgctcaagtc agaggtggcg
     1021 aaacccgaca ggactataaa gataccaggc gtttccccct ggaagctccc tcgtgcgctc
     1081 tcctgttccg accctgccgc ttaccggata cctgtccgcc tttctccctt cgggaagcgt
     1141 ggcgctttct catagctcac gctgtaggta tctcagttcg gtgtaggtcg ttcgctccaa
     1201 gctgggctgt gtgcacgaac cccccgttca gcccgaccgc tgcgccttat ccggtaacta
     1261 tcgtcttgag tccaacccgg taagacacga cttatcgcca ctggcagcag ccactggtaa
     1321 caggattagc agagcgaggt atgtaggcgg tgctacagag ttcttgaagt ggtggcctaa
     1381 ctacggctac actagaagaa cagtatttgg tatctgcgct ctgctgaagc cagttacctt
     1441 cggaaaaaga gttggtagct cttgatccgg caaacaaacc accgctggta gcggtggttt
     1501 ttttgtttgc aagcagcaga ttacgcgcag aaaaaaagga tctcaagaag atcctttgat
     1561 cttttctacg gggtctgacg ctctattcaa caaagccgcc gtcccgtcaa gtcagcgtaa
     1621 atgggtaggg ggcttcaaat cgtccgctct gccagtgtta caaccaatta acaaattctg
     1681 attagaaaaa ctcatcgagc atcaaatgaa actgcaattt attcatatca ggattatcaa
     1741 taccatattt ttgaaaaagc cgtttctgta atgaaggaga aaactcaccg aggcagttcc
     1801 ataggatggc aagatcctgg tatcggtctg cgattccgac tcgtccaaca tcaatacaac
     1861 ctattaattt cccctcgtca aaaataaggt tatcaagtga gaaatcacca tgagtgacga
     1921 ctgaatccgg tgagaatggc aaaagcttat gcatttcttt ccagacttgt tcaacaggcc
     1981 agccattacg ctcgtcatca aaatcactcg catcaaccaa accgttattc attcgtgatt
     2041 gcgcctgagc gagacgaaat acgcgatcgc tgttaaaagg acaattacaa acaggaatcg
     2101 aatgcaaccg gcgcaggaac actgccagcg catcaacaat attttcacct gaatcaggat
     2161 attcttctaa tacctggaat gctgttttcc cggggatcgc agtggtgagt aaccatgcat
     2221 catcaggagt acggataaaa tgcttgatgg tcggaagagg cataaattcc gtcagccagt
     2281 ttagtctgac catctcatct gtaacatcat tggcaacgct acctttgcca tgtttcagaa
     2341 acaactctgg cgcatcgggc ttcccataca atcgatagat tgtcgcacct gattgcccga
     2401 cattatcgcg agcccattta tacccatata aatcagcatc catgttggaa tttaatcgcg
     2461 gcctcgagca agacgtttcc cgttgaatat ggctcataac accccttgta ttactgttta
     2521 tgtaagcaga cagttttatt gttcatgatg atatattttt atcttgtgca atgtaacatc
     2581 agagattttg agacacaacg tggctttccc ccgccgctct agaactagtg gatccaaata
     2641 aaacgaaagg ctcagtcgaa agactgggcc tttcgtttta tctgttgttt gtcgcattat
     2701 acgagacgtc caggttggga tacctgaaac aaaacccatc gtacggccaa ggaagtctcc
     2761 aataactgtg atccaccaca agcgccaggg ttttcccagt cacgacgttg taaaacgacg
     2821 gccagtcatg cataatccgc acgcatctgg aataaggaag tgccattccg cctgacct
//
