# Supplementary material for: A modular cloning toolkit for genome editing in plants
Source: bioRxiv preprint, doi:10.1101/738021, version 3 (2019-10-23)
Supplement: GenBank DNA construct files [file 738021_file06.zip › pFH87.gb]

LOCUS       pFH87                   2917 bp    DNA     circular UNA 03-JUN-2019
DEFINITION  Subcloning of protospacer into StCas9 sgRNA backbone, overhang to
            pFH33 TaU3p.
ACCESSION   urn.local...1n-ajo6shz
VERSION     urn.local...1n-ajo6shz
KEYWORDS    .
SOURCE      
  ORGANISM  
            .
FEATURES             Location/Qualifiers
     misc_feature    2..7
                     /Recognition_pattern="GGTCTC(1/5)"
                     /annotation_group="GGTCTC"
                     /label="BsaI"
                     /note="Geneious type: restriction site"
     overhang        9..12
                     /created_by="hahnf"
                     /label="AGCA to TaU3p pFH33"
     misc_feature    complement(15..20)
                     /Recognition_pattern="GAAGAC(2/6)"
                     /annotation_group="GAAGAC"
                     /label="BpiI"
                     /note="Geneious type: restriction site"
     CDS             21..598
                     /created_by="hahnf"
                     /label="lacZ"
     misc_feature    599..604
                     /Recognition_pattern="GAAGAC(2/6)"
                     /annotation_group="GAAGAC"
                     /label="BpiI"
                     /note="Geneious type: restriction site"
     gRNA_Scaffold   607..731
                     /created_by="hahnf"
                     /label="StCas9 sgRNA scaffold"
     overhang        607..610
                     /created_by="hahnf"
                     /label="GTTT"
     Stop_codon      732..740
                     /created_by="hahnf"
                     /label="STOP"
     overhang        741..744
                     /created_by="hahnf"
                     /modified_by="hahnf"
                     /label="CGCT overhang to Level1 backbone"
     misc_feature    complement(746..751)
                     /Recognition_pattern="GGTCTC(1/5)"
                     /annotation_group="GGTCTC"
                     /label="BsaI"
                     /note="Geneious type: restriction site"
     rep_origin      complement(982..1596)
                     /vntifkey=21
                     /X-Transferred_From="pAK-EL-01; pAK-EL-02; pAK-EL-03;
                     pAK-EL-04; pAK-EL-05"
                     /X-Transferred_Similarity="100.00%"
                     /Transferred_From="pAK-EL-01, pAK-EL-02, pAK-EL-03,
                     pAK-EL-04, pAK-EL-05, pAK007 in pUC57-Kan-mini, pAK008 in
                     pUC57-Kan-mini, pAK009 in pUC57-Kan-mini, pAK010 in
                     pUC57-Kan-mini, pAK011 in pUC57-Kan-mini, pAK012 in
                     pUC57-Kan-mini"
                     /Transferred_Similarity="100.00%"
                     /label="rep(pMB1)"
     CDS             complement(1721..2536)
                     /vntifkey=21
                     /X-Transferred_From="pAK-EL-01; pAK-EL-02; pAK-EL-03;
                     pAK-EL-04; pAK-EL-05"
                     /X-Transferred_Similarity="100.00%"
                     /Transferred_From="pAK-EL-01, pAK-EL-02, pAK-EL-03,
                     pAK-EL-04, pAK-EL-05, pAK007 in pUC57-Kan-mini, pAK008 in
                     pUC57-Kan-mini, pAK009 in pUC57-Kan-mini, pAK010 in
                     pUC57-Kan-mini, pAK011 in pUC57-Kan-mini, pAK012 in
                     pUC57-Kan-mini"
                     /Transferred_Similarity="98.90%"
                     /label="KanR"
     primer_bind     2607..2630
                     /Mismatches=0
                     /%GC="33.3"
                     /Hairpin_Tm="None"
                     /Self_Dimer_Tm="None"
                     /Tm="56.0"
                     /annotation_group="24556360840306f5a93fb6-290f-458c-9945-1
                     088b4bea747"
                     /Sequence="GCAATGTAACATCAGAGATTTTGA"
                     /created_by="primer3"
                     /label="FH32"
ORIGIN      
        1 gggtctcaag cattgtcttc gcagctggca cgacaggttt cccgactgga aagcgggcag
       61 tgagcgcaac gcaattaatg tgagttagct cactcattag gcaccccagg ctttacactt
      121 tatgcttccg gctcgtatgt tgtgtggaat tgtgagcgga taacaatttc acacaggaaa
      181 cagctatgac catgattacg ccaagcttgc atgcctgcag gtcgactcta gaggatcccc
      241 gggtaccgag ctcgaattca ctggccgtcg ttttacaacg tcgtgactgg gaaaaccctg
      301 gcgttaccca acttaatcgc cttgcagcac atcccccttt cgccagctgg cgtaatagcg
      361 aagaggcccg caccgatcgc ccttcccaac agttgcgcag cctgaatggc gaatggcgcc
      421 tgatgcggta ttttctcctt acgcatctgt gcggtatttc acaccgcata tggtgcactc
      481 tcagtacaat ctgctctgat gccgcatagt taagccagcc ccgacacccg ccaacacccg
      541 ctgacgcgcc ctgacgggct tgtctgctcc cggcatccgc ttacagacaa gctgtgacga
      601 agacaagttt ttgtactctc aagatttaag taactgtaca acgaaactta cacagttact
      661 taaatcttgc agaagctaca aagataaggc ttcatgccga aatcaacacc ctgtcatttt
      721 atggcagggt gttttttttt cgcttgagac cgaggctagg tggaggctca gtgatgataa
      781 gtctgcgatg gtggatgcat gtgtcatggt catagctgtt tcctgtgtga aattgttatc
      841 cgctcagagg gcacaatcct attccgcgct atccgacaat ctccaagaca ttaggtggag
      901 ttcagttcgg cgtatggcat atgtcgctgg aaagaacatg tgagcaaaag gccagcaaaa
      961 ggccaggaac cgtaaaaagg ccgcgttgct ggcgtttttc cataggctcc gcccccctga
     1021 cgagcatcac aaaaatcgac gctcaagtca gaggtggcga aacccgacag gactataaag
     1081 ataccaggcg tttccccctg gaagctccct cgtgcgctct cctgttccga ccctgccgct
     1141 taccggatac ctgtccgcct ttctcccttc gggaagcgtg gcgctttctc atagctcacg
     1201 ctgtaggtat ctcagttcgg tgtaggtcgt tcgctccaag ctgggctgtg tgcacgaacc
     1261 ccccgttcag cccgaccgct gcgccttatc cggtaactat cgtcttgagt ccaacccggt
     1321 aagacacgac ttatcgccac tggcagcagc cactggtaac aggattagca gagcgaggta
     1381 tgtaggcggt gctacagagt tcttgaagtg gtggcctaac tacggctaca ctagaagaac
     1441 agtatttggt atctgcgctc tgctgaagcc agttaccttc ggaaaaagag ttggtagctc
     1501 ttgatccggc aaacaaacca ccgctggtag cggtggtttt tttgtttgca agcagcagat
     1561 tacgcgcaga aaaaaaggat ctcaagaaga tcctttgatc ttttctacgg ggtctgacgc
     1621 tctattcaac aaagccgccg tcccgtcaag tcagcgtaaa tgggtagggg gcttcaaatc
     1681 gtccgctctg ccagtgttac aaccaattaa caaattctga ttagaaaaac tcatcgagca
     1741 tcaaatgaaa ctgcaattta ttcatatcag gattatcaat accatatttt tgaaaaagcc
     1801 gtttctgtaa tgaaggagaa aactcaccga ggcagttcca taggatggca agatcctggt
     1861 atcggtctgc gattccgact cgtccaacat caatacaacc tattaatttc ccctcgtcaa
     1921 aaataaggtt atcaagtgag aaatcaccat gagtgacgac tgaatccggt gagaatggca
     1981 aaagcttatg catttctttc cagacttgtt caacaggcca gccattacgc tcgtcatcaa
     2041 aatcactcgc atcaaccaaa ccgttattca ttcgtgattg cgcctgagcg agacgaaata
     2101 cgcgatcgct gttaaaagga caattacaaa caggaatcga atgcaaccgg cgcaggaaca
     2161 ctgccagcgc atcaacaata ttttcacctg aatcaggata ttcttctaat acctggaatg
     2221 ctgttttccc ggggatcgca gtggtgagta accatgcatc atcaggagta cggataaaat
     2281 gcttgatggt cggaagaggc ataaattccg tcagccagtt tagtctgacc atctcatctg
     2341 taacatcatt ggcaacgcta cctttgccat gtttcagaaa caactctggc gcatcgggct
     2401 tcccatacaa tcgatagatt gtcgcacctg attgcccgac attatcgcga gcccatttat
     2461 acccatataa atcagcatcc atgttggaat ttaatcgcgg cctcgagcaa gacgtttccc
     2521 gttgaatatg gctcataaca ccccttgtat tactgtttat gtaagcagac agttttattg
     2581 ttcatgatga tatattttta tcttgtgcaa tgtaacatca gagattttga gacacaacgt
     2641 ggctttcccc cgccgctcta gaactagtgg atccaaataa aacgaaaggc tcagtcgaaa
     2701 gactgggcct ttcgttttat ctgttgtttg tcgcattata cgagacgtcc aggttgggat
     2761 acctgaaaca aaacccatcg tacggccaag gaagtctcca ataactgtga tccaccacaa
     2821 gcgccagggt tttcccagtc acgacgttgt aaaacgacgg ccagtcatgc ataatccgca
     2881 cgcatctgga ataaggaagt gccattccgc ctgacct
//
