# Supplementary material for: A modular cloning toolkit for genome editing in plants
Source: bioRxiv preprint, doi:10.1101/738021, version 3 (2019-10-23)
Supplement: GenBank DNA construct files [file 738021_file06.zip › pFH88.gb]

LOCUS       pFH88                   2868 bp    DNA     circular UNA 03-JUN-2019
DEFINITION  Subcloning of protospacer into SaCas9 sgRNA backbone, overhang to
            pFH33 TaU3p.
ACCESSION   urn.local...1o-ajo6shz
VERSION     urn.local...1o-ajo6shz
KEYWORDS    .
SOURCE      
  ORGANISM  
            .
FEATURES             Location/Qualifiers
     misc_feature    2..7
                     /Recognition_pattern="GGTCTC(1/5)"
                     /annotation_group="GGTCTC"
                     /label="BsaI"
                     /note="Geneious type: restriction site"
     overhang        9..12
                     /created_by="hahnf"
                     /label="AGCA to TaU3p pFH33"
     misc_feature    complement(15..20)
                     /Recognition_pattern="GAAGAC(2/6)"
                     /annotation_group="GAAGAC"
                     /label="BpiI"
                     /note="Geneious type: restriction site"
     CDS             21..598
                     /created_by="hahnf"
                     /label="lacZ"
     misc_feature    599..604
                     /Recognition_pattern="GAAGAC(2/6)"
                     /annotation_group="GAAGAC"
                     /label="BpiI"
                     /note="Geneious type: restriction site"
     gRNA_Scaffold   607..682
                     /created_by="hahnf"
                     /label="SaCas9 sgRNA scaffold"
     overhang        607..610
                     /created_by="hahnf"
                     /label="GTTT"
     Stop_codon      683..691
                     /created_by="hahnf"
                     /label="STOP"
     overhang        692..695
                     /created_by="hahnf"
                     /modified_by="hahnf"
                     /label="CGCT overhang to Level1 backbone"
     misc_feature    complement(697..702)
                     /Recognition_pattern="GGTCTC(1/5)"
                     /annotation_group="GGTCTC"
                     /label="BsaI"
                     /note="Geneious type: restriction site"
     rep_origin      complement(933..1547)
                     /vntifkey=21
                     /X-Transferred_From="pAK-EL-01; pAK-EL-02; pAK-EL-03;
                     pAK-EL-04; pAK-EL-05"
                     /X-Transferred_Similarity="100.00%"
                     /Transferred_From="pAK-EL-01, pAK-EL-02, pAK-EL-03,
                     pAK-EL-04, pAK-EL-05, pAK007 in pUC57-Kan-mini, pAK008 in
                     pUC57-Kan-mini, pAK009 in pUC57-Kan-mini, pAK010 in
                     pUC57-Kan-mini, pAK011 in pUC57-Kan-mini, pAK012 in
                     pUC57-Kan-mini"
                     /Transferred_Similarity="100.00%"
                     /label="rep(pMB1)"
     CDS             complement(1672..2487)
                     /vntifkey=21
                     /X-Transferred_From="pAK-EL-01; pAK-EL-02; pAK-EL-03;
                     pAK-EL-04; pAK-EL-05"
                     /X-Transferred_Similarity="100.00%"
                     /Transferred_From="pAK-EL-01, pAK-EL-02, pAK-EL-03,
                     pAK-EL-04, pAK-EL-05, pAK007 in pUC57-Kan-mini, pAK008 in
                     pUC57-Kan-mini, pAK009 in pUC57-Kan-mini, pAK010 in
                     pUC57-Kan-mini, pAK011 in pUC57-Kan-mini, pAK012 in
                     pUC57-Kan-mini"
                     /Transferred_Similarity="98.90%"
                     /label="KanR"
     primer_bind     2558..2581
                     /Mismatches=0
                     /%GC="33.3"
                     /Hairpin_Tm="None"
                     /Self_Dimer_Tm="None"
                     /Tm="56.0"
                     /annotation_group="24556630075603e038a49d-90ed-4505-b3be-1
                     80bda1cf55b"
                     /Sequence="GCAATGTAACATCAGAGATTTTGA"
                     /created_by="primer3"
                     /label="FH32"
ORIGIN      
        1 gggtctcaag cattgtcttc gcagctggca cgacaggttt cccgactgga aagcgggcag
       61 tgagcgcaac gcaattaatg tgagttagct cactcattag gcaccccagg ctttacactt
      121 tatgcttccg gctcgtatgt tgtgtggaat tgtgagcgga taacaatttc acacaggaaa
      181 cagctatgac catgattacg ccaagcttgc atgcctgcag gtcgactcta gaggatcccc
      241 gggtaccgag ctcgaattca ctggccgtcg ttttacaacg tcgtgactgg gaaaaccctg
      301 gcgttaccca acttaatcgc cttgcagcac atcccccttt cgccagctgg cgtaatagcg
      361 aagaggcccg caccgatcgc ccttcccaac agttgcgcag cctgaatggc gaatggcgcc
      421 tgatgcggta ttttctcctt acgcatctgt gcggtatttc acaccgcata tggtgcactc
      481 tcagtacaat ctgctctgat gccgcatagt taagccagcc ccgacacccg ccaacacccg
      541 ctgacgcgcc ctgacgggct tgtctgctcc cggcatccgc ttacagacaa gctgtgacga
      601 agacaagttt tagtactctg gaaacagaat ctactaaaac aaggcaaaat gccgtgttta
      661 tctcgtcaac ttgttggcga gatttttttt tcgcttgaga ccgaggctag gtggaggctc
      721 agtgatgata agtctgcgat ggtggatgca tgtgtcatgg tcatagctgt ttcctgtgtg
      781 aaattgttat ccgctcagag ggcacaatcc tattccgcgc tatccgacaa tctccaagac
      841 attaggtgga gttcagttcg gcgtatggca tatgtcgctg gaaagaacat gtgagcaaaa
      901 ggccagcaaa aggccaggaa ccgtaaaaag gccgcgttgc tggcgttttt ccataggctc
      961 cgcccccctg acgagcatca caaaaatcga cgctcaagtc agaggtggcg aaacccgaca
     1021 ggactataaa gataccaggc gtttccccct ggaagctccc tcgtgcgctc tcctgttccg
     1081 accctgccgc ttaccggata cctgtccgcc tttctccctt cgggaagcgt ggcgctttct
     1141 catagctcac gctgtaggta tctcagttcg gtgtaggtcg ttcgctccaa gctgggctgt
     1201 gtgcacgaac cccccgttca gcccgaccgc tgcgccttat ccggtaacta tcgtcttgag
     1261 tccaacccgg taagacacga cttatcgcca ctggcagcag ccactggtaa caggattagc
     1321 agagcgaggt atgtaggcgg tgctacagag ttcttgaagt ggtggcctaa ctacggctac
     1381 actagaagaa cagtatttgg tatctgcgct ctgctgaagc cagttacctt cggaaaaaga
     1441 gttggtagct cttgatccgg caaacaaacc accgctggta gcggtggttt ttttgtttgc
     1501 aagcagcaga ttacgcgcag aaaaaaagga tctcaagaag atcctttgat cttttctacg
     1561 gggtctgacg ctctattcaa caaagccgcc gtcccgtcaa gtcagcgtaa atgggtaggg
     1621 ggcttcaaat cgtccgctct gccagtgtta caaccaatta acaaattctg attagaaaaa
     1681 ctcatcgagc atcaaatgaa actgcaattt attcatatca ggattatcaa taccatattt
     1741 ttgaaaaagc cgtttctgta atgaaggaga aaactcaccg aggcagttcc ataggatggc
     1801 aagatcctgg tatcggtctg cgattccgac tcgtccaaca tcaatacaac ctattaattt
     1861 cccctcgtca aaaataaggt tatcaagtga gaaatcacca tgagtgacga ctgaatccgg
     1921 tgagaatggc aaaagcttat gcatttcttt ccagacttgt tcaacaggcc agccattacg
     1981 ctcgtcatca aaatcactcg catcaaccaa accgttattc attcgtgatt gcgcctgagc
     2041 gagacgaaat acgcgatcgc tgttaaaagg acaattacaa acaggaatcg aatgcaaccg
     2101 gcgcaggaac actgccagcg catcaacaat attttcacct gaatcaggat attcttctaa
     2161 tacctggaat gctgttttcc cggggatcgc agtggtgagt aaccatgcat catcaggagt
     2221 acggataaaa tgcttgatgg tcggaagagg cataaattcc gtcagccagt ttagtctgac
     2281 catctcatct gtaacatcat tggcaacgct acctttgcca tgtttcagaa acaactctgg
     2341 cgcatcgggc ttcccataca atcgatagat tgtcgcacct gattgcccga cattatcgcg
     2401 agcccattta tacccatata aatcagcatc catgttggaa tttaatcgcg gcctcgagca
     2461 agacgtttcc cgttgaatat ggctcataac accccttgta ttactgttta tgtaagcaga
     2521 cagttttatt gttcatgatg atatattttt atcttgtgca atgtaacatc agagattttg
     2581 agacacaacg tggctttccc ccgccgctct agaactagtg gatccaaata aaacgaaagg
     2641 ctcagtcgaa agactgggcc tttcgtttta tctgttgttt gtcgcattat acgagacgtc
     2701 caggttggga tacctgaaac aaaacccatc gtacggccaa ggaagtctcc aataactgtg
     2761 atccaccaca agcgccaggg ttttcccagt cacgacgttg taaaacgacg gccagtcatg
     2821 cataatccgc acgcatctgg aataaggaag tgccattccg cctgacct
//
