# Supplementary material for: A modular cloning toolkit for genome editing in plants
Source: bioRxiv preprint, doi:10.1101/738021, version 3 (2019-10-23)
Supplement: GenBank DNA construct files [file 738021_file06.zip › pFH89.gb]

LOCUS       pFH89                   2813 bp    DNA     circular UNA 03-JUN-2019
DEFINITION  Subcloning of protospacer into LbCpfI crRNA backbone, overhang to
            pFH33 TaU3p.
ACCESSION   urn.local...1p-ajo6shz
VERSION     urn.local...1p-ajo6shz
KEYWORDS    .
SOURCE      
  ORGANISM  
            .
FEATURES             Location/Qualifiers
     misc_feature    2..7
                     /Recognition_pattern="GGTCTC(1/5)"
                     /annotation_group="GGTCTC"
                     /label="BsaI"
                     /note="Geneious type: restriction site"
     overhang        9..12
                     /created_by="hahnf"
                     /label="AGCA to TaU3p pFH33"
     gRNA_Scaffold   13..33
                     /created_by="hahnf"
                     /modified_by="hahnf"
                     /label="LbCpfI crRNA backbone"
     overhang        30..33
                     /created_by="hahnf"
                     /modified_by="hahnf"
                     /label="AGAT"
     misc_feature    complement(36..41)
                     /Recognition_pattern="GAAGAC(2/6)"
                     /annotation_group="GAAGAC"
                     /label="BpiI"
                     /note="Geneious type: restriction site"
     CDS             42..619
                     /created_by="hahnf"
                     /label="lacZ"
     misc_feature    620..625
                     /Recognition_pattern="GAAGAC(2/6)"
                     /annotation_group="GAAGAC"
                     /label="BpiI"
                     /note="Geneious type: restriction site"
     Stop_codon      628..636
                     /created_by="hahnf"
                     /label="STOP"
     overhang        628..631
                     /created_by="hahnf"
                     /label="TTTT"
     overhang        637..640
                     /created_by="hahnf"
                     /modified_by="hahnf"
                     /label="CGCT overhang to Level1 backbone"
     misc_feature    complement(642..647)
                     /Recognition_pattern="GGTCTC(1/5)"
                     /annotation_group="GGTCTC"
                     /label="BsaI"
                     /note="Geneious type: restriction site"
     rep_origin      complement(878..1492)
                     /vntifkey=21
                     /X-Transferred_From="pAK-EL-01; pAK-EL-02; pAK-EL-03;
                     pAK-EL-04; pAK-EL-05"
                     /X-Transferred_Similarity="100.00%"
                     /Transferred_From="pAK-EL-01, pAK-EL-02, pAK-EL-03,
                     pAK-EL-04, pAK-EL-05, pAK007 in pUC57-Kan-mini, pAK008 in
                     pUC57-Kan-mini, pAK009 in pUC57-Kan-mini, pAK010 in
                     pUC57-Kan-mini, pAK011 in pUC57-Kan-mini, pAK012 in
                     pUC57-Kan-mini"
                     /Transferred_Similarity="100.00%"
                     /label="rep(pMB1)"
     CDS             complement(1617..2432)
                     /vntifkey=21
                     /X-Transferred_From="pAK-EL-01; pAK-EL-02; pAK-EL-03;
                     pAK-EL-04; pAK-EL-05"
                     /X-Transferred_Similarity="100.00%"
                     /Transferred_From="pAK-EL-01, pAK-EL-02, pAK-EL-03,
                     pAK-EL-04, pAK-EL-05, pAK007 in pUC57-Kan-mini, pAK008 in
                     pUC57-Kan-mini, pAK009 in pUC57-Kan-mini, pAK010 in
                     pUC57-Kan-mini, pAK011 in pUC57-Kan-mini, pAK012 in
                     pUC57-Kan-mini"
                     /Transferred_Similarity="98.90%"
                     /label="KanR"
     primer_bind     2503..2526
                     /Mismatches=0
                     /%GC="33.3"
                     /Hairpin_Tm="None"
                     /Self_Dimer_Tm="None"
                     /Tm="56.0"
                     /annotation_group="24556894963731b063b2e7-c364-41aa-8d5a-6
                     54813c50194"
                     /Sequence="GCAATGTAACATCAGAGATTTTGA"
                     /created_by="primer3"
                     /label="FH32"
ORIGIN      
        1 gggtctcaag cataatttct actaagtgta gatttgtctt cgcagctggc acgacaggtt
       61 tcccgactgg aaagcgggca gtgagcgcaa cgcaattaat gtgagttagc tcactcatta
      121 ggcaccccag gctttacact ttatgcttcc ggctcgtatg ttgtgtggaa ttgtgagcgg
      181 ataacaattt cacacaggaa acagctatga ccatgattac gccaagcttg catgcctgca
      241 ggtcgactct agaggatccc cgggtaccga gctcgaattc actggccgtc gttttacaac
      301 gtcgtgactg ggaaaaccct ggcgttaccc aacttaatcg ccttgcagca catccccctt
      361 tcgccagctg gcgtaatagc gaagaggccc gcaccgatcg cccttcccaa cagttgcgca
      421 gcctgaatgg cgaatggcgc ctgatgcggt attttctcct tacgcatctg tgcggtattt
      481 cacaccgcat atggtgcact ctcagtacaa tctgctctga tgccgcatag ttaagccagc
      541 cccgacaccc gccaacaccc gctgacgcgc cctgacgggc ttgtctgctc ccggcatccg
      601 cttacagaca agctgtgacg aagacaattt ttttttcgct tgagaccgag gctaggtgga
      661 ggctcagtga tgataagtct gcgatggtgg atgcatgtgt catggtcata gctgtttcct
      721 gtgtgaaatt gttatccgct cagagggcac aatcctattc cgcgctatcc gacaatctcc
      781 aagacattag gtggagttca gttcggcgta tggcatatgt cgctggaaag aacatgtgag
      841 caaaaggcca gcaaaaggcc aggaaccgta aaaaggccgc gttgctggcg tttttccata
      901 ggctccgccc ccctgacgag catcacaaaa atcgacgctc aagtcagagg tggcgaaacc
      961 cgacaggact ataaagatac caggcgtttc cccctggaag ctccctcgtg cgctctcctg
     1021 ttccgaccct gccgcttacc ggatacctgt ccgcctttct cccttcggga agcgtggcgc
     1081 tttctcatag ctcacgctgt aggtatctca gttcggtgta ggtcgttcgc tccaagctgg
     1141 gctgtgtgca cgaacccccc gttcagcccg accgctgcgc cttatccggt aactatcgtc
     1201 ttgagtccaa cccggtaaga cacgacttat cgccactggc agcagccact ggtaacagga
     1261 ttagcagagc gaggtatgta ggcggtgcta cagagttctt gaagtggtgg cctaactacg
     1321 gctacactag aagaacagta tttggtatct gcgctctgct gaagccagtt accttcggaa
     1381 aaagagttgg tagctcttga tccggcaaac aaaccaccgc tggtagcggt ggtttttttg
     1441 tttgcaagca gcagattacg cgcagaaaaa aaggatctca agaagatcct ttgatctttt
     1501 ctacggggtc tgacgctcta ttcaacaaag ccgccgtccc gtcaagtcag cgtaaatggg
     1561 tagggggctt caaatcgtcc gctctgccag tgttacaacc aattaacaaa ttctgattag
     1621 aaaaactcat cgagcatcaa atgaaactgc aatttattca tatcaggatt atcaatacca
     1681 tatttttgaa aaagccgttt ctgtaatgaa ggagaaaact caccgaggca gttccatagg
     1741 atggcaagat cctggtatcg gtctgcgatt ccgactcgtc caacatcaat acaacctatt
     1801 aatttcccct cgtcaaaaat aaggttatca agtgagaaat caccatgagt gacgactgaa
     1861 tccggtgaga atggcaaaag cttatgcatt tctttccaga cttgttcaac aggccagcca
     1921 ttacgctcgt catcaaaatc actcgcatca accaaaccgt tattcattcg tgattgcgcc
     1981 tgagcgagac gaaatacgcg atcgctgtta aaaggacaat tacaaacagg aatcgaatgc
     2041 aaccggcgca ggaacactgc cagcgcatca acaatatttt cacctgaatc aggatattct
     2101 tctaatacct ggaatgctgt tttcccgggg atcgcagtgg tgagtaacca tgcatcatca
     2161 ggagtacgga taaaatgctt gatggtcgga agaggcataa attccgtcag ccagtttagt
     2221 ctgaccatct catctgtaac atcattggca acgctacctt tgccatgttt cagaaacaac
     2281 tctggcgcat cgggcttccc atacaatcga tagattgtcg cacctgattg cccgacatta
     2341 tcgcgagccc atttataccc atataaatca gcatccatgt tggaatttaa tcgcggcctc
     2401 gagcaagacg tttcccgttg aatatggctc ataacacccc ttgtattact gtttatgtaa
     2461 gcagacagtt ttattgttca tgatgatata tttttatctt gtgcaatgta acatcagaga
     2521 ttttgagaca caacgtggct ttcccccgcc gctctagaac tagtggatcc aaataaaacg
     2581 aaaggctcag tcgaaagact gggcctttcg ttttatctgt tgtttgtcgc attatacgag
     2641 acgtccaggt tgggatacct gaaacaaaac ccatcgtacg gccaaggaag tctccaataa
     2701 ctgtgatcca ccacaagcgc cagggttttc ccagtcacga cgttgtaaaa cgacggccag
     2761 tcatgcataa tccgcacgca tctggaataa ggaagtgcca ttccgcctga cct
//
