# Supplementary material for: A modular cloning toolkit for genome editing in plants
Source: bioRxiv preprint, doi:10.1101/738021, version 3 (2019-10-23)
Supplement: GenBank DNA construct files [file 738021_file06.zip › pFH90.gb]

LOCUS       pFH90                   2812 bp    DNA     circular UNA 03-JUN-2019
DEFINITION  Subcloning of protospacer into FnCpfI crRNA backbone, overhang to
            pFH33 TaU3p.
ACCESSION   urn.local...1q-ajo6shz
VERSION     urn.local...1q-ajo6shz
KEYWORDS    .
SOURCE      
  ORGANISM  
            .
FEATURES             Location/Qualifiers
     misc_feature    2..7
                     /Recognition_pattern="GGTCTC(1/5)"
                     /annotation_group="GGTCTC"
                     /label="BsaI"
                     /note="Geneious type: restriction site"
     overhang        9..12
                     /created_by="hahnf"
                     /label="AGCA to TaU3p pFH33"
     gRNA_Scaffold   13..32
                     /created_by="hahnf"
                     /modified_by="hahnf"
                     /label="FnCpfI crRNA backbone"
     overhang        29..32
                     /created_by="hahnf"
                     /label="AGAT"
     misc_feature    complement(35..40)
                     /Recognition_pattern="GAAGAC(2/6)"
                     /annotation_group="GAAGAC"
                     /label="BpiI"
                     /note="Geneious type: restriction site"
     CDS             41..618
                     /created_by="hahnf"
                     /label="lacZ"
     misc_feature    619..624
                     /Recognition_pattern="GAAGAC(2/6)"
                     /annotation_group="GAAGAC"
                     /label="BpiI"
                     /note="Geneious type: restriction site"
     Stop_codon      627..635
                     /created_by="hahnf"
                     /label="STOP"
     overhang        627..630
                     /created_by="hahnf"
                     /modified_by="hahnf"
                     /label="TTTT"
     overhang        636..639
                     /created_by="hahnf"
                     /modified_by="hahnf"
                     /label="CGCT overhang to Level1 backbone"
     misc_feature    complement(641..646)
                     /Recognition_pattern="GGTCTC(1/5)"
                     /annotation_group="GGTCTC"
                     /label="BsaI"
                     /note="Geneious type: restriction site"
     rep_origin      complement(877..1491)
                     /vntifkey=21
                     /X-Transferred_From="pAK-EL-01; pAK-EL-02; pAK-EL-03;
                     pAK-EL-04; pAK-EL-05"
                     /X-Transferred_Similarity="100.00%"
                     /Transferred_From="pAK-EL-01, pAK-EL-02, pAK-EL-03,
                     pAK-EL-04, pAK-EL-05, pAK007 in pUC57-Kan-mini, pAK008 in
                     pUC57-Kan-mini, pAK009 in pUC57-Kan-mini, pAK010 in
                     pUC57-Kan-mini, pAK011 in pUC57-Kan-mini, pAK012 in
                     pUC57-Kan-mini"
                     /Transferred_Similarity="100.00%"
                     /label="rep(pMB1)"
     CDS             complement(1616..2431)
                     /vntifkey=21
                     /X-Transferred_From="pAK-EL-01; pAK-EL-02; pAK-EL-03;
                     pAK-EL-04; pAK-EL-05"
                     /X-Transferred_Similarity="100.00%"
                     /Transferred_From="pAK-EL-01, pAK-EL-02, pAK-EL-03,
                     pAK-EL-04, pAK-EL-05, pAK007 in pUC57-Kan-mini, pAK008 in
                     pUC57-Kan-mini, pAK009 in pUC57-Kan-mini, pAK010 in
                     pUC57-Kan-mini, pAK011 in pUC57-Kan-mini, pAK012 in
                     pUC57-Kan-mini"
                     /Transferred_Similarity="98.90%"
                     /label="KanR"
     primer_bind     2502..2525
                     /Mismatches=0
                     /%GC="33.3"
                     /Hairpin_Tm="None"
                     /Self_Dimer_Tm="None"
                     /Tm="56.0"
                     /annotation_group="24557275296831d9f69955-a893-4e5c-ab3e-b
                     eab176b4711"
                     /Sequence="GCAATGTAACATCAGAGATTTTGA"
                     /created_by="primer3"
                     /label="FH32"
ORIGIN      
        1 gggtctcaag cataatttct actgttgtag atttgtcttc gcagctggca cgacaggttt
       61 cccgactgga aagcgggcag tgagcgcaac gcaattaatg tgagttagct cactcattag
      121 gcaccccagg ctttacactt tatgcttccg gctcgtatgt tgtgtggaat tgtgagcgga
      181 taacaatttc acacaggaaa cagctatgac catgattacg ccaagcttgc atgcctgcag
      241 gtcgactcta gaggatcccc gggtaccgag ctcgaattca ctggccgtcg ttttacaacg
      301 tcgtgactgg gaaaaccctg gcgttaccca acttaatcgc cttgcagcac atcccccttt
      361 cgccagctgg cgtaatagcg aagaggcccg caccgatcgc ccttcccaac agttgcgcag
      421 cctgaatggc gaatggcgcc tgatgcggta ttttctcctt acgcatctgt gcggtatttc
      481 acaccgcata tggtgcactc tcagtacaat ctgctctgat gccgcatagt taagccagcc
      541 ccgacacccg ccaacacccg ctgacgcgcc ctgacgggct tgtctgctcc cggcatccgc
      601 ttacagacaa gctgtgacga agacaatttt tttttcgctt gagaccgagg ctaggtggag
      661 gctcagtgat gataagtctg cgatggtgga tgcatgtgtc atggtcatag ctgtttcctg
      721 tgtgaaattg ttatccgctc agagggcaca atcctattcc gcgctatccg acaatctcca
      781 agacattagg tggagttcag ttcggcgtat ggcatatgtc gctggaaaga acatgtgagc
      841 aaaaggccag caaaaggcca ggaaccgtaa aaaggccgcg ttgctggcgt ttttccatag
      901 gctccgcccc cctgacgagc atcacaaaaa tcgacgctca agtcagaggt ggcgaaaccc
      961 gacaggacta taaagatacc aggcgtttcc ccctggaagc tccctcgtgc gctctcctgt
     1021 tccgaccctg ccgcttaccg gatacctgtc cgcctttctc ccttcgggaa gcgtggcgct
     1081 ttctcatagc tcacgctgta ggtatctcag ttcggtgtag gtcgttcgct ccaagctggg
     1141 ctgtgtgcac gaaccccccg ttcagcccga ccgctgcgcc ttatccggta actatcgtct
     1201 tgagtccaac ccggtaagac acgacttatc gccactggca gcagccactg gtaacaggat
     1261 tagcagagcg aggtatgtag gcggtgctac agagttcttg aagtggtggc ctaactacgg
     1321 ctacactaga agaacagtat ttggtatctg cgctctgctg aagccagtta ccttcggaaa
     1381 aagagttggt agctcttgat ccggcaaaca aaccaccgct ggtagcggtg gtttttttgt
     1441 ttgcaagcag cagattacgc gcagaaaaaa aggatctcaa gaagatcctt tgatcttttc
     1501 tacggggtct gacgctctat tcaacaaagc cgccgtcccg tcaagtcagc gtaaatgggt
     1561 agggggcttc aaatcgtccg ctctgccagt gttacaacca attaacaaat tctgattaga
     1621 aaaactcatc gagcatcaaa tgaaactgca atttattcat atcaggatta tcaataccat
     1681 atttttgaaa aagccgtttc tgtaatgaag gagaaaactc accgaggcag ttccatagga
     1741 tggcaagatc ctggtatcgg tctgcgattc cgactcgtcc aacatcaata caacctatta
     1801 atttcccctc gtcaaaaata aggttatcaa gtgagaaatc accatgagtg acgactgaat
     1861 ccggtgagaa tggcaaaagc ttatgcattt ctttccagac ttgttcaaca ggccagccat
     1921 tacgctcgtc atcaaaatca ctcgcatcaa ccaaaccgtt attcattcgt gattgcgcct
     1981 gagcgagacg aaatacgcga tcgctgttaa aaggacaatt acaaacagga atcgaatgca
     2041 accggcgcag gaacactgcc agcgcatcaa caatattttc acctgaatca ggatattctt
     2101 ctaatacctg gaatgctgtt ttcccgggga tcgcagtggt gagtaaccat gcatcatcag
     2161 gagtacggat aaaatgcttg atggtcggaa gaggcataaa ttccgtcagc cagtttagtc
     2221 tgaccatctc atctgtaaca tcattggcaa cgctaccttt gccatgtttc agaaacaact
     2281 ctggcgcatc gggcttccca tacaatcgat agattgtcgc acctgattgc ccgacattat
     2341 cgcgagccca tttataccca tataaatcag catccatgtt ggaatttaat cgcggcctcg
     2401 agcaagacgt ttcccgttga atatggctca taacacccct tgtattactg tttatgtaag
     2461 cagacagttt tattgttcat gatgatatat ttttatcttg tgcaatgtaa catcagagat
     2521 tttgagacac aacgtggctt tcccccgccg ctctagaact agtggatcca aataaaacga
     2581 aaggctcagt cgaaagactg ggcctttcgt tttatctgtt gtttgtcgca ttatacgaga
     2641 cgtccaggtt gggatacctg aaacaaaacc catcgtacgg ccaaggaagt ctccaataac
     2701 tgtgatccac cacaagcgcc agggttttcc cagtcacgac gttgtaaaac gacggccagt
     2761 catgcataat ccgcacgcat ctggaataag gaagtgccat tccgcctgac ct
//
