# Supplementary material for: A modular cloning toolkit for genome editing in plants
Source: bioRxiv preprint, doi:10.1101/738021, version 3 (2019-10-23)
Supplement: GenBank DNA construct files [file 738021_file06.zip › pFH91 .gb]

LOCUS       pFH91_                  6409 bp    DNA     circular UNA 10-APR-2019
DEFINITION  Level0 nScCas9, wheat codon optimized.
ACCESSION   urn.local...141-abnbxnv
VERSION     urn.local...141-abnbxnv
KEYWORDS    .
SOURCE      
  ORGANISM  
            .
FEATURES             Location/Qualifiers
     CDS             215..1225
                     /label="Sm/Sp no DraIII"
     rep_origin      1385..1999
                     /modified_by="hahnf"
                     /label="rep (pMB1)"
     rep_origin      1984
                     /label="ORI"
     misc_feature    2225..2230
                     /Recognition_pattern="GGTCTC(1/5)"
                     /label="BsaI"
                     /note="Geneious type: restriction site"
     ligation        2232..2235
                     /label="Ligation"
     CDS             2233..6390
                     /created_by="hahnf"
                     /modified_by="hahnf"
                     /label="nScCas9 (nickase)"
     mutation        2260..2262
                     /created_by="hahnf"
                     /modified_by="hahnf"
                     /label="D10A"
     ligation        3928..3931
                     /label="Ligation"
     sig_peptide     6370..6390
                     /created_by="hahnf"
                     /modified_by="hahnf"
                     /label="SV40 NLS"
     Stop_codon      6391..6393
                     /created_by="hahnf"
                     /label="STOP"
     ligation        6394..6397
                     /label="Ligation"
     misc_feature    complement(6399..6404)
                     /Recognition_pattern="GGTCTC(1/5)"
                     /label="BsaI"
                     /note="Geneious type: restriction site"
ORIGIN      
        1 gtggctcttc agtggacgaa agggcctcgt gatacgccta tttttatagg ttaatgtcat
       61 gataataatg gtttcttaga cgtcaggtgg cacttttcgg ggaaatgtgc gcggaacccc
      121 tatttgttta tttttctaaa tacattcaaa tatgtatccg ctcatgagac aataaccctg
      181 ataaatgctt caataatatt gaaaaaggaa gagtatgcgc tcacgcaact ggtccagaac
      241 cttgaccgaa cgcagcggtg gtaacggcgc agtggcggtt ttcatggctt gttatgactg
      301 tttttttggg gtacagtcta tgcctcgggc atccaagcag caagcgcgtt acgccgtggg
      361 tcgatgtttg atgttatgga gcagcaacga tgttacgcag cagggcagtc gccctaaaac
      421 aaagttaaac atcatgaggg aagcggtgat cgccgaagta tcgactcaac tatcagaggt
      481 agttggcgtc atcgagcgcc atctcgaacc gacgttgctg gccgtacatt tgtacggctc
      541 cgcagtggat ggcggcctga agccacacag cgatattgat ttgctggtta cggtgaccgt
      601 aaggcttgat gaaacaacgc ggcgagcttt gatcaacgac cttttggaaa cttcggcttc
      661 ccctggagag agcgagattc tccgcgctgt agaagtcacc attgttgtgc acgacgacat
      721 cattccgtgg cgttatccag ctaagcgcga actgcaattt ggagaatggc agcgcaatga
      781 cattcttgca ggtatcttcg agccagccac gatcgacatt gatctggcta tcttgctgac
      841 aaaagcaaga gaacatagcg ttgccttggt aggtccagcg gcggaggaac tctttgatcc
      901 ggttcctgaa caggatctat ttgaggcgct aaatgaaacc ttaacgctat ggaactcgcc
      961 gcccgactgg gctggcgatg agcgaaatgt agtgcttacg ttgtcccgca tttggtacag
     1021 cgcagtaacc ggcaaaatcg cgccgaagga tgtcgctgcc gactgggcaa tggagcgcct
     1081 gccggcccag tatcagcccg tcatacttga agctagacag gcttatcttg gacaagaaga
     1141 agatcgcttg gcctcgcgcg cagatcagtt ggaagaattt gtccattacg taaaaggcga
     1201 gatcaccaag gtagtcggca aataactgtc agaccaagtt tactcatata tactttagat
     1261 tgatttaaaa cttcattttt aatttaaaag gatctaggtg aagatccttt ttgataatct
     1321 catgaccaaa atcccttaac gtgagttttc gttccactga gcgtcagacc ccgtagaaaa
     1381 gatcaaagga tcttcttgag atcctttttt tctgcgcgta atctgctgct tgcaaacaaa
     1441 aaaaccaccg ctaccagcgg tggtttgttt gccggatcaa gagctaccaa ctctttttcc
     1501 gaaggtaact ggcttcagca gagcgcagat accaaatact gtccttctag tgtagccgta
     1561 gttaggccac cacttcaaga actctgtagc accgcctaca tacctcgctc tgctaatcct
     1621 gttaccagtg gctgctgcca gtggcgataa gtcgtgtctt accgggttgg actcaagacg
     1681 atagttaccg gataaggcgc agcggtcggg ctgaacgggg ggttcgtgca cacagcccag
     1741 cttggagcga acgacctaca ccgaactgag atacctacag cgtgagctat gagaaagcgc
     1801 cacgcttccc gaagggagaa aggcggacag gtatccggta agcggcaggg tcggaacagg
     1861 agagcgcacg agggagcttc cagggggaaa cgcctggtat ctttatagtc ctgtcgggtt
     1921 tcgccacctc tgacttgagc gtcgattttt gtgatgctcg tcaggggggc ggagcctatg
     1981 gaaaaacgcc agcaacgcgg cctttttacg gttcctggcc ttttgctggc cttttgctca
     2041 catgttcttt cctgcgttat cccctgattc tgtggataac cgtattaccg cctttgagtg
     2101 agctgatacc gctcgccgca gccgaacgac cgagcgcagc gagtcagtga gcgaggaagc
     2161 ggaagagcgc ccaatacgca aaccgcctct ccccgcgcgt tggccgattc attaatcact
     2221 ctgtggtctc aaatggagaa gaaatactct attgggctgg ccattggcac caattccgtt
     2281 ggatgggccg tgatcactga tgattataag gtcccctcca agaagttcaa ggttctgggt
     2341 aataccaaca ggaagagcat aaaaaagaat cttatgggcg ctctgctctt tgatagcgga
     2401 gaaacggcgg aagctacacg gctcaagcgg acagcgaggc gccgctatac caggcggaag
     2461 aaccggatta gataccttca ggaaatcttc gcgaacgaga tggccaagct cgatgactca
     2521 ttcttccagc gccttgagga atcgttcctc gttgaggagg acaaaaagaa cgagcgtcac
     2581 cccatctttg gtaatctcgc ggacgaggtt gcataccaca ggaattatcc gaccatctac
     2641 cacctgagga agaagttggc ggacagcccg gagaaggcag acctgcggct catctacctc
     2701 gcgctggcgc acatcatcaa attccggggg cattttttga tcgaagggaa actcaatgct
     2761 gagaactcgg acgtggcaaa gctcttctat cagcttatcc aaacctataa tcagctgttc
     2821 gaggaatctc cgttggatga gatagaggtt gacgctaagg gtatcctctc cgctcgtctt
     2881 tcgaagtcca aacgcctgga gaaactgatc gccgttttcc cgaacgagaa gaagaacggg
     2941 ctcttcggaa acataatcgc gcttgccctg ggactgacgc ccaacttcaa gtccaacttc
     3001 gacttgacgg aggatgccaa acttcagctt tcaaaggaca catatgacga tgatttggac
     3061 gagttgctcg gccaaattgg cgaccaatac gctgacctgt tctctgccgc aaaaaacctg
     3121 tccgatgcta ttctgctgag cgatattctc cggagcaact ccgaggtgac taaggcaccg
     3181 ttgtccgcca gcatggtgaa acgctacgac gagcaccacc aggacctggc tctcctcaag
     3241 accttggtta ggcaacagtt tcccgagaag tacgccgaaa tctttaagga tgacaccaag
     3301 aacggctatg ccggttacgt tggcatcgga atcaagcata ggaagaggac cactaaactc
     3361 gccacacagg aggaattcta taaatttatc aagcctattc tggagaagat ggacggagct
     3421 gaggagctgc tcgccaagct gaacagggac gatctcctga ggaagcagcg gacctttgat
     3481 aatggctcga ttcctcatca aatccatctg aaggagcttc atgccatact gcgcaggcaa
     3541 gaagagtttt acccatttct gaaggagaat cgggagaaga tcgaaaaaat cctgacattc
     3601 cgcataccct actacgtggg cccgcttgcc cggggaaact ctcgttttgc ttggctcacg
     3661 aggaagagcg aggaggcgat aacgccatgg aacttcgagg aggtcgtgga taaaggcgcc
     3721 agcgcgcaat cgtttattga gcgtatgaca aacttcgacg agcagctccc aaacaagaag
     3781 gtgttgccaa agcacagcct cctgtacgag tacttcacgg tttacaatga gctcaccaaa
     3841 gtcaagtacg ttactgagcg tatgcgtaag ccggagttcc tctctgggga gcagaagaag
     3901 gcaatcgttg acctgctctt caaaacgaac cgtaaggtga ccgtcaagca gctgaaggaa
     3961 gattacttca aaaagatcga atgttttgac tccgtggaga ttataggagt tgaggatagg
     4021 tttaatgcct cactcggcac ctaccatgac ttgctcaaga tcatcaaaga caaggatttc
     4081 ctggacaatg aagagaacga ggatatcctt gaggacatcg tgctcacact caccctcttc
     4141 gaggaccggg agatgatcga ggagcgcctc aagacatacg cccacctctt tgacgacaag
     4201 gtgatgaaac aactcaagcg caggcactac acgggttggg gacgcctctc ccgcaagatg
     4261 attaatggta tcagggacaa acagtccggt aagacgattc tcgatttctt gaagtccgat
     4321 ggtttctcta atcgcaactt catgcagctg atccacgacg actcactcac cttcaaggag
     4381 gagattgaaa aggctcaagt gtccgggcag ggagatagcc tccacgagca aatcgcagat
     4441 ctcgccggat cgcctgcaat taagaagggc attcttcaaa ctgtcaaaat cgtcgacgag
     4501 ctggtcaagg ttatgggcca caagccagaa aacatcgtta tcgagatggc tagggagaac
     4561 cagaccacta ccaagggact ccaacagtcc cgggagcgga agaagaggat tgaggagggg
     4621 atcaaggaac tcgagtctca aattctcaag gagaatccgg tggagaacac tcaactccag
     4681 aacgagaagc tctacctgta ctacctgcag aacggcaggg atatgtatgt cgatcaggag
     4741 ctggacatca acaggctctc cgactacgac gtcgaccata tcgtcccgca atctttcatt
     4801 aaggacgact caatcgataa caaggtcctc acgcgctccg tcgagaacag aggtaagtca
     4861 gacaacgtgc cgtcggagga ggtggtgaag aagatgaaaa actactggcg tcaactcctc
     4921 aacgctaaat tgattacgca gagaaaattc gataacttga ccaaagcgga acgcggcggt
     4981 ctgtcggagg ccgacaaagc cggcttcatt aagcggcaac tcgtggagac acgccagatc
     5041 acaaagcacg tcgccaggat tcttgactcg cggatgaata ctaaacgcga caagaacgat
     5101 aagccaatca gagaagtcaa ggtgattaca ctgaagagca aactggtcag cgacttccgc
     5161 aaggatttcc agctttataa ggtgagggac ataaacaatt atcaccacgc ccacgacgcg
     5221 tacctcaacg cggtggttgg caccgcactc attaagaaat acccgaagct cgagtcagag
     5281 ttcgtctacg gcgactataa agtgtacgac gttcggaaaa tgatagcaaa gtccgagcaa
     5341 gagatcggca aggccacggc caagagattc ttctactcca atattatgaa tttctttaag
     5401 acggaggtta agttggccaa cggagagatc cggaagcggc ctctcattga aactaatggc
     5461 gagacaggcg aggtggtctg gaacaaggaa aaggactttg ctaccgtccg caaggtcctc
     5521 gcgatgccgc aagtgaacat tgtcaaaaag acggaagttc agacaggcgg gttctcgaag
     5581 gagtcaatct tgtcgaagcg tgagtccgcc aagctcatcc cacgcaagaa ggggtgggat
     5641 acgcggaagt atggaggttt cgggtccccc actgttgcat actcaattct cgtggtcgcc
     5701 aaggtggaga agggaaaagc caagaagctc aaaagcgtga aggtcctcgt gggtataacg
     5761 ataatggaaa agggtagcta cgagaaggac ccaatcggtt tcctcgaagc caaggggtac
     5821 aaagatatca aaaaggagct tatattcaaa ctgccgaagt actcattgtt tgagctggag
     5881 aacggcaggc ggcggatgtt ggcctcggcg acagaactgc aaaaggcgaa cgagctcgtc
     5941 ttgcctcagc atctcgttag gcttctctac tacacccaaa atatctctgc gactacaggg
     6001 tctaacaacc tcggttacat cgagcagcat agggaggaat tcaaggagat ctttgagaag
     6061 atcatcgact tctccgagaa gtacatcctt aagaacaaag tgaactccaa cttgaagtcg
     6121 agcttcgacg agcagttcgc tgtttccgat tctattctcc tgtcgaactc attcgtgtca
     6181 cttctgaagt acacgtcgtt cggcgcatct ggcggcttta ccttcctcga cctcgacgtg
     6241 aagcaaggcc ggctccgcta ccaaaccgtg accgaggttc tcgacgcgac attgatctac
     6301 cagtccatta ccggcctgta cgaaacgagg acggacctct cacagctcgg aggggactct
     6361 agagcggacc caaagaagaa gcgcaaggtg taggctttga gaccacgaa
//
