# Supplementary material for: A modular cloning toolkit for genome editing in plants
Source: bioRxiv preprint, doi:10.1101/738021, version 3 (2019-10-23)
Supplement: GenBank DNA construct files [file 738021_file06.zip › pFH92.gb]

LOCUS       pFH92                   7597 bp    DNA     circular UNA 10-APR-2019
DEFINITION  Level0 nScCas9-ABE7.10 base changer, wheat/human codon optimized.
ACCESSION   urn.local...1bx-abnc61t
VERSION     urn.local...1bx-abnc61t
KEYWORDS    .
SOURCE      
  ORGANISM  
            .
FEATURES             Location/Qualifiers
     CDS             215..1225
                     /label="Sm/Sp no DraIII"
     rep_origin      1385..1999
                     /modified_by="hahnf"
                     /label="rep (pMB1)"
     rep_origin      1984
                     /label="ORI"
     misc_feature    2225..2230
                     /Recognition_pattern="GGTCTC(1/5)"
                     /label="BsaI"
                     /note="Geneious type: restriction site"
     ligation        2232..2235
                     /label="Ligation"
     CDS             2233..2733
                     /created_by="hahnf"
                     /label="ecTadA (wt), monomer 1 of 2"
     ligation        <2233..2235
                     /label="Ligation"
     Linker          2734..2829
                     /created_by="hahnf"
                     /label="Linker"
     misc_feature    2758..2805
                     /created_by="hahnf"
                     /label="XTEN Linker"
     CDS             2830..3327
                     /created_by="hahnf"
                     /modified_by="hahnf"
                     /label="ecTadA (evolved), monomer 2 of 2"
     ligation        2836..2839
                     /label="Ligation"
     Linker          3328..3423
                     /created_by="hahnf"
                     /label="Linker"
     misc_feature    3352..3399
                     /created_by="hahnf"
                     /label="XTEN linker"
     CDS             3424..7578
                     /created_by="hahnf"
                     /modified_by="hahnf"
                     /label="ScCas9 nickase"
     ligation        3439..3442
                     /label="Ligation"
     mutation        3448..3450
                     /created_by="hahnf"
                     /label="D10A"
     ligation        5116..5119
                     /label="Ligation"
     sig_peptide     7558..7578
                     /created_by="hahnf"
                     /modified_by="hahnf"
                     /label="SV40 NLS"
     Stop_codon      7579..7581
                     /created_by="hahnf"
                     /label="STOP"
     ligation        7582..7585
                     /label="Ligation"
     misc_feature    complement(7587..7592)
                     /Recognition_pattern="GGTCTC(1/5)"
                     /label="BsaI"
                     /note="Geneious type: restriction site"
ORIGIN      
        1 gtggctcttc agtggacgaa agggcctcgt gatacgccta tttttatagg ttaatgtcat
       61 gataataatg gtttcttaga cgtcaggtgg cacttttcgg ggaaatgtgc gcggaacccc
      121 tatttgttta tttttctaaa tacattcaaa tatgtatccg ctcatgagac aataaccctg
      181 ataaatgctt caataatatt gaaaaaggaa gagtatgcgc tcacgcaact ggtccagaac
      241 cttgaccgaa cgcagcggtg gtaacggcgc agtggcggtt ttcatggctt gttatgactg
      301 tttttttggg gtacagtcta tgcctcgggc atccaagcag caagcgcgtt acgccgtggg
      361 tcgatgtttg atgttatgga gcagcaacga tgttacgcag cagggcagtc gccctaaaac
      421 aaagttaaac atcatgaggg aagcggtgat cgccgaagta tcgactcaac tatcagaggt
      481 agttggcgtc atcgagcgcc atctcgaacc gacgttgctg gccgtacatt tgtacggctc
      541 cgcagtggat ggcggcctga agccacacag cgatattgat ttgctggtta cggtgaccgt
      601 aaggcttgat gaaacaacgc ggcgagcttt gatcaacgac cttttggaaa cttcggcttc
      661 ccctggagag agcgagattc tccgcgctgt agaagtcacc attgttgtgc acgacgacat
      721 cattccgtgg cgttatccag ctaagcgcga actgcaattt ggagaatggc agcgcaatga
      781 cattcttgca ggtatcttcg agccagccac gatcgacatt gatctggcta tcttgctgac
      841 aaaagcaaga gaacatagcg ttgccttggt aggtccagcg gcggaggaac tctttgatcc
      901 ggttcctgaa caggatctat ttgaggcgct aaatgaaacc ttaacgctat ggaactcgcc
      961 gcccgactgg gctggcgatg agcgaaatgt agtgcttacg ttgtcccgca tttggtacag
     1021 cgcagtaacc ggcaaaatcg cgccgaagga tgtcgctgcc gactgggcaa tggagcgcct
     1081 gccggcccag tatcagcccg tcatacttga agctagacag gcttatcttg gacaagaaga
     1141 agatcgcttg gcctcgcgcg cagatcagtt ggaagaattt gtccattacg taaaaggcga
     1201 gatcaccaag gtagtcggca aataactgtc agaccaagtt tactcatata tactttagat
     1261 tgatttaaaa cttcattttt aatttaaaag gatctaggtg aagatccttt ttgataatct
     1321 catgaccaaa atcccttaac gtgagttttc gttccactga gcgtcagacc ccgtagaaaa
     1381 gatcaaagga tcttcttgag atcctttttt tctgcgcgta atctgctgct tgcaaacaaa
     1441 aaaaccaccg ctaccagcgg tggtttgttt gccggatcaa gagctaccaa ctctttttcc
     1501 gaaggtaact ggcttcagca gagcgcagat accaaatact gtccttctag tgtagccgta
     1561 gttaggccac cacttcaaga actctgtagc accgcctaca tacctcgctc tgctaatcct
     1621 gttaccagtg gctgctgcca gtggcgataa gtcgtgtctt accgggttgg actcaagacg
     1681 atagttaccg gataaggcgc agcggtcggg ctgaacgggg ggttcgtgca cacagcccag
     1741 cttggagcga acgacctaca ccgaactgag atacctacag cgtgagctat gagaaagcgc
     1801 cacgcttccc gaagggagaa aggcggacag gtatccggta agcggcaggg tcggaacagg
     1861 agagcgcacg agggagcttc cagggggaaa cgcctggtat ctttatagtc ctgtcgggtt
     1921 tcgccacctc tgacttgagc gtcgattttt gtgatgctcg tcaggggggc ggagcctatg
     1981 gaaaaacgcc agcaacgcgg cctttttacg gttcctggcc ttttgctggc cttttgctca
     2041 catgttcttt cctgcgttat cccctgattc tgtggataac cgtattaccg cctttgagtg
     2101 agctgatacc gctcgccgca gccgaacgac cgagcgcagc gagtcagtga gcgaggaagc
     2161 ggaagagcgc ccaatacgca aaccgcctct ccccgcgcgt tggccgattc attaatcact
     2221 ctgtggtctc aaatgtccga agtcgagttt tcccatgagt actggatgag acacgcattg
     2281 actctcgcaa agagggcttg ggatgaacgc gaggtgcccg tgggggcagt actcgtgcat
     2341 aacaatcgcg taatcggcga aggttggaat aggccgatcg gacgccacga ccccactgca
     2401 catgcggaaa tcatggccct tcgacaggga gggcttgtga tgcagaatta tcgacttatc
     2461 gatgcgacgc tgtacgtcac gcttgaacct tgcgtaatgt gcgcgggagc tatgattcac
     2521 tcccgcattg gacgagttgt attcggtgcc cgcgacgcca agacgggtgc cgcaggttca
     2581 ctgatggacg tgctgcatca cccaggcatg aaccaccggg tagaaatcac agaaggcata
     2641 ttggcggacg aatgtgcggc gctgttgtcc gacttttttc gcatgcggag gcaggagatc
     2701 aaggcccaga aaaaagcaca atcctctact gactctggtg gttcttctgg tggttctagc
     2761 ggcagcgaga ctcccgggac ctcagagtcc gccacacccg aaagttctgg tggttcttct
     2821 ggtggttctt ccgaagtcga gttttcccat gagtactgga tgagacacgc attgactctc
     2881 gcaaagaggg ctcgagatga acgcgaggtg cccgtggggg cagtactcgt gctcaacaat
     2941 cgcgtaatcg gcgaaggttg gaatagggca atcggactcc acgaccccac tgcacatgcg
     3001 gaaatcatgg cccttcgaca gggagggctt gtgatgcaga attatcgact tatcgatgcg
     3061 acgctgtacg tcacgtttga accttgcgta atgtgcgcgg gagctatgat tcactcccgc
     3121 attggacgag ttgtattcgg tgttcgcaac gccaagacgg gtgccgcagg ttcactgatg
     3181 gacgtgctgc attacccagg catgaaccac cgggtagaaa tcacagaagg catattggcg
     3241 gacgaatgtg cggcgctgtt gtgttacttt tttcgcatgc ccaggcaggt ctttaacgcc
     3301 cagaaaaaag cacaatcctc tactgactct ggtggttctt ctggtggttc tagcggcagc
     3361 gagactcccg ggacctcaga gtccgccaca cccgaaagtt ctggtggttc ttctggtggt
     3421 tctgagaaaa agtattctat tgggctggcc attggcacca attccgttgg atgggccgtg
     3481 atcactgatg attataaggt cccctccaag aagttcaagg ttctgggtaa taccaacagg
     3541 aagagcataa aaaagaatct tatgggcgct ctgctctttg atagcggaga aacggcggaa
     3601 gctacacggc tcaagcggac agcgaggcgc cgctatacca ggcggaagaa ccggattaga
     3661 taccttcagg aaatcttcgc gaacgagatg gccaagctcg atgactcatt cttccagcgc
     3721 cttgaggaat cgttcctcgt tgaggaggac aaaaagaacg agcgtcaccc catctttggt
     3781 aatctcgcgg acgaggttgc ataccacagg aattatccga ccatctacca cctgaggaag
     3841 aagttggcgg acagcccgga gaaggcagac ctgcggctca tctacctcgc gctggcgcac
     3901 atcatcaaat tccgggggca ttttttgatc gaagggaaac tcaatgctga gaactcggac
     3961 gtggcaaagc tcttctatca gcttatccaa acctataatc agctgttcga ggaatctccg
     4021 ttggatgaga tagaggttga cgctaagggt atcctctccg ctcgtctttc gaagtccaaa
     4081 cgcctggaga aactgatcgc cgttttcccg aacgagaaga agaacgggct cttcggaaac
     4141 ataatcgcgc ttgccctggg actgacgccc aacttcaagt ccaacttcga cttgacggag
     4201 gatgccaaac ttcagctttc aaaggacaca tatgacgatg atttggacga gttgctcggc
     4261 caaattggcg accaatacgc tgacctgttc tctgccgcaa aaaacctgtc cgatgctatt
     4321 ctgctgagcg atattctccg gagcaactcc gaggtgacta aggcaccgtt gtccgccagc
     4381 atggtgaaac gctacgacga gcaccaccag gacctggctc tcctcaagac cttggttagg
     4441 caacagtttc ccgagaagta cgccgaaatc tttaaggatg acaccaagaa cggctatgcc
     4501 ggttacgttg gcatcggaat caagcatagg aagaggacca ctaaactcgc cacacaggag
     4561 gaattctata aatttatcaa gcctattctg gagaagatgg acggagctga ggagctgctc
     4621 gccaagctga acagggacga tctcctgagg aagcagcgga cctttgataa tggctcgatt
     4681 cctcatcaaa tccatctgaa ggagcttcat gccatactgc gcaggcaaga agagttttac
     4741 ccatttctga aggagaatcg ggagaagatc gaaaaaatcc tgacattccg cataccctac
     4801 tacgtgggcc cgcttgcccg gggaaactct cgttttgctt ggctcacgag gaagagcgag
     4861 gaggcgataa cgccatggaa cttcgaggag gtcgtggata aaggcgccag cgcgcaatcg
     4921 tttattgagc gtatgacaaa cttcgacgag cagctcccaa acaagaaggt gttgccaaag
     4981 cacagcctcc tgtacgagta cttcacggtt tacaatgagc tcaccaaagt caagtacgtt
     5041 actgagcgta tgcgtaagcc ggagttcctc tctggggagc agaagaaggc aatcgttgac
     5101 ctgctcttca aaacgaaccg taaggtgacc gtcaagcagc tgaaggaaga ttacttcaaa
     5161 aagatcgaat gttttgactc cgtggagatt ataggagttg aggataggtt taatgcctca
     5221 ctcggcacct accatgactt gctcaagatc atcaaagaca aggatttcct ggacaatgaa
     5281 gagaacgagg atatccttga ggacatcgtg ctcacactca ccctcttcga ggaccgggag
     5341 atgatcgagg agcgcctcaa gacatacgcc cacctctttg acgacaaggt gatgaaacaa
     5401 ctcaagcgca ggcactacac gggttgggga cgcctctccc gcaagatgat taatggtatc
     5461 agggacaaac agtccggtaa gacgattctc gatttcttga agtccgatgg tttctctaat
     5521 cgcaacttca tgcagctgat ccacgacgac tcactcacct tcaaggagga gattgaaaag
     5581 gctcaagtgt ccgggcaggg agatagcctc cacgagcaaa tcgcagatct cgccggatcg
     5641 cctgcaatta agaagggcat tcttcaaact gtcaaaatcg tcgacgagct ggtcaaggtt
     5701 atgggccaca agccagaaaa catcgttatc gagatggcta gggagaacca gaccactacc
     5761 aagggactcc aacagtcccg ggagcggaag aagaggattg aggaggggat caaggaactc
     5821 gagtctcaaa ttctcaagga gaatccggtg gagaacactc aactccagaa cgagaagctc
     5881 tacctgtact acctgcagaa cggcagggat atgtatgtcg atcaggagct ggacatcaac
     5941 aggctctccg actacgacgt cgaccatatc gtcccgcaat ctttcattaa ggacgactca
     6001 atcgataaca aggtcctcac gcgctccgtc gagaacagag gtaagtcaga caacgtgccg
     6061 tcggaggagg tggtgaagaa gatgaaaaac tactggcgtc aactcctcaa cgctaaattg
     6121 attacgcaga gaaaattcga taacttgacc aaagcggaac gcggcggtct gtcggaggcc
     6181 gacaaagccg gcttcattaa gcggcaactc gtggagacac gccagatcac aaagcacgtc
     6241 gccaggattc ttgactcgcg gatgaatact aaacgcgaca agaacgataa gccaatcaga
     6301 gaagtcaagg tgattacact gaagagcaaa ctggtcagcg acttccgcaa ggatttccag
     6361 ctttataagg tgagggacat aaacaattat caccacgccc acgacgcgta cctcaacgcg
     6421 gtggttggca ccgcactcat taagaaatac ccgaagctcg agtcagagtt cgtctacggc
     6481 gactataaag tgtacgacgt tcggaaaatg atagcaaagt ccgagcaaga gatcggcaag
     6541 gccacggcca agagattctt ctactccaat attatgaatt tctttaagac ggaggttaag
     6601 ttggccaacg gagagatccg gaagcggcct ctcattgaaa ctaatggcga gacaggcgag
     6661 gtggtctgga acaaggaaaa ggactttgct accgtccgca aggtcctcgc gatgccgcaa
     6721 gtgaacattg tcaaaaagac ggaagttcag acaggcgggt tctcgaagga gtcaatcttg
     6781 tcgaagcgtg agtccgccaa gctcatccca cgcaagaagg ggtgggatac gcggaagtat
     6841 ggaggtttcg ggtcccccac tgttgcatac tcaattctcg tggtcgccaa ggtggagaag
     6901 ggaaaagcca agaagctcaa aagcgtgaag gtcctcgtgg gtataacgat aatggaaaag
     6961 ggtagctacg agaaggaccc aatcggtttc ctcgaagcca aggggtacaa agatatcaaa
     7021 aaggagctta tattcaaact gccgaagtac tcattgtttg agctggagaa cggcaggcgg
     7081 cggatgttgg cctcggcgac agaactgcaa aaggcgaacg agctcgtctt gcctcagcat
     7141 ctcgttaggc ttctctacta cacccaaaat atctctgcga ctacagggtc taacaacctc
     7201 ggttacatcg agcagcatag ggaggaattc aaggagatct ttgagaagat catcgacttc
     7261 tccgagaagt acatccttaa gaacaaagtg aactccaact tgaagtcgag cttcgacgag
     7321 cagttcgctg tttccgattc tattctcctg tcgaactcat tcgtgtcact tctgaagtac
     7381 acgtcgttcg gcgcatctgg cggctttacc ttcctcgacc tcgacgtgaa gcaaggccgg
     7441 ctccgctacc aaaccgtgac cgaggttctc gacgcgacat tgatctacca gtccattacc
     7501 ggcctgtacg aaacgaggac ggacctctca cagctcggag gggactctag agcggaccca
     7561 aagaagaagc gcaaggtgta ggctttgaga ccacgaa
//
