# Supplementary material for: A modular cloning toolkit for genome editing in plants
Source: bioRxiv preprint, doi:10.1101/738021, version 3 (2019-10-23)
Supplement: GenBank DNA construct files [file 738021_file06.zip › pFH93.gb]

LOCUS       pFH93                  11981 bp    DNA     circular UNA 30-MAY-2019
DEFINITION  Level1 ZmUBIp::nScCas9-ABE7.10 (wheat/human optimized):NOSt
            (Position 2).
ACCESSION   urn.local...5w-aesjz9o
VERSION     urn.local...5w-aesjz9o
KEYWORDS    .
SOURCE      
  ORGANISM  
            .
FEATURES             Location/Qualifiers
     misc_feature    6..11
                     /Recognition_pattern="GAAGAC(2/6)"
                     /annotation_group="GAAGAC"
                     /label="BpiI"
                     /note="Geneious type: restriction site"
     promoter        34..928
                     /label="UBIQUITIN upstream Promoter region (Zea mays)"
     5'_UTR          929..1010
                     /modified_by="hahnf"
                     /label="UBIQUITIN Untranslated Exon 1 /5' UTR (Zea mays)"
     5'_UTR          929
                     /label="Start of transcription"
     misc._feature   1009..1012
                     /label="donor splice"
     intron          1011..2020
                     /label="UBIQUITIN intron (Zea mays)"
     misc._feature   2018..2021
                     /label="acceptor splice"
     5'_UTR          2021..2022
                     /label="UBIQUITIN Untranslated Exon 2/5' UTR (Zea mays)"
     CDS             2023..2523
                     /created_by="hahnf"
                     /label="ecTadA (wt), monomer 1 of 2"
     Misc._Feature   2023..2025
                     /label="native start of translation"
     CDS             2023..7368
                     /created_by="hahnf"
                     /label="nScCas9-ABE7.10"
     Linker          2524..2619
                     /created_by="hahnf"
                     /label="Linker"
     misc_feature    2548..2595
                     /created_by="hahnf"
                     /label="XTEN Linker"
     CDS             2620..3117
                     /created_by="hahnf"
                     /modified_by="hahnf"
                     /label="ecTadA (evolved), monomer 2 of 2"
     Linker          3118..3213
                     /created_by="hahnf"
                     /label="Linker"
     misc_feature    3142..3189
                     /created_by="hahnf"
                     /label="XTEN linker"
     CDS             3214..7368
                     /created_by="hahnf"
                     /modified_by="hahnf"
                     /label="nScCas9 D10A (wheat optimized)"
     mutation        3238..3240
                     /created_by="hahnf"
                     /modified_by="hahnf"
                     /label="D10A"
     sig_peptide     7348..7368
                     /created_by="hahnf"
                     /modified_by="hahnf"
                     /label="SV40 NLS"
     Stop_codon      7369..7371
                     /created_by="hahnf"
                     /Stop_codon
                     /modified_by="hahnf"
                     /label="Stop"
     terminator      7376..7638
                     /vntifkey=43
                     /label="NOSt"
     misc_feature    complement(7649..7654)
                     /Recognition_pattern="GAAGAC(2/6)"
                     /annotation_group="GAAGAC"
                     /label="BpiI"
                     /note="Geneious type: restriction site"
     Misc._feature   complement(7670..7797)
                     /label="RB short"
     rep_origin      complement(9333..9947)
                     /modified_by="hahnf"
                     /Transferred_From="pFH13, pFH14, pFH15, pFH16, pFH17,
                     pFH18 , pFH19, pFH20, pFH21, pFH22, pFH32, pFH45, pFH46,
                     pFH47, pFH48, pFH55 , pFH76, pFH77, pFH78, pFH79, pFH91 ,
                     pFH92"
                     /Transferred_Similarity="99.84%"
                     /label="rep (pMB1)"
     CDS             complement(10110..10967)
                     /label="AmpR"
     Misc._feature   11812..11959
                     /label="LB"
ORIGIN      
        1 tctgtgaaga caagcaagaa ttcaagcttg gaggtgcagc gtgacccggt cgtgcccctc
       61 tctagagata atgagcattg catgtctaag ttataaaaaa ttaccacata ttttttttgt
      121 cacacttgtt tgaagtgcag tttatctatc tttatacata tatttaaact ttactctacg
      181 aataatataa tctatagtac tacaataata tcagtgtttt agagaatcat ataaatgaac
      241 agttagacat ggtctaaagg acaattgagt attttgacaa caggactcta cagttttatc
      301 tttttagtgt gcatgtgttc tccttttttt ttgcaaatag cttcacctat ataatacttc
      361 atccatttta ttagtacatc catttagggt ttagggttaa tggtttttat agactaattt
      421 ttttagtaca tctattttat tctattttag cctctaaatt aagaaaacta aaactctatt
      481 ttagtttttt tatttaataa tttagatata aaatagaata aaataaagtg actaaaaatt
      541 aaacaaatac cctttaagaa attaaaaaaa ctaaggaaac atttttcttg tttcgagtag
      601 ataatgccag cctgttaaac gccgtcgacg agtctaacgg acaccaacca gcgaaccagc
      661 agcgtcgcgt cgggccaagc gaagcagacg gcacggcatc tctgtcgctg cctctggacc
      721 cctctcgaga gttccgctcc accgttggac ttgctccgct gtcggcatcc agaaattgcg
      781 tggcggagcg gcagacgtga gccggcacgg caggcggcct cctcctcctc tcacggcacg
      841 gcagctacgg gggattcctt tcccaccgct ccttcgcttt cccttcctcg cccgccgtaa
      901 taaatagaca ccccctccac accctctttc cccaacctcg tgttgttcgg agcgcacaca
      961 cacacaacca gatctccccc aaatccaccc gtcggcacct ccgcttcaag gtacgccgct
     1021 cgtcctcccc ccccccccct ctctaccttc tctagatcgg cgttccggtc catggttagg
     1081 gcccggtagt tctacttctg ttcatgtttg tgttagatcc gtgtttgtgt tagatccgtg
     1141 ctgctagcgt tcgtacacgg atgcgacctg tacgtcagac acgttctgat tgctaacttg
     1201 ccagtgtttc tctttgggga atcctgggat ggctctagcc gttccgcaga cgggatcgat
     1261 ttcatgattt tttttgtttc gttgcatagg gtttggtttg cccttttcct ttatttcaat
     1321 atatgccgtg cacttgtttg tcgggtcatc ttttcatgct tttttttgtc ttggttgtga
     1381 tgatgtggtc tggttgggcg gtcgttctag atcggagtag aattctgttt caaactacct
     1441 ggtggattta ttaattttgg atctgtatgt gtgtgccata catattcata gttacgaatt
     1501 gaagatgatg gatggaaata tcgatctagg ataggtatac atgttgatgc gggttttact
     1561 gatgcatata cagagatgct ttttgttcgc ttggttgtga tgatgtggtg tggttgggcg
     1621 gtcgttcatt cgttctagat cggagtagaa tactgtttca aactacctgg tgtatttatt
     1681 aattttggaa ctgtatgtgt gtgtcataca tcttcatagt tacgagttta agatggatgg
     1741 aaatatcgat ctaggatagg tatacatgtt gatgtgggtt ttactgatgc atatacatga
     1801 tggcatatgc agcatctatt catatgctct aaccttgagt acctatctat tataataaac
     1861 aagtatgttt tataattatt ttgatcttga tatacttgga tgatggcata tgcagcagct
     1921 atatgtggat ttttttagcc ctgccttcat acgctattta tttgcttggt actgtttctt
     1981 ttgtcgatgc tcaccctgtt gtttggtgtt acttctgcag gaatgtccga agtcgagttt
     2041 tcccatgagt actggatgag acacgcattg actctcgcaa agagggcttg ggatgaacgc
     2101 gaggtgcccg tgggggcagt actcgtgcat aacaatcgcg taatcggcga aggttggaat
     2161 aggccgatcg gacgccacga ccccactgca catgcggaaa tcatggccct tcgacaggga
     2221 gggcttgtga tgcagaatta tcgacttatc gatgcgacgc tgtacgtcac gcttgaacct
     2281 tgcgtaatgt gcgcgggagc tatgattcac tcccgcattg gacgagttgt attcggtgcc
     2341 cgcgacgcca agacgggtgc cgcaggttca ctgatggacg tgctgcatca cccaggcatg
     2401 aaccaccggg tagaaatcac agaaggcata ttggcggacg aatgtgcggc gctgttgtcc
     2461 gacttttttc gcatgcggag gcaggagatc aaggcccaga aaaaagcaca atcctctact
     2521 gactctggtg gttcttctgg tggttctagc ggcagcgaga ctcccgggac ctcagagtcc
     2581 gccacacccg aaagttctgg tggttcttct ggtggttctt ccgaagtcga gttttcccat
     2641 gagtactgga tgagacacgc attgactctc gcaaagaggg ctcgagatga acgcgaggtg
     2701 cccgtggggg cagtactcgt gctcaacaat cgcgtaatcg gcgaaggttg gaatagggca
     2761 atcggactcc acgaccccac tgcacatgcg gaaatcatgg cccttcgaca gggagggctt
     2821 gtgatgcaga attatcgact tatcgatgcg acgctgtacg tcacgtttga accttgcgta
     2881 atgtgcgcgg gagctatgat tcactcccgc attggacgag ttgtattcgg tgttcgcaac
     2941 gccaagacgg gtgccgcagg ttcactgatg gacgtgctgc attacccagg catgaaccac
     3001 cgggtagaaa tcacagaagg catattggcg gacgaatgtg cggcgctgtt gtgttacttt
     3061 tttcgcatgc ccaggcaggt ctttaacgcc cagaaaaaag cacaatcctc tactgactct
     3121 ggtggttctt ctggtggttc tagcggcagc gagactcccg ggacctcaga gtccgccaca
     3181 cccgaaagtt ctggtggttc ttctggtggt tctgagaaaa agtattctat tgggctggcc
     3241 attggcacca attccgttgg atgggccgtg atcactgatg attataaggt cccctccaag
     3301 aagttcaagg ttctgggtaa taccaacagg aagagcataa aaaagaatct tatgggcgct
     3361 ctgctctttg atagcggaga aacggcggaa gctacacggc tcaagcggac agcgaggcgc
     3421 cgctatacca ggcggaagaa ccggattaga taccttcagg aaatcttcgc gaacgagatg
     3481 gccaagctcg atgactcatt cttccagcgc cttgaggaat cgttcctcgt tgaggaggac
     3541 aaaaagaacg agcgtcaccc catctttggt aatctcgcgg acgaggttgc ataccacagg
     3601 aattatccga ccatctacca cctgaggaag aagttggcgg acagcccgga gaaggcagac
     3661 ctgcggctca tctacctcgc gctggcgcac atcatcaaat tccgggggca ttttttgatc
     3721 gaagggaaac tcaatgctga gaactcggac gtggcaaagc tcttctatca gcttatccaa
     3781 acctataatc agctgttcga ggaatctccg ttggatgaga tagaggttga cgctaagggt
     3841 atcctctccg ctcgtctttc gaagtccaaa cgcctggaga aactgatcgc cgttttcccg
     3901 aacgagaaga agaacgggct cttcggaaac ataatcgcgc ttgccctggg actgacgccc
     3961 aacttcaagt ccaacttcga cttgacggag gatgccaaac ttcagctttc aaaggacaca
     4021 tatgacgatg atttggacga gttgctcggc caaattggcg accaatacgc tgacctgttc
     4081 tctgccgcaa aaaacctgtc cgatgctatt ctgctgagcg atattctccg gagcaactcc
     4141 gaggtgacta aggcaccgtt gtccgccagc atggtgaaac gctacgacga gcaccaccag
     4201 gacctggctc tcctcaagac cttggttagg caacagtttc ccgagaagta cgccgaaatc
     4261 tttaaggatg acaccaagaa cggctatgcc ggttacgttg gcatcggaat caagcatagg
     4321 aagaggacca ctaaactcgc cacacaggag gaattctata aatttatcaa gcctattctg
     4381 gagaagatgg acggagctga ggagctgctc gccaagctga acagggacga tctcctgagg
     4441 aagcagcgga cctttgataa tggctcgatt cctcatcaaa tccatctgaa ggagcttcat
     4501 gccatactgc gcaggcaaga agagttttac ccatttctga aggagaatcg ggagaagatc
     4561 gaaaaaatcc tgacattccg cataccctac tacgtgggcc cgcttgcccg gggaaactct
     4621 cgttttgctt ggctcacgag gaagagcgag gaggcgataa cgccatggaa cttcgaggag
     4681 gtcgtggata aaggcgccag cgcgcaatcg tttattgagc gtatgacaaa cttcgacgag
     4741 cagctcccaa acaagaaggt gttgccaaag cacagcctcc tgtacgagta cttcacggtt
     4801 tacaatgagc tcaccaaagt caagtacgtt actgagcgta tgcgtaagcc ggagttcctc
     4861 tctggggagc agaagaaggc aatcgttgac ctgctcttca aaacgaaccg taaggtgacc
     4921 gtcaagcagc tgaaggaaga ttacttcaaa aagatcgaat gttttgactc cgtggagatt
     4981 ataggagttg aggataggtt taatgcctca ctcggcacct accatgactt gctcaagatc
     5041 atcaaagaca aggatttcct ggacaatgaa gagaacgagg atatccttga ggacatcgtg
     5101 ctcacactca ccctcttcga ggaccgggag atgatcgagg agcgcctcaa gacatacgcc
     5161 cacctctttg acgacaaggt gatgaaacaa ctcaagcgca ggcactacac gggttgggga
     5221 cgcctctccc gcaagatgat taatggtatc agggacaaac agtccggtaa gacgattctc
     5281 gatttcttga agtccgatgg tttctctaat cgcaacttca tgcagctgat ccacgacgac
     5341 tcactcacct tcaaggagga gattgaaaag gctcaagtgt ccgggcaggg agatagcctc
     5401 cacgagcaaa tcgcagatct cgccggatcg cctgcaatta agaagggcat tcttcaaact
     5461 gtcaaaatcg tcgacgagct ggtcaaggtt atgggccaca agccagaaaa catcgttatc
     5521 gagatggcta gggagaacca gaccactacc aagggactcc aacagtcccg ggagcggaag
     5581 aagaggattg aggaggggat caaggaactc gagtctcaaa ttctcaagga gaatccggtg
     5641 gagaacactc aactccagaa cgagaagctc tacctgtact acctgcagaa cggcagggat
     5701 atgtatgtcg atcaggagct ggacatcaac aggctctccg actacgacgt cgaccatatc
     5761 gtcccgcaat ctttcattaa ggacgactca atcgataaca aggtcctcac gcgctccgtc
     5821 gagaacagag gtaagtcaga caacgtgccg tcggaggagg tggtgaagaa gatgaaaaac
     5881 tactggcgtc aactcctcaa cgctaaattg attacgcaga gaaaattcga taacttgacc
     5941 aaagcggaac gcggcggtct gtcggaggcc gacaaagccg gcttcattaa gcggcaactc
     6001 gtggagacac gccagatcac aaagcacgtc gccaggattc ttgactcgcg gatgaatact
     6061 aaacgcgaca agaacgataa gccaatcaga gaagtcaagg tgattacact gaagagcaaa
     6121 ctggtcagcg acttccgcaa ggatttccag ctttataagg tgagggacat aaacaattat
     6181 caccacgccc acgacgcgta cctcaacgcg gtggttggca ccgcactcat taagaaatac
     6241 ccgaagctcg agtcagagtt cgtctacggc gactataaag tgtacgacgt tcggaaaatg
     6301 atagcaaagt ccgagcaaga gatcggcaag gccacggcca agagattctt ctactccaat
     6361 attatgaatt tctttaagac ggaggttaag ttggccaacg gagagatccg gaagcggcct
     6421 ctcattgaaa ctaatggcga gacaggcgag gtggtctgga acaaggaaaa ggactttgct
     6481 accgtccgca aggtcctcgc gatgccgcaa gtgaacattg tcaaaaagac ggaagttcag
     6541 acaggcgggt tctcgaagga gtcaatcttg tcgaagcgtg agtccgccaa gctcatccca
     6601 cgcaagaagg ggtgggatac gcggaagtat ggaggtttcg ggtcccccac tgttgcatac
     6661 tcaattctcg tggtcgccaa ggtggagaag ggaaaagcca agaagctcaa aagcgtgaag
     6721 gtcctcgtgg gtataacgat aatggaaaag ggtagctacg agaaggaccc aatcggtttc
     6781 ctcgaagcca aggggtacaa agatatcaaa aaggagctta tattcaaact gccgaagtac
     6841 tcattgtttg agctggagaa cggcaggcgg cggatgttgg cctcggcgac agaactgcaa
     6901 aaggcgaacg agctcgtctt gcctcagcat ctcgttaggc ttctctacta cacccaaaat
     6961 atctctgcga ctacagggtc taacaacctc ggttacatcg agcagcatag ggaggaattc
     7021 aaggagatct ttgagaagat catcgacttc tccgagaagt acatccttaa gaacaaagtg
     7081 aactccaact tgaagtcgag cttcgacgag cagttcgctg tttccgattc tattctcctg
     7141 tcgaactcat tcgtgtcact tctgaagtac acgtcgttcg gcgcatctgg cggctttacc
     7201 ttcctcgacc tcgacgtgaa gcaaggccgg ctccgctacc aaaccgtgac cgaggttctc
     7261 gacgcgacat tgatctacca gtccattacc ggcctgtacg aaacgaggac ggacctctca
     7321 cagctcggag gggactctag agcggaccca aagaagaagc gcaaggtgta ggcttgtcaa
     7381 gcagatcgtt caaacatttg gcaataaagt ttcttaagat tgaatcctgt tgccggtctt
     7441 gcgatgatta tcatataatt tctgttgaat tacgttaagc atgtaataat taacatgtaa
     7501 tgcatgacgt tatttatgag atgggttttt atgattagag tcccgcaatt atacatttaa
     7561 tacgcgatag aaaacaaaat atagcgcgca aactaggata aattatcgcg cgcggtgtca
     7621 tctatgttac tagatcgacg ctactattgt cttctgcacg aagtggttta aactatcagt
     7681 gtttgacagg atatattggc gggtaaacct aagagaaaag agcgtttatt agaataatcg
     7741 gatatttaaa agggcgtgaa aaggtttatc cgttcgtcca tttgtatgtg catgccaacc
     7801 acagggttcc ccagatcagg cgctggctgc tgaaccccca gccggaactg accccacaag
     7861 gccctagcgt ttgcaatgca ccaggtcatc attgacccag gcgtgttcca ccaggccgct
     7921 gcctcgcaac tcttcgcagg cttcgccgac ctgctcgcgc cacttcttca cgcgggtgga
     7981 atccgatccg cacatgaggc ggaaggtttc cagcttgagc gggtacggct cccggtgcga
     8041 gctgaaatag tcgaacatcc gtcgggccgt cggcgacagc ttgcggtact tctcccatat
     8101 gaatttcgtg tagtggtcgc cagcaaacag cacgacgatt tcctcgtcga tcaggacctg
     8161 gcaacgggac gttttcttgc cacggtccag gacgcggaag cggtgcagca gcgacaccga
     8221 ttccaggtgc ccaacgcggt cggacgtgaa gcccatcgcc gtcgcctgta ggcgcgacag
     8281 gcattcctcg gccttcgtgt aataccggcc attgatcgac cagcccaggt cctggcaaag
     8341 ctcgtagaac gtgaaggtga tcggctcgcc gataggggtg cgcttcgcgt actccaacac
     8401 ctgctgccac accagttcgt catcgtcggc ccgcagctcg acgccggtgt aggtgatctt
     8461 cacgtccttg ttgacgtgga aaatgacctt gttttgcagc gcctcgcgcg ggattttctt
     8521 gttgcgcgtg gtgaacaggg cagagcgggc cgtgtcgttt ggcatcgctc gcatcgtgtc
     8581 cggccacggc gcaatatcga acaaggaaag ctgcatttcc ttgatctgct gcttcgtgtg
     8641 tttcagcaac gcggcctgct tggcctcgct gacctgtttt gccaggtcct cgccggcggt
     8701 ttttcgcttc ttggtcgtca tagttcctcg cgtgtcgatg gtcatcgact tcgccaaacc
     8761 tgccgcctcc tgttcaagac gacgcgaacg ctccacggcg gccgatggcg cgggcagggc
     8821 agggggagcc agttgcacgc tgtcgcgctc gatcttggcc gtagcttgct ggaccatcga
     8881 gccgacggac tggaaggttt cgcggggcgc acgcatgacg gtgcggcttg cgatggtttc
     8941 ggcatcctcg gcggaaaacc ccgcgtcgat cagttcttgc ctgtatgcct tccggtcaaa
     9001 cgtccgattc attcaccctc cttgcgggat tgccccgact cacgccgggg caatgtgccc
     9061 ttattcctga tttgacccgc ctggtgcctt ggtgtccaga taatccacct tatcggcaat
     9121 gaagtcggtc ccgtagaccg tctggccgtc cttctcgtac ttggtattcc gaatcttgcc
     9181 ctgcacgaat accagcgacc ccttgcccaa atacttgccg tgggcctcgg cctgagagcc
     9241 aaaacacttg atgcggaaga agtcggtgcg ctcctgcttg tcgccggcat cgttgcgcca
     9301 catctaggat ctgccaggaa ccgtaaaaag gccgcgttgc tggcgttttt ccataggctc
     9361 cgcccccctg acgagcatca caaaaatcga cgctcaagtc agaggtggcg aaacccgaca
     9421 ggactataaa gataccaggc gtttccccct ggaagctccc tcgtgcgctc tcctgttccg
     9481 accctgccgc ttaccggata cctgtccgcc tttctccctt cgggaagcgt ggcgctttct
     9541 catagctcac gctgtaggta tctcagttcg gtgtaggtcg ttcgctccaa gctgggctgt
     9601 gtgcacgaac cccccgttca gcccgaccgc tgcgccttat ccggtaacta tcgtcttgag
     9661 tccaacccgg taagacacga cttatcgcca ctggcagcag ccactggtaa caggattagc
     9721 agagcgaggt atgtaggcgg tgctacagag ttcttgaagt ggtggcctaa ctacggctac
     9781 actagaagaa cagtatttgg tatctgcgct ctgctgaagc cagttacctt cggaaaaaga
     9841 gttggtagct cttgatccgg caaacaaacc accgctggta gcggtggttt ttttgtttgc
     9901 aagcagcaga ttacgcgcag aaaaaaagga tctcaagaag atcctttgat cttttctacg
     9961 gggtctgacg ctcagtggaa cgaaaactca cgttaaggga ttttggtcat gagattatca
    10021 aaaaggatct tcacctagat ccttttaaat taaaaatgaa gttttaaatc aatctaaagt
    10081 atatatgagt aaacttggtc tgacagttac caatgcttaa tcagtgaggc acctatctca
    10141 gcgatctgtc tatttcgttc atccatagtt gcctgactcc ccgtcgtgta gataactacg
    10201 atacgggagg gcttaccatc tggccccagt gctgcaatga taccgcgaga accacgctca
    10261 ccggctccag atttatcagc aataaaccag ccagccggaa gggccgagcg cagaagtggt
    10321 cctgcaactt tatccgcctc catccagtct attaattgtt gccgggaagc tagagtaagt
    10381 agttcgccag ttaatagttt gcgcaacgtt gttgccattg ctacaggcat cgtggtgtca
    10441 cgctcgtcgt ttggtatggc ttcattcagc tccggttccc aacgatcaag gcgagttaca
    10501 tgatccccca tgttgtgcaa aaaagcggtt agctccttcg gtcctccgat cgttgtcaga
    10561 agtaagttgg ccgcagtgtt atcactcatg gttatggcag cactgcataa ttctcttact
    10621 gtcatgccat ccgtaagatg cttttctgtg actggtgagt actcaaccaa gtcattctga
    10681 gaatagtgta tgcggcgacc gagttgctct tgcccggcgt caatacggga taataccgcg
    10741 ccacatagca gaactttaaa agtgctcatc attggaaaac gttcttcggg gcgaaaactc
    10801 tcaaggatct taccgctgtt gagatccagt tcgatgtaac ccactcgtgc acccaactga
    10861 tcttcagcat cttttacttt caccagcgtt tctgggtgag caaaaacagg aaggcaaaat
    10921 gccgcaaaaa agggaataag ggcgacacgg aaatgttgaa tactcatact cttccttttt
    10981 caatattatt gaagcattta tcaaggttat tgtctcatga gcggatacat atttgaatgt
    11041 atttagaaaa ataaacaaat aggggttccg cgcacgaatt ggccagcgct gccatttttg
    11101 gggtgaggcc gttcgcggcc gaggggcgca gcccctgggg ggatgggagg cccgcgttag
    11161 cgggccggga gggttcgaga agggggggca ccccccttcg gcgtgcgcgg tcacgcgcac
    11221 agggcgcagc cctggttaaa aacaaggttt ataaatattg gtttaaaagc aggttaaaag
    11281 acaggttagc ggtggccgaa aaacgggcgg aaacccttgc aaatgctgga ttttctgcct
    11341 gtggacagcc cctcaaatgt caataggtgc gcccctcatc tgtcagcact ctgcccctca
    11401 agtgtcaagg atcgcgcccc tcatctgtca gtagtcgcgc ccctcaagtg tcaataccgc
    11461 agggcactta tccccaggct tgtccacatc atctgtggga aactcgcgta aaatcaggcg
    11521 ttttcgccga tttgcgaggc tggccagctc cacgtcgccg gccgaaatcg agcctgcccc
    11581 tcatctgtca acgccgcgcc gggtgagtcg gcccctcaag tgtcaacgtc cgcccctcat
    11641 ctgtcagtga gggccaagtt ttccgcgagg tatccacaac gccggcggcc gcggtgtctc
    11701 gcacacggct tcgacggcgt ttctggcgcg tttgcagggc catagacggc cgccagccca
    11761 gcggcgaggg caaccagccc ggtgagcgtc gcaaaggaga tcctgatctg actgatgggc
    11821 tgcctgtatc gagtggtgat tttgtgccga gctgccggtc ggggagctgt tggctggctg
    11881 gtggcaggat atattgtggt gtaaacaaat tgacgcttag acaacttaat aacacattgc
    11941 ggacgttttt aatgtactgg ggtggatgca gtgggcccca c
//
