# Supplementary material for: A modular cloning toolkit for genome editing in plants
Source: bioRxiv preprint, doi:10.1101/738021, version 3 (2019-10-23)
Supplement: GenBank DNA construct files [file 738021_file06.zip › pFH94.gb]

LOCUS       pFH94_                  6010 bp    DNA     circular UNA 15-AUG-2019
DEFINITION  Level1 TaU3p::tRNA-sgRNA array.
ACCESSION   urn.local...g6-au3002x
VERSION     urn.local...g6-au3002x
KEYWORDS    .
SOURCE      
  ORGANISM  
            .
FEATURES             Location/Qualifiers
     misc_feature    6..11
                     /Recognition_pattern="GAAGAC(2/6)"
                     /annotation_group="GAAGAC"
                     /label="BpiI"
                     /note="Geneious type: restriction site"
     ligation        30..33
                     /label="Ligation"
     promoter        34..557
                     /created_by="hahnf"
                     /label="TaU3p"
     ligation        554..557
                     /label="Ligation"
     tRNA            558..634
                     /Color="#973bff"
                     /created_by="hahnf"
                     /label="tRNA Gly"
     gRNA            635..654
                     /created_by="hahnf"
                     /label="target1"
     gRNA_Scaffold   655..740
                     /created_by="hahnf"
                     /label="gRNA scaffold (Dang)"
     ligation        691..694
                     /label="Ligation"
     tRNA            741..817
                     /Color="#973bff"
                     /created_by="hahnf"
                     /label="tRNA Gly"
     gRNA            818..837
                     /created_by="hahnf"
                     /label="target2"
     gRNA_Scaffold   838..923
                     /created_by="hahnf"
                     /label="gRNA scaffold (Dang)"
     ligation        884..887
                     /label="Ligation"
     tRNA            924..1000
                     /Color="#973bff"
                     /created_by="hahnf"
                     /label="tRNA Gly"
     gRNA            1001..1020
                     /created_by="hahnf"
                     /label="target3"
     gRNA_Scaffold   1021..1106
                     /created_by="hahnf"
                     /label="gRNA scaffold (Dang)"
     ligation        1077..1080
                     /label="Ligation"
     tRNA            1107..1183
                     /Color="#973bff"
                     /created_by="hahnf"
                     /label="tRNA Gly"
     gRNA            1184..1203
                     /created_by="hahnf"
                     /label="target4"
     gRNA_Scaffold   1204..1289
                     /created_by="hahnf"
                     /label="gRNA scaffold (Dang)"
     ligation        1266..1269
                     /label="Ligation"
     tRNA            1290..1366
                     /Color="#973bff"
                     /created_by="hahnf"
                     /label="tRNA Gly"
     gRNA            1367..1386
                     /created_by="hahnf"
                     /label="target5"
     gRNA_Scaffold   1387..1472
                     /created_by="hahnf"
                     /label="gRNA scaffold (Dang)"
     ligation        1454..1457
                     /label="Ligation"
     tRNA            1473..1549
                     /Color="#973bff"
                     /created_by="hahnf"
                     /label="tRNA Gly"
     gRNA            1550..1569
                     /created_by="hahnf"
                     /label="target6"
     gRNA_Scaffold   1570..1655
                     /created_by="hahnf"
                     /label="gRNA scaffold (Dang)"
     terminator      1656..1667
                     /created_by="hahnf"
                     /modified_by="hahnf"
                     /label="polyT terminator"
     ligation        1668..1671
                     /label="Ligation"
     misc_feature    complement(1678..1683)
                     /Recognition_pattern="GAAGAC(2/6)"
                     /annotation_group="GAAGAC"
                     /label="BpiI"
                     /note="Geneious type: restriction site"
     Misc._feature   complement(1699..1826)
                     /label="T-DNA RB short"
     Misc._feature   complement(1850..3331)
                     /vntifkey=21
                     /label="RK2 trfa (no Esp3I)"
     rep_origin      3342..4131
                     /vntifkey=21
                     /modified_by="hahnf"
                     /label="pUC ori"
     Replication_ori 3377
                     /vntifkey=33
                     /note="RNaseH cleavage point"
                     /label="ORI"
     CDS             complement(4139..4996)
                     /vntifkey=4
                     /label="AP r"
     Replication_ori complement(5194..5811)
                     /standard_name="oriV"
                     /vntifkey=33
                     /note="shows similarity to GenBank Accession Number
                     M20134"
                     /label="oriV"
     Misc._feature   5841..5988
                     /modified_by="hahnf"
                     /label="TDNA LB"
ORIGIN      
        1 tctgtgaaga caaactagaa ttcgagctcg gagcatgaat ccaaaccaca cggagttcaa
       61 attcccacag attaaggctc gtccgtcgca caaggtaatg tgtgaatatt atatctgtcg
      121 tgcaaaattg cctggcctgc acaattgctg ttatagttgg cggcagggag agttttaaca
      181 ttgactagcg tgctgataat ttgtgagaaa taataattga caagtagata ctgacatttg
      241 agaagagctt ctgaactgtt attagtaaca aaaatggaaa gctgatgcac ggaaaaagga
      301 aagaaaaagc catacttttt tttaggtagg aaaagaaaaa gccatacgag actgatgtct
      361 ctcagatggg ccgggatctg tctatctagc aggcagcagc ccaccaacct cacgggccag
      421 caattacgag tccttctaaa agctcccgcc gaggggcgct ggcgctgctg tgcagcagca
      481 cgtctaacat tagtcccacc tcgccagttt acagggagca gaaccagctt ataagcggag
      541 gcgcggcacc aagaagcaac aaagcaccag tggtctagtg gtagaatagt accctgccac
      601 ggtacagacc cgggttcgat tcccggctgg tgcatggggc attggattgg gattgtttca
      661 gagctatgct ggaaacagca tagcaagttg aaataaggct agtccgttat caacttgaaa
      721 aagtggcacc gagtcggtgc aacaaagcac cagtggtcta gtggtagaat agtaccctgc
      781 cacggtacag acccgggttc gattcccggc tggtgcactt tatccaggac ctggagagtt
      841 tcagagctat gctggaaaca gcatagcaag ttgaaataag gctagtccgt tatcaacttg
      901 aaaaagtggc accgagtcgg tgcaacaaag caccagtggt ctagtggtag aatagtaccc
      961 tgccacggta cagacccggg ttcgattccc ggctggtgca aacgtcctct gcatccgcct
     1021 gtttcagagc tatgctggaa acagcatagc aagttgaaat aaggctagtc cgttatcaac
     1081 ttgaaaaagt ggcaccgagt cggtgcaaca aagcaccagt ggtctagtgg tagaatagta
     1141 ccctgccacg gtacagaccc gggttcgatt cccggctggt gcagcagagg acgttgacga
     1201 cgcgtttcag agctatgctg gaaacagcat agcaagttga aataaggcta gtccgttatc
     1261 aacttgaaaa agtggcaccg agtcggtgca acaaagcacc agtggtctag tggtagaata
     1321 gtaccctgcc acggtacaga cccgggttcg attcccggct ggtgcagaat gtagaggcaa
     1381 ctgcaggttt cagagctatg ctggaaacag catagcaagt tgaaataagg ctagtccgtt
     1441 atcaacttga aaaagtggca ccgagtcggt gcaacaaagc accagtggtc tagtggtaga
     1501 atagtaccct gccacggtac agacccgggt tcgattcccg gctggtgcag acatggaggt
     1561 cctctacgtg tttcagagct atgctggaaa cagcatagca agttgaaata aggctagtcc
     1621 gttatcaact tgaaaaagtg gcaccgagtc ggtgcttttt tttttttcgc tttacttgtc
     1681 ttctgcacga agtggtttaa actatcagtg tttgacagga tatattggcg ggtaaaccta
     1741 agagaaaaga gcgtttatta gaataatcgg atatttaaaa gggcgtgaaa aggtttatcc
     1801 gttcgtccat ttgtatgtgc atgccaacca cagggttccc cagatcaggc gctggctgct
     1861 gaacccccag ccggaactga ccccacaagg ccctagcgtt tgcaatgcac caggtcatca
     1921 ttgacccagg cgtgttccac caggccgctg cctcgcaact cttcgcaggc ttcgccgacc
     1981 tgctcgcgcc acttcttcac gcgggtggaa tccgatccgc acatgaggcg gaaggtttcc
     2041 agcttgagcg ggtacggctc ccggtgcgag ctgaaatagt cgaacatccg tcgggccgtc
     2101 ggcgacagct tgcggtactt ctcccatatg aatttcgtgt agtggtcgcc agcaaacagc
     2161 acgacgattt cctcgtcgat caggacctgg caacgggacg ttttcttgcc acggtccagg
     2221 acgcggaagc ggtgcagcag cgacaccgat tccaggtgcc caacgcggtc ggacgtgaag
     2281 cccatcgccg tcgcctgtag gcgcgacagg cattcctcgg ccttcgtgta ataccggcca
     2341 ttgatcgacc agcccaggtc ctggcaaagc tcgtagaacg tgaaggtgat cggctcgccg
     2401 ataggggtgc gcttcgcgta ctccaacacc tgctgccaca ccagttcgtc atcgtcggcc
     2461 cgcagctcga cgccggtgta ggtgatcttc acgtccttgt tgacgtggaa aatgaccttg
     2521 ttttgcagcg cctcgcgcgg gattttcttg ttgcgcgtgg tgaacagggc agagcgggcc
     2581 gtgtcgtttg gcatcgctcg catcgtgtcc ggccacggcg caatatcgaa caaggaaagc
     2641 tgcatttcct tgatctgctg cttcgtgtgt ttcagcaacg cggcctgctt ggcctcgctg
     2701 acctgttttg ccaggtcctc gccggcggtt tttcgcttct tggtcgtcat agttcctcgc
     2761 gtgtcgatgg tcatcgactt cgccaaacct gccgcctcct gttcaagacg acgcgaacgc
     2821 tccacggcgg ccgatggcgc gggcagggca gggggagcca gttgcacgct gtcgcgctcg
     2881 atcttggccg tagcttgctg gaccatcgag ccgacggact ggaaggtttc gcggggcgca
     2941 cgcatgacgg tgcggcttgc gatggtttcg gcatcctcgg cggaaaaccc cgcgtcgatc
     3001 agttcttgcc tgtatgcctt ccggtcaaac gtccgattca ttcaccctcc ttgcgggatt
     3061 gccccgactc acgccggggc aatgtgccct tattcctgat ttgacccgcc tggtgccttg
     3121 gtgtccagat aatccacctt atcggcaatg aagtcggtcc cgtagaccgt ctggccgtcc
     3181 ttctcgtact tggtattccg aatcttgccc tgcacgaata ccagcgaccc cttgcccaaa
     3241 tacttgccgt gggcctcggc ctgagagcca aaacacttga tgcggaagaa gtcggtgcgc
     3301 tcctgcttgt cgccggcatc gttgcgccac atctaggatc tgccaggaac cgtaaaaagg
     3361 ccgcgttgct ggcgtttttc cataggctcc gcccccctga cgagcatcac aaaaatcgac
     3421 gctcaagtca gaggtggcga aacccgacag gactataaag ataccaggcg tttccccctg
     3481 gaagctccct cgtgcgctct cctgttccga ccctgccgct taccggatac ctgtccgcct
     3541 ttctcccttc gggaagcgtg gcgctttctc atagctcacg ctgtaggtat ctcagttcgg
     3601 tgtaggtcgt tcgctccaag ctgggctgtg tgcacgaacc ccccgttcag cccgaccgct
     3661 gcgccttatc cggtaactat cgtcttgagt ccaacccggt aagacacgac ttatcgccac
     3721 tggcagcagc cactggtaac aggattagca gagcgaggta tgtaggcggt gctacagagt
     3781 tcttgaagtg gtggcctaac tacggctaca ctagaaggac agtatttggt atctgcgctc
     3841 tgctgaagcc agttaccttc ggaaaaagag ttggtagctc ttgatccggc aaacaaacca
     3901 ccgctggtag cggtggtttt tttgtttgca agcagcagat tacgcgcaga aaaaaaggat
     3961 ctcaagaaga tcctttgatc ttttctacgg ggtctgacgc tcagtggaac gaaaactcac
     4021 gttaagggat tttggtcatg agattatcaa aaaggatctt cacctagatc cttttaaatt
     4081 aaaaatgaag ttttaaatca atctaaagta tatatgagta aacttggtct gacagttacc
     4141 aatgcttaat cagtgaggca cctatctcag cgatctgtct atttcgttca tccatagttg
     4201 cctgactccc cgtcgtgtag ataactacga tacgggaggg cttaccatct ggccccagtg
     4261 ctgcaatgat accgcgagaa ccacgctcac cggctccaga tttatcagca ataaaccagc
     4321 cagccggaag ggccgagcgc agaagtggtc ctgcaacttt atccgcctcc atccagtcta
     4381 ttaattgttg ccgggaagct agagtaagta gttcgccagt taatagtttg cgcaacgttg
     4441 ttgccattgc tacaggcatc gtggtgtcac gctcgtcgtt tggtatggct tcattcagct
     4501 ccggttccca acgatcaagg cgagttacat gatcccccat gttgtgcaaa aaagcggtta
     4561 gctccttcgg tcctccgatc gttgtcagaa gtaagttggc cgcagtgtta tcactcatgg
     4621 ttatggcagc actgcataat tctcttactg tcatgccatc cgtaagatgc ttttctgtga
     4681 ctggtgagta ctcaaccaag tcattctgag aatagtgtat gcggcgaccg agttgctctt
     4741 gcccggcgtc aatacgggat aataccgcgc cacatagcag aactttaaaa gtgctcatca
     4801 ttggaaaacg ttcttcgggg cgaaaactct caaggatctt accgctgttg agatccagtt
     4861 cgatgtaacc cactcgtgca cccaactgat cttcagcatc ttttactttc accagcgttt
     4921 ctgggtgagc aaaaacagga aggcaaaatg ccgcaaaaaa gggaataagg gcgacacgga
     4981 aatgttgaat actcatactc ttcctttttc aatattattg aagcatttat cagggttatt
     5041 gtctcatgag cggatacata tttgaatgta tttagaaaaa taaacaaata ggggttccgc
     5101 gcacgaattg gccagcgctg ccatttttgg ggtgaggccg ttcgcggccg aggggcgcag
     5161 cccctggggg gatgggaggc ccgcgttagc gggccgggag ggttcgagaa gggggggcac
     5221 cccccttcgg cgtgcgcggt cacgcgcaca gggcgcagcc ctggttaaaa acaaggttta
     5281 taaatattgg tttaaaagca ggttaaaaga caggttagcg gtggccgaaa aacgggcgga
     5341 aacccttgca aatgctggat tttctgcctg tggacagccc ctcaaatgtc aataggtgcg
     5401 cccctcatct gtcagcactc tgcccctcaa gtgtcaagga tcgcgcccct catctgtcag
     5461 tagtcgcgcc cctcaagtgt caataccgca gggcacttat ccccaggctt gtccacatca
     5521 tctgtgggaa actcgcgtaa aatcaggcgt tttcgccgat ttgcgaggct ggccagctcc
     5581 acgtcgccgg ccgaaatcga gcctgcccct catctgtcaa cgccgcgccg ggtgagtcgg
     5641 cccctcaagt gtcaacgtcc gcccctcatc tgtcagtgag ggccaagttt tccgcgaggt
     5701 atccacaacg ccggcggccg cggtgtctcg cacacggctt cgacggcgtt tctggcgcgt
     5761 ttgcagggcc atagacggcc gccagcccag cggcgagggc aaccagcccg gtgagcgtcg
     5821 caaaggagat cctgatctga ctgatgggct gcctgtatcg agtggtgatt ttgtgccgag
     5881 ctgccggtcg gggagctgtt ggctggctgg tggcaggata tattgtggtg taaacaaatt
     5941 gacgcttaga caacttaata acacattgcg gacgttttta atgtactggg gtggatgcag
     6001 tgggccccac
//
