# Supplementary material for: A modular cloning toolkit for genome editing in plants
Source: bioRxiv preprint, doi:10.1101/738021, version 3 (2019-10-23)
Supplement: GenBank DNA construct files [file 738021_file06.zip › pFH99.gb]

LOCUS       pFH99                   2868 bp    DNA     circular UNA 03-JUN-2019
DEFINITION  Subcloning of protospacer into SpCas9 classic sgRNA backbone,
            overhang to pFH35 AtU6-26p.
ACCESSION   urn.local...1r-ajo6si0
VERSION     urn.local...1r-ajo6si0
KEYWORDS    .
SOURCE      
  ORGANISM  
            .
FEATURES             Location/Qualifiers
     misc_feature    2..7
                     /Recognition_pattern="GGTCTC(1/5)"
                     /annotation_group="GGTCTC"
                     /label="BsaI"
                     /note="Geneious type: restriction site"
     overhang        9..12
                     /created_by="hahnf"
                     /modified_by="hahnf"
                     /label="ATTG to AtU6-26p pFH35"
     misc_feature    complement(15..20)
                     /Recognition_pattern="GAAGAC(2/6)"
                     /annotation_group="GAAGAC"
                     /label="BpiI"
                     /note="Geneious type: restriction site"
     CDS             21..598
                     /created_by="hahnf"
                     /label="lacZ"
     misc_feature    599..604
                     /Recognition_pattern="GAAGAC(2/6)"
                     /annotation_group="GAAGAC"
                     /label="BpiI"
                     /note="Geneious type: restriction site"
     gRNA_Scaffold   607..682
                     /created_by="hahnf"
                     /modified_by="hahnf"
                     /label="SpCas9 classic sgRNA scaffold"
     overhang        607..610
                     /created_by="hahnf"
                     /modified_by="hahnf"
                     /label="GTTT"
     Stop_codon      683..691
                     /created_by="hahnf"
                     /label="STOP"
     overhang        692..695
                     /created_by="hahnf"
                     /modified_by="hahnf"
                     /label="CGCT overhang to Level1 backbone"
     misc_feature    complement(697..702)
                     /Recognition_pattern="GGTCTC(1/5)"
                     /annotation_group="GGTCTC"
                     /label="BsaI"
                     /note="Geneious type: restriction site"
     rep_origin      complement(933..1547)
                     /vntifkey=21
                     /X-Transferred_From="pAK-EL-01; pAK-EL-02; pAK-EL-03;
                     pAK-EL-04; pAK-EL-05"
                     /X-Transferred_Similarity="100.00%"
                     /Transferred_From="pAK-EL-01, pAK-EL-02, pAK-EL-03,
                     pAK-EL-04, pAK-EL-05, pAK007 in pUC57-Kan-mini, pAK008 in
                     pUC57-Kan-mini, pAK009 in pUC57-Kan-mini, pAK010 in
                     pUC57-Kan-mini, pAK011 in pUC57-Kan-mini, pAK012 in
                     pUC57-Kan-mini"
                     /Transferred_Similarity="100.00%"
                     /label="rep(pMB1)"
     CDS             complement(1672..2487)
                     /vntifkey=21
                     /X-Transferred_From="pAK-EL-01; pAK-EL-02; pAK-EL-03;
                     pAK-EL-04; pAK-EL-05"
                     /X-Transferred_Similarity="100.00%"
                     /Transferred_From="pAK-EL-01, pAK-EL-02, pAK-EL-03,
                     pAK-EL-04, pAK-EL-05, pAK007 in pUC57-Kan-mini, pAK008 in
                     pUC57-Kan-mini, pAK009 in pUC57-Kan-mini, pAK010 in
                     pUC57-Kan-mini, pAK011 in pUC57-Kan-mini, pAK012 in
                     pUC57-Kan-mini"
                     /Transferred_Similarity="98.90%"
                     /label="KanR"
     primer_bind     2558..2581
                     /Mismatches=0
                     /%GC="33.3"
                     /Hairpin_Tm="None"
                     /Self_Dimer_Tm="None"
                     /Tm="56.0"
                     /annotation_group="24555775085359fbfbe37b-b3de-415d-988b-2
                     576bc743911"
                     /Sequence="GCAATGTAACATCAGAGATTTTGA"
                     /created_by="primer3"
                     /label="FH32"
ORIGIN      
        1 gggtctcaat tgttgtcttc gcagctggca cgacaggttt cccgactgga aagcgggcag
       61 tgagcgcaac gcaattaatg tgagttagct cactcattag gcaccccagg ctttacactt
      121 tatgcttccg gctcgtatgt tgtgtggaat tgtgagcgga taacaatttc acacaggaaa
      181 cagctatgac catgattacg ccaagcttgc atgcctgcag gtcgactcta gaggatcccc
      241 gggtaccgag ctcgaattca ctggccgtcg ttttacaacg tcgtgactgg gaaaaccctg
      301 gcgttaccca acttaatcgc cttgcagcac atcccccttt cgccagctgg cgtaatagcg
      361 aagaggcccg caccgatcgc ccttcccaac agttgcgcag cctgaatggc gaatggcgcc
      421 tgatgcggta ttttctcctt acgcatctgt gcggtatttc acaccgcata tggtgcactc
      481 tcagtacaat ctgctctgat gccgcatagt taagccagcc ccgacacccg ccaacacccg
      541 ctgacgcgcc ctgacgggct tgtctgctcc cggcatccgc ttacagacaa gctgtgacga
      601 agacaagttt tagagctaga aatagcaagt taaaataagg ctagtccgtt atcaacttga
      661 aaaagtggca ccgagtcggt gctttttttt tcgcttgaga ccgaggctag gtggaggctc
      721 agtgatgata agtctgcgat ggtggatgca tgtgtcatgg tcatagctgt ttcctgtgtg
      781 aaattgttat ccgctcagag ggcacaatcc tattccgcgc tatccgacaa tctccaagac
      841 attaggtgga gttcagttcg gcgtatggca tatgtcgctg gaaagaacat gtgagcaaaa
      901 ggccagcaaa aggccaggaa ccgtaaaaag gccgcgttgc tggcgttttt ccataggctc
      961 cgcccccctg acgagcatca caaaaatcga cgctcaagtc agaggtggcg aaacccgaca
     1021 ggactataaa gataccaggc gtttccccct ggaagctccc tcgtgcgctc tcctgttccg
     1081 accctgccgc ttaccggata cctgtccgcc tttctccctt cgggaagcgt ggcgctttct
     1141 catagctcac gctgtaggta tctcagttcg gtgtaggtcg ttcgctccaa gctgggctgt
     1201 gtgcacgaac cccccgttca gcccgaccgc tgcgccttat ccggtaacta tcgtcttgag
     1261 tccaacccgg taagacacga cttatcgcca ctggcagcag ccactggtaa caggattagc
     1321 agagcgaggt atgtaggcgg tgctacagag ttcttgaagt ggtggcctaa ctacggctac
     1381 actagaagaa cagtatttgg tatctgcgct ctgctgaagc cagttacctt cggaaaaaga
     1441 gttggtagct cttgatccgg caaacaaacc accgctggta gcggtggttt ttttgtttgc
     1501 aagcagcaga ttacgcgcag aaaaaaagga tctcaagaag atcctttgat cttttctacg
     1561 gggtctgacg ctctattcaa caaagccgcc gtcccgtcaa gtcagcgtaa atgggtaggg
     1621 ggcttcaaat cgtccgctct gccagtgtta caaccaatta acaaattctg attagaaaaa
     1681 ctcatcgagc atcaaatgaa actgcaattt attcatatca ggattatcaa taccatattt
     1741 ttgaaaaagc cgtttctgta atgaaggaga aaactcaccg aggcagttcc ataggatggc
     1801 aagatcctgg tatcggtctg cgattccgac tcgtccaaca tcaatacaac ctattaattt
     1861 cccctcgtca aaaataaggt tatcaagtga gaaatcacca tgagtgacga ctgaatccgg
     1921 tgagaatggc aaaagcttat gcatttcttt ccagacttgt tcaacaggcc agccattacg
     1981 ctcgtcatca aaatcactcg catcaaccaa accgttattc attcgtgatt gcgcctgagc
     2041 gagacgaaat acgcgatcgc tgttaaaagg acaattacaa acaggaatcg aatgcaaccg
     2101 gcgcaggaac actgccagcg catcaacaat attttcacct gaatcaggat attcttctaa
     2161 tacctggaat gctgttttcc cggggatcgc agtggtgagt aaccatgcat catcaggagt
     2221 acggataaaa tgcttgatgg tcggaagagg cataaattcc gtcagccagt ttagtctgac
     2281 catctcatct gtaacatcat tggcaacgct acctttgcca tgtttcagaa acaactctgg
     2341 cgcatcgggc ttcccataca atcgatagat tgtcgcacct gattgcccga cattatcgcg
     2401 agcccattta tacccatata aatcagcatc catgttggaa tttaatcgcg gcctcgagca
     2461 agacgtttcc cgttgaatat ggctcataac accccttgta ttactgttta tgtaagcaga
     2521 cagttttatt gttcatgatg atatattttt atcttgtgca atgtaacatc agagattttg
     2581 agacacaacg tggctttccc ccgccgctct agaactagtg gatccaaata aaacgaaagg
     2641 ctcagtcgaa agactgggcc tttcgtttta tctgttgttt gtcgcattat acgagacgtc
     2701 caggttggga tacctgaaac aaaacccatc gtacggccaa ggaagtctcc aataactgtg
     2761 atccaccaca agcgccaggg ttttcccagt cacgacgttg taaaacgacg gccagtcatg
     2821 cataatccgc acgcatctgg aataaggaag tgccattccg cctgacct
//
