# Supplementary material for: A modular cloning toolkit for genome editing in plants
Source: bioRxiv preprint, doi:10.1101/738021, version 3 (2019-10-23)
Supplement: GenBank DNA construct files [file 738021_file06.zip › pFH55.gb]

LOCUS       pFH55_                  7306 bp    DNA     circular UNA 30-APR-2019
DEFINITION  Level0 nSpCas9-PmCDA base changer, Arabidopsis codon optimized.
ACCESSION   urn.local...1z-aesjuvl
VERSION     urn.local...1z-aesjuvl
KEYWORDS    .
SOURCE      
  ORGANISM  
            .
FEATURES             Location/Qualifiers
     CDS             215..1225
                     /label="Sm/Sp no DraIII"
     rep_origin      1385..1999
                     /modified_by="hahnf"
                     /label="rep (pMB1)"
     rep_origin      1984
                     /label="ORI"
     misc_feature    2225..2230
                     /Recognition_pattern="GGTCTC(1/5)"
                     /label="BsaI"
                     /note="Geneious type: restriction site"
     ligation        2232..2235
                     /label="Ligation"
     CDS             2233..7287
                     /created_by="hahnf"
                     /modified_by="hahnf"
                     /label="nSpCas9-PmCDA (Arabidopsis optimized)"
     CDS             2233..6336
                     /product="nickase mutant of the Cas9 endonuclease from the
                      Streptococcus pyogenes Type II CRISPR/Cas system"
                     /note="generates RNA-guided single strand nicks in DNA due
                      to the D10A mutation in the RuvC catalytic domain"
                     /translation="MDKKYSIGLAIGTNSVGWAVITDEYKVPSKKFKVLGNTDRHSIK
                     KNLIGALLFDSGETAEATRLKRTARRRYTRRKNRICYLQEIFSNEMAKVDDSFFHRLE
                     ESFLVEEDKKHERHPIFGNIVDEVAYHEKYPTIYHLRKKLVDSTDKADLRLIYLALAH
                     MIKFRGHFLIEGDLNPDNSDVDKLFIQLVQTYNQLFEENPINASGVDAKAILSARLSK
                     SRRLENLIAQLPGEKKNGLFGNLIALSLGLTPNFKSNFDLAEDAKLQLSKDTYDDDLD
                     NLLAQIGDQYADLFLAAKNLSDAILLSDILRVNTEITKAPLSASMIKRYDEHHQDLTL
                     LKALVRQQLPEKYKEIFFDQSKNGYAGYIDGGASQEEFYKFIKPILEKMDGTEELLVK
                     LNREDLLRKQRTFDNGSIPHQIHLGELHAILRRQEDFYPFLKDNREKIEKILTFRIPY
                     YVGPLARGNSRFAWMTRKSEETITPWNFEEVVDKGASAQSFIERMTNFDKNLPNEKVL
                     PKHSLLYEYFTVYNELTKVKYVTEGMRKPAFLSGEQKKAIVDLLFKTNRKVTVKQLKE
                     DYFKKIECFDSVEISGVEDRFNASLGTYHDLLKIIKDKDFLDNEENEDILEDIVLTLT
                     LFEDREMIEERLKTYAHLFDDKVMKQLKRRRYTGWGRLSRKLINGIRDKQSGKTILDF
                     LKSDGFANRNFMQLIHDDSLTFKEDIQKAQVSGQGDSLHEHIANLAGSPAIKKGILQT
                     VKVVDELVKVMGRHKPENIVIEMARENQTTQKGQKNSRERMKRIEEGIKELGSQILKE
                     HPVENTQLQNEKLYLYYLQNGRDMYVDQELDINRLSDYDVDHIVPQSFLKDDSIDNKV
                     LTRSDKNRGKSDNVPSEEVVKKMKNYWRQLLNAKLITQRKFDNLTKAERGGLSELDKA
                     GFIKRQLVETRQITKHVAQILDSRMNTKYDENDKLIREVKVITLKSKLVSDFRKDFQF
                     YKVREINNYHHAHDAYLNAVVGTALIKKYPKLESEFVYGDYKVYDVRKMIAKSEQEIG
                     KATAKYFFYSNIMNFFKTEITLANGEIRKRPLIETNGETGEIVWDKGRDFATVRKVLS
                     MPQVNIVKKTEVQTGGFSKESILPKRNSDKLIARKKDWDPKKYGGFDSPTVAYSVLVV
                     AKVEKGKSKKLKSVKELLGITIMERSSFEKNPIDFLEAKGYKEVKKDLIIKLPKYSLF
                     ELENGRKRMLASAGELQKGNELALPSKYVNFLYLASHYEKLKGSPEDNEQKQLFVEQH
                     KHYLDEIIEQISEFSKRVILADANLDKVLSAYNKHRDKPIREQAENIIHLFTLTNLGA
                     PAAFKYFDTTIDRKRYTSTKEVLDATLIHQSITGLYETRIDLSQLGGD"
                     /modified_by="hahnf"
                     /label="nSpCas9 D10A"
     sig_peptide     6349..6369
                     /codon_start=1
                     /product="nuclear localization signal of SV40 (simian
                     virus 40) large T antigen"
                     /translation="PKKKRKV"
                     /modified_by="hahnf"
                     /label="SV40 NLS"
     CDS             6562..6627
                     /codon_start=1
                     /product="three tandem FLAG(R) epitope tags, followed by
                     an enterokinase cleavage site"
                     /translation="DYKDHDGDYKDHDIDYKDDDDK"
                     /label="3xFLAG"
     CDS             6634..7257
                     /codon_start=1
                     /product="cytidine deaminase from the sea lamprey 
                     Petromyzon marinus (Rogozin et al., 2007)"
                     /translation="MTDAEYVRIHEKLDIYTFKKQFFNNKKSVSHRCYVLFELKRRGE
                     RRACFWGYAVNKPQSGTERGIHAEIFSIRKVEEYLRDNPGQFTINWYSSWSPCADCAE
                     KILEWYNQELRGNGHTLKIWACKLYYEKNARNQIGLWNLRDNGVGLNVMVSEHYQCCR
                     KIFIQSSHNQLNENRWLEKTLKRAEKRRSELSIMIQVKILHTTKSPAV"
                     /label="PmCDA1"
     sig_peptide     7261..7281
                     /codon_start=1
                     /product="nuclear localization signal of SV40 (simian
                     virus 40) large T antigen"
                     /translation="PKKKRKV"
                     /modified_by="hahnf"
                     /label="SV40 NLS"
     Stop_codon      7288..7290
                     /created_by="hahnf"
                     /label="Stop"
     ligation        7291..7294
                     /label="Ligation"
     misc_feature    complement(7296..7301)
                     /Recognition_pattern="GGTCTC(1/5)"
                     /label="BsaI"
                     /note="Geneious type: restriction site"
ORIGIN      
        1 gtggctcttc agtggacgaa agggcctcgt gatacgccta tttttatagg ttaatgtcat
       61 gataataatg gtttcttaga cgtcaggtgg cacttttcgg ggaaatgtgc gcggaacccc
      121 tatttgttta tttttctaaa tacattcaaa tatgtatccg ctcatgagac aataaccctg
      181 ataaatgctt caataatatt gaaaaaggaa gagtatgcgc tcacgcaact ggtccagaac
      241 cttgaccgaa cgcagcggtg gtaacggcgc agtggcggtt ttcatggctt gttatgactg
      301 tttttttggg gtacagtcta tgcctcgggc atccaagcag caagcgcgtt acgccgtggg
      361 tcgatgtttg atgttatgga gcagcaacga tgttacgcag cagggcagtc gccctaaaac
      421 aaagttaaac atcatgaggg aagcggtgat cgccgaagta tcgactcaac tatcagaggt
      481 agttggcgtc atcgagcgcc atctcgaacc gacgttgctg gccgtacatt tgtacggctc
      541 cgcagtggat ggcggcctga agccacacag cgatattgat ttgctggtta cggtgaccgt
      601 aaggcttgat gaaacaacgc ggcgagcttt gatcaacgac cttttggaaa cttcggcttc
      661 ccctggagag agcgagattc tccgcgctgt agaagtcacc attgttgtgc acgacgacat
      721 cattccgtgg cgttatccag ctaagcgcga actgcaattt ggagaatggc agcgcaatga
      781 cattcttgca ggtatcttcg agccagccac gatcgacatt gatctggcta tcttgctgac
      841 aaaagcaaga gaacatagcg ttgccttggt aggtccagcg gcggaggaac tctttgatcc
      901 ggttcctgaa caggatctat ttgaggcgct aaatgaaacc ttaacgctat ggaactcgcc
      961 gcccgactgg gctggcgatg agcgaaatgt agtgcttacg ttgtcccgca tttggtacag
     1021 cgcagtaacc ggcaaaatcg cgccgaagga tgtcgctgcc gactgggcaa tggagcgcct
     1081 gccggcccag tatcagcccg tcatacttga agctagacag gcttatcttg gacaagaaga
     1141 agatcgcttg gcctcgcgcg cagatcagtt ggaagaattt gtccattacg taaaaggcga
     1201 gatcaccaag gtagtcggca aataactgtc agaccaagtt tactcatata tactttagat
     1261 tgatttaaaa cttcattttt aatttaaaag gatctaggtg aagatccttt ttgataatct
     1321 catgaccaaa atcccttaac gtgagttttc gttccactga gcgtcagacc ccgtagaaaa
     1381 gatcaaagga tcttcttgag atcctttttt tctgcgcgta atctgctgct tgcaaacaaa
     1441 aaaaccaccg ctaccagcgg tggtttgttt gccggatcaa gagctaccaa ctctttttcc
     1501 gaaggtaact ggcttcagca gagcgcagat accaaatact gtccttctag tgtagccgta
     1561 gttaggccac cacttcaaga actctgtagc accgcctaca tacctcgctc tgctaatcct
     1621 gttaccagtg gctgctgcca gtggcgataa gtcgtgtctt accgggttgg actcaagacg
     1681 atagttaccg gataaggcgc agcggtcggg ctgaacgggg ggttcgtgca cacagcccag
     1741 cttggagcga acgacctaca ccgaactgag atacctacag cgtgagctat gagaaagcgc
     1801 cacgcttccc gaagggagaa aggcggacag gtatccggta agcggcaggg tcggaacagg
     1861 agagcgcacg agggagcttc cagggggaaa cgcctggtat ctttatagtc ctgtcgggtt
     1921 tcgccacctc tgacttgagc gtcgattttt gtgatgctcg tcaggggggc ggagcctatg
     1981 gaaaaacgcc agcaacgcgg cctttttacg gttcctggcc ttttgctggc cttttgctca
     2041 catgttcttt cctgcgttat cccctgattc tgtggataac cgtattaccg cctttgagtg
     2101 agctgatacc gctcgccgca gccgaacgac cgagcgcagc gagtcagtga gcgaggaagc
     2161 ggaagagcgc ccaatacgca aaccgcctct ccccgcgcgt tggccgattc attaatcact
     2221 ctgtggtctc aaatggataa gaagtactct atcggactcg ctatcggaac taactctgtg
     2281 ggatgggctg tgatcaccga tgagtacaag gtgccatcta agaagttcaa ggttctcgga
     2341 aacaccgata ggcactctat caagaaaaac cttatcggtg ctctcctctt cgattctggt
     2401 gaaactgctg aggctaccag actcaagaga accgctagaa gaaggtacac cagaagaaag
     2461 aacaggatct gctacctcca agagatcttc tctaacgaga tggctaaagt ggatgattca
     2521 ttcttccaca ggctcgaaga gtcattcctc gtggaagaag ataagaagca cgagaggcac
     2581 cctatcttcg gaaacatcgt tgatgaggtg gcataccacg agaagtaccc tactatctac
     2641 cacctcagaa agaagctcgt tgattctact gataaggctg atctcaggct catctacctc
     2701 gctctcgctc acatgatcaa gttcagagga cacttcctca tcgagggtga tctcaaccct
     2761 gataactctg atgtggataa gttgttcatc cagctcgtgc agacctacaa ccagcttttc
     2821 gaagagaacc ctatcaacgc ttcaggtgtg gatgctaagg ctatcctctc tgctaggctc
     2881 tctaagtcaa gaaggcttga gaacctcatt gctcagctcc ctggtgagaa gaagaacgga
     2941 cttttcggaa acttgatcgc tctctctctc ggactcaccc ctaacttcaa gtctaacttc
     3001 gatctcgctg aggatgcaaa gctccagctc tcaaaggata cctacgatga tgatctcgat
     3061 aacctcctcg ctcagatcgg agatcagtac gctgatttgt tcctcgctgc taagaacctc
     3121 tctgatgcta tcctcctcag tgatatcctc agagtgaaca ccgagatcac caaggctcca
     3181 ctctcagctt ctatgatcaa gagatacgat gagcaccacc aggatctcac acttctcaag
     3241 gctcttgtta gacagcagct cccagagaag tacaaagaga ttttcttcga tcagtctaag
     3301 aacggatacg ctggttacat cgatggtggt gcatctcaag aagagttcta caagttcatc
     3361 aagcctatcc tcgagaagat ggatggaacc gaggaactcc tcgtgaagct caatagagag
     3421 gatcttctca gaaagcagag gaccttcgat aacggatcta tccctcatca gatccacctc
     3481 ggagagttgc acgctatcct tagaaggcaa gaggatttct acccattcct caaggataac
     3541 agggaaaaga ttgagaagat tctcaccttc agaatccctt actacgtggg acctctcgct
     3601 agaggaaact caagattcgc ttggatgacc agaaagtctg aggaaaccat caccccttgg
     3661 aacttcgaag aggtggtgga taagggtgct agtgctcagt ctttcatcga gaggatgacc
     3721 aacttcgata agaaccttcc aaacgagaag gtgctcccta agcactcttt gctctacgag
     3781 tacttcaccg tgtacaacga gttgaccaag gttaagtacg tgaccgaggg aatgaggaag
     3841 cctgcttttt tgtcaggtga gcaaaagaag gctatcgttg atctcttgtt caagaccaac
     3901 agaaaggtga ccgtgaagca gctcaaagag gattacttca agaaaatcga gtgcttcgat
     3961 tcagttgaga tttctggtgt tgaggatagg ttcaacgcat ctctcggaac ctaccacgat
     4021 ctcctcaaga tcattaagga taaggatttc ttggataacg aggaaaacga ggatatcttg
     4081 gaggatatcg ttcttaccct caccctcttt gaagatagag agatgattga agaaaggctc
     4141 aagacctacg ctcatctctt cgatgataag gtgatgaagc agttgaagag aagaagatac
     4201 actggttggg gaaggctctc aagaaagctc attaacggaa tcagggataa gcagtctgga
     4261 aagacaatcc ttgatttcct caagtctgat ggattcgcta acagaaactt catgcagctc
     4321 atccacgatg attctctcac ctttaaagag gatatccaga aggctcaggt ttcaggacag
     4381 ggtgatagtc tccatgagca tatcgctaac ctcgctggat ctcctgcaat caagaaggga
     4441 atcctccaga ctgtgaaggt tgtggatgag ttggtgaagg tgatgggaag gcataagcct
     4501 gagaacatcg tgatcgaaat ggctagagag aaccagacca ctcagaaggg acagaagaac
     4561 tctagggaaa ggatgaagag gatcgaggaa ggtatcaaag agcttggatc tcagatcctc
     4621 aaagagcacc ctgttgagaa cactcagctc cagaatgaga agctctacct ctactacctc
     4681 cagaacggaa gggatatgta tgtggatcaa gagttggata tcaacaggct ctctgattac
     4741 gatgttgatc atatcgtgcc acagtcattc ttgaaggatg attctatcga taacaaggtg
     4801 ctcaccaggt ctgataagaa caggggtaag agtgataacg tgccaagtga agaggttgtg
     4861 aagaaaatga agaactattg gaggcagctc ctcaacgcta agctcatcac tcagagaaag
     4921 ttcgataact tgactaaggc tgagagggga ggactctctg aattggataa ggcaggattc
     4981 atcaagaggc agcttgtgga aaccaggcag atcactaagc acgttgcaca gatcctcgat
     5041 tctaggatga acaccaagta cgatgagaac gataagttga tcagggaagt gaaggttatc
     5101 accctcaagt caaagctcgt gtctgatttc agaaaggatt tccaattcta caaggtgagg
     5161 gaaatcaaca actaccacca cgctcacgat gcttacctta acgctgttgt tggaaccgct
     5221 ctcatcaaga agtatcctaa gctcgagtca gagttcgtgt acggtgatta caaggtgtac
     5281 gatgtgagga agatgatcgc taagtctgag caagagatcg gaaaggctac cgctaagtat
     5341 ttcttctact ctaacatcat gaatttcttc aagaccgaga ttaccctcgc taacggtgag
     5401 atcagaaaga ggccactcat cgagacaaac ggtgaaacag gtgagatcgt gtgggataag
     5461 ggaagggatt tcgctaccgt tagaaaggtg ctctctatgc cacaggtgaa catcgttaag
     5521 aaaaccgagg tgcagaccgg tggattctct aaagagtcta tcctccctaa gaggaactct
     5581 gataagctca ttgctaggaa gaaggattgg gaccctaaga aatacggtgg tttcgattct
     5641 cctaccgtgg cttactctgt tctcgttgtg gctaaggttg agaagggaaa gagtaagaag
     5701 ctcaagtctg ttaaggaact tctcggaatc actatcatgg aaaggtcatc tttcgagaag
     5761 aacccaatcg atttcctcga ggctaaggga tacaaagagg ttaagaagga tctcatcatc
     5821 aagctcccaa agtactcact cttcgaactc gagaacggta gaaagaggat gctcgcttct
     5881 gctggtgagc ttcaaaaggg aaacgagctt gctctcccat ctaagtacgt taactttctt
     5941 tacctcgctt ctcactacga gaagttgaag ggatctccag aagataacga gcagaagcaa
     6001 cttttcgttg agcagcacaa gcactacttg gatgagatca tcgagcagat ctctgagttc
     6061 tctaaaaggg tgatcctcgc tgatgcaaac ctcgataagg tgttgtctgc ttacaacaag
     6121 cacagagata agcctatcag ggaacaggca gagaacatca tccatctctt cacccttacc
     6181 aacctcggtg ctcctgctgc tttcaagtac ttcgatacaa ccatcgatag gaagagatac
     6241 acctctacca aagaagtgct cgatgctacc ctcatccatc agtctatcac tggactctac
     6301 gagactagga tcgatctctc acagctcggt ggtgattcaa gggctgatcc taagaagaag
     6361 aggaaggttg gaggagggcc aggagcagag tatgttagag cgttgtttga ttttaacggt
     6421 aacgatgaag aggatttacc ctttaagaaa ggcgacattc tcaggattag ggataaacct
     6481 gaagagcaat ggtggaatgc tgaggatagt gaaggcaaac gaggaatgat tttagtgccg
     6541 tatgtggaga aatattcggg tgactacaaa gatcatgatg gtgattacaa agaccatgac
     6601 atcgactaca aggatgatga tgataagtca gggatgacag atgctgaata tgtcagaatc
     6661 cacgaaaagt tggacattta cacgtttaag aagcagttct tcaacaacaa gaaatctgtt
     6721 tcgcataggt gctatgtgct tttcgaacta aaacgtcgtg gagaaagacg ggcttgcttt
     6781 tggggttacg cggttaacaa accacaatca ggtactgaac gaggaataca cgctgaaatc
     6841 ttttctatcc gaaaggttga ggaatatcta cgtgacaatc ctggacagtt cactatcaat
     6901 tggtattcta gctggtcacc atgtgcagat tgtgctgaga agattctcga atggtacaat
     6961 caagagctta gaggcaatgg acatacattg aaaatatggg catgcaagct ctactacgaa
     7021 aagaatgcca gaaaccaaat tgggctttgg aacttgaggg ataatggagt tgggcttaat
     7081 gtcatggttt ctgagcacta tcaatgttgt cggaagatct tcatacaaag ttcccataac
     7141 cagttgaatg agaacagatg gttagagaaa acccttaaaa gagccgagaa gagaagatcc
     7201 gaactgagca ttatgataca ggtcaaaatt ctgcatacca ctaagagtcc agctgtaggt
     7261 cctaagaaga aacgtaaagt agggccctga gctttgagac cacgaa
//
