# Supplementary material for: A modular cloning toolkit for genome editing in plants
Source: bioRxiv preprint, doi:10.1101/738021, version 3 (2019-10-23)
Supplement: GenBank DNA construct files [file 738021_file06.zip › pFH70.gb]

LOCUS       pFH70                  11690 bp    DNA     circular UNA 30-APR-2019
DEFINITION  Level1 ZmUBIp::nSpCas9-PmCDA (Arabidopsis optimized):NOSt (Position
            2).
ACCESSION   urn.local...5r-aesjz9n
VERSION     urn.local...5r-aesjz9n
KEYWORDS    .
SOURCE      
  ORGANISM  
            .
FEATURES             Location/Qualifiers
     misc_feature    6..11
                     /Recognition_pattern="GAAGAC(2/6)"
                     /annotation_group="GAAGAC"
                     /label="BpiI"
                     /note="Geneious type: restriction site"
     promoter        34..928
                     /label="UBIQUITIN upstream Promoter region (Zea mays)"
     5'_UTR          929..1010
                     /modified_by="hahnf"
                     /label="UBIQUITIN Untranslated Exon 1 /5' UTR (Zea mays)"
     5'_UTR          929
                     /label="Start of transcription"
     misc._feature   1009..1012
                     /label="donor splice"
     intron          1011..2020
                     /label="UBIQUITIN intron (Zea mays)"
     misc._feature   2018..2021
                     /label="acceptor splice"
     5'_UTR          2021..2022
                     /label="UBIQUITIN Untranslated Exon 2/5' UTR (Zea mays)"
     CDS             2023..6126
                     /product="nickase mutant of the Cas9 endonuclease from the
                      Streptococcus pyogenes Type II CRISPR/Cas system"
                     /note="generates RNA-guided single strand nicks in DNA due
                      to the D10A mutation in the RuvC catalytic domain"
                     /translation="MDKKYSIGLAIGTNSVGWAVITDEYKVPSKKFKVLGNTDRHSIK
                     KNLIGALLFDSGETAEATRLKRTARRRYTRRKNRICYLQEIFSNEMAKVDDSFFHRLE
                     ESFLVEEDKKHERHPIFGNIVDEVAYHEKYPTIYHLRKKLVDSTDKADLRLIYLALAH
                     MIKFRGHFLIEGDLNPDNSDVDKLFIQLVQTYNQLFEENPINASGVDAKAILSARLSK
                     SRRLENLIAQLPGEKKNGLFGNLIALSLGLTPNFKSNFDLAEDAKLQLSKDTYDDDLD
                     NLLAQIGDQYADLFLAAKNLSDAILLSDILRVNTEITKAPLSASMIKRYDEHHQDLTL
                     LKALVRQQLPEKYKEIFFDQSKNGYAGYIDGGASQEEFYKFIKPILEKMDGTEELLVK
                     LNREDLLRKQRTFDNGSIPHQIHLGELHAILRRQEDFYPFLKDNREKIEKILTFRIPY
                     YVGPLARGNSRFAWMTRKSEETITPWNFEEVVDKGASAQSFIERMTNFDKNLPNEKVL
                     PKHSLLYEYFTVYNELTKVKYVTEGMRKPAFLSGEQKKAIVDLLFKTNRKVTVKQLKE
                     DYFKKIECFDSVEISGVEDRFNASLGTYHDLLKIIKDKDFLDNEENEDILEDIVLTLT
                     LFEDREMIEERLKTYAHLFDDKVMKQLKRRRYTGWGRLSRKLINGIRDKQSGKTILDF
                     LKSDGFANRNFMQLIHDDSLTFKEDIQKAQVSGQGDSLHEHIANLAGSPAIKKGILQT
                     VKVVDELVKVMGRHKPENIVIEMARENQTTQKGQKNSRERMKRIEEGIKELGSQILKE
                     HPVENTQLQNEKLYLYYLQNGRDMYVDQELDINRLSDYDVDHIVPQSFLKDDSIDNKV
                     LTRSDKNRGKSDNVPSEEVVKKMKNYWRQLLNAKLITQRKFDNLTKAERGGLSELDKA
                     GFIKRQLVETRQITKHVAQILDSRMNTKYDENDKLIREVKVITLKSKLVSDFRKDFQF
                     YKVREINNYHHAHDAYLNAVVGTALIKKYPKLESEFVYGDYKVYDVRKMIAKSEQEIG
                     KATAKYFFYSNIMNFFKTEITLANGEIRKRPLIETNGETGEIVWDKGRDFATVRKVLS
                     MPQVNIVKKTEVQTGGFSKESILPKRNSDKLIARKKDWDPKKYGGFDSPTVAYSVLVV
                     AKVEKGKSKKLKSVKELLGITIMERSSFEKNPIDFLEAKGYKEVKKDLIIKLPKYSLF
                     ELENGRKRMLASAGELQKGNELALPSKYVNFLYLASHYEKLKGSPEDNEQKQLFVEQH
                     KHYLDEIIEQISEFSKRVILADANLDKVLSAYNKHRDKPIREQAENIIHLFTLTNLGA
                     PAAFKYFDTTIDRKRYTSTKEVLDATLIHQSITGLYETRIDLSQLGGD"
                     /modified_by="hahnf"
                     /label="nSpCas9 D10A (Arabidopsis optimized)"
     Misc._Feature   2023..2025
                     /label="native start of translation"
     CDS             2023..7077
                     /created_by="hahnf"
                     /label="nSpCas9-PmCDA (Arabidopsis optimized)"
     sig_peptide     6139..6159
                     /codon_start=1
                     /product="nuclear localization signal of SV40 (simian
                     virus 40) large T antigen"
                     /translation="PKKKRKV"
                     /label="SV40 NLS"
     CDS             6352..6417
                     /codon_start=1
                     /product="three tandem FLAG(R) epitope tags, followed by
                     an enterokinase cleavage site"
                     /translation="DYKDHDGDYKDHDIDYKDDDDK"
                     /label="3xFLAG"
     CDS             6424..7047
                     /codon_start=1
                     /product="cytidine deaminase from the sea lamprey 
                     Petromyzon marinus (Rogozin et al., 2007)"
                     /translation="MTDAEYVRIHEKLDIYTFKKQFFNNKKSVSHRCYVLFELKRRGE
                     RRACFWGYAVNKPQSGTERGIHAEIFSIRKVEEYLRDNPGQFTINWYSSWSPCADCAE
                     KILEWYNQELRGNGHTLKIWACKLYYEKNARNQIGLWNLRDNGVGLNVMVSEHYQCCR
                     KIFIQSSHNQLNENRWLEKTLKRAEKRRSELSIMIQVKILHTTKSPAV"
                     /label="PmCDA1"
     sig_peptide     7051..7071
                     /codon_start=1
                     /product="nuclear localization signal of SV40 (simian
                     virus 40) large T antigen"
                     /translation="PKKKRKV"
                     /label="SV40 NLS"
     Stop_codon      7078..7080
                     /created_by="hahnf"
                     /label="Stop"
     terminator      7085..7347
                     /vntifkey=43
                     /label="NOSt"
     misc_feature    complement(7358..7363)
                     /Recognition_pattern="GAAGAC(2/6)"
                     /annotation_group="GAAGAC"
                     /label="BpiI"
                     /note="Geneious type: restriction site"
     Misc._feature   complement(7379..7506)
                     /label="RB short"
     rep_origin      complement(9042..9656)
                     /modified_by="hahnf"
                     /Transferred_From="pFH13, pFH14, pFH15, pFH16, pFH17,
                     pFH18 , pFH19, pFH20, pFH21, pFH22, pFH32, pFH45, pFH46,
                     pFH47, pFH48, pFH55 , pFH76, pFH77, pFH78, pFH79, pFH91 ,
                     pFH92"
                     /Transferred_Similarity="99.84%"
                     /label="rep (pMB1)"
     CDS             complement(9819..10676)
                     /label="AmpR"
     Misc._feature   11521..11668
                     /label="LB"
ORIGIN      
        1 tctgtgaaga caagcaagaa ttcaagcttg gaggtgcagc gtgacccggt cgtgcccctc
       61 tctagagata atgagcattg catgtctaag ttataaaaaa ttaccacata ttttttttgt
      121 cacacttgtt tgaagtgcag tttatctatc tttatacata tatttaaact ttactctacg
      181 aataatataa tctatagtac tacaataata tcagtgtttt agagaatcat ataaatgaac
      241 agttagacat ggtctaaagg acaattgagt attttgacaa caggactcta cagttttatc
      301 tttttagtgt gcatgtgttc tccttttttt ttgcaaatag cttcacctat ataatacttc
      361 atccatttta ttagtacatc catttagggt ttagggttaa tggtttttat agactaattt
      421 ttttagtaca tctattttat tctattttag cctctaaatt aagaaaacta aaactctatt
      481 ttagtttttt tatttaataa tttagatata aaatagaata aaataaagtg actaaaaatt
      541 aaacaaatac cctttaagaa attaaaaaaa ctaaggaaac atttttcttg tttcgagtag
      601 ataatgccag cctgttaaac gccgtcgacg agtctaacgg acaccaacca gcgaaccagc
      661 agcgtcgcgt cgggccaagc gaagcagacg gcacggcatc tctgtcgctg cctctggacc
      721 cctctcgaga gttccgctcc accgttggac ttgctccgct gtcggcatcc agaaattgcg
      781 tggcggagcg gcagacgtga gccggcacgg caggcggcct cctcctcctc tcacggcacg
      841 gcagctacgg gggattcctt tcccaccgct ccttcgcttt cccttcctcg cccgccgtaa
      901 taaatagaca ccccctccac accctctttc cccaacctcg tgttgttcgg agcgcacaca
      961 cacacaacca gatctccccc aaatccaccc gtcggcacct ccgcttcaag gtacgccgct
     1021 cgtcctcccc ccccccccct ctctaccttc tctagatcgg cgttccggtc catggttagg
     1081 gcccggtagt tctacttctg ttcatgtttg tgttagatcc gtgtttgtgt tagatccgtg
     1141 ctgctagcgt tcgtacacgg atgcgacctg tacgtcagac acgttctgat tgctaacttg
     1201 ccagtgtttc tctttgggga atcctgggat ggctctagcc gttccgcaga cgggatcgat
     1261 ttcatgattt tttttgtttc gttgcatagg gtttggtttg cccttttcct ttatttcaat
     1321 atatgccgtg cacttgtttg tcgggtcatc ttttcatgct tttttttgtc ttggttgtga
     1381 tgatgtggtc tggttgggcg gtcgttctag atcggagtag aattctgttt caaactacct
     1441 ggtggattta ttaattttgg atctgtatgt gtgtgccata catattcata gttacgaatt
     1501 gaagatgatg gatggaaata tcgatctagg ataggtatac atgttgatgc gggttttact
     1561 gatgcatata cagagatgct ttttgttcgc ttggttgtga tgatgtggtg tggttgggcg
     1621 gtcgttcatt cgttctagat cggagtagaa tactgtttca aactacctgg tgtatttatt
     1681 aattttggaa ctgtatgtgt gtgtcataca tcttcatagt tacgagttta agatggatgg
     1741 aaatatcgat ctaggatagg tatacatgtt gatgtgggtt ttactgatgc atatacatga
     1801 tggcatatgc agcatctatt catatgctct aaccttgagt acctatctat tataataaac
     1861 aagtatgttt tataattatt ttgatcttga tatacttgga tgatggcata tgcagcagct
     1921 atatgtggat ttttttagcc ctgccttcat acgctattta tttgcttggt actgtttctt
     1981 ttgtcgatgc tcaccctgtt gtttggtgtt acttctgcag gaatggataa gaagtactct
     2041 atcggactcg ctatcggaac taactctgtg ggatgggctg tgatcaccga tgagtacaag
     2101 gtgccatcta agaagttcaa ggttctcgga aacaccgata ggcactctat caagaaaaac
     2161 cttatcggtg ctctcctctt cgattctggt gaaactgctg aggctaccag actcaagaga
     2221 accgctagaa gaaggtacac cagaagaaag aacaggatct gctacctcca agagatcttc
     2281 tctaacgaga tggctaaagt ggatgattca ttcttccaca ggctcgaaga gtcattcctc
     2341 gtggaagaag ataagaagca cgagaggcac cctatcttcg gaaacatcgt tgatgaggtg
     2401 gcataccacg agaagtaccc tactatctac cacctcagaa agaagctcgt tgattctact
     2461 gataaggctg atctcaggct catctacctc gctctcgctc acatgatcaa gttcagagga
     2521 cacttcctca tcgagggtga tctcaaccct gataactctg atgtggataa gttgttcatc
     2581 cagctcgtgc agacctacaa ccagcttttc gaagagaacc ctatcaacgc ttcaggtgtg
     2641 gatgctaagg ctatcctctc tgctaggctc tctaagtcaa gaaggcttga gaacctcatt
     2701 gctcagctcc ctggtgagaa gaagaacgga cttttcggaa acttgatcgc tctctctctc
     2761 ggactcaccc ctaacttcaa gtctaacttc gatctcgctg aggatgcaaa gctccagctc
     2821 tcaaaggata cctacgatga tgatctcgat aacctcctcg ctcagatcgg agatcagtac
     2881 gctgatttgt tcctcgctgc taagaacctc tctgatgcta tcctcctcag tgatatcctc
     2941 agagtgaaca ccgagatcac caaggctcca ctctcagctt ctatgatcaa gagatacgat
     3001 gagcaccacc aggatctcac acttctcaag gctcttgtta gacagcagct cccagagaag
     3061 tacaaagaga ttttcttcga tcagtctaag aacggatacg ctggttacat cgatggtggt
     3121 gcatctcaag aagagttcta caagttcatc aagcctatcc tcgagaagat ggatggaacc
     3181 gaggaactcc tcgtgaagct caatagagag gatcttctca gaaagcagag gaccttcgat
     3241 aacggatcta tccctcatca gatccacctc ggagagttgc acgctatcct tagaaggcaa
     3301 gaggatttct acccattcct caaggataac agggaaaaga ttgagaagat tctcaccttc
     3361 agaatccctt actacgtggg acctctcgct agaggaaact caagattcgc ttggatgacc
     3421 agaaagtctg aggaaaccat caccccttgg aacttcgaag aggtggtgga taagggtgct
     3481 agtgctcagt ctttcatcga gaggatgacc aacttcgata agaaccttcc aaacgagaag
     3541 gtgctcccta agcactcttt gctctacgag tacttcaccg tgtacaacga gttgaccaag
     3601 gttaagtacg tgaccgaggg aatgaggaag cctgcttttt tgtcaggtga gcaaaagaag
     3661 gctatcgttg atctcttgtt caagaccaac agaaaggtga ccgtgaagca gctcaaagag
     3721 gattacttca agaaaatcga gtgcttcgat tcagttgaga tttctggtgt tgaggatagg
     3781 ttcaacgcat ctctcggaac ctaccacgat ctcctcaaga tcattaagga taaggatttc
     3841 ttggataacg aggaaaacga ggatatcttg gaggatatcg ttcttaccct caccctcttt
     3901 gaagatagag agatgattga agaaaggctc aagacctacg ctcatctctt cgatgataag
     3961 gtgatgaagc agttgaagag aagaagatac actggttggg gaaggctctc aagaaagctc
     4021 attaacggaa tcagggataa gcagtctgga aagacaatcc ttgatttcct caagtctgat
     4081 ggattcgcta acagaaactt catgcagctc atccacgatg attctctcac ctttaaagag
     4141 gatatccaga aggctcaggt ttcaggacag ggtgatagtc tccatgagca tatcgctaac
     4201 ctcgctggat ctcctgcaat caagaaggga atcctccaga ctgtgaaggt tgtggatgag
     4261 ttggtgaagg tgatgggaag gcataagcct gagaacatcg tgatcgaaat ggctagagag
     4321 aaccagacca ctcagaaggg acagaagaac tctagggaaa ggatgaagag gatcgaggaa
     4381 ggtatcaaag agcttggatc tcagatcctc aaagagcacc ctgttgagaa cactcagctc
     4441 cagaatgaga agctctacct ctactacctc cagaacggaa gggatatgta tgtggatcaa
     4501 gagttggata tcaacaggct ctctgattac gatgttgatc atatcgtgcc acagtcattc
     4561 ttgaaggatg attctatcga taacaaggtg ctcaccaggt ctgataagaa caggggtaag
     4621 agtgataacg tgccaagtga agaggttgtg aagaaaatga agaactattg gaggcagctc
     4681 ctcaacgcta agctcatcac tcagagaaag ttcgataact tgactaaggc tgagagggga
     4741 ggactctctg aattggataa ggcaggattc atcaagaggc agcttgtgga aaccaggcag
     4801 atcactaagc acgttgcaca gatcctcgat tctaggatga acaccaagta cgatgagaac
     4861 gataagttga tcagggaagt gaaggttatc accctcaagt caaagctcgt gtctgatttc
     4921 agaaaggatt tccaattcta caaggtgagg gaaatcaaca actaccacca cgctcacgat
     4981 gcttacctta acgctgttgt tggaaccgct ctcatcaaga agtatcctaa gctcgagtca
     5041 gagttcgtgt acggtgatta caaggtgtac gatgtgagga agatgatcgc taagtctgag
     5101 caagagatcg gaaaggctac cgctaagtat ttcttctact ctaacatcat gaatttcttc
     5161 aagaccgaga ttaccctcgc taacggtgag atcagaaaga ggccactcat cgagacaaac
     5221 ggtgaaacag gtgagatcgt gtgggataag ggaagggatt tcgctaccgt tagaaaggtg
     5281 ctctctatgc cacaggtgaa catcgttaag aaaaccgagg tgcagaccgg tggattctct
     5341 aaagagtcta tcctccctaa gaggaactct gataagctca ttgctaggaa gaaggattgg
     5401 gaccctaaga aatacggtgg tttcgattct cctaccgtgg cttactctgt tctcgttgtg
     5461 gctaaggttg agaagggaaa gagtaagaag ctcaagtctg ttaaggaact tctcggaatc
     5521 actatcatgg aaaggtcatc tttcgagaag aacccaatcg atttcctcga ggctaaggga
     5581 tacaaagagg ttaagaagga tctcatcatc aagctcccaa agtactcact cttcgaactc
     5641 gagaacggta gaaagaggat gctcgcttct gctggtgagc ttcaaaaggg aaacgagctt
     5701 gctctcccat ctaagtacgt taactttctt tacctcgctt ctcactacga gaagttgaag
     5761 ggatctccag aagataacga gcagaagcaa cttttcgttg agcagcacaa gcactacttg
     5821 gatgagatca tcgagcagat ctctgagttc tctaaaaggg tgatcctcgc tgatgcaaac
     5881 ctcgataagg tgttgtctgc ttacaacaag cacagagata agcctatcag ggaacaggca
     5941 gagaacatca tccatctctt cacccttacc aacctcggtg ctcctgctgc tttcaagtac
     6001 ttcgatacaa ccatcgatag gaagagatac acctctacca aagaagtgct cgatgctacc
     6061 ctcatccatc agtctatcac tggactctac gagactagga tcgatctctc acagctcggt
     6121 ggtgattcaa gggctgatcc taagaagaag aggaaggttg gaggagggcc aggagcagag
     6181 tatgttagag cgttgtttga ttttaacggt aacgatgaag aggatttacc ctttaagaaa
     6241 ggcgacattc tcaggattag ggataaacct gaagagcaat ggtggaatgc tgaggatagt
     6301 gaaggcaaac gaggaatgat tttagtgccg tatgtggaga aatattcggg tgactacaaa
     6361 gatcatgatg gtgattacaa agaccatgac atcgactaca aggatgatga tgataagtca
     6421 gggatgacag atgctgaata tgtcagaatc cacgaaaagt tggacattta cacgtttaag
     6481 aagcagttct tcaacaacaa gaaatctgtt tcgcataggt gctatgtgct tttcgaacta
     6541 aaacgtcgtg gagaaagacg ggcttgcttt tggggttacg cggttaacaa accacaatca
     6601 ggtactgaac gaggaataca cgctgaaatc ttttctatcc gaaaggttga ggaatatcta
     6661 cgtgacaatc ctggacagtt cactatcaat tggtattcta gctggtcacc atgtgcagat
     6721 tgtgctgaga agattctcga atggtacaat caagagctta gaggcaatgg acatacattg
     6781 aaaatatggg catgcaagct ctactacgaa aagaatgcca gaaaccaaat tgggctttgg
     6841 aacttgaggg ataatggagt tgggcttaat gtcatggttt ctgagcacta tcaatgttgt
     6901 cggaagatct tcatacaaag ttcccataac cagttgaatg agaacagatg gttagagaaa
     6961 acccttaaaa gagccgagaa gagaagatcc gaactgagca ttatgataca ggtcaaaatt
     7021 ctgcatacca ctaagagtcc agctgtaggt cctaagaaga aacgtaaagt agggccctga
     7081 gcttgtcaag cagatcgttc aaacatttgg caataaagtt tcttaagatt gaatcctgtt
     7141 gccggtcttg cgatgattat catataattt ctgttgaatt acgttaagca tgtaataatt
     7201 aacatgtaat gcatgacgtt atttatgaga tgggttttta tgattagagt cccgcaatta
     7261 tacatttaat acgcgataga aaacaaaata tagcgcgcaa actaggataa attatcgcgc
     7321 gcggtgtcat ctatgttact agatcgacgc tactattgtc ttctgcacga agtggtttaa
     7381 actatcagtg tttgacagga tatattggcg ggtaaaccta agagaaaaga gcgtttatta
     7441 gaataatcgg atatttaaaa gggcgtgaaa aggtttatcc gttcgtccat ttgtatgtgc
     7501 atgccaacca cagggttccc cagatcaggc gctggctgct gaacccccag ccggaactga
     7561 ccccacaagg ccctagcgtt tgcaatgcac caggtcatca ttgacccagg cgtgttccac
     7621 caggccgctg cctcgcaact cttcgcaggc ttcgccgacc tgctcgcgcc acttcttcac
     7681 gcgggtggaa tccgatccgc acatgaggcg gaaggtttcc agcttgagcg ggtacggctc
     7741 ccggtgcgag ctgaaatagt cgaacatccg tcgggccgtc ggcgacagct tgcggtactt
     7801 ctcccatatg aatttcgtgt agtggtcgcc agcaaacagc acgacgattt cctcgtcgat
     7861 caggacctgg caacgggacg ttttcttgcc acggtccagg acgcggaagc ggtgcagcag
     7921 cgacaccgat tccaggtgcc caacgcggtc ggacgtgaag cccatcgccg tcgcctgtag
     7981 gcgcgacagg cattcctcgg ccttcgtgta ataccggcca ttgatcgacc agcccaggtc
     8041 ctggcaaagc tcgtagaacg tgaaggtgat cggctcgccg ataggggtgc gcttcgcgta
     8101 ctccaacacc tgctgccaca ccagttcgtc atcgtcggcc cgcagctcga cgccggtgta
     8161 ggtgatcttc acgtccttgt tgacgtggaa aatgaccttg ttttgcagcg cctcgcgcgg
     8221 gattttcttg ttgcgcgtgg tgaacagggc agagcgggcc gtgtcgtttg gcatcgctcg
     8281 catcgtgtcc ggccacggcg caatatcgaa caaggaaagc tgcatttcct tgatctgctg
     8341 cttcgtgtgt ttcagcaacg cggcctgctt ggcctcgctg acctgttttg ccaggtcctc
     8401 gccggcggtt tttcgcttct tggtcgtcat agttcctcgc gtgtcgatgg tcatcgactt
     8461 cgccaaacct gccgcctcct gttcaagacg acgcgaacgc tccacggcgg ccgatggcgc
     8521 gggcagggca gggggagcca gttgcacgct gtcgcgctcg atcttggccg tagcttgctg
     8581 gaccatcgag ccgacggact ggaaggtttc gcggggcgca cgcatgacgg tgcggcttgc
     8641 gatggtttcg gcatcctcgg cggaaaaccc cgcgtcgatc agttcttgcc tgtatgcctt
     8701 ccggtcaaac gtccgattca ttcaccctcc ttgcgggatt gccccgactc acgccggggc
     8761 aatgtgccct tattcctgat ttgacccgcc tggtgccttg gtgtccagat aatccacctt
     8821 atcggcaatg aagtcggtcc cgtagaccgt ctggccgtcc ttctcgtact tggtattccg
     8881 aatcttgccc tgcacgaata ccagcgaccc cttgcccaaa tacttgccgt gggcctcggc
     8941 ctgagagcca aaacacttga tgcggaagaa gtcggtgcgc tcctgcttgt cgccggcatc
     9001 gttgcgccac atctaggatc tgccaggaac cgtaaaaagg ccgcgttgct ggcgtttttc
     9061 cataggctcc gcccccctga cgagcatcac aaaaatcgac gctcaagtca gaggtggcga
     9121 aacccgacag gactataaag ataccaggcg tttccccctg gaagctccct cgtgcgctct
     9181 cctgttccga ccctgccgct taccggatac ctgtccgcct ttctcccttc gggaagcgtg
     9241 gcgctttctc atagctcacg ctgtaggtat ctcagttcgg tgtaggtcgt tcgctccaag
     9301 ctgggctgtg tgcacgaacc ccccgttcag cccgaccgct gcgccttatc cggtaactat
     9361 cgtcttgagt ccaacccggt aagacacgac ttatcgccac tggcagcagc cactggtaac
     9421 aggattagca gagcgaggta tgtaggcggt gctacagagt tcttgaagtg gtggcctaac
     9481 tacggctaca ctagaagaac agtatttggt atctgcgctc tgctgaagcc agttaccttc
     9541 ggaaaaagag ttggtagctc ttgatccggc aaacaaacca ccgctggtag cggtggtttt
     9601 tttgtttgca agcagcagat tacgcgcaga aaaaaaggat ctcaagaaga tcctttgatc
     9661 ttttctacgg ggtctgacgc tcagtggaac gaaaactcac gttaagggat tttggtcatg
     9721 agattatcaa aaaggatctt cacctagatc cttttaaatt aaaaatgaag ttttaaatca
     9781 atctaaagta tatatgagta aacttggtct gacagttacc aatgcttaat cagtgaggca
     9841 cctatctcag cgatctgtct atttcgttca tccatagttg cctgactccc cgtcgtgtag
     9901 ataactacga tacgggaggg cttaccatct ggccccagtg ctgcaatgat accgcgagaa
     9961 ccacgctcac cggctccaga tttatcagca ataaaccagc cagccggaag ggccgagcgc
    10021 agaagtggtc ctgcaacttt atccgcctcc atccagtcta ttaattgttg ccgggaagct
    10081 agagtaagta gttcgccagt taatagtttg cgcaacgttg ttgccattgc tacaggcatc
    10141 gtggtgtcac gctcgtcgtt tggtatggct tcattcagct ccggttccca acgatcaagg
    10201 cgagttacat gatcccccat gttgtgcaaa aaagcggtta gctccttcgg tcctccgatc
    10261 gttgtcagaa gtaagttggc cgcagtgtta tcactcatgg ttatggcagc actgcataat
    10321 tctcttactg tcatgccatc cgtaagatgc ttttctgtga ctggtgagta ctcaaccaag
    10381 tcattctgag aatagtgtat gcggcgaccg agttgctctt gcccggcgtc aatacgggat
    10441 aataccgcgc cacatagcag aactttaaaa gtgctcatca ttggaaaacg ttcttcgggg
    10501 cgaaaactct caaggatctt accgctgttg agatccagtt cgatgtaacc cactcgtgca
    10561 cccaactgat cttcagcatc ttttactttc accagcgttt ctgggtgagc aaaaacagga
    10621 aggcaaaatg ccgcaaaaaa gggaataagg gcgacacgga aatgttgaat actcatactc
    10681 ttcctttttc aatattattg aagcatttat caaggttatt gtctcatgag cggatacata
    10741 tttgaatgta tttagaaaaa taaacaaata ggggttccgc gcacgaattg gccagcgctg
    10801 ccatttttgg ggtgaggccg ttcgcggccg aggggcgcag cccctggggg gatgggaggc
    10861 ccgcgttagc gggccgggag ggttcgagaa gggggggcac cccccttcgg cgtgcgcggt
    10921 cacgcgcaca gggcgcagcc ctggttaaaa acaaggttta taaatattgg tttaaaagca
    10981 ggttaaaaga caggttagcg gtggccgaaa aacgggcgga aacccttgca aatgctggat
    11041 tttctgcctg tggacagccc ctcaaatgtc aataggtgcg cccctcatct gtcagcactc
    11101 tgcccctcaa gtgtcaagga tcgcgcccct catctgtcag tagtcgcgcc cctcaagtgt
    11161 caataccgca gggcacttat ccccaggctt gtccacatca tctgtgggaa actcgcgtaa
    11221 aatcaggcgt tttcgccgat ttgcgaggct ggccagctcc acgtcgccgg ccgaaatcga
    11281 gcctgcccct catctgtcaa cgccgcgccg ggtgagtcgg cccctcaagt gtcaacgtcc
    11341 gcccctcatc tgtcagtgag ggccaagttt tccgcgaggt atccacaacg ccggcggccg
    11401 cggtgtctcg cacacggctt cgacggcgtt tctggcgcgt ttgcagggcc atagacggcc
    11461 gccagcccag cggcgagggc aaccagcccg gtgagcgtcg caaaggagat cctgatctga
    11521 ctgatgggct gcctgtatcg agtggtgatt ttgtgccgag ctgccggtcg gggagctgtt
    11581 ggctggctgg tggcaggata tattgtggtg taaacaaatt gacgcttaga caacttaata
    11641 acacattgcg gacgttttta atgtactggg gtggatgcag tgggccccac
//
